# Supplementary material for: Comparative genomics of Stutzerimonas balearica (Pseudomonas balearica): diversity, habitats, and biodegradation of aromatic compounds
Source: Front Microbiol. 2023 May 15;14:1159176. doi: 10.3389/fmicb.2023.1159176 (PMC10234333; doi:10.3389/fmicb.2023.1159176)
Supplement: SUPPLEMENTARY TABLE 3 — List of the 176 confirmed S. balearica strains and their associated metadata. [file Data_Sheet_1.zip › Supplementary File 1.gbk]

LOCUS       sequence01             93723 bp    DNA     linear   BCT 03-FEB-2021
DEFINITION  Stutzerimonas balearica UBA3230 DNA, scaffold: sequence01.
ACCESSION   sequence01
VERSION     sequence01.1
KEYWORDS    .
SOURCE      Stutzerimonas balearica UBA3230
  ORGANISM  Stutzerimonas balearica UBA3230
            .
COMMENT     Annotated by DFAST (https://dfast.nig.ac.jp).
FEATURES             Location/Qualifiers
     source          1..93723
                     /mol_type="genomic DNA"
                     /organism="Stutzerimonas balearica"
                     /strain="UBA3230"
     CDS             complement(1104..2504)
                     /product="two-component sensor"
                     /inference="COORDINATES:ab initio
                     prediction:MetaGeneAnnotator"
                     /inference="similar to AA sequence:RefSeq:WP_003114178.1"
                     /transl_table=11
                     /codon_start=1
                     /translation="MAERGAAGSLRARLLLRLAILLTPLLLYGAWSAYWNGRAAADTAY
                     DRTLLASARAIAEGLVTSDGRLRANVPYVALDTFAYDSAGRIYYQVLDTEGRLVSGYEQ
                     LPAPSAEVRRTDDYPALARFYDGEFQGQGVRLVSLLQPVSEPELNGIAEIRVAETLGAR
                     ERMARSLLSDTLWRLGLLALAALVLVWLAVSAALRPLARLSEAVQDRAPDDLRPLPLVD
                     VQRELKPLVGALNGFTERLRGQFERQARFIADASHELRTPLAALKARIELGLREPQPKV
                     WRNTLEEAGQSTDKVIHLANQLLSLARIESGAQSIAEGGAQRLDLSQLARELGLAMAAL
                     AHQRGVALALEAEQPVWVVGEPTLLSELLGNLVHNALAHTPAGGNVILRVREGGLLEVE
                     DDGPGIPLAERDRVFARFYRRDTGGHGAGLGLAIVGEIVRAHRAGIELGEGALGGLLVQ
                     VRFPGNER"
                     /locus_tag="LOCUS_00010"
                     /note="WP_003114178.1 two-component sensor (Pseudomonas
                     aeruginosa PAO1) [pid:71.1%, q_cov:95.1%, s_cov:96.1%,
                     Eval:3.2e-175]"
                     /note="MGA_2"
     CDS             complement(2497..3168)
                     /product="DNA-binding response regulator"
                     /inference="COORDINATES:ab initio
                     prediction:MetaGeneAnnotator"
                     /inference="similar to AA sequence:RefSeq:WP_003085524.1"
                     /transl_table=11
                     /codon_start=1
                     /translation="MRILLVEDHPPLAESVAQALRAAGWTVDLLDDGVAADLALASEDY
                     ALAILDVGLPRLDGFQVLARLRERGKTLPVLMLTARGEVSDRVHGLNLGADDYLAKPFE
                     LSELEARVKALLRRSVGGGERQQRCGALVYDLDARRFSLAGEPLTLTSREQGVLEALIA
                     RPGRVMSKDQLAAQVFGLDEEASADAIEIYIHRLRKKLEGQPVRIVTFRGLGYMLEALD
                     G"
                     /locus_tag="LOCUS_00020"
                     /note="WP_003085524.1 DNA-binding response regulator
                     (Pseudomonas aeruginosa PAO1) [pid:87.3%, q_cov:98.7%,
                     s_cov:98.7%, Eval:1.0e-101]"
                     /note="MGA_3"
     CDS             3340..4602
                     /product="cis-aconitate porin Opd"
                     /inference="COORDINATES:ab initio
                     prediction:MetaGeneAnnotator"
                     /inference="similar to AA sequence:RefSeq:WP_003114177.1"
                     /transl_table=11
                     /codon_start=1
                     /translation="MLTAVRRSPVPARLALAVAAASLAPLARAAFIEDSSATLQTHNIY
                     LNRDFREGDGQSKRAEWTQGFILDMRSGFTEGTVGVGLDALGMLGVKLDSGGGRAGTDL
                     LPVQDDGGTPDEFSRLGLTAKARIGETELRYGSHIPELPVVKASDSRTLPQVFEGATVT
                     STDIDGLTLTGGRLDKVIDRASTNSQDLQLNHKNSRFASAAEADHLSYAGAEYAFNQNL
                     TGRYYYGELDDVYRQHFFGLLAVKPLGENSALSADLRVMLSDDSGAANAGKIDNQAWNG
                     MLGYSLGGHKFSLGYQQMRGDTGYAYIDGGDPFLVNFVQINDFANADERSWQARYDYNF
                     AAVGIPGLTFLTRYISGDNAEYSGGNNGSEWERDFEFKYVVQSGPLKNVALRWRNAMFR
                     SDFARDADENRLIVSYSLPIW"
                     /locus_tag="LOCUS_00030"
                     /gene="opdH"
                     /note="WP_003114177.1 cis-aconitate porin Opd (Pseudomonas
                     aeruginosa PAO1) [pid:56.1%, q_cov:99.3%, s_cov:97.7%,
                     Eval:1.4e-134]"
                     /note="MGA_4"
     CDS             4627..5601
                     /product="hypothetical protein"
                     /inference="COORDINATES:ab initio
                     prediction:MetaGeneAnnotator"
                     /inference="similar to AA sequence:RefSeq:WP_003085519.1"
                     /transl_table=11
                     /codon_start=1
                     /translation="MKTRLSRFALLSSCLLLSSQLLAEPKRPECIAPAKPGGGFDLTCK
                     LAQSGLKDSGLLEAPMRVTYMPGGVGAVAYNAVVAQRADEPGTITAFSSGSLLNLAQGK
                     FGRYDENAVRWLAAVGTDYGAISVRADAPYKNLDELIAAVKKDPGSVVFGAGATIGGQD
                     WMQTALIARAAGVDPKKLRYVAFEGGGETLTAMLGGHVQVTSSGLGEVTPQLDAGKIRI
                     LAVLSDERLPGKLADIPTAREQGYDISWPVIRGFYMGPEVPDEDFNWWKTQFDTLLADE
                     DFAKLREQRDLFPLSMTGDELEAFVQKQVQDYKALAGEFGLVK"
                     /locus_tag="LOCUS_00040"
                     /note="WP_003085519.1 hypothetical protein (Pseudomonas
                     aeruginosa PAO1) [pid:68.4%, q_cov:95.4%, s_cov:94.8%,
                     Eval:2.4e-125]"
                     /note="MGA_5"
     CDS             5680..6123
                     /product="hypothetical protein"
                     /inference="COORDINATES:ab initio
                     prediction:MetaGeneAnnotator"
                     /inference="similar to AA sequence:RefSeq:WP_003114175.1"
                     /transl_table=11
                     /codon_start=1
                     /translation="MYVRVFAAAWLLACAGLALLAWGFEAPFAYDPVGPRAYPLLLLAL
                     MGCGALWLLLKRDEAPTPPLDRGMALRAVLCVLALLAYALLFETLGFVIATALAGFALG
                     LLFNGRLWPSVISGVLLGVLLYGLFDYLLDVPLPLGLLRLLES"
                     /locus_tag="LOCUS_00050"
                     /note="WP_003114175.1 hypothetical protein (Pseudomonas
                     aeruginosa PAO1) [pid:35.5%, q_cov:88.4%, s_cov:85.9%,
                     Eval:2.5e-19]"
                     /note="MGA_6"
     CDS             6125..7639
                     /product="hypothetical protein"
                     /inference="COORDINATES:ab initio
                     prediction:MetaGeneAnnotator"
                     /inference="similar to AA sequence:RefSeq:WP_003114173.1"
                     /transl_table=11
                     /codon_start=1
                     /translation="METLNFLLQGFDVATRPTNLLVALFGAFVGTVVGLLPGLGPINGV
                     ALLLPLAFALGLPPETALILLAAVYLGCEYGGRISAILLNVPGDAAAVMTTLDGYPLAR
                     QGKAGIALSLSAVSSFIGSIIATCGVVLFAPLLAKWAVAFGPAEYFVLMIFAIACLGGM
                     VGDKPVKTLMAALMGLGLATVGVDSTTGVYRFTFGSVSLSDGIQFVIVVIGFFSVSEIL
                     LMLEKTHSGQQAVKASGRLLFNFKEFCLTFFTMARSAVAGFVIGTLPGAGATIASAMTY
                     MSEKRMAGDKGRFGDGDLRGLAAPEAANNASACGSLIPMLTLGVPGSGTTAVMIGALTL
                     YNITPGPLLFEQQPDVVWGLIASLFIGNVILLVMNIPLVGLFSRMLAVPNWVLVPAITV
                     ISMVGVYSVHSTTFDLVLMVGLGVFGYLLRKLDFPLSALILGFVLGEMMEDNLRRALSI
                     SNGELGILWGSPITLALWALTVAMLAMPGLRWYLKRRRGNVVEAQA"
                     /locus_tag="LOCUS_00060"
                     /note="WP_003114173.1 hypothetical protein (Pseudomonas
                     aeruginosa PAO1) [pid:70.4%, q_cov:98.0%, s_cov:97.8%,
                     Eval:1.9e-205]"
                     /note="MGA_7"
     CDS             7641..8663
                     /product="hypothetical protein"
                     /inference="COORDINATES:ab initio
                     prediction:MetaGeneAnnotator"
                     /inference="similar to AA sequence:RefSeq:WP_003114172.1"
                     /transl_table=11
                     /codon_start=1
                     /translation="MRQRLPAWWATPLIGAVGGWLASLAHWPLPWMVGSLLAVIAVRCS
                     GWLVSEMPRGRQAGQWIVASAIGLHFTGEVMREVLVHFGVILAGALGTLALSLIGMAIL
                     SRGGCDRATAYFASMPGGASEMVNLASRHAAHPGRVAAAHSLRMLLVVLLIPAFFTWSL
                     PPIQAPAPLPVDGFWLAVLLPAGGLLALLWRRLGQPNPWMLGPLTVCALASAGFDLHIG
                     LPDGLGQVGQWLIGSSLACHFDRVFFRSAPAFLLRVLLFTLSAMLVAAALAAGLGWLTA
                     LDQTSLMLGMMPGGITELCLTAEALQLSVALVTAVQVLRLFLVMFLAEPVFRLWQRATL
                     "
                     /locus_tag="LOCUS_00070"
                     /note="WP_003114172.1 hypothetical protein (Pseudomonas
                     aeruginosa PAO1) [pid:59.9%, q_cov:97.1%, s_cov:96.5%,
                     Eval:2.5e-104]"
                     /note="MGA_8"
     CDS             complement(8889..10118)
                     /product="hypothetical protein"
                     /inference="COORDINATES:ab initio
                     prediction:MetaGeneAnnotator"
                     /inference="similar to AA sequence:RefSeq:WP_003102844.1"
                     /transl_table=11
                     /codon_start=1
                     /translation="MLNGLWLGFFIVAALAALARWLVGGDPGVFAALVESLFAMAKLAV
                     EVMILLFGTLTLWLGFLRIAEKAGLVEALARLLGPLFRRLMPEVPPGHPALGLITLNFA
                     ANGLGLDNAATPIGLKAMRALQTLNPSETTASNAQILFLVLNASSLTLLPVSIFMYRVQ
                     QGADDPTLVFLPILLATSASTLAGLLSVAVMQRLRLWDPVVLGYLVPGALLLGGFMALL
                     AGLSATALASLSSLLGNLTLFGLIIVFVLVGALRKVPVYESFVEGAKEGFDVAKSLLPY
                     LVAMLVAVGALRASGALEFGLDGIRWLVEAFGWDTRFVDALPTALVKPFSGSAARAMLI
                     ETMQNHGVDSFPALVAATLQGSTETTFYVLAVYFGAVGIQRARHAVGCALLADLAGVIA
                     AIGVCYWFFG"
                     /locus_tag="LOCUS_00080"
                     /note="WP_003102844.1 hypothetical protein (Pseudomonas
                     aeruginosa PAO1) [pid:80.9%, q_cov:99.8%, s_cov:99.8%,
                     Eval:4.9e-185]"
                     /note="MGA_9"
     CDS             complement(10472..10642)
                     /product="UPF0391 membrane protein"
                     /inference="COORDINATES:ab initio
                     prediction:MetaGeneAnnotator"
                     /inference="similar to AA sequence:UniProtKB:Q9HT88"
                     /transl_table=11
                     /codon_start=1
                     /translation="MLSWAITFLIIAIIAAVLGFGGIAGTATGIAKILFVVFLVLFVAS
                     LIFGRGRGPRV"
                     /locus_tag="LOCUS_00090"
                     /note="Q9HT88 UPF0391 membrane protein (Pseudomonas
                     aeruginosa PAO1) [pid:62.3%, q_cov:94.6%, s_cov:100.0%,
                     Eval:2.0e-09]"
                     /note="MGA_10"
     CDS             complement(10717..10953)
                     /product="hypothetical protein"
                     /inference="COORDINATES:ab initio
                     prediction:MetaGeneAnnotator"
                     /transl_table=11
                     /codon_start=1
                     /translation="MNREARFSLASKGFLTAAVVVLIMGAERPLSQPVGQEAPQAAERI
                     GMYDAQPIEITRTGQAPQSLDYRSLRSEQRWVF"
                     /locus_tag="LOCUS_00100"
                     /note="MGA_11"
     CDS             complement(11136..11567)
                     /product="hypothetical protein"
                     /inference="COORDINATES:ab initio
                     prediction:MetaGeneAnnotator"
                     /transl_table=11
                     /codon_start=1
                     /translation="MNTNVQQLNELIEITRDGQRFYQHAIEEVKDVELQHLFRDMAQAK
                     TQIIQALAVKVAANHAQPAAGGTALGRLRELYADTRAHIGDRSKAYVEQLLHAEERILE
                     AFESACDGAEPDVRALLAVELPKLRACHQRMLQLKNSFG"
                     /locus_tag="LOCUS_00110"
                     /note="MGA_12"
     CDS             11818..13164
                     /product="sigma-54-dependent Fis family transcriptional
                     regulator"
                     /inference="COORDINATES:ab initio
                     prediction:MetaGeneAnnotator"
                     /inference="similar to AA sequence:RefSeq:WP_003318895.1"
                     /transl_table=11
                     /codon_start=1
                     /translation="MEQTTETGGRILLVDDEAAILRTFRYCLEDRGYTVMTAASAAQAE
                     AILQRQVFDVCFLDLRLGEDNGLDVLQIMRTLAPWMRVVIVTAHSGVDTAVDAMQAGAA
                     DYLLKPCSPEQLRLSAAKQLEVRQMAARLEALEGQVQQRSDALGSHSPAMMAVLETARQ
                     VADTDANILILGESGTGKGELARAIHTWSRRSKKAFVTINCPSLSADLMESELFGHNRG
                     AFTGATESTLGRVNQADGGTLFLDEIGDFPLALQPKLLRFIQDKEYERVGDPVTRRADV
                     RILAATNLNLEEMVREGKFREDLLYRLNVITLNLPPMRERPEDVMPLAERFLASFVKNY
                     GRPARGFTDEAIAALKTYRWPGNVRELRNVIERASIICPQQMIEVHHLGLGEQAGSNAP
                     RIGEPMSLEALERAHIAGVLSTSGTLEQAARILGIDASTLYRKRKQYGL"
                     /locus_tag="LOCUS_00120"
                     /note="WP_003318895.1 sigma-54-dependent Fis family
                     transcriptional regulator (Pseudomonas syringae pv.
                     syringae B728a) [pid:79.9%, q_cov:100.0%, s_cov:100.0%,
                     Eval:4.3e-206]"
                     /note="MGA_13"
     CDS             13161..14948
                     /product="PAS domain-containing sensor histidine kinase"
                     /inference="COORDINATES:ab initio
                     prediction:MetaGeneAnnotator"
                     /inference="similar to AA sequence:RefSeq:WP_011103101.1"
                     /transl_table=11
                     /codon_start=1
                     /translation="MKLHMKLRTRLFLGFSALMTVALLGLILALVSVMQMAKSQERLIG
                     DNFTAIELNQQMRHALGNMLLGRMHAETDVALLEREQAKFEALLEQRLGESTSAEQERD
                     LREISAAFARFVEQLTVPHSADWTTADDQALGDAFSAVRERLLEVQNRAYQHIREMEEH
                     SRDRAILLAGVLGLTGVAVLLIGFITAHGFARRFGEPIERLSAAADQIGRGDFNIALPS
                     SPIAELSSLSRRFGLMAQALHEFKQTNVEALVNGQQRLQALLDSIDDGLLIIDREGRLE
                     HANPVAQRQLAWEEEHLGARVGEALDAPELDQATRQVLDDKPLAAPPQDLVIEADGERR
                     LLAWRMSPVSHHDGSISGAVMVLHDVTDQRTFERVRNEFVLRASHELRTPVTGMQMAFS
                     LLRERLKFPEGSRESDLLVTVHEEMQRLVRLINDLLNFSRYQSGQQKLELVQCDIAELL
                     EGARQRFLTPAAEQDITLTLEVQAPLPSMLLDRQQIDRVLDNLLSNALRHTPKGGEVRL
                     LARHHGERIILSVEDNGEGIPYSQQARIFEPFVQIGRRRGGAGLGLALCKEIAQLHGGR
                     IGVHSRIGHGTIFYVALPI"
                     /locus_tag="LOCUS_00130"
                     /note="WP_011103101.1 PAS domain-containing sensor
                     histidine kinase ([Pseudomonas syringae] pv. tomato str.
                     DC3000) [pid:58.0%, q_cov:99.7%, s_cov:99.7%,
                     Eval:3.0e-184]"
                     /note="MGA_14"
     CDS             14972..15376
                     /product="hypothetical protein"
                     /inference="COORDINATES:ab initio
                     prediction:MetaGeneAnnotator"
                     /transl_table=11
                     /codon_start=1
                     /translation="MPSLNPSAQQLAHYAEAMPAGTPVLMLNLLRYHAEANYPSGSAHA
                     ACSGREAYARYSRTALAKVKAAGGEVTLMAQAHAALIAPADEQWDDILLVSYPSREAFL
                     AMLADEEYRAATVHRTAALADSRLIGATRR"
                     /locus_tag="LOCUS_00140"
                     /note="WP_012640167.1 DUF1330 domain-containing protein
                     (Caulobacter crescentus NA1000) [pid:39.5%, q_cov:88.8%,
                     s_cov:73.6%, Eval:8.4e-16, partial hit]"
                     /note="MGA_15"
     CDS             complement(15380..16159)
                     /product="protein AmpDh2"
                     /inference="COORDINATES:ab initio
                     prediction:MetaGeneAnnotator"
                     /inference="similar to AA sequence:RefSeq:WP_003096970.1"
                     /transl_table=11
                     /codon_start=1
                     /translation="MKAFGLVALLLLLAGCASGPEIDTRYSAVAQDSRAQFIVLHYTST
                     DFEHSLELLSRGEVSSHYLIDRAPAKIYRLVDENRRAWHAGESEWQGRTWLNSSSIGIE
                     LVNPGYEQTADGRRLWYPYPEPQIDALILLLKDIMQRHGLKPGAIIGHSDIAAQRKVDP
                     GPLFPWKRLADAGLLPWPDARLVAAHREVFSRALPATEWFQTQLAQQGYRVPRHGMLDE
                     ETRNVIAAFQMKYRPARFDGMPDAETAAILAALEAQR"
                     /locus_tag="LOCUS_00150"
                     /gene="ampDh2"
                     /note="WP_003096970.1 protein AmpDh2 (Pseudomonas
                     aeruginosa PAO1) [pid:66.7%, q_cov:91.1%, s_cov:91.1%,
                     Eval:8.3e-88]"
                     /note="MGA_16"
     CDS             complement(16249..18087)
                     /product="GGDEF domain-containing protein"
                     /inference="COORDINATES:ab initio
                     prediction:MetaGeneAnnotator"
                     /inference="similar to AA sequence:RefSeq:WP_003114121.1"
                     /transl_table=11
                     /codon_start=1
                     /translation="MTVEEQRWREKYLQLLEQQERQEARWEQRLDLLRRSLVRSSLAVE
                     GADPGVEQCLRKMREILRDGDLDSGLDVLVPRLEKAVLDSERHRHERSLRLHEALQRLV
                     AQLLALELPGEVRRALKRFGKQLDRRASQLRELPSLLGELGALQAQALQVRQPEPAPGL
                     LRRLFGKRNEADGVLGEPITPVLAEEPASPPPLDEPGPDVAPTPLLLTAEVVEQSADAD
                     ADADADADAGPDTAAPTVPAEPVVFQAASAADYALPESPDQQPYSAIAEHVESTLRSLL
                     DALRLPEHRQPQAEALRVRIQHGLNWYELVPVLDDLAGLMVAVSDQSQREFEAYLQTLN
                     ERLVAMQNSLAAAHQGHTQGREAADVLDTQLREQVGGLQTSMHQATDLASLKQAVQTRL
                     DGLLHTVDCYKQQRSEQEQALGERLQQLVTRVGVLEEAARGLRENLSEQRQKALEDSLT
                     GLPNRAAWSERLEIEVSRWQRYGGDLLLAVIDIDHFKRINDDFGHLAGDRVLRIIATEL
                     RKRLRKTDFIARFGGEEFVLLLPATAIAAGQGVLEALRTAIEACPFHFKGERVQVTFSA
                     GVTAFTGEDDGEQAFERADQALYRAKRAGRNRIEAG"
                     /locus_tag="LOCUS_00160"
                     /note="WP_003114121.1 GGDEF domain-containing protein
                     (Pseudomonas aeruginosa PAO1) [pid:48.7%, q_cov:98.9%,
                     s_cov:98.8%, Eval:1.8e-155]"
                     /note="MGA_17"
     CDS             complement(18084..18953)
                     /product="endonuclease"
                     /inference="COORDINATES:ab initio
                     prediction:MetaGeneAnnotator"
                     /inference="similar to AA sequence:RefSeq:WP_005613805.1"
                     /transl_table=11
                     /codon_start=1
                     /translation="MLRRWSATRAARAGQAQVNPHCLDRSGLPRDGRLRLLSFNIQVGI
                     STEGYRHYLTRSWQHLLPHSGRAINLQRIGELLEGYDLVALQEVDGGSLRSDYINQVER
                     LAHLGAFPYWYQQLNRNLGRFAQHSNGVLSRLQPRELEDHPLPGPSGRGAILLRFGDTP
                     DALMVVVMHLALGGRVRARQLAYIRELIGDCRHVVLMGDMNTHATELLEVSPLRDLGLL
                     APQVQATFPSWRPQRCLDHILLSPGLALERVEVLPLPISDHLPVAVEIRLPDALHAQAL
                     PAKQEQAG"
                     /locus_tag="LOCUS_00170"
                     /note="WP_005613805.1 endonuclease ([Pseudomonas syringae]
                     pv. tomato str. DC3000) [pid:76.3%, q_cov:97.2%,
                     s_cov:97.3%, Eval:3.6e-122]"
                     /note="MGA_18"
     CDS             complement(18960..19589)
                     /product="thiol:disulfide interchange protein DsbA"
                     /inference="COORDINATES:ab initio
                     prediction:MetaGeneAnnotator"
                     /inference="similar to AA sequence:UniProtKB:P0C2B2"
                     /transl_table=11
                     /codon_start=1
                     /translation="MRKLVLAAVLATCSLFGLPAVAADFQAGKEYVELKSPVPVSEPGK
                     IEVVELFWYGCPHCYKFEPTINPWVEQLPDDVAFKRIPAMFGGVWNAHGQMFIALESMG
                     VERKVHDAVFRAYHEQGNKLATPEAMADFLQTQGVDRDAFLKAYNSFGVKSRVEQAKKL
                     GMAYQISGVPVMIVNGKYRFDLGSAGGPERTLQVADFLIEKERSAQ"
                     /locus_tag="LOCUS_00180"
                     /gene="dsbA"
                     /note="P0C2B2 thiol:disulfide interchange protein DsbA
                     (Pseudomonas aeruginosa PAO1) [pid:70.2%, q_cov:99.5%,
                     s_cov:98.6%, Eval:5.4e-86]"
                     /note="MGA_19"
     CDS             complement(19760..20392)
                     /product="cytochrome c4"
                     /inference="COORDINATES:ab initio
                     prediction:MetaGeneAnnotator"
                     /inference="similar to AA sequence:UniProtKB:P00106"
                     /transl_table=11
                     /codon_start=1
                     /translation="MNKILVSLLLTLGITGMAHAAGNAEAGQGKVAVCGACHGADGNSA
                     APNFPKLAGQGERYLLKQLQDIKAGSTPGAPEGVGRKVLEMTGLLDPYSDQDLADIAAY
                     FSSQKMTVGMADPKLVKQGEKLFRGGKVDVGMPACTGCHAPNGVGIEAAGFPKLGGQHA
                     AYVAKQLTDFREGNRTNDGDTMIMRNIAAKLSNKDIEALSSYIQGLH"
                     /locus_tag="LOCUS_00190"
                     /gene="cc4"
                     /note="P00106 cytochrome c4 (Pseudomonas aeruginosa PAO1)
                     [pid:78.6%, q_cov:100.0%, s_cov:100.0%, Eval:8.1e-90]"
                     /note="MGA_20"
     CDS             20648..21298
                     /product="putative GTP-binding protein EngB"
                     /inference="COORDINATES:ab initio
                     prediction:MetaGeneAnnotator"
                     /inference="similar to AA sequence:UniProtKB:Q9HT81"
                     /transl_table=11
                     /codon_start=1
                     /translation="MPPKNPILGLCQQASFLISAAKVDQCPADEGREVAFAGRSNAGKS
                     SALNTLTHANLARTSKTPGRTQLLNFFRLDDERRLVDLPGYGYAKVPIPLKQHWQRHLE
                     AYLGSRESLVGVFLMMDIRHPLTEFDRMMLDWSGAAEMPLHILLTKSDKLAFGAAKNAL
                     LAIQRDIRKGWGESVSVQLFSAPKRQGVDEAQQVLASWLGLEEPTDSGQETGA"
                     /locus_tag="LOCUS_00200"
                     /gene="engB"
                     /note="Q9HT81 putative GTP-binding protein EngB
                     (Pseudomonas aeruginosa PAO1) [pid:81.9%, q_cov:94.4%,
                     s_cov:94.9%, Eval:7.1e-97]"
                     /note="MGA_21"
     CDS             complement(21473..24349)
                     /product="glycine dehydrogenase (decarboxylating) 2"
                     /inference="COORDINATES:ab initio
                     prediction:MetaGeneAnnotator"
                     /inference="similar to AA sequence:UniProtKB:Q9HTX7"
                     /transl_table=11
                     /codon_start=1
                     /translation="MPHMPNLSQLQQPDAFLRRHLGPDASEQQAMLEALGLGSRDQLID
                     ETVPPAIRLQGELTLPAALDEPAALAKLRGYAEQNQLWTSLIGMGYHGTLTPAVILRNV
                     LENPGWYTAYTPYQPEIAQGRLEALLNYQQMVIDLTGLDLANASLLDEATAAAEAMTLA
                     RRVAKSKSNRFFVDENCHPQTISVVQTRAEAFGFELTVAPLEELAQQEVFGALLQYPDT
                     HGEIRDLRPFIEQLHAGQALACVAADLLSLLLLTPPGELGADVVLGSTQRFGVPMGYGG
                     PHAAYFASRDDYKRAMPGRIIGVSKDARGNTALRMALQTREQHIRREKANSNICTAQVL
                     LANIAGFYAVYHGPEGLKRIAQRVHRLTCLLAAGLERKGVVRLNQHFFDTLTLEVGGAQ
                     TAIIESAVAARINLRVLGRGKLGVSLDETCSEATVEQLLAIFLGADHGLDLAELDAGEL
                     PSGIPDELQRTSGYLAHPVFNAHHSETEMLRYLKQLENKDLALNQAMIPLGSCTMKLNA
                     TSEMIPITWPEFANVHPFAPREQAVGYRLMIDELERWLCVITGFDAISMQPNSGAQGEY
                     AGLLAIRKYHESRGEPQRDVCLIPSSAHGTNPASAQMASMKVVIVDCDKAGNVDLEDLK
                     RKAAEAGERLSCLMITYPSTHGVYEENVREICAAIHAQGGQVYMDGANLNAQVGLARPA
                     DIGADVSHMNLHKTFCIPHGGGGPGMGPIGVKAHLAPFVANHPVVDLEGPQPGNGAVSA
                     APWGSASILPISWMYIAMMGPSLRDATEVAILNANYLANRLGGAFPVLYSGRNGRVAHE
                     CILDLRPLKAETGISEEDVAKRLMDYGFHAPTMSFPVPGTLMIEPTESESKAELDRFVE
                     AMLSIRAEIAKVQEGQWPADNNPLVRAPHTLADVIGDWDRPYSIAEAVTPSAHARAHKY
                     WPAVNRVDNVYGDRNLFCACVPVEAYRD"
                     /locus_tag="LOCUS_00210"
                     /gene="gcvP2"
                     /EC_number="1.4.4.2"
                     /note="Q9HTX7 glycine dehydrogenase (decarboxylating) 2
                     (Pseudomonas aeruginosa PAO1) [pid:78.4%, q_cov:100.0%,
                     s_cov:100.0%, Eval:0.0e+00]"
                     /note="MGA_22"
     CDS             complement(24403..24789)
                     /product="glycine cleavage system H protein 2"
                     /inference="COORDINATES:ab initio
                     prediction:MetaGeneAnnotator"
                     /inference="similar to AA sequence:UniProtKB:Q9HTX6"
                     /transl_table=11
                     /codon_start=1
                     /translation="MSNIPSDLRYASSHEWARLEADGSISVGISDHAQEALGDVVFVEL
                     PEVGRTLSAGQEAGVVESVKAASDIYAPVSGEVIAVNEQLTDSPEQVNSDPYGSWFFRL
                     QPSDPAELEKLLDAAAYEAACAQA"
                     /locus_tag="LOCUS_00220"
                     /gene="gcvH2"
                     /note="Q9HTX6 glycine cleavage system H protein 2
                     (Pseudomonas aeruginosa PAO1) [pid:79.8%, q_cov:85.2%,
                     s_cov:84.5%, Eval:4.9e-48]"
                     /note="MGA_23"
     CDS             complement(24853..25935)
                     /product="aminomethyltransferase"
                     /inference="COORDINATES:ab initio
                     prediction:MetaGeneAnnotator"
                     /inference="similar to AA sequence:UniProtKB:Q9HTX5"
                     /transl_table=11
                     /codon_start=1
                     /translation="MGQRTPLYDQHLALGAKMVDFGGWDMPLHYGSQVEEHHQVRRDCG
                     VFDVSHMTVVDVAGAQAADYLRRLLANDVARLQSVGKALYTAMLNERGGVVDDLIVYLT
                     DWGYRLVVNAATREKDLAWMQRQAEGFAVEIRERPELAMLAIQGPSARERTAELVDQNR
                     ASLIEQLKPFQGLAEGDWFIGRTGYTGEDGLEIILPAEQAPDFLSELVGAGIPPIGLGA
                     RDTLRLEAGLNLYGQDMDEDVSPLAANMGWTVAWEPAERDFVGRQALEQQRAAGDLPRL
                     VGLVLEERGVLRAHQVVRVAGLGDGEITSGSFSPTLGKSIALARVPAGTGERAEVEIRG
                     KWYPVRVVQPTFVRHGKVLV"
                     /locus_tag="LOCUS_00230"
                     /gene="gcvT"
                     /EC_number="2.1.2.10"
                     /note="Q9HTX5 aminomethyltransferase (Pseudomonas
                     aeruginosa PAO1) [pid:81.7%, q_cov:100.0%, s_cov:100.0%,
                     Eval:4.8e-170]"
                     /note="MGA_24"
     CDS             complement(26074..27684)
                     /product="binding-protein-dependent transport system inner
                     membrane protein"
                     /inference="COORDINATES:ab initio
                     prediction:MetaGeneAnnotator"
                     /inference="similar to AA sequence:RefSeq:WP_011266271.1"
                     /transl_table=11
                     /codon_start=1
                     /translation="MSHPVEHRWYPIAFAVAALVLLPLSVLLLSWHEVDREIWSHLWET
                     QMPRLLGNTLTLVAGVSIGVALLGVSLAWLTALCEFPGRRWLDWALMLPFAIPAYVLAF
                     VFIGLLDFAGPVQSLAREWFGSDIRFPRVRSTGGGIVVLVLVFYPYVYLLARSAFLAQG
                     KGLMEAARVLGQSPLQAFWHVALPMARPAIGAGLALALMETLADFGAVSVFNFDTFTTA
                     IYKTWYGFFSLTSATQLASLLLLAVMLVLYGERRARGAARPANERARSAALYRLHGWKA
                     LAATGWCVLVFLCAFVVPVLQLLTWLWQRGRFDLDERYAALIMHTLSLGGLAAAVTVGV
                     ALLLAFARRQAPVRSIRAAVGLANLGYALPGSVLAVAIMLAFSYLDRELVIPLSTWLGG
                     AGKPILLGSLGALLVAYLIRFMAVAFGPLESSLARIRPSLPQASRSLGVGGPALFLRVY
                     LPLLLPGALSAALLVFVDVLKEMPATLIMRPFGWDTLAVRIFEMTSEGEWARASLPALT
                     LVLVGLLPVVLLIRRSARR"
                     /locus_tag="LOCUS_00240"
                     /note="WP_011266271.1 binding-protein-dependent transport
                     system inner membrane protein (Pseudomonas syringae pv.
                     syringae B728a) [pid:74.6%, q_cov:100.0%, s_cov:99.6%,
                     Eval:5.4e-230]"
                     /note="MGA_25"
     CDS             complement(27797..28798)
                     /product="putative binding protein component of ABC iron
                     transporter"
                     /inference="COORDINATES:ab initio
                     prediction:MetaGeneAnnotator"
                     /inference="similar to AA sequence:UniProtKB:Q9HTX3"
                     /transl_table=11
                     /codon_start=1
                     /translation="MQASKGFLAALTLTALSGAVQAADEVVVYSSRIDELIKPVFDAYT
                     EKTGVTVKFITDKEAPLMARLKAEGENTPADLLLTVDGGNLWQAEQMGILQPLDSEVVK
                     QNIPAQYRSSSDAWTGLSLRARTIVYSPQRVKEGELSTYEALAGDNWEGRLCLRTSKKV
                     YNQSLTATMIETHGAEKTEEIIRGWVDNLATDVFADDTALIQAIDAGQCDVGIVNTYYY
                     GRLHKSDPQLKAKLFWPNQGDRGVHVNLSGIGLTKHAPHPEAARKLVEWMTGPQAQSIF
                     ADINMEYPANPAVKPSAEVASWGDFKADTIPVEVAGKRQAEAIKLMDRAGWN"
                     /locus_tag="LOCUS_00250"
                     /note="Q9HTX3 putative binding protein component of ABC
                     iron transporter (Pseudomonas aeruginosa PAO1) [pid:80.5%,
                     q_cov:100.0%, s_cov:100.0%, Eval:1.2e-156]"
                     /note="MGA_26"
     CDS             complement(28896..30116)
                     /product="2-octaprenyl-3-methyl-6-methoxy-1,4-benzoquinol
                     hydroxylase"
                     /inference="COORDINATES:ab initio
                     prediction:MetaGeneAnnotator"
                     /inference="similar to AA sequence:RefSeq:WP_003115267.1"
                     /transl_table=11
                     /codon_start=1
                     /translation="MQADLVIVGAGMVGSTLALALAGSGLSILVVDAGALEVPAFEAAA
                     PFEPRVSALSMASQRILERVGAWPGIVSRRACRYTDMRVWDGSGTGQIHFSAASVHAEA
                     LGHIVENRVVQDALLDALRAGGEVELLGNASLQTLERDGTGWQIELADGRRIRSELVVA
                     ADGAQSTVRRLAGCETREWDYLHHAIVTSVRCAEPHLRTAWQRFTDDGPLAFLPLERAG
                     DQHWCSIVWSCTEPEARRLMALDDEAFRAALGRAFEYRLGEIQSVDPRLCIPLRQRHAK
                     RYVQPGLALVGDAAHVIHPLAGQGVNLGLLDAATLAEVLHAALTRGERPGELRVLSRYE
                     RRRMPHNLAMMAAMEGFERLFQADPLPLRWLRNAGLKGVEALPELKSMFVRQALGLTGD
                     LPELARA"
                     /locus_tag="LOCUS_00260"
                     /note="WP_003115267.1
                     2-octaprenyl-3-methyl-6-methoxy-1,4-benzoquinol hydroxylase
                     (Pseudomonas aeruginosa PAO1) [pid:71.4%, q_cov:99.8%,
                     s_cov:99.8%, Eval:1.2e-159]"
                     /note="MGA_27"
     CDS             complement(30178..31356)
                     /product="2-octaprenyl-6-methoxyphenyl hydroxylase"
                     /inference="COORDINATES:ab initio
                     prediction:MetaGeneAnnotator"
                     /inference="similar to AA sequence:RefSeq:WP_003099190.1"
                     /transl_table=11
                     /codon_start=1
                     /translation="MSTLAIIGGGLVGASLALALQAGARERGWMIQLIEPFAPGDEYQP
                     SYDARSTALSYGTRLIYERLGIWAEIARRAEPIRRIHVSERGKFGATRLDASNEGVPAL
                     GYVVENAWIGHCLWQALDDTVITRRCPAEVAALEPIETGYRLTLADGATLDCALAVLAD
                     GGRSALREQLGIHVRRRPYGQTALIANVTPGQPHQGLAYERFTEQGPMALLPLPDDRCA
                     LVWTRSHADAEQLALLDDTLFLEALQQAFGFRLGGFRQVGTRHLYPLALVEAEEQVRSG
                     LVVLGNAAHSLHPIAGQGYNLSLRDVDALADALLSSRAPLGDPALLHDYALRQQRDQWI
                     TVGFSDQVTRLFGDSGPFVSAGRSLGLIGLDLLPPAKRWFARQAMGLGVRPR"
                     /locus_tag="LOCUS_00270"
                     /gene="ubiH"
                     /note="WP_003099190.1 2-octaprenyl-6-methoxyphenyl
                     hydroxylase (Pseudomonas aeruginosa PAO1) [pid:69.8%,
                     q_cov:96.2%, s_cov:95.7%, Eval:4.7e-145]"
                     /note="MGA_28"
     CDS             complement(31358..32692)
                     /product="Xaa-Pro aminopeptidase"
                     /inference="COORDINATES:ab initio
                     prediction:MetaGeneAnnotator"
                     /inference="similar to AA sequence:RefSeq:WP_003114045.1"
                     /transl_table=11
                     /codon_start=1
                     /translation="MTRIPKSEYARRRKTLMEQMGPDSIAILPAAPMYIRNRDVEHVYR
                     QDSDFQYLSGFPEPEAVIALIPGREHGEYVLFCRERDPERELWDGLRAGQDGAVRDYGA
                     DDAFPIGDIDDILPGLIEGRERVYYAIGSNESFDHRLMEWIKTIRSKARQGAQPPSEFV
                     ALDHLLHDLRLYKSAAEVKVMQAAAEISARAHVRAMQAARPGLFEYHLEAELDYEFRKG
                     GAKMPAYGSIVASGRNACILHYRENDQPLKDGDLVLIDAGCEIDCYASDITRTFPVNGR
                     FSAEQKAIYELVLAANEEAFKHIAPGRHWNEAHEATVRVITAGLVELGLLQGEVDALIA
                     SEAYKPFYMHRAGHWLGMDVHDVGDYKVGGVWRELEPGMCMTVEPGIYIAADNQNVERR
                     WRGIGVRIEDDVVVTKTGCQVLTGGVPKRVEEIEALMAAVREEGL"
                     /locus_tag="LOCUS_00280"
                     /gene="pepP"
                     /note="WP_003114045.1 Xaa-Pro aminopeptidase (Pseudomonas
                     aeruginosa PAO1) [pid:82.6%, q_cov:99.5%, s_cov:99.5%,
                     Eval:1.4e-217]"
                     /note="MGA_29"
     CDS             complement(32702..33217)
                     /product="UPF0149 protein"
                     /inference="COORDINATES:ab initio
                     prediction:MetaGeneAnnotator"
                     /inference="similar to AA sequence:UniProtKB:Q87US2"
                     /transl_table=11
                     /codon_start=1
                     /translation="MLQNAPQAVSPAELHGLLLGRSCAGASFDPDAWLTDAADLLGEMP
                     EGPVRQALIGLQEMVKNELAGEDVALVLLLPSDEASLTERAVALGQWCQGFLAGFGLTA
                     GDRALSDEAREVLQDLAAIAQIQDSLEESEDGENDYMEVMEYLRVAPLLLFAECAKPLP
                     PTAKPSLH"
                     /locus_tag="LOCUS_00290"
                     /note="Q87US2 UPF0149 protein ([Pseudomonas syringae] pv.
                     tomato str. DC3000) [pid:67.3%, q_cov:100.0%, s_cov:92.9%,
                     Eval:1.0e-61]"
                     /note="MGA_30"
     CDS             33376..33585
                     /product="hypothetical protein"
                     /inference="COORDINATES:ab initio
                     prediction:MetaGeneAnnotator"
                     /transl_table=11
                     /codon_start=1
                     /translation="MEDADLRLLTAKLEQLIQRIEQLKAQNRLLQANEQAWREERAHLI
                     EKNEMARLKVESMISRLKALEQDS"
                     /locus_tag="LOCUS_00300"
                     /note="WP_003123689.1 hypothetical protein (Pseudomonas
                     aeruginosa PAO1) [pid:79.7%, q_cov:100.0%, s_cov:67.0%,
                     Eval:3.5e-25, partial hit]"
                     /note="MGA_31"
     CDS             33582..33896
                     /product="cell division protein ZapA"
                     /inference="COORDINATES:ab initio
                     prediction:MetaGeneAnnotator"
                     /inference="similar to AA sequence:UniProtKB:Q9HTW3"
                     /transl_table=11
                     /codon_start=1
                     /translation="MTQPNTVTVHIMDKEYCIACPPEERSNLEGAARYLDRKMRDIRSS
                     GKVIGADRVAVMAALNITHELLHKNDQLDAEASSAREHVRMLLERVDSALATDPNPSGN
                     "
                     /locus_tag="LOCUS_00310"
                     /gene="zapA"
                     /note="Q9HTW3 cell division protein ZapA (Pseudomonas
                     aeruginosa PAO1) [pid:75.0%, q_cov:92.3%, s_cov:92.3%,
                     Eval:3.6e-35]"
                     /note="MGA_32"
     CDS             34264..34896
                     /product="5-formyltetrahydrofolate cyclo-ligase"
                     /inference="COORDINATES:ab initio
                     prediction:MetaGeneAnnotator"
                     /inference="similar to AA sequence:UniProtKB:Q9HTW2"
                     /transl_table=11
                     /codon_start=1
                     /translation="MISAAGLSRAALRRQLRQARRSLSPLEQRLAAQRLYRLLAQHPLF
                     RRARHIALYLPNDGEIDPRPLLRAAQRRGKATYLPVLDPWPRTRMIFQRVRPGERLRPN
                     RFGIPEPVRAREAQRKVWTLDLLLMPLVGFDEAGGRLGMGGGFYDRSLAYRTRQKSWRK
                     PTLLGLAHECQKVDRLPLASWDVALDATVTDRDWYRPETCSRHDPDD"
                     /locus_tag="LOCUS_00320"
                     /EC_number="6.3.3.2"
                     /note="Q9HTW2 5-formyltetrahydrofolate cyclo-ligase
                     (Pseudomonas aeruginosa PAO1) [pid:75.5%, q_cov:87.6%,
                     s_cov:90.6%, Eval:1.7e-76]"
                     /note="MGA_33"
     CDS             complement(34893..35063)
                     /product="hypothetical protein"
                     /inference="COORDINATES:ab initio
                     prediction:MetaGeneAnnotator"
                     /inference="similar to AA sequence:RefSeq:WP_003317333.1"
                     /transl_table=11
                     /codon_start=1
                     /translation="MQGEAIIMKRKPDILWVLVLIFGLGVVTTGYTQSLWERQAEPGGA
                     PVLQTTTQAQR"
                     /locus_tag="LOCUS_00330"
                     /note="WP_003317333.1 hypothetical protein (Pseudomonas
                     syringae pv. syringae B728a) [pid:61.2%, q_cov:87.5%,
                     s_cov:90.0%, Eval:1.2e-09]"
                     /note="MGA_34"
     CDS             35225..35692
                     /product="EVE domain-containing protein"
                     /inference="COORDINATES:ab initio
                     prediction:MetaGeneAnnotator"
                     /inference="similar to AA sequence:RefSeq:WP_011266315.1"
                     /transl_table=11
                     /codon_start=1
                     /translation="MHYWLMKSEPDEFSIRDLENRGAGRWDGVRNYQARNFIRQMAAGD
                     LFYFYHSSCATPGIAGIGRITRSAYPDPLALDPQSDYFDPKASDANNPWSAVDIEFVER
                     FGEVLSLPLLKADPHLSELALVKKGSRLSVMPVDEQQWQAVLNLRDALLTG"
                     /locus_tag="LOCUS_00340"
                     /note="WP_011266315.1 EVE domain-containing protein
                     (Pseudomonas syringae pv. syringae B728a) [pid:67.8%,
                     q_cov:96.1%, s_cov:100.0%, Eval:1.5e-55]"
                     /note="MGA_35"
     CDS             complement(35682..36086)
                     /product="flagellar basal body-associated protein FliL"
                     /inference="COORDINATES:ab initio
                     prediction:MetaGeneAnnotator"
                     /inference="similar to AA sequence:RefSeq:WP_003096328.1"
                     /transl_table=11
                     /codon_start=1
                     /translation="MKRIIALVFVLGLALPVCAEEPAAEEGAPQVVYYALVPALVGNYG
                     GGERLKYYKADVALRITGKEAEEKVKHHEPLIRNQLVMLFSQQTDASLGSVEAKEQLRQ
                     EALKQVQEVLTQEEGKPLVDDLLFNNLIIQ"
                     /locus_tag="LOCUS_00350"
                     /note="WP_003096328.1 flagellar basal body-associated
                     protein FliL (Pseudomonas aeruginosa PAO1) [pid:65.9%,
                     q_cov:100.0%, s_cov:99.3%, Eval:1.5e-41]"
                     /note="MGA_36"
     CDS             36258..37235
                     /product="oxidoreductase"
                     /inference="COORDINATES:ab initio
                     prediction:MetaGeneAnnotator"
                     /inference="similar to AA sequence:RefSeq:WP_003114042.1"
                     /transl_table=11
                     /codon_start=1
                     /translation="MKAVLCKNFGPPENLVLEEVPSPSIKPNEVLLDVHAASVNFPDTL
                     IIEGKYQFKPPFPFSPGGEAAGVVAAVGEKVNHLKPGDRIMGLTGWGSFAEQVAVPAYN
                     ALPIPDGMNFETASAFSMTYGTSMHALKQRGNLQPGETLLVLGASGGVGLAAVEIGKAM
                     GARVIAAASTDEKLETAGQAGADELINYTEASLKERLKELTGGQGVDVIYDPVGGGLFE
                     EAFRSIAWNGRMLVVGFAAGEIPSLPANLPLLKGAALVGVFWGAFAQRQPHDNAANFKQ
                     LFAWYAEGKLKPVISQRYPLERTGEAIAALGQRKAIGKLVVTVR"
                     /locus_tag="LOCUS_00360"
                     /note="WP_003114042.1 oxidoreductase (Pseudomonas
                     aeruginosa PAO1) [pid:79.4%, q_cov:100.0%, s_cov:100.0%,
                     Eval:3.5e-148]"
                     /note="MGA_37"
     CDS             complement(37277..37759)
                     /product="protein-export protein SecB"
                     /inference="COORDINATES:ab initio
                     prediction:MetaGeneAnnotator"
                     /inference="similar to AA sequence:UniProtKB:Q87UH3"
                     /transl_table=11
                     /codon_start=1
                     /translation="MTEQANNGAAANEQQGAQFSLQRIYVRDLSFEAPKSPEIFRQEWN
                     PSVALDLNTKQKPLESDFFEVVLTLSVTVKTGEEVAFIAEVQQAGIFLIKGLDAGAMSH
                     TLGAFCPNILFPYAREALDNLVTRGSFPALMLAPVNFDALYAQEMARMQQGGQAQH"
                     /locus_tag="LOCUS_00370"
                     /gene="secB"
                     /note="Q87UH3 protein-export protein SecB ([Pseudomonas
                     syringae] pv. tomato str. DC3000) [pid:82.8%, q_cov:98.1%,
                     s_cov:95.7%, Eval:1.0e-70]"
                     /note="MGA_38"
     CDS             complement(37810..38064)
                     /product="glutaredoxin"
                     /inference="COORDINATES:ab initio
                     prediction:MetaGeneAnnotator"
                     /inference="similar to AA sequence:UniProtKB:Q9HU55"
                     /transl_table=11
                     /codon_start=1
                     /translation="MPKVVIYTTAWCPFCVRAKALLDNKGVAYEEIAVDGKPALRAEMA
                     SKAGRTSVPQIWIGERHVGGCDDLYALERAGRLDALLQA"
                     /locus_tag="LOCUS_00380"
                     /gene="grx"
                     /note="Q9HU55 glutaredoxin (Pseudomonas aeruginosa PAO1)
                     [pid:77.4%, q_cov:100.0%, s_cov:100.0%, Eval:9.0e-34]"
                     /note="MGA_39"
     CDS             complement(38067..38480)
                     /product="rhodanese-like domain-containing protein"
                     /inference="COORDINATES:ab initio
                     prediction:MetaGeneAnnotator"
                     /inference="similar to AA sequence:RefSeq:WP_003096058.1"
                     /transl_table=11
                     /codon_start=1
                     /translation="MLANLIEFVSNHYVLSSLFVVLLVLLVITEARKGGKSLTSRELTT
                     MVNGGQGVVLDVRPKKEFATGHIVDALNIPHDKLVSRMGELEKHKGKTLIVVDAMGQHA
                     GAVCRDLQKAGFTAAKLSGGISAWRGDNLPVVK"
                     /locus_tag="LOCUS_00390"
                     /note="WP_003096058.1 rhodanese-like domain-containing
                     protein (Pseudomonas aeruginosa PAO1) [pid:68.4%,
                     q_cov:99.3%, s_cov:97.8%, Eval:1.4e-47]"
                     /note="MGA_40"
     CDS             38622..40160
                     /product="2,3-bisphosphoglycerate-independent
                     phosphoglycerate mutase"
                     /inference="COORDINATES:ab initio
                     prediction:MetaGeneAnnotator"
                     /inference="similar to AA sequence:UniProtKB:Q9HU53"
                     /transl_table=11
                     /codon_start=1
                     /translation="MPSAPKPLVLVILDGFGHSDSPDFNAIHAAHTPVYDRLLATQPHG
                     LISGSGMDVGLPDGQMGNSEVGHMNLGAGRVVYQDFTRVTKAIRDGDFFSNPAICEAVD
                     KAVGAGKAVHILGLLSDGGVHSHQDHLVAMAELAAKRGAEKIYLHAFLDGRDTPPKSAQ
                     SSIELMQATFTRLGKGRIASLIGRYYAMDRDNRWERVEQAYKLIVEGQSEFHADYAVDG
                     LIAAYERGESDEFVKATTVGEPVRVEDGDAVVFMNFRADRARELTRCFVEPGFSEFQRA
                     RTPQLAGFVMLTQYAASIQAPAAFAPEALNNVLGEYLAKNGKTQLRIAETEKYAHVTFF
                     FSGGREEPFEGEERILIPSPKVATYDLQPEMSAPEVTDRIVEAIENQRYDVIVVNYANG
                     DMVGHTGVFEAAVKAVETLDACMGRLVEALEKVGGEALITADHGNVEQMEDVVTGQAHT
                     AHTCEPVPFIYVGKRKASIREGGVLADVAPTMLTLLGLPVPEEMTGHSIIQLND"
                     /locus_tag="LOCUS_00400"
                     /gene="gpmI"
                     /EC_number="5.4.2.12"
                     /note="Q9HU53 2,3-bisphosphoglycerate-independent
                     phosphoglycerate mutase (Pseudomonas aeruginosa PAO1)
                     [pid:81.3%, q_cov:99.6%, s_cov:99.8%, Eval:1.1e-240]"
                     /note="MGA_41"
     CDS             40258..41502
                     /product="hypothetical protein"
                     /inference="COORDINATES:ab initio
                     prediction:MetaGeneAnnotator"
                     /inference="similar to AA sequence:RefSeq:WP_003123645.1"
                     /transl_table=11
                     /codon_start=1
                     /translation="MLRALFALVMLCLAGSVIADERAATQQQIEAARKDIAELQKLLKT
                     IEQEKTGIQKQLKATESEMGELEKQVDTLQHEIDRGEAELQKLDDEKTTLEGARIEQQR
                     LIGIQARAAYRNGRQEYLKLLLNQQNPEKFSRTLTYYDYLSKARFEQVAQFNETLRQLA
                     NVEADIAAEQAKLAERRDGLEQRRAQLAEARQERRQALAKLNRDIASREQKLQARREDQ
                     AQLERVLNTIEQTLARQAREAEAARQRALAAAREQQRGGAGAGGGGPLVSSAGNSFGGP
                     FAKAKGKLPWPVDGRIVARYGTPRGGDARTKWDGVLIGAQAGTQVRAVHGGRVVFADWL
                     RGAGLLVILDHGNGYLSLYGHNQSLLRDAGDIVKAGDPIATVGTSGGQETAALYFAIRQ
                     QGRPSDPAQWCRAQG"
                     /locus_tag="LOCUS_00410"
                     /note="WP_003123645.1 hypothetical protein (Pseudomonas
                     aeruginosa PAO1) [pid:60.3%, q_cov:100.0%, s_cov:100.0%,
                     Eval:1.0e-142]"
                     /note="MGA_42"
     CDS             41527..42858
                     /product="peptidase S41"
                     /inference="COORDINATES:ab initio
                     prediction:MetaGeneAnnotator"
                     /inference="similar to AA sequence:RefSeq:WP_003413541.1"
                     /transl_table=11
                     /codon_start=1
                     /translation="MLHLRRFARPSLVALAVTLGSHGLAWAQEPAPQAAAAELPATTDK
                     APLPLDELRTFAEVLDRIKASYVEPVDDKTLLENAIKGMLSNLDPHSAYLEPDAFAELQ
                     ESTSGEFGGLGIEVGVEDGFIKVVSPIDDTPASRAGIEAGDLIIKIDGKPTKGMSMMDA
                     VAQMRGKPGSDITLTLVREGGKPYDVKLTRAVIKVKSVKSQLLEPGYGYLRVTQFQVNT
                     GEEVGKALARLKKDNGGKKLSGLVLDLRNNPGGVLQAAVEVSDHFLTKGLIVYTKGRIA
                     NSELRFSADPANASEGVPLVVLINGGSASASEIVAGALQDHKRAVVMGTDSFGKGSVQT
                     VLPLNNDRALKLTTALYYTPSGRSIQAQGIVPDIEVARAKLTREQAGEMLREADLAGHL
                     GNGNGGADRPSSSFAADKARPQDEDYQLGQALNLLKGLNLTRGQ"
                     /locus_tag="LOCUS_00420"
                     /EC_number="3.4.21.102"
                     /note="WP_003413541.1 peptidase S41 (Pseudomonas syringae
                     pv. syringae B728a) [pid:74.7%, q_cov:99.8%, s_cov:99.8%,
                     Eval:1.7e-183]"
                     /note="MGA_43"
     CDS             42855..43652
                     /product="hypothetical protein"
                     /inference="COORDINATES:ab initio
                     prediction:MetaGeneAnnotator"
                     /inference="similar to AA sequence:RefSeq:WP_004407320.1"
                     /transl_table=11
                     /codon_start=1
                     /translation="MNVTRGWLALGLAFSLVAPAYLAAAPEERPRLALVIDDLGQSPAR
                     DRRVLALPGPVALAILPDTPHARELAITAAHAGKTVMLHLPMAPAGGPFAWQPQLPGAE
                     RQRRLEAALAAVPHASGVNNHMGSAMTEQPEAMSQLMRELQRRRLFFLDSRTTPRTVAA
                     ASAQQVQLASLSRDIFLDDDASPAAVAERFQAAVALARRQGSVVLIGHPYDSTLSLLER
                     ELPRLAGRGIDWISLGQMIATRGNRAMAAHGKGGRYRSASTIR"
                     /locus_tag="LOCUS_00430"
                     /note="WP_004407320.1 hypothetical protein (Pseudomonas
                     syringae pv. syringae B728a) [pid:58.3%, q_cov:91.3%,
                     s_cov:92.7%, Eval:1.5e-76]"
                     /note="MGA_44"
     CDS             43728..44171
                     /product="hypothetical protein"
                     /inference="COORDINATES:ab initio
                     prediction:MetaGeneAnnotator"
                     /inference="similar to AA sequence:RefSeq:WP_010876332.1"
                     /transl_table=11
                     /codon_start=1
                     /translation="MDIQWWYWIVAGAVLIIMELVVPSFFILWFGVGALLVALALWLLP
                     GLSLTAQIALWSGASLVMVLLWFRVFAGDRLKTQSGTAQGEVIGEIGLLVSAVAPFQHG
                     KVRFQKPILGSEQWTCMAEEAIPAGERVRILAFEGNCVKVART"
                     /locus_tag="LOCUS_00440"
                     /note="WP_010876332.1 hypothetical protein
                     (Methanothermobacter thermautotrophicus str. Delta H)
                     [pid:27.8%, q_cov:89.8%, s_cov:85.6%, Eval:2.9e-07]"
                     /note="MGA_45"
     CDS             44216..45073
                     /product="membrane protein"
                     /inference="COORDINATES:ab initio
                     prediction:MetaGeneAnnotator"
                     /inference="similar to AA sequence:RefSeq:WP_002116544.1"
                     /transl_table=11
                     /codon_start=1
                     /translation="MTPGLVIAVVVAAIILITIAKGVRLVPQGDEWIVERLGRYQRTLI
                     PGLNILIPYMDNVAYKLVTKDQILDIEQQEVITKDNAVILTNALCFVKVTDPVKAVYGV
                     TDYKSAISNLTKTTLRQIIGEMELDEALSSRDIIKAKLRDSMAEQAGDWGLTVKGIEIQ
                     DISPSESMQRAMEMQAAAERERKATVTRAEGAKQAAILEAEARLESAKRDASAQVELAT
                     ASATAIKLVAESIGNDSGPMMYLLGEKYITSLENLASSGNAKMVVLPADLQTTLGGLLG
                     KAKL"
                     /locus_tag="LOCUS_00450"
                     /gene="qmcA"
                     /note="WP_002116544.1 membrane protein (Acinetobacter
                     pittii PHEA-2) [pid:56.0%, q_cov:96.5%, s_cov:96.8%,
                     Eval:1.7e-84]"
                     /note="MGA_46"
     CDS             complement(45108..45857)
                     /product="hypothetical protein"
                     /inference="COORDINATES:ab initio
                     prediction:MetaGeneAnnotator"
                     /inference="similar to AA sequence:RefSeq:WP_003106330.1"
                     /transl_table=11
                     /codon_start=1
                     /translation="MFKALITTMAATLLGCTLAHAESTPRIDLLTENFPPYNMAEDGKN
                     FARDEHISGIAADIVREMFQRAGIEYTLTLRFPWERIYKMTLDNPDYGIFVTARLPERE
                     ALFKWVGPIGPDDWVLLARADSPITLRSLDEARQYQIGAYKGDAIAEHLEGQGLQPQLA
                     LRDQENVKKLIDGKIDLWATGDPAGRYLARQDGVTGLKRVLRFDSAELYLALNKQVDDQ
                     TVQRLQQALDQMRADGTVDAINARYLD"
                     /locus_tag="LOCUS_00460"
                     /note="WP_003106330.1 hypothetical protein (Pseudomonas
                     aeruginosa PAO1) [pid:66.4%, q_cov:99.6%, s_cov:100.0%,
                     Eval:1.3e-90]"
                     /note="MGA_47"
     CDS             complement(45946..46716)
                     /product="imidazole glycerol phosphate synthase subunit
                     hisF1"
                     /inference="COORDINATES:ab initio
                     prediction:MetaGeneAnnotator"
                     /inference="similar to AA sequence:UniProtKB:Q9HU44"
                     /transl_table=11
                     /codon_start=1
                     /translation="MALAKRIIPCLDVDNGRVVKGVQFENIRDAGDPVEIARRYDEQGA
                     DEITFLDITASVDNRDTTLHTVERMASQVFIPLTVGGGVRTVQDIRNLLNAGADKVSIN
                     TAAVFNPEFVGEAADRFGSQCIVVAIDAKRVSAPGQPGRWEIFTHGGRKPTGLDAVAWA
                     KKMEDLGAGEILLTSMDQDGVKSGYDLGVTRAISEAVGVPVIASGGVGNLQHLADGILE
                     GKADAVLAASIFHFGEYTVPEAKAYLAARGIVVR"
                     /locus_tag="LOCUS_00470"
                     /gene="hisF1"
                     /EC_number="4.1.3.-"
                     /note="Q9HU44 imidazole glycerol phosphate synthase subunit
                     hisF1 (Pseudomonas aeruginosa PAO1) [pid:95.3%,
                     q_cov:100.0%, s_cov:100.0%, Eval:1.8e-135]"
                     /note="MGA_48"
     CDS             complement(46870..47613)
                     /product="1-(5-phosphoribosyl)-5-[(5-phosphoribosylamino)me
                     thylideneamino] imidazole-4-carboxamide isomerase"
                     /inference="COORDINATES:ab initio
                     prediction:MetaGeneAnnotator"
                     /inference="similar to AA sequence:UniProtKB:Q9HU43"
                     /transl_table=11
                     /codon_start=1
                     /translation="MLIIPAIDLKDGACVRLRQGLMDDATVFSDDPVAMAAKWVQAGCR
                     RLHLVDLNGAFEGQPVNGEVVTAIARRYPDLPIQIGGGIRTLETIEHYVRAGVSYVIIG
                     TKAVKEPEFVTEACRAFPGKVIVGLDAKGGFVATDGWAEVSGVQAVDLARRFEADGVSA
                     IVYTDIAKDGMMQGCNVEATVALANASRIPVIASGGIHNIGDIQKLLDTNTPGIIGAIT
                     GRAIYEGTLDVAEAQALCDLKDKDE"
                     /locus_tag="LOCUS_00480"
                     /gene="hisA"
                     /EC_number="5.3.1.16"
                     /note="Q9HU43
                     1-(5-phosphoribosyl)-5-[(5-phosphoribosylamino)methylidenea
                     mino] imidazole-4-carboxamide isomerase (Pseudomonas
                     aeruginosa PAO1) [pid:92.9%, q_cov:97.6%, s_cov:98.4%,
                     Eval:4.2e-126]"
                     /note="MGA_49"
     CDS             complement(47650..47910)
                     /product="1-(5-phosphoribosyl)-5-[(5-phosphoribosylamino)me
                     thylideneamino] imidazole-4-carboxamide isomerase"
                     /inference="COORDINATES:ab initio
                     prediction:MetaGeneAnnotator"
                     /inference="similar to AA sequence:RefSeq:WP_004397145.1"
                     /transl_table=11
                     /codon_start=1
                     /translation="MSRAKLKPPVLTLDAAQEQAAQQVIKRFLEDRFELELGSFEAQEV
                     LDLFAREIAPLYYNKAIFDVQSHLKERFESIESDLWALEKS"
                     /locus_tag="LOCUS_00490"
                     /note="WP_004397145.1
                     1-(5-phosphoribosyl)-5-[(5-phosphoribosylamino)methylidenea
                     mino] imidazole-4-carboxamide isomerase ([Pseudomonas
                     syringae] pv. tomato str. DC3000) [pid:70.9%, q_cov:100.0%,
                     s_cov:100.0%, Eval:1.5e-28]"
                     /note="MGA_50"
     CDS             complement(47911..48549)
                     /product="imidazole glycerol phosphate synthase subunit
                     HisH 1"
                     /inference="COORDINATES:ab initio
                     prediction:MetaGeneAnnotator"
                     /inference="similar to AA sequence:UniProtKB:Q9HU42"
                     /transl_table=11
                     /codon_start=1
                     /translation="MQTVAVIDYGMGNLHSVAKALEHVGAGRVLITSDAQVIREADRVV
                     FPGVGAIRDCMAEIRRLGFDELVREVSQDRPFLGICVGMQALMERSEENDGVDCIGLFP
                     GQVRFFGKDLHEDGEHLKVPHMGWNEVKQVVDHPLWHAIPDNGRFYFVHSYYIEAGNPR
                     QVVGRGHYGNDFAAALADGSRFAVQFHPEKSHTHGLQLLQNFAAWDGRW"
                     /locus_tag="LOCUS_00500"
                     /gene="hisH1"
                     /EC_number="2.4.2.-"
                     /note="Q9HU42 imidazole glycerol phosphate synthase subunit
                     HisH 1 (Pseudomonas aeruginosa PAO1) [pid:92.0%,
                     q_cov:100.0%, s_cov:99.5%, Eval:3.3e-115]"
                     /note="MGA_51"
     CDS             complement(48549..49142)
                     /product="imidazoleglycerol-phosphate dehydratase"
                     /inference="COORDINATES:ab initio
                     prediction:MetaGeneAnnotator"
                     /inference="similar to AA sequence:UniProtKB:Q4ZLP8"
                     /transl_table=11
                     /codon_start=1
                     /translation="MSERTACVERNTLETQVKVTINLDGTGKARFAIGVPFLEHMLDQI
                     ARHGLIDLDIECNGDLHIDDHHTVEDVGITLGQAFAKAVGDKKGMTRYGHSYVPLDEAL
                     SRVVIDFSGRPGLTMNVPYTRAVVGKFDVDLFQEFFQGFVNHALVTLHIDNLRGTNTHH
                     QIETVFKAFGRALRMAIELDPRMAGQMPSTKGCL"
                     /locus_tag="LOCUS_00510"
                     /gene="hisB"
                     /EC_number="4.2.1.19"
                     /note="Q4ZLP8 imidazoleglycerol-phosphate dehydratase
                     (Pseudomonas syringae pv. syringae B728a) [pid:87.8%,
                     q_cov:100.0%, s_cov:100.0%, Eval:1.6e-97]"
                     /note="MGA_52"
     CDS             49236..49706
                     /product="hypothetical protein"
                     /inference="COORDINATES:ab initio
                     prediction:MetaGeneAnnotator"
                     /inference="similar to AA sequence:RefSeq:WP_003112623.1"
                     /transl_table=11
                     /codon_start=1
                     /translation="MAVRLAQRDVMLGAPHARAKAMPVYVETLRQPSEQDRQDLAKIYA
                     DAPQWLFEPHADAQALIAAGLAAGTLIAGRFNDRLLGAALLTPGDRAWHLSHLCVRRIT
                     RQRGVGRRLLDEARRMASEAGCELRLSAPAGHLEASALAARTHLPLDPLAPQ"
                     /locus_tag="LOCUS_00520"
                     /note="WP_003112623.1 hypothetical protein (Pseudomonas
                     aeruginosa PAO1) [pid:75.0%, q_cov:84.6%, s_cov:100.0%,
                     Eval:1.1e-47]"
                     /note="MGA_53"
     CDS             49824..52043
                     /product="hypothetical protein"
                     /inference="COORDINATES:ab initio
                     prediction:MetaGeneAnnotator"
                     /inference="similar to AA sequence:RefSeq:WP_003112620.1"
                     /transl_table=11
                     /codon_start=1
                     /translation="MKSLGKILGLLALGLLLILVALGFALTHLFDPNDYKDEIRELARE
                     RAGLELNIKGDIGWSLFPWLGLELHDTTLASARTPEQPFADLRMLGLSVRVLPLLRREV
                     QMSDITVNGLNLMLARDEQGHGNWEGLGESATGPAAAAEPSPNQSELARPASEARPGKP
                     IQLDIDSLTVSDARVAYHDARSGQQYSAEGIELSTGAIRERSAIPVKLSAFFGSNQPVM
                     RARTELQGELRFDNELRRYQLDNLRLNGEASGEPLQGKTLAFSAQGQLLVDRAAQIAEW
                     TGLKLTANQLRGLGELKVRDLESEPKLSGALSIAEFDLGDFLEGLGQSLPPMADANALT
                     KVELVTHLNGTPESLLLEELKLQVDDSHFTGRLGISDFKRQALLVELKGDRLDLDRYLP
                     ATPAEQGASQARKSEVEQTEASAIGSGTTPLPDKPTQQAWSAEKVLPVDRLRSLDASVT
                     LLLDSLRLERLPFEGVSLKASGKGGLLTLEHLRGGLFGGRLESSASLDARPAQPTIKVH
                     KSLSRIPVERLLESQGEKVTLKGLLNLDGDLTTLGNSQKDWVDNLNGTLGFIVDNGVLV
                     DANLEQQLCRAIATLNRKELGSEPRAKDTPFRELKGNLRLRDGVANNPDLKVSIPGLTV
                     NGNGDIDLRVLGMDYRVGIVIEGDKGAMPDPACQVNERYVGVEWPLRCRGPLELGAKAC
                     RFDKDGLGKIAARLAGEKLSEKIEEKLGDKVSPELKDALKGLFKR"
                     /locus_tag="LOCUS_00530"
                     /note="WP_003112620.1 hypothetical protein (Pseudomonas
                     aeruginosa PAO1) [pid:62.4%, q_cov:97.8%, s_cov:97.7%,
                     Eval:4.1e-263]"
                     /note="MGA_54"
     CDS             52040..53107
                     /product="A/G-specific adenine glycosylase"
                     /inference="COORDINATES:ab initio
                     prediction:MetaGeneAnnotator"
                     /inference="similar to AA sequence:RefSeq:WP_003110600.1"
                     /transl_table=11
                     /codon_start=1
                     /translation="MTPEQFGDAVLSWYDRHGRKDLPWQQGITPYRVWVSEIMLQQTQV
                     GTVLGYFDRFMAALPDVQALAAASEDEVLHLWTGLGYYSRARNLHKTAKLVVERHGGEF
                     PRDVTALAELPGIGRSTAGAIASLSMGLRAPILDGNVKRVLARYTAQAGYPGEPRVARQ
                     LWEVAERYTPMRRVNHYTQAMMDLGATLCTRSKPSCLLCPLRDGCKAHLLGRETAFPEP
                     KPRKALPQKRTLMPLLANEDNAILLYRRPSSGLWGGLWSLPEVDDLGELQPLVERHGLQ
                     LEEPHGLPELTHTFSHFQLAIEPWLIRVKSAGHVVAEADWLWYNLASPPRLGLAAPVKT
                     LLKRAAAELIAGETP"
                     /locus_tag="LOCUS_00540"
                     /gene="mutY"
                     /note="WP_003110600.1 A/G-specific adenine glycosylase
                     (Pseudomonas aeruginosa PAO1) [pid:83.0%, q_cov:99.2%,
                     s_cov:99.2%, Eval:1.9e-171]"
                     /note="MGA_55"
     CDS             53104..53376
                     /product="putative Fe(2+)-trafficking protein"
                     /inference="COORDINATES:ab initio
                     prediction:MetaGeneAnnotator"
                     /inference="similar to AA sequence:UniProtKB:Q9HU36"
                     /transl_table=11
                     /codon_start=1
                     /translation="MTRTVHCRKYNEELPGLDRPPYPGPKGEDIYNNVSKKAWEDWQKH
                     QTMLINERRLNMMNAEDRKFLQAEMDKFLSGEEYAKAEGYVPPSE"
                     /locus_tag="LOCUS_00550"
                     /note="Q9HU36 putative Fe(2+)-trafficking protein
                     (Pseudomonas aeruginosa PAO1) [pid:88.8%, q_cov:98.9%,
                     s_cov:98.9%, Eval:7.4e-44]"
                     /note="MGA_56"
     tRNA            53497..53572
                     /product="tRNA-Phe"
                     /inference="COORDINATES:profile:Aragorn:1.2.38"
                     /locus_tag="LOCUS_t00010"
                     /note="Aragorn_1"
     CDS             53846..55978
                     /product="TonB-dependent receptor"
                     /inference="COORDINATES:ab initio
                     prediction:MetaGeneAnnotator"
                     /inference="similar to AA sequence:RefSeq:WP_011074066.1"
                     /transl_table=11
                     /codon_start=1
                     /translation="MSGKSNLYLSASLAVLSLYALPSLAEDAKELEAITISATRAGSEA
                     GKTPQKITVITREQIEQQLAITSDHGAVLSNLIPSYSPSRQKMTSAGETFRGRSALILI
                     DGVPQSTPLRDSQRDGYVIDLSMVERIEVIHGASAEHGLGATGGIINYVTRRPASGTLR
                     QHAGVSVTAPGDYDSEGLGYKLDYRVEGTQGNLDYLASASWQTQGMFYDAHGDLIGVDD
                     TQGDVMDSTSHDLLLKLGYWLDDNQSLGLMINRYQVEGEHDYVNVPGDADAGIPATSRK
                     GEPLGKAPQNEVLATSLTYKNADFHGNELGLQLYSQRFRARFGGGYNGTFQDAAIAPLG
                     TLFDQSQNESDKFGGKLTLSRDGLLDNHLKLTGGLDVLQDTTSQQLILTDREWVPETVF
                     RNYAPFLQAEIRALEQLTLFAGVRHEFAELEVDSFRTIASTNRPLGGVAVEGGQPNFEE
                     TLYNAGLVWQMNDWAQLFANYSEGFGMPDVGRVLRGIGTPGTRVDEFLDLQPIVTENRE
                     VGLRLNHGPFDAEISYYESDADLGSRLNSVGGVYQVRRERTEIDGIEFTGGWQVNEAHR
                     LKLSYAQVNGQSDTDGDGKVDTDLDGANISPDRYGLSWQANWNDNLHSLLQANHYASRS
                     FDTPGLEFDGYTLVDASLGYRLPIGVVSLGIENLFNRDYLTYYTQAANSGSDVTRNGRV
                     FNGRGRTFTLGYQVSF"
                     /locus_tag="LOCUS_00560"
                     /note="WP_011074066.1 TonB-dependent receptor (Shewanella
                     oneidensis MR-1) [pid:41.7%, q_cov:96.1%, s_cov:95.4%,
                     Eval:4.8e-152]"
                     /note="MGA_57"
     CDS             56104..56880
                     /product="hypothetical protein"
                     /inference="COORDINATES:ab initio
                     prediction:MetaGeneAnnotator"
                     /transl_table=11
                     /codon_start=1
                     /translation="MRSVASTILAGMALILAMPAGAWQFVTEDFPPFTYPAAHSAPGSA
                     DAAGAGPMAEVVQAVCARLARPCSITVYPWRRALALAEAGQVDGIFTVIRSPQREQAFH
                     VSRMLVTSHYGLYGLNGSAFVYHQPMDLAGRTLGVYGPSGTSIVLREQVRDVPDVHLQL
                     VADNRRLLQMLAAGRFGADGLAAVNQDVAWHLIDELQLDNLREVGVLATVSYGIGLSRK
                     RVGQAEFQRFADALAAAMADGSVAAILRRYQLEPAD"
                     /locus_tag="LOCUS_00570"
                     /note="MGA_58"
     CDS             56989..59025
                     /product="choline transporter"
                     /inference="COORDINATES:ab initio
                     prediction:MetaGeneAnnotator"
                     /inference="similar to AA sequence:RefSeq:WP_013097075.1"
                     /transl_table=11
                     /codon_start=1
                     /translation="MDRKLPKAIIVYPVFIPAVAITLLLVIGTISNPSLAAQTFDAVLA
                     YITRSFGWFYMLSVAFFLIFIVGIALTKWGNIKLGPDHAEPQYSFPAWFAMLFSAGYGI
                     ALLFFGVAEPVLHYSTPPAGAPETVDAAKQAMQIAFFHWGFHIWGIFGIVGLALAYFAF
                     RHGLPLSLRSALYPLIGDRIYGPIGHFVDVLVILGTLFGIATTLGLSVTQINAGLNYLW
                     PSIPVSEWVQVVAIVIITLMAIASVVAGLDKGVKNLSLLNILLATLLMLFVLAVGPTIF
                     ILETFLQNTGSYLNNIVERTFNLQAYSRSDWIGNWTLFIFGWTISWSPFVGLFIAKISR
                     GRTIRQFVFGVMIVPTLFTFFWFSVFGDTALHLIMVEGYTALIQEVQADHAIALFKLFE
                     QLPLSAFASLLAVILIVTFFVTSSDSGSLVIDSIAAGGAAQTPVWQRVFWASIEGLVAA
                     TLLLAGGLSALQTMAITSGLPFCVLMMLIALGMWRALVIEGHQLNLQSQAQGGRLSATG
                     PGVWKRRLAGLVNFPAREEVDAFMGSTVLKAMRRVQRGLVEQGWPAEVHVDEQNARLYL
                     EVIKDDQLDFIYEIRLMSYATPSFAQPTSADGDEHYYRAEVFLRRGGQSYDIYGYDQQD
                     IISDILDQFEKYLHFLHISPGSLPWRMEEHDEMLNNEAQQPAR"
                     /locus_tag="LOCUS_00580"
                     /note="WP_013097075.1 choline transporter (Enterobacter
                     cloacae subsp. cloacae ATCC 13047) [pid:50.3%, q_cov:94.4%,
                     s_cov:97.0%, Eval:6.5e-191]"
                     /note="MGA_59"
     CDS             59262..60035
                     /product="ABC transporter ATP-binding protein"
                     /inference="COORDINATES:ab initio
                     prediction:MetaGeneAnnotator"
                     /inference="similar to AA sequence:RefSeq:WP_003096153.1"
                     /transl_table=11
                     /codon_start=1
                     /translation="MAEAIPALEIRNLHKRYGDLEVLKGISLTARDGDVISILGSSGSG
                     KSTFLRCINLLENPNEGEIYVAGEQLKLKRDKAGDLVAADGKQLNRIRSELGFVFQNFN
                     LWPHMTILDNIIEAPRRVLGQSKAEATEVAEALLAKVGIADKRHVYPNQLSGGQQQRAA
                     IARTLAMQPKVILFDEPTSALDPEMVQEVLSVIRSLAEEGRTMLLVTHEMNFAKQVSSE
                     VVFLHQGLVEEHGTPEQVFDNPQSARCKQFMSSHR"
                     /locus_tag="LOCUS_00590"
                     /note="WP_003096153.1 ABC transporter ATP-binding protein
                     (Pseudomonas aeruginosa PAO1) [pid:84.8%, q_cov:100.0%,
                     s_cov:100.0%, Eval:1.1e-121]"
                     /note="MGA_60"
     CDS             60051..60806
                     /product="amino acid ABC transporter substrate-binding
                     protein"
                     /inference="COORDINATES:ab initio
                     prediction:MetaGeneAnnotator"
                     /inference="similar to AA sequence:RefSeq:WP_003096156.1"
                     /transl_table=11
                     /codon_start=1
                     /translation="MKSYKKILLTAAVSLVLGAQAFAAEKLRIGTEGAYPPFNLIDASG
                     KVVGFDLDIAHALCAKMKVECEVVTSDWDGIIPALNAGKFDFLAASMSVTEERKQAVDF
                     TDHYYTNKLQYVAPKSVDFKTDKDYLDGKVIGAQRATIAGTWLEDNLDDVVDIKLYDTQ
                     ENAYLDLAAGRVDGILADTFVQWEWLKSDAGKDFEFKGEPVFDDDKIAIAVRKGNDELR
                     ERLNKALAEIIADGTYKQINDKYFPFSIY"
                     /locus_tag="LOCUS_00600"
                     /note="WP_003096156.1 amino acid ABC transporter
                     substrate-binding protein (Pseudomonas aeruginosa PAO1)
                     [pid:81.7%, q_cov:100.0%, s_cov:100.0%, Eval:1.5e-115]"
                     /note="MGA_61"
     CDS             60922..61617
                     /product="ABC transporter permease"
                     /inference="COORDINATES:ab initio
                     prediction:MetaGeneAnnotator"
                     /inference="similar to AA sequence:RefSeq:WP_011105443.1"
                     /transl_table=11
                     /codon_start=1
                     /translation="MIPDLHGFGPALAAGTWMTIQLALASLALGLVLGLLGALAKTSPL
                     SALRWLGGTYSTIVRGVPELLWVLLIYFGTIGLIRAIGELFGIENLALSPFVAGTIALG
                     LCFGAYATEVFRGALLAIPKGHREAGLALGLGKRRIFLRLILPQMWRLALPGLGNLFMI
                     LMKDTALVSVIGLEEIMRQSQIAVTASKEPFTFFLVAAFIYLCLTILAMTGMHFLEKRA
                     GRGFVRSAT"
                     /locus_tag="LOCUS_00610"
                     /note="WP_011105443.1 ABC transporter permease
                     ([Pseudomonas syringae] pv. tomato str. DC3000) [pid:75.4%,
                     q_cov:98.7%, s_cov:98.7%, Eval:1.3e-94]"
                     /note="MGA_62"
     CDS             61614..62303
                     /product="ABC transporter permease"
                     /inference="COORDINATES:ab initio
                     prediction:MetaGeneAnnotator"
                     /inference="similar to AA sequence:RefSeq:WP_003318320.1"
                     /transl_table=11
                     /codon_start=1
                     /translation="MSWDLFIKWLPSFLEGAWLTLQLVGISVIAGLIFALPLGIARASR
                     HFPVRALPYAYIFFFRGTPLLVQLFLVYYGMAQFDAVRQSALWPYLRDPYWCAIITMTM
                     HTAAYIAEIIRGAIQNVPHGEIEAARALGMSRSQALLHIILPRATRIGLPAYSNEVILM
                     LKASALASTITLLELTGMARKIAARTYMHEEMFLTAGLIYLVIAFILMQGFKALERWLR
                     VDACQGR"
                     /locus_tag="LOCUS_00620"
                     /note="WP_003318320.1 ABC transporter permease (Pseudomonas
                     syringae pv. syringae B728a) [pid:76.0%, q_cov:100.0%,
                     s_cov:100.0%, Eval:2.2e-99]"
                     /note="MGA_63"
     CDS             62417..63319
                     /product="D-hexose-6-phosphate mutarotase"
                     /inference="COORDINATES:ab initio
                     prediction:MetaGeneAnnotator"
                     /inference="similar to AA sequence:RefSeq:WP_011269392.1"
                     /transl_table=11
                     /codon_start=1
                     /translation="MLVDIQRIEMGQLACWRLRRGSSELLVAEQGAQILRYGQDGMEPV
                     IWLSEQATFERGQPVRGGIPVCWPWFGDLARNPQAIRNQYAGTQSAPFHGLVRAIDWQV
                     VTSACEADAATIELTCAAAAAGELPGWPHRVEVTLRIRLGEALEVSLSSRNLDDHPVSI
                     SQALHSYLATADIHQTRVAGLDACPYVDTLADWQNHEQQGDLRFHGETDRIYLALADTL
                     TLVDTAGRRSLQLLSTGSRSAILWNPWIEKSKRLSQFATDAWQRMLCIETANVLDDARR
                     LAPGECHTLGVRFLANSQA"
                     /locus_tag="LOCUS_00630"
                     /note="WP_011269392.1 D-hexose-6-phosphate mutarotase
                     (Pseudomonas syringae pv. syringae B728a) [pid:50.7%,
                     q_cov:96.0%, s_cov:94.7%, Eval:1.1e-84]"
                     /note="MGA_64"
     CDS             63668..65230
                     /product="type VI secretion-associated protein"
                     /inference="COORDINATES:ab initio
                     prediction:MetaGeneAnnotator"
                     /inference="similar to AA sequence:RefSeq:WP_011105494.1"
                     /transl_table=11
                     /codon_start=1
                     /translation="MTFSSALSKHYLQLVTRPIGEASFAGDDVRYSSEFELLEHELSKA
                     TAVHATAVIDWQKVRSGCELLLETQSKDLRIAAWLAWSLYQRESFSGLHAGLEAIHRLC
                     AEHWHTLHPRKPRTRGAAISWLVPRLEQVLTDEVPVGEQLALFRALADSLHGLEACLSN
                     ALGEDAPLLLPLCRQLDGMIRRATQDKPQPGAVGAAIAQVKQVATQVLSGSTPIDSDKD
                     AQKTLRALQEQARPLAAWWLKQKATDLKPLRLSRTLLWLGIEALPERNAEQVTALRGLP
                     ADKLASFRERFDQGAYAELAVDLETSIARAPFWLDGQRLVWDCLQALDAPLAMREVEIQ
                     LALFLQRLPGLDELRFHDGVPFADAETRAWIASQVLPHLQTPDTRREPTLVAAGQLPAW
                     ESALEQSLPLLRKDGLKAAVQQLKAGLAGAQGGRERFHWQLALARLCMQAKKHELAKTQ
                     LESLDQTLSATGLGDWEPDLALEVLRLLHHCCEVLPQNHAVRESKDEIYRRLCHLDLEV
                     VLD"
                     /locus_tag="LOCUS_00640"
                     /note="WP_011105494.1 type VI secretion-associated protein
                     ([Pseudomonas syringae] pv. tomato str. DC3000) [pid:62.7%,
                     q_cov:100.0%, s_cov:100.0%, Eval:1.9e-192]"
                     /note="MGA_65"
     CDS             65263..65769
                     /product="type VI secretion system-associated protein"
                     /inference="COORDINATES:ab initio
                     prediction:MetaGeneAnnotator"
                     /inference="similar to AA sequence:RefSeq:WP_003114607.1"
                     /transl_table=11
                     /codon_start=1
                     /translation="MAKEGSVAPKERINVTFKPATGGAQEEIELPLKLMVLGDFTQRAD
                     DRKIEDRKPIAIDKNSFDEVLAKQELNLTFGVPNRLQDEQTDDELAVQLRINSMKDFNP
                     ANLVEQVPELKKLMELRDALVALKGPLGNAPAFRKAIESVLADDDSRERVLGELGLAAK
                     EHLDA"
                     /locus_tag="LOCUS_00650"
                     /note="WP_003114607.1 type VI secretion system-associated
                     protein (Pseudomonas aeruginosa PAO1) [pid:83.9%,
                     q_cov:100.0%, s_cov:100.0%, Eval:3.9e-74]"
                     /note="MGA_66"
     CDS             65796..67274
                     /product="type VI secretion protein"
                     /inference="COORDINATES:ab initio
                     prediction:MetaGeneAnnotator"
                     /inference="similar to AA sequence:RefSeq:WP_011105492.1"
                     /transl_table=11
                     /codon_start=1
                     /translation="MSTSAAAVDSGTQLADLGILDRIIAETKLTPDDEAYDIAKRGVSA
                     FIEELLKPQNEHEPVKKALVDRMIAEIDAKLSQQMDEILHHPQFQALESSWRGLKLLVD
                     RTNFRENIKLEILNASKQDLLDDFEDSPEVVQSGLYKHIYTAEYGQFGGQPVGALIANY
                     FFDPSAPDIKTLQYVSSVASMSHAPFIAAAGPKFFGLESFTGLPDLKDLKDHFEGPQFA
                     KWQSFREQEDARYVGLTVPRFLLRNPYDPEDNPVKSFVYKENVAGSHEHYLWGNTAYTF
                     ASRLTDSFAKFRWCPNIIGPQSGGAVEDLPLHHFESMGEIETKIPTEVLVSDRREYELA
                     EEGFIALTMRKGSDNAAFFSANSAQKPKFFGNSEEGKNAELNYKLGTQLPYLFIVNRLA
                     HYLKVLQREQIGAWKERTDLELELNKWIRQFVADQENPSAEVRSRRPLRAAQVVVSDVE
                     GEPGWYRVSLNVRPHFKYMGADFTLSLVGKLDKE"
                     /locus_tag="LOCUS_00660"
                     /note="WP_011105492.1 type VI secretion protein
                     ([Pseudomonas syringae] pv. tomato str. DC3000) [pid:86.2%,
                     q_cov:100.0%, s_cov:100.0%, Eval:6.3e-254]"
                     /note="MGA_67"
     CDS             67279..67686
                     /product="hypothetical protein"
                     /inference="COORDINATES:ab initio
                     prediction:MetaGeneAnnotator"
                     /inference="similar to AA sequence:RefSeq:WP_003097809.1"
                     /transl_table=11
                     /codon_start=1
                     /translation="MNGYGSLFERLGGDADRRAGWSREIAAMASVAAHLTKMLSTRAGS
                     VQTLPDYGLPDLNDMRLSLHDSLQQARAAIERFIEAYEPRLRQVRVVPLPRDHDPLTLA
                     FAIEGLLEIEGCKRQVSFSARLDGSGQVSVE"
                     /locus_tag="LOCUS_00670"
                     /note="WP_003097809.1 hypothetical protein (Pseudomonas
                     aeruginosa PAO1) [pid:80.6%, q_cov:99.3%, s_cov:99.3%,
                     Eval:3.5e-54]"
                     /note="MGA_68"
     CDS             67696..69603
                     /product="hypothetical protein"
                     /inference="COORDINATES:ab initio
                     prediction:MetaGeneAnnotator"
                     /inference="similar to AA sequence:RefSeq:WP_011268313.1"
                     /transl_table=11
                     /codon_start=1
                     /translation="MSGKPAARLGDPTACPVPGHGNNPIEAGSPDVLFDGLPAARMGDA
                     SACGGAMASAVIPTVLINGKPAAVVGSVGNHGNVVTAGSGTVVIGSSHNAAPFLAPAAL
                     RIAKAVTAAAAVAEAFRSSEPIARTWQEEPGDLAPLGVEEEDEEEELVEQPQQAITLRI
                     GVFFDGTGNNLANAAVTEKCRQDDLTLLDERTLGEVVEYCRAHGFSDSEGKGFFTQTPD
                     NSYGNAPSNVARLFDLYQDDATRSLAGGERSASIKAYLEGIGTSSGEEDSAYGLATGMG
                     DTGVVARVMQSPQKIQESLDRLLGNNPDLEIEGLELDIFGFSRGAAAARHFANEILKSE
                     SGVLASLFNAQAPGFSAKFDWATNVQINFIGLFDTVAAVADPFSWDFSPADHLNPGVNL
                     YLPPGCARKVVQLTARDEMRWNFALNSVAPHHQEIALPGAHSDIGGGYLPIAQEKLILS
                     RPVTSTVPAGAPVERTHAWSKTERQYEKWKALGFPESQLKKDVRPIRKIHPRGVNHPPE
                     ELMLGLVTIERSIRGELSLVYLRVMRELAVRQGVPFDFIDEKESATALPEDLQGIAEKL
                     MAFSRGGRYDLDEDEERLLRTRYIHLSAHWKPTSGLLISKPAPNVRLVYSNKPQQGYPE
                     "
                     /locus_tag="LOCUS_00680"
                     /note="WP_011268313.1 hypothetical protein (Pseudomonas
                     syringae pv. syringae B728a) [pid:38.8%, q_cov:75.1%,
                     s_cov:96.0%, Eval:1.9e-83]"
                     /note="MGA_69"
     CDS             69600..70235
                     /product="hypothetical protein"
                     /inference="COORDINATES:ab initio
                     prediction:MetaGeneAnnotator"
                     /transl_table=11
                     /codon_start=1
                     /translation="MKTLVLACTILLLCGCTSSQAQPKLPYNAWYVGVFAPEHMEVWVE
                     SVDVIDRRGLAYERVSGGVPSYTGKVDGWPKHPAGGAGKDLPGIDLPEIVFVRWQSMVE
                     PQTYNVRINIPEWVREEMLKPQRGYCHFQGKWLDRQFRKDITIGLAPGGIAKAWVGGPC
                     LQSIEIGRFEAAISKVGPYGGKSNGEHRPLSDKAKAYIEQHGVPYGSW"
                     /locus_tag="LOCUS_00690"
                     /note="MGA_70"
     CDS             70222..70932
                     /product="hypothetical protein"
                     /inference="COORDINATES:ab initio
                     prediction:MetaGeneAnnotator"
                     /transl_table=11
                     /codon_start=1
                     /translation="MALGKFSSSCARTALAALALTLAACSSTSPPPRELAGHYELVGVM
                     EMGSQLLLREQGTFEAVLYYGSTDINARGRWSMVDGQVELDVRPKPILPKETLGIATTD
                     FTEPSAAAENHENYRLSSFSMSLDAMQTPLEVRWLFDDDSEQQTVWNASEIEDAVLPIR
                     AGRTLKMLGIRAAGADDHFVWADVLPDERHFTVIRTLLQEGEPRTFFHKMRLAPRGNCL
                     LVAMGSSTGCYRRR"
                     /locus_tag="LOCUS_00700"
                     /note="MGA_71"
     CDS             70987..72777
                     /product="hypothetical protein"
                     /inference="COORDINATES:ab initio
                     prediction:MetaGeneAnnotator"
                     /inference="similar to AA sequence:RefSeq:WP_003120358.1"
                     /transl_table=11
                     /codon_start=1
                     /translation="MSFNHHYQSELTALRQLGKRFSERSPALAPFLGQAGRDPDVERLL
                     EGFAFLTGRLRQKLDDELPELTHSLMHLLWPNYMRPLPAFSMLQFDPIKRSGKALSVPR
                     HTPVEAKPVRGVTCRFRTAYATEVLPLELTELNYSVKGDGALLSLRLGMTADGHLGEVD
                     VRRLRLHLAGERYVSQMLYLSLLRHLDGIQLIALDAQGKPFTDAQGLPLPPLTLEASKV
                     EPVGFAEDEALIPYPLNTFRGYRHLQEYFAFQEKFLFVDLGGLDALQRLPKERLEQARG
                     FELRFDIRKAGAQRIRPTRDNVRLYCTPVVNLFEHDAIPVRLDGKQDQYLVRPAELDSS
                     GCGIFSVNRVTGWKPGGKGYEEYVPFESFEHDPSFDVPLARPHYSVRQQPSLLGDGLET
                     YLAFGLRDLDGHETLSIELTCTNQNLPRELRLGDICLPSEDTPEFLTFRNISPVTPSYA
                     PPLHRNFLWKLISNMSLNYLSLANVEALKVILETYDLPRYYDQHAEKVSKRLLGGLKAI
                     AHQHVDRLHRGLPVRGVRTELTMDPDGYLGEGDLFLFASVLNEFFALYASLNSYHELRV
                     SSTQGEVYQWTPRMGQQPLL"
                     /locus_tag="LOCUS_00710"
                     /note="WP_003120358.1 hypothetical protein (Pseudomonas
                     aeruginosa PAO1) [pid:75.3%, q_cov:88.4%, s_cov:100.0%,
                     Eval:3.6e-238]"
                     /note="MGA_72"
     CDS             72795..73817
                     /product="type VI secretion protein"
                     /inference="COORDINATES:ab initio
                     prediction:MetaGeneAnnotator"
                     /inference="similar to AA sequence:RefSeq:WP_011105487.1"
                     /transl_table=11
                     /codon_start=1
                     /translation="MSATAPALSSGPHGAGLGRLSQGIREYSLFQGVLLALDRLRAVHP
                     ELDEQALYERLDFQANPSLGFPGTDIDAVEFYEDDRGWRARLRLNLVSLFGAGSPLPAF
                     YADQALGDSIDGNPTREFLDLFNDRLQRLLLPIWQKYRYYARFTTGARDPLSEQLFALI
                     GLGGEQIRAASELNWKRLLPYLGLLSLRAHSAALIESVLRYYFKHADLRIEQCLERQVD
                     ILGEQQNRLGRANSQLGENLVLGERVRDRGGKFRIHIRQLSWDRFHEFLPVGTGYQPLC
                     ALVRFTLRDPLDYDIRLALRQDDIRELRIGEGNPCRLGWTSWLGTERADGMVTLGSKLH
                     "
                     /locus_tag="LOCUS_00720"
                     /note="WP_011105487.1 type VI secretion protein
                     ([Pseudomonas syringae] pv. tomato str. DC3000) [pid:73.3%,
                     q_cov:97.1%, s_cov:98.5%, Eval:6.8e-142]"
                     /note="MGA_73"
     CDS             73827..76427
                     /product="ClpA/B-type protease"
                     /inference="COORDINATES:ab initio
                     prediction:MetaGeneAnnotator"
                     /inference="similar to AA sequence:RefSeq:WP_010895579.1"
                     /transl_table=11
                     /codon_start=1
                     /translation="MINVDLQQLVQALDAPAKRDLEGAAERCVVRGGSKILVEDLLLGL
                     LERADGLLLRALQDAGVDAGELAQALQARGEHSESRNPVFSAELVQWLQDALLVGNLEL
                     GQSQIDQAALLLALLRNPMRYAGSRYQPLLAQLNIERVRDFALAQQPQTAPGKPAASGE
                     SNLARFTHNFTQQARDGKLDPVLCRDGAIRQLIDILARRRKSNPIVVGEAGVGKTAIVE
                     GLALRIAAGEVPETLKNVELLCLDLGLLQAGASVKGEFERRLQGVIDEVKGAAKPTILF
                     IDEAHTLIGAGGQAGSGDAANLLKPALARGELRTIAATTWSEYKKYFEKDPALARRFQP
                     VQLHEPTVDEAVTILRGLAPVYEKSHGIYLRDDAVVAAAELSARYLAGRQLPDKAVDVL
                     DTACARVRISLAAAPEALERLRGEIAEGERQGEAMRRDLDAGLIVDHDALDALEDRLVA
                     AHADLEQVETRWAVQRDLAERLLEQRKQCAAARLGNDEGASDEPRLSLEQLEAELRALQ
                     AELAAAQASERLVSFEVCPRLVAEVISHWTGVPLSQLAREHNSKVLSFADDLRRRVRGQ
                     EQAVAALDRAMRATAAGLNRPDAPVGVFLLVGPSGVGKTETALALADLLYGGERFLTTI
                     NMSEFQEKHTVSRLIGAPPGYVGYGEGGMLTEAVRQKPYSVVLLDEVEKADPDVLNVFY
                     QIFDKGVANDGEGREINFRNTLILMTSNLASDEIARLCAAGQRPAAEELETAIRPALSR
                     HFKPALLGRMKVVPYYPVAGKVLAELVGVKLARFGERLARRNLRFSHCEALVDHLAERC
                     THSESGARLIDHLIDQTLQPQVVDRLLAAMANGEALQQVHATLDGDGAVVCEFA"
                     /locus_tag="LOCUS_00730"
                     /note="WP_010895579.1 ClpA/B-type protease (Pseudomonas
                     aeruginosa PAO1) [pid:76.0%, q_cov:100.0%, s_cov:99.8%,
                     Eval:0.0e+00]"
                     /note="MGA_74"
     CDS             76381..77946
                     /product="sigma-54-dependent Fis family transcriptional
                     regulator"
                     /inference="COORDINATES:ab initio
                     prediction:MetaGeneAnnotator"
                     /inference="similar to AA sequence:RefSeq:WP_011105485.1"
                     /transl_table=11
                     /codon_start=1
                     /translation="MPHSTVMERLSVSSLKVSAVIPDAAMPGAASRLLAQLAELAWSTD
                     TSAWLGGLMEVAAQLAGCPLAQLYLLDATHTRLTLSAEWFDGERRHDAASLPSDYDGEQ
                     LLQYCLSQNRLLSIASLDASLHATGFLPEAARPWRSLLCLPLPNAEGHAVGLLVVASRA
                     GQDLAEAVEPLASLGRFALGQVQLLNRLRGVAHPAPSEQTHTPRCASGYGLIGDSPRMR
                     AVYSLIGKVLHNPVSVLLTGETGTGKELVARAIHDCGSRRSQAFVVQNCAALPEHLLES
                     ELFGYRKGAFTGAERDHEGLFDAANGGTLFLDEIGDMPLTLQAKLLRVLQEGEVRPLGS
                     TRTHKVDVRIVAATHQDLHKRVEEGRFREDLYYRLSLFPIELPPLRERDQDILRLARHF
                     ADKACGFLQRDTVRWSDAALEQLAAYAFPGNVRELKGLVERAVLLCDGGELLPEHFSLR
                     AVDDALDSTLNLRERLERVERNLLVDSLRKNGGNQSQAARELGLPRRTLLYRMERLGVS
                     TSNL"
                     /locus_tag="LOCUS_00740"
                     /note="WP_011105485.1 sigma-54-dependent Fis family
                     transcriptional regulator ([Pseudomonas syringae] pv.
                     tomato str. DC3000) [pid:61.9%, q_cov:94.4%, s_cov:97.4%,
                     Eval:1.4e-163]"
                     /note="MGA_75"
     CDS             complement(77989..78984)
                     /product="diguanylate cyclase"
                     /inference="COORDINATES:ab initio
                     prediction:MetaGeneAnnotator"
                     /inference="similar to AA sequence:RefSeq:WP_011266178.1"
                     /transl_table=11
                     /codon_start=1
                     /translation="MQLLGNRTSAGGLLPGADPQMLVALMHARAEVARLRERDHLFSTL
                     LGGVNAVLWAFDWQAQRMIYVSPAYERIFGRSAALLLADYSEWRNSIYPDDLEYAQKSM
                     LDVLDEGAVETREYRIIRGDGQLRWLSDKCFLGRPAQNGQGPILVGIAEDITEKKQLEG
                     ELQRLATTDVLTQSSNRRHFFECAGREFEHARQFATPLAFLLLDIDDFKRINDCHGHQV
                     GDQVLQRVAECGSRVLRRGDLFGRIGGEEFASLLPGCQPDLAEQIAERLQGEIQRLSFT
                     TPRGERFRVTASFGLTYLKASDLELSALFARADAAMYRAKRLGKNQVIVA"
                     /locus_tag="LOCUS_00750"
                     /note="WP_011266178.1 diguanylate cyclase (Pseudomonas
                     syringae pv. syringae B728a) [pid:70.7%, q_cov:94.9%,
                     s_cov:93.4%, Eval:1.5e-122]"
                     /note="MGA_76"
     CDS             complement(79128..80318)
                     /product="delta-9 fatty acid desaturase DesA"
                     /inference="COORDINATES:ab initio
                     prediction:MetaGeneAnnotator"
                     /inference="similar to AA sequence:RefSeq:WP_003104496.1"
                     /transl_table=11
                     /codon_start=1
                     /translation="MWYTGFLDLSAWQLIVATLALTHVTIVSVTVYLHRYSAHRSLELH
                     PALKHFFRFWLWLTTAMNTREWTAIHRKHHAKCETPDDPHSPVHKGLGTVLRKGAELYM
                     AEAKNEETLRIYGKNCPDDWIERNLYSRFPNLGIVLMLALDLALFGIIGLTVWAVQMIW
                     IPFWAAGVVNGLGHAVGYRNFECRDAATNLVPWGILIGGEELHNNHHTYPNSAKLSVRK
                     WEFDMGWAWIRLFSLLGLAKVTRVAPIAHRIEGKGHLDMDSAMAILNNRFQIMAQYRRL
                     VIVPLVRQELGRVDASVRHQFRRAKRLLAREPSLLQDEQQAHISAMLEQSQPLQVIYEK
                     RLALQQIWTRTSSNGHEMLAAIRQWVQEAEASGIQSLREFAEHLKTYSLRPAPASA"
                     /locus_tag="LOCUS_00760"
                     /gene="desA"
                     /note="WP_003104496.1 delta-9 fatty acid desaturase DesA
                     (Pseudomonas aeruginosa PAO1) [pid:81.9%, q_cov:99.0%,
                     s_cov:100.0%, Eval:1.0e-195]"
                     /note="MGA_77"
     CDS             80727..83732
                     /product="hypothetical protein"
                     /inference="COORDINATES:ab initio
                     prediction:MetaGeneAnnotator"
                     /transl_table=11
                     /codon_start=1
                     /translation="MQPQRVFGIGSLLLAVLFGALALYDFQTRQAAHRLAIAKQGELQH
                     LALQNAQHGQRTQAEMLADGLANNPLLVGLVREAARRLDTPAAGQDTQLYALRRRAIEV
                     LEPPWRAMQQHQPVQLHLYLGNNGFALLRLQDPGRFGSTMTESRPLLREVMRNGQPRSD
                     AEIDGYGASIRAVAPIQDAAGKPIGALEVSLGLLPELVDLGERLDAGLALMINRVALTE
                     ALGYPPSGVQLGPDWLSGGHSATQALHWAQMGTLPSPAEGRVWRLLDADERTFLLNQIP
                     LPTRAGEAGNATGPLAAALVWRDVTELVAEHARESRQLLLKWALAWLIAEALLLLLAVL
                     LYRRIRAQLRHQLSRRQQERNRRRLLDRARKIARLLPGMVFQLKRFADGRYAFLYVSEG
                     ARAVYGLPPSSLIRDAGCALAAVHTEDLPRLRGTLLRLALQGGSASTECRIRHPERGLI
                     WVECRASAERRRDGSVVWQGFVTEITEVMEATRALQKSESRFRAMVGNLPGAVYRCRND
                     GERRMRYVSEGIERLTGYPAEHFTGDGAQRYCALIHPDDRDWARLAPERGSHELTYRLR
                     HADGSTVWVRERARLLHDRDEPLGWCDGFIWDVTAQARAEAEMLERERYLRMLIDNVID
                     AIVIIDEHGLVESFNHAAERIFGYRSDEIVGRNLSLLMPEPVRSAHDHYLGEYVSGAQP
                     RVLERTRELQAQRRDGQVFSIELRVSQFSHHGQRKFIGLVRDISERKRVERMKSELVSI
                     VSHELRTPLTSINGALGLIAGGALDTQPEQLRRMLQVAHQNSQRLARLIDDLLDMDKLV
                     AGKMKFELKVQPLAPILAQALDSSQGHAQQQQVRLRLTEVPAVQLNVDENRLQQVLANF
                     LSNAVKFSPAGGTVELSAGARAGWARISVSDQGPGIPDEFRARIFQKFSQADSSDTRQK
                     GGTGLGLAICKELVERMGGRIGFESEPGRGTCFWFELPVARPPAQASTDTTFERTAENE
                     DERAETDPAHRG"
                     /locus_tag="LOCUS_00770"
                     /note="WP_012259627.1 hybrid sensor histidine
                     kinase/response regulator (Chloroflexus aurantiacus
                     J-10-fl) [pid:32.3%, q_cov:51.0%, s_cov:42.6%,
                     Eval:6.6e-65, partial hit]"
                     /note="frameshifted, insertion at around 83660"
                     /note="MGA_78"
     CDS             83695..84081
                     /product="response regulator"
                     /inference="COORDINATES:ab initio
                     prediction:MetaGeneAnnotator"
                     /inference="similar to AA sequence:RefSeq:WP_012259628.1"
                     /transl_table=11
                     /codon_start=1
                     /translation="MSELRRILHIEDDPSIQSVTKLALEAVGGFEVLSCSSGAEALREA
                     PGFAPDFVLLDVMMPGMDGPETLARLRECIDLEKIPVAFMTAKVQSSEIDHLRKLGARD
                     VIIKPFDPMRLAEQIRSIWSAGRY"
                     /locus_tag="LOCUS_00780"
                     /note="WP_012259628.1 response regulator (Chloroflexus
                     aurantiacus J-10-fl) [pid:61.8%, q_cov:96.1%, s_cov:86.6%,
                     Eval:7.3e-36]"
                     /note="MGA_79"
     CDS             84130..86541
                     /product="hypothetical protein"
                     /inference="COORDINATES:ab initio
                     prediction:MetaGeneAnnotator"
                     /transl_table=11
                     /codon_start=1
                     /translation="MQPPKAGTDADAHHNELSRLAALLRYEILDSAEEAAFDDFTQLAS
                     RLCDTPIALISLVDDRRQWFKSRVGLAVSETPRDISFCSHAIRGSEIFEVPDALADPRF
                     RDNPLVTGEPGIRFYAGTLLCTPDGHNLGTLCVIDRKPRRLSADQRDALGRLGRQVMRL
                     FEQRLLARRHAEQAALQQAILSSAATAVMTTDILGRLESLNPTAERLLGYSAAELVGRG
                     ICNTLFDPIMLEHRARLLAEEFGHPVQACFDVLTLPLERGLPEMAQWRLRHRNGSDVPV
                     LLHVMAIRDEDERLHGYLLSAFDLAYQEQLQLRLQQIAAQVPGMLYQFHWRPRGGGEFP
                     YISQGVQDIFGLSAGQISNDIRTIYKRVHPADLREVQRSLRQAARQLVPWQAEYRVEHP
                     ERGLRWVEARATPLPQADGTVLWNGLVTDITERKAEQLELDKQQEMNRRLLEALSEAVI
                     ACDAEGNLTVFNEKAKQWHGGDAEAISPMQWARRYHLYLADGVTPMPTEQIPLLRALAG
                     EHIADLEMAIVCNGAPRYVICNANPLYGTGGQLMGAVTVLYDITERKRIERLQREFIST
                     VSHELRTPLTSITGALALISANVLGQVPEPLRELLEIAHQNSQRLSALIDDLLDMDKLH
                     AGKMRFDMRQQALAPLLRSALRANYSYAERRGVEFRLEHCDPVLVEVDAMRLQQVLSNL
                     LSNAAKFSPAGEHIDVRADRRDACVRVSVRDHGPGIADSFRERVFQKFAQADSSDSRQQ
                     GGTGLGLAISKELIERMGGHIGFHSEPGQGACFWFELPCQEAPVNGVAST"
                     /locus_tag="LOCUS_00790"
                     /note="WP_011057122.1 two-component hybrid sensor and
                     regulator (Thermosynechococcus elongatus BP-1) [pid:36.2%,
                     q_cov:54.3%, s_cov:32.7%, Eval:1.2e-66, partial hit]"
                     /note="MGA_80"
     CDS             86538..86924
                     /product="response regulator"
                     /inference="COORDINATES:ab initio
                     prediction:MetaGeneAnnotator"
                     /inference="similar to AA sequence:RefSeq:WP_012259628.1"
                     /transl_table=11
                     /codon_start=1
                     /translation="MNSLRRILHVEDVPSIQVITRIALEKLGGFEVRTCSSAQQALDEA
                     ADFAPDLILLDVMLPQMDGVELLHALGERLDLTQVPVVFLTGQTQLDNLEQLQEQGLRA
                     VIKKPFDPLQLARQLRDIWDAAHG"
                     /locus_tag="LOCUS_00800"
                     /note="WP_012259628.1 response regulator (Chloroflexus
                     aurantiacus J-10-fl) [pid:48.0%, q_cov:96.1%, s_cov:86.6%,
                     Eval:2.4e-26]"
                     /note="MGA_81"
     CDS             86917..88578
                     /product="hypothetical protein"
                     /inference="COORDINATES:ab initio
                     prediction:MetaGeneAnnotator"
                     /transl_table=11
                     /codon_start=1
                     /translation="MGEQARLLLQQQLQAQREQYAAHLESELPELAALASRLQQPGALE
                     SRRQQVQNLRDRLHRMAGAAGTFGFTQVGNRARALEQRIDRWLDSQKPSGQALAALASS
                     IGQFAGEAFVIDSELALPLHPETDEELSSGCRIYLLDSLALAAQATAQALRNFGYEVLL
                     CQDRPALRQAIARQAPDALVVSVRDDADLAEVAALQQGLEAPIPLLVIHDRFDFASQLA
                     AVRAGAQGYFARPLNITQLETGLERCLNRPQHEPYRVMIVDDDAVLAEHYSLVLQNSQM
                     QVRLTSAPEQVLDMMQAFNPEVLLLDVNMPGCSGPELAQMIRLHDEWLRVPIIYLSAET
                     DIARQMAALLKAGDDFITKPISDSQLIASVFSHAQRARALSNALARDSLTGLLKHADIK
                     EQLALEAYRASRANKPTSVVMLDLDHFKAINDTHGHAAGDSVIRALANLLRQRLRRIDS
                     LGRYGGEEFVVVLPECPAAEAARIFDEIRERFAELTFNGSGDRPFRVTFSAGICETEGD
                     AAASALLERADQALYRAKHDGRNRVRIAAAQASASR"
                     /locus_tag="LOCUS_00810"
                     /note="WP_012257821.1 diguanylate cyclase (Chloroflexus
                     aurantiacus J-10-fl) [pid:39.1%, q_cov:95.7%, s_cov:56.0%,
                     Eval:5.8e-94, partial hit]"
                     /note="MGA_82"
     CDS             88644..91511
                     /product="hypothetical protein"
                     /inference="COORDINATES:ab initio
                     prediction:MetaGeneAnnotator"
                     /transl_table=11
                     /codon_start=1
                     /translation="MPARPAKAWHWLAFLFASILLVALGWQGKRTQEALLETNRSVSDS
                     LEIITSIQAMLSSLQDIETGARGFMLTADSRYLEPYERGLEQLEWRRRALFEQLRGREY
                     PSWHWFDTLDSTIAARLQVAAQNIQSRRSEGLAITIERLQRSGSKELMDRLRGMLNAVE
                     QHERRRLAAANEAVAQATQHSQRLALIGSLLVALLSLAAFWAVQRNLRIRQRLAEGAQA
                     GEARLDALLQAIPDHLYAVDAQRRVTTLSQGAPHRGPPPDIIEPLLLDLAARHEDGQLR
                     QTLWCEPQTRRIFEVRLMPTGAGEQLAIARDVSELEYSRDSLREQQLFLRRVVDSDENL
                     IFVRDAQGRFLLCNTALAAVLGLQPTDIEGRTPAEVPAAHLLQPLLFGQGELQGGNGEL
                     RISEVALTDADGQERWLQVVKRPLRIAPGGTRVVTVAVDISLRRRMEQMKTEFISTVSH
                     ELRTPLTAIRGALGMLISGTAGPLDEGLKPLLSIAHKNTERLVRLINDILDIEKLEAGR
                     LAFDLRRCDVRPLLEQALFDLAPYAREYDVSFELAPQAEPFASEARLDADRFTQVMANL
                     LSNAIKHSPRGATVTVDLQRHGQQLEIGVRDRGAGIAEDFRPRIFERFAQADASDARQR
                     GGTGLGLAITRALIEQMGGQIGFDTRTGEGTRFWFRLPLPADADPPPDTTVVAPESRAS
                     GSGPARILILEPDAAAAAQLAEALGAQGYQAVIAHSAGQAHELLGQYVIHALTLSPALD
                     DADSLDFLQNLRSQPRYRQLPVLIVGLQPQRRAEDDGALRGGAVGVIDWLSKPVDPTQV
                     LRVIQACLPPRHGRPRLLHVEDDEDLRTLLARRFEALDVELHGAATLSEARQLLAAQSF
                     DLAIIDLMLPDGSGSELFDQLAQSDPPPPVILFSALDAPVHDSRLTLRQLVKSRHDGEQ
                     LARLIQHLLQHWPPRAQPDTDEVHR"
                     /locus_tag="LOCUS_00820"
                     /note="WP_013525345.1 hybrid sensor histidine
                     kinase/response regulator (Mesorhizobium ciceri biovar
                     biserrulae WSM1271) [pid:37.6%, q_cov:64.9%, s_cov:75.3%,
                     Eval:1.6e-92, partial hit]"
                     /note="MGA_83"
     CDS             91508..91897
                     /product="hypothetical protein"
                     /inference="COORDINATES:ab initio
                     prediction:MetaGeneAnnotator"
                     /transl_table=11
                     /codon_start=1
                     /translation="MTESASQRILMVEDEEDIAFLIRFLLERHGFAVEHAADGRQALDC
                     LATNAPPDLALMDIMLPYHDGLELIERLRAQPGWETLPVLMLTAKAREVDVVRALELGA
                     DDYVTKPFQPEELLARIRRLLRTRR"
                     /locus_tag="LOCUS_00830"
                     /note="WP_041272485.1 DNA-binding response regulator
                     (Desulfitobacterium hafniense Y51) [pid:52.8%, q_cov:83.7%,
                     s_cov:47.1%, Eval:3.7e-24, partial hit]"
                     /note="MGA_84"
     CDS             91894..93024
                     /product="hypothetical protein"
                     /inference="COORDINATES:ab initio
                     prediction:MetaGeneAnnotator"
                     /transl_table=11
                     /codon_start=1
                     /translation="MRRLALWLSLALYGTGACAGVAEAERQVREQRLDAARQTLETHLA
                     TAPQDRDARFLLARVLAWQGHAEQALPLYQRLLSEQPDNADYLLGQGQALLWAGFPQRA
                     LVPLERAERLAPGYAEVQQVIQQARAALSVPVTSAAPTVAAPTTRRHELEISARQDWLD
                     NGFDNWRSQRLDYSSTQPEGLGWYAALLREQRFGEWDEGAELGAVVPLDANWALQPEIG
                     YQPSPYFLPEWHADLRLQRRLPHGYLGALSLRRTEYATTRVDRLALAAERYWGNWRAGY
                     TLNLTDVANAGTPIGHDLALDYYYDGLSYAGLRLTAGEEEAVEERQVITSDVRAISLQG
                     RHWFSRRWALTWEIGHHRQGDYYDRQWLQLGLRHAF"
                     /locus_tag="LOCUS_00840"
                     /note="MGA_85"
ORIGIN
        1 cggcgtcggc ctgctgctgg ctggcgcgcc ggcgctcgcc ctggccgttg gcgtggtgct
       61 ggccggcggc atggctgcga cgctgggcat ggtggtcctc aagcccttgg cgcagctggc
      121 cgagcgggcc cgcgcgatcg gccacaaccc ggtcagccag ctgatctata ccgggcgcgc
      181 cgatgagatc ggcgaaatcg gctttgccat cagcatgctc gaagccgaag ccggcgccgt
      241 ggtcggacgc atcgccgact cgagccgaca gctcagccgg cactcacgcg agttgttgag
      301 cgcggtacag agcagctcgc aaagcgcctc gcgccagcag agcgagaccg accaggtcgc
      361 cacggcgatc aaccagatgg ccgcgagcat ccaggaggtc gcggcgaatg ccctgcgcac
      421 cgcagaggcg gctacccatg cgcatggcga ggcagccagc ggcgagcaga tcgtcagcct
      481 gaccggcagc agcattctgc gcctggccga ggagatccag cgggccgccg aagtgatcca
      541 ccagctggaa acgcacagcc aggagatcag ccgggtcctc gaggtcattc acagcattgc
      601 cgagcagacc aacctgctcg cgctcaacgc cgccatcgaa gcggcgcgcg ccggtgacca
      661 gggccgcggc ttcgccgtgg tcgccgacga ggtgcgcagc ctggccctgc ggacctcgtc
      721 ggcgactgcg gagatccagc gcaccatcgc caccctgcag gacggcaccc gccaggccgt
      781 gcaggtgatg cagcacagcc gcgaagaggc acagcgcagc gtcgcacatg ccggcgaggc
      841 cgagcgctcg ctcaacggca tcaacaaccg ggtcaacgag atcagcgaga tgagcagcca
      901 gatcgccgcg gcggtggatc agcaaagtgc cgtgagcgag gagatcaatc gcaacatcgt
      961 gagcatccgg gtcggctccg acgaccacgt gaccagcggc ctgcagagcc aggaaagcgc
     1021 ttcgggcgtg gcgcggctgg ccgaaggcat gcaggagctg gttcagcagt tctggggccg
     1081 ccggcgcggc tgagcacgcg gcctcaacgc tcgttgccgg gaaaacgcac ctgaaccagc
     1141 agaccgccga gcgcgccctc gccgagctcg atgccggccc ggtgggcacg gacgatctcg
     1201 ccgacgatgg ccagcccgag gccggcgcca tggccgccgg tgtcacggcg gtagaagcgg
     1261 gcgaacacgc gatcgcgctc ggcgaggggg atgcccgggc cgtcgtcctc gacttccagt
     1321 agcccgccct cgcgcacccg caggatcacg ttgccaccgg cgggcgtgtg ggccagggcg
     1381 ttgtgcacca gattgccgag caattcgctg agcagggtcg gctcgccgac tacccatacc
     1441 ggctgttcgg cttcgagcgc caaggccacc ccgcgctgat gcgccagcgc ggccatcgcc
     1501 aggcccagct cgcgggccag ctgcgacagg tccaggcgct gcgcgccgcc ctcggcgatc
     1561 gactgcgcac cgctttcgat acgcgccagc gaaagcagct ggttggccag gtggatgacc
     1621 ttgtcggtgc tctgcccggc ttcctccagc gtgttgcgcc agaccttggg ctgcggctcg
     1681 cgcaggccca gctcgatgcg cgccttgagc gccgccagcg gcgtgcgcag ctcgtgggag
     1741 gcatcggcga tgaagcgcgc ctggcgctcg aactgcccgc gcaggcgctc ggtgaagccg
     1801 ttgagcgcgc ccaccagcgg cttgagctcg cgctgcacat cgaccagcgg cagcggccgc
     1861 aagtcgtccg gggcgcggtc ctgcacggcc tcgctgagcc gggccaacgg gcgcaatgcc
     1921 gcactgacgg ccagccagac cagcaccaga gcggcaagcg ccagcaggcc caggcgccac
     1981 agcgtgtcgc tcaacaggct gcgcgccatg cgctcgcgtg cgccgagcgt ctcggccacg
     2041 cgaatctcgg cgatgccgtt gagctcgggc tcgctgaccg gctgcagcaa gctcaccagg
     2101 cgcacgccct ggccctggaa ctcgccgtcg tagaagcgcg ccagcgccgg gtagtcgtcg
     2161 gtgcgacgga cctcggcact cggtgcgggc aactgttcgt agccgctgac caggcgcccc
     2221 tcggtgtcca gcacctggta atagatgcgc ccggcgctgt cgtaggcgaa ggtgtccagc
     2281 gccacatagg gcacgttggc gcgtagcctg ccgtcgctgg tcaccagccc ctcggcgatc
     2341 gcccgggccg aggccagcag ggtccggtcg taggcggtat cggcggcggc gcggccgttc
     2401 cagtaggcac tccaggcccc gtacagcagc agcggcgtga gcaggatcgc cagccgcagc
     2461 agcagccgcg cacgcagact gccggccgcc ccgcgctcag ccatcgagcg cctcgagcat
     2521 atagcccaac ccgcggaagg tgacgatgcg caccggctgg ccctcgagct tcttgcgcag
     2581 gcggtggatg tagatctcga tggcgtcggc gctggcctcc tcgtcgaggc cgaatacctg
     2641 ggcggccagt tggtccttgc tcatcacccg accggggcgg gcgatcagcg cttccagcac
     2701 gccctgctcg cgggaggtca gcgtcagtgg ctcgccggcc aggctgaagc gccgcgcatc
     2761 caggtcatag accagcgcac cgcaacgctg ctggcgttcg ccgccgccga cgctgcggcg
     2821 cagcagcgcc ttgacccgcg cttccagttc ggacagttcg aacggcttgg ccaggtaatc
     2881 gtcggcaccg aggttgagcc cgtgcacgcg gtcgctgacc tcgccgcgcg cggtgagcat
     2941 cagcaccggc agcgtcttgc cgcgctcgcg caggcgcgcc agcacctgaa agccgtcgag
     3001 ccgcggcagg ccgacatcga ggatagccag cgcatagtct tcgctggcca gcgccaggtc
     3061 ggcggcgacg ccgtcgtcga gcaggtccac ggtccagccg gcggcgcgca gggcctgggc
     3121 cacgctttcg gccagtggcg ggtggtcctc gaccaagaga atgcgcatct gcctgccctc
     3181 tgcgattgcc aacggagcgc cagtgtagcg gcagaaatca cccgacggcg cgctgaaagg
     3241 ctggcgaaag cttggccgcc taggatcgct cgcaggtggc tcgacccacc ccgcgcggcg
     3301 cctgcgccgc tacaacaaaa acaacagtgg agaaaaccga tgctgacagc cgtcagacgt
     3361 tcccccgtcc ctgcccgcct cgcccttgcc gtggccgctg cctcgctggc gcctcttgcc
     3421 cgggccgcat tcatcgaaga cagcagcgcg accctgcaga cccacaacat ctacctgaac
     3481 cgcgatttcc gcgaaggcga cggccagtcc aagcgcgcgg aatggaccca gggcttcatc
     3541 ctcgacatgc gctccggctt caccgaaggc accgtcggcg tcggcctcga cgccctgggc
     3601 atgctcggcg tcaagctcga ctccggcggc gggcgcgccg gcaccgatct gctgccggtg
     3661 caggacgacg gcggcactcc ggacgaattc agccgcctgg gcctgaccgc caaggccagg
     3721 atcggcgaga ccgagctgcg ctacggctcg cacatcccgg agctgccggt ggtcaaggcc
     3781 agcgacagcc gcacgctgcc gcaggtcttc gagggcgcca ccgtcacctc caccgatatc
     3841 gacggcctga ctctcaccgg cggccgcctg gacaaggtca tcgaccgcgc ctcgaccaac
     3901 tcccaggacc tgcagctgaa ccacaagaac agccgcttcg ccagcgccgc cgaggccgac
     3961 cacctgagct acgccggcgc cgagtacgcc ttcaaccaga acctcaccgg gcgctactac
     4021 tacggcgagc tggatgacgt gtaccgccag cacttcttcg gcctgctggc agtgaagccg
     4081 ctgggtgaga attcggcgtt gagcgccgac ctgcgcgtga tgctcagcga cgacagcggc
     4141 gcggcgaatg ccggcaagat cgataaccag gcctggaacg gcatgctcgg ctacagcctc
     4201 ggcgggcaca agttcagcct cggctaccag cagatgcgtg gcgacaccgg ctacgcctac
     4261 atcgatggcg gcgacccctt cctggtcaac ttcgtgcaga tcaacgactt cgccaacgcc
     4321 gacgagcgct cctggcaggc gcgctacgac tacaacttcg ccgctgttgg catccccggg
     4381 ctgaccttcc tgactcgtta catctccggc gacaacgccg agtactcagg cggcaacaac
     4441 ggcagcgagt gggaacgcga tttcgagttc aagtacgtgg tgcagagcgg cccgctgaaa
     4501 aatgtcgcgc tgcgctggcg taacgcgatg ttccgctccg acttcgcccg cgacgctgac
     4561 gagaaccgtc tgatcgtcag ctacagcctg ccgatctggt aaacagaaca agaagaggac
     4621 ctttcgatga aaacccgact cagccgtttc gccctgctgt cgtcctgcct gctgctctcc
     4681 agccagctct tggccgaacc caagcgcccc gagtgcatcg ctccggccaa gcccggcggt
     4741 ggtttcgacc tgacctgcaa gctggcccag agcggcctga aggacagcgg cctgctcgaa
     4801 gcgccgatgc gcgtcaccta catgcccggc ggcgtcggcg cggtggccta caacgcggtg
     4861 gtcgcccagc gcgcggacga acctggcacc atcaccgcct tctccagcgg ttcgctgctc
     4921 aacctcgcgc agggcaagtt cggtcgttac gacgagaacg ccgtgcgctg gctggcggcg
     4981 gtcggcaccg actacggcgc catctcggtg cgtgccgacg cgccttacaa gaacctcgac
     5041 gagctgattg ccgccgtgaa gaaggacccg ggcagcgtgg tgttcggcgc cggcgccacc
     5101 atcggcggcc aggactggat gcagaccgcg ctgatcgccc gcgctgccgg ggtcgatccg
     5161 aagaagctgc gctacgtcgc cttcgagggt ggcggcgaaa cgctcaccgc catgctcggc
     5221 ggccatgtgc aggtcaccag cagcggcctc ggcgaagtca ccccgcagct cgacgccggc
     5281 aagatccgca tccttgccgt gctctccgac gagcgtctgc cgggcaagct ggccgacatc
     5341 cccactgcca gggaacaggg ctacgacatc agctggccgg tgatccgcgg cttctacatg
     5401 gggccggaag tgcctgacga ggacttcaac tggtggaaga cccagttcga caccctgctc
     5461 gccgacgagg acttcgccaa gctgcgcgaa cagcgcgacc tgttcccgct gtcgatgacc
     5521 ggcgacgagc tggaagcctt cgtccagaag caggtgcagg actacaaggc gctggccggc
     5581 gagttcggcc tggtcaagta acgcgaaccg gcccgcgttc gcgggccgca cggcgggccc
     5641 ggcagttgcc gggtcgccga atccctgagg tatcccgtca tgtacgtacg tgtcttcgcc
     5701 gcggcgtggc tgctcgcctg cgccggcctc gccctgctcg cctggggctt cgaggcgccc
     5761 tttgcctacg acccggtcgg gccgcgcgcc tacccgctgc tactgctggc actgatgggc
     5821 tgtggcgccc tgtggttgct gctcaaacgc gacgaggcgc cgaccccgcc gctcgaccgc
     5881 ggcatggccc tgcgcgccgt gctctgcgtg ctcgcgctgc tggcctacgc actgctgttc
     5941 gagaccctgg gcttcgtcat cgccaccgcc ctggccggtt ttgccctcgg tctgctgttc
     6001 aacggtcgcc tgtggcccag cgtgatcagc ggtgtgctgc ttggcgtgct gctctacggg
     6061 ctgttcgatt acctgctgga cgtgccgctg ccgctcggcc tgctgcgtct gctggagagc
     6121 tgatatggaa actttgaatt tcttgctgca gggcttcgac gtcgccaccc ggccgaccaa
     6181 cctgctggtg gcgctgttcg gcgccttcgt cggcaccgtg gtcggcctct tgccggggct
     6241 cggcccgatc aatggcgtgg cgctcttgct gccgctggcc ttcgccctcg gcctgccgcc
     6301 ggagaccgcg ctgatcctgc tcgccgcggt gtacctgggc tgcgagtacg gcggacgcat
     6361 ctcggcgatc ctgctcaacg tgccgggtga tgccgccgcg gtgatgacca ccctcgacgg
     6421 ctacccgctg gcacgccaag gcaaggccgg catcgccctg tcgctttccg cggtcagctc
     6481 gttcatcggc agcatcatcg ccacctgcgg cgtggtgctg ttcgccccgc tgctggccaa
     6541 gtgggcggtg gccttcggcc cggcggaata cttcgtgctg atgatcttcg ccatcgcctg
     6601 cctcggcggc atggtcggcg acaagccggt gaagacgctg atggccgcgc tgatgggcct
     6661 gggcctggcc accgtcggtg tcgactccac caccggcgtc taccgcttca ccttcggcag
     6721 cgtcagcctg tccgacggca tccagttcgt catcgtggtg atcggcttct tcagcgtcag
     6781 cgagatcctc ctgatgctgg aaaaaaccca cagcgggcaa caggcggtga aggccagcgg
     6841 ccgactgctg ttcaacttca aggagttctg cctgaccttc ttcaccatgg cgcgcagcgc
     6901 cgtggctggc ttcgtcatcg gcaccctgcc gggcgccggg gcgaccatcg ccagcgccat
     6961 gacctatatg agcgagaagc gcatggccgg tgacaagggc cgcttcggcg atggcgacct
     7021 gcgcggcctg gcggcgccgg aagcggccaa caacgcctcg gcgtgcggct cgctgatccc
     7081 catgctgacc ctcggcgtac caggctcggg caccaccgcg gtgatgatcg gcgcactgac
     7141 gctgtacaac atcacccccg gcccgctgct gttcgagcag cagccggacg tggtctgggg
     7201 cctgatcgct tcgctgttca tcggcaacgt gatcctgctg gtgatgaaca tcccgctggt
     7261 cggcctgttc tctcgcatgc tcgcggtgcc gaactgggtg ctggtgccgg cgatcaccgt
     7321 gatcagcatg gtcggcgttt attcggtgca cagcaccacg ttcgacctgg tgctgatggt
     7381 cggccttggc gtgttcggtt atctgctgcg caagctggat ttcccgctgt cggcgctgat
     7441 tctcggcttc gtgctcggcg agatgatgga agacaacctg cgccgcgcat tgtcgatctc
     7501 caacggtgag ctgggcattc tctggggcag cccgatcacc ctggcgctgt gggcgctgac
     7561 cgtggcgatg ctggccatgc cggggctgcg ctggtacctc aagcgccgtc gcggcaacgt
     7621 ggtcgaggca caggcctgag atgcgccagc ggctgccggc ctggtgggca acgccactga
     7681 tcggcgcggt cggcggctgg ctggcgagtc tggcccactg gccactgccc tggatggtcg
     7741 gctcgctgct ggcggtgatc gccgtgcgct gcagcggctg gctggtgagt gagatgccgc
     7801 gcggccgtca ggccgggcag tggatcgtcg ccagcgccat cggcctgcac ttcaccggcg
     7861 aggtgatgcg cgaggtgctg gtgcactttg gcgtgatcct cgccggtgcg ctcggcacac
     7921 tggcgttgag cctgatcggc atggccatcc tctcgcgcgg cggctgcgat cgggccaccg
     7981 cctacttcgc cagcatgccg ggcggtgcca gcgagatggt caacctggcc agccgccacg
     8041 ccgcccaccc cggccgcgtc gccgccgcgc acagcctgcg catgctgctg gtggtgctgc
     8101 tgatcccggc gttcttcacc tggagcctgc cgccgatcca ggcaccggca ccgctaccgg
     8161 tcgacggctt ctggctggcc gtgctgctac cagccggcgg tctgctggcc ctgctctggc
     8221 gccggctcgg ccagcccaat ccctggatgc tcggcccgct gaccgtctgc gcgctggcca
     8281 gcgccgggtt cgatctgcac atcggcttgc cggacgggct cggccaggtc ggccagtggc
     8341 tgatcggctc gtcgctggcc tgtcacttcg accgggtttt ctttcgcagc gcaccggcct
     8401 ttctgctgcg ggtgctgctg ttcaccctct cggccatgct ggtcgccgcc gcgctggcag
     8461 ccgggctggg ttggctgacg gcactggacc agacctcact gatgctgggg atgatgcccg
     8521 gcggcatcac cgagctgtgc ctgaccgccg aggcgctgca gctgtcggtg gcgctggtga
     8581 cggcggtgca ggtgctcagg ttgttcctgg tgatgtttct cgccgagccg gtgtttcggc
     8641 tctggcaacg agccacgctt tagcccgccg cccggcgggc tctttttttg tggcagccgc
     8701 agggacaagg cttcgtatag ggttcgatcg ccgaggccat ccagcggcag agccgcgcac
     8761 gttgctctgc acgttcgaag agaaagtgac ccggcccacc aggcggctcg ttgaacggca
     8821 ggacgatgca gctcacggtg gatggcttcg gccatccacc ctacgagcac accaagccgc
     8881 agccagcgtc aaccaaagaa ccagtagcac acaccaatcg ccgcgatcac cccggcgagg
     8941 tccgccagca gcgcacagcc caccgcatgc cgtgcccgct ggatgccgac ggcgccgaaa
     9001 tacaccgcca gcacatagaa ggtcgtctcg gtactgccct gcagcgtcgc ggcgaccaac
     9061 gcgggaaagc tgtcgacgcc atggttctgc atggtttcga tcagcatcgc ccgtgccgcc
     9121 gaaccggaga acggcttgac cagcgcggtg ggcaaggcat cgacgaagcg ggtgtcccag
     9181 ccgaacgcct cgaccagcca gcggatgccg tccaggccga actccagcgc accggaggcg
     9241 cgcagggcac cgaccgccac cagcatcgcc accagatagg gcaacaggct cttggccacg
     9301 tcgaagcctt ccttggcacc ttcgacgaag ctttcgtaga ccggcacctt gcgcagcgcg
     9361 ccgaccagta cgaagacgat gatcaggccg aacagcgtga ggttgccgag cagcgaggac
     9421 aacgacgcca acgcggtcgc cgagagcccg gcgagcagcg ccatgaagcc gccgagcagc
     9481 agcgccccgg gcaccaggta gcccagcacc accgggtccc agaggcgcag gcgctgcatt
     9541 acagccaccg acagcaggcc ggccagcgtc gaggcgctgg tcgccagcag gatcggcagg
     9601 aacaccaggg tcggatcatc ggcgccctgc tgtacgcggt acatgaagat cgacaccggc
     9661 agcagggtca gcgaagaggc gttgagcacc agaaacagga tctgggcgtt gctcgcggtg
     9721 gtttccgacg ggttgagcgt ctgcagggcg cgcatggcct tgagcccgat cggcgtggcg
     9781 gcgttgtcca ggccgaggcc gttggcggcg aagttgaggg tgatcaggcc cagcgccgga
     9841 tggcccggcg gcacctccgg catcagccga cgaaacagtg ggccgagcag ccgcgccagg
     9901 gcttcgacca ggccggcctt ctcggcgata cgcaggaacc ccagccacag cgtcagggtg
     9961 ccgaacagca ggatcatcac ttccacggcc agcttggcca tggcgaacag gctttcgacg
    10021 agggcggcaa agacgccggg atcgccgccc accagccagc gcgccagcgc agccaaggcg
    10081 gcaacgatga agaatcccag ccagaggccg ttgagcatga cgttctcctt tgcgagtgcc
    10141 ggcgatgata gcggcccgca aggaggaatg atgacggtga tgcgaagaaa gggactggct
    10201 gcgcgccgga gcggtcgttc aagccgctcc ggcggcagcg cctgccgaac ctggtccgtt
    10261 accggaggca ccccctgtac ccctagatcg ctccgccagg cagagcaacc cgaccccctg
    10321 gttcatcccg tacgggatct gtccctgtga gcaacccggt caggggaagc tcctctgtcg
    10381 aaggatgcgg ctgcatcctt cggaaagact ggcatcctat gccgctgcag ctccctggcc
    10441 cgagccgccc gaaggcggct catacgcgtg gtcagactcg cggcccgcga ccccgtccga
    10501 agatcagcga agcgacgaac agcaccagga aaaccacgaa caggatcttg gcgatacccg
    10561 ttgcggtgcc ggcgatacca ccgaagccca ataccgcggc gatgatggcg atgatcagga
    10621 aggtaatggc ccaactcagc atggcgtgac tcctcttgct acggaactga ttgcgaactg
    10681 ctcgccgatc gtccttggcc gtgcttcatc cttctctcag aacacccaac gctgctccga
    10741 gcgcagcgag cgatagtcca gcgactgcgg cgcttgaccg gttcgcgtga tctcgattgg
    10801 ttgagcgtcg tacatgccga ttcgttccgc tgcctgcggc gcttcctgac caactggctg
    10861 ggaaagcgga cgctcggcgc ccatgatcag gacaaccacg gcagcggtga ggaaaccttt
    10921 gctggctagg gaaaagcggg cttcgcggtt catcctcaac tccttctaag catggggtac
    10981 gtgcaattgc gtttgcagaa cacattgcag tagccgtgcc agaagctatt tgaagatttt
    11041 tcctttattt ttcaataggt tgcaaataca catcgatcag cccgccagcg taaattgcaa
    11101 gagcccccta tggggcccgt gcattttgca agccttcagc caaagctgtt cttcagctgc
    11161 agcatgcgct ggtggcaggc gcgcagtttc ggcagctcga ccgcgagcag cgcgcggacg
    11221 tccggctcgg ctccgtcgca ggcgctctca aaggcctcga ggatgcgctc ctcggcatgc
    11281 agcagctgct cgacataggc cttcgaacga tcgccgatat gcgcccgggt gtcggcatag
    11341 agttcacgca gccgcccgag cgcggtgcca cccgcggcgg gttgcgcatg attggcggct
    11401 accttgacgg ccagcgcctg gatgatctgg gtcttggcct gggccatgtc gcggaacagg
    11461 tgctgcagct cgacatcctt tacttcctcg atggcgtgct ggtagaaacg ctggccgtcg
    11521 cgggtgatct cgatcagttc gttgagctgc tggacgttgg tgttcatgcg atcctcctcg
    11581 aatatgcgcg ttggtctcgg cacgcgaagt gccgctgagt gttcgacctc gccagccggc
    11641 gatggctccg cgccgcggcg caccggctcg agacgccaga tgacacgccg tagcgcttgc
    11701 gacgctcgga ccgtgcaact tgcaagactt ttcgtagact aagcactcgc gctggcgggc
    11761 gagacgccag cggcacctcg cttttccctt ttcatcgcct tgctgactgg agcgttcatg
    11821 gagcagacca cggaaaccgg cggacgtatt cttctggtgg atgacgaagc ggcgatcctg
    11881 cgcaccttcc gctattgcct ggaggatcgc ggctacaccg tgatgaccgc cgccagcgcc
    11941 gcacaggccg aagccatcct gcaacgccag gtgttcgacg tctgcttcct cgacctgcgc
    12001 ctgggcgaag acaacggtct cgacgtactg cagatcatgc gcacgctggc accctggatg
    12061 cgggtggtga tcgtcaccgc acactcaggc gtggacaccg ccgtcgatgc catgcaggcc
    12121 ggcgcggccg actacctgct caagccatgc agccccgagc agctgcggct gtcggcagcc
    12181 aagcaactgg aagtgcggca gatggctgcc cgtctcgagg cgctcgaggg gcaggtccag
    12241 cagcgtagcg acgcgctcgg ctcgcacagt ccggccatga tggccgtgct ggaaaccgcc
    12301 cggcaggtcg ccgataccga tgccaacatc ctcatcctcg gcgagtccgg caccggcaag
    12361 ggcgaactgg cgcgcgccat ccacacctgg agccggcgtt cgaagaaggc tttcgtcacc
    12421 atcaactgcc cctcgctgtc ggcggacctg atggaaagcg agctgttcgg ccataaccgc
    12481 ggcgcgttca ccggggcgac cgaaagcacc ctgggtcggg tcaaccaggc cgacggcggc
    12541 acgctcttcc ttgacgaaat cggtgacttc ccgctggcgc tgcaacccaa gctgctgcgc
    12601 ttcatccagg acaaggaata cgagcgcgtc ggcgacccgg tgacgcgtcg cgccgacgtg
    12661 cgcatcctcg cggcgaccaa cctcaacctc gaggaaatgg tgcgcgaggg caagttccgc
    12721 gaagacctgc tctaccgcct gaacgtcatc acgctcaacc tgccgccgat gcgcgagcgg
    12781 cccgaagacg tgatgccgct ggccgagcgt ttcctcgcct ctttcgtcaa gaactacggg
    12841 cggccggccc gcggcttcac cgatgaggcg attgccgcgc tgaagaccta tcgctggccg
    12901 ggcaacgtgc gcgagctgcg caacgtcatc gagcgcgcca gcatcatctg cccgcagcag
    12961 atgatcgagg ttcaccacct cgggctcggc gagcaggcgg gcagcaatgc cccgcgcatc
    13021 ggcgaaccga tgagcctcga ggcgctcgag cgcgcccata tcgccggcgt gctgagcacc
    13081 agcggcaccc tcgagcaggc agcgcgcatc ctcggcatcg acgcctcgac gctgtaccga
    13141 aaacgcaagc agtacggcct atgaaactgc acatgaagct tcgaacccgg ctgtttctcg
    13201 ggttctcggc actgatgacc gtagccctgc tcgggttgat actggcgctg gtcagcgtga
    13261 tgcagatggc caagagccag gagcgcctga tcggcgacaa tttcaccgcc atcgaactca
    13321 accagcagat gcgccatgcc ctgggcaaca tgctgctcgg gcggatgcat gccgagaccg
    13381 atgtcgcgct gctggagcgt gagcaggcca agttcgaggc gctgctggaa cagcgcctcg
    13441 gcgagagcac gagcgccgag caggagcggg acctgcgcga gatcagcgcg gcgttcgccc
    13501 gtttcgtcga gcagctcacg gtgccgcaca gcgccgactg gacgaccgcg gacgaccagg
    13561 cgttgggcga tgccttctcc gccgtgcgcg agcgcctgct ggaggtgcag aaccgcgcct
    13621 atcagcacat ccgcgaaatg gaggagcaca gccgcgatcg cgccattcta ctggccggcg
    13681 tgctgggcct gaccggcgta gccgtgctgc tgatcggctt cattaccgcg cacggtttcg
    13741 cgcgccgttt cggcgagccg atcgagcggc tgtccgccgc cgccgaccag atcggccgcg
    13801 gcgacttcaa cattgccctg ccgagctcgc cgatcgccga gctgtcctcg ctgagccggc
    13861 gcttcgggct catggcccag gcgctgcacg aattcaagca aaccaacgtg gaagccctgg
    13921 tcaacggcca gcagcgcctg caggcgctgc tcgacagcat cgatgacggc ctgctgatca
    13981 tcgatcgcga gggccgcctg gagcacgcca acccggtcgc gcaacgccaa ctggcgtggg
    14041 aggaggagca cctcggcgcg cgtgtcggcg aggcgctcga cgcaccggaa ctcgaccagg
    14101 cgacccgcca ggtgctggac gacaagccgc tggccgcgcc cccgcaggac ctggtcatcg
    14161 aggccgatgg cgagcggcgc ctgctcgcct ggcgcatgag cccggtcagc catcacgacg
    14221 gcagcatcag cggcgccgtg atggtgctgc acgatgtcac cgaccagcgc accttcgagc
    14281 gggtgcgcaa cgagttcgtc ctgcgcgcct ctcacgagct gcgaaccccg gtcaccggca
    14341 tgcagatggc ctttagcctg ctgcgcgaac gcttgaagtt tcccgagggc agccgcgaat
    14401 cggacctcct ggtcacagtg cacgaggaaa tgcagcggct ggtccggctg atcaacgacc
    14461 tgctgaactt ctcgcgctat cagagcggcc agcagaagct cgagctggtc cagtgcgaca
    14521 tcgccgagct actggagggc gcgcgtcagc gcttcctgac gcctgccgcc gaacaggaca
    14581 tcacgctcac cctggaggta caggcgccgc tgccgagcat gctgctcgac cgtcagcaga
    14641 tcgaccgggt gctggacaac ctgttgagca atgcgctgcg ccataccccc aagggcggcg
    14701 aggtgcgatt gcttgcccgc catcatggcg agcggatcat tctcagtgtc gaagacaatg
    14761 gcgagggcat tccctacagc cagcaggcgc ggatcttcga gcccttcgtg cagatcggcc
    14821 gccggcgtgg cggggccgga ctggggcttg ccttatgcaa ggaaatcgcc cagctgcatg
    14881 gtgggcggat tggcgtgcac tcgcggatcg gccacggcac catcttctac gtcgcgctgc
    14941 ccatctgacg gcgcccgttc gaggagaccc catgccgagt ctgaatccca gcgcgcagca
    15001 gctggcccac tatgccgagg caatgcccgc cggcacgccg gtgctgatgc tcaacctgct
    15061 gcgctatcac gccgaggcca actacccctc gggcagcgcg catgcagcct gcagcggccg
    15121 cgaggcctac gcccgctaca gccgtaccgc gctggccaag gtcaaggccg ctggcggcga
    15181 ggtaacgctg atggcccagg cccacgctgc gctcatcgcc ccggcggacg agcagtggga
    15241 cgacattctg ttggtcagct atccgtccag ggaagccttt ctggccatgc tcgccgacga
    15301 ggaatatcgc gccgccacgg tacatcgcac ggcggccctg gccgattcga ggctgatcgg
    15361 cgcgacgcgg cgctaggcct tagcgctgcg cctccagggc ggcgagaatc gccgcggttt
    15421 cggcatcggg catgccgtcg aagcgcgccg gccgatattt catctggaaa gcggcgatca
    15481 cgttgcgcgt ttcttcgtcg agcatcccgt gccgcggcac ccggtagccc tgctgcgcca
    15541 gttgcgtctg gaaccattcg gtagccggca gcgcacgact gaagacttca cggtgcgcgg
    15601 cgaccagccg ggcgtccggc cagggcagca gcccggcatc ggccaggcgc ttccagggaa
    15661 acaacggacc agggtccacc ttgcgctgcg ccgcgatgtc gctgtggccg atgatcgccc
    15721 ccggtttcag cccgtggcgc tgcatgatgt ccttgagcaa gaggatcaag gcatcgatct
    15781 gcggctccgg ataggggtac cagagccgac ggccgtcggc ggtctgctca tagcccggat
    15841 tgaccagctc gataccgatg gaactggagt tcagccaggt tcggccctgc cattcgctct
    15901 cgccggcatg ccaggcacgg cgattctcgt cgaccaatcg atagatcttc gccggagccc
    15961 ggtcgatcag gtaatggctg ctgacctcgc cccgagagag cagctcgagg gagtgctcga
    16021 aatcggtcga ggtgtagtgc agaacgatga actgggcgcg gctgtcctgg gcgaccgcgc
    16081 tgtaacgcgt gtcgatttcc gggccgctgg cgcagccggc gagcaacagc agcagggcaa
    16141 caaggccgaa ggctttcatg ggtgacctct ggtcgacgac tggatgacgc agataggcga
    16201 cggggcgcgg attatacgtg ccgggccgct gccatcccag gcaacccgtc agcccgcctc
    16261 gatccgattg cgcccggcgc gcttggctcg atacagggcc tggtcggccc gttcgaaggc
    16321 ctgctcgcca tcgtcctccc cggtgaaggc ggtaacgccg gcggaaaagg tcacctgcac
    16381 ccgttcgccc ttgaagtgga acgggcaagc ctcgatcgcc gtccgcagcg cttccagcac
    16441 accctggcca gcggcgatgg cggtcgccgg cagcaacagg acgaactcct cgccgccgaa
    16501 acgggcgatg aagtcggtct tgcgcagccg cttgcgcaac tcggtggcga tgatgcgcag
    16561 cacgcggtcg ccggcgagat ggccgaagtc gtcattgata cgtttgaaat ggtcgatatc
    16621 gatgactgcc agcagcaggt cgccaccata gcgctgccag cgcgacacct cgatttccag
    16681 gcgctcgctc caggcggcgc ggttcggcag gccggtcagt gaatcctcca gcgctttctg
    16741 ccgctgctcg gagaggtttt cgcgcaggcc gcgcgccgcc tcttcgagca caccgacccg
    16801 ggtgaccagc tgctgcaggc gttcgccgag cgcctgttcc tgctcgctgc gctgttgctt
    16861 gtagcagtcg acggtgtgca gcagcccgtc cagccgcgtc tgcactgcct gcttcaggct
    16921 ggccagatcg gtggcctggt gcatgctggt ctgcaggccg ccgacctgct cgcgcagctg
    16981 ggtgtccagg acatccgccg cttcccgccc ctgggtatgc ccctggtgag cggcggccag
    17041 gctgttctgc atcgccacca ggcgctcgtt gagcgtctgc aggtaggcct cgaattcgcg
    17101 ctggctctgg tcgctgaccg cgaccatcag cccggcgagg tcgtcgagca ccgggaccag
    17161 ttcgtaccag ttgagcccgt gctgaatgcg tacccgcagg gcctcggcct gcggctgccg
    17221 atgctcgggc agccgcagcg catcgagcag gctacgcagc gtgctctcga cgtgctcggc
    17281 aatggcgcta tagggctgct gatccggcga ttcgggcagg gcgtagtcgg ccgcactggc
    17341 ggcctggaag accacgggct cggccggtac cgtcggggct gccgtgtccg ggccggcgtc
    17401 ggcgtcggcg tcggcgtcgg cgtcggcgtc ggcagattgc tctaccactt cggccgtcag
    17461 caacaatggc gtcggtgcca cgtccgggcc cggctcgtcc agcggcggtg gtgaggctgg
    17521 ctcttcggcc agcacgggcg taattggctc gcccaacacg ccgtctgcct cgttgcgttt
    17581 gccgaacagg cgccgcagca gtcccggcgc cggttccggc tgacggacct gcagcgcctg
    17641 cgcctgcagc gcgccgagtt ccccgagcag cgacggcagc tcgcgcagct gggatgcacg
    17701 gcggtccagc tgtttgccaa agcgcttgag cgcccgccga acctcgcccg gcagctccag
    17761 agccagcaac tgagccacca ggcgctgcag cgcttcatgc aagcgcaggc tgcgctcatg
    17821 gcggtgccgc tcggaatcca gcacggcctt ttccaggcgc ggcaccagca cgtcgagccc
    17881 gctgtcgaga tcaccgtccc gcaggatctc gcgcatcttc ctcaggcact gctcgactcc
    17941 cgggtcggcg ccctcgaccg ccaggctgct gcggaccagg ctgcgccgca acaggtccag
    18001 gcgctgctcc cagcgcgcct cctggcgctc ctgctgctcc agcagctgca gatacttttc
    18061 ccgccagcgc tgctcttcta cggtcatccg gcttgctcct gcttggccgg cagagcctgc
    18121 gcatgcagcg cgtcgggcag gcggatctcc accgccaccg gcagatgatc ggatatcggc
    18181 aacggcagca cttccaccct ttccagcgcc aggccggggc tgagcaggat atggtcgaga
    18241 cagcgctgcg ggcgccaact gggaaaggtc gcctgcacct gcggcgccag caaaccgaga
    18301 tcacgcaacg gcgacacttc caacagctcg gtggcgtggg tgttcatgtc gcccatgagc
    18361 acgacatgcc gacaatcgcc gatcagttcg cggatatagg ccagttggcg ggctcgcaca
    18421 cgaccaccga gcgccaggtg catcaccacg accatcagcg cgtcgggtgt gtcaccaaag
    18481 cgcaacagga tggcgccacg cccggatggc ccgggcagcg ggtgatcttc cagttcgcgc
    18541 ggctgcaggc gactcaggac accattgctg tgctgggcga aacgcccgag gttgcggttt
    18601 agctgctgat accagtaggg aaaagcaccc aggtgagcca gacgctcgac ctggttgatg
    18661 taatcggagc gcaggctgcc gccatcgacc tcctgcagcg caacgaggtc gtagccttcg
    18721 agcaactcgc cgattcgctg caggttgatc gcacgcccgg aatgcggcaa caggtgctgc
    18781 cagctgcgcg tcagatagtg acggtagcct tcggtgctga taccaacctg gatattgaaa
    18841 ctgagcaagc gcagccggcc gtcgcggggc aggccgctgc gatcaaggca atgcgggttg
    18901 acctgggcct gcccggccct ggccgcccgc gtggcgctcc agcggcgcaa catggtgatt
    18961 tactgcgccg aacgctcttt ctcgatgagg aagtcggcca cctgcagggt gcgctccggg
    19021 ccaccggccg agcccagatc gaagcggtat ttgccattga cgatcatcac tggaacgccg
    19081 ctgatctggt aagccatgcc cagcttcttg gcctgttcga cgcggctctt cacgccaaag
    19141 gagttatagg ctttgagaaa ggcgtcccgg tcgaccccct gggtctggag gaagtcggcc
    19201 attgcctcgg gcgtagccag cttgttgccc tgctcgtggt aggcgcggaa cacagcgtcg
    19261 tgcaccttgc gctcgacacc catgctttcc agcgcgatga acatctgccc gtgcgcattc
    19321 cagacgccgc caaacatcgc cgggatgcgc ttgaaggcga catcatcggg aagctgctcg
    19381 acccacggat tgatcgttgg ctcgaacttg tagcagtgcg ggcagccgta ccagaacagc
    19441 tcgacgacct cgatcttgcc gggctcggaa accggtaccg ggcttttgag ctcgacatac
    19501 tccttgccgg cctggaagtc ggcagctacg gccggcaggc cgaacaggct gcaggtagcc
    19561 agaacggcgg cgagtacgag tttgcgcatg gaagactcct tgaccctcag aacgtttgcg
    19621 cgacaggctc ctataaaacg cggcagctcg ccagcgtttt ccgccggtcg cgtgcacgac
    19681 attctagagc cggacacaga atgcaaaaag ggcggccgga cttgcgtccg accgcccttt
    19741 tcaggctagc ccgctacgat cagtgcaggc cctggatgta gctggacagc gcttcgatgt
    19801 ccttgttgct cagcttggcg gcaatgttgc gcatgatcat cgtgtcgcca tcgttggtac
    19861 ggttgccctc acggaaatcg gtgagctgct tggccacgta ggccgcgtgc tgaccgccga
    19921 gtttcgggaa gcccgccgcc tcgatgccga cgccgttcgg cgcgtggcaa ccggtgcagg
    19981 ccggcatgcc gacatcgacc ttgccgccac ggaacagctt ctcgccctgc ttgaccagtt
    20041 tcggatctgc catgccgacg gtcatcttct gactggagaa gtaggctgcg atatccgcaa
    20101 gatcctgatc gctgtacgga tcgagcaggc cggtcatctc cagcaccttg cggccgacgc
    20161 cttcaggcgc acccggggtg ctgccggcct tgatgtcctg cagttgcttg agcagatagc
    20221 gctcgccctg accggcgagc ttggggaaat tcggggccgc gctgttgcca tcggcaccgt
    20281 ggcaggcgcc acacactgca actttgccct gcccggcttc ggcgtttcca gccgcgtggg
    20341 ccataccggt gatgccaagg gtcaacagca gactcacgag tattttgttc atcagctcat
    20401 ccaactacgg ctaaaggttt gtggtgttct cgggccgcgc ataccggcaa ggtcatgacg
    20461 gcgctcgtta tggacgcacc gggcagcgtt ccgccagggc ggctgcggct gttcggcacc
    20521 gcatcggcgc gcatgtgcca aggctccaga gagcaaagcg cacacaaaat ccgcggcatt
    20581 atatactccc gcttgcgaaa cggaaatgaa ccattgccgc accccctgcg ccgccaccgg
    20641 actccccatg cccccgaaga acccgattct cggcctctgc caacaggcca gctttctcat
    20701 cagcgccgcc aaggtggacc agtgccccgc cgacgaaggt cgcgaggtcg cctttgccgg
    20761 tcgctccaat gccggcaagt ccagcgcgct caatacgctg acccacgcca acctcgcacg
    20821 cacctcgaag actcccggcc gcacccagct gctcaatttc tttcgactgg atgacgaacg
    20881 tcggctggtc gacctgcccg gctacggcta tgcaaaggtt ccgattccgc tgaaacagca
    20941 ctggcaacga cacctcgaag cctacctggg tagccgggaa agcctggtcg gcgtgtttct
    21001 gatgatggat atccgccacc cgctgaccga gttcgaccgg atgatgctcg actggtccgg
    21061 cgccgccgag atgccgctgc acatcctgct gaccaagtcc gacaagctgg ccttcggcgc
    21121 ggcaaagaat gccctgctgg caatccagcg cgacatccgc aagggttggg gcgaaagcgt
    21181 cagcgtgcag ctgttttccg cgcccaaacg tcagggcgta gacgaagcgc agcaggtgct
    21241 ggccagctgg ctggggctgg aagagccgac cgacagcggc caagagacag gcgcataagc
    21301 gggcgcctgt ctcactgccg cgccaggccc gaacgggatg caaggcccca cgccaagcag
    21361 aaatgcatcg gcgccagatg cccaatatcc agaagcgctc agcgccgatc atccttcctc
    21421 ggccaaccgg gcgggttgac gccgctgaac ggcgcccgcc cagcccgccc actcaatcgc
    21481 gataagcctc caccggcacg caggcgcaga acagattgcg gtcgccatag acgttgtcca
    21541 cgcggttcac cgccggccag tacttatgcg cacgggcatg ggcgcttggc gttaccgcct
    21601 cggcgatgct gtaggggcga tcccagtcgc cgatcacgtc ggccagggtg tgcggggcgc
    21661 gcaccagcgg gttgttgtct gccggccact ggccttcctg caccttggcg atctcggcgc
    21721 ggatgctcaa catggcttcg acgaagcggt cgagctcggc cttcgactcg ctttcggtcg
    21781 gctcgatcat cagcgtgccg ggcaccggga aggacatggt cggcgcgtgg aagccgtagt
    21841 ccatcagacg cttggcgaca tcttcctcgc tgatgccggt ctcggccttc agcggtcgca
    21901 agtcgaggat gcactcgtgc gcaaccctgc cgttgcgtcc gctgtatagc accgggaagg
    21961 cgccacccag acggttggcc aggtagttgg cgttgaggat cgccacttca gtggcatcac
    22021 gcaggctcgg ccccatcatg gcgatgtaca tccagctgat cggcaggatg ctcgcgctac
    22081 cccagggcgc cgcgctgact gcaccattgc ccggctgagg cccctcgaga tcgaccaccg
    22141 gatggttggc aacgaagggc gccagatgcg ccttgacgcc gatcggcccc atgccagggc
    22201 cgccgccgcc atgcgggatg caaaaggtct tgtgcaggtt catgtgcgag acatcggcgc
    22261 cgatgtccgc cggacgcgcc agcccgacct gcgcgttgag gttggcgccg tccatgtaga
    22321 cctggccgcc ctgggcgtgg atcgccgcgc agatctcgcg cacgttctcc tcgtagacgc
    22381 cgtgggtcga cggataggtg atcatcagac aggacagccg ctcgccagcc tcggcggcct
    22441 tgcgcttgag gtcctccagg tcgacgttgc cggccttgtc gcagtcgacg atgaccacct
    22501 tcatgctggc catctgggcc gaggccgggt tggtgccatg cgccgacgag ggaatcaggc
    22561 agacgtcgcg ctgcggctcg ccgcggctct cgtgatactt gcgaatagcc agcaaaccgg
    22621 cgtactcgcc ctgggcgccg gagttgggct gcatgctgat ggcgtcgaag ccggtgatca
    22681 cgcacagcca gcgctcgagc tcgtcgatca tcagccggta gccgaccgcc tgctcgcgcg
    22741 gagcgaaggg gtgcacgttg gcgaattccg gccaggtgat cggaatcatc tcgctggtgg
    22801 cattgagctt catggtgcag gagccgagcg gaatcatcgc ctggttcagc gccaggtcct
    22861 tgttctcgag ctgcttgaga tagcgcagca tctcggtctc gctgtggtgc gcattgaaca
    22921 ccgggtgggc caggtagccg ctggtgcgct gcagctcatc cgggatgccg ctgggcagct
    22981 ccccggcatc gagttcggcg aggtccagac catggtcggc gccgaggaag atcgccagca
    23041 actgctcgac ggtcgcttcg gagcaggttt cgtcgaggct cacgccgagc ttgccgcggc
    23101 ccagcacacg cagattgatg cgcgccgcca cggcgctctc gatgatcgca gtctgcgcac
    23161 cgccgacctc gagcgtcagg gtgtcgaaga agtgctggtt gagccgcacg acgcccttgc
    23221 gctccaaccc ggcggccagc aggcaggtca gccggtgcac gcgctgggcg atacgcttga
    23281 gcccttccgg cccgtggtag acggcataga aaccggcgat gttggccaac agcacctgcg
    23341 cggtgcagat gttcgaattg gctttctcgc ggcggatatg ctgctctcgc gtctgcagcg
    23401 ccatgcgtag tgcggtgttg ccgcgcgcgt ccttggacac gccgatgatg cgtccgggca
    23461 tggcgcgctt gtagtcgtca cggctggcga agtaagccgc atgcggacca ccgtagccca
    23521 tcggcacgcc gaaacgctgc gtcgagccca gcaccacatc ggcgcccagc tcacccggcg
    23581 gggtcagcag cagcaggctg agcagatcgg ccgcgacgca ggccagcgcc tggccggcgt
    23641 gcagctgctc gatgaacggg cgcaggtcgc ggatctcgcc gtgggtatcc ggatattgca
    23701 gcagggcacc gaacacttcc tgctgggcca gttcttccag cggagcgacc gtcagctcga
    23761 agccgaaggc ctcggcgcgg gtctgcacca ccgaaatggt ttgcggatgg cagttctcgt
    23821 cgacgaagaa gcgattgctc ttgctcttgg cgacacgcct ggccagggtc atcgcctcgg
    23881 cggcggcggt cgcctcgtcg agcagcgagg cattggccag atcgagcccg gtcaggtcga
    23941 tgaccatctg ctggtagttc agcagcgcct ccagccgccc ctgggcgatc tcgggttgat
    24001 agggcgtgta ggcggtatac cagccggggt tctccaacac gttgcgcagg atgacggcag
    24061 gcgtgagcgt accgtggtag cccatgccga tcaggctggt ccacaactgg ttctgctcgg
    24121 catagccacg cagcttcgcc aacgcggccg gctcgtcgag cgcagcgggc agcgtcagct
    24181 caccctgcag gcggatggcc ggcggtaccg tctcgtcgat cagctgatcg cggctgccca
    24241 ggcccagggc ctcgagcatc gcctgttgct cgctggcatc cggcccgagg tggcgccgca
    24301 ggaaggcgtc aggttgctga agttgtgaaa gattcggcat atgcggcatg gcggtactct
    24361 caaaaaacga aagccccgac gaagcggggc ttttgcatgg aatcaggctt gtgcgcaggc
    24421 ggcctcgtag gcggcggcat caaggagctt ttcgagctcc gccgggtcgc tcggctgcag
    24481 tcggaagaac cagctgccat agggatcgct gttgacctgc tcgggcgagt cggtgagttg
    24541 ctcgttcacc gcgatcacct cgccggagac cggcgcgtag atgtccgacg cagccttcac
    24601 cgactcgaca accccggcct cctggccggc gctcagggtg cggccgactt ccggcagctc
    24661 gacgaagacc acgtcgccca gcgcctcctg ggcgtggtcg gaaatgccga cgctgatgct
    24721 gccgtcagct tcgaggcggg cccactcatg gctggaggcg taacgcagat cgctggggat
    24781 gttgctcatc ttgtaaggtc ctcaaggctg tcgacagtgg gtgacgcggt tggcgcgaga
    24841 cgtctgccga atttacacca gtaccttgcc gtgacgcacg aaggtcggct gcaccacgcg
    24901 taccggatac cacttgccgc gaatctcgac ctcggcgcgc tcgccggtgc cggccggcac
    24961 ccgcgccagg gcgatcgact tgccaagcgt aggcgagaaa ctgccgctgg tgatttcgcc
    25021 atcgcccagc ccggcgaccc gcacaacctg gtgcgcgcgc aggacgccac gctcttcgag
    25081 aaccaggccg acgagccgtg gcagatcgcc cgcagcgcgt tgctgctcga gcgcctggcg
    25141 gccgacgaaa tcccgctcgg ctggctccca ggccaccgtc cagcccatgt tcgcggcaag
    25201 cggcgagacg tcttcgtcca tatcctggcc gtacagattc aggccggctt ccaggcgcaa
    25261 ggtgtcgcgc gcgcccaggc cgatcggcgg aatgccggcg cccaccagtt cgctgagaaa
    25321 gtccggcgcc tgctcggccg gcagaatgat ctccaggcca tcttcgccgg tatagccggt
    25381 acgaccgatg aaccagtctc cctcggcgag cccctggaag ggcttgagct gctcgatcag
    25441 gctggcacgg ttctggtcga ccagctcggc ggtacgctcg cgggcgctgg gcccctggat
    25501 cgccagcatg gcgagctccg gccgctcgcg gatctctacc gcgaacccct cggcctgccg
    25561 ctgcatccag gcaaggtcct tctcgcgggt ggcggcgttg actaccaggc gatagcccca
    25621 gtcggtgagg tagacgatca ggtcgtcgac cactccgccg cgctcgttga gcatggcggt
    25681 gtacagcgcc ttgccgacgc tctgcaggcg cgccacgtcg tttgccagca gccgccgcag
    25741 gtaatcggca gcctgcgcac cggcgacgtc gacgacggtc atgtgcgaca catcgaacac
    25801 cccacagtca cgacgcacct ggtgatgctc ctcgacctgc gagccgtagt gcagcggcat
    25861 gtcccagccg ccgaaatcga ccatcttggc gccgagcgcg aggtgctgat cgtaaagggg
    25921 agtacgctga cccatgggtg tctccttccg ggcaggtcgc cgaagcggct gggtgtgacg
    25981 ggcgatagaa ccggcccgcg aggggccggc gttcgaattg gcgcgcattg tagccccaag
    26041 gtcatgacag gtcacggcgc gctgtcggcg agctcagcgc ctggccgaac ggcgtatcag
    26101 cagcaccacc ggcaacaacc cgaccagcac cagcgtcaac gctggcagcg aggcacgcgc
    26161 ccactcccct tcgctggtca tttcgaagat gcgtacggcc agcgtgtccc agccgaaggg
    26221 ccgcatgatc agcgtagccg gcatctcctt gagcacatcg acgaacacca gcagcgcggc
    26281 actcagggcg ccgggcagga gcagcggcag gtagacccgc aggaacagtg ccggcccacc
    26341 gacgcccagg ctgcgcgagg cctgcggcag ggaaggacgg atgcgcgcga ggctgctctc
    26401 cagcgggccg aaggcaaccg ccatgaagcg gatcaggtaa gccaccagca gcgcgccgag
    26461 gctgccgagc agaatcggct tgccagcccc gcccagccaa gtcgacagcg gaatcaccag
    26521 ttcgcggtcg aggtagctga acgcaagcat gatcgccacg gccaacaccg accccggcaa
    26581 cgcatagccg aggttcgcca gccccactgc ggcgcgaatc gagcgcaccg gcgcctgccg
    26641 gcgagcaaag gcaagcagca gggcgacgcc caccgtgacc gccgcagcca gtccgccgag
    26701 cgacagggtg tgcatgatca gcgcggcata tcgctcatcg agatcgaagc gtccgcgctg
    26761 ccacaaccag gtcaacaatt gcaggacagg cacgacgaag gcacagagaa acaccagcac
    26821 acaccaaccg gtcgcggcga gcgccttcca gccgtgcagc cgatacaacg ccgcgctgcg
    26881 cgcgcgctcg tttgccggcc gcgccgcacc gcgggcccgc cgttcgccgt agagcaccag
    26941 catcaccgcc agtaacagca ggctggctag ctgggtcgcg ctggtgaggc tgaagaagcc
    27001 gtaccaggtc ttgtagatgg ccgtggtgaa ggtatcgaag ttgaacaccg agaccgcacc
    27061 gaagtcggcc agggtttcca tcagggcgag ggccagcccc gcaccgatcg ccgggcgcgc
    27121 cattggcagc gcgacgtgcc agaacgcctg tagcggcgac tggcccagca cccgtgccgc
    27181 ctccatcaat cccttgccct gggccaggaa ggccgagcgt gccagcaggt agacataggg
    27241 gtagaagacc agcaccagca cgacgatccc cccgccggtc gagcgcaccc gcgggaagcg
    27301 gatgtcgctg ccgaaccatt cgcgcgccag gctctgcacc ggcccggcga aatccagcag
    27361 gccgatgaag acgaacgcca ggacataggc gggaatggcg aagggcagca tcagcgccca
    27421 gtccagccag cgccgcccgg ggaattcgca cagggccgtc agccaggcca ggctgacccc
    27481 gagcagcgcc acgccgatcg agaccccggc caccagcgtc aaggtattgc cgagcaagcg
    27541 tggcatctgg gtttcccaca ggtgcgacca gatctcgcgg tcgacctcgt gccagctgag
    27601 cagcaagacg ctgagcggca acagaaccag cgcggcgacg gcaaaggcga tgggatacca
    27661 gcggtgctcg acgggatggg acactcgggc ctcggcagca ggaaagacga cgcccccatg
    27721 gagggggcgt cgagtataac ggcatcagct cggcaatctg cgggaaagcg ccccgggcgc
    27781 tcacccgcac cagacctcag ttccagccag cgcgatccat cagcttgatc gcttcggcct
    27841 ggcgcttgcc ggcgacttcc accggaatgg tgtcggcctt gaagtcaccc cagctggcga
    27901 cctcggctga cggcttcacc gccggattgg ccgggtactc catgttgatg tcggcgaaga
    27961 tgctctgcgc ctgcggcccg gtcatccact cgaccagctt gcgcgccgct tcaggatgcg
    28021 gcgcatgctt ggtcagaccg atgcccgaga ggttgacgtg tacgccgcgg tcgccctggt
    28081 tcggccagaa cagcttggcc ttcaactgcg gatcgctctt gtgcaaacgg ccgtagtagt
    28141 aggtgttgac gatccccaca tcgcactggc cggcatcgat cgcctggatc agcgcggtat
    28201 cgtcggcaaa gacgtcggtg gccaggttgt cgacccagcc gcggatgatt tcttcggtct
    28261 tctccgcgcc gtgggtctcg atcatcgtcg cggtcagcga ctggttgtag accttcttgc
    28321 tggtgcgcag gcacaggcgg ccttcccagt tgtcgcccgc gagtgcctcg taggtagaca
    28381 actcgccttc cttgacccgc tgcggcgagt agacgatggt ccgcgcgcgc agcgacaggc
    28441 cggtccaggc atcgctggag gaacggtact gagccggaat gttctgcttg accacctcgg
    28501 agtcgagcgg ctgcaggatg cccatctgct cggcctgcca gaggttgccg ccatcgacag
    28561 tcagcaagag gtcggcaggc gtgttctcgc cttcagcctt gagccgcgcc atcagcggcg
    28621 cttccttgtc ggtgatgaac ttgacggtca caccggtctt ttcggtatag gcgtcgaaca
    28681 ccggcttgat tagctcgtcg atacgcgacg aatacaccac gacttcatcg gccgcctgca
    28741 cggcgcccga cagggccgtc agggtcaacg cggcgagaaa acctttgctt gcctgcatgt
    28801 agcgtgcctc ttgcggagct tgggagagcc aaatagtagt gaatgttatt tagcttctca
    28861 atgcggcatt gggcgaccgc ctgtcgcagc gtgtttcagg cgcgcgccag ctccggcaga
    28921 tcaccggtca ggccaagggc ctgccgtacg aacatcgact tgagctcggg cagcgcctcg
    28981 acgcccttga gtcccgcgtt gcgcaaccag cgcagcggca gcggatcggc ctggaacaga
    29041 cgctcgaagc cctccatcgc cgccatcatc gccaggttgt gcggcatgcg acgacgttca
    29101 tagcgtgaaa gcacgcgcag ctcgccgggc cgctcgccgc gggtcagtgc cgcgtgcagc
    29161 acctcggcca gggtcgcggc atcgagcagg ccaagattga caccctgccc cgccagcgga
    29221 tggatgacgt gcgcggcatc gccgaccagc gccaggccgg gttgcacata gcgcttggcg
    29281 tgacgctggc gcagcggaat gcacagccgc ggatcgaccg attgaatctc gcccagacga
    29341 tattcgaagg cccgacccag cgcagcgcgg aacgcttcgt catcgagcgc catgagccgg
    29401 cgcgcctccg gctcggtgca cgaccagaca atcgagcacc agtgctgatc gccggcgcgt
    29461 tcgagcggca gaaaggccag cgggccatca tcggtgaagc gctgccaggc cgtgcgcagg
    29521 tggggttcgg cgcagcgcac actggtcacg atggcatggt gcaggtaatc ccattcgcgc
    29581 gtctcgcagc ccgccagacg acgcaccgtc gattgcgcgc catcggccgc gaccaccaac
    29641 tccgagcgga tccgacggcc gtcggccagt tcgatctgcc agcccgtgcc atcgcgctcg
    29701 agcgtctgca gcgatgcatt gccgagcagc tcgacctcgc ctccggcgcg cagggcgtcg
    29761 agcaacgcat cctgcaccac gcggttctcg acgatatgcc cgagcgcctc ggcatgcacc
    29821 gacgcagcgg agaagtgaat ctgcccggtg cctgatccgt cccatacccg catgtcggtg
    29881 tatcgacagg cgcggcggga gacgatcccg ggccaggcgc ctacgcgctc gaggatgcgc
    29941 tgactggcca tcgacagggc gctgacccgc ggctcgaagg gcgctgccgc ttcgaaagcc
    30001 ggcacctcga gcgcgccggc atcgacgacc agaatgctca gcccactacc ggccagggcc
    30061 agcgcgagcg tactgccgac catgccggcg ccgacgatga ccagatccgc ctgcatctgc
    30121 ttctcctttg ggcgcccatc gcgcaccggc tgcaagattg tgattggtgc ccgcgactca
    30181 gcgcggtcgt acgccaaggc ccatcgcctg acgggcgaac cagcgcttgg ctggcggcag
    30241 caggtccagg ccgatcagcc cgagactgcg cccggccgag acgaagggcc ccgagtcgcc
    30301 gaagagccgg gttacctgat cggaaaaccc cacggtaatc cactgatcgc gctgctggcg
    30361 cagcgcatag tcatgcagca gcgccgggtc acccagcggc gcacgactgc ttagcagcgc
    30421 atcggccagt gcatcgacat cgcgcagcga caggttgtag ccctgcccgg cgatggggtg
    30481 caggctgtgc gccgcattgc cgagcaccac cagcccgctg cgcacctgct cctcggcttc
    30541 gaccaatgcc aacggataga ggtggcgtgt accgacctgg cggaagccgc ccaggcgaaa
    30601 gccgaaagcc tgctgcaagg cttcgagaaa cagcgtgtca tcaagcagcg ccagctgctc
    30661 ggcatcggca tgcgagcgcg tccagaccag cgcacaacga tcatcgggca acggcagcaa
    30721 ggccatgggc ccctgctcgg tgaaacgctc gtaggccagg ccctgatgcg gctggccggg
    30781 cgtgacattg gcgatcagcg ccgtctgccc atagggccga cgccgcacat gaatacccag
    30841 ctgctcgcgc agggccgaac gcccaccgtc ggcgagcacg gcgagtgcgc agtcgagcgt
    30901 cgcgccatcg gcaagggtca ggcgataacc cgtctcgatc ggttccagcg ccgcgacttc
    30961 cgccgggcag cggcgagtga tgaccgtatc gtccagcgcc tgccagaggc agtggccgat
    31021 ccaggcattc tcgaccacat agccgagcgc cggcacccct tcgttcgagg catccagccg
    31081 ggtcgcgccg aacttgccgc gctcggagac atggatgcgc cggatcggct cggcgcgcct
    31141 ggcaatctcg gcccagatgc cgaggcgctc gtagatcagc cgggtgccat aggacagcgc
    31201 cgtggagcgg gcatcgtagc tcggctggta ttcatcgcca ggtgcgaaag gctcgatcag
    31261 ctggatcatc cagccgcgtt cacgtgcgcc ggcctgcaag gccagcgcca ggctggcgcc
    31321 taccagccca ccgccgataa tcgccagtgt gctcaagtca gagcccctct tctcgcacag
    31381 cggccatcag cgcctcgatc tcctcgacgc gcttgggcac gccgccggtc agaacctggc
    31441 agccggtctt ggtgaccacg acgtcatcct cgatgcgcac accgattccc cgccagcggc
    31501 gctcgacgtt ctggttgtcg gccgcgatgt agatgccggg ctctacggtc atgcacatac
    31561 ccggctcgag ctcgcgccag acgccgccca ccttgtaatc gccgacatcg tgcacgtcca
    31621 tgcccagcca gtggccggcg cgatgcatgt agaacggctt gtaggcttcg ctggcaatca
    31681 gcgcatcgac ctcgccctgc agcaagccga gttcgaccag accggccgtg atgacccgca
    31741 cggtggcttc gtgggcctcg ttccagtgcc tgcccggcgc gatgtgcttg aacgcctcct
    31801 cgttggcagc cagtaccagc tcgtagatgg ccttctgctc tgccgaaaac cggccgttga
    31861 ccgggaaggt gcgggtgatg tcgctggcgt agcagtcgat ctcgcacccc gcgtcgatca
    31921 gcaccaggtc gccgtccttc agcggctggt cgttctcccg gtaatgcagg atgcaggcgt
    31981 tgcgaccgct ggcgacaatc gagccgtagg ccggcatctt tgccccgcct ttgcgaaact
    32041 cgtaatccag ttcggcctcg aggtggtact cgaacaagcc agggcgcgct gcttgcatcg
    32101 cccgcacatg cgccctcgcg gagatctcgg ccgcggcctg cattaccttc acctcggccg
    32161 ccgatttgta cagccgcaga tcatgcagca ggtggtcgag cgcgacgaac tcgctgggcg
    32221 gctgtgcgcc ctggcgggcc ttggagcgaa tggtcttgat ccactccatc agccgatggt
    32281 cgaacgactc gttgctgccg atggcgtagt acacgcgctc gcgaccttcg atcaggccgg
    32341 gcaggatgtc atcgatgtcg ccgatcggaa aggcatcgtc ggcgccgtag tcgcgcactg
    32401 caccgtcctg gccggcacgc agtccgtccc agagttcgcg ctcggggtcg cgctcgcggc
    32461 agaacagcac gtattcgccg tgttcgcgac cgggaatcag cgcgatcacc gcttcgggct
    32521 cgggaaaccc ggagaggtac tggaagtcgc tgtcctggcg atagacgtgc tcgacgtccc
    32581 ggttgcggat gtacatcggc gcggcaggca ggatggcgat actgtcgggg cccatctgct
    32641 ccatcagcgt cttgcgccga cgggcatatt ccgatttcgg gatgcgagtc atcgggacat
    32701 ctcagtgcaa ggaaggtttg gcggtgggcg gcagaggctt ggcgcattcg gcgaacagca
    32761 gcagcggcgc gacgcgcagg tactccatca cctccatgta gtcgttctca ccgtcctcgg
    32821 actcctccag cgagtcctgg atctgcgcga tggcagcgag gtcctgcagc acctcgcgcg
    32881 cctcgtcgct cagcgcacga tcacccgcgg tcaggccgaa gccggccagg aaaccctgac
    32941 accactggcc gagggccacg gcgcgctcgg tcaggctggc ctcgtcgctg ggcagcagca
    33001 gaaccagtgc gacgtcctcg ccggccagtt cgttcttgac catttcctgc aggccgatca
    33061 gcgcctgccg gaccgggcct tcgggcatct cgccaagcag atcggcggca tcggtcagcc
    33121 aggcatcggg atcgaaactg gcgccggcac agctgcgccc gagcagcagc ccgtgcagtt
    33181 cggcggggga gacggcttgc ggagcgttct gcagcaaact ggcgaaggct gcataagggg
    33241 aagcttgaat cgacatggcg gctaggcgca ccagagcgca atgactagaa tgaaggctcc
    33301 gtatcctagc atcggcgatt gcggcaagac catcgaagcc cggcggccct gcccgcgccc
    33361 cctagtagga atcccatgga agacgccgat ctgcgattgc tgaccgccaa gctcgagcag
    33421 ctgatccagc gcatcgagca actcaaggcc cagaatcgcc tgctgcaggc gaacgagcag
    33481 gcctggcgcg aggagcgcgc tcatctgatc gaaaagaacg aaatggcccg gttgaaggtc
    33541 gaatcgatga tttcgcgcct gaaagccctg gagcaggact catgacccag ccgaacaccg
    33601 tcaccgtgca catcatggac aaggaatact gcatcgcctg tccgcccgag gagcgcagca
    33661 acctggaagg cgccgcgcgc tatctggatc gcaagatgcg cgacatccgc agcagcggca
    33721 aggtgatcgg cgccgaccgc gtggcggtga tggctgcgct gaacatcacc cacgaactgc
    33781 tgcacaagaa cgaccagctc gacgccgaag ccagcagcgc ccgcgagcac gtgcgcatgc
    33841 tgctcgagcg cgtcgacagc gccttggcta ccgacccgaa cccctcaggc aactgatcga
    33901 acgtcgagtg aactatcctc tgcgcgtcac cgtacggaag ccgaggtccc gcgcggccgg
    33961 cggcagcatg gcgcgcacgt gcagcctcgg cggcccctca ctgaaaacca ttcgtcgtag
    34021 cgccgcgatg cccgatgaaa cgggaacaga tgcaaaagca ttgaggtata atccccgcaa
    34081 ctccctggca tgtgcgccag tcggcgatga ccctctcccg ataagcaata ccatggaggc
    34141 tacacgtggg accggtgtgc atgtccgcct gacggaaagc ctgaaggttc tctgtagtcg
    34201 ccaccttgaa ctctcgggtt caagggccta cgccggcagc ggcatgctgg ggagctacct
    34261 ttcatgatca gcgccgcggg cctgtctcgc gccgctttac ggcggcaact ccgccaggct
    34321 cgccgcagcc tttcaccgct cgagcaacgg ctcgccgcgc aacgtctcta tcgcctgctc
    34381 gcccaacatc cgctgtttcg gcgcgctcgg cacatcgccc tatacctgcc caacgatggc
    34441 gaaatcgatc cgcgcccatt gctgcgcgct gcccagcgac gaggaaaggc cacctacctt
    34501 cccgtgctcg atccatggcc gcgcacacgg atgatctttc aacgcgtacg gcccggcgag
    34561 cgactcaggc cgaaccgctt cggaataccc gaacccgtgc gagcacgcga agctcagcgg
    34621 aaagtctgga cgctggatct attgctgatg ccgctggtgg gcttcgacga ggccggcggc
    34681 cggctgggca tgggaggcgg cttctacgac cgcagcctgg cttaccgcac ccgccagaag
    34741 agctggcgca agcccaccct attgggcctg gcccacgaat gtcagaaggt cgaccgcctg
    34801 ccgcttgcga gctgggatgt ggcgctggat gcgaccgtga cggaccgaga ctggtatcgc
    34861 ccggagacct gttcgcgcca cgatccggat gactagcgct gagcctgcgt ggtggtctgg
    34921 aggaccggcg cgccgcctgg ctcggcctgc cgctcccaga gactctgcgt gtagccggtg
    34981 gtgaccacac cgagcccgaa gataagtacc aaaacccaga gaatatccgg tttgcgcttc
    35041 ataatgatcg cctccccctg caaggcgaat cgtccacgtc gaaacggttt ttttcgttct
    35101 ggtttcgacg acccaactca acagccgcgg cattttccgt caagcaatcg ctctacgcaa
    35161 atggcgcgta tagccgattg tcggagccgc gacagagcta acaaaaaccc tccggagagc
    35221 cgccatgcac tactggttga tgaagtccga acctgatgaa ttttccatcc gcgaccttga
    35281 aaacaggggc gctggccgct gggacggcgt gcgcaattac caggcgcgga atttcatccg
    35341 gcagatggcc gccggtgacc tgttctactt ctatcactcc agttgcgcca cgcccggtat
    35401 cgccggcata ggccggatca cgcggagcgc ctatcccgac ccgctggcac tcgacccaca
    35461 gagcgactat ttcgacccga aagccagcga cgccaacaac ccctggagcg ccgtggatat
    35521 cgagttcgtc gaacgcttcg gcgaggtact gagcctgccc ctgctcaagg ccgacccgca
    35581 cctctccgaa ctcgcgctgg tcaagaaagg cagccgactg tcggtgatgc cggtggatga
    35641 acaacagtgg caggcagtgc tcaacctgcg cgatgcactg ctcactggat gatcaggttg
    35701 ttgaacagca ggtcgtccac cagcggcttg ccctcttcct gcgtgagcac ctcctggacc
    35761 tgcttgagcg cctcctgacg taactgctcc ttggcctcga cgctgccgag gctcgcatcg
    35821 gtctgctgag agaacagcat gaccagctga ttgcggatca gcggctcgtg atgcttgacc
    35881 ttctcctcgg cttccttgcc ggtgatgcgc agggccacgt cggccttgta gtacttcaat
    35941 cgctctccgc cgccataatt gccgaccagc gcaggcacca gtgcgtaata gacgacctgt
    36001 ggcgccccct cttcggcggc aggctcctcg gcgcagaccg gcagcgccag acctaggaca
    36061 aagacaagag cgatgatgcg cttcacgggc gagctccaga atgagattgc gccagcataa
    36121 ccagtcgagc ggcgcgaccc aagcctgcga acggcttatg cactgccatt acagacggcc
    36181 atgctcgttg ttcctgaatc acggccgcct agactccagc catcacggcc gccaaaaaca
    36241 cctataaagg aaccccgatg aaagccgttc tctgcaaaaa tttcggcccg cccgaaaacc
    36301 tggtcctcga agaggtgccc agcccgagca tcaagcccaa cgaagtcctg ctcgacgtgc
    36361 acgctgccag cgtgaatttt cccgacacgc tgatcatcga aggcaagtac caattcaagc
    36421 ccccctttcc attttccccg ggtggcgagg cggccggcgt ggtcgctgca gtaggcgaga
    36481 aggtcaacca cctgaagcca ggggaccgga tcatgggcct caccggctgg ggcagctttg
    36541 ccgagcaggt cgcagtgccg gcctacaacg cgctgccgat ccccgacggc atgaacttcg
    36601 agaccgcatc cgcattcagc atgacctatg gcacctcaat gcacgctctg aagcagcgtg
    36661 gcaacctgca accgggcgaa acgctgctgg tgctcggcgc ctccggggga gtcggtctgg
    36721 cggcagtcga gatcggcaag gccatgggcg cccgtgtgat cgcagccgcc tccaccgatg
    36781 agaagctgga gaccgctggc caggccggtg ccgacgaact gatcaactac accgaggcaa
    36841 gcctgaaaga gcgtctgaaa gaactgaccg gtgggcaagg cgtggatgtg atctacgacc
    36901 cggtcggcgg cggcctgttc gaggaggcgt ttcgcagcat cgcctggaac ggccgcatgc
    36961 tggtggtcgg ctttgccgcc ggggagattc cctcgctgcc agccaacctg cccctgctaa
    37021 agggtgccgc gctggtcggc gtattctggg gcgcctttgc gcaacgccag ccgcatgaca
    37081 atgccgcgaa cttcaagcag ctgttcgcct ggtacgccga aggcaagctc aaaccggtga
    37141 tttcgcagcg ttatccactc gagcgcaccg gtgaggcgat tgccgcgctg gggcagcgca
    37201 aggcgatcgg caagctggtg gtaaccgtca ggtaaggaag gacgaggcgg atcgctcgcg
    37261 acccgcctca aggcactcag tgctgtgcct gaccaccctg ctgcatccgc gccatctcct
    37321 gcgcatagag cgcatcgaag ttcaccggcg ccagcatcaa tgccgggaac gagccacgcg
    37381 tgaccaggtt gtcgagcgcc tcgcgagcgt aggggaacag gatgttcggg cagaaggcgc
    37441 caagggtatg gctcatggcc ccggcgtcca gccccttgat caggaagatg ccggcctgtt
    37501 gcacctcggc gatgaaggca acctcctcgc ccgtcttgac ggtcaccgac agggtcagca
    37561 ccacttcgaa gaaatcgctt tccagcggtt tctgcttggt attcagatcc agcgcgacgc
    37621 tcggattcca ttcctgacgg aaaatctccg ggctcttcgg tgcctcgaag gacaggtcgc
    37681 gaacatagat acgctgcagg gaaaattgcg cgccctgctg ctcgttcgcg gcggcaccgt
    37741 tattggcttg ttcggtcatt tcatgagcct tctgttgtgc gtgtcgttat ggaagagaga
    37801 gcggccccat caggcctgga gcaacgcgtc cagccgcccg gcgcgttcga gcgcatacag
    37861 gtcgtcacac cctccgacat gccgctcgcc gatccagatc tgcggcaccg acgtgcgccc
    37921 ggccttgctc gccatctcgg cgcgcaaagc cggtttgccg tcgacggcga tttcttcata
    37981 ggcgacgccc ttgttgtcga gcagggcttt ggcccggaca cagaaggggc accaggcggt
    38041 ggtatagatg acgaccttgg gcatgttcac ttgaccactg gcagattgtc gccgcgccag
    38101 gccgagatcc ctccggacag cttggcggcg gtgaagcctg ccttctgtag atcccggcag
    38161 accgctccgg cgtgctgtcc catggcatcg accacgatca gggtcttgcc cttgtgtttt
    38221 tccagctcgc ccattcggct gaccagcttg tcgtgcggaa tgttcaatgc gtcgacgatg
    38281 tggccggtgg cgaactcctt cttcggacgc acgtccaaca ccacgccctg gccaccattg
    38341 accatcgtcg tcagctcgcg cgaagtcagg ctcttgccgc ccttgcgggc ctcggtgatc
    38401 accagcagca ccagcagcac gacgaacagg ctgctcagca catagtggtt agagacaaat
    38461 tcaatcaggt tagcgagcat caacaggtac ccaggcgata aaatgcgggc cagtatacac
    38521 agcgccccca ggcggctgaa ccctgatcaa tcgtgacctg caacagtcca gacagtagac
    38581 tggtcgcctt ttttcgccct gcgccaagga gccctcacgc gatgccttcc gcacccaaac
    38641 ccctggtatt ggtcattctc gacggcttcg gacacagcga cagccctgac ttcaatgcca
    38701 tccatgccgc ccacaccccg gtctacgatc gcctgctcgc cacgcagccg cacggcctga
    38761 tctccggtag cggcatggac gtcgggttgc cggatggcca gatgggcaac tccgaggtcg
    38821 gccacatgaa ccttggcgcc ggccgggtgg tgtatcagga cttcacgcgc gtcaccaaag
    38881 ccatccgtga cggcgatttc ttcagcaatc cggcgatctg cgaagccgtg gacaaggccg
    38941 tcggggccgg caaggcagtg cacatcctcg gcctgctttc cgacggtggc gtgcacagcc
    39001 accaggacca cctggtcgca atggccgaac tggccgctaa gcgcggtgcc gagaaaatct
    39061 acctgcatgc attccttgac ggccgcgaca caccgcccaa gagcgcccag agctccatcg
    39121 aactgatgca ggccacgttc acccgcctgg gcaagggccg catcgccagc ctgatcgggc
    39181 gttactacgc catggatcgc gacaatcgct gggagcgcgt cgagcaggcc tacaagctga
    39241 tcgtcgaggg ccagagcgaa ttccacgccg actacgccgt ggacggccta attgccgcct
    39301 acgagcgtgg cgaaagcgat gaattcgtca aggccaccac tgtcggcgag ccggtgcgcg
    39361 tcgaggatgg cgatgccgtg gtgttcatga acttccgcgc cgaccgtgcg cgcgagctga
    39421 ctcgctgctt cgtcgaaccg ggcttcagcg agttccagcg cgcccgcacg ccgcaactgg
    39481 caggcttcgt catgcttacc cagtatgccg cgagcatcca ggcaccggcg gccttcgccc
    39541 cggaggccct gaacaacgtg ctcggcgagt acctggccaa gaatggcaag acccagctgc
    39601 gcatcgccga gaccgagaag tacgcccatg tgaccttctt tttctcgggc ggccgcgaag
    39661 agccgttcga gggcgaagag cgcatcctca tcccctcgcc gaaagtcgcc acctacgacc
    39721 tgcagccgga aatgagcgcg cccgaggtga ccgatcgcat cgtcgaagcc atcgagaacc
    39781 agcgttacga cgtgatcgtc gtcaactacg cgaacggcga catggtcggt cataccggcg
    39841 tgttcgaggc cgccgtcaag gcggtcgaga ccctcgacgc ctgcatgggc cgcctggtcg
    39901 aggcattgga aaaggttggc ggcgaagccc tgatcaccgc cgaccacggc aacgtcgaac
    39961 agatggaaga tgtcgtgacc gggcaggcgc ataccgccca tacctgcgag ccggtgccct
    40021 tcatctatgt cggcaagcgc aaggcgagca ttcgcgaagg cggcgtgctc gcggacgtcg
    40081 ctccaacgat gctgaccctg ctggggttgc cggtgccgga ggaaatgacc ggccattcga
    40141 tcattcagct caacgactga cgccatcggc cggaagccag acggggcgcg atcgccgcca
    40201 agcttccggc catgttttta ggcatactag gccgtccagt tcctccggta agcccgcatg
    40261 ctccgcgccc tcttcgcact ggtaatgctc tgcctggcag gctccgtcat cgccgacgag
    40321 cgtgcggcca cgcagcagca gatcgaagcc gcccgcaagg acatcgccga gctgcagaaa
    40381 ctgctcaaaa ccatcgagca ggaaaagacc ggcatccaga agcagctcaa ggctaccgag
    40441 agcgagatgg gcgagctgga gaagcaggtc gatacgctgc agcacgagat cgaccgcggc
    40501 gaagccgaac tgcagaaact ggacgacgag aagaccacgc tcgaaggcgc gcgtatcgag
    40561 cagcagcgcc tgatcggcat tcaggcacga gcggcctacc gcaatggccg ccaggagtac
    40621 ctgaagctgc tgctcaacca gcagaacccg gagaaattca gccgcacgct gacctattac
    40681 gactacctga gcaaagcccg cttcgagcag gtggcacagt tcaatgagac gctgcggcaa
    40741 ttggccaatg tggaggccga tatcgccgcc gaacaggcca agcttgccga gcgccgtgat
    40801 gggctggaac agcgccgtgc gcagctggcc gaggctcgcc aggagcgtcg ccaggcgctg
    40861 gccaagctca accgcgacat cgcctcacgc gaacagaaac tgcaggcccg ccgcgaagac
    40921 caggctcagc tcgagcgcgt cctcaacacc atcgaacaga ccctcgcccg tcaggctcgc
    40981 gaagccgagg cggcgcgaca gcgtgcgctg gcggccgcgc gtgagcagca gcgcgggggt
    41041 gcgggcgccg ggggcggcgg ccctctggta tccagcgcgg gcaacagctt cggcggcccg
    41101 ttcgccaagg ccaaaggcaa gctgccatgg ccagtcgatg gacgcatcgt cgcccgctac
    41161 ggcactccgc gcggtggcga cgctcgaacc aagtgggacg gtgtgctgat cggcgcgcag
    41221 gccggcaccc aggtccgcgc ggtgcacggt gggcgcgtgg tgttcgccga ctggttgcgc
    41281 ggcgccgggc tgctggtgat tctggatcac ggcaacggct atctcagctt gtacggccat
    41341 aaccagagcc tgctgcgtga cgccggcgac atcgtcaagg ccggcgaccc catcgccacg
    41401 gtcggaacca gcggcggtca ggagaccgcc gcgctctatt tcgccattcg ccaacagggc
    41461 cgccccagcg acccggcgca atggtgccgc gcgcaaggtt agcgcccctg atgactggag
    41521 tttgacatgc tgcacctgcg tcgctttgca cgtccttccc tggtggccct ggccgtcacg
    41581 ctaggctcgc acggccttgc ctgggcccag gagccggcac cacaggcggc ggccgccgag
    41641 ctgcccgcca cgacggacaa ggcgcccttg ccgctcgacg agctgcgcac cttcgccgaa
    41701 gtgctcgacc gcatcaaggc gtcttatgtg gaaccagtgg acgacaagac gctgctggaa
    41761 aacgccatca agggcatgct cagcaacctc gacccgcact cggcctacct cgagcccgat
    41821 gccttcgccg agctgcagga gagcaccagt ggcgagttcg gtggccttgg catcgaagtg
    41881 ggcgtcgagg acggcttcat caaggtggtt tcgccgatcg acgacacgcc agcctcgcgg
    41941 gccggtatcg aggccggcga tctgatcatc aagatcgacg gcaagcccac caagggcatg
    42001 tcgatgatgg acgccgtcgc acagatgcgt ggcaagccgg gcagcgacat cactctcacc
    42061 ctggtccgcg aaggcggcaa gccgtacgac gtcaagctca cccgagcagt gatcaaggtc
    42121 aagagtgtca agagccagct actcgagccc ggctacggct acctgcgcgt cacccagttc
    42181 caggtcaaca ccggagaaga ggtcggcaag gcgctggccc gcctgaagaa agacaacggc
    42241 ggcaagaagc tcagcggtct ggtgctggat ctgcgcaaca accctggcgg cgtattgcag
    42301 gctgcggtgg aagtctccga tcacttcctc accaagggac tgatcgtcta caccaagggc
    42361 cgcattgcca attccgagct gcgtttctcc gccgacccgg ccaatgccag cgaaggcgta
    42421 ccgctggtgg tgctgatcaa tggcggcagc gcctcggcat ctgaaatcgt cgccggcgcg
    42481 ctacaggacc acaagcgcgc cgtagtgatg ggaaccgaca gcttcggcaa gggttcggta
    42541 cagaccgtgc tgccgctgaa caacgaccgc gcgctgaaac tgaccacggc cctgtactac
    42601 acgccgagcg ggcgttcgat ccaggcccag ggcatcgttc cggacatcga ggtcgcccgc
    42661 gccaagctga cccgcgagca ggccggcgaa atgctgcgcg aggccgacct ggccggccat
    42721 ctgggcaatg gcaacggcgg cgcggaccgc ccgagcagca gttttgccgc cgacaaggca
    42781 cgcccgcagg acgaggacta ccagctcggc caggcgctca acctgctcaa gggcctgaac
    42841 ctcacccgcg ggcagtgaac gtgacccgcg gttggctggc gctcggcctg gcgttcagcc
    42901 tggtggcgcc agcctacctg gccgcggcac cggaagaacg gcctcgtctg gcactggtca
    42961 tcgatgacct cgggcagagt ccggcccgcg accgtcgggt cctggcgctg cccggcccgg
    43021 tggcgctggc gatcctgccc gacaccccgc atgcccggga attggcgatc accgcagcgc
    43081 acgccggcaa gacggtgatg ctgcacctgc ccatggcccc agcaggtggc cccttcgcct
    43141 ggcaaccgca gttgccaggc gccgaacgcc agcgtcgcct ggaagccgca ctggccgcgg
    43201 tcccgcatgc cagcggcgtc aacaatcata tgggcagcgc gatgaccgag cagcccgagg
    43261 cgatgagcca gttgatgcgt gagctgcagc ggcgccgcct gttcttcctc gacagtcgca
    43321 ccaccccgcg tacggtcgcc gcggcgagcg cacaacaggt ccaactggcg agcctgtcgc
    43381 gcgacatttt cctcgacgac gacgccagcc cggcggcggt cgccgagcgc ttccaggccg
    43441 ccgtcgcact ggcgcgccgg cagggatcgg tggtcctcat cggccatccc tatgacagca
    43501 ccctgagcct gctcgaacgc gagctaccgc gcctggccgg gcgcggcatc gactggatca
    43561 gcctcggcca gatgatcgcc acccgtggca accgcgccat ggccgcacac ggcaaaggcg
    43621 gccggtatcg gtcggccagc acaatccgct gatttcgagg tgccgccaag cgcgcggtcc
    43681 gtataaccta gcgcagtggc cggagcgcac aggggagcgg gacaggcatg gatattcagt
    43741 ggtggtattg gatcgtcgcg ggcgccgtac tgatcatcat ggagctggtg gtgccctcgt
    43801 tcttcattct ctggttcggt gtcggcgcgc tgctggtggc gctggccctg tggctgctac
    43861 ccgggctttc gctgaccgca cagatcgccc tgtggagcgg cgcctcgctg gtcatggtgc
    43921 tgctctggtt ccgggtgttc gccggcgatc ggctgaagac ccagtccggc acggcacagg
    43981 gcgaggtcat cggcgagatc ggcttgctgg tcagcgccgt cgcgcccttc cagcacggca
    44041 aggtgcgctt ccagaagcca atcctgggca gcgagcagtg gacctgcatg gccgaagagg
    44101 ccatccccgc aggcgaacgg gtgcgcatcc tcgccttcga aggcaactgc gtgaaagttg
    44161 cacggacctg agcccggttc aaacggatca actcactcaa caaggaagca gttttatgac
    44221 acccggtctt gtcattgcgg tcgtggtcgc ggccatcatt ctcatcacca tcgccaaggg
    44281 cgtgcgcctg gttccgcagg gcgacgagtg gatcgtcgaa cgcctcggcc gctaccagcg
    44341 cacgctgatc cccggcctca acatcctcat tccctacatg gataacgtcg cctacaagct
    44401 ggtgaccaag gaccagattc tcgacatcga gcagcaggaa gtgatcacca aggacaacgc
    44461 ggtgatcctg accaacgcgc tgtgcttcgt gaaggtcacc gatccggtga aggcggtcta
    44521 cggtgtcacc gactacaagt cggcaatctc caacctgacc aagaccaccc tgcgccagat
    44581 catcggcgag atggagctcg acgaggcgtt gtcgtcgcgt gacatcatca aggccaagct
    44641 gcgcgacagc atggccgagc aggccggcga ctggggcctg accgtcaagg gcatagagat
    44701 tcaggacatc tcgccgtcgg agtccatgca gcgcgcaatg gagatgcagg ccgccgccga
    44761 gcgcgagcgc aaggcaaccg tcacccgcgc ggagggcgcc aagcaggcgg cgattctcga
    44821 agccgaggcg cgcctggaat cagccaagcg cgacgcctcg gcgcaggtcg agctggccac
    44881 ggcttcggcc actgcgatca agctggtggc cgagagcatc ggcaacgaca gcggcccgat
    44941 gatgtatctg ctcggcgaga agtacatcac gtcgctggag aatctcgcca gcagcggcaa
    45001 cgccaagatg gtcgtgttgc cggccgacct gcagacgacg ctgggcggcc tgctcggcaa
    45061 ggccaaactg tgatcggcgg cgacgccagc ctgccgccgc tcggaactca gtccagatag
    45121 cgcgcgttga tcgcgtccac cgtgccatcg gcacgcatct gatccagcgc ctgttgcagg
    45181 cgctggacgg tctggtcgtc gacctgtttg ttcagtgcca gataaagctc ggcactgtcg
    45241 aaacgcagca cgcgcttgag accggttacc ccatcctgac gtgccagata gcgcccggcg
    45301 ggatcgccgg tggcccagag gtcgatcttg ccgtcgatca gcttcttcac gttctcctga
    45361 tcgcgcaatg ccagctgcgg ctgcagcccc tgcccctcga gatgctcggc aatcgcgtcg
    45421 cccttgtagg caccgatctg atactggcgc gcctcgtcga ggcttcgcag cgtgatcgga
    45481 ctgtcggcgc gcgccagcaa tacccagtca tccggcccga tcggccccac ccatttgaac
    45541 aacgcctccc gctcgggcag gcgcgcagtc acgaagatgc cgtaatcggg gttgtccagc
    45601 gtcatcttgt agatgcgctc ccagggaaag cgcaacgtca gggtgtattc gatgccggca
    45661 cgctggaaca tctcgcgaac gatgtcggcg gcgataccgc tgatgtgctc gtcacgggcg
    45721 aagttcttgc cgtcttcggc catgttgtac ggcgggaaat tctcggtgag caggtcgatg
    45781 cgcggggtgg actcggcatg cgccagcgtg cagccgagca gcgtggcggc cattgttgtg
    45841 atcagcgcct tgaacatctg tgtcgtcctc ctggtgacgt ccgcactccg gcggacaggt
    45901 cctcgtactc gctccctctt cagggcgcca acggcgccgg ggcactcagc gcaccacgat
    45961 accgcgggca gcgaggtagg ccttggcctc cggaacggtg tattcgccaa agtggaaaat
    46021 gctcgccgcc agcaccgcat cggccttgcc ttcgagaatc ccatcggcca ggtgctgcag
    46081 attgccgacc cccccggacg cgatcaccgg cacgcctacc gcctcgctga tggcgcgggt
    46141 gacgcccagg tcgtagccgc tcttcacgcc gtcctggtcc atgctggtga gcaggatctc
    46201 gccggcaccg aggtcttcca tctttttcgc ccaggctacg gcatccagcc cggtgggctt
    46261 gcgcccgccg tgggtgaaga tttcccagcg gcccggctgg cccggcgcgg aaacccgttt
    46321 ggcgtcgatg gcgacgacga tgcactggga gccgaaacga tccgcggcct cgccgacgaa
    46381 ctccgggttg aacactgcgg cggtgttgat cgagaccttg tcggcaccgg cgttgagcag
    46441 gttgcggatg tcctgcacgg tcctgacccc accgcccacg gtcagcggaa tgaatacctg
    46501 gctggccatg cgctcgacgg tgtgcagggt ggtgtcgcgg ttgtcgacgc tggcggtgat
    46561 gtcgagaaag gtgatctcgt cggcgccctg ctcgtcgtag cggcgggcga tttccaccgg
    46621 gtcgccggcg tcgcggatgt tctcgaactg gacgcccttg accacgcggc cgttgtccac
    46681 gtcgaggcag ggaatgatgc gtttggccag ggccatggtc gatctctctc gttgggtgga
    46741 caaccgcgca gcgttatccg ggtcaccgaa tgcacggtgg acaagcgaag cgttgtccac
    46801 cctacggctt actcgtcctt ctgtgtgcag gctggatcgc gcttcaccga tccaccgcag
    46861 ttcagcgcat cactcgtcct tgtctttcag gtcgcagagc gcctgcgcct cggcgacgtc
    46921 gagcgtgcct tcatagatgg cgcggccggt aatggcgccg atgatgcccg gggtgttggt
    46981 gtcgagcagc ttctggatgt cgccgatgtt gtggatgccg ccggaagcga tcaccgggat
    47041 gcggctggca ttggccaggg ccacggtagc ctcgacgttg cagccctgca tcatgccgtc
    47101 cttggcgatg tcggtgtaga cgatcgccga gacgccatcg gcctcgaaac ggcgggccag
    47161 atcgaccgcc tgcacgccac tgacttccgc ccagccatcg gtggcgacga agccgccctt
    47221 ggcgtccaga ccaacgatca ccttgcccgg gaaggcgcgg caggcctcgg taacgaactc
    47281 cggctctttc accgccttgg tgccgatgat cacgtagctg acaccggcgc gcacgtagtg
    47341 ctcgatggtt tccagggtgc ggataccgcc gccgatctgg atcggcaggt ccgggtaacg
    47401 cctggcaatg gcggtgacca cttcgccgtt gaccggctgg ccttcgaagg ccccgttgag
    47461 gtcgaccaga tgcaggcggc ggcagccggc ctggacccac ttggcagcca tcgccaccgg
    47521 gtcgtcggaa aacaccgtgg cgtcgtccat caggccctgg cgcagacgta cgcaggcgcc
    47581 gtccttgaga tcgatagcgg ggataatcag catggcttga acctgttcaa atcaagtgtc
    47641 ggttaagggt cagctctttt cgagcgccca caagtcgctt tcgatgctct cgaaccgttc
    47701 ctttaagtgg ctctgcacgt cgaagatcgc cttgttgtaa tacagcggcg cgatttcccg
    47761 ggcgaacaga tcgagcactt cctgcgcctc gaacgagccc agctcgagtt cgaagcggtc
    47821 ttccagaaag cgcttgatga cctgttgcgc cgcctgctcc tgagcggcat ccagcgtcag
    47881 gaccggcggc ttgagcttgg cccggctcat ttaccagcgg ccatcccagg cggcgaagtt
    47941 ctgcagcagc tgcaggccat gggtgtggct cttctccggg tggaactgca cggcgaagcg
    48001 cgagccatcg gccagcgcgg cggcgaagtc gttgccgtaa tggccgcgac cgaccacctg
    48061 gcgcggattg ccggcctcga tgtagtagct gtgcacgaaa tagaagcgcc cgttgtccgg
    48121 aatcgcgtgc cagagcgggt ggtcgaccac ctgcttgacc tcgttccagc ccatgtgcgg
    48181 caccttcagg tgctcgccgt cctcgtgcag gtccttgccg aagaagcgca cctgaccggg
    48241 gaacaggccg atgcaatcga cgccgtcgtt ctcctcgctg cgctccatca gcgcctgcat
    48301 gccgacgcag ataccgagga acgggcgatc ctggctgact tcgcgaacca gctcatcgaa
    48361 gcccagccgg cgaatctcgg ccatgcagtc gcgaatcgca ccgaccccgg gaaacaccac
    48421 gcggtcggcc tcacggatga cctgcgcatc gctggtgatc agcacgcggc cagcgccgac
    48481 gtgctccagc gccttggcca ccgagtgcaa gttgcccatg ccgtagtcga tgacggcgac
    48541 ggtctgcatt acaggcaccc cttggtcgag ggcatctgcc cggccatgcg cggatcgagt
    48601 tcgatggcca tgcgcagcgc gcggccgaag gccttgaaca cggtttcgat ctggtggtgg
    48661 gtgttggtgc cgcgcaggtt gtcgatgtgc agggtcacca gggcgtggtt gacgaagccc
    48721 tggaagaatt cctggaacag gtcgacgtcg aacttgccga ccaccgcgcg ggtgtagggc
    48781 acgttcatgg tcagcccggg acgcccggag aagtcgatca ccacgcgcga cagcgcctcg
    48841 tccagcggca cgtaggaatg cccgtagcgg gtcatgccct tcttgtcgcc gaccgccttg
    48901 gcgaaggcct ggccaagggt gatacccacg tcctcgacgg tgtggtggtc gtcgatgtgc
    48961 aggtcgccgt tgcattcgat atccaggtcg atcagcccgt ggcgggcgat ctggtcgagc
    49021 atgtgctcca ggaagggcac gccgatggcg aagcgcgcct tgccggtgcc atccagattg
    49081 atggtgacct tgacctgggt ttccagggtg ttgcgctcta cgcaagccgt acgttcggac
    49141 atccacagct ccgctgatcg tggggcgaaa agggctgcat tataggcgca aaccccgcca
    49201 cgggggtatc gccaccctcg gtggaggatc gcctgatggc ggtgcgtctg gcgcagcgcg
    49261 acgttatgct tggcgcccct cacgcaagag ccaaggccat gcccgtctac gtcgaaaccc
    49321 ttcgccagcc aagcgagcaa gaccgccagg acctggcgaa gatctacgcc gacgcaccgc
    49381 aatggctctt cgagccgcat gccgatgcgc aagcgctgat cgcagccgga ttggccgccg
    49441 gcacgctcat cgccggtcgt ttcaatgacc gcctgctggg cgctgcactg ctgacccctg
    49501 gcgaccgcgc ctggcacctg tcgcacctgt gcgtgcggcg catcacccgc cagcgcggtg
    49561 tcggccggcg gctgctcgac gaagcccgcc gcatggccag cgaagccggt tgcgagctgc
    49621 gcctgagcgc ccccgccggg cacctcgaag ccagcgcgct ggccgcccgc acgcaccttc
    49681 cgctggaccc gctggcgcca cagtgagcct gcgcggaacc cgctcgccgt gactcgctcc
    49741 aagccctgcc ggcccgacgt caaatggcgc agcgctatac tccggcctcg cttctacaac
    49801 gattccgaca caaggacccg tccatgaaat cgctcggcaa gatcctcggg ctgcttgccc
    49861 tcggcctact gctgatcctc gttgccctgg gcttcgccct gacgcatctg ttcgatccca
    49921 atgactacaa ggatgaaatc cgcgagctgg ctcgcgaacg ggccgggctg gagctcaaca
    49981 tcaaaggcga catcggctgg agcctgtttc cctggctagg cctggaactg cacgacacta
    50041 cgctggccag cgcacgcacg cccgagcagc ccttcgccga cctgcgcatg ctcggtctgt
    50101 ccgtgcgggt gctgccgttg ctgcgccgcg aggtgcagat gagcgacatt accgtcaacg
    50161 gcctgaacct gatgctcgca cgtgacgagc agggccatgg caactgggag gggctcggcg
    50221 agtcagcgac cggccccgcc gcagccgccg agccgtcccc gaaccaaagc gagcttgccc
    50281 gcccggccag cgaggcacgt ccgggcaaac cgatccagct ggacatcgac agcctgaccg
    50341 tcagcgatgc gcgagtggcc taccacgacg cgcgcagcgg ccagcagtac agcgccgaag
    50401 ggatcgagct gagcaccggc gcgatccgcg agcgcagcgc catcccggtc aagctcagcg
    50461 cgttcttcgg cagtaaccag ccggtgatgc gcgcccgcac cgaactgcaa ggcgagctgc
    50521 gcttcgacaa cgaactgcgc cgttaccagc tggataacct gcgtctcaat ggcgaggcct
    50581 ccggtgagcc gctgcagggc aagacactgg cgttcagcgc gcagggccag ctgctcgtcg
    50641 atcgggccgc gcagatcgcc gaatggaccg gcctgaaact gaccgccaat cagctgcgcg
    50701 gtttgggcga actgaaggtc cgcgacctgg aaagcgagcc aaagctttcc ggcgcgctat
    50761 cgatcgccga gttcgatctg ggcgatttcc tcgaagggct cggccagagc cttccgccca
    50821 tggccgacgc caacgccctg accaaggtcg aactggtcac gcatctgaac ggtacgcccg
    50881 agagcctgct gcttgaagaa ctcaagctgc aggtcgacga cagccacttc accggccggc
    50941 tcggcatcag cgacttcaag cgccaggccc tgctcgtcga gctgaagggc gatcgtctcg
    51001 accttgatcg ctacctgccg gcaacgccgg ccgaacaggg cgccagccag gcgcgcaaga
    51061 gcgaagtcga gcagaccgaa gcgagcgcca tcggcagcgg caccactcct ctgccggaca
    51121 agcccaccca gcaggcctgg agtgccgaga aggtgctgcc ggtcgatcgc ctgcgcagcc
    51181 tggatgcgtc cgtgacgctg ctgctcgaca gcctcaggct cgagcgcctg ccgttcgaag
    51241 gagtcagcct caaggcgagt ggaaagggcg gcctgctcac ccttgagcac ctgcgtggcg
    51301 gcctgtttgg cgggcgcctg gagtccagcg ccagcctcga tgcacgcccg gcgcaaccga
    51361 cgatcaaggt gcacaagagc ctcagccgga taccggtcga acgcctgctc gaaagccagg
    51421 gagaaaaggt cacgctcaag ggcctgctga atctcgacgg tgatctcacc acgctcggca
    51481 atagccagaa ggactgggtg gacaatctca acggcaccct cggcttcatc gtcgacaacg
    51541 gagtgctggt cgatgcgaac ctcgagcagc aactgtgccg cgccatcgcc acgctcaatc
    51601 gcaaggaact cggcagcgaa ccgcgcgcca aggacacccc cttccgcgag ctgaagggca
    51661 atctccgact gcgcgacggt gtggcgaaca acccggacct caaggtgagc atcccgggcc
    51721 tcacggtcaa cggcaacggc gatatcgacc tgcgcgtact cggcatggac taccgcgtcg
    51781 gcatcgtcat cgagggcgac aagggcgcga tgcctgaccc ggcctgccaa gtcaacgagc
    51841 gctatgtcgg cgtcgaatgg ccgctacgct gccgcggccc gctcgaactg ggcgccaagg
    51901 cctgtcgctt cgacaaggat ggcttgggca agatcgccgc ccgtctggcc ggcgagaagc
    51961 tcagcgaaaa gatcgaggaa aagctcggcg acaaggtcag cccggagctg aaggacgcgc
    52021 tcaagggact gttcaagcga tgacgcccga gcagttcggc gatgcggtgc tcagctggta
    52081 cgaccgccac ggccgcaagg acctgccctg gcagcagggc atcacgccct accgcgtatg
    52141 ggtctcggag atcatgctgc agcagaccca ggtcggcacc gtgctcggtt acttcgatcg
    52201 cttcatggcc gcgctgccgg atgtacaggc gctggctgcg gcctccgagg acgaggtact
    52261 gcacctgtgg accggcctcg gctactacag ccgcgcgcgc aatctgcaca agaccgcgaa
    52321 gctcgtcgtc gagcgccacg gcggcgagtt cccgcgcgac gtcacggcgc tcgccgagct
    52381 gcccggcatc ggccgctcca ccgcgggcgc gatcgccagc ctgtccatgg ggctgcgcgc
    52441 gcccatcctc gacggcaacg tcaaacgcgt actggcccgc tacaccgccc aggccggcta
    52501 ccccggcgag cccagagttg ccaggcagct ctgggaggtc gccgagcgct acacaccgat
    52561 gcgacgcgtc aaccactaca cccaggcgat gatggatctt ggcgccacgc tctgcacacg
    52621 cagcaagccg agctgcctgc tctgcccgct acgtgacggc tgcaaagccc atctgctcgg
    52681 ccgcgaaacg gcctttccgg aaccgaaacc gcgcaaggcg ttgccgcaga agcgcaccct
    52741 gatgccattg ctggccaatg aagacaacgc catcctgctc tatcgccgcc cgtccagcgg
    52801 gctttggggc ggcctctgga gcctgccgga ggtcgacgac cttggcgagc tgcagcctct
    52861 ggtcgaacga cacgggctgc agctcgagga gccgcatggg ctgcccgaac tgacccacac
    52921 gttcagccat ttccagctcg ccatcgaacc ctggctgatc agggtcaagt ccgccggcca
    52981 tgtcgtggcc gaggccgact ggctctggta taacctcgcc tccccacctc gcctcgggct
    53041 cgccgccccg gtgaaaacgc tgctcaagcg cgccgccgcc gaactgattg caggagagac
    53101 gccatgaccc gcaccgtgca ctgccgcaag tacaacgaag agttgccggg cctcgaccgc
    53161 ccgccctatc cgggccccaa gggcgaggat atctacaaca acgtttcgaa gaaggcctgg
    53221 gaagactggc agaagcacca gaccatgctg atcaacgagc ggcgcctgaa catgatgaac
    53281 gccgaggacc gcaagttcct gcaggctgaa atggacaagt ttctctccgg cgaggagtac
    53341 gccaaggccg agggctacgt tccgccgagc gagtgaccgg cgcagcgaag cccgccttac
    53401 cgcagcgggc gacgctaagc acccgtcccg actggaaaaa atctttttcc tcgcgcttga
    53461 caggcaaagg ccaaatccgt ctaatagcgc cccgttgccc aggtagctca gttggtagag
    53521 caggggattg aaaatccccg tgtcggcggt tcgattccgt ccctgggcac cacctttcgt
    53581 tttcaggtgg tgccagcatc acccgaaagc ccacaagaag cccgcctagt gcgggttttt
    53641 tgttgtctgc attttttgcc cgtgaccgcc catagccagc cctggctcac ccctcatctt
    53701 gcatcgctcg cagagatctg cgcagcggcc acccttcacc atttcttaaa tgagaaatat
    53761 gcgcattatc tgctgacatt gctttacgtt taccttacat tgccgcgccg accgaaatca
    53821 caaatccaat tcagggagcg cccacgtgtc tggtaaatcg aatctgtacc tgtctgcttc
    53881 gctggcagtc ctttctctct atgctctgcc aagcctcgcc gaagacgcca aggagctcga
    53941 ggcgatcacc atcagcgcca cgcgcgcagg cagcgaggcg ggcaagacgc cacaaaagat
    54001 tacggtcatc acgcgcgagc agatcgagca gcagctggcg attacctccg accacggtgc
    54061 agtgctgagc aacctgattc cctcctactc gccgagccgg cagaagatga ccagcgccgg
    54121 cgagaccttt cgcgggcgct cggcgctgat tctgatcgac ggcgtgcccc agtccacgcc
    54181 gctgcgcgac agccagcgcg acggctatgt gatcgatcta tcgatggtcg aacgtatcga
    54241 agtgatccat ggcgccagcg ccgagcatgg cctgggcgcg accggcggga tcatcaacta
    54301 cgtcacccgc cgtccggcca gcggaacgct gcgccagcac gccggcgtga gcgtcaccgc
    54361 accaggcgac tacgattcgg aaggcctggg ctacaagctc gattaccgtg tcgaaggtac
    54421 ccagggcaac ctcgactacc tcgcctcggc cagctggcag acccagggca tgttctacga
    54481 cgcccatggc gacctcatcg gagtcgacga tacgcagggc gacgtgatgg actcgaccag
    54541 ccacgacctg ctgctcaagc tgggctattg gctggacgac aatcagagcc tcggtctgat
    54601 gatcaaccgc tatcaggtcg agggtgagca cgactatgtg aacgttccgg gcgatgccga
    54661 cgccggaatt ccggccactt cgcgcaaggg cgaaccgctc ggcaaggcgc cgcagaatga
    54721 agtgctggcc accagcctga cgtacaagaa tgcggacttc cacggcaacg aattgggcct
    54781 acagctttac agccagcgct tccgcgcccg cttcggcggc ggctacaacg gcaccttcca
    54841 ggacgccgcc atcgcgccgc tgggcacctt gttcgatcag tcgcagaacg agtccgacaa
    54901 gttcggcggc aagctgacgc tgagccgcga cggcctgctg gacaaccacc tcaaactcac
    54961 tggcggtctg gacgtgctgc aggacacgac cagccagcag ctgatcctga ccgaccgcga
    55021 atgggtgccg gaaaccgtgt tccgcaacta tgcgccgttc cttcaggcag agatccgcgc
    55081 gctcgagcaa ctgaccctct ttgccggggt gcggcatgag ttcgccgagc tcgaggtcga
    55141 cagtttccgc accatcgcct cgaccaaccg cccgctgggt ggcgtcgcgg tcgaaggcgg
    55201 ccagcccaac ttcgaggaaa ccctctacaa cgccggcctg gtctggcaaa tgaacgactg
    55261 ggcgcagctg ttcgccaact actcggaagg cttcggcatg cccgacgtcg gccgcgtact
    55321 gcgcggcatc ggcacaccag gcacccgcgt ggacgagttc ctcgacctgc agccgatcgt
    55381 gaccgagaac cgcgaagtcg gcctgcgtct gaatcacggc ccgttcgacg ccgaaatcag
    55441 ttactacgaa tcggacgccg atctgggctc gcgcctgaac agcgttggcg gcgtctacca
    55501 agtccgccgc gagcggaccg aaatcgacgg catcgagttc accggcggct ggcaggtcaa
    55561 cgaggcgcat cgcctgaagc tcagttatgc ccaggtcaac ggccagtcgg acactgacgg
    55621 tgacggcaag gtcgataccg atctcgatgg tgcgaacatt tcaccggatc gctatggcct
    55681 gagctggcag gccaactgga acgacaatct gcacagcctg ctgcaggcca accactatgc
    55741 cagccgtagc ttcgacacgc cgggtcttga attcgatggc tacacactcg tggatgcctc
    55801 gctcggctat cgcctgccga tcggcgtagt cagcctgggc atagagaacc tgttcaaccg
    55861 cgactacctg acctactaca cccaggcagc caacagcgga tcggacgtca cgcgtaacgg
    55921 ccgggtgttc aacggccgtg gccgcacgtt cacgctcggc tatcaggtca gcttctgacc
    55981 gaccgccggt tctcgcctgg tgctatagcg acacgcgaga accgatcttg gcggcgcgca
    56041 agcggcctta cgctatgctc tgcggggagg gccaggaggc ctggttttca gcaggagcat
    56101 gccgtgcgga gcgttgcctc gacgattctg gccgggatgg cactcatcct ggccatgccc
    56161 gcgggagcct ggcaattcgt gaccgaggat ttcccgccgt tcacctaccc ggccgcgcac
    56221 agcgcaccag gcagcgccga tgccgcaggc gcaggtccga tggccgaggt ggtccaggct
    56281 gtctgcgcca ggctggcgcg gccctgctcg atcaccgtct acccttggcg ccgcgctctg
    56341 gctctggccg aggccggcca ggtcgacggg atattcacgg tcatacgctc accgcagcgc
    56401 gaacaggcct tccacgtctc gcgcatgctg gtgacctcgc actatggcct ctatggcttg
    56461 aacggcagcg ctttcgtcta ccaccagccg atggatctgg ccgggcgcac gctgggggtc
    56521 tacggcccct cgggcacctc catcgtgctc cgcgagcagg tgcgcgacgt gccggacgtg
    56581 cacctgcagc tggtcgccga caaccgccgg ctgttacaga tgcttgccgc cggccgcttt
    56641 ggcgcggacg gcctcgccgc ggtcaatcag gatgtcgcct ggcacctgat cgatgaactg
    56701 cagctggaca atctgcgcga agtcggcgta ctggcgaccg tttcctatgg catcgggctg
    56761 tcgcgcaaac gcgtcgggca agccgagttc cagcgctttg ccgatgcgct ggccgccgcc
    56821 atggccgacg gcagcgtggc ggccattctg cgccgctatc aactcgaacc ggcggactag
    56881 ttaggcactc gccaggcaaa aaagctgaat cattggccgc ctgcgaccgt ctatctgaag
    56941 aggcgttctg ccagcgccac ttcagccgac cgacctggag acagccccat ggatagaaaa
    57001 ctacccaagg ccatcatcgt ctatccggtg ttcattcccg ccgtcgcgat cactctgctg
    57061 ctggtgatcg gaacaatcag caacccgagc ctcgccgcgc agaccttcga tgccgtactc
    57121 gcctacatca cccgctcgtt cggctggttc tacatgcttt cggtggcgtt cttcctgatc
    57181 ttcatcgtcg gcattgcgct caccaaatgg ggcaacatca agctcggccc tgaccatgcc
    57241 gagccgcagt acagcttccc cgcctggttc gccatgctgt tttccgccgg ctacgggatc
    57301 gccctgctgt tcttcggcgt cgccgagccg gtactgcatt actcgacacc gccggccggc
    57361 gcaccggaaa ccgtggacgc ggccaagcag gccatgcaga tcgcattctt ccactggggt
    57421 ttccatatct ggggcatctt cggcatcgtc ggcctggcgc tggcctattt cgcctttcgt
    57481 catggcctgc cgttgtcgct gcgctcggcg ctctatccgc tgatcggcga ccggatctat
    57541 gggccgatcg gccacttcgt cgatgtgctg gtgatcctcg gcacactgtt cggcatcgcc
    57601 accacgctgg gcctgtcggt cacccagatc aacgccggcc tgaattacct gtggccgagc
    57661 attccggtaa gcgagtgggt acaggtggta gcgatcgtca tcatcacgct gatggccatc
    57721 gcctcggtgg tcgccgggct cgacaagggc gtgaagaacc tttcgctgct caacatcctg
    57781 ctcgctaccc tgctgatgct gttcgtgctc gcggtcgggc cgaccatctt cattctcgaa
    57841 accttcctgc agaacaccgg cagctacctg aacaatatcg tcgagcgcac cttcaacctg
    57901 caggcctaca gccgcagcga ctggatcggc aactggacgc tgttcatctt cggttggacg
    57961 atctcctggt cgcctttcgt cggcctgttc atcgccaaga tcagccgcgg ccgcacgatc
    58021 cgccagttcg tctttggcgt gatgatcgtg ccgacgctgt tcaccttctt ctggttctcg
    58081 gtgttcggcg acaccgccct gcacctgatc atggtcgagg gctatacggc gttgatccag
    58141 gaggtccagg ccgaccatgc catcgccctg ttcaagttgt tcgaacagct gccgctgagc
    58201 gcctttgcct cgctgctggc ggtgatcctg atcgtcacct tctttgtcac gtcctcggac
    58261 tccggctcgc tggtcatcga ctcgatcgcc gctggcggcg cggcgcagac gcccgtctgg
    58321 cagcgcgtgt tctgggccag catcgaaggc ctggtcgccg caacgctgct gctcgccggc
    58381 gggctcagcg cgttgcagac catggcaatc accagcggcc tgccgttctg cgttctgatg
    58441 atgctgatcg cgctcggcat gtggcgcgcg ctggtgatcg aaggccacca gctcaacctg
    58501 caatcgcagg cgcagggcgg ccggctcagc gcgaccgggc caggcgtctg gaagcgccgc
    58561 ctggccggcc tggtgaattt cccggcgcgc gaggaagtcg acgcgttcat ggggtcgact
    58621 gtgctcaagg ccatgcgccg cgtgcaacgc ggcctcgtcg aacagggctg gcccgccgaa
    58681 gtgcacgtcg acgagcagaa tgcgcggctg tatctggagg tgatcaagga cgaccagctg
    58741 gatttcatct acgaaatccg cctgatgagc tacgccacgc cctcgtttgc gcagccgacc
    58801 agcgccgacg gcgacgagca ttactatcgc gccgaggtgt tcctgcgccg tggcggccag
    58861 tcctacgaca tctatggcta tgaccagcag gacatcatca gcgacatcct cgatcagttc
    58921 gagaagtacc tgcacttcct gcacatttca cccggcagcc tgccctggcg catggaagag
    58981 cacgacgaga tgctcaacaa cgaggcacaa cagcctgcgc gctgaaccgt tgccgggcgt
    59041 ttttctcgac cgttcggaca gtttggcggg ttggcgtaca agctgcgtga taggcgcttt
    59101 tcgccgcctg actgcggtcg cagcgacacg cttcgcgctt ggcgaccgcc cgagcgcatg
    59161 ctagctttgc gcctcgccag gatggcgagc cgcccgccgg agcgcacaca ttcgaaaacc
    59221 aggccacagg ggctagagcc ggcctgcaca gaggaacacg catggccgag gccatacccg
    59281 cactggaaat ccgcaacctg cacaagcgct acggcgatct ggaagtactc aaaggcatct
    59341 cgctgaccgc tcgcgatggc gatgtgattt ccatccttgg ctcttcgggc tccggcaagt
    59401 ccacctttct gcgctgcatc aacctcctgg aaaaccccaa cgagggcgag atctacgtcg
    59461 ctggcgagca gctcaagctc aagcgcgaca aggcaggcga tctggtcgca gcggatggca
    59521 agcagctcaa tcgcatccgc agcgaattgg gcttcgtctt ccagaacttc aatctctggc
    59581 cgcacatgac gattctcgac aacatcatcg aggcgccgcg tcgcgtgctc ggccagagca
    59641 aggccgaggc caccgaggtg gccgaggcgc tgctggccaa ggtcggcatc gccgacaagc
    59701 gccacgtcta tccgaaccag ctctccggcg gccagcagca gcgcgcggcc atcgcccgca
    59761 ccctggcgat gcagccgaag gtgatcctct tcgacgagcc cacctcggcg cttgacccgg
    59821 agatggtaca ggaagtgctt agcgtaatcc ggtcgctcgc cgaggaaggc cggaccatgc
    59881 tgctggtcac ccatgagatg aatttcgcca agcaggtctc cagcgaggtg gtatttcttc
    59941 atcaggggct ggtcgaggag cacggaacgc ccgagcaggt atttgacaac ccgcaatcgg
    60001 cgcgctgtaa acagttcatg tccagccatc gttaacggag caacaactgc atgaagagct
    60061 ataagaagat cctgctgacc gccgccgttt ccctggtcct cggtgctcag gcattcgccg
    60121 cggaaaaact cagaatcggc accgaagggg cctacccacc cttcaacctg atcgacgcca
    60181 gcggcaaggt agtcggcttc gatctcgata tcgcccacgc gctgtgcgcc aagatgaagg
    60241 tcgagtgcga agtggtcacc tccgactggg acggcatcat tcccgcactg aacgccggca
    60301 aattcgactt cctcgccgcc tcaatgtcgg tcaccgaaga gcgcaagcag gcggtggact
    60361 tcaccgatca ctactacacc aacaagctgc agtacgtggc gcccaagtcg gtggacttca
    60421 agaccgacaa ggactacctg gacggcaagg tcatcggcgc ccagcgggcc accatcgccg
    60481 gcacctggct ggaggacaac ctcgacgacg tggttgacat caagctctac gacacccagg
    60541 aaaacgccta tctggacctc gctgccggac gcgtcgatgg catcctcgcc gacaccttcg
    60601 tgcagtggga atggctcaag agcgacgccg gcaaggactt cgagttcaag ggcgagccgg
    60661 tattcgatga cgacaagatc gccatcgccg tgcgcaaggg caacgacgaa ctgcgcgagc
    60721 gcctgaacaa ggccctggcc gaaatcatcg ctgacggcac ctacaagcag atcaacgaca
    60781 agtacttccc gttcagcatc tactgatcca accgaaccga ggcccggcat gacgccaggc
    60841 cccgagccag gcggcgccgg ccacaagcgg gcgcagacct ctctcggggc cggaatgccg
    60901 ggcttcggtg tttgagcgac tatgattccc gaccttcacg gcttcggtcc ggcgctggcc
    60961 gccggcacct ggatgaccat tcaactggcc ctggcctccc ttgcactcgg gctggtgctc
    61021 ggcctgctcg gcgccctggc caagacctca ccgctcagcg cgttacgctg gctgggcggc
    61081 acctattcga cgatcgtccg cggcgtaccc gaactgctct gggtgctgct gatctacttc
    61141 ggcaccatcg gcctgatacg cgcgattggc gagctgttcg gcatcgagaa cctggcgctc
    61201 agcccgttcg tcgctggcac catcgccctc ggcctgtgct tcggcgccta tgccaccgag
    61261 gtgttccgcg gcgcgttgct ggcgatcccc aagggccatc gtgaggccgg cctggcgctc
    61321 ggcctgggca agcggcgcat tttcctgcgc ctgatcctgc cgcagatgtg gcgcctggcg
    61381 ctgcccggcc tgggcaacct gttcatgatc ctgatgaagg acaccgcgct ggtctcggta
    61441 atcggtctcg aagagatcat gcgccagtcg cagatcgccg tgactgcgag caaggagcca
    61501 ttcaccttct tcctcgtcgc cgccttcatc tacctgtgcc tgaccatcct ggcgatgacc
    61561 ggcatgcatt tcctggaaaa acgcgccggc cgcggcttcg tgaggagcgc cacatgagtt
    61621 gggacctctt catcaagtgg ctgccgagct ttctcgaagg cgcctggctg acgctacagc
    61681 tggtgggcat ctcggtgatc gccgggttga tcttcgcctt gcccctgggc atcgcgcggg
    61741 cctcgcggca tttcccggtg cgcgccctgc cctacgccta catctttttc tttcgtggca
    61801 cgccgctact ggtccagctg tttctcgtct actacggcat ggcgcagttc gacgcggtgc
    61861 gccagagcgc gctctggccg tatctgcgcg acccgtactg gtgcgcgatc atcaccatga
    61921 ccatgcacac cgccgcctat atcgccgaga tcattcgcgg agcgatccag aacgtgccgc
    61981 acggagagat cgaggccgca cgggcgctgg gcatgtcgcg cagccaggcg ctgttgcaca
    62041 tcatcctgcc gcgcgccacg cgcatcgggc tgcctgcgta cagcaacgag gtgatcctga
    62101 tgctcaaggc cagcgccctg gccagcacca tcaccctgct ggagctgacc ggcatggccc
    62161 gcaagatcgc cgcgcgcacc tacatgcatg aggaaatgtt cctcaccgcc ggcctgatct
    62221 acctggtgat cgccttcatc ctcatgcagg gtttcaaggc actcgagcgc tggctgcggg
    62281 tcgacgcctg ccaggggcgc tgaccggcac cggctgctgt gcagccgggc gcaccgtctc
    62341 atgccgacgc tcgggcgaat ccctgagcgt cccagcggtc tgacccacca gtccgatctt
    62401 gccaaggagc caaaccatgc tcgtcgatat ccagcgcatc gaaatgggtc aactcgcctg
    62461 ctggcgcctg cgccgcggca gcagtgagct gttggtcgcc gaacagggcg ctcagatact
    62521 ccgctacggc caggacggca tggagcccgt catctggctc agcgagcagg cgaccttcga
    62581 gcgtggccag ccggtacgtg gcggcatccc ggtctgctgg ccctggttcg gcgatctggc
    62641 acgtaatcca caagcgatcc gcaaccagta tgcggggacc cagagcgcac cgttccacgg
    62701 tctggtgcgg gccatcgact ggcaggtggt gaccagcgcc tgcgaagcgg atgccgccac
    62761 catcgaactc acctgcgccg cggcggccgc cggcgagctg cccgggtggc cacaccgggt
    62821 cgaggtcacc ctgcgcatcc gcctcggcga agcgctggaa gtgagcctca gcagtcgaaa
    62881 cctcgacgat catccggtca gcatcagcca ggccctgcac agctacctgg ccacggctga
    62941 catccatcag acgcgcgtgg ccggcctaga cgcctgcccc tatgtcgata cgctggccga
    63001 ctggcagaac catgaacagc agggcgatct caggttccat ggcgaaacgg accgcatcta
    63061 tctggcgctg gccgacacgc tcacgctcgt cgataccgct ggaaggcgca gcctgcagct
    63121 gctgagtaca gggtctcgct cggcaatcct ctggaacccc tggatcgaga agtccaagcg
    63181 cctgtcgcaa ttcgcaaccg atgcctggca gcgcatgctc tgcatcgaaa ccgccaacgt
    63241 actcgatgat gcccgccgac tcgcgcccgg cgagtgccat acccttggcg ttcgctttct
    63301 ggctaattcg caggcctaac aagcctgcca catctccgcc gtgaaccagc gcacccttgc
    63361 ctgtaagtaa ttgccgacta ttgcgtgacc aacttcaatg gcctgcgact tttctttcta
    63421 acttgaagaa aatcacagtt cttaaagttc cagctcattt ctgaacaata ttaatcgctg
    63481 ctacacgagt cacgttttaa cgcttgagga aggcgtcagg gcccgtctag gatgcacgcc
    63541 ccataaggct tgcgcaattt gttgcgcaaa caggtgcgca actttctgca cagcctgcct
    63601 tttatggccc gcttaatcgg atattaagta ttggccgcca agttcacgga tgaacttaga
    63661 gtcacggatg accttttctt ctgcgctgag caaacattat cttcagctgg ttactcgccc
    63721 gatcggcgag gcgagcttcg cgggcgacga cgtacgttac agcagcgagt tcgagctgct
    63781 cgagcatgag ctgtccaagg cgacggccgt gcatgcaacc gcggtgatcg actggcagaa
    63841 ggttcgcagc ggctgcgagc ttctgctcga gacccagtcg aaggaccttc gcattgcagc
    63901 ctggctcgcc tggagtctgt accagcgcga gtccttcagc gggctgcatg ccggcctcga
    63961 ggccatccat cgcctctgtg ccgaacattg gcacaccttg catccccgca agccgcgcac
    64021 ccgcggagcc gcgatcagct ggctggtgcc gcgactcgag caggtcctga ccgacgaggt
    64081 gccggtcggt gagcagctcg ccctgttccg cgccctcgcc gatagcctgc acggcctgga
    64141 agcctgcctg tccaatgcgc tgggtgaaga cgctccgctg ctgttgccgc tctgccgcca
    64201 gctcgacggc atgatccgca gggccacaca ggacaagccc caacccggcg cggtcggcgc
    64261 cgccatcgct caggtcaagc aggtcgccac gcaagtgctg agcggcagca caccaatcga
    64321 cagcgacaag gacgcgcaaa aaaccctgcg cgccttgcag gaacaggccc gcccactggc
    64381 cgcctggtgg ctcaagcaaa aggccaccga cctcaagccg ctgcgcctct cgcgcaccct
    64441 gctgtggctc ggcatcgagg cgctgcccga acgcaacgcc gaacaggtca ccgcgctgcg
    64501 cggcctgccc gccgacaagc tggccagctt cagggagcgc ttcgaccagg gcgcctacgc
    64561 cgaactggcc gtggatctgg aaaccagcat cgcccgcgca cccttctggc tcgacggcca
    64621 acggctggtc tgggactgcc tgcaagccct cgacgcgccg ctggccatgc gcgaggtgga
    64681 gattcagctg gcgctgttcc tccagcggtt gcccggtctc gacgagctgc gcttccacga
    64741 cggcgtgcct tttgccgatg ccgagacccg agcctggatc gccagccagg tattgccgca
    64801 cctgcaaacg ccggacacgc gccgcgagcc gacgctggtt gcagcaggcc agctaccggc
    64861 ctgggaaagc gcactcgaac agagcctgcc cctgctacgc aaggacggcc tgaaagccgc
    64921 cgtgcagcaa ctcaaggccg gtctggccgg cgcccagggc ggacgtgagc gcttccactg
    64981 gcagctcgcc ctggcgcgcc tgtgcatgca ggcgaagaaa cacgaactgg ccaagaccca
    65041 actcgaatca ctcgaccaga cgctgagcgc caccggcctt ggcgactggg aacccgatct
    65101 cgccctggaa gtgctgcgcc tgttgcacca ctgctgcgaa gtgctgccgc agaaccacgc
    65161 ggtacgcgaa agcaaggacg agatctaccg caggctgtgc cacctcgatc tcgaggtggt
    65221 gctcgattag gcccccgggc cacccattca aggagaacac ccatggccaa agaaggctcg
    65281 gtagccccca aggaacgcat caacgtcacc ttcaagcccg ccaccggcgg cgctcaggaa
    65341 gagatcgaac tgccgcttaa actcatggtg ctcggcgatt tcacccagcg cgccgacgat
    65401 cgcaagatcg aagaccgcaa gcccatcgcc atcgacaaga acagcttcga tgaagtcctg
    65461 gccaagcagg agctgaacct caccttcggc gtgccgaacc gcctgcagga cgagcagacc
    65521 gatgacgagc tggcggtgca gctgcgcatc aactcgatga aggacttcaa cccggccaat
    65581 ctggttgagc aggtcccgga gctgaagaag ctgatggagc tgcgcgacgc cctggtcgcc
    65641 ctcaagggcc cgctgggcaa tgccccggcc ttccgcaagg ccatcgaaag cgtgctggcc
    65701 gatgacgatt cgcgcgagcg cgtgctcggc gagctgggcc tggccgcgaa agaacacctg
    65761 gacgcctgat cacctggaca aggaacgcca acaccatgag cactagcgca gcagccgtcg
    65821 acagcggcac ccaactggcc gacctcggca ttctcgaccg catcatcgcc gagaccaaac
    65881 ttacccccga cgacgaggcc tacgacatcg ccaagcgcgg cgtctcggcc ttcatcgagg
    65941 aactgctcaa gccacagaac gaacacgagc cggtgaagaa ggcgctggtc gaccgcatga
    66001 tcgcggagat cgacgccaag ctcagccagc agatggacga gatcctccat catccgcaat
    66061 tccaagcgct cgaatcctcc tggcgcggcc tcaagttgct ggtcgaccgc accaatttcc
    66121 gcgagaacat caagctcgaa atcctcaacg cctccaagca ggacctgcta gatgacttcg
    66181 aggacagccc ggaagtggtc cagtccggcc tgtacaagca catctatacc gccgagtacg
    66241 gccagttcgg cggccagccg gtcggcgcgc tgatcgccaa ctatttcttc gacccgagcg
    66301 ccccggacat caagaccctg cagtacgttt ccagtgtcgc cagcatgtcc cacgccccct
    66361 tcattgccgc cgccggcccg aaattcttcg gactggaaag cttcaccggc ctgccggacc
    66421 tgaaggacct gaaggatcat ttcgaaggcc cgcagttcgc caaatggcaa agcttccgcg
    66481 agcaggaaga cgcccgctac gtcggcctca ccgtaccgcg cttcctcctg cgcaacccct
    66541 acgacccgga agacaacccg gtcaaatcct tcgtctacaa ggaaaacgtc gccggcagcc
    66601 atgagcacta cctgtggggc aacaccgcct acaccttcgc cagccgcctg accgacagtt
    66661 tcgccaagtt ccgctggtgc ccgaacatca tcggcccgca gagcggtggc gcagtcgaag
    66721 acctgccgct gcaccacttc gagagcatgg gcgagatcga gaccaagatc ccgaccgagg
    66781 tgctggtctc cgaccggcgc gagtacgaac tggccgagga aggcttcatc gccctgacca
    66841 tgcgcaaggg cagcgacaac gccgcgttct tctcggccaa ctccgcgcaa aagccgaagt
    66901 tcttcggcaa cagcgaggaa ggcaagaacg ccgagctgaa ctacaagctc ggcacccagc
    66961 tgccgtatct gttcatcgtc aaccgcctgg cgcactacct gaaggtgctg cagcgcgagc
    67021 agatcggcgc ctggaaagag cgcaccgacc tcgaactgga actgaacaag tggatccgcc
    67081 agttcgtcgc cgaccaggaa aaccccagcg ccgaagtccg cagccgccgg ccgctgcgcg
    67141 ccgcccaggt cgtcgtcagc gatgtagaag gcgagccggg ctggtaccgc gtcagcctga
    67201 acgtgcgccc gcacttcaag tacatgggcg ccgacttcac cctttcgctg gtcggcaagc
    67261 tggacaagga ataagcactt gaacggatac ggcagcctct tcgagcgcct cggtggcgac
    67321 gccgatcggc gcgccggctg gagccgcgag atcgcggcga tggcctcggt ggctgcccat
    67381 ctgaccaaga tgctcagcac ccgggcgggc agcgtgcaga cgctgcccga ctacgggttg
    67441 cccgatttga acgacatgcg cctctcgctg cacgactcgc tgcagcaggc gcgtgccgcc
    67501 atcgaacgct tcatcgaagc gtacgaaccc cgcctgcgcc aggtccgtgt ggtaccgctg
    67561 ccgcgcgatc acgatccgct cacgctcgcc ttcgccatcg aaggcctgct ggagatcgaa
    67621 ggctgcaagc ggcaggtcag tttctccgca cgcctggacg gcagcggcca agtcagcgtg
    67681 gagtaaggaa gcgccatgtc cggtaaaccc gccgcccgcc tgggcgaccc caccgcctgt
    67741 cccgtcccgg gtcatggcaa caacccgatc gaagccggct cgcccgacgt gctgttcgac
    67801 ggcctgccgg ccgcacgcat gggcgacgcc tcggcctgcg gcggagcgat ggccagcgcg
    67861 gtgataccca ccgtgctgat caatggcaag ccggctgcgg tggtgggcag tgtgggcaac
    67921 cacggcaatg tcgtcaccgc cggttcgggt acggtggtca tcggcagcag ccacaacgcg
    67981 gcgcccttcc tcgcgcctgc cgcccttaga attgccaagg cagtcactgc ggcggccgct
    68041 gtcgccgagg cctttcgctc atctgaaccg atagcccgca cctggcagga ggagccgggc
    68101 gacctcgcgc cgttgggcgt tgaagaggaa gacgaagaag aggagctggt cgagcagccg
    68161 cagcaggcca tcaccctgcg aatcggcgtg ttcttcgacg gcaccggcaa caacctggcc
    68221 aatgcggcgg tgaccgaaaa gtgtcgccag gacgacctga ccctgctgga cgagcgcacc
    68281 ctcggcgaag tcgtcgagta ttgccgggct catggcttca gcgacagcga aggcaaaggc
    68341 ttcttcaccc agacgccgga caatagctac ggcaacgcgc cgagcaacgt ggcgcggttg
    68401 ttcgacctgt accaggacga tgcgactcgg agcctggcgg gaggcgagcg cagcgccagt
    68461 atcaaggctt atctcgaggg gatcggcacc agcagcggcg aagaagactc ggcatacggg
    68521 ctggctacgg gcatgggcga taccggtgtg gtggcccgcg tgatgcaaag cccgcagaag
    68581 atccaagagt cgctggaccg cctgctgggt aataaccccg atcttgagat cgaagggctg
    68641 gaactcgaca tctttggatt cagtcgcggg gctgctgcgg ctcgtcactt cgccaacgaa
    68701 atactcaaat cggaaagcgg cgtcctggcg agtttattca atgcgcaggc acctgggttt
    68761 agcgcgaaat tcgactgggc caccaacgtt cagattaatt tcatcggtct gttcgatacg
    68821 gtggcggccg tggccgaccc gttcagctgg gacttcagcc ctgctgacca cctcaatccc
    68881 ggcgtcaacc tgtaccttcc tccgggttgc gcacgcaagg tagtccagct cacggctcga
    68941 gatgagatgc gctggaactt cgcgctcaat agcgtggccc cgcatcatca ggagatagcc
    69001 cttcccggcg cgcactcgga tatcggtggt ggctatctcc cgattgccca ggaaaagctg
    69061 atcctgagtc gtcctgtcac atccacggtg cccgcggggg ctccagttga acgtacacac
    69121 gcctggagca aaaccgagcg gcaatatgag aagtggaagg ctctcgggtt tccggagagt
    69181 cagcttaaaa aagacgttcg ccccatccgc aaaatccacc cccgcggtgt taaccatccg
    69241 ccggaggaat tgatgttagg cctggtaacc attgagcgtt cgatccgcgg cgagctttcg
    69301 ctggtttatt tgcgcgtgat gcgggaactg gcagtgcgcc aaggcgttcc ttttgacttc
    69361 attgatgaaa aggaaagcgc aaccgcgctg cccgaggatc ttcagggaat tgccgagaag
    69421 ctgatggctt tttccagagg aggccgttac gacctggacg aagacgaaga acgcctgctc
    69481 cgtacgcgct atatccatct gtctgcacac tggaagccaa ccagcggact acttatcagc
    69541 aaaccagcgc ccaatgttcg cctggtctat agcaacaagc cacagcaggg ctatccggaa
    69601 tgaaaactct tgttctcgct tgcaccatcc ttttgctctg cggctgcacc agcagccagg
    69661 ctcaaccgaa actcccctat aacgcctggt atgtcggtgt attcgcacct gaacacatgg
    69721 aagtctgggt ggaaagcgtg gatgtaatcg accgccgggg gctggcgtac gagcgggtca
    69781 gtggcggggt cccgtcctat acaggcaagg tcgacggctg gcccaagcat ccagcgggag
    69841 gagccggtaa ggatctaccc ggcatcgatc tgccggaaat cgtgtttgtg cgctggcagt
    69901 cgatggtcga gccgcagacc tacaacgtac gaatcaatat tcccgagtgg gtgcgcgagg
    69961 agatgctcaa gcctcagcga ggctattgcc actttcaggg caaatggctg gataggcaat
    70021 ttcgcaaaga catcaccatt ggcttggctc ccggaggcat agccaaggcc tgggtaggag
    70081 gcccctgcct gcaatccatc gaaatcggcc gcttcgaagc ggctatcagc aaggtcggac
    70141 catacggcgg gaagtccaac ggagaacatc gtccgctttc cgacaaagcc aaggcctata
    70201 tcgagcagca tggagtgccc tatggctctt ggtaaattct cttcgtcctg cgcccgcacg
    70261 gcactcgccg ccctcgcgct gacattagcc gcttgcagca gcacgtcccc gccaccgcgt
    70321 gagctggccg gacattacga actggtcggc gtgatggaaa tgggctcaca gctgctgctt
    70381 cgtgagcagg gcacgttcga ggcggtgctt tactacggct ccaccgacat caatgcgagg
    70441 ggccgctggt ccatggtcga tggacaggtt gaactggacg tcaggccgaa gcccatcctg
    70501 cccaaagaga cgctaggtat tgctaccacc gacttcaccg aaccttcggc ggcagcggag
    70561 aaccacgaga actaccggct cagcagtttc tcgatgtccc tcgatgccat gcagacccct
    70621 ctcgaagtcc gatggttgtt tgacgacgat agcgagcaac agacggtctg gaatgccagc
    70681 gaaatcgagg acgcagttct gccgatacgc gctggtcgca cgctgaagat gctcggcata
    70741 cgcgccgccg gtgccgacga ccacttcgta tgggcagacg tattgcccga cgaacgccac
    70801 ttcacggtta tacgtaccct ccttcaggaa ggcgagccga ggaccttctt ccataagatg
    70861 aggctggcgc cacgcggcaa ctgcctgctc gtggccatgg gatccagcac gggatgctac
    70921 cgccgacgct aggagagccc cgcttaagcg cgtcggatac gtaacgacaa ggatgaaccg
    70981 ttagcaatgt ccttcaacca tcattaccaa agcgaactca ccgccctgcg ccagctgggc
    71041 aagcgctttt ccgagcgcag cccggcgctg gcgccctttc tcgggcaggc cgggcgtgat
    71101 ccggatgtcg agcgcctgct agaaggcttc gcctttctca ccgggcgcct gcggcagaag
    71161 ctcgatgacg agctgccgga gctgacccac tcgctgatgc acctcttgtg gccgaattac
    71221 atgcggccgc tgccggcgtt cagcatgctg cagttcgatc cgatcaagcg cagtggcaag
    71281 gcgctcagcg tgccgcgtca cacgccagtc gaggccaagc cggtacgcgg ggtgacctgc
    71341 cgtttccgca cggcctatgc caccgaggtg ctgccgctgg aactgaccga gctgaactac
    71401 tcggtcaagg gcgacggcgc cttgctgagc ctgcgcctgg gcatgaccgc cgatggccac
    71461 ctgggcgagg tcgacgtgcg ccggctgcgg ctgcacctgg ccggcgagcg ttacgtcagc
    71521 cagatgctct acctcagcct gctgcgccat ctcgatggta ttcagctgat cgcactggat
    71581 gcccagggca agccattcac cgacgcccag ggcctgccgt tgccgcccct gacgctggag
    71641 gccagcaagg tggagccggt cggtttcgcc gaggacgagg cgctgatccc ctacccactc
    71701 aacacctttc gcggctaccg gcatctgcag gaatacttcg ccttccagga gaagtttctc
    71761 ttcgtcgacc tcggcggcct cgacgcgctg caacgcctgc caaaggagcg ccttgagcag
    71821 gcgcgcggct tcgagctgcg cttcgacatc cgcaaggccg gcgcgcagcg catccggccg
    71881 acgcgcgaca atgtgcggct gtactgcacg ccggtggtca acctgttcga gcacgatgcc
    71941 atcccggtgc gcctggacgg caagcaggac cagtacctgg tgcgccccgc cgagctggac
    72001 agcagcggct gcggcatctt ctcggtcaac cgggtcactg gctggaagcc gggcggcaag
    72061 ggctacgagg agtacgtgcc gttcgaatcc ttcgagcacg accccagctt tgacgtaccc
    72121 ctggcgcgcc cgcactacag cgtccgccag caaccgtcgc tgctcggcga tggcctggaa
    72181 acctacctgg cgttcggcct gcgtgatctg gacggccacg aaacgctgtc gatcgagctg
    72241 acctgcacca accagaacct gccgcgcgag ctgcgcctgg gcgacatctg cctgcccagc
    72301 gaggacacgc ccgaattcct cacctttcgc aacatcagcc cggtcacgcc gagctatgcg
    72361 ccgccgctgc accgcaactt cctgtggaag ctgatcagca acatgtcgct caactacctg
    72421 tcgctggcca acgtcgaggc gctcaaggtg atcctcgaga cctacgacct gccgcgctac
    72481 tacgaccagc acgccgagaa ggtcagcaag cgcctgctcg gcgggctgaa agccatcgcc
    72541 catcagcatg tagaccgcct gcaccgcggc ctgccggtgc gcggcgtgcg gaccgagctg
    72601 accatggacc cggacggtta cctcggcgaa ggcgacctgt tcctgttcgc ctcggtgctc
    72661 aacgaattct tcgcactcta cgccagcctc aactcgtacc acgagctgcg cgtgagcagt
    72721 acacagggag aggtgtacca atggacgccg cgcatggggc agcagcccct actttgagtg
    72781 caacaacccc tactttgagc gcaacagccc ctgctctgag cagcgggccg cacggcgccg
    72841 ggctcggccg gctgagccag ggcattcgcg agtacagcct gttccagggc gtgttgctgg
    72901 cgctggatcg cctgcgcgcg gtgcatccgg agctcgacga gcaggccctg tatgagcgcc
    72961 tggacttcca ggccaacccg agccttggtt ttcccggtac cgatatcgac gccgtcgagt
    73021 tctacgagga cgaccgcggc tggcgcgccc gactgcggct gaacctggtc agcctgttcg
    73081 gcgccggctc gccgctgcca gccttctatg ccgaccaggc gctgggcgac agcatcgacg
    73141 gtaacccgac gcgcgagttt ctcgacctgt tcaacgaccg cctgcagcgc ctgctgctgc
    73201 cgatctggca gaagtaccgc tactacgcgc gcttcaccac gggcgcgcgc gacccgctgt
    73261 ccgaacagct gttcgccctc atcgggctcg gcggcgagca gatccgcgcg gcgagcgagc
    73321 tgaactggaa gcgcctgttg ccctacctcg gcctgctcag cctgcgcgcg cattcggcgg
    73381 cgctgatcga gtcggtgctg cgctactact tcaagcatgc cgacctgcgc atcgagcaat
    73441 gcctggagcg ccaggtcgac atcctcggcg agcaacagaa ccgcctcggc cgcgccaaca
    73501 gccagctcgg cgaaaacctc gtgctgggcg aacgggtacg cgaccgcggc ggcaagttcc
    73561 gcatccacat ccgccagctc agctgggacc gctttcacga attcctgccg gtcggcacgg
    73621 gctaccagcc gctctgcgcg ctggtgcgct tcaccctgcg cgacccgctg gactacgaca
    73681 tccgcctggc cctgcgccag gacgacatcc gcgagctgcg catcggggaa ggaaacccct
    73741 gccgcctcgg ctggaccagc tggctcggca ccgaacgggc cgacggcatg gtcaccctcg
    73801 gcagcaagct tcattaagga accgacatga tcaacgtaga cctgcaacaa ctcgtccagg
    73861 cgctcgacgc gccggccaag cgcgacctgg aaggcgccgc cgaacgctgc gtggtacgcg
    73921 gcggcagcaa gatcctggtc gaagacctgc tgctcggtct gctcgagcgc gccgacggcc
    73981 tgctgttacg cgccctgcag gacgccgggg tggacgctgg cgagctggcc caggccctgc
    74041 aggcccgcgg cgagcacagc gaatcgcgca acccggtatt ttccgccgag ctggtgcagt
    74101 ggctgcagga cgccctgctg gtcggcaacc tcgaactcgg ccagagccag atcgaccagg
    74161 ccgcgctgtt gctcgcgctg ctgcgcaacc cgatgcgcta tgccggtagc cgctaccagc
    74221 cactgctggc gcagctgaac atcgaacgcg tacgtgattt cgcgctggcg cagcaacccc
    74281 agacagcccc cggaaaaccg gccgcgagcg gcgaatcgaa cctggcgcgc ttcacccaca
    74341 acttcaccca gcaggcgcgc gacggcaagc tcgacccggt gttgtgccgc gacggcgcga
    74401 tccgccagct gatcgacatc ctggcccgcc gccgcaagag caaccccatc gtggtcggcg
    74461 aggcgggcgt cggcaagact gccatcgtcg agggcctggc cctgcgcatc gccgctggcg
    74521 aagtaccgga gacgctgaag aacgtcgagc tgctctgcct cgacctcggc ctgctgcagg
    74581 ccggcgccag cgtgaagggc gaattcgagc gtcggctgca gggtgtgatc gacgaggtca
    74641 agggcgccgc caaaccgacc atcctgttca tcgacgaggc gcacacgctg atcggcgccg
    74701 gcggccaggc cggcagcggt gatgcggcca acctgctcaa accggccctg gcgcgcggcg
    74761 agctgcgcac catcgcggcg accacctgga gcgaatacaa gaagtacttc gagaaggacc
    74821 cggcgctggc gcggcgcttc cagccggtgc agttgcacga gcccacagtc gacgaggcgg
    74881 tcaccatcct tcgtggcctg gcgccggtgt acgagaagag ccacggcatt tacctgcgcg
    74941 acgacgccgt ggtggccgcc gccgagctgt cggcacgcta cctggctggc cggcagctac
    75001 cggacaaggc cgtggacgtg ctcgacaccg cctgcgcccg cgtgcgcatc agcctggctg
    75061 ctgcccccga ggcgctggaa cgcctgcgtg gcgagatcgc cgaaggtgaa cggcagggcg
    75121 aagccatgcg ccgcgacctg gacgccggcc tgatcgtcga ccacgacgcc ctggatgcgc
    75181 tggaggaccg cctggtcgcc gctcacgccg acctggagca ggtggaaacc cgctgggcgg
    75241 tgcagcgtga tctcgccgaa cgcctgctgg agcagcgcaa gcaatgcgcc gccgcgcgcc
    75301 tgggcaatga cgagggcgcc agcgacgaac cacgcctgag cctcgagcag ttggaagccg
    75361 agctacgtgc cctgcaggcc gagttggcgg cagcccaggc cagcgagcgg ctggtcagct
    75421 tcgaggtctg cccgcgcctg gtcgccgaag tgatcagcca ctggaccggc gtaccgctgt
    75481 cacagctggc gcgcgaacac aacagcaagg tgctgagctt cgccgacgac ctgcgccgac
    75541 gtgtacgcgg tcaggaacag gcggtcgctg cgctggaccg ggccatgcgc gccaccgccg
    75601 ccggcctgaa ccgccccgac gcgcccgtcg gcgtgttcct gctggtcggc cccagcggcg
    75661 tcggcaagac cgaaaccgcg ctggccctgg ccgacctgct gtatggcggc gagcgcttcc
    75721 tcaccaccat caacatgtcc gagttccagg aaaagcacac ggtctcacgg ctgatcggtg
    75781 cgccgcccgg ctacgtcggc tacggcgaag gcggcatgct caccgaggcg gtgcggcaga
    75841 agccctattc cgtcgtgctg ctcgacgagg tcgagaaggc cgacccggac gtgctgaatg
    75901 tcttctatca gatcttcgac aagggcgtgg ccaacgacgg cgaaggccgc gagatcaact
    75961 tccgcaacac cctgatcctg atgaccagca acctcgccag cgacgagatc gcacgcctgt
    76021 gcgccgccgg ccagcgcccc gcggccgaag aactggagac ggccatccgc cccgccttga
    76081 gccgtcactt caagccggcg ctgctcgggc gcatgaaggt ggtgccctac tacccggtcg
    76141 ccggcaaggt gctggccgaa ctggtgggcg tcaagctggc gcgcttcggc gaacggctgg
    76201 cccgccgcaa tctgcgcttc agccattgcg aggcgctggt cgatcacctc gccgaacgct
    76261 gcacgcacag cgagagcggc gcgcggctga tcgatcacct gatcgaccag accctgcagc
    76321 cgcaggtggt cgaccgcctg ctcgctgcca tggccaacgg cgaagccctg cagcaggtgc
    76381 atgccacact cgacggtgat ggagcggttg tctgtgagtt cgcttaaggt ctcggcggtg
    76441 atccccgatg cggccatgcc cggcgcggcg agccgcctgc tcgcacaact cgccgaactc
    76501 gcctggagta ccgacaccag cgcctggctg ggcgggctga tggaagtcgc tgcgcaactg
    76561 gccggatgcc cgctggcgca gctctacctg ctcgatgcga cccatacacg gctgacgctg
    76621 tcggcagaat ggttcgacgg cgaacggcgc cacgacgccg ccagcctgcc gagcgactat
    76681 gacggcgagc aactgctgca gtactgcctg agccagaacc ggctgctgag catcgcctcg
    76741 ctcgacgcaa gcctgcacgc gacgggtttt ctgcccgaag cggcacgccc ctggcgcagc
    76801 ctgctgtgcc tgccgttgcc gaatgccgag ggccacgcgg tcgggctgct ggtggtcgca
    76861 agccgagccg ggcaggacct cgccgaagcc gtcgagccgc tggccagcct cggtcgcttt
    76921 gcccttggcc aggtgcaact gctcaaccgc ctgcgcggcg tggcacaccc ggcgccgtcc
    76981 gagcaaaccc atactccgcg ctgcgccagc ggctatggcc tgatcggcga cagcccgcgc
    77041 atgcgcgccg tgtacagcct gatcggcaag gtgctgcaca acccggtcag cgtgttgctg
    77101 accggagaga ccggcaccgg caaggagctg gtcgcccgcg ccatccatga ctgcggctcg
    77161 cggcgcagcc aggccttcgt cgtgcagaac tgcgcggcgc tgcccgagca cctgctcgaa
    77221 agcgaactgt tcggctatcg caagggggcc ttcaccggtg ccgagcgcga ccacgaaggc
    77281 ctgttcgatg cggccaatgg cggcacgctg tttctcgacg agatcggcga catgccgctg
    77341 accctgcagg ccaagctgtt gcgcgtgctg caggagggcg aggtacgacc gctgggcagc
    77401 acccgcaccc acaaggtcga cgtgcgtatc gtcgccgcga cccatcagga cctgcacaaa
    77461 cgtgtcgagg aagggcgctt tcgcgaggac ctgtactacc gcctctcact gtttcccatc
    77521 gagctgccgc ccttgcgcga gcgcgatcag gacatcctgc ggctggcccg gcatttcgcc
    77581 gacaaggcct gcggcttcct gcaacgcgac accgtccgct ggtcggacgc ggcgctggag
    77641 cagctggccg cctacgcctt tcccggcaat gtgcgcgaac tcaagggctt ggtcgagcgc
    77701 gccgtcctgc tctgcgacgg cggtgagctg ttgccggagc atttcagcct gcgcgcggtg
    77761 gacgacgcgc tggacagcac gctgaacctg cgcgaacggc tcgaacgcgt cgagcgcaac
    77821 ctgctggtcg acagcctgcg caagaacggc ggcaaccaga gccaggccgc acgcgaactc
    77881 ggcctgccgc gccgcaccct gctctaccgg atggagcgat tgggagtcag taccagcaac
    77941 ctctgagccg agggctacac atcagccccg ccggccgtgg cggccggctc aggcaacgat
    78001 cacctgattc ttgcccaggc gcttggcccg gtacatggcc gcgtcggcgc gggcgaacag
    78061 cgccgagagt tcgagatcgc tggccttgag ataggtcagg ccgaagctcg cggtcacccg
    78121 gaagcgctcg ccgcgcggcg tggtgaagct cagccgctgg atctcgcctt gcaggcgttc
    78181 ggcgatctgc tcggccaggt ccggttggca gccgggcagc agcgaggcga attcttcgcc
    78241 gccgatccgg ccgaacaggt cgccgcgccg cagcacacgg ctgccgcact cggccacccg
    78301 ctgcagcacc tgatcgccga cctggtggcc gtggcaatcg ttgatgcgtt tgaagtcgtc
    78361 gatgtcgagc agcaggaagg ccagcggcgt ggcgaactgc cgggcatgct cgaactcgcg
    78421 tccggcgcac tcgaagaagt gccggcggtt gctgctctgg gtcagcacat cagtggtagc
    78481 caaccgctgc agctcaccct cgagctgctt cttctcggtg atgtcttcgg cgatgccgac
    78541 cagaatcggc ccctggccgt tctgcgccgg ccgcccgaga aagcacttgt cgctcaacca
    78601 gcgcagctgg ccatcgccac gaatgatgcg gtactcgcgg gtttccaccg cgccctcgtc
    78661 aagcacgtcg agcatgctct tctgggcata ttccaggtcg tccggataga tgctgttgcg
    78721 ccactcgctg tagtcggcga gcagcagtgc ggcggagcgc ccgaagatgc gctcgtacgc
    78781 cgggctgacg tagatcatcc gctgcgcctg ccagtcgaag gcccagagga cggcattgac
    78841 cccgccgagc agggtgctga acagatggtc gcgctcgcgc aggcgtgcca cttcggcacg
    78901 cgcatgcatc agcgccacga gcatctgggg atcggcgccg ggcaacaggc cgcccgcgct
    78961 ggtgcgattg ccaagcaact gcataaaggc attccagaat taccgcaggc gctctagttc
    79021 ggcgcctacg gcgggttgag aatgcctttc agagagtcgc cgatatgcaa agttccggag
    79081 cgccccggga atttgtcagg cagcggacga ctgaccggaa aagcggctca ggcgcttgcc
    79141 ggagccggac gcagcgagta ggtcttgagg tgctcggcga actcgcgcag cgactggata
    79201 ccgctggcct cggcctcctg cacccactga cggatcgcgg ccagcatctc gtgcccgttg
    79261 ctgctggtcc gcgtccagat ctgctgcagc gccaggcgct tttcgtagat cacctgcagc
    79321 ggctgactct gctcgagcat ggcgctgatg tgcgcctgct gctcgtcctg caacaggctc
    79381 ggctcgcgcg ccagcaggcg cttggcacgg cggaactgat gccgcaccga ggcatccaca
    79441 cggccgagtt cctgccgcac cagcggcacg atcaccagcc ggcggtactg cgccatgatc
    79501 tggaagcggt tgttgagaat cgccatggcg ctgtccatgt ccagatgccc cttgccctcg
    79561 atgcgatggg cgatcggcgc gacgcgggtg accttggcca ggccgagcag gctgaacagg
    79621 cgaatccacg cccagcccat gtcgaactcc catttgcgca ccgagagctt ggccgagttg
    79681 gggtaggtgt ggtggttgtt gtgcagctcc tcgccgccga tgaggatgcc ccagggcacc
    79741 agattggtcg cagcgtcgcg gcattcgaag ttgcggtagc ccaccgcatg gccgagcccg
    79801 ttgaccacgc cggcggccca gaacgggatc cagatcatct gcaccgccca gacggtcagg
    79861 ccgatgatgc cgaacagcgc aagatccagc gccagcatca ggacgatgcc caggttcggg
    79921 aagcgactgt agaggttgcg ttcgatccag tcgtccgggc agttcttgcc atagatgcgc
    79981 agggtctcct cgttcttcgc ctcggccatg tacagctcgg cccctttgcg caggacggtg
    80041 cccagcccct tgtgcaccgg actgtgcggg tcatccgggg tttcgcactt ggcgtggtgc
    80101 ttgcggtgaa tggcggtcca ctcgcgggtg ttcatcgccg tggtcagcca cagccagaag
    80161 cggaagaagt gcttgagcgc cgggtgcagc tccagcgaac ggtgcgccga ataacggtgc
    80221 agatagacgg tcacgctgac gatggtgacg tgggtcaggg ccagcgtggc gacgatgagc
    80281 tgccaggccg acagatcgag aaaaccggtg taccacatat gcagcaggtg cctcgcaacg
    80341 gagaaaaacg acgcccggca gcaggccggg ctcagcgcat tatgtcgtgc atccgcggcc
    80401 aatccagcct gcagctcgtc gccccgacgt acgcgttgcg cctcccatcc ggccgatgga
    80461 ggctatgccg cggctaactc gccagccccg ttgcagtttt tcgcggcgcg cgaggcgatg
    80521 ccgacggccg gctctgaaag accctgcgac aaaattccgg atgctctaca attcgcgccg
    80581 gtgcctgata tcaataagcc accacctatt tcacctgcgc cgtcattcgg ccgcccgagg
    80641 ttgcccttgc gctcctaccg aagccgccgt cccgccatca gcgccagctc gatgccccgc
    80701 ggcgaatccc gacgccgatg aaaaccatgc aaccccaacg ggtcttcggt atcggcagcc
    80761 tgctgctcgc cgtgctgttc ggagcgcttg cgctgtacga tttccagacg cgccaggcgg
    80821 cgcatcggct ggccatcgcc aagcagggcg agctgcagca cctggcgcta cagaacgccc
    80881 agcatggcca acgcacccag gccgagatgc tcgccgacgg gctggcgaac aatccgctgc
    80941 tggtgggcct ggtccgcgaa gccgcacggc gcctcgacac ccccgccgca ggccaggaca
    81001 cccagctcta tgccttgcgg cgaagggcga tcgaggtgct cgagccgcct tggcgggcca
    81061 tgcagcagca ccagccggtg caactgcacc tctacctggg caataacggt ttcgccctgc
    81121 tgcgtctgca ggaccccggg cgcttcggca gcaccatgac cgagagccgg ccgctgctgc
    81181 gcgaggtgat gcgcaacggc cagccgcgtt cggacgccga gatcgacggc tacggtgcca
    81241 gcattcgcgc cgtcgccccg atccaggatg ccgccggcaa gccgatcggc gcgctcgaag
    81301 tcagcctcgg cttgctgccc gagctggtcg acctcggcga acggctcgac gccgggctgg
    81361 cgctgatgat caatcgggtc gcgctgaccg aggcgctcgg ctacccacca agcggcgtgc
    81421 agctggggcc ggactggctg tcgggcggcc actcggcgac ccaggccctg cactgggcgc
    81481 agatgggcac gctgcccagt cccgccgagg gacgggtctg gcgcctgctc gatgccgacg
    81541 agcggacctt tctgctcaac cagattccgc tcccgacccg tgcaggcgag gccggcaacg
    81601 ctaccggccc gctcgccgcc gcgctggtct ggcgcgacgt caccgaactg gtcgccgagc
    81661 atgcccgtga gagccgccaa ctgctgctca aatgggcgct cgcctggctg attgccgaag
    81721 cgctgctgtt gctgcttgcg gtcctgctgt accggcgcat ccgcgcacag ctacgccacc
    81781 agctgagccg gcgccagcag gaacgcaacc gccggcgcct gctcgaccgg gcgcgcaaga
    81841 tcgcccgcct gctgccgggc atggtctttc aactcaagcg cttcgccgac ggtcgttatg
    81901 cgtttctcta tgtcagcgag ggtgcacgcg cggtttacgg tttgccgcct tcgagcctga
    81961 tccgcgacgc cggctgcgcg ctggcggcgg tgcacaccga agacctgccg cgactccggg
    82021 ggacgttgct gcgcctggcg ctgcagggtg gcagcgcctc gaccgaatgc cgcatccgcc
    82081 accccgagcg cgggctgatc tgggtcgaat gccgcgccag tgccgagcgc cggcgcgacg
    82141 gctcggtagt ctggcaaggc ttcgtcacgg agattaccga agtgatggaa gccacccgtg
    82201 cgctgcagaa gagcgaaagc cgcttccgcg cgatggtcgg caaccttccc ggcgcggtgt
    82261 accgctgccg caacgacggc gagcggcgca tgcgctatgt cagcgaaggc atcgagcgcc
    82321 tgaccggcta ccccgccgag cacttcaccg gcgacggcgc acagcgctac tgcgccctga
    82381 tccacccgga cgaccgcgac tgggcccggc tggcgcccga gcgcggcagc cacgagctga
    82441 cctatcgcct gcgccacgcc gacggcagca ctgtgtgggt tcgcgagcga gcccgcctgc
    82501 tgcatgaccg agacgaaccg ctgggctggt gcgacggctt catctgggac gttaccgcgc
    82561 aggcacgcgc cgaggccgag atgctggagc gcgagcgcta cctgcgcatg ctcatcgaca
    82621 atgtgatcga tgccatcgtg atcatcgacg agcacggcct ggtcgaatcc ttcaaccatg
    82681 ccgccgagcg gattttcggc taccgcagcg acgagatcgt cgggcgcaac ctctcgctgc
    82741 tgatgcccga gccggtgcgc tcggcgcacg accattacct gggcgaatat gtcagcggcg
    82801 cgcagccgcg cgtgctggag cggacccgcg agctgcaggc ccagcgccgt gacggtcagg
    82861 tgttcagcat cgagctgcgc gtctcgcaat tcagccacca cggccagcgc aagttcatcg
    82921 gcctggtgcg cgacatcagc gaacgcaagc gtgtcgagcg gatgaagagc gagctggtct
    82981 cgatcgtcag ccacgagctg cgcacgccgc tgacttcgat caacggcgcc ctcgggctga
    83041 tcgccggcgg cgcgctcgac acccagcccg agcagctgcg gcgcatgctg caggtcgccc
    83101 accagaacag ccagcgcctg gcgcggctga tcgacgacct gctcgacatg gacaagctgg
    83161 tcgccggcaa gatgaagttc gaactgaagg tccagccgct ggcaccgatc ctcgcccagg
    83221 cgctcgacag cagccagggc catgcccagc agcagcaggt ccggctgcgc ctgacggagg
    83281 tgccggccgt gcaactgaac gtcgacgaga atcgcttgca gcaggtcttg gcgaatttcc
    83341 tctccaacgc ggtcaaattc tcgccggccg gtggcaccgt cgaactctcg gcgggtgccc
    83401 gggccggttg ggcgcggatc agcgtgagcg accaggggcc gggcatcccc gacgagtttc
    83461 gcgcccggat cttccagaag ttttcccagg ccgactcgtc cgatacgcgc cagaagggcg
    83521 gcaccgggct ggggctggcg atctgcaagg agctggtcga acgcatgggc gggcgcatcg
    83581 gcttcgagtc cgagcccggc cgtggcacct gcttctggtt cgaactgccg gtcgcccggc
    83641 cgccagcaca ggcttcaacc gacacaacct ttgaacgaac agcggagaac gaggatgagc
    83701 gagctgagac ggatcctgca catcgaggat gacccttcca tccagtcggt caccaagctg
    83761 gccctggaag cggttggcgg gttcgaggtg ctgagctgct cgtccggcgc cgaggccctg
    83821 cgcgaagcac ccggcttcgc ccccgatttt gtcctgctgg atgtgatgat gcccggcatg
    83881 gacggcccgg aaaccctcgc ccggctgcgc gagtgcatcg atctggagaa aattccggta
    83941 gccttcatga cggccaaggt gcagagcagc gagatcgatc acctgcgcaa gctcggtgcg
    84001 cgcgacgtga tcatcaaacc cttcgacccg atgcgtctgg ccgagcagat tcgctcgatc
    84061 tggagtgctg gccgatacta gggtagcccc aggccccgcg ccttcttacc gaccccgtac
    84121 aggccattca tgcaaccacc caaagcaggc acggatgccg atgcgcacca caacgagctg
    84181 tcccggctgg cggcgctgct gcgctacgaa atcctcgact cggccgaaga ggcggccttc
    84241 gacgatttca cccagctggc ttcgcgcctg tgcgatacgc cgatcgcgct gatctcgctg
    84301 gtcgacgacc gccgccagtg gttcaagagc cgggtgggcc ttgcggtcag cgaaacgccg
    84361 cgcgacatct ccttctgcag ccatgcgatc cgcggcagcg aaatcttcga ggtgccggac
    84421 gccctggctg acccgcgctt tcgcgacaac ccgctggtga ccggcgagcc cggcatccgc
    84481 ttctatgccg gcaccctgct gtgcaccccg gacggccaca acctcggcac gctctgcgtg
    84541 atcgaccgca agccgcgcag gctgagcgcc gatcagcgcg acgcgcttgg tcgcctcggc
    84601 cgccaggtga tgcgcctgtt cgagcagcgc ctgttggcgc gccggcacgc cgagcaggcc
    84661 gcgctgcagc aggccatcct cagcagcgcc gccaccgcgg tgatgaccac cgacatcctt
    84721 ggccggctgg agagcctcaa cccgactgcc gagcgactgc tcggctacag cgcagcggag
    84781 ctggtcggcc gcggcatctg caacaccctg ttcgacccga tcatgctcga gcaccgtgcg
    84841 cgcctgctgg ccgaagagtt cggccacccg gtgcaggcct gcttcgacgt gctcaccctg
    84901 ccgctcgagc gcggcctgcc ggaaatggcg cagtggcgcc tgcgccaccg caacggcagc
    84961 gatgtcccgg tgctgctgca cgtgatggcg atccgcgacg aggacgagcg cctgcatggc
    85021 tacctgctca gcgccttcga cctggcctac caggagcagc tgcagctgcg cctgcagcag
    85081 atcgccgcgc aggtgccggg catgctctac cagttccact ggcgcccgcg cggcggtggc
    85141 gagttcccct acatcagcca gggcgtgcag gacattttcg ggctcagcgc cgggcagatc
    85201 agcaacgaca tccgcaccat ctacaagcgg gtgcacccgg ccgacctgcg cgaggtgcag
    85261 cgcagcctgc gtcaggcggc caggcagctg gtgccctggc aggccgaata ccgcgtcgag
    85321 catcccgagc gcgggctgcg ctgggtcgag gcacgcgcca ccccgctgcc ccaggccgac
    85381 ggcacggtgc tttggaacgg cctggtcacc gacatcaccg aacgcaaggc cgaacagctc
    85441 gaactcgaca agcagcagga gatgaaccgc cgcctgctcg aggccctgtc cgaagcggtg
    85501 atcgcctgtg atgccgaagg caacctgacg gtcttcaacg aaaaggccaa gcagtggcat
    85561 ggcggcgatg ccgaggcgat ttcgccgatg cagtgggcca ggcgctacca cctctacctc
    85621 gccgacggcg tgacgccgat gccgaccgag cagattccgc tgctgcgtgc cttggccggc
    85681 gagcacatcg ccgacctgga aatggcgatc gtctgcaacg gcgcgccgcg ctacgtgatc
    85741 tgcaacgcca acccgctgta cggcacgggc ggccagctga tgggcgcggt gacggtgctc
    85801 tacgacatca ccgagcgcaa gcgcatcgag cgcctgcagc gcgaattcat ctccaccgtc
    85861 agccacgagc tgcgcacccc gctgacgtcg atcaccgggg cgctggcgct gatcagcgcc
    85921 aacgttctgg gccaggtgcc ggagccgctg cgcgagctgc tggagatcgc gcaccagaac
    85981 agccagcgcc tgagcgccct gatcgacgac ctgctggaca tggacaagct gcacgccggc
    86041 aagatgcgct tcgacatgcg ccagcaagcg ttggcaccgc tgctgcgcag cgccctgcgc
    86101 gccaattaca gttacgccga gcgccgcggc gtcgagttcc gcctcgagca ctgcgacccg
    86161 gtgctggtcg aggtcgacgc gatgcgcttg cagcaggtgc tgagcaacct gctgtccaac
    86221 gccgcgaagt tttccccggc cggcgagcac atcgacgtgc gcgccgaccg acgtgacgcc
    86281 tgcgtccgcg tcagcgtccg agaccacggg cccggcattg ccgacagctt tcgcgagcgg
    86341 gtcttccaga agttcgccca ggccgattca tcggacagcc gccagcaggg tggcacaggc
    86401 ctgggactgg ccatcagcaa ggagttgatc gaacgaatgg gtggacatat cggctttcac
    86461 tccgagccgg gccagggcgc ctgtttctgg ttcgagctgc cctgccagga ggcgccggtc
    86521 aacggcgtcg catcgacatg aattcgctcc ggcgcatcct gcacgtcgaa gacgtgccgt
    86581 cgatccaggt catcacccgc atcgccctgg aaaagctcgg cggcttcgaa gtgcgtacct
    86641 gctcgtcggc ccagcaggcg ctcgacgagg cggccgactt cgcgcccgac ctcatcctgc
    86701 tcgacgtgat gctgccgcag atggatggcg tcgagttgct gcacgccctc ggcgagcggc
    86761 tcgacctgac gcaggtgccg gtggtgtttc tcaccggcca gacccaattg gacaatctcg
    86821 agcaactgca ggagcaaggt ttgcgcgccg tgatcaagaa gcccttcgac cccttgcagc
    86881 tggccaggca gctgcgcgac atctgggatg ccgcgcatgg gtgagcaggc acgcctgctg
    86941 ctgcaacagc agctacaggc gcaacgtgaa cagtacgccg cacacctgga aagcgagctg
    87001 ccggaactgg ccgcgctggc cagccggctg cagcagcccg gagcgctgga gtcgcgccgc
    87061 cagcaggtgc agaacctgcg cgaccgcctg caccgcatgg cgggggccgc aggcaccttc
    87121 ggctttaccc aagtgggcaa tcgcgcgcgc gccctcgaac aacgcatcga ccgctggctc
    87181 gacagccaga agcccagcgg ccaggccctg gcagcgctgg ccagcagcat cggccagttc
    87241 gctggcgaag cgttcgtcat cgacagcgag ctggcattgc cgctgcaccc ggaaacggat
    87301 gaagagctgt cgtcgggttg ccgcatctac ctgctcgaca gcctcgccct ggccgcgcag
    87361 gccaccgccc aggcgctgcg caatttcggt tacgaggtgc tgctgtgcca ggaccgcccg
    87421 gcgctgcgcc aggcgatcgc ccggcaggcc cccgatgcgc tggtggtcag cgtgcgcgac
    87481 gacgccgacc tggcggaagt cgccgcactg caacaggggc tcgaggcgcc gattccgctg
    87541 ctggtcatcc atgaccgctt cgacttcgcc agccagctcg ccgccgtgcg cgccggcgcc
    87601 cagggctatt tcgcccggcc gctgaacatc acccagctgg agaccggcct ggagcgctgc
    87661 ctgaaccgcc cgcaacacga gccctaccgg gtaatgatcg tcgacgacga tgcggttctc
    87721 gccgagcact acagcctggt cctgcagaac tcgcagatgc aggtcaggct gacctccgcg
    87781 ccggagcagg tactggacat gatgcaggcc ttcaatcccg aggtgctgct gctggacgtc
    87841 aacatgcccg gctgcagcgg cccggaactg gcgcagatga tccgcctgca cgacgaatgg
    87901 ctgcgcgtgc cgatcatcta cctctccgcc gaaaccgaca tcgcccggca aatggctgcg
    87961 ctgctgaagg ccggcgacga cttcatcacc aagccgatca gcgacagcca gctgatcgcc
    88021 tcggtgttct cccatgctca gcgggcacgg gcgctcagca acgcgctggc gcgcgacagc
    88081 ctgaccggcc tgctcaagca tgccgacatc aaggagcaac tggcgctgga ggcctaccgc
    88141 gcctcgcggg cgaacaagcc gaccagcgtg gtgatgctcg acctcgacca cttcaaggcg
    88201 atcaacgaca cccacggtca cgccgccggg gacagcgtga tccgggcgct ggccaacctg
    88261 ctgcgccagc gcctgcgccg tatcgacagc ctggggcgct acggcggcga agagttcgtc
    88321 gtggtgctgc ccgaatgccc cgccgccgag gcggcgcgca tcttcgacga aatccgcgag
    88381 cgcttcgccg aactgacctt caacggcagc ggcgaccggc cgtttcgcgt caccttcagc
    88441 gccggcatct gcgaaaccga aggcgatgcc gcggccagcg ccctgctcga gcgcgcggac
    88501 caggcgctgt accgggccaa gcacgacggc cgcaatcggg tgcgcatcgc cgccgcacag
    88561 gcctcggcca gccgctgagg cgaaccgtgc cggctccgcc gggtctatag cgaggtatag
    88621 atcccggcca gaggagtccc ggtttgccgg cacgccccgc gaaagcttgg cattggctgg
    88681 cgtttctgtt cgcgtcgatc ctgctcgtcg ccctcggctg gcagggcaag cgcacccagg
    88741 aagcgctgct tgaaaccaat cgttcggtca gcgacagcct ggaaatcatc acctcgatcc
    88801 aggccatgct gtcgtcgctg caggacatcg agaccggtgc gcgcggcttc atgctgaccg
    88861 ccgactcgcg ctacctcgaa ccctacgaac gcggcctcga acagctggaa tggcggcgac
    88921 gcgcactgtt cgaacagctg cgtgggcgcg aataccccag ctggcactgg ttcgacaccc
    88981 tcgactcgac catcgccgca cggctgcagg tcgccgcgca aaacatccag tcgcgccgca
    89041 gcgagggcct ggccatcacc atcgagcggc tgcagcgttc gggcagcaag gagctgatgg
    89101 atcgcttgcg cggcatgctc aatgccgtcg aacagcacga gcgccgacgt ctggccgctg
    89161 ccaacgaggc cgtggcgcag gcgacacaac acagccagcg gctggcgctg atcggcagcc
    89221 tgctggtggc actgctgtcg ctggccgcgt tctgggccgt gcagcgcaac ctgcgcatcc
    89281 gccagcggct ggctgaaggt gcccaggccg gcgaagcccg tctcgacgcg ctgctgcagg
    89341 ccattcccga ccacctctac gcggtcgacg cacagcgccg ggtcaccacg ctttcgcagg
    89401 gtgcaccgca ccgcggaccg ccgccggaca tcatcgagcc gctgctgctc gacctggcgg
    89461 cgcgccacga ggacggccag ctgcgccaga ccctgtggtg cgaaccgcag acgcggcgga
    89521 tcttcgaggt gcgcctgatg ccgaccggag caggcgaaca gctggcgatc gcccgcgacg
    89581 tcagcgaact ggagtacagc cgcgactcgc tgcgcgagca gcagctgttc ctccgccgcg
    89641 tggtcgacag cgacgaaaac ctcatcttcg tccgcgacgc gcaggggcgc ttcctgctgt
    89701 gcaatacggc cctggcggcc gtgctggggc tgcaaccgac cgatatcgag gggcgcacgc
    89761 cggccgaggt gccggccgcg cacctgttgc agccactgct gttcggccag ggcgaactgc
    89821 agggcggcaa cggcgaactg cgcatcagcg aggtcgcgct caccgatgcc gacggccagg
    89881 agcgctggct gcaggtggtc aagcgccccc tgcgcatcgc cccggggggc acccgggtgg
    89941 tcacggtggc ggtggatatc tcgctgcgcc gccgaatgga gcagatgaag accgagttca
    90001 tttcgaccgt cagccacgag ctgcgcaccc cgctgaccgc cattcgcggc gcactgggca
    90061 tgctcatcag cggcaccgcc gggccgctcg acgaaggcct caaaccgctg ctcagcatcg
    90121 cgcacaagaa caccgagcgc ctggtgcggc tgatcaacga catcctcgac atcgagaagc
    90181 tcgaggccgg ccggctggcc ttcgatctgc gccgctgcga tgtacgcccc ctgctggagc
    90241 aggcgctgtt tgacctcgcg ccctacgccc gcgaatacga cgtcagcttc gagctggccc
    90301 cgcaggccga gccgttcgcc agcgaagcgc ggctcgatgc ggatcgcttc acccaggtga
    90361 tggccaacct gttgtccaac gccatcaagc attcgccgcg cggtgccacg gtaacggtcg
    90421 acctgcaacg gcacggccag cagttggaaa tcggcgtgcg cgaccgcggc gctggcatcg
    90481 ccgaggattt ccgcccgcgc atcttcgagc gcttcgccca ggcggacgcc tccgacgccc
    90541 gccagcgcgg cggcaccggc ctggggctgg cgatcacccg cgccttgatc gagcagatgg
    90601 gcgggcaaat cggcttcgac acccggaccg gcgagggcac gcgcttctgg ttccgcctgc
    90661 cgcttccagc cgacgccgac ccaccgcccg ataccacggt cgtcgccccc gagtcgcggg
    90721 catcaggcag cggaccggca cggattctca tcctcgagcc ggacgcggcc gccgccgcgc
    90781 aactggccga ggcgctcggt gcgcagggct atcaggccgt catcgcacac agcgccgggc
    90841 aggcccacga actgctcggg caatacgtta tccatgcgct gacgctgagc ccggcgctgg
    90901 acgacgcgga cagcctggat ttcctgcaaa acctgcgtag ccagccgcgc tatcggcagc
    90961 tgccggtgct gatcgtcggg ctgcagccac agcgccgtgc ggaagatgac ggcgcgctgc
    91021 gcggcggcgc ggtcggcgtg atcgactggc tgagcaagcc cgtcgacccg acgcaggtgt
    91081 tgcgcgtgat ccaggcctgc ctgccgcccc gccacggccg gccacgcctg cttcatgtcg
    91141 aggacgacga ggatctgcgc accctcctgg cgcggcgctt cgaggcgctg gacgtcgagc
    91201 tgcacggcgc agcgacgctg agcgaggcgc gccagctgct cgccgcgcaa tccttcgatc
    91261 tggcgatcat cgatctgatg ctgcccgacg gcagcggcag cgaattgttc gaccagctgg
    91321 cgcagagcga cccgccgcct ccggtgatcc tgttctccgc gctcgacgct ccggtccacg
    91381 acagccggct gaccctgcgc cagctggtca agtcgcgcca cgacggcgag caactggcca
    91441 ggctgatcca gcacctgctg caacactggc cgccacgcgc acaacccgac actgacgagg
    91501 ttcaccgatg accgaatccg ccagccaacg cattctcatg gtcgaggacg aggaggacat
    91561 cgcctttctg atccgctttc tgctcgagcg ccacggcttt gccgtcgagc acgcggccga
    91621 cggccgccag gcgctcgact gcctggctac aaacgcaccg cccgacctgg cgctgatgga
    91681 catcatgctg ccctatcacg acggtctgga gctgatcgag cggctgcggg cgcaacccgg
    91741 ctgggaaacg ctgccggtcc tgatgctcac cgccaaggcc cgcgaagtcg acgtggtgcg
    91801 cgcgctggaa ctcggcgccg acgactatgt gaccaagcca ttccagcccg aagagctgct
    91861 ggcgcgcatc cgccgcctgc tgaggacgcg ccgatgagac gcctggccct gtggctgtcg
    91921 ctcgcgctgt acggcaccgg agcctgcgcc ggcgtcgccg aggccgagcg ccaggtacgc
    91981 gagcagcgcc tggacgcggc gcgccagacg ctggagacgc atctcgccac ggcaccgcag
    92041 gaccgtgacg cacgctttct gctggcgcgc gtgctcgcct ggcagggcca cgccgagcag
    92101 gcgctgcccc tgtaccagcg cctgctgagc gagcagccgg acaacgccga ctacctgctc
    92161 ggccagggcc aagcgctgct ctgggccggc ttcccgcagc gcgcactggt cccgctggaa
    92221 cgcgccgagc gccttgcacc gggctatgcc gaagtgcagc aagtcatcca gcaggcgcgc
    92281 gccgccctca gcgtgccggt gacaagcgcc gcgccaaccg tcgccgcgcc gaccacccgc
    92341 cggcatgaac tggagatctc tgcccgccag gactggctcg acaacggctt cgacaactgg
    92401 cgcagccagc gcctggacta cagctcgacg cagcccgagg ggcttggctg gtatgccgcg
    92461 ctgttgcgcg agcagcgttt cggcgagtgg gacgagggcg ccgaactcgg cgccgtggtg
    92521 ccgctggacg cgaactgggc gctgcaaccg gagatcggct accagccctc accctatttc
    92581 ctgcccgaat ggcatgccga cctgcgcctg cagcgccgac tgccgcatgg ctatctcggc
    92641 gcgctgagcc tgcggcgtac cgagtatgcg accacccggg tcgaccgcct ggcgctggcg
    92701 gccgaacgct actggggcaa ctggcgcgcc ggctacacgc tcaacctcac cgatgtcgcc
    92761 aacgccggca cgccgatcgg ccacgacctg gcgctggact attactacga cggcctgagc
    92821 tacgccggcc tgcgcctcac cgcgggggag gaggaggcgg tcgaggagcg ccaggtgatc
    92881 accagcgacg tgcgcgccat cagcctgcag ggtcgccact ggttcagccg gcgctgggcg
    92941 ctgacctggg aaatcggcca tcaccgccag ggcgactatt acgaccgcca gtggctgcag
    93001 ctcggcctgc gccatgcctt ctgacggatc aatgcgctgc ccgccctggc tctgcgaagc
    93061 gccggcagac ctcctcgcgg cgctgcgccc ggaagacgca atcctgcagc tggcgttcta
    93121 ctgcgcgctg gccctggccg gcctgaccct gctggtgttg ctgcaggtgc tcctgctggg
    93181 cgagctggcc cggctgcgcg gccggcgccg gcaggccttc aacgatcact ggcgccccta
    93241 cttcgcacta tgcagcctga gcgacgaact gcctgaagcg acggcaccgc gtgcccgcaa
    93301 ccatcggctg tggtttctcc tgcaatggaa ccgcacccag ctgcagttgc gcggcgccgc
    93361 ccacgagcgg atgaatcgcg cgctggtcgc cctgggcatg gagcgccggg cgctggacct
    93421 gttgcgtggc cgcgttcgtg cccggctgat cggcctgacc tgcctgcgcc acctggccga
    93481 cccgcgccac tgggaggcgg tgttgccgct gctgcgcaac cgcaacacca gcgttgccct
    93541 ggccgcggcg cagacgcaaa tcgccatgga cccggcgcgc gccatgcaga ccctcctgcc
    93601 gctcgccgcg cagcgcgcgg actgggcgca gccacggctc accggactct gtctgcaggc
    93661 cggcgccgag gcggttaccg gcccgttgct ggccctgctg aacctgctcg acgagccgca
    93721 gcg
//
LOCUS       sequence02             50991 bp    DNA     linear   BCT 03-FEB-2021
DEFINITION  Stutzerimonas balearica UBA3230 DNA, scaffold: sequence02.
ACCESSION   sequence02
VERSION     sequence02.1
KEYWORDS    .
SOURCE      Stutzerimonas balearica UBA3230
  ORGANISM  Stutzerimonas balearica UBA3230
            .
COMMENT     Annotated by DFAST (https://dfast.nig.ac.jp).
FEATURES             Location/Qualifiers
     source          1..50991
                     /mol_type="genomic DNA"
                     /organism="Stutzerimonas balearica"
                     /strain="UBA3230"
     CDS             complement(1604..2710)
                     /product="alpha-methylacyl-CoA racemase"
                     /inference="COORDINATES:ab initio
                     prediction:MetaGeneAnnotator"
                     /inference="similar to AA sequence:RefSeq:WP_011083170.1"
                     /transl_table=11
                     /codon_start=1
                     /translation="MSDTQESGPGPLAGLRVLEFAGIGPGPHCAMLLADLGADVIRVQR
                     EGGTGWSNPVVDRGRRVVTLDIRSAAGRERCLNLADQADVLIEGFRPGVMERLGLGPEP
                     LLQRNARLIYGRMTGWGQSGPLAGAAGHDINYIALTGALAAIRGAEGTAIPPLNLVGDF
                     GGGSMFLAVGILAALFERERSGKGQVVDAAIVDGVSSLMSFFSGLLATGRLSMERAANP
                     LAGAAPNYRCYRCADGREIAIGALEPKFWDLLCERINAPESLRRVGRDPAAWAEQGAEL
                     QALFASRSRDQWCALLEGTDACFAPVLELHEAPEHPHFKARGVYRNQEGGLQVAPAPRF
                     SRTPGQARVSVELSASEIDWHPRVTTSR"
                     /locus_tag="LOCUS_00850"
                     /gene="AMACR"
                     /EC_number="5.1.99.4"
                     /note="WP_011083170.1 alpha-methylacyl-CoA racemase
                     (Bradyrhizobium diazoefficiens USDA 110) [pid:54.9%,
                     q_cov:92.1%, s_cov:87.1%, Eval:2.6e-102]"
                     /note="MGA_88"
     CDS             complement(2780..4420)
                     /product="long-chain-fatty-acid--CoA ligase"
                     /inference="COORDINATES:ab initio
                     prediction:MetaGeneAnnotator"
                     /inference="similar to AA sequence:RefSeq:WP_010918081.1"
                     /transl_table=11
                     /codon_start=1
                     /translation="MQTGLMQQAPLSITSILTHAATAHGDREIVSRQLDGPLWRYDYAG
                     LAERAARAASMLRSLGIAPGDAVSSLAWNTHRHYELFFAVPGIGAVLHTANPRLSDDQI
                     VYTINHAGSQVLLFDQSFIPCVERLRDRLPNIRHFVMLAEEAALAEAGAGVQAYEALIA
                     NEAPVVWPQFDENAGAILCYTSGTTGDPKGVLYSHRSVVLHAMAAGLSGAFGLSAFDCV
                     MPCSSLYHGTAWGLPFAAAINGCKFVLPCDKMDGASLQALIKGEGVTLSGGVPTIWTMY
                     LDHLERTGEDAGSLARLVIGGSAVPRMMAETFQRKYRVAVCQLWGMTETSPLGVVATPT
                     PKLMERGHAATNDTIWSRQGRLQFGIELRIVDDQGRELPRDGQSSGKLLVRGPWTVERY
                     YRSDRSALDAEGWFDTGDIATLDADGFLRITDRSKDVIKSGGEWVSSIDIENVAAACPG
                     VKVAAVVGVFHPKWEERPLLVIEPHADAEVSADQVLAHLEPNLVKWWIPDAVVFDRVPL
                     TATGKIDKKVLRERYRNHLVENQRNAASF"
                     /locus_tag="LOCUS_00860"
                     /EC_number="6.2.1.3"
                     /note="WP_010918081.1 long-chain-fatty-acid--CoA ligase
                     (Caulobacter crescentus NA1000) [pid:65.2%, q_cov:98.4%,
                     s_cov:99.8%, Eval:8.0e-205]"
                     /note="MGA_89"
     CDS             complement(4546..5685)
                     /product="acyl-CoA dehydrogenase"
                     /inference="COORDINATES:ab initio
                     prediction:MetaGeneAnnotator"
                     /inference="similar to AA sequence:RefSeq:WP_003090001.1"
                     /transl_table=11
                     /codon_start=1
                     /translation="MLPNEDQQAIAAMARQFARERLKPFAEAWDREHRYPAEAVAEMAG
                     LGFFGMLVPEQWGGSDTGYVAYAMALEEIAAGDGACSTIMSVHNSVGCVPILAFGNEQQ
                     KRDFLVPLARGEQIGAFALTEPQAGSDASSLRTRAVRDGDSYVLNGAKQFITSGRHAGT
                     VIVFAVTDPQAGKRGISAFIVPTDTPGYEVVRVEEKLGQHASDTCQLAFNDLRVPIANR
                     LGEEGEGYRIALANLEGGRIGIAAQAVGMAQAAFEAARDYAGEREAFGKPILEHQAVAF
                     RLADMATQIAVARQMVRHAAALREAGKPALVEASIAKLFASEMAEKVCSAAIQTLGGYG
                     YLRDFPVERIYRDVRVCQIYEGTSDIQRLVIARNLQELK"
                     /locus_tag="LOCUS_00870"
                     /note="WP_003090001.1 acyl-CoA dehydrogenase (Pseudomonas
                     aeruginosa PAO1) [pid:82.4%, q_cov:98.9%, s_cov:100.0%,
                     Eval:1.3e-176]"
                     /note="MGA_90"
     CDS             complement(5697..6881)
                     /product="acetyl-CoA acetyltransferase"
                     /inference="COORDINATES:ab initio
                     prediction:MetaGeneAnnotator"
                     /inference="similar to AA sequence:RefSeq:WP_011268168.1"
                     /transl_table=11
                     /codon_start=1
                     /translation="MKQDPIVIVSCARTPMGGFQGDLKSLTAPQLGAAAIRAAVESAGL
                     PPENVQDVLMGCVLPAGQGQAPARQAALGAGLTRATTCTTVNKMCGSGMQTAILAHDQL
                     LAGSSDIVVAGGMESMTNAPYLLEKARAGYRMGHGRVLDHMFLDGLEDSFDKGRLMGSF
                     AEECADAFGFTREQQDAYAIESLRRAQAAIASGAFADEIVALDVTDGKQQRQVRDDEQP
                     PKASLDKIPQLRPAFREGGTVTAANSSSISDGAAALVMMRRSEAERWGLQAQAVIHGHA
                     AYADAPSRFTTAPIGAIGKLMERTGWRLADVDLIEINEAFAVVPMAAMRELDIDHARLN
                     VNGGACALGHPVGASGARILATLIHALRARQLRRGVAAICIGGGEATAMAIELI"
                     /locus_tag="LOCUS_00880"
                     /EC_number="2.3.1.9"
                     /note="WP_011268168.1 acetyl-CoA acetyltransferase
                     (Pseudomonas syringae pv. syringae B728a) [pid:69.1%,
                     q_cov:99.5%, s_cov:97.5%, Eval:1.6e-153]"
                     /note="MGA_91"
     CDS             complement(6893..7660)
                     /product="3-hydroxy-2-methylbutyryl-CoA dehydrogenase"
                     /inference="COORDINATES:ab initio
                     prediction:MetaGeneAnnotator"
                     /inference="similar to AA sequence:RefSeq:WP_011389261.1"
                     /transl_table=11
                     /codon_start=1
                     /translation="MQIRDSVFLITGGGSGLGAAAVRELAQAGAKVVVVDLDEAAGSAC
                     VEPLGAGAIAVQADIRDEAAARRAVAQARERFGALHGLVNCAGVAGGEKILGRQGPHGL
                     DSFGRIVGINLIGTFNMLRLAAEAMADNPPNAEGERGVIVNTASIAAFDGQIGQAAYAA
                     SKGGVASMTLPAARELARFGIRVMTVAPGVFETPMMAGMSQEIRDSLAAGVPFPPRLGR
                     PAEYAALVRHIFENPMLNGEVIRLDGALRMAAK"
                     /locus_tag="LOCUS_00890"
                     /EC_number="1.1.1.35"
                     /note="WP_011389261.1 3-hydroxy-2-methylbutyryl-CoA
                     dehydrogenase (Rhodospirillum rubrum ATCC 11170)
                     [pid:71.0%, q_cov:100.0%, s_cov:100.0%, Eval:7.8e-99]"
                     /note="MGA_92"
     CDS             complement(7794..8849)
                     /product="transcriptional regulator"
                     /inference="COORDINATES:ab initio
                     prediction:MetaGeneAnnotator"
                     /inference="similar to AA sequence:RefSeq:WP_003113336.1"
                     /transl_table=11
                     /codon_start=1
                     /translation="MPESLALHDSASTAERDSISVRLVQQALLAFTDVDRSPAQLLESL
                     GLSSACLAEPDGRVSVGYYRRMWLGLAERFDDEFFGMDARRLRSGSFVFISRCCVAQPT
                     LEAALRQMLRFYGLTLERLRGRLVRRHSLAEIVLEEGACTPGRAFAYFTFWMLVHGLAC
                     WLVGRRIPLLAVESRCAEPDYTDDYRVMFSENLRFSQASTRIIFAAEVLDLPIRRSEEE
                     LRAFLQDAPANILVRYRDSSSLASRIKQLLSERPADRWPDSQTLAGELCMSPATLRRRL
                     AEAGQPYQGIKDAVRRELATRWLADAALSYAEIAERLGFADVSSFYKAFRKWSGTNPGH
                     YRTLILGTADE"
                     /locus_tag="LOCUS_00900"
                     /note="WP_003113336.1 transcriptional regulator
                     (Pseudomonas aeruginosa PAO1) [pid:54.2%, q_cov:94.0%,
                     s_cov:91.4%, Eval:4.8e-98]"
                     /note="MGA_93"
     CDS             complement(8919..9353)
                     /product="hypothetical protein"
                     /inference="COORDINATES:ab initio
                     prediction:MetaGeneAnnotator"
                     /inference="similar to AA sequence:RefSeq:WP_003114414.1"
                     /transl_table=11
                     /codon_start=1
                     /translation="MELTGYAGLFLAAFGAATLLPLGSEALLAGLLVAGGHSTWALIAF
                     ASLGNVLGSLVNWLLGRYLEHFRHRRWFPFSERQLDQAQRHYHRYGRWTLLLSWAPLIG
                     DPLTLVAGVMREPWWSFLLIVGLAKTLRYLVVAGLTLGWL"
                     /locus_tag="LOCUS_00910"
                     /note="WP_003114414.1 hypothetical protein (Pseudomonas
                     aeruginosa PAO1) [pid:71.8%, q_cov:91.0%, s_cov:89.1%,
                     Eval:1.1e-48]"
                     /note="MGA_94"
     CDS             9483..11507
                     /product="hypothetical protein"
                     /inference="COORDINATES:ab initio
                     prediction:MetaGeneAnnotator"
                     /transl_table=11
                     /codon_start=1
                     /translation="MKRVVPSWWLWLLLLAHGLAQASWHETGTEPVALGGRWALLVDPD
                     ERLSVEDLERPGMAARFMTQQGNPGLGYRSGAVWLRLQFDRPAPDIPIWWLDLQSSTLD
                     EVVLYQRRADGSFRQAVAGDHRNSKAQDIHFRNPLFRLELPAEGSTTLYLRIKSHNPIS
                     FAMVLWPPERFISSIIRLQLLHGLIFATFVLLIVSNLWLYFASRDTTFGLFSLFTLANL
                     ITMLGAEGYLPYYLLGALAGPKDLPSTLAWIWAPVLGAIFQVQYLGLLRMRLLASLARW
                     GLVAMLLAALLASMNLLISWSLWRLIYQGWIFLCAFALCQIAFWLGLSGLKRARVLAAV
                     QALFLLTLALRIGRNLGWFEPGLLVDNALYFAMAAYALVMSSAVSRSHENLRREKEAAQ
                     AEALALAQRNEQHLESQVAERTRALEATVAQVQAALSLERHAKDEQRHFLATVSHELRT
                     PLAVIDATAQNLELDHEGDPATLERYRKILRATERMPRLLSSSLDERHFGFLRNVAHLR
                     ETATAPLLHDAASSARLLGEKHIIRVDESHLPPSLRCDSELMLLILRTITDNAVKYTPA
                     GTRITLSGRVGDEGVCLQVTDDGPGIAAEDLPHVFEPNYRGRSAGDKSGTGLGLSLARR
                     MMQMQGGSVAIASAPGEGCQVTLTLPHAPYATTIGAVKL"
                     /locus_tag="LOCUS_00920"
                     /note="WP_004524554.1 sensor kinase (Burkholderia
                     pseudomallei K96243) [pid:34.3%, q_cov:38.1%, s_cov:56.2%,
                     Eval:2.9e-26, partial hit]"
                     /note="MGA_95"
     CDS             complement(11474..12130)
                     /product="transcriptional regulator"
                     /inference="COORDINATES:ab initio
                     prediction:MetaGeneAnnotator"
                     /inference="similar to AA sequence:RefSeq:WP_013529766.1"
                     /transl_table=11
                     /codon_start=1
                     /translation="MNILLVEDSAELREEISAFLSRRGWSVLCAGSLQEFEALMDQAGL
                     AIIDIMLPDGSGFDAITRLRQASPGAGIIALSARGSSDYVVQGLHDGADHYLVKPVKLI
                     ELEAVIVSLSRRVPTSWTLQSGARQLISPRGLALQLSRNEFTLVQLLAERPGVPVSRRA
                     IVQAYGEQWLSYDQRRMDTLISRLRKRCRDTLNDDLPLKTEHGEGYSFTAPIVVA"
                     /locus_tag="LOCUS_00930"
                     /note="WP_013529766.1 transcriptional regulator
                     (Mesorhizobium ciceri biovar biserrulae WSM1271)
                     [pid:36.2%, q_cov:99.1%, s_cov:98.7%, Eval:7.7e-30]"
                     /note="MGA_96"
     CDS             complement(12263..12991)
                     /product="hypothetical protein"
                     /inference="COORDINATES:ab initio
                     prediction:MetaGeneAnnotator"
                     /transl_table=11
                     /codon_start=1
                     /translation="MNRRQYERAIRDMVWLPVFDRRLRPIGYEAPMQTGSAPTYAAAQH
                     GRPAELAAQFLFRLRLHALTRPHADGGAQPQLYLNLSKAVLGKPEVVGLLSEAALDLRA
                     CGYRLNVVATAAPFTAHGGAQRYIDALTRLQQANIAVVLADPDLSGVPPELELGLCRAV
                     KLSMAHLEVGAGFRSAFLLSRYETLHSLLYAIVERHRAELWASNVATAWQQRVVSGLPF
                     ALGQGAYWAGSGTEAYQAAG"
                     /locus_tag="LOCUS_00940"
                     /note="MGA_97"
     CDS             complement(13145..13915)
                     /product="hypothetical protein"
                     /inference="COORDINATES:ab initio
                     prediction:MetaGeneAnnotator"
                     /transl_table=11
                     /codon_start=1
                     /translation="MGISQNLDRLVALHRSRLRSHGETEFFRQQTVDRHLRLHGSHYFS
                     CFGRLGQALAPDDRRAILCAELLERIRLIPAAARRLALRGGRPWPLRCVVTIDESLLLE
                     HSLMDDMAWTAAELKPFGLQLVLELSGRLEASGLAAAPRASRVIFGHLYGLLDHGVELM
                     ARLAAQQGSLSARVLALGLCRYVKVDLRQCCVEAAAGQDEVLDRTHGAMTALLERYDVC
                     FMADRIERHADHQLALRLPFHLLSGDYYSPPEPI"
                     /locus_tag="LOCUS_00950"
                     /note="MGA_98"
     CDS             complement(14048..14503)
                     /product="hypothetical protein"
                     /inference="COORDINATES:ab initio
                     prediction:MetaGeneAnnotator"
                     /transl_table=11
                     /codon_start=1
                     /translation="MKIERFEDLIDWTRDAHAQLARCMSAGASKQAETRAKWLLLYLAD
                     HEKVLSETISKIEAHADGKALHTWIYDYLVREPMHLGQKCKAYHQMTVEEICADVFEMH
                     NRILDLYRSLARRAEIDTARELARELLELEQHETMRLAQQVNRIHEM"
                     /locus_tag="LOCUS_00960"
                     /note="MGA_99"
     CDS             complement(14624..14845)
                     /product="hypothetical protein"
                     /inference="COORDINATES:ab initio
                     prediction:MetaGeneAnnotator"
                     /transl_table=11
                     /codon_start=1
                     /translation="MGYLTLSRRPGEKLRLTVAPGANLDDLVRHLTTDGVTIMCGEVSG
                     GRVRLAIHAPAELKVLRAELVEDTSTEV"
                     /locus_tag="LOCUS_00970"
                     /note="MGA_100"
     CDS             complement(14928..15401)
                     /product="hypothetical protein"
                     /inference="COORDINATES:ab initio
                     prediction:MetaGeneAnnotator"
                     /transl_table=11
                     /codon_start=1
                     /translation="MSAGKRLAVGLLGLQLALLLVGVAVALSLRLPGGESGRYLSELMA
                     FSKSGEPRARLFREWRKTGPRLFDACLDESGQPIDTVSGALKVRTERYISYEVVAVTHT
                     AAANRCSYMASGYSEGFGLYEGEVVQLRLLAAPENHLCLYHYEGDLVRCYSRR"
                     /locus_tag="LOCUS_00980"
                     /note="MGA_101"
     CDS             complement(15398..16222)
                     /product="hypothetical protein"
                     /inference="COORDINATES:ab initio
                     prediction:MetaGeneAnnotator"
                     /transl_table=11
                     /codon_start=1
                     /translation="MKSHHLRVHKGAGRAEFRPEQNLLLIQDASGKEESLTISYTDSRA
                     LELLLSIPGQIRSREEILRYAWEHRIVSTGSLNQCIFNLRNLIGDEKLHEIIQTVPRRG
                     YRWNPDFALTEHSAPATPLPAAPPLLTTPACEPDADAEARPAVSAGQGAGLLWVWNASL
                     GLVLLMLWLWQQYDYANYTPSLLAGPVALDTREHLGYRFTIVRNGNPVDELLEAIVAPA
                     FAEASADYWVVPRSNDFSLSCVPASGTAVNAIIPKGRGLAPAVSAFLRRCSA"
                     /locus_tag="LOCUS_00990"
                     /note="WP_011261486.1 transcriptional regulator (Vibrio
                     fischeri ES114) [pid:36.2%, q_cov:33.2%, s_cov:31.4%,
                     Eval:1.2e-07, partial hit]"
                     /note="MGA_102"
     CDS             complement(16408..17415)
                     /product="glutathione-dependent reductase"
                     /inference="COORDINATES:ab initio
                     prediction:MetaGeneAnnotator"
                     /inference="similar to AA sequence:RefSeq:WP_011268267.1"
                     /transl_table=11
                     /codon_start=1
                     /translation="MGLLIDGRWHDRWYESRDGRFEREQAKRRSWVTPEGRPGDDGRGG
                     FKAEPGRYHLYVSLACPWAHRTLIVRELKSLQGLIDVSVVGWLMLENGWTFEPASGSTG
                     DRLDGLEYLYQRYLLDDPRYSGRVTVPVLWDRERRCIVNNESAEILRIFNSAFDHLTGS
                     QVDLYPDPLRGEIDALNARVYAAVNNGVYRAGFATTEEAYEEAFDALFQELDWLERRLA
                     RQRYLAGQYLTEADIRLFTSLIRFDAVYFGHFKCNWRRIEDYPALSSWLREVYQWPGIA
                     ATVDFQHIKGHYYGSHRQINGNGLVPKGPWLDLDRPHDREALAGKGLWLRQEHR"
                     /locus_tag="LOCUS_01000"
                     /note="WP_011268267.1 glutathione-dependent reductase
                     (Pseudomonas syringae pv. syringae B728a) [pid:67.3%,
                     q_cov:98.2%, s_cov:99.4%, Eval:3.8e-137]"
                     /note="MGA_103"
     CDS             complement(17501..18475)
                     /product="hypothetical protein"
                     /inference="COORDINATES:ab initio
                     prediction:MetaGeneAnnotator"
                     /inference="similar to AA sequence:RefSeq:WP_011268266.1"
                     /transl_table=11
                     /codon_start=1
                     /translation="MTSPVEHPFAEFVRILGKGKRGARGLTRDEARMAMGMLLDGEVED
                     VQLGAFLMLLRHKEESAEELAGFTEAVRARLPSPAVRVDLDWPSYAGKKRHLPWYLLAA
                     RCLAGNGVRILLHGGGAHTAGRLYTEQLLDLLGIGRCENWTQVQETLDRDSLAFIPLGA
                     WMPVLQRMIDLRNVLGLRSPIHSLARILNPLGARCGLQSIFHPGYQEIHRQASRLLGDT
                     AIVIKGEGGEVEINPDSAAVLYGTANGEAWDEPWPALSAQRHVKPAELDPTHLLAVWRG
                     EPDAYGELATTATMALALRGLGASRDEAFEQARAYWHQRDRSI"
                     /locus_tag="LOCUS_01010"
                     /note="WP_011268266.1 hypothetical protein (Pseudomonas
                     syringae pv. syringae B728a) [pid:75.3%, q_cov:98.5%,
                     s_cov:96.1%, Eval:7.8e-140]"
                     /note="MGA_104"
     CDS             complement(18472..18807)
                     /product="sulfurtransferase"
                     /inference="COORDINATES:ab initio
                     prediction:MetaGeneAnnotator"
                     /inference="similar to AA sequence:UniProtKB:Q9I0N0"
                     /transl_table=11
                     /codon_start=1
                     /translation="MSDLSVQGRAIALDADGYLVDLSDWNEAVAEALAEREGLALEEAH
                     WEILHLLRRFYDRYQLSPANRPLVKYVATELGPQKGNSLHLNRLFKGTPAKLAAKLAGL
                     PKPTNCL"
                     /locus_tag="LOCUS_01020"
                     /EC_number="2.8.1.-"
                     /note="Q9I0N0 sulfurtransferase (Pseudomonas aeruginosa
                     PAO1) [pid:61.3%, q_cov:100.0%, s_cov:100.0%,
                     Eval:1.3e-32]"
                     /note="MGA_105"
     CDS             complement(18804..19106)
                     /product="DsrH like protein"
                     /inference="COORDINATES:ab initio
                     prediction:MetaGeneAnnotator"
                     /inference="similar to AA sequence:RefSeq:WP_011268264.1"
                     /transl_table=11
                     /codon_start=1
                     /translation="MATLHLLSHSPFDDGRFASCLRLLERSDAVLLSGDAVYALQPGSA
                     PQEALVGLDPSIHVFALAEDHAARGALPLATRVQLVDYPEFVELCGRYDRVNSWL"
                     /locus_tag="LOCUS_01030"
                     /note="WP_011268264.1 DsrH like protein (Pseudomonas
                     syringae pv. syringae B728a) [pid:58.0%, q_cov:100.0%,
                     s_cov:100.0%, Eval:9.4e-23]"
                     /note="MGA_106"
     CDS             complement(19106..19465)
                     /product="protein TusC"
                     /inference="COORDINATES:ab initio
                     prediction:MetaGeneAnnotator"
                     /inference="similar to AA sequence:UniProtKB:Q9I0N2"
                     /transl_table=11
                     /codon_start=1
                     /translation="MTRSMLIISRQGPWSGPSAREALDIALAGGAFELPLGLLFLDDGV
                     FQLAAAQQPAAIEQKNLSANLQALPMFGVDTLYACARSLDERGLDAGSLALPVDVLGED
                     ELRALLNRFDHVITL"
                     /locus_tag="LOCUS_01040"
                     /gene="tusC"
                     /note="Q9I0N2 protein TusC (Pseudomonas aeruginosa PAO1)
                     [pid:71.4%, q_cov:100.0%, s_cov:100.0%, Eval:3.4e-41]"
                     /note="MGA_107"
     CDS             complement(19465..19857)
                     /product="sulfurtransferase TusD"
                     /inference="COORDINATES:ab initio
                     prediction:MetaGeneAnnotator"
                     /inference="similar to AA sequence:UniProtKB:Q9I0N3"
                     /transl_table=11
                     /codon_start=1
                     /translation="MKFAIALFSPPHSPAARRALRFAEATLAGGHEIVRLFFYQDGVHS
                     ASANVVFAQDELDVAAAWSRFVTDNQLDGVVCIAAGLRRGVLDEQEAARYQRPAANLSA
                     AWTLSGLGQLHEAAQEADRLVCFGGN"
                     /locus_tag="LOCUS_01050"
                     /gene="tusD"
                     /EC_number="2.8.1.-"
                     /note="Q9I0N3 sulfurtransferase TusD (Pseudomonas
                     aeruginosa PAO1) [pid:79.2%, q_cov:100.0%, s_cov:99.2%,
                     Eval:1.7e-53]"
                     /note="MGA_108"
     CDS             complement(19950..20615)
                     /product="hypothetical protein"
                     /inference="COORDINATES:ab initio
                     prediction:MetaGeneAnnotator"
                     /inference="similar to AA sequence:UniProtKB:Q03268"
                     /transl_table=11
                     /codon_start=1
                     /translation="MREHEYALSHAEVEQREVSKVLRNTYGLLAMTLAFSGLVAYLAMQ
                     ANAAYPNIFVVLIGFYGLFFLTVRLRNSAWGLVSTFALTGFMGYTLGPVLNLYLGLANG
                     GELVTSALSMTALVFFGLSAYVLITRKDMSFLSGFITAGFFVLLGAMLVGFFFQISGLQ
                     LAISAGFVLFSSACILFQTSAIIHGGERNYIMATIGLFVSLYNLFISLLQLLGIAGDD"
                     /locus_tag="LOCUS_01060"
                     /note="Q03268 hypothetical protein (Pseudomonas aeruginosa
                     PAO1) [pid:82.4%, q_cov:100.0%, s_cov:99.5%, Eval:2.1e-99]"
                     /note="MGA_109"
     tRNA            20737..20826
                     /product="tRNA-Ser"
                     /inference="COORDINATES:profile:Aragorn:1.2.38"
                     /locus_tag="LOCUS_t00020"
                     /note="Aragorn_2"
     CDS             complement(20879..22273)
                     /product="siroheme synthase"
                     /inference="COORDINATES:ab initio
                     prediction:MetaGeneAnnotator"
                     /inference="similar to AA sequence:UniProtKB:Q4ZRL6"
                     /transl_table=11
                     /codon_start=1
                     /translation="MDYLPLFHDLKGRLVLVVGGGEVALRKARLLADAGACLRVVAPSI
                     DQSLVALVADSGGESRARNYTVDDLHGCVLAVAATDSEPTNAQVSAIARTIGIPVNVVD
                     APELCSVIFPAIVDRSPLMIAVSSGGDAPVLARLMRARIETWIPAAYGQLAGLARRYRA
                     RVKARFANVQQRRIFWEEVFQGPIAEQALSGRQAQAEQLLEEKLAGAREQLLGEVYLVG
                     AGPGDPDLLTFRALRLMQQADVVLYDRLVAPAILELCRRDADRIYVGKQRANHALPQEQ
                     INQQLVALAKQGKRVLRLKGGDPFIFGRGGEEIEELAANGVPFQVVPGITAASGCAAYA
                     GIPLTHRDHAQSVRFVTGHLKDGSCDLPWAELAAPAQTLVFYMGLVGLPVICEQLIAHG
                     RAASTPAALVQQGTTRNQRVFAATLADLPERVATEQVQAPTLLIVGEVVQLREKLAWFE
                     GAAQTE"
                     /locus_tag="LOCUS_01070"
                     /gene="cysG"
                     /EC_number="2.1.1.107"
                     /EC_number="1.3.1.76"
                     /EC_number="4.99.1.4"
                     /note="Q4ZRL6 siroheme synthase (Pseudomonas syringae pv.
                     syringae B728a) [pid:75.6%, q_cov:99.8%, s_cov:99.8%,
                     Eval:4.8e-200]"
                     /note="MGA_110"
     CDS             complement(22432..23712)
                     /product="serine--tRNA ligase"
                     /inference="COORDINATES:ab initio
                     prediction:MetaGeneAnnotator"
                     /inference="similar to AA sequence:UniProtKB:Q9I0M6"
                     /transl_table=11
                     /codon_start=1
                     /translation="MLDSKLVRTQLREVAQRLATRGYKLDVERIEALEAQRKVVQTRTE
                     QLQAERNARSKSIGQAKQRGEDIAPLLADVDRMGTELDSGKQELDRIQSELDQLMLSIP
                     NLPHESVPVGDDEEGNVEVRRWGTPPTFDFQVRDHVALGEQHGWLDFETAAKLSGARFA
                     LMRGPIARLHRALAQFMLDLHTREHGYEETYTPYLVQAPALQGTGQLPKFEEDLFKISR
                     EGEADFYLIPTAEVSLTNIVAGEILDAKQLPLKLTAHTPCFRSEAGASGRDTRGMIRQH
                     QFDKVEMVQIVEPAKSFEALEELTGHAERVLQLLELPYRVLALCTGDMGFGATKTYDLE
                     VWVPSQDKYREISSCSNCGDFQARRMQARYRNPESGKPELVHTLNGSGLAVGRTLVAVL
                     ENYQQADGAIRVPEVLKPYMGGLETIG"
                     /locus_tag="LOCUS_01080"
                     /gene="serS"
                     /EC_number="6.1.1.11"
                     /note="Q9I0M6 serine--tRNA ligase (Pseudomonas aeruginosa
                     PAO1) [pid:88.3%, q_cov:100.0%, s_cov:100.0%,
                     Eval:5.4e-219]"
                     /note="MGA_111"
     CDS             complement(23779..24150)
                     /product="putative fluoride ion transporter CrcB"
                     /inference="COORDINATES:ab initio
                     prediction:MetaGeneAnnotator"
                     /inference="similar to AA sequence:UniProtKB:Q87ZS8"
                     /transl_table=11
                     /codon_start=1
                     /translation="MRMLLAVALGGIVGTLMRFGISLWVSNQWPRHFYFATLTVNLAGC
                     LIIGFLYAHFLTRPEVSPELRGALIIGFLGSLTTFSSFSLDSLRLLESGQVLTALLYTS
                     GSVVGGLLAAWAGLALARL"
                     /locus_tag="LOCUS_01090"
                     /gene="crcB"
                     /note="Q87ZS8 putative fluoride ion transporter CrcB
                     ([Pseudomonas syringae] pv. tomato str. DC3000) [pid:55.1%,
                     q_cov:87.0%, s_cov:86.3%, Eval:3.0e-26]"
                     /note="MGA_112"
     CDS             complement(24150..25475)
                     /product="recombination factor protein RarA"
                     /inference="COORDINATES:ab initio
                     prediction:MetaGeneAnnotator"
                     /inference="similar to AA sequence:RefSeq:WP_003097632.1"
                     /transl_table=11
                     /codon_start=1
                     /translation="MDLFSREPVAQPLAARLRPASLDEYVGQEHLLARGRPLREALEQG
                     ALHSMIFWGPPGVGKTTLARLLAKVSDAHFETVSAVLAGVKEIRQAVEIAKQQAAQYGR
                     RTILFVDEVHRFNKSQQDAFLPYVEDGTLIFIGATTENPSFELNNALLSRARVYVLKSL
                     DESALRNLVARALSESKGLGELRLQLPEASFQILLAAADGDGRRLLNLLENASDLAEPG
                     GSIEPDLLQNLLGDSRRRFDKGGEAFYDQISALHKSVRGSNPDAALYWFARMLDGGCDP
                     LYIARRVVRMASEEIGNADPRALALCLDAWDVQERLGSPEGELAVAQAIVYLACAPKSN
                     AVYTAFKAAMRDAAEHGSQEVPLHLRNAPTRLMKELGYGMEYRYAHDEPDAYAAGEDYF
                     PEALEPRRYYHPVPRGLESKIRDKLEHLAQLDSASPIQRRKR"
                     /locus_tag="LOCUS_01100"
                     /note="WP_003097632.1 recombination factor protein RarA
                     (Pseudomonas aeruginosa PAO1) [pid:89.8%, q_cov:99.8%,
                     s_cov:99.8%, Eval:1.0e-228]"
                     /note="MGA_113"
     CDS             complement(25519..26145)
                     /product="outer-membrane lipoprotein carrier protein"
                     /inference="COORDINATES:ab initio
                     prediction:MetaGeneAnnotator"
                     /inference="similar to AA sequence:UniProtKB:Q9I0M4"
                     /transl_table=11
                     /codon_start=1
                     /translation="MQLIRLFSLFALLLVLAPVHADENASTKRLTSLLSQADTLTGRFS
                     QLSLDASGTQLQETSGELALKRPGQFRWHTDEPMEQLLVSNGEKVWLYDPDLQQVTIQQ
                     LDQRLTHTPALLLSGDVSTISENFEVSHKEVGDVIDFTLRPKARDTLFDSLRLSFRGGV
                     INDMQLIDSVGQRTNILFMGVKMNEPLKSGLFQFEIPEGADVISE"
                     /locus_tag="LOCUS_01110"
                     /gene="lolA"
                     /note="Q9I0M4 outer-membrane lipoprotein carrier protein
                     (Pseudomonas aeruginosa PAO1) [pid:66.8%, q_cov:100.0%,
                     s_cov:100.0%, Eval:3.5e-77]"
                     /note="MGA_114"
     CDS             complement(26164..28497)
                     /product="DNA translocase FtsK"
                     /inference="COORDINATES:ab initio
                     prediction:MetaGeneAnnotator"
                     /inference="similar to AA sequence:UniProtKB:Q9I0M3"
                     /transl_table=11
                     /codon_start=1
                     /translation="MIALGVLCAYLWMALLTYEPSDPGWTHTSNVQQVRNAAGRAGAWF
                     ADVLFMALGYFAYLFPLLLAIKTWQVFRARHQAWRWNGWLFSWRLIGLVFLVLSGSALA
                     YIHFNAAEVLPASAGGALGESLGQLAVNSLNVQGSTLGLLALFLFGLTVFTDLSWFKVM
                     DLTGKITLDLLELIQSGFSRWWSARSERKQLVAQLRQVDELVSEVAAPVVRDRKEQAKV
                     KERLLEREESLVRHMSEREKRPAPVIEAPVAPKAPEPSKRVMKEKQATLFVDPLIEGSL
                     PPISLLDVAEKQQKQYSPESLEAMSRLLEIKLKEFGVEVTVESVHPGPVITRFEIQPAP
                     GVKVSRISNLAKDLARSLAVISVRVVEVIPGKTTVGIEIPNEDRQIVRFSEVLSSTQYD
                     DAKSPVTLALGHDIGGKPVIADLAKMPHLLVAGTTGSGKSVGVNAMILSILFKSTPEEA
                     RMIMIDPKMLELSIYEGIPHLLCPVVTDMKEAANALRWSVAEMERRYKLMAAMGVRNLA
                     GFNRKVKEAEEAGAPLHDPLYKRESMDDEPPYLKALPTIVVVVDEFADMMMIVGKKVEE
                     LIARIAQKARAAGIHLILATQRPSVDVITGLIKANIPTRMAFQVSSKIDSRTILDQGGA
                     EQLLGHGDMLYLPPGTGLPIRVHGAFVSDDEVHRVVEAWKARGAPDYIEDILAGVEDSG
                     SGFDAGGSGGEGGEGSEEDPLYDEAVRFVTESRRASISAVQRKLKIGYNRAARMIEAME
                     IAGVVTSMNTNGSREVIAPPPIRD"
                     /locus_tag="LOCUS_01120"
                     /gene="ftsK"
                     /note="Q9I0M3 DNA translocase FtsK (Pseudomonas aeruginosa
                     PAO1) [pid:82.0%, q_cov:100.0%, s_cov:96.1%, Eval:0.0e+00]"
                     /note="MGA_115"
     CDS             28785..29732
                     /product="thioredoxin reductase"
                     /inference="COORDINATES:ab initio
                     prediction:MetaGeneAnnotator"
                     /inference="similar to AA sequence:UniProtKB:Q9I0M2"
                     /transl_table=11
                     /codon_start=1
                     /translation="MSEVKHSRLIILGSGPAGYTAAVYAARANLKPLVITGIQPGGQLT
                     TTTEVDNWPGDVEGLTGPALMERMQKHAERFDTQILFDHIHTAELQQRPFTLKGDSGTY
                     TCDALIIATGASAQYLGLPSEEAFAGRGVSACATCDGFFYRNQVVAVVGGGNTAVEEAL
                     YLSNIAKEVHLIHRRDKLRSEKILQDKIMEKAANGNIRLHWNHTLEEVLGDDSGVTGVR
                     LKHTLTGEEARLDLAGVFIAIGHKPNTDLFAGQLAMRDGYLSIKGGSEGDATATSIAGV
                     FAAGDVADHVYRQAITSAGAGCMAALDAEKFLDN"
                     /locus_tag="LOCUS_01130"
                     /gene="trxB1"
                     /EC_number="1.8.1.9"
                     /note="Q9I0M2 thioredoxin reductase (Pseudomonas aeruginosa
                     PAO1) [pid:85.7%, q_cov:100.0%, s_cov:99.7%,
                     Eval:1.8e-154]"
                     /note="MGA_116"
     CDS             29778..30458
                     /product="leucyl/phenylalanyl-tRNA--protein transferase"
                     /inference="COORDINATES:ab initio
                     prediction:MetaGeneAnnotator"
                     /inference="similar to AA sequence:UniProtKB:Q4ZRL0"
                     /transl_table=11
                     /codon_start=1
                     /translation="MLTWLQRDDLGFPPLEQALREPNGLLAAGGDLSAERLVAAYRHGC
                     FPWYQEGQPILWWSPDPRTVLFPGELHVSRSLRKRIRQGELRVTFDQAFAEVIQGCAEP
                     RSYAKGTWITPAMQHAYIRLHERGIAHSVEVWRQGVLVGGLYGLAMGRLFFGESMFSRE
                     TDASKVGFVQLVERLRDWGFEMIDCQMHTHHLASFGARPIPRSEFKRLLAQHLQRPGET
                     NWRA"
                     /locus_tag="LOCUS_01140"
                     /gene="aat"
                     /EC_number="2.3.2.6"
                     /note="Q4ZRL0 leucyl/phenylalanyl-tRNA--protein transferase
                     (Pseudomonas syringae pv. syringae B728a) [pid:71.7%,
                     q_cov:100.0%, s_cov:98.7%, Eval:1.1e-93]"
                     /note="MGA_117"
     CDS             30511..31218
                     /product="putative arginyl-tRNA--protein transferase"
                     /inference="COORDINATES:ab initio
                     prediction:MetaGeneAnnotator"
                     /inference="similar to AA sequence:UniProtKB:Q4ZRK9"
                     /transl_table=11
                     /codon_start=1
                     /translation="MTSLARLKFYATQPHPCSYLPDEQATTLFLDPSQPMDVQVYAELS
                     EMGFRRSGDHLYRPHCQRCSACIPARIPANALLPSRQQKRIIKRNGDLKVQAVRAGFTE
                     EYYSLYATYIEKRHADGDMYPPSREQFNTFLVRDLPFSRFYEFRLDGRLLAVAVTDVLP
                     NGLSAVYTFYDPNEERRSLGRYAILWQVAEAARLGLKAVYLGYWIKNCRKMNYKTEYRP
                     IELLVSQRWITLS"
                     /locus_tag="LOCUS_01150"
                     /gene="ate"
                     /EC_number="2.3.2.8"
                     /note="Q4ZRK9 putative arginyl-tRNA--protein transferase
                     (Pseudomonas syringae pv. syringae B728a) [pid:81.6%,
                     q_cov:99.6%, s_cov:99.6%, Eval:6.1e-116]"
                     /note="MGA_118"
     CDS             31310..31528
                     /product="translation initiation factor IF-1"
                     /inference="COORDINATES:ab initio
                     prediction:MetaGeneAnnotator"
                     /inference="similar to AA sequence:UniProtKB:Q4ZRK8"
                     /transl_table=11
                     /codon_start=1
                     /translation="MSKEDSFEMEGTVVDTLPNTMFRVELENGHVVTAHISGKMRKNYI
                     RILTGDKVRVELTPYDLSKGRITYRAR"
                     /locus_tag="LOCUS_01160"
                     /gene="infA"
                     /note="Q4ZRK8 translation initiation factor IF-1
                     (Pseudomonas syringae pv. syringae B728a) [pid:100.0%,
                     q_cov:100.0%, s_cov:100.0%, Eval:2.8e-35]"
                     /note="MGA_119"
     CDS             complement(31612..33882)
                     /product="ATP-dependent Clp protease ATP-binding subunit
                     ClpA"
                     /inference="COORDINATES:ab initio
                     prediction:MetaGeneAnnotator"
                     /inference="similar to AA sequence:RefSeq:WP_011104508.1"
                     /transl_table=11
                     /codon_start=1
                     /translation="MLNRELEVTLNLAFKEARAKRHEFMTVEHLLLALLDNEAAATVLR
                     ACGASLDKLRHDLQEFIDSTTPLIPQHDEERETQPTLGFQRVLQRAVFHVQSSGKREVT
                     GANVLVAIFSEQESQAVFLLKQQNVARIDVVNYIAHGISKVPGSGASPDSESEMQDDES
                     GDTAAGKNPLDAYASNLNEQARQGRIDPLVGREHEVERVAQILARRRKNNPLLVGEAGV
                     GKTAIAEGLAKRIVDGQVPDLLRDSVVYSLDLGALLAGTKYRGDFEKRFKALLGELRKR
                     PQAILFIDEIHTIIGAGAASGGVMDASNLLKPLLSSGEIRCIGSTTFQEFRGIFEKDRA
                     LARRFQKVDVSEPSVEDTVGILRGLKGRFEQHHNIEYSDEALRAAAELASRYINDRHMP
                     DKAIDVVDEAGAFQRLQPEEARVKRIGVEQIEDIVAKIARIPPKHVSSSDKELLRNLER
                     DLKLTVFGQDDAIDSLATAIKLSRAGLKAPDKPVGSFLFAGPTGVGKTEAARQLARALG
                     VELIRFDMSEYMERHTVSRLIGAPPGYVGFDQGGLLTEAITKQPHCVLLLDEIEKAHPE
                     VFNLLLQVMDHGTLTDNNGRKADFRNVIIIMTTNAGAETAARASIGFTLQDHASDAMEV
                     IKKSFTPEFRNRLDTIIQFGRLSHEVIKSIVDKFLIELQAQLEDKHVTLEVSDAARGWL
                     AEHGYDARMGARPMARLIQDKIKRPLAEEILFGELADHGGVVRVDIRDDELFFEFETTA
                     ELV"
                     /locus_tag="LOCUS_01170"
                     /gene="clpA"
                     /note="WP_011104508.1 ATP-dependent Clp protease
                     ATP-binding subunit ClpA ([Pseudomonas syringae] pv. tomato
                     str. DC3000) [pid:90.8%, q_cov:98.1%, s_cov:98.2%,
                     Eval:0.0e+00]"
                     /note="MGA_120"
     CDS             complement(33912..34280)
                     /product="ATP-dependent Clp protease adapter protein ClpS"
                     /inference="COORDINATES:ab initio
                     prediction:MetaGeneAnnotator"
                     /inference="similar to AA sequence:UniProtKB:Q4ZRK6"
                     /transl_table=11
                     /codon_start=1
                     /translation="MRAFAHIRLTFNQDRAPEDDQHHEGSGLAVEEAKPALKAPSMYKV
                     VMFNDDYTPMDFVVEVLQSIFNHNRELATKIMLAVHTEGHAVCGVYTRDVAETKAMQVN
                     QYARECQHPLLCEIEKDG"
                     /locus_tag="LOCUS_01180"
                     /gene="clpS"
                     /note="Q4ZRK6 ATP-dependent Clp protease adapter protein
                     ClpS (Pseudomonas syringae pv. syringae B728a) [pid:75.8%,
                     q_cov:100.0%, s_cov:100.0%, Eval:3.7e-48]"
                     /note="MGA_121"
     CDS             34488..34760
                     /product="cold-shock protein CspD"
                     /inference="COORDINATES:ab initio
                     prediction:MetaGeneAnnotator"
                     /inference="similar to AA sequence:RefSeq:WP_003090435.1"
                     /transl_table=11
                     /codon_start=1
                     /translation="MLSGKVKWFNNAKGYGFIVADGGDEDLFAHYSAIQMEGYRTLKAG
                     QAVMFNILQGPKGLHAVEIRPQATVEASATTQTQVAEKGNIKAPA"
                     /locus_tag="LOCUS_01190"
                     /gene="cspD"
                     /note="WP_003090435.1 cold-shock protein CspD (Pseudomonas
                     aeruginosa PAO1) [pid:76.3%, q_cov:84.4%, s_cov:78.9%,
                     Eval:2.8e-27]"
                     /note="MGA_122"
     CDS             complement(34868..36124)
                     /product="isocitrate dehydrogenase [NADP]"
                     /inference="COORDINATES:ab initio
                     prediction:MetaGeneAnnotator"
                     /inference="similar to AA sequence:UniProtKB:Q9I0L5"
                     /transl_table=11
                     /codon_start=1
                     /translation="MGYQKIQVPAHGDKITVNADHTLNVPNNPIIPYIEGDGIGIDITP
                     VMIKVVDAAVEKAYGGQRKIAWMEVYAGEKATQVYDPDTWLPKETLEVVRDYVVSIKGP
                     LTTPVGGGIRSLNVALRQELDLYVCQRPVRWFTGVPSPVKKPGDVDMVIFRENSEDIYA
                     GVEWKAGTPEAEKVIKFLTEEMGVKKIRFTENCGIGIKPVSQEGTKRLVRKALQYAVDN
                     DRSSVTIVHKGNIMKFTEGAFKEWGYEVARDEFGAELLDGGPWMKFKNPNTGKEIVVKD
                     AIADAMLQQILLRPAEYDVIATLNLNGDYLSDALAAEVGGIGIAPGANLSDTVAMFEAT
                     HGTAPKYAGQDKVNPGSLILSAEMMLRHMGWVEAAELVIKGVEGAIAAKTVTYDFERLM
                     EGATLLSCSAFGDAAVSHM"
                     /locus_tag="LOCUS_01200"
                     /gene="icd"
                     /EC_number="1.1.1.42"
                     /note="Q9I0L5 isocitrate dehydrogenase [NADP] (Pseudomonas
                     aeruginosa PAO1) [pid:91.4%, q_cov:100.0%, s_cov:100.0%,
                     Eval:6.5e-225]"
                     /note="MGA_123"
     CDS             36477..38696
                     /product="isocitrate dehydrogenase, NADP-dependent"
                     /inference="COORDINATES:ab initio
                     prediction:MetaGeneAnnotator"
                     /inference="similar to AA sequence:RefSeq:WP_003113369.1"
                     /transl_table=11
                     /codon_start=1
                     /translation="MPSKITYTFTDEAPALATYSLLPIVETFAASADISVETRDISLAG
                     RILAAFADQLDADKRIEDDLAKLAEMTQSPDANIIKLPNISASVPQLKAAIAELKAQGY
                     NVPDFPDEPHSEAEKEVRARYSKVLGSAVNPVLREGNSDRRAPAAVKAYARKHPHSMGK
                     WSKASQSHADYMRGGDFFSSEQSITMDKAGDVRIEFVGKDGQVELKKQLALQEGEVLDS
                     MFMSCKKLRSFFEDTLQDCKETGVMWSLHVKATMMKISHPIVFGHAVTVYYKDVFDKWG
                     KLFEEIGVNPNNGLSSVYDKIKTLPASQQEEILHDIHEVYAHRPEMAMVDSVKGITNLH
                     IPSDVIVDASMPAMIRNSGQMWGKDGKQKDTKAVMPESTYARIYQEMINFCKTNGAFDP
                     TTMGSVPNVGLMAQKAEEYGSHDKTFEMTADGTMRVVLADGTVLMQHEVEKGDIWRACQ
                     TKDAPIRDWVKLAVTRARQSDTPAVFWLDPERAHDCELQKKVETYLKDHDLSGLDIRIM
                     GYNEAIRFSMERMIRGKDTISVTGNVLRDYLTDLFPIMELGTSAKMLSIVPLMAGGGMY
                     ETGAGGSAPKHVQQLIEENYLRWDSLGEFLALAVSLEELGIKSDNPKAKLLGKTLDAAT
                     GKLLDNNKSPARRIGGLDNRGSHFYLALYWAQELAAQTEDPALAAHFAPLAKALTENEE
                     KIVSELTAVQGKPADIGGYYRSNPELTSKVMRPSETFNAALAALA"
                     /locus_tag="LOCUS_01210"
                     /gene="idh"
                     /EC_number="1.1.1.42"
                     /note="WP_003113369.1 isocitrate dehydrogenase,
                     NADP-dependent (Pseudomonas aeruginosa PAO1) [pid:88.6%,
                     q_cov:99.7%, s_cov:99.5%, Eval:0.0e+00]"
                     /note="MGA_124"
     CDS             38810..39250
                     /product="NUDIX hydrolase"
                     /inference="COORDINATES:ab initio
                     prediction:MetaGeneAnnotator"
                     /inference="similar to AA sequence:RefSeq:WP_003097654.1"
                     /transl_table=11
                     /codon_start=1
                     /translation="MTWQPHITVATIVEHQGAFLFVEEIKAGRAVLNQPAGHLEANETL
                     RQAAIRETLEETAWQVELTGVVGVYLYTAPSNGVTYQRVCFAARPLAHDPQRALDDGIV
                     RALWLTRDELAGQPQRWRSELVLRCVDDYLSGPLHDLAVVRD"
                     /locus_tag="LOCUS_01220"
                     /note="WP_003097654.1 NUDIX hydrolase (Pseudomonas
                     aeruginosa PAO1) [pid:72.6%, q_cov:100.0%, s_cov:93.6%,
                     Eval:2.5e-59]"
                     /note="MGA_125"
     CDS             39319..40449
                     /product="tRNA-specific 2-thiouridylase MnmA"
                     /inference="COORDINATES:ab initio
                     prediction:MetaGeneAnnotator"
                     /inference="similar to AA sequence:UniProtKB:Q9I0L2"
                     /transl_table=11
                     /codon_start=1
                     /translation="MPSSTPVNPEKPRVIVGMSGGVDSSVSALLLLEQGYRVEGLFMKN
                     WEEDDGTEYCTAKEDLADAQAVCDRLGIKLHTANFAAEYWDNVFEHFLAEYKAGRTPNP
                     DILCNREIKFKAFLDYALMLGADLIATGHYVRRRDTEGRSDLLKGLDPNKDQSYFLHAV
                     AGEQLAKSLFPVGELEKPEVRAIAERHHLATARKKDSTGICFIGERRFSDFLKQYLPAQ
                     PGDIETTEGKVIGRHHGLMYHTIGQRQGLGIGGLKDAGDEPWYVVEKDLARNALIVGQG
                     NNNPRLFARALSVSEIYWVNPIEVVRPLRLAAKVRYRQDDQPCTLEPAADGYRVVFDTP
                     QRAVTPGQSVVFYDGDICLGGGVIEHAEAWFEGARP"
                     /locus_tag="LOCUS_01230"
                     /gene="mnmA"
                     /EC_number="2.8.1.13"
                     /note="Q9I0L2 tRNA-specific 2-thiouridylase MnmA
                     (Pseudomonas aeruginosa PAO1) [pid:83.2%, q_cov:100.0%,
                     s_cov:100.0%, Eval:3.9e-186]"
                     /note="MGA_126"
     CDS             40446..41066
                     /product="high frequency lysogenization protein HflD"
                     /inference="COORDINATES:ab initio
                     prediction:MetaGeneAnnotator"
                     /inference="similar to AA sequence:UniProtKB:Q9I0L1"
                     /transl_table=11
                     /codon_start=1
                     /translation="MTRLDEQLIALGAVFEAAAQVDRIARTGQSAPAPVACLLRSLLIR
                     SPQSTVEIYGGDDLNLRDGYRALVGALERESSALQREPLRYALAMIGLERQLDKRGDML
                     EVIASRLDQIEAQVGHFGIDHPNVVASFASLYQDTLSTFRQRIQVQGDMRHLQQSDNAA
                     KIRALLLAGIRSARLWRQLGGHRWQLIFSRRKLLDALYPRLRT"
                     /locus_tag="LOCUS_01240"
                     /gene="hflD"
                     /note="Q9I0L1 high frequency lysogenization protein HflD
                     (Pseudomonas aeruginosa PAO1) [pid:74.0%, q_cov:97.1%,
                     s_cov:97.1%, Eval:1.3e-81]"
                     /note="MGA_127"
     CDS             41160..42530
                     /product="adenylosuccinate lyase"
                     /inference="COORDINATES:ab initio
                     prediction:MetaGeneAnnotator"
                     /inference="similar to AA sequence:UniProtKB:Q9I0K9"
                     /transl_table=11
                     /codon_start=1
                     /translation="MQLSSLTAVSPVDGRYAGKTSALRPIFSEFGLIRYRVQVEVRWLQ
                     RLAAHPGVPEVAPFSAEANALLEQLAEDFQLEHAERVKEFERTTNHDVKAVEYLLKEQA
                     KRLPELARVNEFIHFACTSEDINNLSHALMLREGRDTVLLPLMRQVAEAIRALAIQFAD
                     VPMLSRTHGQPASPTTMGKELANVVYRLERQIAQVEAVPLLGKINGAVGNYNAHLSAYP
                     DVDWEANAREFIESDLGLSWNPYTTQIEPHDYIAELFDAIARFNTILIDFDRDVWGYIS
                     LGYFKQKTVAGEIGSSTMPHKVNPIDFENSEGNLGIANALFQHLASKLPISRWQRDLTD
                     STVLRNLGVGFAHSVIAYEASLKGIGKLELNAPRLADDLDACWEVLAEPVQTVMRRYAV
                     ENAYEKLKDLTRGKGITPEALQTFIDGLAIPESAKAELRKLTPATYVGNATAQAKRI"
                     /locus_tag="LOCUS_01250"
                     /gene="purB"
                     /EC_number="4.3.2.2"
                     /note="Q9I0K9 adenylosuccinate lyase (Pseudomonas
                     aeruginosa PAO1) [pid:88.4%, q_cov:100.0%, s_cov:100.0%,
                     Eval:2.9e-234]"
                     /note="MGA_128"
     CDS             42634..43773
                     /product="cupin"
                     /inference="COORDINATES:ab initio
                     prediction:MetaGeneAnnotator"
                     /inference="similar to AA sequence:RefSeq:WP_007246030.1"
                     /transl_table=11
                     /codon_start=1
                     /translation="MGGISARQFLRDYWQKKPLLIRQAIPEFQSPISPDELAGLSLEEE
                     VESRLVIERGDRPWELRRGPFSEDTYQQLPEKDWTLLVQAVDQLVPDVADLLEHFRFLP
                     NWRIDDVMISYAAPGGGVGPHYDNYDVFLLQAHGKRRWRIGQMCDSDSPLLPHDDLRIL
                     ADFQGTDEWVLEPGDMLYLPPRLAHFGTAEDACMTYSVGFRAPSAAEVLTHFTDFLAQF
                     LPDEERYGDADLQPVEDPFEIQRDALERLKGLLAEHMGDERLLLTWFGQFMTEPRYPER
                     VEGAELALADFLSAIRDGAVLVRNPSARLAWSEVDIGLLLFASGQSRLLPAGLRDLLRL
                     VCSADALHVDNLSPWVDNEDARTLLWELVKQGSLEFADE"
                     /locus_tag="LOCUS_01260"
                     /note="WP_007246030.1 cupin ([Pseudomonas syringae] pv.
                     tomato str. DC3000) [pid:76.5%, q_cov:100.0%, s_cov:97.7%,
                     Eval:8.6e-173]"
                     /note="MGA_129"
     CDS             43766..44200
                     /product="acetyltransferase"
                     /inference="COORDINATES:ab initio
                     prediction:MetaGeneAnnotator"
                     /inference="similar to AA sequence:RefSeq:WP_003090444.1"
                     /transl_table=11
                     /codon_start=1
                     /translation="MNDVQVRIADWQKDNADLRRIREAVFIAEQAVPPEQEWDTDDAEA
                     IHFLATEGGYPIGTARLLADGQIGRVAVLRDWRGLNVGNALMQAVIGEAERRGLVEQKL
                     TAQVHATRFYERLGFQVVSDEFLEAGIPHVDMLRRSDSQA"
                     /locus_tag="LOCUS_01270"
                     /note="WP_003090444.1 acetyltransferase (Pseudomonas
                     aeruginosa PAO1) [pid:74.5%, q_cov:97.9%, s_cov:100.0%,
                     Eval:7.1e-56]"
                     /note="MGA_130"
     CDS             44230..44823
                     /product="hypothetical protein"
                     /inference="COORDINATES:ab initio
                     prediction:MetaGeneAnnotator"
                     /inference="similar to AA sequence:RefSeq:WP_003113372.1"
                     /transl_table=11
                     /codon_start=1
                     /translation="MAELPAVEFVSPGRFALCNPEPSYASTRSVAEGDTPSPSAETTLL
                     TTATQLREHTLALAQQARRSLVIYSQALDPWLYGDADFVEACVRLLLSHPRNGLAVIVA
                     DPTRALRTGHRLLDLSHRLTSNLRIRRLASASDCDNCEFVIADDNALIVRTQADRPEAR
                     VSYHAPGKARQQRALFDRAWELSVTDPNLRSFRI"
                     /locus_tag="LOCUS_01280"
                     /note="WP_003113372.1 hypothetical protein (Pseudomonas
                     aeruginosa PAO1) [pid:43.9%, q_cov:98.5%, s_cov:94.7%,
                     Eval:7.0e-37]"
                     /note="MGA_131"
     CDS             44820..45626
                     /product="hypothetical protein"
                     /inference="COORDINATES:ab initio
                     prediction:MetaGeneAnnotator"
                     /inference="similar to AA sequence:RefSeq:WP_003090446.1"
                     /transl_table=11
                     /codon_start=1
                     /translation="MSFKAIVAMLLFSVALPLSAATEVIPLNYRQAEEMLDIARSVVAD
                     QGRVSAYGNQLVINAPKPVIKELRAVVAQLDTAPKRLLITVDTQDQGTSSQSGYSIDGS
                     IRSGDVELSTGEGRASGNQVRIIRRSTHSRNGGVQQLQVTEGYPALIQVGQTVPLTTSG
                     TDGYGQMYRQTEYRDVLRGFYVTANVTGEQVQVTLSSSNDRADDYRPGVIHTQAADTRV
                     TGRLGEWLTIGGVSESESGQGHGLVRRYSTQGAQDVSVRLKVEQLP"
                     /locus_tag="LOCUS_01290"
                     /note="WP_003090446.1 hypothetical protein (Pseudomonas
                     aeruginosa PAO1) [pid:57.7%, q_cov:97.8%, s_cov:97.1%,
                     Eval:1.9e-82]"
                     /note="MGA_132"
     CDS             46102..47700
                     /product="isocitrate lyase"
                     /inference="COORDINATES:ab initio
                     prediction:MetaGeneAnnotator"
                     /inference="similar to AA sequence:UniProtKB:Q9I0K4"
                     /transl_table=11
                     /codon_start=1
                     /translation="MSAYQDDIKAVAALKEKFGSSWSAINPESVARMRAQNRFKTGLDI
                     AKYTAAIMRKDMAEYDADSSLYTQSLGCWHGFIGQQKLISIKKHLKTTNKRYLYLSGWM
                     VAALRSEFGPLPDQSMHEKTAVSGLIGELYTFLRQADARELDLLFTALDAAREAGDKAK
                     EQEIQNQIDNYETHVVPIIADIDAGFGNAEATYLLAKQMIEAGACCIQIENQVSDEKQC
                     GHQDGKVTVPHADFLAKINAVRYAFLELGVDDGVIVARTDSLGAGLTKQIAVTNEPGDL
                     GDLYNSFLDGDYIDSAADIANGDVVIKANGKLLKPKRLASGLFQFRKGTGEDRCVLDCI
                     TSLQNGADLLWIETEKPHVGQIKGMVDRIREVIPNAKLVYNNSPSFNWTLNFRQQVFDA
                     MVAEGKDVSAYDRAKLMSVEYDETELAQIADEKIRTFQKDGSAHAGIFHHLITLPTYHT
                     AALSTDNLAKGYFAEEGMLAYVKGVQRQELRQGIACVKHQNMAGSDIGDNHKEYFAGEA
                     ALKASGKDNTMNQFH"
                     /locus_tag="LOCUS_01300"
                     /EC_number="4.1.3.1"
                     /note="Q9I0K4 isocitrate lyase (Pseudomonas aeruginosa
                     PAO1) [pid:92.7%, q_cov:100.0%, s_cov:100.0%,
                     Eval:6.2e-287]"
                     /note="MGA_133"
     CDS             complement(47775..48827)
                     /product="AI-2E family transporter"
                     /inference="COORDINATES:ab initio
                     prediction:MetaGeneAnnotator"
                     /inference="similar to AA sequence:RefSeq:WP_011268279.1"
                     /transl_table=11
                     /codon_start=1
                     /translation="MQNNTLERKVFLGLLLFVTLAFGWILLPFYGAVFWAAILAIIFAP
                     LQKRLAAHFGERRNLAALLTLTVCLLVAVLPVILIAAMLVQEGATLYQQIESGDLDVRA
                     LLNQFRELLPAVAQQQLDRLGWGDAGSLRERLASGALEASRYLATKAFSFGQGTFQFLI
                     GFFVMLYLLFFFIRDGRELVHKVRQAMPLSDGQKRRLFSKFTRVVRATVKGNVIVALTQ
                     GALGGVIFAIFGISGALLWAVLMAFLSLLPAVGAGLIWGPVAIYFFMSGSVWQGIVLML
                     YGVLVIGLVDNILRPILVGKDTKMPDYIVLISTLGGLSLFGLNGFVIGPLVAALFISAW
                     GLFTAGEDPS"
                     /locus_tag="LOCUS_01310"
                     /note="WP_011268279.1 AI-2E family transporter (Pseudomonas
                     syringae pv. syringae B728a) [pid:63.3%, q_cov:99.7%,
                     s_cov:98.6%, Eval:8.4e-127]"
                     /note="MGA_134"
     CDS             complement(48918..50234)
                     /product="transporter"
                     /inference="COORDINATES:ab initio
                     prediction:MetaGeneAnnotator"
                     /inference="similar to AA sequence:RefSeq:WP_003113382.1"
                     /transl_table=11
                     /codon_start=1
                     /translation="MNAVVAAVAVMLLLSLARVHVVVALISGAVVGGLLGGIGIEGTLA
                     AFNKGLGGGATVALSYALLGAFAVAIAKSGLAHALADKALAMVGKQGSGSEGHIKWMLV
                     VLLLGVAVSSQNILPIHIAFIPLLVPPLLYVMSKLRIDRRLIACVLAFGLITPYMFLPV
                     GFGNIFLNEILLANVAKSGADISNVKVTHAMALPALGMVTGLLIAFFSYRKPRTYELGR
                     VEAVTQAKTEYSPLALMVALVAIAAAFVIQLWLDSMIMGALVGFLIFSTSGVVRWREAD
                     GLFTEGMKMMAMIGFIMIAAAGFAEVMRETGDVKALVDASVEWIGNSKAVGALLMLLVG
                     LLVTMGIGSSFSTVPIIAAIFVPLGLQLGFSPLAIVSLVGTAGALGDGGSPASDSTLGP
                     TAGLNADGQHNHIWDTVVPTFLHYNLPLLGFGWIAAMTL"
                     /locus_tag="LOCUS_01320"
                     /note="WP_003113382.1 transporter (Pseudomonas aeruginosa
                     PAO1) [pid:71.0%, q_cov:100.0%, s_cov:100.0%,
                     Eval:7.5e-171]"
                     /note="MGA_135"
     CDS             50384..50740
                     /product="6-carboxy-5,6,7,8-tetrahydropterin synthase"
                     /inference="COORDINATES:ab initio
                     prediction:MetaGeneAnnotator"
                     /inference="similar to AA sequence:UniProtKB:Q9I0H2"
                     /transl_table=11
                     /codon_start=1
                     /translation="MEIFKEFTFESAHRLPFVPEGHKCGRLHGHSFRVAIYISGDVDPK
                     TGWIRDFGELKALFRPIYDLLDHNYLNDIPGLENPTSENLAKWIWEELKPVLPELSRIR
                     IHETCTSGCEYRGD"
                     /locus_tag="LOCUS_01330"
                     /EC_number="4.-.-.-"
                     /note="Q9I0H2 6-carboxy-5,6,7,8-tetrahydropterin synthase
                     (Pseudomonas aeruginosa PAO1) [pid:83.1%, q_cov:100.0%,
                     s_cov:100.0%, Eval:4.3e-60]"
                     /note="MGA_136"
ORIGIN
        1 ctggaagcgc gcgctgcccg aggcgctggc tgcggccggc ccgcgcccgg cgcctacggc
       61 ccaggtgctg ccgaggctcg ttcgcgggca gacttgcaat gtgccggcgg tagccctcaa
      121 ggatcagttc acccagccgc ccaagcccta caccgaaggc gacctgatcc aggcgatgaa
      181 gaacgtcgcc cgcctggtcg aagatccgcg cctcaagcag aaactcaagg acacgaccgg
      241 catcggcacc gaagcgacgc gcgccgggat cattcagggc ctgctcgagc gtggctatct
      301 gacccgccaa ggcaaggcgc tggcggctac acccgccgcg tttagcctga tcgacgccgt
      361 gccgcggccg atcgccgatc cgggcaccac agcgatctgg gagcaggcac tggacatggt
      421 ccaggccggt gaaatgccgc tggacgaatt cgttgcaaag cagtccgcct ggatgagcaa
      481 gctggtggaa cgctgcgcag ggctgcagct gagcatcagc ggccccgcca tcggcacgcc
      541 cgccaggcgc aagggcggca agcgcccgcg ctacggcaag ccgggtacct ccacgaaggc
      601 aacgggtgcc aagggcagga agcgcgccgc accgaagtga ggggtgcgca taacgcgccc
      661 tctactcgag cgtgtggacg acccggcgtc aggtagggga acggggcaat ggtttggcag
      721 gcagggccgg cggtgggcaa ggctgcaccg ttgcccaccc tacggatcag cgccggctgg
      781 cgctacggga tccttttcca ccatcgcccc ctgttgcacc ccgcgctgaa ctcgtgagag
      841 tggccatccc tatcgctgcc ggatcccgct ccgcgccgta gggtggaaag cgaccacggg
      901 gctttttcca cgcgcgtaca cgcgtgcgcg agatgcggcg caacagcact gcgctgccaa
      961 cctcccgagc caagcgatga cgccgacaag actgctccgt gcccacgggc cgcgcagccg
     1021 ggagcgtggc tggccttgtc ggcaacccgg tgcgcgcata ccaaaatggc agaccgtaga
     1081 aaagcaaaag gggaagccgt gaggcttccc cttgaaggga tcgtgctttg ttcttcttct
     1141 gctgacgggc ttgttgttct tgtttgcagc ccggctgggc ctcagggccc atggttccaa
     1201 atggaaccga ggaacaaacg gattattttg gtcgctgatg ctgcctgccc tcgcgggcca
     1261 accggttctg gtgctgcctt gcatggcagt tttgttgttc tcgctccggt cgagagaaac
     1321 ctctgggcaa ctcctctcca aaagaatcag tttgctacgt ccccatcctg ttgttcttgt
     1381 tattcaggag ccgcttcgtt ttgttcttgt tatgggtgct tctggttttt tgtttttgtt
     1441 gtgccagtaa tagagcagca gtcgtgccaa ctttacgaaa gccttttata tcaatgactt
     1501 gtgaaacgga tgagattttc gagggccgcc ggaacggaaa tttcgttacc gccctgccca
     1561 gcaggcgtta cgcccggccg gccgcggtaa cactcggcaa gcgttaccgc gaggtggtta
     1621 cccgcgggtg ccagtcgatc tcgctcgccg acagctcgac cgaaacccgg gcttgaccag
     1681 gcgtgcgtga gaagcgtggt gccggcgcca cctgcaggcc accctcctgg ttgcgataga
     1741 cgccgcgtgc cttgaagtgc gggtgctccg gcgcctcgtg caattcgagc accggtgcaa
     1801 agcaggcatc ggtcccctcc agcagcgcac accactgatc acggctgcgg ctggcgaaca
     1861 gcgcctgaag ttcggcgccc tgctcggccc acgcggcggg atcgcggccg acccggcgca
     1921 gcgattccgg cgcattgata cgctcgcaca atagatccca gaatttgggc tccagcgcgc
     1981 cgatggcgat ttcgcggccg tcggcgcagc gatagcagcg gtagttgggt gccgcgccgg
     2041 ccagcgggtt ggccgcacgc tccatcgaca gccggccagt ggccagaagg cccgagaaga
     2101 aactcatcaa cgacgagacg ccatcgacga tggccgcatc gacgacctgg cccttgcctg
     2161 atcgctcacg ctcgaacagc gcggcgagga taccgacggc caggaacatc gagcctccgc
     2221 caaaatcgcc gaccagattc agcggcggga tcgcggttcc ctcggcgccg cgaatcgccg
     2281 ccagcgcgcc ggtcagcgcg atgtaattga tgtcgtggcc cgccgcaccg gccagtggcc
     2341 cgctttgccc ccagccggtc atgcgcccgt agatcagcct ggcgttgcgc tgcaggagcg
     2401 gttcgggccc gagccccagg cgttccatca ccccgggacg aaagccctcg atcagtacat
     2461 ccgcctggtc agcgaggttc aggcagcgct cgcgcccggc tgcactgcgg atatcgagcg
     2521 ttacgacgcg ccggccgcgg tccaccaccg ggttcgacca gcccgttccg ccctcacgct
     2581 gaacgcgaat gacatcggcc cccagatcgg ccagcagcat ggcgcagtgc ggccccgggc
     2641 cgatgccggc gaactccagc acgcgcagcc cggcaagcgg gccagggcct gattcctgcg
     2701 tgtcgctcac atgacctcca gagctaggct cttcatggcg gaacgccgcc gcccgaccag
     2761 cagccaggcg gcgggcggct cagaagctcg ccgcgttgcg ctgattctcg acgaggtggt
     2821 tgcggtagcg ctcgcgtagc acctttttgt cgatcttgcc ggtggccgtg agcggcaccc
     2881 ggtcgaacac caccgcatca ggtatccacc acttgacgag gttcggctcc agatgggcca
     2941 gcacctggtc ggcgctgacc tcggcgtcgg cgtgcggctc gatcaccagc agcgggcgct
     3001 cctcccactt ggggtggaac acgccgacga cggcggccac ctttacaccg ggacaggcgg
     3061 ccgcgacgtt ctcgatgtcg atggagctga cccattcccc gccggacttg atcacgtcct
     3121 tgctgcggtc ggtgatgcgc aggaaaccat cggcgtcgag ggtggcgatg tcgccggtgt
     3181 cgaaccagcc ctcggcatcc agtgcacttc tatcgctgcg gtagtagcgc tcgaccgtcc
     3241 agggcccgcg caccaacagc ttgcccgagc tctgcccgtc gcgtggcagc tcgcggccct
     3301 ggtcgtcgac gattctcagc tcgatgccga actgcagccg gccctgacgg ctccagatgg
     3361 tgtcgttggt cgccgcatga ccacgctcca tgagcttcgg cgttggcgtt gccaccacgc
     3421 ccagcgggct ggtctcggtc atgccccaga gttggcagac ggcgacgcgg tacttgcgct
     3481 ggaaggtctc ggccatcatg cgcggcacgg ccgagccgcc gatgaccagg cgcgccaggc
     3541 tgccggcatc ctcgccggtg cgttccagat ggtcgaggta catggtccag atcgtcggta
     3601 cgccgccgga aagggttacc ccctcgccct tgatcaacgc ctgcaggctc gcgccgtcca
     3661 tcttgtcgca cggcaggacg aatttgcagc cgttgatcgc cgcagcaaac ggcagccccc
     3721 aggcggtgcc gtggtagagc gaggaacagg gcatcacgca atcgaaggcg gaaagcccga
     3781 acgcgccgga caaccccgcc gccatcgcgt gcaagacgac cgagcgatgg ctgtagagca
     3841 cgcccttggg gtcgccggta gtaccggagg tgtaacagag aatggcgccg gcattctcat
     3901 cgaactgcgg ccagacgacc ggcgcctcgt tggcgatcag cgcctcgtag gcctgcaccc
     3961 cggcgccggc ttcggccagg gcggcctcct cggcgagcat gacgaaatgg cgaatgttcg
     4021 gcagccgatc gcgcaaacgt tcgacgcagg gaatgaagct ctggtcgaac agcaacacct
     4081 ggctgccggc atggttgatg gtgtagacga tctggtcgtc ggacagccgc gggttggcgg
     4141 tatgcagtac ggcgccgatg cccggcacgg cgaagaacag ttcgtaatgg cgatgagtgt
     4201 tccaggccag cgacgagacc gcgtcccccg gcgcgatgcc aaggctgcgc agcatgctgg
     4261 cggctcgcgc ggcacgctcg gcaaggccgg catagtcgta gcgccacagc ggaccgtcga
     4321 gctgacgcga gacgatctcg cggtcgccgt gggcggtggc ggcatgggtg aggatggagg
     4381 tgatggacaa cggggcttgc tgcatcagtc ctgtttgcat gtttccgacc tcatcttgtt
     4441 tttgttttag agtggcgacc ggagcactcc ggccaaccaa ttggcacggc aaaaaaggct
     4501 tatcgatcaa cgcgctatgg cttaaagctc aagtcgcgtg aggttttact tcaactcctg
     4561 caggttgcgc gcgatcacca gccgctggat atcgctggtg ccctcgtaga tctggcagac
     4621 ccggacgtcg cggtagatgc gctcgaccgg aaagtcgcgc aggtaaccat agccaccaag
     4681 ggtctggatc gcggccgagc agaccttctc ggccatctcc gaggcgaaca gcttggctat
     4741 cgaggcctcc accagcgctg gcttgccggc ttcgcgcagt gccgcggcgt gccgcaccat
     4801 ctgccgcgca acggcgatct gcgtggccat gtcggccagg cgaaacgcca ccgcctggtg
     4861 ctcgaggatc ggcttgccga atgcctcgcg ttcgccggca tagtcgcgcg ccgcctcgaa
     4921 cgccgcctgc gccatgccta ccgcctgcgc ggcgataccg atacggccgc cctcgaggtt
     4981 ggccagcgcg atgcggtacc cctcgccctc ctcgccgagg cggttggcaa ttggcacgcg
     5041 caggtcgttg aaggccagct ggcaggtgtc cgaggcatgc tggccgagct tttcctcgac
     5101 gcgcaccacc tcgtagccgg gcgtgtcggt cggcacgatg aaggcgctga taccccgctt
     5161 gccggcctgt ggatcggtga ccgcaaatac gattaccgtc ccggcgtggc gaccggaggt
     5221 gatgaactgc ttggcaccat tgagcacgta gctgtcgcca tcacgcaccg ctcgcgtgcg
     5281 caggctgctg gcatccgaac cggcctgcgg ctcggtcagg gcgaaggcac cgatctgctc
     5341 gccgcgcgcc aggggcacga ggaagtcacg cttctgctgt tcgttgccga atgccaggat
     5401 cggcacgcag ccgaccgagt tgtgcacgct catgatggtc gagcaggcgc cgtcgccagc
     5461 ggcaatctcc tccagggcca tggcataggc cacgtagccg gtatcgcttc cgccccactg
     5521 ttcgggtacc agcatgccga agaagccgag cccggccatc tcggcgaccg cctcggccgg
     5581 gtagcggtgc tcgcggtccc aggcctcggc gaagggcttg agccgctcgc gggcgaactg
     5641 ccgcgccatc gcggcgatgg cttgttgatc ctcgttcggt agcatcggcc gcctcctcag
     5701 atcagttcga tggccatcgc cgtcgcttcg ccgccaccga tgcagatggc tgccacgccg
     5761 cggcgcaatt gacgcgcgcg tagcgcatga atgagcgtcg cgagaatgcg cgcgccggaa
     5821 gcgccaaccg ggtgacccag agcacaggcg ccgccattga cgttgagccg cgcgtgatcg
     5881 atgtccagct cgcgcatcgc cgccatcggc accacggcaa aggcttcgtt gatctcgata
     5941 aggtcgacgt cggccaggcg ccagccggtg cgttccatga gcttgccgat tgccccgatg
     6001 ggcgcggtgg tgaagcggct gggggcgtcg gcataggccg cgtggccgtg gatcaccgcc
     6061 tgcgcctgca ggccccagcg ttcggcttcg gaccggcgca tcatcaccag cgcggcggcg
     6121 ccgtcggaaa tcgagctgga gttggccgcg gtcaccgtgc cgccttcacg aaacgccggg
     6181 cgcagctgcg ggatcttgtc cagcgacgcc ttgggcggct gctcgtcatc gcgcacctgg
     6241 cgctgctgtt tgccatcggt cacgtccagc gcgacgattt cgtcggcaaa cgcgccgctg
     6301 gcaatggcgg cctgcgcccg gcgtagcgat tcgatggcat aggcgtcctg ctgctcacgg
     6361 gtgaagccga aggcatcggc gcactcctcg gcgaagctgc ccatcaaccg gcccttgtcg
     6421 aacgagtctt ccaggccgtc gaggaacatg tggtcgagca cccggccgtg ccccatgcgg
     6481 tagccggctc gggccttctc cagcagatag ggggcgttgg tcatgctctc catgccgccg
     6541 gcgacaacga tgtcgctact gccggccagt agctggtcgt gggcgaggat ggcggtctgc
     6601 atgcccgagc cgcacatctt gttgaccgtg gtacaggtcg tggcgcgggt caggccggcg
     6661 cctagagcgg cctggcgtgc cggtgcctgg ccctgcccgg ccggcagtac gcaacccatc
     6721 agcacgtcct ggacgttctc cggcggcagg ccggcactct cgacggcggc gcggatggca
     6781 gcagcgccca attgtggcgc cgtcaagctc ttgaggtcgc cctggaagcc gcccatgggc
     6841 gtgcgggcgc aactgacgat gacgatcgga tcctgtttca tgcttgcttc cttcacttgg
     6901 cggccatgcg caacgcaccg tcgaggcgga tcacctcgcc gttgagcatg gggttctcga
     6961 agatatgccg taccaacgcg gcgtattcgg ccgggcggcc caggcgcggc gggaacggta
     7021 cgccggcggc cagcgaatca cggatttcct ggctcatgcc ggccatcatc ggcgtctcga
     7081 acaccccggg cgcaacggtc atcacgcgga taccgaagcg cgccagttca cgcgccgccg
     7141 gtagcgtcat gctggccacg ccacccttgg aggcggcata ggcggcctgg ccgatctgcc
     7201 cgtcgaaggc ggcaatggac gccgtgttga cgatcacacc gcgctcgccc tcggcattcg
     7261 gcgggttgtc ggccatcgct tcggcggcca gacgcagcat gttgaatgta ccgatcaggt
     7321 tgatgccgac gatgcggcca aagctgtcca gcccatgcgg cccctgacga ccgaggattt
     7381 tctcgccgcc ggctacaccc gcacagttga ccagcccgtg tagcgcaccg aagcgctcgc
     7441 gggcctgggc cacggcgcgg cgggcagccg cttcgtcacg gatgtcggcc tggacggcaa
     7501 tcgcaccggc gccgaggggc tcgacgcagg cactgccggc ggcctcgtcg agatcgacca
     7561 ccaccacctt cgccccggct tgtgccagct cgcgtacggc ggcggcgccc agacctgaac
     7621 caccgccggt gatcagaaag acgctgtctc gaatctgcat ggcgttctcc cgctgttgtt
     7681 gttcttcgga tcgaagccgg agccatgttc ggtcgccatg cgggccgcca gcaatggtcg
     7741 atgcactcaa gcgtactgag cgttttggcc aatggccgct ggctatcagc cgctcactcg
     7801 tcggcggtgc ccaggatcaa cgtgcggtaa tgcccggggt tggtgcccga ccacttgcga
     7861 aaggccttgt agaacgagct gacgtcggcg aagccgaggc gctcggcgat ttccgcgtag
     7921 ctcagggccg catcggccag ccagcgcgtc gccagctcgc gtcgtacggc atccttgatg
     7981 ccctggtacg gctgtccggc ctcggccagc cggcgacgca gcgtggccgg ggacatgcac
     8041 agctcaccgg cgagcgtctg gctgtctggc cagcggtcgg caggccgttc actcagcagt
     8101 tgcttgatac ggctggccag gctgctgctg tcgcgatagc gaaccaggat attggccggt
     8161 gcgtcctgga gaaatgcgcg cagctcctct tcgctgcgcc gtatcggcag gtcgagcacc
     8221 tcggcggcga agatgatgcg ggtcgaggcc tgcgagaaac gcaggttctc ggagaacatc
     8281 acccgatagt cgtcggtgta gtctggctcg gcgcagcgcg actccaccgc cagcaagggt
     8341 atccgccggc cgacgagcca gcaggccaac ccgtgcacga gcatccagaa ggtgaagtag
     8401 gcaaacgcgc gaccgggcgt gcaagcgccc tcttccagca cgatttccgc caggctgtgg
     8461 cggcgcacca ggcgcccgcg aaggcgctcg agcgtgaggc catagaagcg cagcatctgg
     8521 cgcaacgccg cttccagcgt cggctgggcg acgcagcagc gactgatgaa gacgaaactg
     8581 cccgaacgca ggcgccgtgc gtccatgcca aagaactcgt cgtcgaagcg ctcggccagg
     8641 cccagccaca tgcgccggta atagcccacg ctcacgcgtc cgtccggctc ggccagacac
     8701 gccgacgaca ggccaagcga ctcgagcagt tgcgcaggcg acctgtcgac gtcggtaaag
     8761 gcgagcagag cctgctggac caggcgcacg gaaatgctgt cgcgctcggc ggtcgaggcg
     8821 ctgtcgtgaa gggcgagtga ttcaggcaac gggttcatcc tgggctgaag cgaccgtgac
     8881 agcgcaccat gatggtccac cgtgccaggc atcgccagtc atagccagcc cagcgtcagg
     8941 ccggcaacga ccaggtaacg cagggtcttg gccagcccga cgatcagcag aaagctccac
     9001 cagggttcgc gcatcacccc ggccaccagc gtcagtggat cgccgatcag cggcgcccag
     9061 ctgagcagca gcgtccaacg accatagcga tggtaatggc gctgcgcctg gtccagctgt
     9121 cgttcgctga acggaaacca gcggcggtgg cgaaaatgct ccagatagcg gcccagcagc
     9181 cagttcacca gcgaacccag gacattgccg aggctggcga acgcgatcag tgcccaggtc
     9241 gagtggccgc ccgcgacgag cagccccgca agcagcgctt ccgagcctag tggcagcaac
     9301 gtggcggcgc caaaggcggc cagaaaaagt cctgcgtagc cggtgagctc cactcgattc
     9361 cttgccttcg cgctgttgca cagcccgcca gtatgccttc gccaagcgat acgagacagg
     9421 ccgccaatag gcagccaccc gggccgccgc tatagtggca ccttgactat cggagctgag
     9481 aattgaagcg cgtcgttccg agctggtggt tgtggctcct gttgctggcg catgggctgg
     9541 cgcaggccag ctggcatgaa acgggtaccg agccggttgc gctgggtggc cgctgggcgc
     9601 tgctcgtcga cccggatgag cgcctgagcg tggaagatct ggaacgtccc ggcatggcgg
     9661 ctcgcttcat gacgcagcaa ggcaaccccg ggcttggcta tcgtagcggc gccgtctggc
     9721 tgcgcctgca gttcgacagg cccgcccccg acatcccgat ctggtggctg gacctgcagt
     9781 cctccacgct ggacgaggtg gtgctgtatc agcgccgagc ggatggcagc tttcgccagg
     9841 ccgtcgccgg cgatcaccgc aacagcaagg cgcaggacat ccactttcgc aatccgctgt
     9901 ttcgtctcga actcccggcc gaagggagca ccaccctcta cctgcgcatc aagagccaca
     9961 atccgatcag tttcgcgatg gtgctctggc cgcccgagcg cttcatcagc tcgatcatcc
    10021 gcctgcaact gctgcatggg ctgatcttcg caaccttcgt cctgctgatc gtcagcaacc
    10081 tctggctgta tttcgccagc cgagacacga ccttcgggct gttcagcctg ttcaccctgg
    10141 ccaacctgat caccatgctc ggggcagaag gctacctgcc gtactacctg ctcggtgcgc
    10201 tggccgggcc aaaggatctg ccgagtaccc tcgcctggat ctgggcgccg gtgctcggtg
    10261 cgatcttcca ggtccagtac ctgggcctgt tgcggatgcg gctgttggcc agcctggcac
    10321 gctggggcct ggtggcgatg ttgctggcgg cgctgctcgc ctcgatgaac ctgctgattt
    10381 cctggtcgtt atggcgactg atctatcagg gctggatatt tctgtgcgca ttcgcgctgt
    10441 gccagatcgc cttctggctc gggctcagcg gtctcaagcg agcgcgggtg ttggcggcgg
    10501 tgcaggcgct gtttctgctg accctggcac tgcggatcgg gcgcaacctc ggctggttcg
    10561 agcccgggct gctggtcgac aacgccctgt atttcgccat ggccgcctac gcgctggtga
    10621 tgagctcggc ggtcagtcgc agccacgaga acctgcgtcg ggaaaaggag gccgcccagg
    10681 ccgaggcact ggcgctggca cagcgcaacg agcaacacct cgaaagtcag gttgccgagc
    10741 gtacccgcgc gctggaagcc acggttgccc aggtgcaggc tgcgctttcg ctcgagcggc
    10801 acgccaagga tgagcaacgg cacttcctcg ccaccgtgtc ccacgaactg cgtactccgc
    10861 tggccgttat cgacgccacc gcgcagaacc tcgagctcga ccatgaaggt gatcccgcca
    10921 ccctcgagcg ataccgcaag atcctgcggg caaccgagcg tatgccccgg ctgctcagca
    10981 gctcgctcga cgagcgtcat ttcggctttc tgcgcaacgt ggcgcacctg cgcgaaacgg
    11041 ctaccgcgcc gttgctgcat gatgccgcca gctccgcacg cctgctcggc gagaagcaca
    11101 tcatccgtgt cgatgaatcc cacctgccgc caagcctgcg ctgcgacagc gaactgatgc
    11161 tgctgatact gcggacgatc accgacaacg ccgtcaagta cacgccggcc gggaccagga
    11221 ttaccctcag tggccgggtc ggcgatgagg gcgtctgcct gcaggtcacc gacgacggcc
    11281 cgggcatcgc cgccgaagac ctgccgcatg tgttcgagcc caactaccgt ggccgctccg
    11341 caggcgacaa gagcggtacc gggctaggcc tgtcgctggc cagacggatg atgcagatgc
    11401 agggtggcag cgttgccatc gccagcgcac cgggcgaagg ctgccaggtc acgctcacac
    11461 tgccgcatgc gccctacgcc acgacgatcg gcgcggtgaa actgtagccc tcgccgtgtt
    11521 cggtcttcag cggcaggtcg tcattcagcg tatcgcggca gcgcttgcgc aggcggctga
    11581 tcagcgtatc catgcgtcgc tggtcgtaac tcagccactg ctcgccatag gcctggacga
    11641 tggcgcggcg agaaaccgga acgcccggcc gctcggcgag tagctgcacg agggtgaact
    11701 cgttgcggct gagctgcagt gccaggccgc gcggcgaaat cagctggcgc gcaccggatt
    11761 gcaaggtcca cgaggtgggc actcggcggc tgagcgagac gatcaccgct tcgagttcga
    11821 tcagtttcac cggcttgacc agatagtgat cggcgccatc gtgcaatccc tgcaccacgt
    11881 agtcggaact cccgcgcgcc gacaacgcga tgatgccggc gccgggtgac gcttgccgca
    11941 agcgggtgat ggcgtcgaag ccactgccgt cgggcagcat gatgtcgatg atggccagcc
    12001 cggcctgatc catgagcgcc tcgaactcct gcagcgagcc ggcgcacagc accgaccagc
    12061 cgcgtcggct gagaaacgcg gagatttctt cgcgcagttc agcgctgtct tcgaccagca
    12121 gaatgttcaa gcatgcctcg cgggattgcc gtcaaggttc cagacccacg cattatgccg
    12181 tgacgaccgg cagccagtcg gccaccgcgg cgtcgctttg gtcgtatggt ttttccaggg
    12241 tagcggtttc acggcgggcc gatcagccgg ccgcctggta cgcctcggtg cctgatccgg
    12301 cccagtaggc gccctggccc agggcaaaag gcaagccgct gaccactcgt tgctgccagg
    12361 cggtggcgac attcgaggcc cagagctcgg cccgatggcg ctcgacaatg gcgtacaaca
    12421 aggaatgcaa ggtctcgtag cggctcagca gaaatgccga gcgaaagcct gccccgacct
    12481 ccagatgcgc catgctcagc tttaccgcgc ggcagaggcc gagctcgagc tcgggaggca
    12541 caccgctcag atcagggtcg gccaggacga cagcgatgtt cgcctgttgt aggcgagtca
    12601 gcgcatcgat gtagcgctgc gctccgccgt gcgctgtgaa gggcgcagcg gtggccacca
    12661 cgttgagtcg ataaccgcac gctcggagat ccagagctgc ctcggacagc agccctacca
    12721 cttcgggttt gccaagcacc gccttgctca ggttgaggta cagctggggc tgcgccccgc
    12781 cgtccgcatg aggacgggtc aaggcatgca gccgcaggcg aaatagaaac tgcgcagcca
    12841 actcggccgg ccggccatgc tgggcggcgg cgtaagtggg ggcggaaccc gtctgcatcg
    12901 gtgcttcgta gcctatcggt cgcaggcgcc ggtcgaagac cggcagccag accatgtctc
    12961 ggatcgcacg ttcgtactgc ctgcggttca tcgcctctcc ttaccgccgg tgcgcttccg
    13021 gcaacgcggc tcggcctgac gcccagcacg ccagattcgt gctgtgacgc cggtcagata
    13081 ttaaggcggt ggccgcggca attgctgaca gaaccttacg gttgccctct gggtaccaga
    13141 cgattcagat gggctcaggc ggcgaatagt agtcaccgct gagcaagtgg aacggtagcc
    13201 gcagggcgag ctggtggtcg gcgtggcgct cgatccggtc ggccatgaag cagacgtcgt
    13261 agcgctcgag cagggcggtc atggccccgt gcgtcctgtc cagcacctcg tcctgcccag
    13321 ccgcagcctc aacgcagcat tggcgcagat cgacctttac atagcggcac agccctagcg
    13381 ccaatacgcg tgcgctcaag ctgccctgct gcgcagcgag ccgagccatc agctccacgc
    13441 cgtgatcgag caggccatac aggtgcccga agatcacccg gctggctcgc ggggcagcgg
    13501 ccaatccgct tgcctcgagc cgtccactca gttccagcac cagctgcagg ccgaatggct
    13561 tgagctcggc cgcagtccag gccatatcgt ccatcagcga atgttcgagc aggagcgact
    13621 catcaatcgt gacaacgcag cgcagcggcc agggtcgccc gccgcgcaat gccaggcgtc
    13681 gggccgccgc gggaatcagg cgaatgcgct cgagcagttc ggcgcagaga atcgcgcggc
    13741 ggtcgtctgg cgcgagcgcc tggcccaacc tgccgaagca actgaagtaa tggctgccgt
    13801 gcagtcgtaa atgccggtcg acggtctgct ggcggaaaaa ctcggtttcg ccgtggctcc
    13861 gcagcctgct gcgatgtaac gcgacgagcc gatcaagatt ctggctgatc cccatgcgcc
    13921 ctccgagccg ccagacatcg gcggtgagtc cgtttctttc agcaaagcag gacgttcccg
    13981 gggcgcgtcg gaggaacccg ttgttttaac aacaaatgag cttgatgggc ggggccggca
    14041 gccgtcgtta catctcgtgg atgcgattga cctgctgcgc caatcgcatc gtttcatgct
    14101 gctccagttc gagcagctcg cgagccagct cacgggccgt gtcgatctcc gcgcgtctag
    14161 ccagcgaacg gtagaggtcg agaatccggt tgtgcatttc gaacacgtcg gcacagatct
    14221 cttcgaccgt catctggtga taggccttgc acttctggcc gaggtgcatg ggttcgcgca
    14281 cgaggtagtc gtaaatccag gtgtgcagcg ccttgccatc ggcgtgcgct tcgatcttgg
    14341 agatggtttc cgacaggacc ttttcgtgat ccgccaggta gagcagcagc cacttcgcgc
    14401 gcgtttccgc ctgcttgctg gccccggcgc tcatgcagcg ggccagttgc gcatgggcgt
    14461 cgcgcgtcca gtcgatgaga tcctcgaagc gttcgatttt catggcagcg ctcctcgctc
    14521 gggccagggg tcttactggc aggatagctg tgggcctgcc gccgtgccca agccagggtg
    14581 tggcgttcag tcgcgaacgg gggggacgtg gcctgcaagc ccgtcagact tcggtcgatg
    14641 tgtcttccac cagttcggca cgcagcacct tgagctctgc tggcgcgtga atggcaagac
    14701 ggacccggcc accgctcacc tcgccacaca tgatggttac gccatcggtg gtcagatgcc
    14761 tgacgaggtc gtcgaggttg gcgccaggcg caaccgtcag gcgcagtttt tcgcccggac
    14821 ggcgggaaag tgtcagataa cccatgttgt cgcttccttt gtatagggcg cttggcccgt
    14881 gatggttcgt atagtcggat cgtggcgtcc ggcagccggc gctctggcta gcgtctgctg
    14941 tagcagcgca ccaggtcgcc ctcgtagtgg tacaggcaga gatggttttc cggcgccgcg
    15001 agcaggcgta gctgcacgac ctccccttca tacaggccga agccctcgga gtagccgctg
    15061 gccatgtagg agcatcggtt cgcggccgcg gtgtgcgtga ccgcgacgac ttcgtagctg
    15121 atgtagcgct cggtgcgcac cttcaaggca ccggagacgg tatcgatcgg ctggccgctt
    15181 tcgtccaggc aggcatcgaa caggcgcggg ccggtcttgc gccactctcg gaacagccgt
    15241 gcgcgcggct cgccactctt ggagaacgcc atgagctcgg acaggtagcg gccactctct
    15301 ccgcccggta gccgcaacga cagggcgacc gcgacgccta ccagcagcaa agctagctgc
    15361 agccccaaca ggccgacggc tagccgcttg ccggcgctca tgccgaacac cgccggagaa
    15421 atgccgacac ggccggagcg aggccacggc ccttcggaat gatcgcgttg accgcagtgc
    15481 cgctggctgg cacgcaggac aggctgaagt cattgctgcg cggcacgacc cagtagtcgg
    15541 cgctcgcttc ggcgaacgcc ggcgcgacga tagcttccag caattcatcg accggattgc
    15601 cgttgcgcac gatggtgaac cgataaccga gatgctcccg ggtatccagc gccaccgggc
    15661 cggcgagcag gctgggcgtg tagttggcat agtcgtattg ctgccacagc cagagcatga
    15721 gcagcaccag gccgagcgag gcattccaga cccagagcag ccccgccccc tgccccgcgc
    15781 tcacggctgg ccgagcctcg gcatcggcat cgggttcgca ggctggcgtc gtgagcaacg
    15841 gtggcgcagc cggcagcggc gtcgctggcg cgctgtgctc ggtgagggcg aaatcggggt
    15901 tccagcggta tccgcggcgg gggaccgtct ggatgatctc gtgcagcttc tcgtcgccaa
    15961 tcaggttgcg caggttgaag atgcactggt tcaggctacc ggtactgacg atccggtgtt
    16021 cccaggcgta gcgcagtatt tcttctcggc tgcggatttg cccgggaatc gaaagcagca
    16081 gctccagggc gcggctatcg gtgtaactga tcgtcaggct ctcttccttc ccgctggcgt
    16141 cttgaatgag cagcaggttc tgctccgggc ggaactcggc acgcccggcg cccttgtgga
    16201 ctctcagatg atggctcttc atagcggctt cctgcagaca tccgtgtccc ctatgaggag
    16261 ggctgtgcca gtcccgtcct tcttgttgtg atgtaggcgt cattcgcgac gcgtggccct
    16321 tcccaaccac gcgtcgcctt gatctacctt cattctagaa gggagttggc agcggaaatc
    16381 tgtcagtttc ttacagcgcg agccgctcta gcggtgctcc tggcggagcc agagcccctt
    16441 gcccgccaag gcctcgcgat catgcgggcg atccagatcc agccatggcc ccttcggcac
    16501 gagcccgttg ccgttgatct gccgatggct accgtagtaa tgccctttga tgtgctggaa
    16561 atcgaccgtc gcggcgatcc cgggccactg gtatacctcg cgcagccagc tggacagggc
    16621 cgggtaatct tcgatgcgtc gccagttgca cttgaagtga ccgaagtaga cggcatcgaa
    16681 gcggatcagt gaggtgaaca ggcgaatatc ggcctcggtc aggtattggc ccgccaggta
    16741 ccgttgccgg gcgaggcgcc gttccagcca gtccagctcc tggaaaagtg cgtcgaaggc
    16801 ttcttcgtag gcttcctcgg tggtggcgaa ccccgcgcga tagacgccgt tgttcaccgc
    16861 cgcatagacg cgcgcgttga gcgcgtcgat ttcgccccgc agcgggtccg ggtagaggtc
    16921 gacctgcgag ccggtcagat gatcgaaggc gctgttgaag atacgcagaa tctcggccga
    16981 ctcgttgttg acgatgcagc ggcgctcgcg atcccagagt accggtaccg tgacccgccc
    17041 gctgtagcgt ggatcatcga gcagatagcg ctgatagagg tattcgaggc cgtccagccg
    17101 gtcgccggtc gaaccactgg caggctcgaa ggtccagccg ttttccagca tcagccaacc
    17161 caccaccgag acgtcgatca gcccctgcag cgatttcagt tcacgtacga tcagcgtccg
    17221 gtgcgcccag ggacaggcca gcgatacgta gagatggtag cgcccgggct cggccttgaa
    17281 accgccgcgc ccatcgtcgc ccggcctgcc ctcgggcgtc acccagcttc gccgtttcgc
    17341 ctgctcccgc tcgaagcgcc cgtctcggct ctcgtaccag cggtcgtgcc agcgcccgtc
    17401 gatcagtaat cccatgctgc ctcccgtcgt ttgtcttcgg aaaacagtct aggggcgatg
    17461 gttcagccga tcggccggat tcgcggaagc ctatgatcga tcagatcgat cggtcccgct
    17521 ggtgccagta cgctcgcgcc tgttcgaagg cctcgtcgcg gctggcaccg agcccgcgaa
    17581 gcgccagtgc catggtggcc gtcgtggcga gctcgccata agcatcaggc tcgccgcgcc
    17641 acaccgccag caggtgcgtc ggatcgagtt cggccggctt gacgtgacgc tgcgcggaaa
    17701 gcgccggcca tggttcgtcc caggcttcgc cattggccgt tccgtagagc accgcagcgc
    17761 tgtccgggtt gatctccacc tcgccgccct cgcccttgat cacgatggcg gtgtcgccga
    17821 gcagtcgact ggcttggcga tggatctcct gatagccagg gtgaaagatg ctttgcagcc
    17881 cgcatcgcgc cccgagcggg ttgaggatgc gcgccagcga atggatcggc gaacgcaagc
    17941 cgagcacgtt gcgcagatcg atcatgcgct gcaggacggg catccaggcc ccgagcggga
    18001 tgaaagcgag gctgtcccga tcgagcgtct cctgtacctg cgtccagttc tcgcagcgac
    18061 cgatacccag cagatcgagc agctgctcgg tgtacagtcg cccggcggta tgcgcgccac
    18121 cgccatgcaa caggatgcgc acgccattgc ctgccagaca gcgcgccgcc aacagatacc
    18181 acggcagatg gcgcttcttg ccggcatagc ttggccagtc cagatcgacg cggacggccg
    18241 ggctcggcag gcgtgcccgt accgcctcgg tgaaacccgc aagctcttcg gcgctttctt
    18301 ccttgtgcct gagcaacatc agaaaggcgc cgagctggac atcttccacc tcgccatcga
    18361 gcaacatgcc catggccata cgggcttcgt cgcgcgtcaa accacgcgca ccgcgtttgc
    18421 ccttgcccag gatgcgtacg aattcggcga agggatgttc tacaggagag gtcataggca
    18481 attggtcggc ttcggcaggc ccgcgagctt cgcggccagt ttggcgggag tgcccttgaa
    18541 caggcggttc agatgcaggc tgttgccctt ctgcggcccg agttcggtgg ccacgtactt
    18601 gaccagcggg cggttcgcgg gtgaaagctg atagcggtcg tagaagcgcc gcaacaaatg
    18661 caggatttcc cagtgggcct cctccagcgc gaggccttca cgctcggcga gcgcctctgc
    18721 gacggcctca ttccagtcgc tcaagtcgac caggtagcca tcggcgtcca gcgcgatggc
    18781 gcggccctgt acgctcaagt cactcataac cagctattga cccggtcata gcgcccgcag
    18841 agctcaacga actcagggta gtcgaccaac tgaacacgcg tggcgagcgg taacgcgccg
    18901 cgcgccgcgt ggtcttcggc cagggcgaag acatggatgc tcgggtcgag gccgaccagc
    18961 gcctcttggg gcgcactgcc cggctgcagg gcataaaccg cgtcgccact gagcagcacg
    19021 gcatcggagc gctccagcag gcgaaggcag ctggcgaagc ggccatcgtc gaagggtgag
    19081 tgggacagca ggtgcagagt ggccatcaga gcgtaatcac atggtcgaaa cggttgagaa
    19141 gcgcgcgcag ctcgtcttcg ccgagcacgt ccacgggcag cgccagcgac ccggcgtcga
    19201 ggccacgttc gtcaaggctg cgggcgcagg catagagggt atcgacgccg aacatcggca
    19261 gggcctgaag gttggccgag aggttcttct gctcgatggc ggccggttgc tgtgccgcgg
    19321 cgagttggaa cacgccgtcg tcgagaaaca gcaagcccag cggcagctcg aaggcgccgc
    19381 ctgcgagcgc gatgtccagc gcctcgcgcg ccgatgggcc gctccagggg ccctgccggc
    19441 tgatgatcaa catcgaacgc gtcatcaatt gcctccaaag cagaccagac ggtcggcctc
    19501 ttgcgcggcc tcatggagct ggccgaggcc ggacagcgtc cacgccgcgc tcaggttcgc
    19561 agccggacgc tggtagcgtg cggcctcctg ctcatccagc acaccgcggc gcaagccggc
    19621 cgcaatgcag accaccccgt cgagctgatt gtccgtgacg aaacggctcc aggccgccgc
    19681 cacgtcgagc tcgtcctggg cgaacacgac gttggccgat gcgctatgca cgccgtcctg
    19741 gtagaagaac agccgcacga tttcatgccc gcctgccagc gtcgcctcgg caaaccgcag
    19801 ggcacggcgc gcggccggcg aatgaggcgg ggaaaacagt gcgattgcga atttcatgac
    19861 gcatccatcg ttatgcaggg ctgcaatgat acgccaggca cacaaatgaa aaagcccgcc
    19921 gaagcgggct gattcgatag cacgaaccgt cagtcgtcgc ccgcaatgcc cagcagctgc
    19981 agcaggctga tgaacaggtt gtagagcgaa acgaacaggc caatcgtggc catgatgtag
    20041 ttgcgctcgc caccgtggat gatggcgctg gtctggaaca ggatgcaggc cgaggaaaac
    20101 agcacgaagc cggcgctgat ggccagttgc agaccgctga tctggaagaa gaagccaacc
    20161 agcatcgctc ccagcagcac gaagaagcct gcggtgatga agccgctcag gaagctcatg
    20221 tccttgcgcg ttatcagcac gtaggccgac agcccgaaga acaccaaggc agtcatggat
    20281 agcgcggacg tcaccagctc gccaccgttg gccagtccga gatacaggtt gaggaccggg
    20341 cccagcgtat agcccataaa accggtcaag gcgaaggtac tgaccagccc ccaggccgag
    20401 ttgcgtagcc tcacggtgag aaagaacaaa ccatagaaac cgatcagcac cacgaagatg
    20461 ttgggatacg cggcattggc ctgcatggcc agataggcaa ccaggccgct gaaagccagg
    20521 gtcatggcca gcaggccgta ggtgttacgc agcactttgc tgacttcgcg ctgctccact
    20581 tctgcgtggc taagcgcgta ttcgtgttct cgcatggcga cgctcctgac gatgatcgaa
    20641 gagaatttgc ccggactata acagaggcga ggcagaactc tgcgctcaga gtttgacagt
    20701 ctgtttcgat ccggtactat ggcgcccgct tcatgcggag gtgtggccga gtggttgaag
    20761 gcagcggtct tgaaaaccgc cgaaggggaa actcttccgt gagttcgaat ctcaccgcct
    20821 ccgccatctg catagcaaaa gccccggttc tccggggctt ttgtatttcc ggcttccgct
    20881 attcagtctg cgcagcgccc tcgaaccagg cgagcttttc gcgcaactgg acgacttccc
    20941 ccacgatcag cagcgtcgga gcctgcacct gttcggtggc cacccgctcg ggcaaatcgg
    21001 ccagcgttgc agcgaaaacc cgttgattgc gcgtggtgcc ctgctgcacc agtgccgccg
    21061 gtgtcgaggc ggcgcggccg tgtgcgatga gctgctcgca aatcaccggc agtccgacca
    21121 gccccatata gaaaaccagc gtctgcgccg gcgcggccag ctccgcccat ggcaggtcgc
    21181 agctaccgtc cttcaggtga ccggtgacga agcgtaccga ttgcgcatga tcccgatggg
    21241 tcaacggaat gccggcgtat gcggcgcaac cactggctgc ggtgattccc ggcaccactt
    21301 ggaatggcac cccattggct gcgagctctt cgatctcttc accgccacgc ccgaagatga
    21361 acggatcccc ccctttgagc cgcaacacgc gcttgccctg tttcgccaga gcgaccagtt
    21421 gctggttgat ctgctcctga ggcagcgcgt gattggcccg ctgcttgccc acgtagatcc
    21481 ggtcggcatc gcgccggcac agttcgagga tggccggggc aaccaggcgg tcatacaaca
    21541 cgacatcggc ctgctgcatc aggcgcaagg cacggaacgt cagcagatcc ggatcaccgg
    21601 gcccagcacc gaccagataa acctcgccca gcagctgttc cctggcgccc gcgagctttt
    21661 cctccagcaa ctgctcggct tgcgcctgtc gcccgctcag cgcctgttca gcgatcggcc
    21721 cctgaaacac ttcttcccag aagatgcggc gctgctggac gttggcgaag cgcgccttga
    21781 ctctcgcccg atagcgccgc gccaggcccg cgagctggcc gtaggcagca ggtatccacg
    21841 tctcgatgcg ggcacgcatc aaccgcgcca gtacgggcgc gtcgccgccg ctggataccg
    21901 cgatcatcag cggtgagcgg tcgacgatgg ccggaaagat cacactgcac agttccggcg
    21961 catccaccac gttcaccggg atgccgatcg tacgggcgat ggcggatacc tgtgcattgg
    22021 taggctcgct atcggtagcg gcaaccgcca gcacgcagcc gtgcagatca tcgaccgtgt
    22081 agttgcgcgc ccggctttca ccgccgctgt ctgcgacaag cgcaaccagc gattgatcga
    22141 tgctcggcgc taccacgcgc aggcaggcgc ctgcatcggc cagcagtcgc gccttgcgca
    22201 aggcgacctc gccgccgccg acgacgagca ccagccggcc ctttagatcg tgaaacagcg
    22261 gaaggtaatc catgagcgaa tcctggcagt tggggtatcc atcacagcgg ctgccgctgc
    22321 gcgtgccctt gtcgagcatc aagtaagcgc gcggcggctg ccgtgcaatg aggcctggcc
    22381 cttcggacta ccacattcag ggccggcctc ggcacgctcg cccgggcccg gtcaaccgat
    22441 cgtctcgaga ccgcccatat agggcttgag cacctccggc acgcggatcg cgccgtcggc
    22501 ctgctggtag ttctccagca ccgcgaccag tgtacggccc accgccaggc ccgaaccgtt
    22561 gagcgtatgg acgagctcgg gcttgccgct ctccgggttg cgatagcgcg cctgcatgcg
    22621 acgcgcctgg aagtcaccac agttcgaaca cgaggaaatc tcgcggtact tgtcctggct
    22681 cggcacccag acttccaggt cgtaggtctt ggtcgcgcca aagcccatgt cgccggtgca
    22741 cagcgcgagc acgcgataag gcaactccag caactgcagt acacgctcgg cgtggccggt
    22801 cagttcttcc aacgcctcga aggacttcgc cggctcgacg atctgaacca tctcgacctt
    22861 gtcgaactgg tgctgacgaa tcatgccccg ggtgtcgcga ccggatgcac cggcctcgct
    22921 gcggaagcat ggcgtatgcg ccgtgagctt gagcggcagc tgcttggcat cgaggatctc
    22981 gcccgcgacg atgttggtca gcgacacctc ggctgtgggg atgaggtaga aatccgcttc
    23041 gccctcgcgg ctgatcttga acaggtcttc ctcgaacttc ggcagctggc cggtgccctg
    23101 caacgctgga gcctgaacga ggtaaggcgt gtaggtttcc tcatagccgt gctcacgggt
    23161 atgcagatcg agcatgaact gcgccagcgc acggtgcagc cgggcgatag gcccgcgcat
    23221 cagcgcaaaa cgtgcaccgg acagtttggc ggccgtttcg aaatcgagcc agccgtgctg
    23281 ttcgccgagc gcgacatggt cgcgtacctg gaaatcgaac gtcggcggcg taccccagcg
    23341 acgcacctcg acattgccct cctcgtcgtc tccgaccggc acggattcat gcggcaggtt
    23401 cggaatgctc agcatcagct ggtccagctc gctctggata cggtcaagct cctgcttgcc
    23461 ggaatcaagc tcggtaccca tgcgatccac gtcggcgagc aagggggcga tgtcctcgcc
    23521 gcgctgcttg gcctgcccga tggacttgga gcgcgcattg cgctcggcct gcaactgttc
    23581 ggtacgggtt tgcaccacct tgcgctgggc ttcgagcgcc tcgatgcgct cgacgtccag
    23641 cttgtagcct cgggtcgcca agcgctgcgc gacttcgcgc agctgggtgc gtaccagttt
    23701 ggaatcaagc atggttggtc tcgtctgact gaaagggttg caaaggggtt gcgcagttta
    23761 ctggcgatcg cacgtcattc ataacctggc gagcgccagg ccggcccatg ccgccagcaa
    23821 tccgccgacg acgctaccac tcgtatacag cagcgcggtc agcacctggc cgctttccag
    23881 gagccgcaaa ctatcgagcg aaaaactgga aaaggtcgtc agcgaaccga gaaagccgat
    23941 gatcagcgcc ccgcgcagct ccggcgatac ctctgggcgc gtcagaaaat gcgcgtagag
    24001 gaagccgatg atcaggcagc cagccagatt gacggtcagg gtggcaaagt agaaatgccg
    24061 cggccattgg ttggacaccc atagcgatat gccgaaacgc atcagcgtgc cgacgattcc
    24121 acccagcgcg acggccagca gcatgcgcat caacgcttcc tccgctggat cgggctggca
    24181 ctgtccagct gtgccaggtg ctcgagcttg tcgcgaatct tgctctccag gccgcgcggc
    24241 actgggtggt aatagcggcg cggctccagc gcttccggaa aatagtcttc gccagcggcg
    24301 taggcatcag gctcatcgtg ggcatagcgg tactccatgc catagccgag ctctttcatc
    24361 aggcgagtcg gggcgttgcg caggtgcagc ggcacttcct gcgaaccgtg ctctgccgca
    24421 tcgcgcatcg ctgccttgaa ggccgtgtag acggcattgc tcttcggcgc acaggccagg
    24481 tagacgatcg cttgcgcgac cgccaactca ccctcggggc tgccaaggcg ctcctgcaca
    24541 tcccaggcat cgaggcacaa cgccagtgct ctggggtcgg cattgccgat ttcctcgctg
    24601 gccattcgca ccacgcggcg ggctatgtac agcgggtcgc acccgccatc gagcattcgc
    24661 gcgaaccagt acagggctgc gtccgggttg gaacctcgca ccgacttgtg caatgccgaa
    24721 atctggtcgt agaaggcttc gccccccttg tcgaaacgac gtcgactatc tcccagcaag
    24781 ttctgcagca gatccggttc gatgctgccg ccaggctcgg cgaggtccga agcgttttcc
    24841 aataggttga gcagacgccg accatcgcca tctgccgccg cgagcaggat ctggaagctg
    24901 gcttccggca gttgcaaacg cagctccccg agccccttgg attcgctcag cgcgcgtgcg
    24961 accagattgc gcaatgcgct ttcatcaaga ctcttgagga cgtacacgcg cgctcgggac
    25021 agcagtgcat tgttcaactc gaacgacggg ttttccgtag tcgcgccgat gaagatcagc
    25081 gtgccgtcct cgacgtaggg caggaaagcg tcctgctggg acttgttgaa gcgatggact
    25141 tcatcgacga acaggatggt ccgccgtcca tactgggccg cctgctgctt ggcgatttcg
    25201 accgcctggc gaatctcctt tacgccggca agcaccgccg agaccgtctc gaagtgcgca
    25261 tccgacacct tggccaggag ccgtgccagg gtggtcttac cgaccccggg aggcccccag
    25321 aagatcatcg aatgcaacgc gccctgttcc agcgcttcgc gcagtggtcg gccgcgggca
    25381 agcagatgct cctgcccgac gtactcgtcc aggcttgccg gacgcaggcg agccgccagc
    25441 ggctgggcaa cgggctcccg actgaacagg tccattcagt gctttacctt gatcgcctgg
    25501 ccgtcgcttg gccgaccatt actcggagat gacatctgcc ccctcaggga tctcgaactg
    25561 gaacagcccc gacttcaacg gctcgttcat cttcacgccc atgaacagga tgttggtccg
    25621 ctgaccgacg ctgtcgatca attgcatgtc gttgatgacg ccgccgcgaa aggacagccg
    25681 caggctgtcg aacagggtgt cgcgcgcctt gggtcgaagc gtgaaatcga tgacgtcgcc
    25741 cacttccttg tgcgagacct cgaagttttc gctgatcgtc gaaacgtcac ccgacagcaa
    25801 caacgccggg gtatgcgtca gccgctggtc cagctgctgg atggtgacct gctgcagatc
    25861 aggatcgtag agccagacct tttcgccatt ggaaaccagc aactgctcca tcggctcatc
    25921 ggtatgccag cggaactgcc ccgggcgctt tagcgcaagc tcccccgagg tttcctgcag
    25981 ctgggtgccg ctggcatcga gcgacagctg agagaatcgt ccggtcagcg tgtcggcctg
    26041 gctgagcagg cttgtcaggc gcttggtaga ggcgttctcg tcggcgtgca cgggggccag
    26101 cacgagcaac agggcgaaca gggaaaacag gcgaatcagc tgcatgaaaa gcctcgctac
    26161 gactcagtcg cgaatgggcg gtggcgcgat gacttcgcgc gaaccattgg tgttcatcga
    26221 ggtgacgacg ccggctattt ccatggcttc gatcatacgc gcggcacggt tatagccgat
    26281 cttcagcttg cgctgcaccg cggaaatgga agctcgtcgg ctctcggtaa cgaagcgcac
    26341 cgcttcgtcg tacagcggat cctcttcgct gccctcgccg ccttcgccac cgctgccacc
    26401 ggcgtcgaag ccgctgccgg aatcctcgac acccgcaagg atgtcttcga tgtagtccgg
    26461 ggcgccacgc gccttccagg cctcgaccac gcgatggact tcatcatcgg agacgaaagc
    26521 gccgtgtacg cggatcggca ggccggttcc cggcgggaga tagagcatgt ccccatggcc
    26581 gagcaattgt tcggcgccac cttgatcgag gatcgtgcgc gaatcgatct tgctggacac
    26641 ctggaaggcc atgcgggttg gaatatttgc cttgatcagg ccggtaatca catccaccga
    26701 cggccgctgc gtcgcgagaa tcaggtgaat gccggcggcc ctggccttct gcgcgatccg
    26761 cgcgatgagc tcttcgacct ttttgccgac gatcatcatc atgtcggcga actcgtcgac
    26821 gaccaccacg atggtaggca acgctttcag gtacggcggt tcgtcatcca tcgactcgcg
    26881 cttgtagagc gggtcgtgca gcggggcacc cgcctcctcg gcctccttga ccttgcggtt
    26941 gaaacccgca aggttgcgca cacccatcgc agccatcagc ttgtagcgcc gctccatctc
    27001 cgcgacgctc cagcgcaagg cattggcagc ttctttcatg tcggtgacaa cggggcacag
    27061 caggtgcgga atgccttcgt agatggagag ctcgagcatc ttgggatcga tcatgatcat
    27121 ccgcgcctct tctggcgtgg atttgaacag gatcgacagg atcatcgcgt tgacaccgac
    27181 cgacttaccc gaacccgtgg taccggcgac cagcaggtgc ggcatcttgg ccagatcggc
    27241 gatcaccggc ttgccaccga tatcgtgccc gagggcgagc gtcaccggcg atttcgcatc
    27301 gtcgtactga gtcgacgaca gcacctcgga gaagcgcaca atctggcgat cctcgttggg
    27361 gatctcgata ccgacggtgg tcttgcccgg tatcacttcg accactcgca cgctgatcac
    27421 cgccagcgag cgagcgaggt ccttggccag attggagata cgactgacct ttacccccgg
    27481 agccggctgg atctcgaaac gcgtgatcac cgggccggga tggaccgact cgacggtcac
    27541 ctcgacgcca aattccttga gcttgatttc gagcaggcgc gacatcgctt cgagcgactc
    27601 gggcgagtac tgcttctgct gcttttcggc aacgtcgagc aatgaaatgg ggggcaaact
    27661 cccctcgatc agcgggtcga caaacagcgt cgcctgcttt tccttcatga cccgcttgct
    27721 cggctcgggt gccttcggcg caaccggtgc ctcgatgacc ggcgccgggc gcttctcacg
    27781 ctcgctcatg tgacgaacaa gcgattcttc gcgctccagc agacgttcct tgaccttcgc
    27841 ctgctccttc cggtcgcgca ccacaggcgc cgcgacctca ctgaccagct cgtcgacctg
    27901 gcgcagctga gccaccagct gcttgcgctc gctgcgtgcc gaccaccacc ggctgaagcc
    27961 gctctggatc agctccagca gatcgagcgt gatcttgccg gtcaggtcca tcaccttgaa
    28021 ccaggacagg tcggtgaaca ctgtcagccc gaagagaaac agcgcaagca gccccagcgt
    28081 gctgccttgc acattgagcg agttgaccgc gagctggccc aggctctcgc caagtgcgcc
    28141 gcccgccgaa gccggcagga cctcggcggc attgaaatgg atgtaggcca aggccgaacc
    28201 cgacaagacc aggaacacca ggccgatcag gcgccacgag aatagccaac cgttccaacg
    28261 ccaggcttga tgacgtgcgc ggaaaacctg ccaggtcttg atcgccagca acaagggaaa
    28321 caggtaggcg aaataaccga gcgccatgaa cagtacgtcg gcgaaccagg caccagcacg
    28381 cccggcagcg ttccgtacct gctggacatt actggtatgc gtccacccgg ggtcggaggg
    28441 ctcgtaggtg agcagcgcca tccacaggta tgcgcacagc acacccaggg caatcaaggc
    28501 gccttccttg aggcggtaat ggagttgctg tcgccacgac gagaccgtcg cagagggaga
    28561 ggagttcttc aaaacgcttc ttttcctgcg ctttcagcgc gctcgatgaa ccggtaacag
    28621 ccgtaagccg ggcattgtac gggtttgtcg gcctgatcgc atgtcggttc cgctgcccgg
    28681 gcaattcgcc tcgacttcgg tgtagcataa acgccacttt tcaccgcgcg gctcgactgg
    28741 agcacgcttt tctatttggc aacaaaggct tatgagggct ttttatgagt gaagtcaagc
    28801 attcgcgtct gatcatcctt ggctccggcc cggccggtta tactgccgcg gtgtatgctg
    28861 cacgcgctaa cctcaagccg ctcgtgatca ccggaatcca gcctggcggc cagttgacca
    28921 ctacaaccga agtcgacaac tggcccggcg acgtcgaagg tcttaccggc ccggcgctga
    28981 tggagcgcat gcaaaaacac gccgagcgct tcgataccca gatcctcttc gatcacatcc
    29041 ataccgcaga actgcagcag cgccccttca cgctcaaggg tgacagcggc acctacacct
    29101 gcgacgcgct aatcatcgca accggcgcat cggcacagta tctggggctg ccgtcggaag
    29161 aggcgttcgc gggccgcggg gtttcagcgt gcgccacctg tgacggcttc ttctatcgca
    29221 accaggtggt ggctgtcgtg ggcggaggca acactgcggt cgaggaagcg ctctacctgt
    29281 caaacatcgc caaggaagtg cacctgatcc atcgccgcga caagctgcgc tcggaaaaaa
    29341 tcctgcaaga caagatcatg gaaaaggctg ccaacggcaa catccgcctg cattggaatc
    29401 atacgctcga agaggtgctg ggcgacgaca gcggcgtgac cggcgtacgc ttgaagcaca
    29461 ccctgactgg cgaagaggca cgcctggacc tggcaggcgt gttcatcgcc atcggccaca
    29521 agcccaacac cgatctcttt gctggccagc tggcgatgcg agacggctac ctctccatca
    29581 aaggcggcag tgagggtgac gccaccgcca ccagcatcgc aggcgttttt gcagccggcg
    29641 acgttgccga tcacgtctat cgccaggcca tcacctcggc cggtgccggc tgcatggctg
    29701 cgctggatgc agagaagttt ctcgacaact gacgcgaagg cgggcctggc ccgcctcccc
    29761 tcctgacggc acggcctatg ctgacctggc tgcaacgcga tgatctcggc tttcctccgc
    29821 ttgaacaggc gctacgtgag ccgaacggac tgctggcagc cggcggcgat ctgagcgccg
    29881 agcgcctggt cgcggcctac cggcacggct gcttcccctg gtaccaggag ggtcagccca
    29941 tactctggtg gtctcccgat ccacggaccg tgttgttccc gggcgaacta cacgtatcgc
    30001 gaagcctgcg caagcgcatc cgccaaggcg agctgcgggt taccttcgac caggcgttcg
    30061 ccgaggtcat ccaaggctgc gccgagcccc gcagctatgc caaaggaacc tggatcacgc
    30121 ctgctatgca gcacgcgtat atccgcctgc atgagcgggg tattgcgcac tcagtagagg
    30181 tgtggcgaca gggtgtcctg gtaggcggct tatacggtct ggcaatgggg cgcctgttct
    30241 ttggcgagtc gatgttcagc cgggagacgg acgcctccaa ggttggtttc gtgcaactgg
    30301 tggaacgact gcgcgactgg ggattcgaaa tgattgactg ccagatgcat acgcaccatc
    30361 tagccagttt cggcgcccgc ccgattcctc gcagcgagtt caaacggctg ctcgctcagc
    30421 atctgcaacg acctggcgaa acgaattggc gtgcgtagtc gagcaaggca agctgaccta
    30481 cactgaacgc aagtttcgtg agagttgacc atgacttcac tggcccgcct caagttctac
    30541 gcaacccagc cccatccgtg cagctatctg cccgacgaac aggccacgac gctgtttctc
    30601 gaccccagcc agccaatgga tgtgcaggta tatgccgagc tttccgagat gggctttcgt
    30661 cgcagcggag accacctcta tcgacctcac tgccaacgat gctctgcctg cattcctgcc
    30721 cgcattcccg ccaacgcgct gttacccagc cgccagcaaa aacgcattat caaacgtaac
    30781 ggggacctga aagtccaagc ggtgcgcgcg ggcttcaccg aggagtacta ctcgctgtac
    30841 gcgacctaca tcgagaagcg gcacgctgat ggcgacatgt atccaccgag ccgcgagcag
    30901 ttcaacacct tcctcgtgcg cgacctgcca ttcagtcgtt tttacgagtt tcgactcgac
    30961 ggccgactac tggcggtggc ggtcaccgat gttctgccga acggcctttc ggcggtctac
    31021 accttctacg accccaacga agagcgccga agcctcgggc gctacgccat tctctggcag
    31081 gtcgccgaag cggcgcgact gggactgaag gccgtttacc tgggctattg gatcaagaac
    31141 tgccgcaaga tgaattacaa gaccgagtac cgccccatcg aactgctggt cagccagcgc
    31201 tggataacac tgagctgacg gcttggcgca tcaggggaat tcaggcacaa tacttgccgt
    31261 ttttgccgac gtatcagtcg gcgttcattg atatcgaggg ctttgctgaa tgtcgaaaga
    31321 agacagcttc gaaatggaag gtactgtcgt cgacaccctg cccaacacca tgttccgcgt
    31381 ggagttggag aacgggcacg tcgttactgc gcatatttcc ggcaagatgc gcaagaacta
    31441 catccgcatt cttactggtg acaaggttcg tgtagaactc accccttacg acctgagcaa
    31501 ggggcgcatc acctaccgcg cacgctaatc gagcgcgaga aaaacgcccg gctcaaaccg
    31561 ggcatttttg ttttggggcc ggtgaaggcg acgttgcgcc gcccccctcc actacaccag
    31621 ctcagcggtc gtctcgaact cgaagaagag ttcgtcgtcc cgtatatcga cccgcacgac
    31681 cccaccatga tcggccagct cgccaaacag aatctcttct gccagcgggc gcttgatctt
    31741 gtcctggatc agacgcgcca tcggccgggc acccattctg gcatcgtaac catgttcggc
    31801 cagccaaccc cttgctgcat ccgacacctc gagcgtgacg tgcttgtcct ccagctgcgc
    31861 ctggagctcg atgaggaact tgtccacgat gctcttgatg acttcgtggc tgagtcggcc
    31921 gaactgaatg atcgtgtcaa gccggttgcg gaactccggc gtgaagctct tcttgatcac
    31981 ctccattgca tcggaggcat gatcttgcag cgtgaagccg atggacgctc gcgcagccgt
    32041 ctccgccccg gcattggtcg tcatgatgat gattacgttg cggaagtcag ccttgcggcc
    32101 gttgttgtca gttagcgtgc cgtggtccat gacctgcagg agcaggttga atacctccgg
    32161 gtgcgccttc tctatctcgt caagcaacag tacgcaatga ggctgcttgg tgatcgcctc
    32221 ggtgagcaag ccaccctgat cgaagccgac atagccaggc ggcgcgccga tcaagcgcga
    32281 caccgtgtgt cgctccatgt attcggacat gtcaaagcgg atcagttcga ctcccaaggc
    32341 tcgagcgagc tgccgtgcgg cctcggtctt gcccaccccg gtgggcccgg caaagaggaa
    32401 cgagccgacc ggtttatctg gcgccttaag gcccgcgcgc gaaagcttga tcgcggtcgc
    32461 cagcgaatcg atcgcatcgt cctggccgaa taccgtgagc ttcagatcac gctcgagatt
    32521 gcgcagcagc tccttgtcgg agctcgaaac atgcttcggc gggatgcggg cgatcttcgc
    32581 cacgatgtcc tcgatctgct cgacgccaat gcgcttgacc cgagcctctt ccggctgcag
    32641 ccgctgaaac gcacccgcct cgtcgaccac atcgattgcc ttgtccggca tgtgacggtc
    32701 gttgatatag cgtgacgcca gctcggcagc cgcgcgcagc gcctcatcgc tgtactcgat
    32761 gttgtggtgc tgctcgaaac ggcccttcag ccctcgaagg atgccgaccg tgtcctcaac
    32821 cgaaggctcg gatacgtcga ccttctgaaa acggcgagcc agtgcgcgat ctttttcgaa
    32881 gattccgcgg aactcctgga aggtggtcga accgatgcag cgaatctcac ctgaggacaa
    32941 gagcggcttg agcaggttgg aggcgtccat gacaccaccg gatgctgccc ccgcaccaat
    33001 gatcgtgtgg atctcgtcga tgaacaggat cgcctgcgga cgcttgcgca actccccgag
    33061 cagtgccttg aagcgcttct cgaaatcccc gcggtacttg gttcccgcca gcaaggcacc
    33121 gagatccaac gaatagacga cgctgtcgcg cagcagatca ggtacctgcc catccacgat
    33181 ccgcttggcc aagccctcag cgatggcggt cttgcccaca ccggcttcgc ccaccagcag
    33241 cgggttgttc ttgcgccgac gcgccaggat ctgcgcgaca cgctcaacct cgtgttcgcg
    33301 gccgaccaag ggatcgatac gaccctggcg agcttgctcg ttcaaattgc tggcataggc
    33361 atcgagcgga ttcttaccgg cagcggtatc tccgctctcg tcatcctgca tctccgactc
    33421 ggaatcgggg ctggcgccac ttcccgggac cttggagata ccgtgcgcaa tgtaattgac
    33481 gacatcgata cgcgcgacgt tctgctgctt gagcaagaac accgcctggc tttcctgctc
    33541 gctgaagatg gcaaccagca cgttggcgcc agttacctcc cgtttgccag agctctgtac
    33601 gtgaaacacc gcacgctgaa gaacgcgctg aaaacccagc gtcggctgcg tttcgcgctc
    33661 ttcatcgtgc tggggaatca acggcgtggt ggagtcgatg aactcctgta gatcgtgtct
    33721 caacttatca aggctagcgc cacaagcccg cagtacggtg gcggccgctt cattgtccag
    33781 cagggccaac aggaggtgct caaccgtcat gaattcatgg cgcttggcac gtgcctcttt
    33841 gaaagccaga ttcagggtga cttcgagttc acggttcaac atagcttcac ctcttacccc
    33901 agcagtcgga gttaaccgtc cttctcgatc tcacaaagca gcgggtgctg gcattccctt
    33961 gcatattgat tgacttgcat cgctttggtt tcagccacgt cacgggtata gaccccgcat
    34021 acagcgtgac cctcggtatg cactgccaac atgatcttgg tggccagttc gcggttgtgg
    34081 ttgaagatcg actgcaacac ctcgactacg aagtccattg gtgtgtagtc atcattgaac
    34141 atgacaactt tatacatcga gggtgccttc agcgccggct tggcctcttc aacggccagt
    34201 ccggaaccct cgtgatgctg gtcatcctcg ggcgcccgat cctggttgaa tgttagtcga
    34261 atatgagcaa atgcacgcat gagtacgttc tgagaatcgg cactaggccg aatggatgaa
    34321 agcttcgcag ccggcagacg agctgccttg actaaccgaa aaacagtgat acaaacagtc
    34381 tatgcctgct acgggtatac gagcgcaaca ttggcagcac gcccatcgag cgcggaatga
    34441 aacggatgtt actccggtga cggactcctt tgcagaggga caacagcatg ctaagcggta
    34501 aggtcaagtg gttcaacaac gccaagggct atggattcat cgtagcagac ggcggcgatg
    34561 aggacctgtt cgcccattat tcagcgatcc agatggaagg ctatcggaca ctgaaagccg
    34621 ggcaagcagt catgttcaac attctgcaag ggcccaaggg gctgcacgcc gttgagatca
    34681 ggccgcaggc gacggtggag gcttccgcca ctacccagac ccaggttgcc gagaaaggaa
    34741 acatcaaggc tcccgcttag tgcctaccac acccgcgaaa ggctgcatga gctgctaggc
    34801 gataggtaat gcctggcagc ccagtcgctc ggaaagaaaa ggccgatctg cgatcggcct
    34861 ttttgcttca catgtgcgat acggcagcgt cgccgaaagc cgagcaggac agcagggtcg
    34921 ccccctccat cagtcgctcg aaatcgtagg tcacggtctt ggcagcaatg gcgccctcga
    34981 cacccttgat aacgagctcc gcggcctcga cccagcccat gtggcgcagc atcatctcag
    35041 ccgaaaggat cagcgatcca gggttgacct tgtcttgccc cgcatacttg ggagccgtcc
    35101 cgtgcgttgc ctcgaacatc gcgacggtgt ccgaaaggtt cgcacccggc gcgattccga
    35161 taccgccgac ctccgcagcc aaggcatcag agagatagtc gccgttgagg ttcaaggtcg
    35221 cgataacgtc gtactcggcg gggcgcaaca gaatttgctg cagcatcgca tcggcgatgg
    35281 cgtccttaac gacgatttcc ttaccggtgt ttgggttctt gaatttcatc cagggcccac
    35341 catctagcag ctccgctccg aactcgtcgc gtgccacctc atagccccac tctttgaagg
    35401 caccttcggt gaacttcatg atgttgccct tgtgcacgat ggtcacagaa ctacggtcgt
    35461 tatcaaccgc gtattgcagc gccttgcgca ccaggcgctt ggtgccctcc tgagaaaccg
    35521 gtttgatgcc aataccgcag ttctcggtaa agcgaatctt cttgacgccc atttcttcgg
    35581 tcaggaactt gatgactttc tctgcttcgg gagtgcccgc cttccattca acaccggcgt
    35641 agatatcctc ggagttctcc cgaaagatca ccatatccac gtcacccggc ttcttgaccg
    35701 ggctgggcac gccggtaaac cagcgaaccg gacgctggca cacataaagg tcgagctcct
    35761 ggcgaagcgc aacgttcagc gaccgaatgc cgccgccaac cggagtggta agcggcccct
    35821 tgatggatac cacataatca cggacaacct cgagcgtctc tttcggcagc caggtatcgg
    35881 ggtcatagac ctgagtagct ttctcgcccg cgtagacttc catccaggcg atcttgcgct
    35941 gaccgccgta ggctttttcc accgcagcgt cgaccacctt gatcatcacc ggcgtgatgt
    36001 cgatcccaat accgtcccct tcgatatagg gaatgatcgg gttattgggc acgttcaagg
    36061 tgtggtcggc gtttacggtg attttgtcac cgtgggcagg cacctggatc ttttggtatc
    36121 ccatgctgga ctccgtttct ctggttaaaa acagcagttg cactcaccct cgagagtagc
    36181 ctaccgacag gggcgaaact acagttcgtt cgtcgtattc ggcaaagcat tcttggacag
    36241 caagccgcag tgatatactc gggcgatgac tgccgagtca tacaggcgag ccatccctaa
    36301 ccggacaaat cgtctatctg gacccgccga gtgattacct cattcgatgc tcgtcctttg
    36361 ggtgcattca catcaccgcg gcgaaccccg atatccggct ctacgagtgc aggagcgcct
    36421 acccgcgcgc atcgtggttc tgtgcacgct cagcaaagag agagagtcaa cgccaaatgc
    36481 cttcgaagat tacctatacc ttcaccgacg aagcccccgc cctcgccacc tactcgctgc
    36541 ttcccatagt cgaaaccttc gccgcttctg ccgacatctc ggtcgagact cgcgatatct
    36601 ctcttgccgg ccgtatcctc gccgcgttcg ccgatcaact cgatgccgac aagcgtattg
    36661 aggacgacct ggccaagctg gccgaaatga cccagtcgcc ggacgccaac atcatcaagc
    36721 tgccgaacat cagcgcttcc gtaccgcagc tcaaggccgc catcgccgaa ctcaaggccc
    36781 agggttacaa cgttccggat tttcccgatg agccgcacag cgaggctgaa aaagaagtcc
    36841 gcgcccgcta cagcaaggtc ctcggcagtg ccgtaaaccc cgttttgcgc gaaggtaact
    36901 ccgaccgccg cgcgccggct gccgtcaagg cttatgcccg caagcacccg cactcgatgg
    36961 gcaagtggag caaggcctcc cagtcccacg ccgattacat gcgcggcggt gacttcttct
    37021 ccagcgagca gtccatcacc atggacaagg ctggcgacgt gcgcatcgaa ttcgtcggca
    37081 aggatggcca ggtagagctg aagaagcagc tggctctgca ggaaggcgaa gtgctcgaca
    37141 gcatgttcat gagctgcaag aagctgcgct cgttctttga agacacgctg caggactgca
    37201 aggagaccgg cgtgatgtgg tccctgcacg tcaaggcgac catgatgaag atctcccacc
    37261 cgatcgtctt cggccacgcc gtgaccgtct attacaagga cgtgttcgac aagtggggca
    37321 aactgttcga agagatcggc gtcaacccca acaacggcct ctccagcgtc tacgacaaga
    37381 tcaagaccct gccggcgtcg cagcaggaag aaatcctgca cgacattcac gaggtctacg
    37441 cccaccgtcc ggaaatggcg atggtcgact cggtcaaggg catcaccaac ctgcacatcc
    37501 ccagcgacgt gatcgtcgac gcctcgatgc cggcgatgat ccgcaactcc ggccagatgt
    37561 ggggcaagga tggcaagcag aaggacacca aggcggtgat gccggagagc acctacgctc
    37621 gcatctacca agagatgatc aacttctgca agaccaatgg cgccttcgat ccgaccacca
    37681 tgggcagcgt accgaacgtc ggcctcatgg ctcagaaggc cgaagagtac ggttcgcatg
    37741 ataagacctt cgagatgact gcagacggca ccatgcgcgt tgtgctggcc gacggcaccg
    37801 tgctgatgca gcatgaagtc gagaaaggcg acatctggcg cgcctgccag accaaagacg
    37861 ctccgatccg tgactgggtg aagctggccg tcacccgtgc ccgccagtcc gatactccgg
    37921 cggtattctg gctcgatccc gagcgcgccc acgactgcga gctgcaaaag aaggtcgaaa
    37981 cctacctgaa ggaccatgat ctgagtggtc tggacattcg catcatgggc tacaacgaag
    38041 ctatccgctt ctccatggag cgcatgatcc gcggcaagga caccatttcg gtgacgggca
    38101 acgtcctgcg tgactacctg accgacctgt tcccgatcat ggagcttggc acctcggcca
    38161 agatgctgtc gatcgttccg ctgatggcgg gtggcggcat gtacgaaacc ggcgctggcg
    38221 gctccgcacc gaagcatgtc cagcagttga tcgaggaaaa ctatctgcgc tgggattcgc
    38281 tgggtgagtt cctggcactg gccgtgtcgc tggaggagct gggcatcaag tccgacaatc
    38341 cgaaggccaa gctactcggc aagaccctcg atgccgcgac cggcaaactg ctcgacaaca
    38401 acaagtcgcc agcacgccga attggcggcc tggacaaccg cggcagccac ttctacctcg
    38461 cgctgtactg ggcgcaggag ctggctgccc agaccgaaga tccagcgctc gccgcccact
    38521 tcgcaccgtt ggccaaggcg ctgaccgaaa acgaggagaa gatcgtctcc gagctcaccg
    38581 ccgtgcaggg caagccagcg gatatcggcg ggtactaccg ctcgaaccct gagctgacca
    38641 gcaaggtgat gcgcccgagc gaaaccttca acgccgccct ggctgcactg gcgtaacgca
    38701 gtcgacgttc gtaacgcagc tgaagaagcc ccggcctcgc gccggggctt ctttttttgt
    38761 acgaacgccg gcttggtatc atcctgaatt ctttcgctcg gacgctcata tgacctggca
    38821 accgcacatc accgtcgcca ccatcgtcga acatcaaggc gcgtttctct tcgttgagga
    38881 gatcaaggca ggtcgcgcag ttctcaacca gcccgccggg catctggaag cgaatgaaac
    38941 cctacgccag gcagctatac gcgaaaccct cgaggaaacc gcatggcaag tcgagttgac
    39001 gggggttgtc ggcgtgtatc tgtacaccgc accaagcaat ggcgtcacct atcagcgcgt
    39061 ctgctttgcc gccaggcccc tggctcacga cccccaacgc gctctggacg atggcatcgt
    39121 tcgggcgctc tggctaaccc gcgacgagct ggctggccag ccccaacgct ggcgcagcga
    39181 actggtccta cgttgcgtcg acgactacct gtccgggccg ctccacgatc tggcggtcgt
    39241 gcgtgactga cgaccgtttc gtgtcatctc cggcgccctg ttagaatccc gctcttttcg
    39301 gatactccgc gaatccctat gcccagctcg acacccgtca atcccgaaaa accacgcgtt
    39361 atcgtcggca tgtccggcgg cgtcgactcc tccgtgtcag ccctcctgtt actcgagcaa
    39421 ggctatcgag tcgaagggct gttcatgaag aactgggagg aggatgacgg caccgaatac
    39481 tgcaccgcca aggaggacct ggcagacgct caggcggtct gcgatcggct tggcatcaag
    39541 ctgcatacgg ccaattttgc ggccgagtac tgggataacg tgttcgagca tttcctcgcc
    39601 gagtacaagg cagggcggac acctaacccc gacatccttt gcaaccggga gatcaagttc
    39661 aaggcctttc tcgattacgc cctgatgctg ggtgccgacc tgattgccac cggtcactat
    39721 gtccgcagaa gagataccga aggccgcagc gatcttctca aggggctgga tccgaacaag
    39781 gatcagagct atttcctgca cgccgtcgct ggcgagcaac tcgccaagtc gctgtttccg
    39841 gtgggcgaac tggagaagcc cgaagtacgc gcgatcgccg agcgccatca tctggcgacc
    39901 gcccgaaaga aggactcgac gggcatctgc tttatcggcg aacgtcgttt cagcgatttc
    39961 ctcaagcagt atctgccggc ccagcccggt gacatcgaga caaccgaggg caaggtcatc
    40021 ggccgacatc atggcttgat gtaccacacg atcgggcagc gtcaggggct cggcatcggc
    40081 ggactgaagg acgccggcga tgagccttgg tacgtagtgg aaaaggatct cgcccgcaac
    40141 gcgctcatcg tcggccaggg caacaacaac cctcgcctgt tcgcgcgcgc gctgtcggtc
    40201 tcggaaatct attgggtcaa cccgatcgag gtggtgcgcc cgctgcgcct ggccgcgaaa
    40261 gtgcgttatc gccaggatga ccagccctgc acgctagagc ctgccgccga cggttatcgc
    40321 gtggtgttcg acacccctca acgcgccgtg acgcccggtc agtcggtggt cttctacgac
    40381 ggtgatatct gcctcggtgg cggcgtcatc gagcacgccg aagcctggtt cgagggcgct
    40441 cgcccatgac acgcctggac gagcagttga tcgcactcgg ggcagtcttc gaagccgcgg
    40501 cacaggttga ccgtattgcc cgaacaggac agtccgcgcc ggctccggta gcgtgcctgc
    40561 tgcgaagcct cttgatccgc tcaccgcaat cgaccgtcga aatctatggc ggcgatgatt
    40621 tgaacctgcg cgatggctat cgcgccttgg tcggtgcact ggagcgcgag tccagtgcac
    40681 ttcagcgcga gccgttgcgc tacgccctgg cgatgatcgg gctggagcgc cagctggaca
    40741 aacgcggcga catgctggaa gtgatagcca gccgtctcga ccagatcgag gcccaggtgg
    40801 ggcacttcgg catcgatcat ccgaacgtcg tcgcttcgtt tgcctcgctc tatcaggaca
    40861 cgctcagtac attccggcaa cgcattcagg tccagggcga catgcggcac ctgcagcaat
    40921 cggataacgc cgccaagatt cgagccctgc tgctggcggg catccgctcc gcacggctct
    40981 ggcgccagtt gggtgggcat cgctggcaac tgatattcag ccggcgcaag ctgctcgatg
    41041 cgctctaccc aaggctgcgc acctgaccgt acgccaacgc acgcgagcgc cggcccggtt
    41101 ggcgctttcg tgtataatct gcgccctctt ttcgtgcctc acctgtcgag aacgccctta
    41161 tgcagctttc ttcgctcacg gcggtgtccc ccgtcgatgg ccgctacgcc ggcaaaacca
    41221 gcgccctgcg cccgatcttc agcgagttcg gcctgatacg ctatcgcgtt caggttgagg
    41281 ttcgctggct ccagcgcctg gccgcccatc cgggcgttcc cgaggtcgca ccgttctcgg
    41341 ccgaagcaaa cgcgctgctc gagcagctgg cggaggattt tcagctcgag cacgccgagc
    41401 gcgtcaagga gttcgagcgc acgaccaatc acgacgtcaa ggcggtggaa tacctgctca
    41461 aagagcaagc caagcgcctc ccggagcttg ctcgggtcaa tgaattcatt cacttcgcct
    41521 gtaccagcga ggacatcaac aacctctcgc acgccctgat gctgcgcgaa ggccgcgaca
    41581 ccgtactact gccgctgatg cgtcaggtcg ccgaagccat ccgcgccctg gccattcagt
    41641 ttgccgacgt accgatgctg tcacgtaccc acggccagcc cgcctctccc acgacgatgg
    41701 gcaaggagct ggcgaatgtt gtgtatcgac tggagcgtca gatcgctcag gtcgaagcgg
    41761 tgccgctgct cggtaagatc aatggcgcag tgggcaacta caatgcgcat ctgtcggctt
    41821 atcctgacgt ggattgggaa gccaatgctc gtgagttcat cgagagcgat ctgggtctgt
    41881 cctggaaccc ctatacgaca cagatcgagc cacacgacta tatcgccgag ctgttcgacg
    41941 ccatcgcccg tttcaacacc atcctcatcg acttcgaccg tgacgtctgg ggctacatct
    42001 cgctcggcta cttcaagcag aagaccgtcg ccggcgagat tggctcttcg accatgccgc
    42061 acaaggtcaa cccgatcgac ttcgagaact ccgagggcaa cctgggcatc gctaacgcct
    42121 tgttccagca tctggccagc aagctgccga tctctcgttg gcagcgcgac ctgaccgact
    42181 ctacggtact acgcaatctg ggcgtcggtt ttgcccatag cgtcatcgcc tacgaagcca
    42241 gcctcaaggg catcggcaag ctcgaactca atgcgccgcg cctggccgac gacctggatg
    42301 cctgctggga agtactggcc gaaccggtac aaaccgtgat gcgccgttac gcagtggaaa
    42361 acgcctacga aaagctcaag gacctgaccc gcggcaaggg catcacgccc gaagcgctcc
    42421 agactttcat cgatggcctg gccattcctg agtcggccaa ggccgaactg cgcaagctga
    42481 cgccggcgac ctacgtgggt aacgcgacgg cgcaggccaa gcgcatttga gcgatctact
    42541 ttacggacgc ccggctgcgc cgggcgtttt tatttgcagt cccttaatcg gggcaaggtc
    42601 ttatgcatga cttctgatat tccacttcaa gtcttgggcg gtatcagcgc acgacagttc
    42661 ctgcgcgatt actggcaaaa gaagccgcta ctgattcgac aggcgattcc ggagttccaa
    42721 agcccaatct cgccagacga gctcgccgga ctgtccctcg aggaagaggt cgaatcgcgc
    42781 ctggtgatcg aacgtggcga ccgcccttgg gaactgcgcc gcggcccgtt cagcgaagac
    42841 acctaccagc aactgcccga aaaggactgg acgctgctgg tccaggcggt cgatcagctg
    42901 gttcccgacg tggccgatct gctggagcat tttcgtttcc tgccgaactg gcggatcgac
    42961 gacgtcatga tcagctatgc agcgcctggg ggcggcgtag gtccgcatta cgacaactac
    43021 gatgtgttcc tgctgcaggc gcacggcaag cgccgctggc gcatcggtca gatgtgcgac
    43081 agcgacagcc cgctcctgcc gcacgacgac cttcgcattc ttgccgactt ccagggaacc
    43141 gacgagtggg tgctcgagcc tggcgacatg ctctatctgc cgccgcgcct ggcgcacttc
    43201 ggtactgccg aggacgcctg catgacctat tcggtagggt tccgtgcccc gagcgccgca
    43261 gaagtgctga cgcatttcac cgacttcctc gcgcaattcc tgccggacga agagcgctat
    43321 ggcgatgccg atcttcagcc agtggaagat cccttcgaaa tccagcgtga tgcgcttgag
    43381 cggctgaagg ggctgcttgc cgaacacatg ggggacgagc gtcttttgct cacctggttc
    43441 ggccagttca tgaccgagcc ccgctatcct gagcgtgtcg aaggtgccga actcgctctt
    43501 gccgacttcc tctcggccat tcgtgacggc gccgtactgg ttcgcaatcc atcggccagg
    43561 cttgcctgga gcgaagtgga tatcggcctg ctgttgtttg ccagcggtca gagtcggctg
    43621 ctgccagcag gtctgcggga tctactgcga cttgtctgtt cggctgatgc cctgcatgtt
    43681 gataatcttt cgccctgggt cgataacgaa gacgcgcgca cccttctctg ggaattggta
    43741 aaacaaggaa gtctggagtt cgccgatgaa tgatgtccaa gtgcgaatcg ccgattggca
    43801 aaaagacaac gccgatctgc gccgcattcg agaagcggtc ttcatcgccg agcaggccgt
    43861 tccacctgag caagagtggg atacggatga tgcagaggcc attcactttc tggcgaccga
    43921 aggcggctat ccgattggca cggcccgatt gctcgcagat ggccagatcg ggcgcgtcgc
    43981 ggtcctgcgg gattggcgcg ggcttaacgt cggcaatgcc ttgatgcagg ccgtgatcgg
    44041 tgaagccgag cggcgaggcc tggttgagca aaagctgacc gcgcaagtcc atgcgactcg
    44101 cttctacgag cgcctcggct ttcaggtcgt cagcgatgag ttcctggagg ccggcatccc
    44161 ccacgtcgac atgctgcgcc gcagcgatag ccaggcgtga ctgagcgcag gcctggtcaa
    44221 gcggcttcgg tggccgagct gccggccgtc gaattcgttt cgccaggccg cttcgcgtta
    44281 tgcaacccgg aaccttcata cgcgtccacg cgaagcgttg ccgaaggcga tacgccctct
    44341 ccgtctgcgg agacgacgct tctcactacg gccacccagt tgcgcgagca cacgctagcg
    44401 ctcgcgcaac aagcacgccg gtcactggtt atctatagcc aggcactgga tccctggctg
    44461 tacggagacg ccgactttgt tgaggcctgc gtcagactgc tgctgagcca tccgcgaaac
    44521 gggcttgcgg tgattgtcgc cgacccgacg cgcgccttgc gcaccggtca ccgattgctt
    44581 gacctgagcc acaggctcac cagcaatctc cgcattcgcc gtctcgcttc ggccagcgat
    44641 tgcgacaatt gcgagttcgt aatcgccgac gataatgcgc taatcgtacg gacacaggcg
    44701 gaccggccgg aagcacgtgt cagttatcac gcaccaggca aggcccgcca acaaagagcg
    44761 ctgtttgacc gtgcctggga actcagcgtt accgatccga acctacggag ctttcgcata
    44821 tgagcttcaa agccattgtc gccatgctgc tattcagcgt ggccctgccg ctgtcagccg
    44881 ccaccgaggt cataccgctg aactaccgcc aagcggagga gatgctggac atagcgcgct
    44941 cggtggttgc cgatcagggt cgtgtcagcg cctacggcaa ccagctggtc atcaatgccc
    45001 ctaagcccgt gatcaaggaa ctgcgagcgg tcgtagccca gcttgatacc gcgccgaagc
    45061 ggctgctgat cactgtcgat acgcaggacc aaggcacatc ttcgcaaagc ggatactcga
    45121 tcgatggcag catacgaagt ggcgacgtcg aactgtcgac cggggagggc cgcgcgagcg
    45181 gcaatcaggt gcgcatcatc cgccgcagca cccatagtcg aaacggcggc gtacagcagc
    45241 tccaggtcac cgaagggtat ccggcgctga ttcaggttgg acagaccgta ccgttgacga
    45301 catcgggcac cgatggctat ggacaaatgt atcggcagac cgagtaccgg gacgtgctcc
    45361 gcggcttcta cgtgacggca aacgtaaccg gcgagcaagt tcaagtgacc ctcagcagct
    45421 cgaacgaccg cgccgatgat tatcgtccgg gcgtcatcca cacccaggca gccgatactc
    45481 gcgtcaccgg gcgattgggc gaatggctca ccataggcgg tgtcagcgaa agcgaaagcg
    45541 ggcaaggtca cgggctcgtc cgccgctatt cgacccaggg cgcacaggat gtaagcgtca
    45601 ggctgaaggt cgagcagcta ccctagagga gccgacctag accttcggat aaatcatgta
    45661 gtgacgagaa aaaaacacta caaaaggcat tgacggacct ctggcaccgg cgcatcattg
    45721 gcccgctccc gctaaccagg ggccctggta aagggtctcc ggagcgtgct caagccaacc
    45781 agccgagccg ttccgtgact gcactgccca caaggcggac tgacgaggtt gcgactggaa
    45841 cgagtcgtcc cgagggacgg ggaagcgcta gacgtatcaa ccaggtcatg tgtcgcccat
    45901 tgccccacgg cagccacgcc ggctgtgggc caggtacgcc gatcaggttg ccgctgtccg
    45961 aatcccctcc tccggttcgc tcctgccagt cgaaaatcga caatctgccg cgtgttgccc
    46021 gcactgatca gcgatagcac gtaggtttcg gtgggaatag tcagtgttca accaaactcg
    46081 aatcacctga aaggattgac catgtccgca tatcaagacg acatcaaggc cgttgccgcc
    46141 ctgaaagaga aattcggcag cagctggagc gccatcaacc cggaatccgt agctcgcatg
    46201 cgcgcccaga accgcttcaa gaccggtctg gacatcgcca agtacaccgc ggccatcatg
    46261 cgcaaggaca tggccgagta cgacgccgac tcttccctgt acacccagtc cctgggctgc
    46321 tggcacggct tcatcggtca gcagaagctg atttcgatca agaagcacct gaagaccacc
    46381 aacaagcgct acctgtacct gtccggctgg atggttgctg ccctgcgctc cgagttcggc
    46441 ccgctgccgg accagtccat gcacgagaag accgccgttt ccggtctgat cggcgagctg
    46501 tacaccttcc tgcgccaggc tgacgcccgc gaactggacc tgctgttcac cgcgctggac
    46561 gccgctcgcg aagctggcga caaggccaag gagcaggaaa tccagaacca gatcgacaac
    46621 tacgaaaccc acgtagtacc gatcatcgcc gacatcgacg ccggtttcgg taacgccgaa
    46681 gccacctacc tgctggccaa gcagatgatc gaagccggtg cttgctgcat ccagatcgaa
    46741 aaccaggttt ccgacgagaa gcagtgcggc caccaggacg gcaaggttac cgttccgcac
    46801 gccgacttcc tcgccaagat caacgctgtt cgctacgcct tcctcgagct gggcgttgac
    46861 gatggcgtga tcgttgcccg taccgactcc ctgggtgccg gcctgaccaa gcagatcgcc
    46921 gtgaccaacg agccgggcga cctgggcgac ctgtacaaca gcttcctgga cggcgactac
    46981 atcgactccg ctgccgacat cgccaacggc gacgtggtca tcaaggccaa cggcaagctg
    47041 ctgaagccga agcgcctcgc ttccggtctg ttccagttcc gcaagggcac tggcgaagac
    47101 cgttgcgtcc tggactgcat cacctccctg cagaacggcg ctgacctgct gtggatcgag
    47161 accgagaagc cgcacgttgg ccagatcaag ggcatggttg accgcatccg cgaagtcatt
    47221 ccgaacgcca agctggttta caacaacagc ccgtccttca actggaccct gaacttccgt
    47281 cagcaggtgt tcgatgccat ggttgccgaa ggcaaggacg tgtccgccta cgaccgcgcc
    47341 aagctgatga gcgtcgagta cgacgagacc gaactggctc agatcgctga tgagaagatc
    47401 cgtaccttcc agaaggacgg ctccgctcac gccggcatct tccaccacct gatcaccctg
    47461 ccgacctacc acaccgccgc gctgtccacc gacaacctgg ccaagggcta cttcgccgaa
    47521 gaaggcatgc tggcctacgt gaagggcgtg cagcgtcagg agctgcgtca gggtatcgcc
    47581 tgcgtcaagc accagaacat ggctggctcc gacatcggcg acaaccacaa agagtacttc
    47641 gctggcgaag cagctctgaa ggcaagcggt aaagacaaca ccatgaacca gttccactaa
    47701 gagctggcgc cccctgcaag gggtgagcaa caaaagaaac cccggcgact gccggggttt
    47761 cttttgtctg ttgcctagga aggatcctct cccgccgtga acaagcccca ggcagaaatg
    47821 aacaacgctg cgaccagcgg gccgatcaca aagccgttga gcccgaacaa tgaaagtccg
    47881 ccaagcgttg atatgagcac tatgtagtcg ggcatcttgg tgtccttgcc caccaggatt
    47941 ggccgcagga tgttgtccac cagcccgatc accagtacgc cataaagcat caatacgatc
    48001 ccctgccaga ccgaaccgct catgaagaaa taaatggcca ccggccccca gatcagccca
    48061 gccccaaccg ccggcagaag tgacaggaac gccatgagca cagcccaaag caaggcgcct
    48121 gaaataccga agatggcaaa gatcacgcca cccagcgccc cttgggtcaa cgcgacgata
    48181 acgttgccct tgacggtagc tcggacgact cgagtgaact tgctgaacag tcgacgcttc
    48241 tgcccatcac tcagaggcat cgcctgacga accttgtgga ccagctccct gccgtcacga
    48301 atgaaaaaaa acagcagata gagcatgacg aaaaagccga tcaggaactg gaaagtccct
    48361 tggccgaaac tgaaagcttt agtggccaag tatcgacttg cctccagggc accgctggcc
    48421 aagcgctcgc gaagacttcc agcgtcgccc catccgagtc gatccagctg ctgttgcgca
    48481 acagcaggca atagctcacg gaactggttc agcaaagcgc gtacatcgag atcgcccgat
    48541 tcaatctgct ggtagagggt tgcaccctct tgcacgagca tcgcggcgat aagaatcaca
    48601 ggcaggaccg caaccagcag gcatacggtt agcgtaagca gtgccgctag gttgcgccgc
    48661 tcaccgaaat gggcggcgag tcgtttttgc aagggggcga agatgatcgc cagaatggcg
    48721 gcccagaata ctgcaccgta gaacggcagc agtatccatc cgaaggcgag cgtgacgaag
    48781 agcagaagtc ccaggaagac tttgcgttcg agcgtattgt tctgcatggc cgatccgata
    48841 gctgactatt ctccttagtc cgcggccacg gtcaggagtg ctctgattga acagcgttgg
    48901 cagctatcgg actgaattta cagggtcatc gcagcaatcc aaccgaaccc aagcagtggc
    48961 aggttgtaat gcaagaacgt gggtacgaca gtgtcccaga tgtgattgtg ctggccgtcg
    49021 gcattcagcc cagccgtagg accgagagta gagtccgacg ccggcgaacc accatcaccc
    49081 agcgcacccg ccgtaccaac aaggctgacg atcgccaggg ggctgaaccc gagctgaagc
    49141 ccaagcggaa cgaagatggc cgcgatgatc ggcactgtcg aaaatgacga gccgatgccc
    49201 atggtgacaa gcagcccgac gagcaacatc aacagtgcgc ctaccgcctt gctgtttccg
    49261 atccactcca cggacgcatc gacaagggct ttcacgtctc cggtttcccg catcacttcg
    49321 gcgaagcccg ccgcagcgat catgatgaaa ccgatcatcg ccatcatctt catgccttcg
    49381 gtgaacaggc catccgcttc gcgccagcgc actaccccgg acgtcgagaa gatgaggaaa
    49441 cctaccaacg cgcccatgat catcgagtcc aaccaaagct ggataacgaa cgcagccgca
    49501 atcgccacca aggcaaccat cagcgctagc ggcgaatact cggttttggc ttgagtcacg
    49561 gcctccacac gccctagctc ataggtccgt ggctttcgat agctaaagaa cgcaatcagc
    49621 aagccggtga ccattcctag agcgggcaag gccatcgcat gcgtaacctt tacgttcgaa
    49681 atgtccgcac cgcttttcgc cacgtttgcc agcaagatct cgttgagaaa gatattgcca
    49741 aagccaaccg ggagaaacat gtagggggta atcaagccga aggccagaac gcaggcgatc
    49801 agacggcgat cgatacgcaa cttcgacata acgtacagca atgggggaac cagaagcggg
    49861 ataaaagcga tatgaatcgg caagatattc tgcgaagaaa ctgcgacacc aaggagcagg
    49921 acgacaagca tccactttat gtgcccttcc gagcccgatc cctgcttacc gaccatagcc
    49981 agtgccttgt cagccaaggc atgcgcaagt ccgctctttg ctatcgccac cgcgaaggca
    50041 ccgagcagcg catatgagag ggctacagtc gctccaccac ccaggccttt gttgaaggca
    50101 gccagtgttc cttcgatacc gatgccgccg agcaagccac ctacgactgc gccgctaatc
    50161 agggctacca cgacatgcac ccttgccagg ctaagcaaaa gcattacggc gacggctgca
    50221 actaccgcat tcatatttca cctctgtagt acacacgaaa aaacgtggca ctctgcttca
    50281 acttgctcgc tttgtcaaaa cgccggcttt ccgcgagacg ggattcgatt ggcatgcgtg
    50341 caaagaggta gaatcgtggc ggacccaaag cagagcctta accgtggaaa ttttcaaaga
    50401 gttcactttc gaatcagcgc atcgcctccc cttcgtccct gaaggacata aatgcggaag
    50461 gctccacggc cactcgttta gggtggcgat atatatttcc ggagacgtcg acccgaagac
    50521 aggatggatt cgtgatttcg gcgagcttaa ggccctgttt cgccccattt atgatcttct
    50581 ggaccataac tatctcaacg acattcctgg tttggaaaac ccgaccagtg agaatcttgc
    50641 aaagtggatc tgggaagagc tcaaaccagt attacctgaa ctatcgcgga ttcggattca
    50701 cgaaacatgt actagcggct gtgaatatcg aggggactaa tcgacacgag tatttccaga
    50761 cgcaacaccg cgtgttatcg cttgtcggcc ctagcgggcc gatgatccaa aagccgaatc
    50821 acggccgcac gatgtggaac agacgtgctg ccctgggcgg agagatagtc agcggtgagc
    50881 aacccctgag caggggcgac ctggagcgct ctgattttcc cgttgcgcaa agacaaaccc
    50941 ccgaccagcg agtgcgggtc gggggtttga tataggtgct tgacgatgac c
//
