# Supplementary material for: Comparative genomics of Stutzerimonas balearica (Pseudomonas balearica): diversity, habitats, and biodegradation of aromatic compounds
Source: Front Microbiol. 2023 May 15;14:1159176. doi: 10.3389/fmicb.2023.1159176 (PMC10234333; doi:10.3389/fmicb.2023.1159176)
Supplement: SUPPLEMENTARY TABLE 4 — Genomic features of the genome sequences of S. balearica. Sheet S1: Pan-genes of S. balearica. Sheet S2: Genes encoding enzymes for catabolism of aromatic compounds detected in one or more genome sequences of S. balearica. Sheet S3: Genes for catabolism of aromatic compounds not detected in the genome sequences of S. balearica. Sheet S4: Antibiotic resistance genes detected, using Resistance Gene Identifier (RGI) and the Comprehensive Antibiotic Resistance Database (CARD). Sheet S5: Biocide and metal resistance genes predicted by BacMet. Sheet S6: Virulence determinants detected, using VFanalyzer and the VFDB. Sheet S7: CRISPR-Cas systems predicted by CRISPRone. Sheet S8: Prophages predicted by PHASTER. Sheet S9: Integrative and conjugative elements (ICEs) and integrative and mobilizable elements (IMEs) predicted by ICEfinder. Sheet S10: genes associated with natural transformation capacity. Sheet S11: Regulatory genes predicted, using P2RP. [file Data_Sheet_2.zip › Supplementary File 2.gbk]

LOCUS       sequence001            77972 bp    DNA     linear   BCT 03-FEB-2021
DEFINITION  Stutzerimonas balearica UBA6635 DNA, scaffold: sequence001.
ACCESSION   sequence001
VERSION     sequence001.1
KEYWORDS    .
SOURCE      Stutzerimonas balearica UBA6635
  ORGANISM  Stutzerimonas balearica UBA6635
            .
COMMENT     Annotated by DFAST (https://dfast.nig.ac.jp).
FEATURES             Location/Qualifiers
     source          1..77972
                     /mol_type="genomic DNA"
                     /organism="Stutzerimonas balearica"
                     /strain="UBA6635"
     CDS             234..1568
                     /product="N-ethylammeline chlorohydrolase"
                     /inference="COORDINATES:ab initio
                     prediction:MetaGeneAnnotator"
                     /inference="similar to AA sequence:RefSeq:WP_011268564.1"
                     /transl_table=11
                     /codon_start=1
                     /translation="MTLDSAPPLDLILLPSWLVPVEPAGVVLRDHALGIREGRIACILP
                     RADAALIPAKQRLELPGMLLTPGLVNAHGHAAMTLFRGLADDLPLKNWLEDHIWPAEAK
                     WVDEDFVRVGSELAIAEQLQGGITCFSDMYFYPDAVSEVVHRTGTRAQITIPILNIAVP
                     GARDSDEALRKGLSLFDDLKQHPRICVAFGPHAPYSVNDERLSAIQVLVNEMDAGIHMH
                     VHETAREIEDGVRLHGERPLARLARQQLLGPRFQAVHMTQVNEDDLALLVEHNCSVIHC
                     PESNLKLASGFCPVERLWEAGVNVAIGTDGAASNNDLDLLGETRTAALLAKAVAGSATA
                     LDAHRALRMATLNGARALGLDEEIGSLEIGKAADLVAFDLSRLAQQPIYDPVSQLIYSC
                     NRDHVRHVWVAGKQLLDDRRLTRINEPDLLARVQAWAERITRERL"
                     /locus_tag="UBA6635_00010"
                     /note="WP_011268564.1 N-ethylammeline chlorohydrolase
                     (Pseudomonas syringae pv. syringae B728a) [pid:72.3%,
                     q_cov:98.4%, s_cov:98.6%, Eval:1.1e-182]"
                     /note="MGA_1"
     CDS             1684..2382
                     /product="ubiquinone biosynthesis O-methyltransferase"
                     /inference="COORDINATES:ab initio
                     prediction:MetaGeneAnnotator"
                     /inference="similar to AA sequence:UniProtKB:Q9HZ63"
                     /transl_table=11
                     /codon_start=1
                     /translation="MSNVDHAEIAKFEALAHRWWDRESEFKPLHEINPLRVNWIDERAT
                     LAGKKVLDVGCGGGILSESMARRGAQVTGIDMGEAPLSVARLHQLESELDIDYRQITAE
                     ALAAEQPGQYDVVTCLEMLEHVPDPASVIRACHALVKPGGQVFFSTINRNPKAYALAIV
                     GAEYVLQLLPRGTHDYRKFIRPSELGAWCRETGLAMNDIVGLTYNPLTKQYKLTDDADV
                     NYMVQTTREA"
                     /locus_tag="UBA6635_00020"
                     /gene="ubiG"
                     /note="Q9HZ63 ubiquinone biosynthesis O-methyltransferase
                     (Pseudomonas aeruginosa PAO1) [pid:84.9%, q_cov:100.0%,
                     s_cov:100.0%, Eval:7.8e-116]"
                     /note="MGA_2"
     CDS             2382..3053
                     /product="phosphoglycolate phosphatase 2"
                     /inference="COORDINATES:ab initio
                     prediction:MetaGeneAnnotator"
                     /inference="similar to AA sequence:UniProtKB:Q9HZ62"
                     /transl_table=11
                     /codon_start=1
                     /translation="MRLRAVLFDMDGTLLDTAPDFIAVIQAMRQARELPPVAEARVRDV
                     VSGGARAMVLNAFDVAPDSAEFEALRLEFLDRYQEHCAVYSRLYDGMEQLLVDIEKAGL
                     IWGVVTNKPVRFAEPIMQRLGLAERSSVLVCPDHVTRSKPDPEPMLLACDKLSLEPASV
                     LFVGDDLRDIESGRAAGSRTAAVRYGYIHPGDDPSHWGADVVVSHPQELRSVLDHALCR
                     C"
                     /locus_tag="UBA6635_00030"
                     /gene="gph2"
                     /EC_number="3.1.3.18"
                     /note="Q9HZ62 phosphoglycolate phosphatase 2 (Pseudomonas
                     aeruginosa PAO1) [pid:78.0%, q_cov:100.0%, s_cov:98.7%,
                     Eval:1.2e-97]"
                     /note="MGA_3"
     CDS             3087..3830
                     /product="short-chain dehydrogenase"
                     /inference="COORDINATES:ab initio
                     prediction:MetaGeneAnnotator"
                     /inference="similar to AA sequence:RefSeq:WP_003113436.1"
                     /transl_table=11
                     /codon_start=1
                     /translation="MFDYTARPDLLAGRIILVTGAGRGIGEAAAKAYAAHGATVLLLGK
                     TEESLNHVYDEIEAAGHPQPAVIPFNLETALPHQYDELAAMIEREFGRLDGLLHNASIV
                     GPRTPVEQLSGENFMRVMQVNVNAMFMLTSTLLPLLKLSTDASILFTSSSVGRKGRAYW
                     GAYAVSKFATEGLMQVVADELDGTAPVRANSVNPGATRTDMRAKAYPAENPLNNPLPSE
                     IMPVYLYLMGPDSVGVNGQAFDAQG"
                     /locus_tag="UBA6635_00040"
                     /note="WP_003113436.1 short-chain dehydrogenase
                     (Pseudomonas aeruginosa PAO1) [pid:79.3%, q_cov:99.6%,
                     s_cov:100.0%, Eval:2.5e-110]"
                     /note="MGA_4"
     CDS             4029..4964
                     /product="GGDEF domain-containing protein"
                     /inference="COORDINATES:ab initio
                     prediction:MetaGeneAnnotator"
                     /inference="similar to AA sequence:RefSeq:WP_003105929.1"
                     /transl_table=11
                     /codon_start=1
                     /translation="MLPAMQNDSTIEHLASRDSQRSPAGPVRLGVPVTLSDLRRTLGQR
                     LQTSLEIDRLLGFFYEEVPALMALDGLCYRHPESDLRLEYGQPGPHSASYRLSQDAADL
                     GEITLYRAQVFCEQELAQLESLMGVLVFPLRNALLYRAALMASLKDSLTGAGNRVALDQ
                     SLAREVELARRHQQPLSVVMLDMDHFKQLNDRHGHAAGDAALRLVAAELRDQLRNVDMV
                     FRYGGEEFVLLLSNTDGACAAIAAERVRAAIERLPFEYDRQPIPLSISLGCATYRHGET
                     PHELLRRADELLYLAKRNGRNRLQTCFDQE"
                     /locus_tag="UBA6635_00050"
                     /note="WP_003105929.1 GGDEF domain-containing protein
                     (Pseudomonas aeruginosa PAO1) [pid:54.1%, q_cov:98.1%,
                     s_cov:99.3%, Eval:2.3e-85]"
                     /note="MGA_5"
     CDS             complement(4993..6096)
                     /product="ribosomal large subunit pseudouridine synthase B"
                     /inference="COORDINATES:ab initio
                     prediction:MetaGeneAnnotator"
                     /inference="similar to AA sequence:UniProtKB:Q9HZ55"
                     /transl_table=11
                     /codon_start=1
                     /translation="MTEHEDSAAHVANGEKLQKVLARLGLASRRDAETWISEGRVKVNG
                     SVASLGQRVEPQDAIAIDGRLIKREEPGQIVRRVLIYNKPEGEICTRNDPEGRPTIFDR
                     LPRLKEGRWINVGRLDINTTGLLLFTTDGELANRLMHPSYEMDREYAVRVRGEVTEEML
                     ERLKTGVMLEDGPARFTDIQEAPGGEGLNHWYHCVVMEGRNREVRRLWESQGVVVSRLK
                     RVRFGPVFMTSDLPMGRWREMGQGEVNILSEEVGLKPVALPELKTRTKEKIERMQRKAA
                     KPVRNDRRPRVLRPADEADVRSESPRAPRDTGARKPRPAGSRGTPLAERPSDNRRPGKP
                     GSDAGRGSAADKPRKGGGGAGRRRREP"
                     /locus_tag="UBA6635_00060"
                     /gene="rluB"
                     /EC_number="5.4.99.22"
                     /note="Q9HZ55 ribosomal large subunit pseudouridine
                     synthase B (Pseudomonas aeruginosa PAO1) [pid:70.9%,
                     q_cov:93.7%, s_cov:91.7%, Eval:6.4e-141]"
                     /note="MGA_6"
     CDS             complement(6178..6816)
                     /product="ketohydroxyglutarate aldolase"
                     /inference="COORDINATES:ab initio
                     prediction:MetaGeneAnnotator"
                     /inference="similar to AA sequence:RefSeq:WP_011266838.1"
                     /transl_table=11
                     /codon_start=1
                     /translation="MEQKNALIEAICSRARILPVITIGSEEQILPLADALASGGLTALE
                     ITLRSAHGLTAIRRLREQRPDLVVGAGTVLDRRMMDEVEAAGAQFVVSPGASRELLEAG
                     VQCSVPLLPGVATASEIMEGYSLGYRRFKLFPAEICGGTAALKAFAGPFPDARFCPTGG
                     VNAGNAAQYLGLPNVMCVGGTWMIEAAALNAGDWAAIRQASAQALAALA"
                     /locus_tag="UBA6635_00070"
                     /EC_number="4.1.2.14"
                     /EC_number="4.1.3.16"
                     /note="WP_011266838.1 ketohydroxyglutarate aldolase
                     (Pseudomonas syringae pv. syringae B728a) [pid:64.5%,
                     q_cov:92.9%, s_cov:87.9%, Eval:2.0e-72]"
                     /note="MGA_7"
     CDS             complement(6840..7553)
                     /product="6-phosphogluconolactonase"
                     /inference="COORDINATES:ab initio
                     prediction:MetaGeneAnnotator"
                     /inference="similar to AA sequence:RefSeq:WP_011266837.1"
                     /transl_table=11
                     /codon_start=1
                     /translation="MAISELDLPTGVVAHSLADAKRMAEVMADGVAKVLDYAVHTHGIA
                     SLAVSGGRSPIPFFEALSRRELDWSRVQITLADERWVPPSDEASNEALVRRYLLQGPAA
                     QAQFLGLYSPADTLAEAARHAAEALTGLAQPIDVLVLGMGEDGHTASLFPGSDNLAHAL
                     RDDCPEPCVPMRAPSAPHERLSLSYPILASARTQYLAIQGLAKLDTLRDALAADALQMP
                     IRAFMHSPLEIYWCP"
                     /locus_tag="UBA6635_00080"
                     /note="WP_011266837.1 6-phosphogluconolactonase
                     (Pseudomonas syringae pv. syringae B728a) [pid:50.8%,
                     q_cov:100.0%, s_cov:100.0%, Eval:9.7e-61]"
                     /note="MGA_8"
     CDS             complement(7540..9009)
                     /product="glucose-6-phosphate 1-dehydrogenase"
                     /inference="COORDINATES:ab initio
                     prediction:MetaGeneAnnotator"
                     /inference="similar to AA sequence:UniProtKB:Q4ZXE8"
                     /transl_table=11
                     /codon_start=1
                     /translation="MPAITVDPCTFALFGALGDLALRKLFPALYQLDRAGLLHADTRIL
                     ALARDPGDEGGHLAFIDEHLRRHVPAREIDEEVLQRFRARLSFLRMDFRDAQSYVALAE
                     RVGAGPTLIAYFATPASVYGMICQHLAAVGLAEHARVVLEKPIGHDLASSRVVNEAVAQ
                     YFPESRVYRIDHYLGKETVQNLIALRFANSLFETQWNQHHISHVEITVAETVGIEGRWG
                     YFDQAGQLRDMVQNHLLQLLCLIAMDPPSNLTADSIRDEKVKVLKALAPITPELLGQRV
                     VRGQYAAGIAGGRAVPGYLEEENSNAQSSTETFVALRADICNWRWSGVPFYLRTGKRMA
                     QKLSQIVIHFKEPPFYIFAPEQRSLISNRLIIRLQPDEGISLQVMTKEQGLDKGMHLRS
                     GPLQLNFSETYKSARIPDAYERLLLEVMQGNQNLFVRRDEVEYAWQWCDQLIDGWTRLG
                     DSLKLYPAGSWGPVASIALITRDGRSWYGDL"
                     /locus_tag="UBA6635_00090"
                     /gene="zwf"
                     /EC_number="1.1.1.49"
                     /note="Q4ZXE8 glucose-6-phosphate 1-dehydrogenase
                     (Pseudomonas syringae pv. syringae B728a) [pid:81.0%,
                     q_cov:100.0%, s_cov:100.0%, Eval:5.0e-235]"
                     /note="MGA_9"
     CDS             complement(9261..10481)
                     /product="maltoporin"
                     /inference="COORDINATES:ab initio
                     prediction:MetaGeneAnnotator"
                     /inference="similar to AA sequence:RefSeq:WP_014207582.1"
                     /transl_table=11
                     /codon_start=1
                     /translation="MKKTTTVGLALSLGALVLPGTTLALDFTGYLRSGVGGSTEGGTQS
                     CFQLPGAQTKYRLGNECEQYAELDLRQDLFTFADGSVLSLEGMAALYNGYGHTPEFTGD
                     HGWARMVQAYAEWSKVPALNNGSLWAGRRFYKRNDIHISDFYYWNQSATGAGIEDFEYG
                     GLKYSYAFSRKDNVFQKNYVNRHDFNVGGFDSNPGGELEFGVSYIDKPDRTDAHSGWAV
                     TVQHKQDGFLGGGNTFAVQYGRGPGTGLGYTGDVTLDNSAKSWRVVEYFDWQTTSRFGG
                     QFQVVYQKDTRDDGADQDWLSIGVRPSYAISEQFKLVTELGHDQVDASDGTRKLTKFTI
                     APTWSPTGPGFWARPEIRLYYTYASWNKAAQVAASQMDPGSTLSDSGTFGSARHGSNFG
                     VQVEHWW"
                     /locus_tag="UBA6635_00100"
                     /gene="lamB"
                     /note="WP_014207582.1 maltoporin (Acinetobacter pittii
                     PHEA-2) [pid:48.7%, q_cov:94.8%, s_cov:95.4%,
                     Eval:3.3e-109]"
                     /note="MGA_10"
     CDS             complement(10596..11759)
                     /product="sugar ABC transporter ATP-binding protein"
                     /inference="COORDINATES:ab initio
                     prediction:MetaGeneAnnotator"
                     /inference="similar to AA sequence:RefSeq:WP_005764049.1"
                     /transl_table=11
                     /codon_start=1
                     /translation="MASLELCNVNKRYAAGLPDTLKHIDLKIDSGEFLILVGPSGCGKS
                     TLMNCIAGLEDISGGEILVEGQDISGMSPKDRDIAMVFQSYALYPTMNVRDNIAFGLKM
                     RKVPQERIDEEVARVAKLLQIEHLLMRKPSQLSGGQQQRVAMGRALARRPKIYLFDEPL
                     SNLDAKLRVEMRTEIKLMHQRLKTTTVYVTHDQIEAMTLGDKVAVMKDGIVQQFGTPQQ
                     IYNDPANLFVASFIGSPPMNFIPLRLQCQGGQWLAMLESAAGASAKTACELPLMVADAA
                     ELDGREVILGVRPEQILVGQGDAALPAVRAEVEVIEPTGPDTLAFVTLNETKVCCRMAP
                     DAAPQVGQCLTLQFDPAKVLLFDAHSGERLGAQAAGRPHNVALFKSR"
                     /locus_tag="UBA6635_00110"
                     /gene="gltK"
                     /note="WP_005764049.1 sugar ABC transporter ATP-binding
                     protein ([Pseudomonas syringae] pv. tomato str. DC3000)
                     [pid:78.3%, q_cov:98.7%, s_cov:98.7%, Eval:3.9e-168]"
                     /note="MGA_11"
     CDS             complement(11771..12616)
                     /product="sugar ABC transporter permease"
                     /inference="COORDINATES:ab initio
                     prediction:MetaGeneAnnotator"
                     /inference="similar to AA sequence:RefSeq:WP_005615493.1"
                     /transl_table=11
                     /codon_start=1
                     /translation="MTSVVGHKPFSPSRLMIHATLLLACAVYLVPLVVMLLTSFKTPAD
                     IRAGNLLSLPEAFTLAGWISAWDSVGGYFWNSVKIAVPAVVISTLLGALNGYVLSMWRF
                     RGSQLFFGLLLFGCFLPFQVILLPASFTLGKLGLANTTAGLVLVHVVYGLAFTTLFFRN
                     FYVSIPDALVRAARLDGAGFFTIFGRILLPMSVPTIMVCLIWQFTQIWNDFLFGVVFAS
                     GDSQPITVALNNLVNTSTGAKQYNVDMAAAMIAGLPTLVVYVLAGKYFLRGLTAGAVKG
                     "
                     /locus_tag="UBA6635_00120"
                     /note="WP_005615493.1 sugar ABC transporter permease
                     ([Pseudomonas syringae] pv. tomato str. DC3000) [pid:80.1%,
                     q_cov:100.0%, s_cov:100.0%, Eval:3.2e-128]"
                     /note="MGA_12"
     CDS             complement(12609..13517)
                     /product="sugar ABC transporter permease"
                     /inference="COORDINATES:ab initio
                     prediction:MetaGeneAnnotator"
                     /inference="similar to AA sequence:RefSeq:WP_003314048.1"
                     /transl_table=11
                     /codon_start=1
                     /translation="MSSTAVFAKASPLDALQNWLPRLVLAPSMLIVLVGFYGYIFWTFV
                     LSFTNSRFMPSYKWVGLEQYLRLWENDRWWVASKNLLVFGGLFIAISLAIGVLLAVLLD
                     QRIRREGFIRTVYLYPMALSMIVTGTAWKWLLNPGLGLDKLLRDWGWEGFRFDWLVDPD
                     RVVYCLVIAAVWQASGFVMALFLAGLRGVDQSIVRAAQVDGASLPSIYLRIVLPSLRPV
                     FFSALMILAHIAIKSFDLVAAMTAGGPGYASDLPAMFMYAHTFTRGQMGLGAASAMLML
                     GAVLAIIVPYLYSELRNKRHD"
                     /locus_tag="UBA6635_00130"
                     /note="WP_003314048.1 sugar ABC transporter permease
                     (Pseudomonas syringae pv. syringae B728a) [pid:84.8%,
                     q_cov:100.0%, s_cov:100.0%, Eval:7.4e-150]"
                     /note="MGA_13"
     CDS             complement(13643..14896)
                     /product="sugar ABC transporter substrate-binding protein"
                     /inference="COORDINATES:ab initio
                     prediction:MetaGeneAnnotator"
                     /inference="similar to AA sequence:RefSeq:WP_003091472.1"
                     /transl_table=11
                     /codon_start=1
                     /translation="MKAITRLAAAVSLASLLPFAAHAGEVEVLHWWTSGGEKRAADTLK
                     QLVEDQGHTWKDFAVAGGGGEAAMTVLKTRAVSGNPPAAAQIKGPDIQEWGELGLLTEL
                     DDVARENNWDEILPKQIAGIMKYDGAYVAVPVNVHRVNWLWINPEVFAKAGAKPPKTLD
                     DFFAAADKLQAAGFVPIAHGGQPWQDGTVFEDIVLSVLGPQDYHKAFVELDRQTLTGDK
                     MVEAFAALKKLRGYIDADAAGRDWNAATVMVINGKAGMQIMGDWAKSEWTAANKVAGKD
                     YQCLPFPGTQGSFAFNVDSLAMFKLNDAEDRKAQQDLARTVLGSKFQQFFNQNKGSIPV
                     RLDEDMSAFDSCAQQSMADFKEAAKGPGLQPSLAHGMAASSYVQGAVFDVVTNFFNDPD
                     ADPAKAVQQLAAAIQAVQ"
                     /locus_tag="UBA6635_00140"
                     /note="WP_003091472.1 sugar ABC transporter
                     substrate-binding protein (Pseudomonas aeruginosa PAO1)
                     [pid:76.5%, q_cov:95.4%, s_cov:95.2%, Eval:6.3e-180]"
                     /note="MGA_14"
     CDS             complement(15032..16450)
                     /product="two-component sensor histidine kinase"
                     /inference="COORDINATES:ab initio
                     prediction:MetaGeneAnnotator"
                     /inference="similar to AA sequence:RefSeq:WP_011266832.1"
                     /transl_table=11
                     /codon_start=1
                     /translation="MPRSLLGRMLLLTLLVVLLAQALSSVIWVSQLRASQMEGLLTAAR
                     SLAHSMAASVSYFRSLPLGYRPLVLDQLRSMGGTRFFVSLNERPLNMQVLPETPRKRAV
                     LQAVEGALRQRLGKAIDLSVQFVSPDDLRIFNGEISLDELPRSWAHYALSLEPLDPPVL
                     VTQIQIADNEWLYLASLMPAPYVSLEQEGLPAQQIGFIVLTSSFLLLFIGLLVHWQSRP
                     LKRLARAAREMSLGSEVEPLPEHGGSEVVEVSRAFNSMRERIGRYLNERSQLFSAISHD
                     LRTPITRLRLRVELLEDEALQAKFGRDLDELELLVKGALQCVKDTDIHENIEPVDLNLL
                     LDTVTEPYLAPAGNGRVNLEGRAVAPYPGKPLALKRCIGNLLDNALKYGERAHLRIEDD
                     GRLFTLHVDDEGPGVPEQRLEKIFEPHFRLAAQQQGYGLGLGIARNIAHAHGGEVSLQN
                     LREGGLRVTLALPR"
                     /locus_tag="UBA6635_00150"
                     /note="WP_011266832.1 two-component sensor histidine kinase
                     (Pseudomonas syringae pv. syringae B728a) [pid:75.5%,
                     q_cov:100.0%, s_cov:97.9%, Eval:7.4e-204]"
                     /note="MGA_15"
     CDS             complement(16501..17247)
                     /product="DNA-binding response regulator"
                     /inference="COORDINATES:ab initio
                     prediction:MetaGeneAnnotator"
                     /inference="similar to AA sequence:RefSeq:WP_005764051.1"
                     /transl_table=11
                     /codon_start=1
                     /translation="MDVSQPGKSILLVDDDQEIRELLQTYLSRAGFQVRTVGDGAGFRL
                     ALQEQPADLVILDVMLPDEDGFSLCRWVREHQRLAQMPVIMLTASSDEADRVIGLELGA
                     DDYLGKPFSPRELLARIKALLRRAQFAQERPAGDVLAFDDWRLDLVSHRLHHLDGEEVF
                     LSGADFALLKLFLDHPMQILDRDTIGNATRGREVMPLERIVDMAVSRLRQRLRDTGKAP
                     RLIRTVRGSGYLLAAQVVPCGDGQRA"
                     /locus_tag="UBA6635_00160"
                     /note="WP_005764051.1 DNA-binding response regulator
                     ([Pseudomonas syringae] pv. tomato str. DC3000) [pid:84.4%,
                     q_cov:95.6%, s_cov:96.7%, Eval:6.5e-111]"
                     /note="MGA_16"
     CDS             complement(17331..18308)
                     /product="glucokinase"
                     /inference="COORDINATES:ab initio
                     prediction:MetaGeneAnnotator"
                     /inference="similar to AA sequence:UniProtKB:Q887K3"
                     /transl_table=11
                     /codon_start=1
                     /translation="MKLGLVGDIGGTNARFALWREQRLEAVRVLATADFATPQQAIRAY
                     LEDLGQTLAEVDAVCLACAGPVRGDEFRFTNNHWRLNRPDFCRELGLSELLLINDFYAM
                     ALGMTRVRPEELTEVCPGSADPERPRLVIGPGTGLGVGTLLPLGDGLWRALPGEGGHVD
                     LPIGSLREAELWQHLHRQQGHVSAENILSGSGLLTLYRASCALDGREAVLASPAEVTEA
                     ALAGEPYARQVLEQFCCFLGRVAGNNVLTLGARGGVYIAGGMVPRFADFFLASGFARCL
                     RDKGLMSRYFDDIPVWLVRAEYPGLLGAGEALQRAMEGRQAGLA"
                     /locus_tag="UBA6635_00170"
                     /gene="glk"
                     /EC_number="2.7.1.2"
                     /note="Q887K3 glucokinase ([Pseudomonas syringae] pv.
                     tomato str. DC3000) [pid:60.8%, q_cov:97.2%, s_cov:98.4%,
                     Eval:3.2e-109]"
                     /note="MGA_17"
     CDS             complement(18305..20134)
                     /product="phosphogluconate dehydratase"
                     /inference="COORDINATES:ab initio
                     prediction:MetaGeneAnnotator"
                     /inference="similar to AA sequence:RefSeq:WP_004406660.1"
                     /transl_table=11
                     /codon_start=1
                     /translation="MHPRVLEVTERLVERSRPTRERYLAMMGAAASEGPQRGRLQCANF
                     AHGVAGCASTTDKQRLRLMDEANVAIVSAYNDMLSAHQPYEHFPEIIKQALRDIGSVGQ
                     FAGGVPAMCDGVTQGEAGMEMSLASREVIAMATAIALSHNMFDAALCLGICDKIVPGLL
                     IGALRFGFLPTVFVPGGPMPSGIPNKEKAEVRQLFAEGKATREQLLDSEMKSYHSPGTC
                     TFYGTANTNQMVVEIMGLQLPGSSFVNPYTPLRDELTREAARQVTRMTRQSGSFLPLCK
                     IIDEKAIINSVVALNATGGSTNHTLHLPAIAQAAGIQLTWQDMADLSEVVPTLAKVYPN
                     GKDDVNHFHAAGGVGFLVRTLLEAGLLHEDVNTVAGHGLRRYTREPYLDDGRLAWREGT
                     SQSLDESILRPADRPFSPEGGLRVMVGNLGRGVTKVSAVAPEHQIVEAPARVFQDQAEL
                     AAAFKAGELERDFVAVVRFQGPRANGMPELHKLTPFLGVLQDRGFKVALVTDGRMSGAS
                     GKVPAAIHVCPEAIDGGPLAKVRDGDLVRVDGVKGTLDVLLDASEWAVREAAPAPEDKG
                     IGCGRELFAFMRGAFSTAERGASAFTSSLETLK"
                     /locus_tag="UBA6635_00180"
                     /EC_number="4.2.1.12"
                     /note="WP_004406660.1 phosphogluconate dehydratase
                     (Pseudomonas syringae pv. syringae B728a) [pid:80.0%,
                     q_cov:100.0%, s_cov:100.0%, Eval:1.7e-288]"
                     /note="MGA_18"
     CDS             complement(20516..21316)
                     /product="segregation and condensation protein B"
                     /inference="COORDINATES:ab initio
                     prediction:MetaGeneAnnotator"
                     /inference="similar to AA sequence:UniProtKB:Q885L8"
                     /transl_table=11
                     /codon_start=1
                     /translation="MDLCEPKELASLLEAFLLAAGKPLSLERLAELFEEAERPSSAQLK
                     KALEVLERSCRGRAFELKEVASGYRLQVRERFAPWVGRLWEERPQRYSRALLETLALIA
                     YRQPITRGEIEDIRGVAVNSQIIKTLLEREWVRVVGHRDVPGRPAMFATTKAFLDHFNL
                     KNLDELPPLAVLREMEPEPRTVLEDDDAAVPASLQARADQAADESPAQSEREQTSFRTL
                     LAELDNMETGLKTDFDDLAPAEPPADDADGDAVPASSGESGEHR"
                     /locus_tag="UBA6635_00190"
                     /note="Q885L8 segregation and condensation protein B
                     ([Pseudomonas syringae] pv. tomato str. DC3000) [pid:74.2%,
                     q_cov:88.3%, s_cov:91.1%, Eval:1.4e-93]"
                     /note="MGA_19"
     CDS             complement(21337..22167)
                     /product="segregation and condensation protein A"
                     /inference="COORDINATES:ab initio
                     prediction:MetaGeneAnnotator"
                     /inference="similar to AA sequence:UniProtKB:Q885L9"
                     /transl_table=11
                     /codon_start=1
                     /translation="MQQTIATDRQEAENAAPGEQLRLALVYGEAVTELPQDLYIPPDAL
                     EVFLEAFEGPLDLLLYLIRKQNIDVLDIPVAEITRQYMGYVELMKSVRLELAAEYLVMA
                     AMLAEIKSRMLLPRSSEAPDEEEDPRAELIRRLQEYERFKAAAEGLDDLPRLGREFHVP
                     RLDAPEARARKLLPQVSLEELLVSMAEVLRRADMFESHQVTREALSTRERMSQVLERLK
                     GGGFVPFVELFAVEEGRLGVVVTFMAVLELIKESLVELVQNEPFAAIHVRSRSD"
                     /locus_tag="UBA6635_00200"
                     /note="Q885L9 segregation and condensation protein A
                     ([Pseudomonas syringae] pv. tomato str. DC3000) [pid:82.5%,
                     q_cov:96.7%, s_cov:98.5%, Eval:2.2e-118]"
                     /note="MGA_20"
     CDS             complement(22193..23407)
                     /product="tryptophan--tRNA ligase"
                     /inference="COORDINATES:ab initio
                     prediction:MetaGeneAnnotator"
                     /inference="similar to AA sequence:UniProtKB:A0A0H2WES9"
                     /transl_table=11
                     /codon_start=1
                     /translation="MSSIDFQRRLVSGMRPTGPLHLGHYHGVLKDWTRLQHEYDCFFCL
                     VDWHALTTHYESSADINRYLQEMAIDWLAAGVSPSSATLFVQSHVPEHAELHLLLSMIC
                     PLGWLERVPSYRELQQRLQGRELDTYGFLGYPLLQAADILLYRAGLVPVGADQLPHVEF
                     ARDIARRFNHLYGREEDFELKAEAAIRRLGKKASRLYLSLRKSYQEQGDVEALNTAQAL
                     VKEQQTITIGDRERLYGFLEGGGKLILPEPRAVLSDTPRFTGLDGAKMSNSGSNAIFLR
                     DTPQQIDEKIRRMPTDPARVHREDAGEPTRCPVWPMHLTHSSSDVCQWAEQGCRSAGIG
                     CLECKAPLIDAIASELAPLRERALDYEQSPDLVRSILAEGAERARDEARDTLVEVRQAM
                     GLNHR"
                     /locus_tag="UBA6635_00210"
                     /gene="trpS-1"
                     /EC_number="6.1.1.2"
                     /note="A0A0H2WES9 tryptophan--tRNA ligase (Burkholderia
                     mallei ATCC 23344) [pid:56.8%, q_cov:98.5%, s_cov:99.5%,
                     Eval:4.8e-137]"
                     /note="MGA_21"
     CDS             complement(23451..24074)
                     /product="threonylcarbamoyl-AMP synthase"
                     /inference="COORDINATES:ab initio
                     prediction:MetaGeneAnnotator"
                     /inference="similar to AA sequence:RefSeq:WP_003091486.1"
                     /transl_table=11
                     /codon_start=1
                     /translation="MSQFFQIHPDNPQPRLIKQAVEIIRNGGVVVYPTDASYAIGCAIG
                     NKAGIERIRRIRQLDDKHNFTLACRDLSQLGVFAKVDTAAFRLLKANLPGLYTIILPAT
                     REVPRMLLHPKRRTIGLRVPDKPIAQALLAELGEPLMSVSLILPGETLPMSDPYEMRDV
                     LEHQVDLIIDGGYGGLEASTVISLVDDQPEVLRVGAGDPAPFML"
                     /locus_tag="UBA6635_00220"
                     /note="WP_003091486.1 threonylcarbamoyl-AMP synthase
                     (Pseudomonas aeruginosa PAO1) [pid:80.1%, q_cov:99.5%,
                     s_cov:98.6%, Eval:8.9e-94]"
                     /note="MGA_22"
     CDS             complement(24087..24950)
                     /product="phosphatase"
                     /inference="COORDINATES:ab initio
                     prediction:MetaGeneAnnotator"
                     /inference="similar to AA sequence:RefSeq:WP_005767709.1"
                     /transl_table=11
                     /codon_start=1
                     /translation="MTVDLHCHSTASDGTLAPAAVVARAQAQGVRLLALTDHDTLDGLA
                     EARQAADGLGLSLVTGIELSCLWNGATIHVLGYGFEPQAPALQQAVAALHEGRWQRARL
                     IAQRLENKGMAGMLEAARAIQQELGDSGNAPARPHFAEALVRAGHVRDRGEAFHKWLGA
                     GKLGDVKQHWPALEQTVSTLLDSGAWVSLAHPWQYEFTRSKRRRLVIAFAEAGGHALEV
                     SNGMQPAEQVGSLAILAREFGLMATAGSDFHGPGQWSELGLYRALPDDLSPLWRHFGHS
                     RLSAAG"
                     /locus_tag="UBA6635_00230"
                     /note="WP_005767709.1 phosphatase ([Pseudomonas syringae]
                     pv. tomato str. DC3000) [pid:70.3%, q_cov:99.7%,
                     s_cov:99.7%, Eval:2.9e-116]"
                     /note="MGA_23"
     CDS             25217..25516
                     /product="hypothetical protein"
                     /inference="COORDINATES:ab initio
                     prediction:MetaGeneAnnotator"
                     /inference="similar to AA sequence:RefSeq:WP_003091489.1"
                     /transl_table=11
                     /codon_start=1
                     /translation="MLYAIIATDAPGSLKDRLAARPAHLARLEQLKEQGRLVLAGPHPA
                     VDSNDPGEAGFSGSLVVAEFDSLEAAREWAEADPYKAAGVYSDVLVKPFKKVLP"
                     /locus_tag="UBA6635_00240"
                     /note="WP_003091489.1 hypothetical protein (Pseudomonas
                     aeruginosa PAO1) [pid:78.8%, q_cov:100.0%, s_cov:100.0%,
                     Eval:2.2e-40]"
                     /note="MGA_24"
     CDS             25716..25958
                     /product="hypothetical protein"
                     /inference="COORDINATES:ab initio
                     prediction:MetaGeneAnnotator"
                     /transl_table=11
                     /codon_start=1
                     /translation="MAPQVLDFDIEATRASLARLRQENQRLKLQLQASQQAPAAPAPLL
                     GDDQQWFVTGAAVGVISFILGLLLTRGRRRREWLN"
                     /locus_tag="UBA6635_00250"
                     /note="MGA_25"
     CDS             25969..26646
                     /product="DNA-binding response regulator"
                     /inference="COORDINATES:ab initio
                     prediction:MetaGeneAnnotator"
                     /inference="similar to AA sequence:RefSeq:WP_004396544.1"
                     /transl_table=11
                     /codon_start=1
                     /translation="MTELLLIDDDEELCELLGSWLTQEGFATHACHDGQSARKALAERQ
                     PAAVVLDVMLPDGSGLELLKQLRSDHPNLPVLMLSGRGEPLDRILGLELGADDYLAKPC
                     DPRELTARLRAVLRRSQAPAAPTQLELGDLCYSPARGVASIDDQDISLTLSEGRILEAL
                     LAQPGEPLDKQALAQLALGRKLTLYDRSLDMHVSNLRRKLGPHADGRPRIVALRSRGYL
                     YAP"
                     /locus_tag="UBA6635_00260"
                     /note="WP_004396544.1 DNA-binding response regulator
                     ([Pseudomonas syringae] pv. tomato str. DC3000) [pid:80.8%,
                     q_cov:99.6%, s_cov:99.6%, Eval:6.8e-101]"
                     /note="MGA_26"
     CDS             26773..27183
                     /product="hypothetical protein"
                     /inference="COORDINATES:ab initio
                     prediction:MetaGeneAnnotator"
                     /inference="similar to AA sequence:RefSeq:WP_003114831.1"
                     /transl_table=11
                     /codon_start=1
                     /translation="MRKSLTALLLVAALPTLAFAMPDAGHGERQGKRAGHLFEQLDLSR
                     DQQREIRQLMGQQMKARHEITQRYLDKLPAAERKAMQDELASSQDKTRQQIQALLKPEQ
                     QKQFDDMQRKMEAKRAEREAFLKWKAEQGAKS"
                     /locus_tag="UBA6635_00270"
                     /note="WP_003114831.1 hypothetical protein (Pseudomonas
                     aeruginosa PAO1) [pid:51.0%, q_cov:97.1%, s_cov:97.9%,
                     Eval:1.3e-32]"
                     /note="MGA_27"
     CDS             27268..28602
                     /product="two-component sensor histidine kinase"
                     /inference="COORDINATES:ab initio
                     prediction:MetaGeneAnnotator"
                     /inference="similar to AA sequence:RefSeq:WP_011103711.1"
                     /transl_table=11
                     /codon_start=1
                     /translation="MRSLFWRIFATFWLAIALVAGLALLLGHALNQDAWILSRHPGVNR
                     LAPTWTAVYEMHGPTAAQLYLEEHRRRFGVDVQVLAENGQPVIRGTFPARAAIFEARQS
                     RRDQSLPWRRLTDDYTSPATGATYLFIYRIPYTELQAWHRGSLLWPISALVIALVVLAG
                     FSLLLTLSITRPLDRLRGAVHDLGQTTYQQNSLARLSRRRDELGTLARDFNRMGARLQS
                     LISSQRQLLRDVSHELRSPLARLRIALGLAERATPEEREVLWPRLRRECDRLEALIQEI
                     LELARLDADPGDRVAIALEQLFEQLRENARLVAPGQRIDSRIEPGIALRGWPDMLERAL
                     DNLLRNALRFNPEGEPIEISAKTMGDNLELTIRDHGPGVDEDHLPQLSEPFFRAPGQTA
                     AGHGLGLAIARRAAERHGGKLLLSNHPQGGFVATLQLPLSAATSA"
                     /locus_tag="UBA6635_00280"
                     /note="WP_011103711.1 two-component sensor histidine kinase
                     ([Pseudomonas syringae] pv. tomato str. DC3000) [pid:61.9%,
                     q_cov:98.4%, s_cov:98.0%, Eval:1.5e-155]"
                     /note="MGA_28"
     CDS             complement(28606..29175)
                     /product="nitroreductase"
                     /inference="COORDINATES:ab initio
                     prediction:MetaGeneAnnotator"
                     /inference="similar to AA sequence:RefSeq:WP_003114828.1"
                     /transl_table=11
                     /codon_start=1
                     /translation="MEALDLLLKRVSVARLCGPAPDAEQLDLMFRVALRAPDHGQLRPW
                     RFLTIAGEGRERLGEVFAEAVRQRDAQASDEALEKARRMPLRAPLLVAVIARLQEHPKV
                     PHSEQLLAAGCAAHGLLLAAQALGFGGIWRSGELAFDAQVASRLGLGGDERLLGFIYLG
                     SPEGRVRTAPELDPVDFVSPWPGASS"
                     /locus_tag="UBA6635_00290"
                     /note="WP_003114828.1 nitroreductase (Pseudomonas
                     aeruginosa PAO1) [pid:59.1%, q_cov:98.4%, s_cov:100.0%,
                     Eval:2.3e-58]"
                     /note="MGA_29"
     CDS             complement(29256..29573)
                     /product="zinc/iron-chelating domain-containing protein"
                     /inference="COORDINATES:ab initio
                     prediction:MetaGeneAnnotator"
                     /inference="similar to AA sequence:RefSeq:WP_003114826.1"
                     /transl_table=11
                     /codon_start=1
                     /translation="MSFFWGECASSGGTVPDDLTVQISPFHVAMRGTESKPARCVSLLG
                     EVGCGVRCTVYEQRSSPCREFQAAWENGEPNERCDAARAAHGLPPLVPPLQPHLSPDRV
                     A"
                     /locus_tag="UBA6635_00300"
                     /note="WP_003114826.1 zinc/iron-chelating domain-containing
                     protein (Pseudomonas aeruginosa PAO1) [pid:77.1%,
                     q_cov:100.0%, s_cov:85.4%, Eval:1.9e-44]"
                     /note="MGA_30"
     CDS             29813..31264
                     /product="Trk system potassium uptake protein"
                     /inference="COORDINATES:ab initio
                     prediction:MetaGeneAnnotator"
                     /inference="similar to AA sequence:UniProtKB:Q4ZQE7"
                     /transl_table=11
                     /codon_start=1
                     /translation="MALPTLRTIGFILGIFLVTLAASMSVPMGALLVFDRTEELDAFLW
                     ASLITFGCGFALIAPGKPDNAKLRPRDMYFLTTMSWLVVCCFAALPMMLLQHISYTDAF
                     FETMSGITTTGSTVLSGLDSASPGLLMWRSILHWLGGIGFIGMAVAILPLLRVGGMRLF
                     QTESSDWSEKVVPRSHVAGRYLIAIYVSFTAAAFIGFRLAGMSNFDAINHAMSTVSTGG
                     FSTSDASMAKFSAASHWVAVVFMILCSLPFTLYVAMLRGHRTALLRDEQVQGFLVIVTG
                     ASLLLTAWYWVNHDESLIDALRMVTFNVVSVVTTTGFAVGDYSLWGGFAMMAFFYLTFL
                     GGCSGSTTGGLKIFRFQVAYVLLRANLRQLIHPRAVISQQYNGHNLDEEIVRSILTFSF
                     FITMTIGLLALALAFLGLDLVTALTGAATAVCNVGPGLGNIIGPAGNFSTLPDAAKWLL
                     AAGMLLGRLEIITVLVLLTPAFWRH"
                     /locus_tag="UBA6635_00310"
                     /note="Q4ZQE7 Trk system potassium uptake protein
                     (Pseudomonas syringae pv. syringae B728a) [pid:68.6%,
                     q_cov:100.0%, s_cov:100.0%, Eval:1.1e-191]"
                     /note="MGA_31"
     CDS             complement(31258..32202)
                     /product="hypothetical protein"
                     /inference="COORDINATES:ab initio
                     prediction:MetaGeneAnnotator"
                     /inference="similar to AA sequence:RefSeq:WP_003098208.1"
                     /transl_table=11
                     /codon_start=1
                     /translation="MASSLLALLDDIASILDDVSVMTKVAAKKTSGVLGDDLALNAQQV
                     TGVRADRELPVVWAVCKGSLRNKAILVPAALVISALAPWLITPLLMLGGAFLCYEGFEK
                     LAHRFLHDDGEARNRAREALCDPAVDMVAFEKRKISGAVRTDFILSAEIIAITLGTVAD
                     APLSQQVVVLVGIAIIMTLGVYGLVAGIVKLDDLGLALSKAGSAALQGIGRGILALAPW
                     LMKTLSVVGTAAMFMVGGGILSHGIGAVHHWIENSAEQSLAIPYVGSVLGGLLPTLLNA
                     LFGVLAGALLLALVSLGGRLFRRGQEAGEAPRQ"
                     /locus_tag="UBA6635_00320"
                     /note="WP_003098208.1 hypothetical protein (Pseudomonas
                     aeruginosa PAO1) [pid:63.3%, q_cov:95.5%, s_cov:96.7%,
                     Eval:8.5e-96]"
                     /note="MGA_32"
     CDS             complement(32242..33300)
                     /product="transcriptional regulator"
                     /inference="COORDINATES:ab initio
                     prediction:MetaGeneAnnotator"
                     /inference="similar to AA sequence:RefSeq:WP_003114821.1"
                     /transl_table=11
                     /codon_start=1
                     /translation="MKQLRTTSSSWAGAIALALEHAGLDSRSLFAELGLDYGVLADPDG
                     RIAQDDMTRLWRRAVERSGDPSIGLNLAQVTHPGCLHVVGYALMASRTLKEGLERLVRY
                     QRIIAEGADLRLCREGGAYALALTVHGDTLTASRQAGEASLAGCLAFCRWLAGDALHPL
                     EVQFRDEPPASQQRYAQLFQAPLRFGRPDYRLVFAAEDLERPLPTANEALAQLHDRFAG
                     DYLARFAGNPTTHRARQVLCRLLPGGEPRREAVAQALHLSERTLQRRLQEEGSSFQQLL
                     DETRKELAGQYLAQADMALLEIAYLLGFADPSAFFRAFKRWYRLTPGEYRALRGDSEEP
                     ASGTMAIPTVRR"
                     /locus_tag="UBA6635_00330"
                     /note="WP_003114821.1 transcriptional regulator
                     (Pseudomonas aeruginosa PAO1) [pid:61.8%, q_cov:93.8%,
                     s_cov:97.6%, Eval:2.1e-109]"
                     /note="MGA_33"
     CDS             33450..33767
                     /product="hypothetical protein"
                     /inference="COORDINATES:ab initio
                     prediction:MetaGeneAnnotator"
                     /inference="similar to AA sequence:RefSeq:WP_003114819.1"
                     /transl_table=11
                     /codon_start=1
                     /translation="MSTQTAERFASFSEFYPFYLAEHSNRTCRRLHFIGSLLVLGILGY
                     ALASQQWRWLLAMPLAGYGFAWVGHFLFEKNRPATFKYPLYSFMGDWVMLRDMLIGRIR
                     F"
                     /locus_tag="UBA6635_00340"
                     /note="WP_003114819.1 hypothetical protein (Pseudomonas
                     aeruginosa PAO1) [pid:75.2%, q_cov:100.0%, s_cov:100.0%,
                     Eval:8.6e-45]"
                     /note="MGA_34"
     CDS             33976..35364
                     /product="protein CyaB"
                     /inference="COORDINATES:ab initio
                     prediction:MetaGeneAnnotator"
                     /inference="similar to AA sequence:RefSeq:WP_003124349.1"
                     /transl_table=11
                     /codon_start=1
                     /translation="MSTISAERRHGLATRTLREYYSRVLAYLACAATLAAGTYTQFFSL
                     DLLWMVPYALLYPHLAYHLSYRFKRDHAERTSQVLLCLDAFNAGAGVVLLDFAVVPSLM
                     FMLTLCFSALVVGSLRHLLLALLCATLAIAAGCLLTPVQLLGTTPPLVSLVSVLVTSLY
                     ICATAYYVHQQGIRLAQARTEIELEQAKAARLARNLAKYLSPQVWESIFSGKRSVKLET
                     QRKKLSVFFSDIKGFTELSEELEAEALTDLLNNYLNEMSKIALKYGGTIDKFVGDCVMV
                     FFGDPTSQGAKKDAVAAVSMAIAMRKHMKVLRQQWRAQGITKPMEIRMGINTGYCTVGN
                     FGADTRMDYTIIGREVNLASRLESAAEASEILISHETYSLVKDVIMCRDKGQISVKGFS
                     RPVQIYQVVDFRRDLGATSSFVEHELPGFSMYLDTNGVENFDKERVIQALNQAAQKLRD
                     KVIL"
                     /locus_tag="UBA6635_00350"
                     /gene="cyaB"
                     /note="WP_003124349.1 protein CyaB (Pseudomonas aeruginosa
                     PAO1) [pid:69.1%, q_cov:96.8%, s_cov:96.5%, Eval:5.4e-175]"
                     /note="MGA_35"
     CDS             35412..36167
                     /product="transcriptional regulator"
                     /inference="COORDINATES:ab initio
                     prediction:MetaGeneAnnotator"
                     /inference="similar to AA sequence:RefSeq:WP_003114816.1"
                     /transl_table=11
                     /codon_start=1
                     /translation="MSAILSLRRYKHDVIAHSHDHVQLVFGLRGRLDMEIAGRGNPVMQ
                     QMVAVIPQTTHHACGSPAGSDCLVLDIPDDAWLERLGAATEPSRRLLERPAVHCLAPSQ
                     QPLLDWLARSAVGDPLLASQGAALLLTLLANETSSQIPDSEQPLLQLFGFIDRHLAHPL
                     QVADLARQIGLSPSRLHARFLAETGSTPMAFIRQRRLQRGRQLLQTTRLPVGEIAARVG
                     YASQSAFTAALARAFGDTPRALRREARDK"
                     /locus_tag="UBA6635_00360"
                     /note="WP_003114816.1 transcriptional regulator
                     (Pseudomonas aeruginosa PAO1) [pid:54.4%, q_cov:100.0%,
                     s_cov:99.2%, Eval:2.6e-67]"
                     /note="MGA_36"
     CDS             36241..36576
                     /product="molecular chaperone CsaA"
                     /inference="COORDINATES:ab initio
                     prediction:MetaGeneAnnotator"
                     /inference="similar to AA sequence:RefSeq:WP_003109191.1"
                     /transl_table=11
                     /codon_start=1
                     /translation="MELIDWADFERVDLRVGTIRSAKPNSRARQPAYVLEVDLGPLGIK
                     TSSAQLTGHYQPAELIGRQVLCVCNFPPKRVAGVRSDVLITGVHDASGRVVLAGFELPL
                     PAGARLA"
                     /locus_tag="UBA6635_00370"
                     /gene="csaA"
                     /note="WP_003109191.1 molecular chaperone CsaA (Pseudomonas
                     aeruginosa PAO1) [pid:73.0%, q_cov:100.0%, s_cov:100.0%,
                     Eval:9.6e-44]"
                     /note="MGA_37"
     CDS             36573..37448
                     /product="hypothetical protein"
                     /inference="COORDINATES:ab initio
                     prediction:MetaGeneAnnotator"
                     /inference="similar to AA sequence:RefSeq:WP_003114815.1"
                     /transl_table=11
                     /codon_start=1
                     /translation="MTPRTALLSIHLGALMFGLSGIFGKLAGSAPLMITFGRGAFAVAI
                     LLLVALLLPRSGERPDWRRCLGLAAGGLLLGAHWLTFFIAVKVAGVGIATLGFASFPAF
                     TVLLEGVLFRERTRPAEYAMVGLVCIGLLLVTPSFELASTATNGLLYGVLSGLLFALVS
                     LLNRAVTRGIDPVQSALWQNLTIALVLLPFAGPAVTSVPPRDWLWIALLGVLCTGLAHS
                     LFVASLRVLKARTTSVIFALEPVYGIAIAWWLFAEQPSLRMLAGGALIIVASIVTSRLK
                     SSSPPEPGVA"
                     /locus_tag="UBA6635_00380"
                     /note="WP_003114815.1 hypothetical protein (Pseudomonas
                     aeruginosa PAO1) [pid:58.6%, q_cov:96.2%, s_cov:93.6%,
                     Eval:8.8e-84]"
                     /note="MGA_38"
     CDS             complement(37454..37738)
                     /product="hypothetical protein"
                     /inference="COORDINATES:ab initio
                     prediction:MetaGeneAnnotator"
                     /inference="similar to AA sequence:RefSeq:WP_003091717.1"
                     /transl_table=11
                     /codon_start=1
                     /translation="MAAARPEIVITYCTQCQWLLRAAWLAQELLSTFADDLGRVCLEPG
                     TGGVFRITCDGREIWERKLDGGFPEAKVLKQRVRDQIDPGRSLGHNDRT"
                     /locus_tag="UBA6635_00390"
                     /note="WP_003091717.1 hypothetical protein (Pseudomonas
                     aeruginosa PAO1) [pid:87.1%, q_cov:98.9%, s_cov:96.9%,
                     Eval:8.6e-45]"
                     /note="MGA_39"
     CDS             37811..39994
                     /product="patatin"
                     /inference="COORDINATES:ab initio
                     prediction:MetaGeneAnnotator"
                     /inference="similar to AA sequence:RefSeq:WP_003113139.1"
                     /transl_table=11
                     /codon_start=1
                     /translation="MFRSLMILLFCCLPALSNAQDAPRTGLVLSGGAARGLAHIGVLKA
                     LEEQGVRIDAIAGTSMGAVIGGLYASGYTVAELEQLARTLDWRQVLSDDPPRPDVPFRR
                     KQDDRDFLVKRKLSFRDDGSLGLPLGVIQGQNLALLLERLLVHVSDTRDFDRLPIPFRA
                     VATDIANDQKVIFRSGHLPQAIRASMSIPAVFAPVEIEGRLLVDGGMVDNIPMDVARDM
                     GVDRLIVVDIGTPLMPRDELLTVVDVLNQSITMMTRRNSEAQLATLRGEDLLIQPPLAA
                     YGSTDFGSTEQLMDAGYRATRALEGRLADWRSPTGGNPALTLARSAEPRAPVITAIRIE
                     NDSKVSDAVIRRHIRQPLGEPLDLGDLQKDMGTLYGLDYFEQVEYRVEHGRSGNTLVVN
                     AKQKRAGTDYLRLGLNLSDDFHGDSVYNIGASFRKNGINQLGAEWLTRLQLGDRQELFS
                     EFYQPLDAGSRWFVAPNAFLEAQNVEAILDNDPIAEYRLQRYGYGLNLGRQIANNGEIR
                     FGIGQAWGDADVRIGERDLPDFSFSEGYYELRYSFDTLDNVDFPHEGEDIGLTLRQYTP
                     GLGSDERYRQWQLRLDKALSHGPNTWVLGGRYGRTLDDAEVVTSSFLLGGARQLSGFRQ
                     DAVAGQNISLGRVVYYRRMTPRAFLPLDFPVYLGASLERGRAWNEGNAFDSGYINAGSV
                     FLGYDTPLGPLNIGYGVNDEDEQALYLDLGRSF"
                     /locus_tag="UBA6635_00400"
                     /gene="plpD"
                     /note="WP_003113139.1 patatin (Pseudomonas aeruginosa PAO1)
                     [pid:70.7%, q_cov:99.7%, s_cov:99.9%, Eval:3.1e-303]"
                     /note="MGA_40"
     CDS             complement(39996..40427)
                     /product="MarR family transcriptional regulator"
                     /inference="COORDINATES:ab initio
                     prediction:MetaGeneAnnotator"
                     /inference="similar to AA sequence:RefSeq:WP_003363288.1"
                     /transl_table=11
                     /codon_start=1
                     /translation="MFTEQHRFAMQLAQLSRGWRAELDRRLADLGLSQARWLVLLHLAR
                     FDHLPTQRELAQSVAVEGPTLARLLDSLEAQGLVHRQASPEDRRAKRISLGEPALPLIR
                     RIEAISTQVREELFAGIPEEDLRKCQQVHARILANLNKR"
                     /locus_tag="UBA6635_00410"
                     /note="WP_003363288.1 MarR family transcriptional regulator
                     (Pseudomonas syringae pv. syringae B728a) [pid:72.9%,
                     q_cov:97.9%, s_cov:97.2%, Eval:1.1e-50]"
                     /note="MGA_41"
     CDS             complement(40598..42724)
                     /product="ATP-dependent DNA helicase RecQ"
                     /inference="COORDINATES:ab initio
                     prediction:MetaGeneAnnotator"
                     /inference="similar to AA sequence:RefSeq:WP_003402551.1"
                     /transl_table=11
                     /codon_start=1
                     /translation="MLDQAQRILKDVFGYDAFRGNQAAIIERVARGGDALVLMPTGGGK
                     SLCYQVPALLRDGLAVVVSPLIALMEDQVATLDELGVPAVALNSMLEADAQREIAERIR
                     RNEIKLLYLAPERLVQPRMLAFLQRLNIALFAIDEAHCVSQWGHDFRPEYLQLGQLAEL
                     FPEVPRIALTATADKRTREEIVRRLHLQDAERFLSSFDRPNIFYRILPKDQPRKQLMGF
                     LAERRGDAGIVYCLSRKKVEEVAEFLSAQGFPALPYHAGLPNELRAYHQKRFLNEEGLI
                     MVATIAFGMGIDKPNVRFVAHLDLPKSLEAYYQETGRAGRDGLPADAWMAYGLQDVVFL
                     KQMLANSEGDEQHKRVELHKLDAMLALCEETRCRRQALLAYFDEVLAEPCGHCDNCVDG
                     VQTWDATEPARQALSAIYRSGQRYGVGHLVDILLGKDNEKIRSFGHQQLSVFGVGKTLS
                     EGEWRTLFRQLVARGLADVDLEGYGGLRLSESCRPLLRGEVRLELRREPAASKAPRSGA
                     SPASSLVRQEERETWEALRSLRRKLAEEHGVPPYVIFPDATLLEMLRSGPRTLADMAGV
                     SGVGARKLERYGQAFLDVLQGGAKVERSAGDLRHELVSLARSGMTPTQIARQLDCTEKN
                     VYAMLAEAISAQQLSLEQALDLPEALLEEIQAAFLDGEGELPGVAEVAPLFTGRVPDAV
                     LYCVRAALQAEFEL"
                     /locus_tag="UBA6635_00420"
                     /note="WP_003402551.1 ATP-dependent DNA helicase RecQ
                     (Pseudomonas syringae pv. syringae B728a) [pid:80.5%,
                     q_cov:100.0%, s_cov:100.0%, Eval:0.0e+00]"
                     /note="MGA_42"
     CDS             42898..43485
                     /product="hypothetical protein"
                     /inference="COORDINATES:ab initio
                     prediction:MetaGeneAnnotator"
                     /inference="similar to AA sequence:RefSeq:WP_003083037.1"
                     /transl_table=11
                     /codon_start=1
                     /translation="MSFAEQLTRLQVFLDADDLHEEALDYIAAHGYLTALSICSEQVPE
                     REWIDALFAEPPHYQDDTEREAIEATLVQLKAHIARQLASDEDMELPCELDLGDEPDES
                     DLRGWCIGFMEGVFLREEAWFEEAEEEVSELLLPIMVGSGLFDEQPEFAEIAASSELVA
                     EMVSQIPEILTALYLICHAPEEKPALLKPRRH"
                     /locus_tag="UBA6635_00430"
                     /note="WP_003083037.1 hypothetical protein (Pseudomonas
                     aeruginosa PAO1) [pid:77.4%, q_cov:100.0%, s_cov:100.0%,
                     Eval:3.4e-84]"
                     /note="MGA_43"
     CDS             43501..43911
                     /product="inner membrane protein"
                     /inference="COORDINATES:ab initio
                     prediction:MetaGeneAnnotator"
                     /inference="similar to AA sequence:UniProtKB:Q4ZQ01"
                     /transl_table=11
                     /codon_start=1
                     /translation="MAHRDVQRYRNPVLRYALLTVGWLAVGLGVIGIFLPVLPTTPFLL
                     LAAACFVRSSERFYLWLVNHPSLGPWFRDYLEGNGIPLRGKVYTLVLMWASIGLSCWLV
                     PLFWARIGMLLSASLVTLYILRLKTLDVSARP"
                     /locus_tag="UBA6635_00440"
                     /note="Q4ZQ01 inner membrane protein (Pseudomonas syringae
                     pv. syringae B728a) [pid:69.0%, q_cov:94.9%, s_cov:94.2%,
                     Eval:8.6e-45]"
                     /note="MGA_44"
     CDS             complement(43916..44500)
                     /product="DTW domain-containing protein"
                     /inference="COORDINATES:ab initio
                     prediction:MetaGeneAnnotator"
                     /inference="similar to AA sequence:RefSeq:WP_003082973.1"
                     /transl_table=11
                     /codon_start=1
                     /translation="MSRPSCSRCQRPSDRCLCALIPSLESHVQVLILQHPSEARHALNT
                     ARLAALGLRNAELRVGESFAPPADELPSYLLFPADDALAPSSLVAAGPLRLIVPDGTWR
                     KARKLLYLNPWLAALPRIALPEGLASRYRLRKAPEPGALATVEAIATALNLLEGTQRFD
                     ALLRPFDALIDGQISAMGEELYRRHHPDAPG"
                     /locus_tag="UBA6635_00450"
                     /note="WP_003082973.1 DTW domain-containing protein
                     (Pseudomonas aeruginosa PAO1) [pid:66.3%, q_cov:94.8%,
                     s_cov:93.6%, Eval:2.7e-62]"
                     /note="MGA_45"
     CDS             44589..45260
                     /product="glutathione S-transferase"
                     /inference="COORDINATES:ab initio
                     prediction:MetaGeneAnnotator"
                     /inference="similar to AA sequence:RefSeq:WP_010920683.1"
                     /transl_table=11
                     /codon_start=1
                     /translation="MITVHHLEHSRSHRVLWLLEELGLAYELRRYARDPDTLLAPADLR
                     AVHPLGKSPVVTDGDLTVAESAAILEYLLDAHGEGRLRPLPGTPAYLRYRYWLHYAEGS
                     AMPPLLLRLVFDRVAQAPMPFFVRPIAKAIATKANKAFIGPQLDLHLDYMEAELAKTRW
                     FAGDEFSAADIQMSYPIEAAAARAGLNESRPRLMDYLARIQTRPAYQRATERGGPPIPG
                     Q"
                     /locus_tag="UBA6635_00460"
                     /EC_number="2.5.1.18"
                     /note="WP_010920683.1 glutathione S-transferase
                     (Caulobacter crescentus NA1000) [pid:61.9%, q_cov:97.8%,
                     s_cov:98.2%, Eval:7.6e-73]"
                     /note="MGA_46"
     CDS             complement(45285..45443)
                     /product="hypothetical protein"
                     /inference="COORDINATES:ab initio
                     prediction:MetaGeneAnnotator"
                     /transl_table=11
                     /codon_start=1
                     /translation="MTRFKQEGSTMKARLNQIIWKMAVALGLVEPPRMQPIPVRAQRDA
                     AARPRRR"
                     /locus_tag="UBA6635_00470"
                     /note="MGA_47"
     CDS             complement(45610..47331)
                     /product="isocitrate dehydrogenase kinase/phosphatase"
                     /inference="COORDINATES:ab initio
                     prediction:MetaGeneAnnotator"
                     /inference="similar to AA sequence:UniProtKB:Q9I3W8"
                     /transl_table=11
                     /codon_start=1
                     /translation="MATQWPATEIARQILLGFDDYRECFRLITEGARARFEGAHWQEAQ
                     RASAERINLYEKKVSETRDGLLTTFARDELLQVERWPQVKGAYIELIDPRFDDELSETW
                     YNSIFCGLFSHDCISDGTMFIHTTRPSATGRERVAQTRSYRPNGDLLGVLERILDDYAF
                     AVPYVDRASDLRQLHAQLCESLPDWVCKDPELTVELFVSVLYRNKGAYLIGRIFTPDEQ
                     WPLAIPLIHREGEGIIADGAITDEAEVSIIFSFTRSYFMVEVPVPAEFIGFLKRILPGK
                     HIAELYTSIGFYRHGKSEFYRALINHLANTDDRFVMAPGVRGMVMSVFTLPGFTTVFKV
                     IKDRFSPTKMVDHATVIEKYRLVKSVDRVGRMADTQEFADFRFPKAKFEPECLAELLEV
                     APSTVEVQGDSVLVRHCWTERRMTPLNIYLETASEQQRREVLDDYGLAIKQLAAANIFP
                     GDMLLKNFGVTRHGRVVFYDYDEICFLSEVNFRHIPPPRYPEDELASEPWYSVGPNDVF
                     PEEFPRFLFTDARLRQLFAQLHGELYDADYWKGLQQAILAGKVIDVFPYRRRGERQ"
                     /locus_tag="UBA6635_00480"
                     /gene="aceK"
                     /EC_number="3.1.3.-"
                     /EC_number="2.7.11.5"
                     /note="Q9I3W8 isocitrate dehydrogenase kinase/phosphatase
                     (Pseudomonas aeruginosa PAO1) [pid:76.4%, q_cov:99.3%,
                     s_cov:98.6%, Eval:8.3e-261]"
                     /note="MGA_48"
     CDS             complement(47441..48415)
                     /product="cysteine synthase"
                     /inference="COORDINATES:ab initio
                     prediction:MetaGeneAnnotator"
                     /inference="similar to AA sequence:UniProtKB:Q9I0D3"
                     /transl_table=11
                     /codon_start=1
                     /translation="MSRIYADNARSIGNTPLVMINRLGPKGVSIMAKIEGRNPAYSVKC
                     RIGAGMIWDAEESGRLKPGMTLVEPTSGNTGIGLAFVAAARGYKLILTMPASMSLERRK
                     VVKALGAELVLTEPAKGMKGAIDKASEIAASDPTRYYMPQQFENPSNPAIHEKTTGPEI
                     WNDTDGGVDVLVAGVGTGGTITGISRYIKHGKGKQILSVAVEPSGSPVISQTLAGEEVK
                     PSPHKIQGIGAGFVPKNLDLSIVDRVEQVDDEEAKSMALRLMREEGILCGISGGAAMAA
                     AVRLAERPEMQGKNIVVILPDSGERYLSSMLFADMFSEQELVQ"
                     /locus_tag="UBA6635_00490"
                     /gene="cysK"
                     /EC_number="2.5.1.47"
                     /note="Q9I0D3 cysteine synthase (Pseudomonas aeruginosa
                     PAO1) [pid:79.9%, q_cov:100.0%, s_cov:100.0%,
                     Eval:5.5e-146]"
                     /note="MGA_49"
     CDS             48540..49610
                     /product="hypothetical protein"
                     /inference="COORDINATES:ab initio
                     prediction:MetaGeneAnnotator"
                     /inference="similar to AA sequence:RefSeq:WP_003090572.1"
                     /transl_table=11
                     /codon_start=1
                     /translation="MKRRYLPLWLVAALILLLLVLHLALPVLVRNYLNETMAEMGDYSG
                     HVDDVDLAWWRGAYRLQGLRIEKRDKQVQAPLFKAPEIDIAISWRALWQDRAIVAEVTF
                     ERPELNFVDGGDKGESQSGEGVDWRDKLEELLPITLNEIRVVDGQVSFRNFTSDPPVHV
                     YASDVDASLYNLTNTRGEDGKRVATFEGTGKLFNRDPIEASARFDPFTEWQDFELNLRT
                     TGVALTQLNDFSQAYGKFDFAGGTADLVMEVEATDGQLSGYIKPLLRNVDVFDLEQDVE
                     NDDKGFFQGLWEAVVGGGQEVLQNQRKDQFATRIELSGSTQSADMSPFQAFIAVLRNAF
                     VQAFTARFEHSLDEGQ"
                     /locus_tag="UBA6635_00500"
                     /note="WP_003090572.1 hypothetical protein (Pseudomonas
                     aeruginosa PAO1) [pid:58.4%, q_cov:98.6%, s_cov:97.8%,
                     Eval:8.6e-119]"
                     /note="MGA_50"
     CDS             49743..50588
                     /product="hypothetical protein"
                     /inference="COORDINATES:ab initio
                     prediction:MetaGeneAnnotator"
                     /inference="similar to AA sequence:RefSeq:WP_003090571.1"
                     /transl_table=11
                     /codon_start=1
                     /translation="MKFEGTQSYVATDDLKLAVNAAITLQRPLLVKGEPGTGKTMLAEQ
                     LADSFGAKLITWHIKSTTKAHQGLYEYDAVSRLRDSQLGVDKVHDVKNYIKKGKLWEAF
                     EAEERVILLIDEIDKADIEFPNDLLQELDKMEFYVYETNETIKARQRPIIIITSNNEKE
                     LPDAFLRRCFFHYIAFPDRETLQKIVDVHYPGIKQSLVSEALDIFFDVRKVPGLKKKPS
                     TSELVDWLKLLMADEIGEAVLRERDPTRAIPPLAGALVKNEQDVMLLERLAFMSRRASR
                     "
                     /locus_tag="UBA6635_00510"
                     /note="WP_003090571.1 hypothetical protein (Pseudomonas
                     aeruginosa PAO1) [pid:97.9%, q_cov:100.0%, s_cov:100.0%,
                     Eval:6.9e-155]"
                     /note="MGA_51"
     CDS             50707..51105
                     /product="hypothetical protein"
                     /inference="COORDINATES:ab initio
                     prediction:MetaGeneAnnotator"
                     /inference="similar to AA sequence:RefSeq:WP_003101529.1"
                     /transl_table=11
                     /codon_start=1
                     /translation="MQTHTGSCLCGVVRYRIDAPINAVSHCHCKMCRKAHGAAFASYAG
                     VPLDAFHLLSGKDQLGVYHSSEHVTRTFCIRCGSNLQFVDNREHELGVAVGTLDSPLPP
                     PTQSHIYVGSKADWYEIADDLPQHPADS"
                     /locus_tag="UBA6635_00520"
                     /note="WP_003101529.1 hypothetical protein (Pseudomonas
                     aeruginosa PAO1) [pid:63.2%, q_cov:93.2%, s_cov:95.4%,
                     Eval:1.2e-41]"
                     /note="MGA_52"
     CDS             51148..52326
                     /product="hypothetical protein"
                     /inference="COORDINATES:ab initio
                     prediction:MetaGeneAnnotator"
                     /inference="similar to AA sequence:RefSeq:WP_003101527.1"
                     /transl_table=11
                     /codon_start=1
                     /translation="MLLGLFNEMRAAKVPVSVRELLDLIDALKHRVVFADMDEFYFLAR
                     TVMVKDERHFDKFDRAFGAYFKGLEDLDRHIEALIPEDWLRKEFERHLSDEERAQIQSL
                     GGLDKLIEEFKKRLEEQKERHAGGNKWIGTGGTSPFGSGGYNPEGIRIGDAGKRQGKAV
                     KVWDQREYKNLDDQVELGTRNIKIALRRLRKFAREGAHDELDIDGTIDHTARDAGLLNI
                     QMRPERRNAVKLLLLMDIGGSMDAHVKVCEELFSACRMEFKNLEFFYFHNFIYESVWKN
                     NFRRMSERTSTLDLLHKYGPDYKVVFVGDAAMAPYEITQAGGSVEHWNEEAGYVWMQRF
                     MEKYKKLVWINPYPKDTWGYTASTGIVRELVEDRMYPLTLSGLEEGMRFLAK"
                     /locus_tag="UBA6635_00530"
                     /note="WP_003101527.1 hypothetical protein (Pseudomonas
                     aeruginosa PAO1) [pid:90.3%, q_cov:100.0%, s_cov:99.7%,
                     Eval:6.8e-213]"
                     /note="MGA_53"
     CDS             complement(52346..52861)
                     /product="hypothetical protein"
                     /inference="COORDINATES:ab initio
                     prediction:MetaGeneAnnotator"
                     /inference="similar to AA sequence:RefSeq:WP_003082681.1"
                     /transl_table=11
                     /codon_start=1
                     /translation="MLRSYLRLALFALGLLVGVQVPGFLEAYTRHVEARRLEAQEALRG
                     FHDTARRFFDGDLDALVEHYRGSDDPVIQSDAASVDRLVQRAALLEREWQAMQHPWYAR
                     AWHVLMGAERSLRQEVWRSYEFRVLLAPDAVAWGIGLALLLAWLVESLLLGLSYPLRSR
                     RRRQRIYR"
                     /locus_tag="UBA6635_00540"
                     /note="WP_003082681.1 hypothetical protein (Pseudomonas
                     aeruginosa PAO1) [pid:52.9%, q_cov:81.9%, s_cov:80.5%,
                     Eval:3.5e-41]"
                     /note="MGA_54"
     CDS             complement(52855..53637)
                     /product="class II glutamine amidotransferase"
                     /inference="COORDINATES:ab initio
                     prediction:MetaGeneAnnotator"
                     /inference="similar to AA sequence:RefSeq:WP_005619831.1"
                     /transl_table=11
                     /codon_start=1
                     /translation="MCELLGMSANVPTDVVFSLTGLMQRGGRTGPHRDGWGVAFYEGRG
                     LRLFQDPVASCDSEVAKMLQRYQIKSEVVIGHIRHANVGTVSLANTHPFTRELWGQYWC
                     FAHNGQLADFYPAEGFYRAVGETDSEAAFCDLLNRIRDQFPSPAPAESLLPLLIEACGE
                     YRTRGVFNCLLSNGEWLFSFCTTKLAQITRRAPFGPAQLRDAELKVDFRAETTPDDVVT
                     VLATEPLTDNETWDLHAPGQWSLWRLGHCVASGQVPAC"
                     /locus_tag="UBA6635_00550"
                     /note="WP_005619831.1 class II glutamine amidotransferase
                     ([Pseudomonas syringae] pv. tomato str. DC3000) [pid:76.7%,
                     q_cov:98.8%, s_cov:98.1%, Eval:1.2e-118]"
                     /note="MGA_55"
     CDS             complement(53678..54157)
                     /product="hypothetical protein"
                     /inference="COORDINATES:ab initio
                     prediction:MetaGeneAnnotator"
                     /inference="similar to AA sequence:RefSeq:WP_003390927.1"
                     /transl_table=11
                     /codon_start=1
                     /translation="MEMFHNDYLLAWSVYLVAALGCLLVWFRFTGWMWRALREPLRLIV
                     AVLLFTPTIVDPAKEQFAPAIAITAMDILLDVGNNAWRAVADLALYGVIAFALYLLLVL
                     VRWPIERKARQRRAARSEQAQEEDEDPRTLRERLAAGEPQDYVPRGRYVRTEPRL"
                     /locus_tag="UBA6635_00560"
                     /note="WP_003390927.1 hypothetical protein (Pseudomonas
                     syringae pv. syringae B728a) [pid:54.7%, q_cov:98.7%,
                     s_cov:100.0%, Eval:3.4e-42]"
                     /note="MGA_56"
     CDS             54354..54794
                     /product="universal stress protein"
                     /inference="COORDINATES:ab initio
                     prediction:MetaGeneAnnotator"
                     /inference="similar to AA sequence:UniProtKB:Q9HZI9"
                     /transl_table=11
                     /codon_start=1
                     /translation="MPYQNILVATDLHEECHPVVARAQDLANSSGAKLMLVHVIEPMAM
                     AFGGDVPMDLSTLQQQQFDQARDRLNVFAEQYPGLLPEHRHIAYGQPRQEVHRLAKEQN
                     CDLIVVGSHGRHGLALLLGSTANDILHGAPCDVLAVRLKKSE"
                     /locus_tag="UBA6635_00570"
                     /note="Q9HZI9 universal stress protein (Pseudomonas
                     aeruginosa PAO1) [pid:76.6%, q_cov:99.3%, s_cov:100.0%,
                     Eval:6.5e-60]"
                     /note="MGA_57"
     CDS             complement(54833..55528)
                     /product="hypothetical protein"
                     /inference="COORDINATES:ab initio
                     prediction:MetaGeneAnnotator"
                     /inference="similar to AA sequence:RefSeq:WP_003091213.1"
                     /transl_table=11
                     /codon_start=1
                     /translation="MAIEYRITLDDEHDFSYRIELDRSYDREAEAQAPHWTRLEHQRCA
                     NCPLSREQFSHCPAAVDLHRVIEDFQGLPAVQKALVWVRTPEREYTKVVGLEEGLRALL
                     GVIMATSACPVLARLKPMAQQHLPFANNREFVLRAVSLYLARQYFNLREGRHADWELRG
                     LVRSFQQLQLVNQAFWQRIHDTCKGDSNLKAFLTFFSMASSLTVSLETQLQKIRPMVMA
                     AGDEVEVVA"
                     /locus_tag="UBA6635_00580"
                     /note="WP_003091213.1 hypothetical protein (Pseudomonas
                     aeruginosa PAO1) [pid:77.1%, q_cov:96.5%, s_cov:97.8%,
                     Eval:2.9e-99]"
                     /note="MGA_58"
     CDS             complement(55650..57563)
                     /product="ABC transporter ATP-binding protein"
                     /inference="COORDINATES:ab initio
                     prediction:MetaGeneAnnotator"
                     /inference="similar to AA sequence:RefSeq:WP_003113976.1"
                     /transl_table=11
                     /codon_start=1
                     /translation="MTLLKFADVSLAYGTTPLLDRVSWQIARGERVCVIGRNGTGKSSM
                     LSLVKGVRQPDDGEIWRAPGLKIGELPQELPRADERTVFDVVAEGLAGVGELLAEYHHL
                     SMNIQNDADLEKLTHVQQALEAKDGWRLQQLVDSTLSRLQLPADRTLAELSGGWRRRVL
                     LAQALVSEPDLLLLDEPTNHLDIGAIAWLEDALAGFNGAVLFITHDRAFLQNLATRILE
                     LDRGHLIDWNGDYASFLVHKEQQLAAEETANALFDKKLAQEEVWIRQGIKARRTRNEGR
                     VRALKAMRAERSERRERQGKASFQLESADKSGKQVIVAEHVSFAHPGGEPLIRDFSMVL
                     QRGDRIGLLGANGSGKTTLLKLLLGELQPSSGSIHIGTKLEVAYFDQLRHQLDLEKTVI
                     DNLAEGREFISIDGQNRHVLSYLGDFLFSPQRARTPVKALSGGERARLLLARLFSKPAN
                     LLVLDEPTNDLDVETLELLEEVLLGFAGTVLMVSHDRAFLDNVVTSTLVFQGDGEVREY
                     VGGYQDWLRQGGSPKLLGIAERAESRADKPQPAEASTPATAPQVEPAAKKKLSYKLQRE
                     LDALPGKIDEVEQAIAAVQAEISAPAFYQQPSEVTGATLARLESLQQELDTLVERWAEL
                     EE"
                     /locus_tag="UBA6635_00590"
                     /note="WP_003113976.1 ABC transporter ATP-binding protein
                     (Pseudomonas aeruginosa PAO1) [pid:79.7%, q_cov:100.0%,
                     s_cov:100.0%, Eval:9.3e-293]"
                     /note="MGA_59"
     CDS             57789..59711
                     /product="lytic transglycosylase"
                     /inference="COORDINATES:ab initio
                     prediction:MetaGeneAnnotator"
                     /inference="similar to AA sequence:RefSeq:WP_011268340.1"
                     /transl_table=11
                     /codon_start=1
                     /translation="MRSRLPRLLLSLLITTLALQATAASLEQQRRYYDEAKRALEKGDS
                     GPYRRYASVLRDYPLEPYLAYDELTARLKSASNADVEKFLAEHGDLPQIGWLKLRWLRL
                     LAARGDWKTFLAYYDPKLNFTELDCLFGQYQVSHSVAEGDNTAEKLWLVGKSQPEACDA
                     LFEMWQARGGLTEERRWKRTKLAVENGNYGLASYLTKQLTSHRAYGELLLEVAQKPQLL
                     SQTERFASGNTAMADVVSIGLRRLARQDPEKALGLLDSYARRMAFSAEEKVAIARQIGL
                     TLARRFDSRALQVMAEYDPELRDNTVSEWRARLLLRLGRWDDAYALTSRFPEDLAKTNR
                     WRYWRARSLELKEPNSPQAISLYAPVAKERDFYGFLSADRIQAPYKLNHQPLNLPPKVM
                     QKVRNTAGIRRALEFHARGQIVDGRREWYHVSRLFDRDELVAQAQLAYQKGWYFPAIRT
                     ISQAQYWDDLDIRFPMAHRGTLVKAARAREIHPSWAFAITRQESAFMADARSHVGATGL
                     MQLMPATAKETARRFGIPLSSTQQVLNPDVNIQLGTAYLSQIYNQFNGNRVLASAAYNA
                     GPGRVRQWLRNAEHLSFDVWVENIPFDETRQYVQNVLTYSVIYGQKLNTPQPLVEWHER
                     YFESQ"
                     /locus_tag="UBA6635_00600"
                     /note="WP_011268340.1 lytic transglycosylase (Pseudomonas
                     syringae pv. syringae B728a) [pid:70.7%, q_cov:96.9%,
                     s_cov:96.7%, Eval:2.4e-264]"
                     /note="MGA_60"
     CDS             complement(59716..60519)
                     /product="MOSC domain-containing protein"
                     /inference="COORDINATES:ab initio
                     prediction:MetaGeneAnnotator"
                     /inference="similar to AA sequence:RefSeq:WP_003113973.1"
                     /transl_table=11
                     /codon_start=1
                     /translation="MQLSSIYRFALKSAAGESLSAARTDSLGLVGDRRWMLVDAQNGRF
                     LTQRLLPQMTLLQARWLAADTLGLTAPGQSPIEVKVPGADSPRCGVLIWKETLSVPDAG
                     DAAAAWLSDWLQRPCRLVYLPAEQGIQIDRNYARPGERAAFSDGFPFLLIGQASLDDLI
                     ERVGRPLEMLRFRPNLVVAGAEPYAEDRWKRIRIGDLELRVVKPCSRCVIPTIDLLTAE
                     RATDREPLTTLLGYRKGEGGVFFGQNLIAERPGELAVGMPVEVLE"
                     /locus_tag="UBA6635_00610"
                     /note="WP_003113973.1 MOSC domain-containing protein
                     (Pseudomonas aeruginosa PAO1) [pid:60.2%, q_cov:99.6%,
                     s_cov:99.3%, Eval:1.9e-90]"
                     /note="MGA_61"
     CDS             complement(60568..61500)
                     /product="chemotaxis protein CheW"
                     /inference="COORDINATES:ab initio
                     prediction:MetaGeneAnnotator"
                     /inference="similar to AA sequence:RefSeq:WP_003378076.1"
                     /transl_table=11
                     /codon_start=1
                     /translation="MAGILDSVDQRTRLVGQNRLEILMFRLAGRQKFAINVFKVQEVVQ
                     LPKMTLMPHRHSSVCGVINLRGQTLPVIDLSLAIGLRPLVPDERSTIIVTEYNRTVQAF
                     LVGSVDRILNLNWDEVMPPPSTAGRQHYLTAITKVENELVEVIDVEKVLAEIVPYDTSI
                     PAERLADPLLERARGREVLCVDDSSVALAQLRDTLVQLGVTIHTATDGLKGLNMLRAWA
                     DAGEVLTDKLLMVFTDAEMPEMDGYRLTTEIRHDPRMRDLYVVLHTSLSGSFNQAMVQK
                     VGCDNFLSKFQPEKLVDVVRDRLQRDEPH"
                     /locus_tag="UBA6635_00620"
                     /note="WP_003378076.1 chemotaxis protein CheW ([Pseudomonas
                     syringae] pv. tomato str. DC3000) [pid:79.3%, q_cov:98.1%,
                     s_cov:98.7%, Eval:2.3e-138]"
                     /note="MGA_62"
     CDS             complement(61590..62489)
                     /product="putative lipid kinase YegS-like protein"
                     /inference="COORDINATES:ab initio
                     prediction:MetaGeneAnnotator"
                     /inference="similar to AA sequence:UniProtKB:Q9HZI3"
                     /transl_table=11
                     /codon_start=1
                     /translation="MNPPKALLILHGKQASNADVREAVTLQRELGWELAVRVTWEPGDT
                     ERLVHEALAAGYRTLIAGGGDGTLRETVQALVASGSDASLALMPLGTANDFARAAGISL
                     VPGEALALLDEPPVLIDLGEMNGEPFVNMATGGFGSRVTSSTSEELKRVLGGGAYLLTG
                     LTRFAEIGSAHGRFRGPGFDWEGDFLAFGVGNGRQAGGGQLLCPQAQVDDGLLDVCIVP
                     APDDAVGTLGTLLSGGLLGVDAVSVSARVPWLEIDAPQPIDVNLDGEPVLGEQLRFGVR
                     PRALRMHLPAGSPLLVGN"
                     /locus_tag="UBA6635_00630"
                     /EC_number="2.7.1.-"
                     /note="Q9HZI3 putative lipid kinase YegS-like protein
                     (Pseudomonas aeruginosa PAO1) [pid:65.9%, q_cov:99.0%,
                     s_cov:97.7%, Eval:5.8e-107]"
                     /note="MGA_63"
     CDS             62866..64299
                     /product="undecaprenyl-phosphate glucose
                     phosphotransferase"
                     /inference="COORDINATES:ab initio
                     prediction:MetaGeneAnnotator"
                     /inference="similar to AA sequence:RefSeq:WP_005765093.1"
                     /transl_table=11
                     /codon_start=1
                     /translation="MRLQSVGTLEYAHPSFVDYFLASIRLIHGLTAILPGLLLLLLLPD
                     LPSSGGPFSAFLVFFGVISVIIFQSLGIYSEEVFSTLLRFRIMLLAWAAAFSLLIFMHQ
                     GMGMFSYLQSEHLAFWFFTSLALFGAERLAMLSLFRRRMARGMYLQNAVILGGTDNGIR
                     VAEYLQHNRDIRTGVLGFIDDRLERLPSELANLPLLGNTRDLERMIREEKVTQVLVALP
                     WFADSRIGQVIDHLRQLPVNVLLVPDMVAFRRANKRITEVAGLPTLIASDVPLRGWSPF
                     FKRLEDIVLSSIALLFAAPVMLVVALAIKLDSPGPVLFKQKRYGYNNRLIEVFKFRSMY
                     HEKSDANADRQTTRGDDRITRVGHFIRKTSLDELPQLLNVFLGSMSMVGPRPHATATKA
                     AGVLFEEAVAEYSARHRVKPGITGWAQINGYRGETDTLEKIEKRVEYDLDYIERWSVWF
                     DIYILLRTVPALLSNKDVY"
                     /locus_tag="UBA6635_00640"
                     /note="WP_005765093.1 undecaprenyl-phosphate glucose
                     phosphotransferase ([Pseudomonas syringae] pv. tomato str.
                     DC3000) [pid:66.9%, q_cov:100.0%, s_cov:100.0%,
                     Eval:1.7e-184]"
                     /note="MGA_64"
     CDS             64450..64887
                     /product="low molecular weight phosphotyrosine protein
                     phosphatase"
                     /inference="COORDINATES:ab initio
                     prediction:MetaGeneAnnotator"
                     /inference="similar to AA sequence:RefSeq:WP_011268288.1"
                     /transl_table=11
                     /codon_start=1
                     /translation="MFNNILIVCVGNICRSPMAEAMLQHRLSGKGLTISSAGIGALVGN
                     PMDKTAHEVLQEHGLEHTAHRARQVDAHMLHEADLILAMENSHIHHIRQMAPEVHGKTF
                     LIGKWRDDMEIPDPYRQSKPAFDHVHTLLTQAVESWIPYLK"
                     /locus_tag="UBA6635_00650"
                     /note="WP_011268288.1 low molecular weight phosphotyrosine
                     protein phosphatase (Pseudomonas syringae pv. syringae
                     B728a) [pid:49.0%, q_cov:100.0%, s_cov:96.7%,
                     Eval:8.1e-39]"
                     /note="MGA_65"
     CDS             64904..67114
                     /product="tyrosine protein kinase"
                     /inference="COORDINATES:ab initio
                     prediction:MetaGeneAnnotator"
                     /inference="similar to AA sequence:RefSeq:WP_011104560.1"
                     /transl_table=11
                     /codon_start=1
                     /translation="MTTMPRPIYETKEEKDIDLAHLFDTFINNRVLILGITGFFAALGI
                     AYALLATPVYLASAMIQIEPKTGLPSLTDVVNTNPPVSPAQTEIALLKSRSVVGGAVEN
                     LNLDIIIKPHHFPIIGGFMARRFEPTEENELGWYPAGFDAYAWGGEKLKITLLEVPDKM
                     HGEELTLEAAENNGFILRDTDDEVVAQGVVGEPVETEDYRINVEELLARPGTTFTVIKN
                     RTYNTTEDYQNRLSAGEHGKQSGIVNVTLEDTNPEQAVRVLEEVASRYVQQNVARNAAE
                     ATQSLEFLAEQVPAVRKKLESAQTALNKYQTGSGTVDITAETQSVLDRIVDLEKQISEQ
                     NLKRTEMERRFTRQHPNFQALMNQISQLQAQKAELEKQIGTLPSTQQELLRLTRDVEVS
                     SETYSMLLNKTQELDIIRAGTVGNVRIIDHAAADLENPVKPNKPLVVIVATLLGLILAT
                     AFVYVREALKRGVENPEDIERTGTPVYAAIPFSDKQSAIEKRLANFKRDKSTASYLLTV
                     NDPADLATEAMRSLRTSLHFAMIEAKNNVLMITGPSPAVGKSFVTTNLAAVIAQSGKRV
                     LLVDADMRKGYLHKVMRCDGNKGLSDILSGRITLFDAIQKTQLNNLHVITHGQLPPNPS
                     ELLMHENFSRFVKEVGTMYDLVIFDTPPILAVTDAALVGSQAGTTLMVTRYGMNGVKEI
                     EAAKRRLEQNGLLVKGVIFNAVVRKASTYGEYGYYQYEYVSK"
                     /locus_tag="UBA6635_00660"
                     /note="WP_011104560.1 tyrosine protein kinase ([Pseudomonas
                     syringae] pv. tomato str. DC3000) [pid:50.7%, q_cov:98.1%,
                     s_cov:97.7%, Eval:1.4e-207]"
                     /note="MGA_66"
     CDS             67241..68311
                     /product="cellulase"
                     /inference="COORDINATES:ab initio
                     prediction:MetaGeneAnnotator"
                     /inference="similar to AA sequence:RefSeq:WP_011035286.1"
                     /transl_table=11
                     /codon_start=1
                     /translation="MIPRTTLRQVTRLVLAAALAGSAPWAAARDEGGRAGIDLIGVNLS
                     GAGFAPHVVPGKHGTNYFYPEKRHFKYYADKGIRLIRFPFIWERVQHNLGEDLDGEQLR
                     LLKRTLDFAMQHGQKVILDMHNYGRYQGHLIGSSDVPYAAYAEVWQKLAKRFGGHPALL
                     GYDIMNEPHGTVGLWPGAAQAAVDAIREVDQQTLIFVEGERWSSAYHWPLVNANFLVKD
                     PAERIVYEAHLYFDEDFSGKYLPGKSRNIDPMLGVERARPFVEWLQKHGQKGFLGEYGI
                     PDDLPEASVAMDNLLAYLNDNCIPSAYWAGGPGWGQYRLAIEPRDGQDRPQMAILQKHL
                     ANDCAAFGPSPAPSAD"
                     /locus_tag="UBA6635_00670"
                     /gene="egl"
                     /note="WP_011035286.1 cellulase (Xanthomonas campestris pv.
                     campestris str. ATCC 33913) [pid:36.6%, q_cov:94.9%,
                     s_cov:97.2%, Eval:1.4e-57]"
                     /note="MGA_67"
     CDS             68330..69517
                     /product="hypothetical protein"
                     /inference="COORDINATES:ab initio
                     prediction:MetaGeneAnnotator"
                     /inference="similar to AA sequence:RefSeq:WP_011068376.1"
                     /transl_table=11
                     /codon_start=1
                     /translation="MKFGLLWHSFSSGNLGVGALSISNMLLIDEAARRCGISAEFLIIG
                     SSGPCDYPPSSERFKYEFIEFNEKTLLKNPHGLYKAIASCDAIFDIGEGDSFSDIYGAK
                     RLIKLLVSKGMALGARVPLILSPQTIGPFKSDWGTRAAAWVMKKSSMVFARDHQSFAVL
                     EQLGVPNRDEVIDVAFHLPFERQTEARDPARLAVGISVSALLHHGGYEGTANQFGLRAD
                     YKALTDELIQTLFERGHEVHLVPHVIPLGFPAEDDFSVSQALQKRYPALKLAPRFRGPI
                     EAKSYISGLDFFIGARMHATIGAFSAGVPVVPLAYSRKFAGLYQSLDYHRVVDLKTETT
                     ESALTAVLAHLDEREQLKAEVAASGAIIRRKLDAYSDALERILLSLHQSQAVYQR"
                     /locus_tag="UBA6635_00680"
                     /note="WP_011068376.1 hypothetical protein (Bifidobacterium
                     longum NCC2705) [pid:38.3%, q_cov:95.4%, s_cov:94.7%,
                     Eval:6.1e-60]"
                     /note="MGA_68"
     CDS             69520..70752
                     /product="O-antigen transporter"
                     /inference="COORDINATES:ab initio
                     prediction:MetaGeneAnnotator"
                     /inference="similar to AA sequence:RefSeq:WP_011228096.1"
                     /transl_table=11
                     /codon_start=1
                     /translation="MRDHALMGVTTAARTAVQLGTLLILARTLGPSDFGFISIVITWST
                     IVALVTDYGFGMRALRDIGAERERAGEIMSASLAAKSVLVLPACLILLPVILFVLELTS
                     AERIAAVLFLLGTLASSYGDLALTVFRSIGQFQRETRIVVVTALLHFVFIGLAILLRNE
                     VIAIGLAFLASRLIYAAGALRALSKIVALGGMLQTSRRTLAERFRTSTSFAVDSGATNI
                     FAQLDVILVNHLAGREAAGIYFAGSRLVQGAVPFSVLLASVHIPRFAHLLHHDSPGLRR
                     YGARILAEYVGLGLALALGFYLIGPLFTDYFLGAGYAELHTLWLAFACFTAARFVAAGL
                     GVQLMAMGTGFLRTFGIIFSGVVTVTCYWVFIPRHGIQAAPWVSTLGMVVLTLIYGYAV
                     QNIYRKRRAAA"
                     /locus_tag="UBA6635_00690"
                     /note="WP_011228096.1 O-antigen transporter (Thermus
                     thermophilus HB8) [pid:24.7%, q_cov:91.5%, s_cov:88.1%,
                     Eval:5.7e-16]"
                     /note="MGA_69"
     CDS             70811..72061
                     /product="hypothetical protein"
                     /inference="COORDINATES:ab initio
                     prediction:MetaGeneAnnotator"
                     /transl_table=11
                     /codon_start=1
                     /translation="MKALLDRVLKNDLCSGCGMCSSVASDDALRMRLNADGYHRPALNP
                     AYRDKEIADAPTTGAFAKSCPALNLDIRPYKSKNYHPIWGEILDTLKGYAADDEIRQAG
                     SSGGVISALAQYCLDRKLVDGVIQIQASQQDPLENVAIISRSRQNVIASSGSRYAPASP
                     AEALRWVAMSTEKYLFVGKPCDVAAVRQMQAHNPRLKENIPYVVSFMCAGTPSLHGTEQ
                     VLEKLDAKREDVTAFRYRGDGWPGLTKATLKNGEARTMTYNDSWGKVLNRHLQTRCKIC
                     PDGIGEFADIVCADGWEGDEKGYPSFEEREGNSLILVRTPNGRELFRNAEADGVVKAEA
                     FDTGSIFAIQPFQYYRRTTILPRLWAMKLLMLKTPSYKGFELGKGMREIGLYQSFKAFT
                     GLLVRRKKIKRRALETA"
                     /locus_tag="UBA6635_00700"
                     /note="WP_010875980.1 coenzyme F420-reducing hydrogenase
                     subunit beta-like protein (Methanothermobacter
                     thermautotrophicus str. Delta H) [pid:29.5%, q_cov:74.0%,
                     s_cov:73.9%, Eval:9.8e-40, partial hit]"
                     /note="MGA_70"
     CDS             72105..73358
                     /product="hypothetical protein"
                     /inference="COORDINATES:ab initio
                     prediction:MetaGeneAnnotator"
                     /transl_table=11
                     /codon_start=1
                     /translation="MTTFSSRFLFFPLLFLAIVLHFSVFGESPHNPYGLKGINEAFLAI
                     CMVFAFLLILAQSEEASRELRILMYYCLYTVVVFQLLPAVFAYFTYGQPIVYGLIEERR
                     VLFCLGFAPLLFLSKRVSTLQFERALIYAALFAAFLSWCFKFGVIPDMRAEVRSDDRPD
                     RSSIGPFLICFGYFYCIQLWHKAASPINGAKRSRTLYLILAALLLLTLVFATQTRQLIV
                     LCLAFTLFCLRAKAIVWAASLCVLLSPLYFYPSLLEVLGLNVDFYSQSVTNVEDGARPI
                     TIAAIMRHLDLVNWLPSGSLSLMWRDGFIPYFGEHFFLSDVGIVGTLFRFGFLTFLIIP
                     LTLLVYQRIAKNIDRDLSFIYAVMLAYFVIWPLNGLMEYGQPVIAMLFVIHSLRARHLR
                     SQERLYERRTYSQLQGSY"
                     /locus_tag="UBA6635_00710"
                     /note="MGA_71"
     CDS             73318..74196
                     /product="rhamnosyltransferase"
                     /inference="COORDINATES:ab initio
                     prediction:MetaGeneAnnotator"
                     /inference="similar to AA sequence:RefSeq:WP_010889298.1"
                     /transl_table=11
                     /codon_start=1
                     /translation="MNVALILNYKAATETISCIESLRTHCRAIDHIIVIDNDSQDGSLV
                     AFQTWQQEQAAHNVTVLANPENNGYAGGNNYGIRWAQANLPVEHYWIVNNDTYVDEDAF
                     SPLLEELKRNDRQFVGSVILSADDGHLECYGGGKLYPLLGKAKLLGKGQTLESMAQQQE
                     QPDYLMGCSLAFSARLLERIGLMDEDYFMYSEEVDWQFQARKLGVTIKVVPQSRLYHYG
                     SLSSGGRSAFYHYYRNRAATRFNKRFYGAPFALASACFLSAITLIKEYNHPALAWSGIK
                     GAFKGVTMSVE"
                     /locus_tag="UBA6635_00720"
                     /note="WP_010889298.1 rhamnosyltransferase (Deinococcus
                     radiodurans R1) [pid:33.1%, q_cov:86.0%, s_cov:87.5%,
                     Eval:6.9e-28]"
                     /note="MGA_72"
     CDS             74186..74953
                     /product="WecB/TagA/CpsF family glycosyl transferase"
                     /inference="COORDINATES:ab initio
                     prediction:MetaGeneAnnotator"
                     /inference="similar to AA sequence:RefSeq:WP_012061718.1"
                     /transl_table=11
                     /codon_start=1
                     /translation="MSSKTNHAFGVDFYTGSKAALLATIREGVKQPYSFVVTPNVDHLA
                     QLQNNPSLRNAYAKARLRLCDSRILMPLLHRLGVPVEEVIPGSDLTIDLLRWADRDSLS
                     VVLIGATDAECARLRALYPRITLHHHNPPMGFINDPQEVERCLRFVREHPSELVFYAVG
                     APRQEILASSIESHERTGMGFCIGASISFATGTVKRAPRWMQNCRLEWLHRMLSEPRRL
                     VGRYLHDAMFIVPAYRREKSARPQGARALNQDV"
                     /locus_tag="UBA6635_00730"
                     /note="WP_012061718.1 WecB/TagA/CpsF family glycosyl
                     transferase (Sinorhizobium medicae WSM419) [pid:37.8%,
                     q_cov:84.7%, s_cov:82.1%, Eval:2.7e-35]"
                     /note="MGA_73"
     CDS             75321..76421
                     /product="capsular polysaccharide biosynthesis protein"
                     /inference="COORDINATES:ab initio
                     prediction:MetaGeneAnnotator"
                     /inference="similar to AA sequence:RefSeq:WP_005771202.1"
                     /transl_table=11
                     /codon_start=1
                     /translation="MKPLFAIALTSALALQGCAFAPGQYLDPDDFDNGGVTEDGTVELI
                     RITPDLLKGDLASDRGTSSKQELLSYKPSDYRIGANDLLYITVWDHPELTAPSGPQQQI
                     DANGRLVRPDGTLFYPYIGNVQAAGKTIEELRRNIAQRLTNYIDSPQVDVSILRFGSQR
                     VVVSGAFNTAGEVPLTTAPMTIVQAIGQAGVDTDTADLTGLVLKRDGREYMLNVDSLNR
                     ADSWLNQVYLKDGDQLHLPYNDQKKVYVLGEVTLPQAMTFKATSLNLMDALGSAGGVRQ
                     DTADGDAIYVIRGAENIATEKAKVFQLAAASPTAFALAKHFPLQPQDIVFVGPANITRW
                     NRFISGLLPSASIVGTGAAADYNLSR"
                     /locus_tag="UBA6635_00740"
                     /note="WP_005771202.1 capsular polysaccharide biosynthesis
                     protein ([Pseudomonas syringae] pv. tomato str. DC3000)
                     [pid:50.1%, q_cov:98.1%, s_cov:99.2%, Eval:4.3e-97]"
                     /note="MGA_74"
     CDS             complement(76491..77759)
                     /product="porin"
                     /inference="COORDINATES:ab initio
                     prediction:MetaGeneAnnotator"
                     /inference="similar to AA sequence:RefSeq:WP_003115516.1"
                     /transl_table=11
                     /codon_start=1
                     /translation="MTDKAMFSRLALAISLGAVGVQTAQAAEEGLLAGASATLQARNYY
                     FSRDFSDIVGPSTQSKAEEWAQGFVLNLQSGYTPGPVGFGIDAIGLLGIKLDSSPDRAG
                     SGLLPGAYGDPAPDDYSRLGVAAKLRVSNTVLKVGELQPNLPVLTLTDNRLLPNTYQGA
                     SLVSNEIEGLTLQGGQLRSTSLRNEAGDGEMATIIGYRPNFSATSDRFNYAGADYAFNA
                     KRTSVGLWYAQLEDIYNQRHVSFKHSQPLGDWTLAANLGYYDSTEDGDQLIGRLDNQAF
                     YSLFSARRGGHTFYLGYQAMYGDDGFPRLFVTVSPLGNEVPTYEFASPDERSWQLRYDY
                     DFAAMGVPGLVAGVRYLKGDNVDTGSAREGEDWERDLDVGYVVQSGALRGLGVRVRNVT
                     ARSNYRTDIDENRLILTYTWTLF"
                     /locus_tag="UBA6635_00750"
                     /note="WP_003115516.1 porin (Pseudomonas aeruginosa PAO1)
                     [pid:53.4%, q_cov:93.1%, s_cov:93.0%, Eval:4.7e-114]"
                     /note="MGA_75"
ORIGIN
        1 cgccaccttt gcaacccctt tcagctatct aacctcttga ttcaaaaggt ctttttgctg
       61 cagttcgctg cgaaagtggt gcgcattata gggggctttg gctgggcgtc aactacaaat
      121 aaccgattac ctcgaaatta gctttttggc tcgctctatc cttataggca atttcttcaa
      181 aggcgctata acactcgata cactgtgccc ccttcaagca gccgtgcgta gtcatgaccc
      241 tagatagcgc ccctccactg gatctcatcc tattacccag ttggcttgtg cctgtggaac
      301 ctgccggcgt cgttctaagg gatcatgcgc tgggaattcg tgaagggcgt atcgcctgca
      361 tccttccccg ggccgacgct gcgctgatac cagccaagca acgtctcgaa cttcccggca
      421 tgcttctgac gcccggtttg gtcaatgctc atggccacgc tgcgatgacg ttgtttcggg
      481 gcctggcaga cgacttgccg ctcaagaact ggctcgaaga ccacatctgg cccgccgaag
      541 ccaaatgggt cgatgaggat ttcgtccggg ttggctccga gctggcgatc gctgagcagc
      601 tccaaggtgg tatcacctgc ttttctgaca tgtacttcta cccggacgcc gtcagtgaag
      661 tggtgcaccg gacggggaca cgcgcgcaga tcaccatccc catcctgaac atcgccgtgc
      721 ccggcgctcg cgattccgat gaggcccttc gcaagggtct ttcgctgttc gacgacctca
      781 agcaacaccc aagaatctgc gttgcctttg gtccgcacgc cccctactcg gtcaacgacg
      841 aacgcctaag cgccatccag gttctcgtga acgagatgga tgctggcatc cacatgcatg
      901 tccatgagac agccagggaa atcgaggacg gagtacgtct gcatggtgag cgcccgctgg
      961 cgcgactggc caggcaacag ttgctcggcc cgcgcttcca ggcggttcat atgactcagg
     1021 tgaatgagga tgacctggcg ctgctcgtcg agcacaactg cagtgtcatt cattgccccg
     1081 agtcgaacct gaagttggcc agcggcttct gcccagtgga gcggttgtgg gaggctggcg
     1141 taaacgtcgc gatcggcacg gacggcgcgg cgagcaacaa tgacctggac cttttgggcg
     1201 aaacgcgcac cgctgcactg ctggctaaag cggttgcagg ctcggctact gcgctcgatg
     1261 cccatcgcgc gctacgcatg gccacattga atggcgcgcg cgcgctgggg ctggatgaag
     1321 agatcggttc actggagatc ggcaaggcgg ccgacctggt cgcgtttgac ctgtcgcgcc
     1381 tggcacaaca gccgatctat gatccggttt cgcagctcat ctattcctgc aatcgggatc
     1441 acgtccgcca cgtctgggta gccggcaagc agctactcga cgatcgccga ctgacccgca
     1501 ttaacgaacc tgatctcctc gcgcgcgtcc aggcgtgggc agagcgcatt accagagaaa
     1561 gactgtgagc gtgtacggca cttcagcgtt gcagcgggcc cgcctgctgt agagtaccgc
     1621 cccggatgaa tgaactggcc gcggcgacgc agcccctatc aacagactgc aacggaactg
     1681 aacatgagca acgtcgatca tgctgaaatc gcaaaattcg aggccctcgc tcaccgctgg
     1741 tgggacaggg aaagcgagtt caaaccgttg cacgaaatca atccgttacg cgtcaactgg
     1801 atcgatgagc gagccacact tgccggcaag aaggttctcg atgttggttg tggcggcgga
     1861 atactcagcg aatccatggc gcgccgaggc gctcaggtca ccggcatcga catgggcgag
     1921 gcccctcttt cggtggcgcg cctgcatcag ctcgagtccg aactggacat cgattaccga
     1981 cagatcactg ctgaagcatt ggcggctgaa cagccaggtc agtacgacgt cgtaacctgt
     2041 ctcgaaatgc tcgagcatgt tcccgatccg gcatccgtca ttcgcgcctg tcacgcactg
     2101 gtcaaacccg gcggacaggt gttcttctcg accatcaacc gcaaccccaa agcctatgcg
     2161 ctggctatag tgggtgccga gtacgtattg cagctgctgc cgcgcggcac ccatgactac
     2221 cgcaaattca tccgaccgtc cgagctcggg gcctggtgtc gtgagaccgg gctggcaatg
     2281 aacgacattg tcgggcttac ctacaacccg ctgaccaagc agtacaagct caccgacgac
     2341 gccgacgtga actacatggt ccagaccacc cgggaggcat gatgcgcctg cgcgccgtac
     2401 tgttcgacat ggatgggacc ctgctcgaca cggctcccga tttcatcgcc gtgatccagg
     2461 ccatgcgcca ggctcgcgag ctgcctccgg tagccgaagc gcgagtgcgc gacgttgtct
     2521 ccggcggcgc tcgggcaatg gtgctgaacg ccttcgacgt cgccccggat tcagccgaat
     2581 tcgaagccct gcggctggag tttctcgacc gttatcagga gcactgcgcc gtttacagcc
     2641 ggctctacga tggcatggag caattgctcg tcgacatcga aaaggcggga ttgatctggg
     2701 gagtcgtgac aaacaagccc gtgcgcttcg ccgagcccat catgcaaagg ctcggcctcg
     2761 ccgagcgttc ctcggttctc gtctgccccg accatgtaac gcgaagcaag cccgaccccg
     2821 agccgatgct gctcgcctgc gacaagctga gcctggagcc agcaagcgtg ctcttcgtgg
     2881 gtgatgacct gcgcgacatc gaatccggcc gggctgcagg cagcaggact gccgcggtcc
     2941 gttacggcta tatccacccg ggcgacgacc ccagtcactg gggagcggat gtcgtcgtat
     3001 cccatccgca ggagctgcgc agcgtgctgg accatgccct ctgccgctgc tgaccgattg
     3061 gtatccaccc tttagcgaga tttcccatgt tcgattacac cgcgcgccca gacctgctcg
     3121 ctgggcgcat cattctggta accggcgcag gtcgcggtat cggtgaagcc gccgccaaag
     3181 cctatgccgc gcacggcgcc accgtcctgc tgcttggcaa gaccgaagaa agcctcaatc
     3241 acgtatacga tgaaatcgaa gcggccgggc acccgcagcc tgcggtcatc ccgttcaact
     3301 tggaaaccgc actgccccat cagtacgacg agctggcggc catgatcgag cgcgagttcg
     3361 gacggctcga cggcttgctg cacaatgctt cgatcgtcgg cccgcgcacc ccggtcgagc
     3421 agctttccgg ggaaaacttc atgcgtgtca tgcaggtgaa cgtcaacgcc atgttcatgc
     3481 ttaccagcac cctgctgccg ctgctgaagc tctcgacaga cgcatcgatc ctgttcacgt
     3541 ccagcagtgt agggcgcaag gggcgtgcct actggggcgc gtacgcggta tccaagttcg
     3601 ccaccgaggg gctcatgcaa gtcgtcgcgg acgaactgga tggcaccgcc ccggtcaggg
     3661 ccaacagcgt caacccgggc gcgaccagga ccgacatgcg cgccaaggcc tacccggccg
     3721 agaatccgct gaacaatccc ctgccaagcg aaatcatgcc ggtgtacctg tatctcatgg
     3781 gcccggacag cgtcggagtc aacgggcaag cgttcgatgc tcagggctga cgttcgagtg
     3841 acggttttcc gtctgcactc tgggacgccg ctgtcaaaat gacatcaaac gcagcggcta
     3901 accgctcagc tcgctgtcga tcggcaccat agctttcctc taagccactg aattcagtgg
     3961 cttttctttt tctggcatcg ttttagctta tcagcaggca tcaagcgtaa cgtcacctgg
     4021 agcagacaat gctgcctgcc atgcagaacg attccaccat cgagcacctc gccagccgcg
     4081 actcacagcg gtcgccggct ggtcccgtac ggctgggcgt accggtgaca ctgagcgatc
     4141 tgcgacgcac cttggggcag cgactgcaga cgagcctgga gatcgatcgg ctgctgggct
     4201 tcttctatga agaggtacct gccctcatgg cgctggatgg tctgtgctac cgccacccgg
     4261 aaagcgacct gcgcctcgaa tatggccagc cgggcccgca tagcgccagc tatcgcctga
     4321 gccaggacgc cgccgacctc ggagagatca cgctctaccg cgcgcaagtg ttctgcgagc
     4381 aagagctggc gcagctggag agcctgatgg gcgtgctggt cttccccctg cgcaacgctc
     4441 tgctctaccg tgcggcgctg atggcctcgc tgaaggactc actgaccggc gccggcaacc
     4501 gggtggccct cgatcagagc ctcgcacgcg aagtggaact ggcccgacgg caccagcaac
     4561 cgctgtcggt ggtgatgctc gacatggacc atttcaagca gctcaacgac cgccacgggc
     4621 acgctgcggg cgatgccgca ctacggctgg tggccgccga gcttcgcgat cagctgcgta
     4681 acgtcgacat ggtgttccgc tacggcggcg aagagttcgt cctgctgctt tccaacacgg
     4741 acggagcctg tgctgcaatt gccgctgagc gtgtgcgagc agccatcgag cggctaccgt
     4801 tcgaatacga ccggcaaccg attccgctga gcatcagtct tggctgtgcc acctatcggc
     4861 atggcgaaac acctcacgaa ttgctgaggc gcgcggatga actgctctat ctcgccaaac
     4921 gcaacggccg gaatcggttg caaacctgct tcgaccagga atgaaaaaag cgcccgcagg
     4981 cgcttttttc atttagggtt cgcgacgccg acgaccagcg cctccgccac ctttgcgcgg
     5041 cttgtcggcc gccgatccac gaccggcatc ggagccaggc ttgccggggc gacgattatc
     5101 gctcgggcgc tctgccagtg gcgtcccgcg gcttccggca gggcgcggct tgcgtgcccc
     5161 cgtgtcgcga ggcgcacgcg gcgactcgga gcgcacatcg gcttcgtcgg ccggacgcag
     5221 cacacgcggg cgtcgatcgt tgcgaaccgg cttggcggcc ttgcgctgca tacgctcgat
     5281 cttttccttg gtgcgggttt tcaattccgg caaggccacc ggcttgaggc cgacttcctc
     5341 gctgaggata ttcacctcgc cctggcccat ctcgcgccag cgccccatcg gcaggtccga
     5401 cgtcatgaac accgggccga aacgcacgcg cttgagccgg ctcaccacaa ccccctggga
     5461 ctcccacaag cgccggactt cgcggttgcg tccttccatc accacgcagt ggtaccagtg
     5521 attgagcccc tcgccgcctg gcgcctcctg gatgtccgta aagcgcgccg ggccgtcctc
     5581 gagcatcacg ccggtcttga ggcgctcgag catttcctcg gtgacctcgc cacggacgcg
     5641 cacggcgtac tcgcggtcca tctcatagga cgggtgcatc agccgattgg ccagctcgcc
     5701 gtccgtggtg aacagcagca ggccggtggt gttgatgtcc agtcggccga cattgatcca
     5761 gcgtccttct ttaaggcgcg gcaggcggtc gaagatggtg ggccggccct cgggatcgtt
     5821 gcgggtacag atctcgcctt cgggcttgtt gtaaatcagc acgcgacgga cgatctgccc
     5881 gggttcctcg cgcttgatca ggcggccgtc gatggcgatg gcgtcctgcg gctcgacgcg
     5941 ctggccaagg ctggccaccg agccgttcac cttgacccgg ccttcgctga tccaggtttc
     6001 cgcgtcgcgg cgagaggcga gcccaaggcg ggccagcact ttctgcagtt tttcgccgtt
     6061 cgccacatgg gcagcggagt cttcgtgttc ggtcatcctg gcacctcccg gtgtgtcata
     6121 tccgagtgaa agggcgcgca tcatactcgc atcgcccggc ctgcacgagg cccttgctca
     6181 tgccagggcc gcgagggcct gtgcgctggc ctggcggatc gcggcccagt caccggcgtt
     6241 gagcgcggcg gcctcgatca tccaggtccc gccgacgcac atgacgttgg gcagccccag
     6301 atactgcgcc gcgttgccgg cattcacccc gccggtcggg cagaaccgcg catcgggaaa
     6361 aggtccggca aacgccttga gcgccgccgt gccgccacag atctctgcag ggaagagttt
     6421 gaaacgccgg taccccaggc tgtaaccctc catgatctcg ctagcggtag ccacgcccgg
     6481 cagcaacggc accgaacact gcacgcccgc ctcgagcagc tctcggctgg cgccgggaga
     6541 gacgacgaac tgggcccctg ccgcctcgac ctcgtccatc atgcgccggt cgagcacggt
     6601 gcctgcaccg acgaccagat ccggacgctg ctcgcgcaga cggcggatcg cggtcaggcc
     6661 atgcgccgaa cgcaaagtga tctccagcgc cgtcaggcca ccgctggcga gtgcgtcggc
     6721 cagcggcagg atctgctctt cgctgccgat ggtgatcacc gggagaatgc gcgcccggct
     6781 gcagatcgct tcgatcaggg cgttcttctg ctccatcgac atatcgctct cctcgggcct
     6841 caagggcacc agtagatttc caggggggaa tgcatgaacg cacggatcgg catctgcaag
     6901 gcatcggccg cgagtgcatc acgcagggtg tccagcttgg ccagcccctg gatggccagg
     6961 tactgcgtcc gcgcgctggc caggatgggg tacgacaggc tcagccgctc gtgcggcgcg
     7021 ctgggcgcgc gcatcggtac acagggctcg gggcaatcgt cgcgcagggc gtgcgccagg
     7081 ttgtcactgc cgggaaacag cgaggcggta tgaccgtctt cacccatgcc cagcaccagc
     7141 acgtcgatgg gctgggccag gccggtgagc gcttcagccg cgtggcgggc cgcttcagcg
     7201 agcgtatctg ccgggctgta aagccctagg aattgcgcct gtgcagccgg cccctgcagc
     7261 agatagcggc gcaccagcgc ttcgttgctg gcctcgtcgc tcggtggcac ccagcgctcg
     7321 tccgcgaggg tgatctgcac gcgactccag tcgagctcgc ggcgcgacag cgcctcgaag
     7381 aatggaatcg ggctgcggcc gccggaaacc gccaggctcg caatcccatg ggtgtgcacc
     7441 gcatagtcga gcaccttggc cacaccatcg gccatcacct cggccattcg tttcgcgtcg
     7501 gccaggctgt gcgccaccac gccggtgggt agatcgagtt cagagatcgc cataccagga
     7561 cctcccgtca cgagtaatca gggcaatcga agcgaccggc ccccaggagc cggccggata
     7621 gagtttgaga ctgtcgccca gacgggtcca gccgtcgatc agctgatcgc accattgcca
     7681 ggcgtactcg acttcgtccc gccgcacgaa caggttctgg ttgccctgca tcacttcgag
     7741 caacaggcgc tcgtaggcgt cagggatgcg cgcgctcttg taggtctcgg aaaagttcag
     7801 ttgcagcggg ccactgcgca ggtgcatgcc cttgtccagc ccctgctcct tggtcataac
     7861 ctgcagcgag atgccttcgt ccggctgcag gcggatgatc agacgattgc tgatgagcga
     7921 gcgttgctcg ggcgcgaaga tgtagaacgg cggctccttg aaatggatga cgatctgcga
     7981 cagcttctgc gccatgcgct tgccggtgcg caggtagaac ggcacgccgg accagcgcca
     8041 gttgcagatg tccgcacgta gcgcgacaaa ggtctcggtg ctgctctggg cgttcgagtt
     8101 ttcctcttcg aggtagccgg gcaccgccct gcccccggcg atgccggcag cgtactggcc
     8161 gcgaacgacg cgttgcccga gtagctcggg ggtaattggc gcgagcgcct tgaggacctt
     8221 gaccttctcg tcgcggatgc tgtcggcggt aaggttgctc ggcgggtcca tggcgatcag
     8281 gcagagcagc tgcaacaggt ggttctgcac catgtcgcgc aactggccag cctggtcgaa
     8341 atagccccaa cgcccctcga tgccaacggt ctcggcgacg gtgatctcga catgggaaat
     8401 gtggtgctga ttccactgcg tctcgaaaag gctgttggca aagcgcagag caatcaggtt
     8461 ctgcaccgtt tccttgccca gataatggtc gatccgatag acgcggctct cgggaaaata
     8521 ctgcgccacc gcttcattga cgacacgcga cgacgccagg tcgtggccga tgggcttctc
     8581 cagcaccacc cgggcatgct cggccagacc gaccgctgcg agatgctggc agatcatccc
     8641 gtacaccgag gccggggtag cgaaataggc gatgagcgtt gggccggcgc cgacacgctc
     8701 ggccaacgcc acgtagctct gggcatcgcg gaagtccatc cgcagaaagc tcaaccgcgc
     8761 acgaaagcgc tgcagcacct cttcgtctat ttccctggca ggtacatggc gccgcagatg
     8821 ttcgtcaatg aaggccagat ggccgccttc atcgcccggg tcgcgcgcca gggccaggat
     8881 gcgcgtatcg gcatgcagca agccagcccg gtcaagttga tagagcgccg ggaacagctt
     8941 gcgtagcgcc aggtcgccaa gcgcaccgaa cagggcaaag gtacagggat cgacggttat
     9001 cgcaggcatc agaggcgttc tactgaccat ggcattcaaa gataacagcc agctgtcgca
     9061 cagcgacccg gcgtcgggac ggcgcgcgac agccatcgta tagaacagac agggttattt
     9121 cgggaaatct cccgaacaga ggcgcagttc gtcccgcaga gcaggcaggc cgacgcaagg
     9181 cggcgccaag gacatgacgc cgcggcagat tcgccaggaa acagcctggc cccggcgggt
     9241 gcggaggcca ggctgtgcgg ctaccaccag tgttcgacct gcacgccgaa gttggagccg
     9301 tgccgtgcac tgccaaaggt accgctgtcg gacagggtcg agcccgggtc catctggctg
     9361 gcagcgacct gcgcggcctt gttccagctc gcgtaggtgt aatagagccg gatttccggg
     9421 cgcgcccaga accccgggcc ggtcggcgac caggtcggtg cgatggtgaa cttggtcagc
     9481 ttgcgtgtgc cgtcgctcgc atcgacctga tcgtgcccca gctcggtgac cagcttgaac
     9541 tgctcgctga tcgcatacga agggcgcacg ccgatcgaca gccagtcctg gtcggcgcca
     9601 tcgtcacgtg tgtccttctg gtagaccacc tggaactggc cgccgaaacg cgatgtggtc
     9661 tgccagtcga aatattcgac gacacgccag ctcttggcgc tgttgtccag ggtgacatcg
     9721 cccgtatagc cgaggcccgt ccccggcccg cggccgtatt gcacggcgaa ggtgttgcca
     9781 ccgccgagaa aaccgtcctg cttgtgctgc acggtgacgg cccagccgct atgcgcgtcg
     9841 gtgcgatcgg gcttgtcgat gtaactgacg ccgaactcca gctccccgcc gggattgctg
     9901 tcgaagccgc cgacgttgaa gtcgtgccgg ttgacgtaat tcttctggaa cacattgtcc
     9961 ttgcgcgaga acgcgtagct gtacttcagg ccgccatatt cgaagtcctc gataccggcg
    10021 ccggtagcgc tctggttcca gtagtagaag tcggagatgt ggatgtcgtt acgcttgtag
    10081 aaccgccgcc cggcccacag cgaaccattg ttcagcgccg gcaccttgct ccactcggca
    10141 taggcctgga ccattcgcgc ccagccatgg tcgccggtga attccggcgt atgaccgtac
    10201 ccgttgtaca gcgcggccat gccctccagg ctcagcaccg aaccgtcggc aaaggtgaac
    10261 aggtcctgtc gcaggtccag ttcggcgtac tgttcgcatt cgttacccag gcggtacttg
    10321 gtctgcgcac cgggtagctg gaagcaggac tgggttccgc cctcggtgga gccgcccacc
    10381 ccgctacgca ggtagccggt gaagtcgagc gccagggtgg ttcccggcag caccagcgcg
    10441 ccgagcgaca gcgccagacc aaccgttgtt gtttttttca tcattcactc ccactgttgt
    10501 tattgttctc gacgttactg ctacgaccct ccggccgtgg cggttctccc gccgtagacc
    10561 ggctggccgc attttctgcc aacccgcacc cgcactcaac ggctcttgaa cagcgccaca
    10621 ttgtgcgggc ggcctgcagc ctgtgcgccc aaccgttcgc cactgtgcgc atcgaacagc
    10681 agcaccttgg ccggatcgaa ctgcagcgtc aggcactggc cgacctgcgg cgccgcgtcc
    10741 ggcgccatac ggcagcagac cttggtttca ttgagcgtga cgaaggccag cgtgtcgggc
    10801 ccggtcggct cgatcacctc gacctcggca cgcacggctg gcagcgccgc atcaccctgg
    10861 ccgaccagaa tctgttcggg gcgcacgccc aggatcacct cgcggccatc gagttcggcc
    10921 gcgtcggcca ccataagcgg cagctcgcac gctgtcttgg ccgaagcccc ggcggcactc
    10981 tcgagcatcg ccagccattg cccgccctgg cactgcaggc gcagcgggat gaagttcatc
    11041 ggcggcgaac cgatgaagct ggcaacgaac aggttggccg ggtcgttgta gatctgctgc
    11101 ggcgtaccga actgctggac gatgccgtcc ttcatcaccg ccaccttgtc accgagggtc
    11161 atcgcctcga tctgatcgtg ggtcacgtaa accgtggtgg tcttcagccg ctggtgcatg
    11221 agcttgattt cggtgcgcat ctccacacgc aacttggcat cgaggttcga cagcggctcg
    11281 tcgaacaggt agatcttcgg ccgccgcgcc agcgcccggc ccatcgccac ccgttgctgc
    11341 tggccgccgg agagctgcga gggcttgcgc atgagcaggt gttcgatctg cagcagcttg
    11401 gcgacccgcg ccacctcctc gtcgatccgc tcctgcggca ccttgcgcat cttcaggccg
    11461 aaggcgatgt tgtcgcgcac gttcatcgtc gggtacagcg cgtaggactg gaacaccatg
    11521 gcgatgtccc gatccttcgg gctcatgccg ctgatgtcct gcccttcgac gagaatctcg
    11581 ccaccgctga tgtcttccag cccggcaatg cagttcatca atgtggattt gccgcagccg
    11641 gacggcccga ccaggatcag gaactcgccg gagtcgatct tcaggtcgat gtgtttgagc
    11701 gtgtccggca gaccggcggc gtagcgcttg ttgacgttgc acaattcgag ggatgccatg
    11761 gtccgtttcc tcaacctttg accgcgccgg ccgtgaggcc gcgcaggaag tacttgccgg
    11821 ccagcacata gacgaccagc gtggggaggc cggcgatcat cgcggcggcc atatcgacgt
    11881 tgtattgctt ggctccggtg ctggtgttga ccaggttgtt cagcgccacc gtgatcggct
    11941 ggctgtcacc gctggcgaac accacaccga acaggaagtc gttccagatc tgagtgaact
    12001 gccagatcag gcagaccatg atcgtcggca ccgacatcgg cagcaggatg cgcccgaaga
    12061 tggtgaagaa ccccgcgcca tccagccgcg cggcacgtac cagggcatcg ggaatgctca
    12121 cgtagaagtt gcggaagaac agcgtggtga aggccagacc atagaccacg tgaaccagca
    12181 ccagccccgc ggtggtgttg gccagaccca gcttgccgag ggtgaatgac gccggcagca
    12241 ggatcacctg gaacggcagg aagcagccga acagcagcag gccgaagaac agctgcgagc
    12301 cacggaagcg ccacatcgac aacacgtagc cgttcagcgc gcccaacagc gtggagatga
    12361 ccaccgctgg cacggcaatt ttcaccgagt tccagaaata gccgccgacg ctgtcccagg
    12421 cgctgatcca gccggccagg gtaaaggcct ccggcaacga cagcagattg ccagcacgga
    12481 tgtcggccgg ggtcttgaag ctggtcagca gcatgaccac cagcggaacc agatagaccg
    12541 cacaggccag cagcagggtt gcatggatca tcaggcggct ggggctgaag ggcttgtgcc
    12601 cgacgacact agtcatggcg cttgttcctc agttccgaat acagataggg cacgatgatg
    12661 gccagcacgg cgccaagcat gagcattgcg ctcgccgccc ccaggcccat ctggccacgg
    12721 gtgaaggtgt gggcgtacat gaacatcgcc ggcaggtcgg aggcgtagcc ggggccgccg
    12781 gccgtcatcg ccgcgaccag gtcgaagctc ttgatggcga tgtgggcaag gatcatcagc
    12841 gcgctgaaga acaccgggcg caggctcggc agcacgatgc gcagatagat gctcggcagg
    12901 ctggcgccgt cgacctgcgc ggcgcgcacg atcgactggt cgaccccgcg cagcccggcg
    12961 agaaacagcg ccatgacgaa accggaggct tgccataccg cggcgatcac caggcagtag
    13021 acgacccgat ccgggtccac cagccagtcg aagcgaaagc cttcccagcc ccagtcgcgc
    13081 agcagcttgt ccaggcccag gcccgggttg agcagccatt tccaggccgt cccggtgacg
    13141 atcatcgaca gggccatggg gtacaggtag acggtgcgga tgaagccttc gcggcggata
    13201 cgctggtcga gcagcacagc cagcagcacg ccgatcgcca ggctgatggc gatgaacagc
    13261 ccgccgaata ccagcaggtt cttgctggcc acccaccagc ggtcgttttc ccacagccgc
    13321 aagtattgct cgagcccgac ccacttgtag ctcggcatga agcgcgagtt ggtgaacgac
    13381 aggacgaagg tccagaagat gtagccatag aagccgacca gcacgatcag catgctcggt
    13441 gcgagcacca gcctgggcag ccagttctgc agcgcatcga gcggcgaggc cttggcgaag
    13501 acagcggttg agctcatggg aagccgctcc ggtgaagtga atgtcgtccc gctggctttc
    13561 tttcgggtgc aggtcgcctt ggcgcctgtg gcaccgggtg aaagccaggg gggaatgggg
    13621 gccgcgccag gcggccctgt gcttactgga cggcctggat ggcggccgcc agttgctgca
    13681 cggccttcgc cggatcggcg tccggatcgt tgaagaagtt ggtcaccacg tcgaacaccg
    13741 cgccctgcac gtagctggaa gcggccatgc cgtgcgccag gctcggctgc aggccaggcc
    13801 ccttcgccgc ctccttgaag tcggccatcg actgttgggc gcagctgtca aaggcgctca
    13861 tgtcctcgtc cagacgcacc gggatcgaac ccttgttctg gttgaagaac tgctggaact
    13921 tcgagccgag cacggttcgc gccaggtcct gctgggcctt gcgatcttct gcatcgttca
    13981 gcttgaacat cgccagcgag tcgacgttga aggcgaagct gccctgggtt ccagggaacg
    14041 gcaggcactg atagtccttg ccggccacct tgttcgccgc ggtccactcg ctcttggccc
    14101 agtcgcccat gatctgcatg ccggccttgc cgttgatcac catgacggtg gccgcgttcc
    14161 agtcgcgccc ggcggcatcg gcgtcgatat agccacgcag cttcttcagc gccgcgaagg
    14221 cctcgaccat cttgtcgccg gtgagcgtct ggcggtcgag ttcgacgaac gccttgtggt
    14281 agtcctgcgg gccgaggacg ctgagcacga tgtcctcgaa cacggtgccg tcctgccagg
    14341 gctggccgcc atgggcgatg ggcacgaagc cggccgcctg gagcttgtcg gcggcagcga
    14401 agaaatcgtc gagcgtcttt ggaggcttcg caccggcctt ggcgaacacc tcggggttga
    14461 tccacagcca gttgacccga tgtacgttga cgggcaccgc aacataggcg ccatcgtact
    14521 tcatgatgcc ggcgatctgc ttcggcagga tctcgtccca gttgttttcc cgggcgacgt
    14581 cgtccagttc ggtgagcagg cccagttcgc cccactcctg gatatccggc cccttgatct
    14641 gggccgcggc cggcgggttg ccggataccg cgcgggtctt cagcacggtc atggccgctt
    14701 cgccgccacc gccggcgacg gcgaaatcct tccaggtgtg gccctggtct tcgaccagtt
    14761 gcttgagggt gtcggccgcg cgcttctcgc cgccggacgt ccaccagtga agcacttcga
    14821 cttcgccggc atgggcagcg aacggcagga gggacgccag ggaaacggca gcggcaagac
    14881 gggtgatcgc tttcattgct tggtcctttc ttgttgttat ccgaggcaag tcgatgcttg
    14941 cgttgcctgg attctaggca cgcccgctgc gcgctcgggt aacgaagggg cgggagttgg
    15001 tcacaggctc gttacattca cgcaggtcgg gtcaccgcgg cagcgccagg gtcacccgca
    15061 ggccgccctc acgcaggttc tgcaggctca cctcgccgcc gtgggcatgc gcgatgttgc
    15121 gtgcgatgcc cagccccaga ccgtagccct gctgctgcgc cgccagcctg aagtgcggct
    15181 cgaaaatctt ctccagtcgc tgctcgggta cgcccggccc ctcatcgtcg acatgcaggg
    15241 tgaacagtcg cccgtcgtct tcgatacgca gatgcgcgcg ctcgccgtat ttgagcgcgt
    15301 tgtccagcag gttgccgata cagcgcttga gcgccagcgg tttgccggga tagggcgcca
    15361 ccgccctgcc ctccaagttc acccggccat tgccggcggg tgccagatag ggttcggtga
    15421 cggtatcgag cagcaggttg aggtcgaccg gctcgatgtt ctcgtggata tcggtgtcct
    15481 tgacgcattg cagcgcgccc ttgaccagca gctcgagttc atccagatcg cggccgaact
    15541 tggcctgcag cgcctcgtcc tccagcagct ccacgcgcag gcgcaggcgg gtgatcggtg
    15601 tgcgcaggtc gtgggagatg gcgctgaaca attggctgcg ctcgttcaag tagcggccga
    15661 tgcgctcgcg catgctgttg aacgcccggc tcacctccac cacctcgctg ccgccatgct
    15721 cgggcagcgg ctccacttcg ctgcccagcg acatctcccg cgccgcccgt gccaggcgct
    15781 tgagcgggcg actctgccag tgcaccaaaa gaccgatgaa caacagcaga aagctgctgg
    15841 tcaggacgat gaatccgatc tgctgcgcgg gcagcccctc ctgctccagg ctgacgtaag
    15901 gcgccggcat cagcgaggcc aggtacagcc actcgttgtc ggcgatctgg atttgcgtca
    15961 ccagcaccgg tgggtccagt ggttcgagac tcagtgcgta gtgcgcccag gagcggggca
    16021 gttcgtcgag gctgatctcg ccattgaaga tacgcaggtc gtcggggctg acgaactgca
    16081 ccgagaggtc gatcgccttg cccaggcgct ggcgcaaggc gccttccaca gcctgcagca
    16141 cggcccgttt gcgtggcgtc tcgggcagca cctgcatgtt cagcgggcgc tcgttgagcg
    16201 aaacgaagaa gcgcgtgcca cccatgctgc gcaactggtc gagcaccagc gggcgatagc
    16261 ccagcggcag ggagcggaag tagctgacgc tcgcggccat ggaatgcgcc aggctccggg
    16321 cagcggtgag caggccctcc atctggctgg cccgtaactg cgacacccag atcacgctcg
    16381 acagcgcctg ggccaacagc accaccagca gggtcagcag caacatccgg ccgagcagcg
    16441 agcgcggcac cggcagccgc cagcgtcgcc tgctcggctc ggcgctcgcc tgctccccgc
    16501 tcacgcgcgc tgcccgtcgc cgcacggcac cacctgcgcc gccagcagat aacccgagcc
    16561 acgcacggta cggattagcc ggggtgcctt gccggtatcg cgcaggcgct ggcgcagacg
    16621 actgaccgcc atgtcgacga tgcgctcgag cggcatcact tcccggccac gggtcgcgtt
    16681 gccgatggtg tcgcgatcga gaatctgcat gggatggtcg agaaacagct tgagcagggc
    16741 gaagtcggcg ccggagagaa atacctcctc gccatccagg tgatgcagcc gatggctgac
    16801 caagtcgagg cgccagtcat cgaaagccag gacatcgccg gccggccgct cctgggcgaa
    16861 ctgggcgcgg cgcagcagcg ccttgatccg cgccagcagc tcgcgcgggc tgaacggctt
    16921 gccgaggtag tcgtcggcgc ccagctccag gccgatcacc cggtcggcct cgtcggagct
    16981 tgcggtcagc atgatcaccg gcatctgcgc cagacgctga tgttcgcgca cccagcggca
    17041 gaggctgaag ccgtcttcgt cggggagcat cacatcgagg atcaccaggt cggcgggctg
    17101 ctcctgaagt gccaggcgaa agccggcgcc atcgcccacg gtacgcacct ggaaaccggc
    17161 gcggctcagg taggtttgca gcagctcgcg gatctcctgg tcatcgtcga ccagcagaat
    17221 ggattttccg ggttggctca cgtccacacc ttcttgttat gaacaacacg cgtagcttag
    17281 cgcgccgccc cgggccggcg aaccgccacc atccgttgct tgcgtcccac tcaggcgagg
    17341 ccggcctggc gcccctccat cgcccgctgc agtgcttcgc cggcacccag caacccggga
    17401 tattcggcgc gcaccagcca caccgggatg tcgtcgaaat agcggctcat caggcccttg
    17461 tcgcgcaggc agcgggcaaa gccgctggcc aggaagaaat ccgcgaagcg cggcaccata
    17521 cccccggcga tgtagacccc gcctcgcgcg cccagcgtca gcacgttgtt gccggcgacg
    17581 cggccgagga agcagcagaa ctgctcgagc acctgtcggg catagggctc gccggccagc
    17641 gcggcctcgg tgacctcggc gggcgaggcc agcaccgctt cgcgcccgtc gagggcacaa
    17701 ctggcgcgat aaagcgtgag caggccgctg ccgctgagaa tgttctccgc actgacatgc
    17761 ccctgctggc gatgcaggtg ctgccagagt tcggcctcgc gcaagctgcc gatcggcagg
    17821 tcgacatgcc cgccctcgcc cggcaaggcg cgccagagac cgtcgccgag tggcagcagg
    17881 gtaccgacgc cgagcccggt gcccggcccg atcaccagcc gggggcgctc gggatcggca
    17941 ctgccggggc agacctcggt cagctcctcg ggacgtaccc gagtcatgcc cagtgccatg
    18001 gcatagaaat cgttgatcag cagcagttcg ctgaggccga gctcacgaca gaaatccggt
    18061 cggttcagcc gccagtggtt gttggtgaag cggaactcgt cgccgcgcac cgggccggca
    18121 caggccaggc agaccgcgtc gacctcggca agcgtctggc cgagatcctc cagataggca
    18181 cggatcgcct gttgcggcgt ggcgaaatcc gccgttgcca gcacccgtac cgcttcgagc
    18241 cgctgctcgc gccacagcgc gaaccgggca ttggtgccgc cgatgtcgcc aaccagaccg
    18301 agcttcactt cagcgtctcc aggctggagg tgaaggcgct ggcaccgcgc tccgcggtgc
    18361 tgaaggcacc gcgcatgaag gcgaacagct cgcgaccgca accaatgccc ttgtcctcgg
    18421 gcgccggcgc ggcctcgcgg acggcccatt cggaggcatc gagcagcacg tcgagggtgc
    18481 ccttcacccc gtcgacgcgc accagatcgc cgtcgcgcac cttggccagt gggccaccgt
    18541 ctatcgcctc ggggcacacg tgaatggcgg ccggcacctt gccggaagcc cccgacatac
    18601 gcccgtcggt caccagggcg accttgaagc cgcgatcctg cagcactccg aggaaaggcg
    18661 tgagtttgtg cagttccggc atgccgttgg ctcttggccc ctggaaacgc accaccgcga
    18721 cgaaatcgcg ttccagttcg ccggccttga aggccgccgc cagctcggcc tggtcctgga
    18781 acacccgcgc cggcgcttcg acgatctgat gctcaggcgc cacggccgac accttggtga
    18841 caccgcggcc aagattgccg accatcaccc gcaggccacc ctcgggcgag aacggtcggt
    18901 ctgccggccg cagaatgctt tcatccaggc tctgcgaggt gccctcgcgc caggccagtc
    18961 ggccatcgtc gaggtagggc tcgcgggtat agcgacgcag gccgtgtccg gccacggtat
    19021 tgacgtcctc atgcaggagg ccggcctcaa gcagcgtccg cacgaggaaa cccacccccc
    19081 ctgcggcgtg gaagtggttc acatcgtcct tgccgttggg gtagaccttc gccagcgtcg
    19141 gcaccacctc ggagaggtct gccatgtcct gccaggtgag ctggataccg gccgcctgcg
    19201 caatggcggg caagtgcaac gtgtggttgg tggagccgcc ggtggcattg agcgccacca
    19261 ccgagttgat gatcgccttc tcgtcaatga tcttgcacag cggcaggaag gagccgctct
    19321 gccgggtcat gcgcgtaacc tggcgtgcgg cctcgcgggt aagctcatcg cgcagcggtg
    19381 tgtagggatt gacgaacgag gaacccggca actgcaagcc catgatttcc accaccatct
    19441 ggttggtgtt ggccgtgccg tagaaggtgc aggtgcctgg gctgtggtag gacttcatct
    19501 ccgaatcgag caactgctcg cgggtcgcct tgccctcggc gaacagctgg cgtacctcgg
    19561 ccttctcctt gttcgggatg cccgacggca taggcccgcc cggcacgaat acggttggca
    19621 aaaagccgaa acgcaaggca ccgatcagca accccggcac gatcttgtcg cagatgccaa
    19681 ggcacaacgc cgcatcgaac atgttgtgcg acagcgcgat cgccgtggcc atcgcgatca
    19741 cttcgcggct ggccaggctc atttccatcc cggcctcgcc ctgggtcaca ccgtcgcaca
    19801 tggccggcac gccgccggcg aactggccga ccgaaccgat gtcacgcagc gcctgcttga
    19861 tgatctcggg aaagtgctcg tacggctggt gcgccgatag catgtcgttg taggccgaca
    19921 cgatcgcgac attggcctcg tccatcagcc gcaggcgctg cttgtccgtc gtcgaggcgc
    19981 agcctgcgac cccatgagcg aagttggcgc actgcaaacg gcctcgctgc ggcccttcgc
    20041 tggcagccgc tcccatcatc gccaggtagc gttcgcgggt gggacggctg cgttcgacca
    20101 accgttcggt tacctcaagc acacgaggat gcatgtcacg actccgcatt tgttattaac
    20161 tttcaaaaaa ttctgccagc catcctgcgg catttccacc attcgtttgc atatttgttg
    20221 tttaaaacaa gaaaaatgcc agggcggctt ttgaagcaca tcaggcgtag gttttgaacc
    20281 gcatcggtcg ggcaagcgag ctggccgcgc tccggatgcg ccgaggcgca ctgcgtttgc
    20341 attcgcctgc ctctaaccat aggccagagc gcccaaggcg gcggcttcac ccgacaaccc
    20401 tggcagcacc cgcacaccgg gggcagtgcc agcggcgaac gggcgcggcg acgccatggc
    20461 gagttcgaca gggaaacgcg gcagatattc tgaccgcgaa cacatgaacg cagcgtcagc
    20521 ggtgctcgcc gctctcgcca gagctggccg gaacggcatc gccgtccgcg tcgtctgccg
    20581 gtggttccgc cggcgcaagg tcgtcgaagt cggtcttcag gcccgtctcc atgttgtcca
    20641 gctcagccag cagcgtgcgg aaactggtct gctcgcgctc gctctgcgct ggcgattcgt
    20701 ccgcagcctg gtcggctctg gcctgcagcg aagccggcac cgcggcgtcg tcatcctcga
    20761 gtacggtgcg cggctcgggc tccatctcac ggagcacggc cagcggaggc agctcatcga
    20821 gattcttcag gttgaagtga tcgagaaacg ccttggtggt ggcgaacatc gccggtcgcc
    20881 ccggcacgtc tcggtgacca accacgcgca cccactcgcg ctcgagcagg gtcttgatga
    20941 tctggctgtt gaccgcaacc ccgcgaatgt cctcgatctc gccgcgggtg atcggctggc
    21001 gataggcgat caacgccagg gtttccagca gcgcgcgcga ataacgctgc gggcgctcct
    21061 cccagaggcg accgacccag ggcgcgaacc gctcgcgcac ctgcagacgg tagccactgg
    21121 cgacttcctt gagttcgaag gcccgcccgc gacaggatct ttccagcacc tcgagcgcct
    21181 tcttcaactg ggccgatgaa ggccgctcgg cctcctcgaa caactcggcc agccgctcca
    21241 gtgatagcgg cttgccggcg gcgagcagaa aggcctcgag cagcgaggca agctccttgg
    21301 gttcgcaaag atccaacgat cggttacctc ggctggtcag tcgctgcgac tgcggacatg
    21361 gatggccgcg aagggctcat tctgcaccag ctcgacgagc gattccttga tgagttcgag
    21421 cacggccatg aaggtcacca ccacgccgag ccttccctcc tccacggcga acagctcgac
    21481 gaacgggacg aagccgccac ctttcaggcg ttcgagcacc tggctcatgc gttcgcgcgt
    21541 cgacagcgcc tcacgggtca cctggtggct ctcgaacata tcggcacggc gcagcacttc
    21601 ggccatcgaa accagcaact cctccaggct cacctgtggc agcagcttgc gcgccctcgc
    21661 ctcgggtgcg tccagccgcg gaacatggaa ttcgcgaccg agacgcggca agtcgtcgag
    21721 cccttcggcc gccgccttga agcgctcgta ttcctgcagc cggcggatga gttcggcgcg
    21781 cgggtcctcc tcctcgtccg gtgcctcgct ggaccgcggc aacagcatgc gcgacttgat
    21841 ctcggccagc attgccgcca tcaccaggta ctcggcggcc agctccaggc gcaccgactt
    21901 catcagctcg acatagccca tgtactgtcg ggtgatctcg gcgacgggga tgtcgagtac
    21961 atcgatgttc tgcttgcgga tgagatagag cagcaggtcg agcggccctt cgaaagcctc
    22021 gagaaagacc tccagcgcat ccggcgggat gtagagatcc tgcggcagct cggtaacggc
    22081 ctcgccatag accagcgcca gccgcagctg ttcgccgggc gcggcgttct cggcctcctg
    22141 ccggtcggta gcgatcgtct gctgcatgcg gtctcccagg cgctcgcccg actcagcggt
    22201 gattcaggcc catggcctgg cgaacctcga ccagcgtgtc gcgtgcttcg tcacgcgcgc
    22261 gctcggcacc ctcggcaaga atgctgcgca ccaggtcggg actctgttcg taatccagcg
    22321 cccgctcgcg gagcggtgcc agctcggagg cgatcgcgtc gatcagcggc gccttgcatt
    22381 ccagacagcc aatgcccgca ctgcggcaac cctgctcggc ccattggcag acatcgctgg
    22441 acgaatgggt caggtgcatc ggccataccg ggcagcgcgt cggctcaccg gcatcctcgc
    22501 gatgaacgcg cgccggatcg gtcggcatgc gccggatctt ttcgtcgatc tgctgcggcg
    22561 tatcgcgcag aaagatggcg ttgctgccgg agttcgacat cttggcgcca tccaggccgg
    22621 tgaatcgcgg cgtgtcgctg agcaccgccc gcggctcggg caggatcagc ttgccgccgc
    22681 cctcgagaaa gccatacagg cgctcgcggt ccccgatggt gatggtctgc tgctccttga
    22741 ccagcgcttg cgcggtattc agggcctcga cgtcaccctg ctcctggtag cttttgcgca
    22801 ggctgagata caggcgcgac gccttcttgc cgaggcgacg gattgccgcc tcggccttga
    22861 gctcgaaatc ctcttcccgg ccgtagagat ggttgaagcg ccgggcgatg tcacgcgcga
    22921 actcgacgtg cggcaactgg tcagcgccaa ccgggaccag ccctgcacgg tagagcagga
    22981 tgtccgccgc ctgcagcagc gggtaaccca gaaagccata ggtgtcgagt tcacggccct
    23041 gcaggcgctg ctgcagttcg cgataggacg gcacgcgctc gagccagcca agcgggcaga
    23101 tcatcgacag cagcagatgc agctcggcat gctcgggcac gtgcgactgc acgaacagcg
    23161 tggcggaact ggggcttaca ccggcagcca gccagtcgat cgccatctcc tgcaggtagc
    23221 ggttgatgtc cgcgctgctc tcgtaatgcg tggtcagggc gtgccagtcg acgaggcaga
    23281 aaaagcagtc gtattcgtgt tgcagccgcg tccagtcctt caacactcca tggtagtggc
    23341 ccaggtgcag cgggccggtc ggccgcatgc ccgaaaccag gcgccgctga aaatcgatcg
    23401 aactcaaaat gctgtccttg tcgctaatcg aactgcctgc atatggaatg tcacagcatg
    23461 aacggagccg gatcgccggc accgacgcgc agcacctccg gctgatcgtc caccagactg
    23521 atgacagtcg aggcttcgag accaccgtaa ccgccatcga tgatcagatc cacctggtgc
    23581 tcgagcacgt cgcgcatctc gtagggatcg ctcatcggca gtgtctcgcc gggcaggatc
    23641 aggctcacgc tcatcagcgg ctcacccagt tcggccagca gcgcctgcgc aatcggcttg
    23701 tccggcacgc gcaggccgat ggtgcgccgc ttgggatgca gcagcatgcg cggcacctct
    23761 cgggtggccg gcaagatgat ggtgtagagc ccgggaaggt tggccttcaa cagacgaaag
    23821 gcagccgtat cgaccttggc gaagacgccg agctgggaca gatcgcggca ggccagggtg
    23881 aagttgtgct tgtcgtccag ctgacgaatc cggcgaatgc gctcgatgcc cgccttgttg
    23941 ccgatggcgc aaccgatggc atagctggca tcggtcggat acaccactac gccgccgttg
    24001 cggatgattt ccaccgcctg cttgatcagc cgcggctgcg gattgtcggg gtgaatctga
    24061 aagaactgac tcattgctac tccctgtcag ccggccgccg aaagccggct gtggccaaaa
    24121 tgccgccaca acggcgatag atcatccggc agcgcgcgat acagccccag ctccgaccat
    24181 tgccccggcc cgtgaaagtc actgccggcc gttgccatca ggccgaactc gcgcgccagt
    24241 atcgccaggc tgccgacctg ctcggccggc tgcatgccgt tcgatacctc cagcgcgtgg
    24301 ccaccggcct cggcgaaggc gatgaccagc cgacgccgct tgctgcgggt gaactcgtat
    24361 tgccagggat gcgcgaggct cacccaggca ccggagtcga gcagggtgga gaccgtctgc
    24421 tccagcgccg gccagtgctg tttgacgtcg ccaagcttgc ccgccccgag ccatttgtgg
    24481 aacgcctcgc cacggtcacg cacatgcccg gcacgcacca gggcctcggc aaaatgcggg
    24541 cgggcaggcg cgttgccgct gtcgcccagc tcctgctgga ttgcgcgggc ggcttcgagc
    24601 atgccggcca tccccttgtt ctccaggcgc tgcgcgatca ggcgcgcccg ctgccagcgc
    24661 ccctcgtgca atgccgcgac ggcctgttgc agcgccggtg cctgtggctc gaagccatag
    24721 cccagcacat gaatggtagc cccgttccag aggcaggaca gctcgatgcc cgtgaccagc
    24781 gagagcccca ggccatcggc tgcctggcgc gcttcggcca ggccgtcgag cgtgtcgtga
    24841 tcagtcaacg ccagcagacg cacaccttgc gcctgggcac gggcgacgac cgcggctgga
    24901 gccagcgtgc catcggatgc cgtgctatgg cagtgcagat cgacggtcat caaagcagaa
    24961 ctctccagaa ggccgggcgc ccggcgccac aacaggtaaa caggcgccga gtttaacgcc
    25021 gggcgctacg gctgtccgat ccggctgcgg gcggacgcct tgcaggttcg accagtggtg
    25081 cgcacagagg tgcgaccatg gcgccagagg cgcttcgccg cggcaacttt tccgcgccgg
    25141 tcggtttgct attatcgccg cctctcacct ctcgcgcctg cccgccgtgg ccggacgccg
    25201 aacccaagga gtcaccatgc tgtatgccat catcgctacc gacgcccccg gctcgttgaa
    25261 ggaccgcctt gccgcccgcc ccgcccacct tgcccgcctc gagcagctca aggagcaggg
    25321 gcgcctggtg ctggccggcc cacacccggc cgtcgacagc aacgaccccg gcgaagcggg
    25381 cttcagcggc agcctggtgg tcgccgagtt cgactccctg gaggcggcac gcgagtgggc
    25441 cgaggccgat ccgtacaagg ccgccggggt atacagcgac gtgctggtca agcccttcaa
    25501 gaaagtgctg ccctgagccg atagcggacc aagccggcgc atcacctcga tgcgcccacc
    25561 ccggaaagga gtcccgatgc gccccgctcc gctactgatc tcgttggccc tggcgtctgc
    25621 gcctgccctg tcctttgcgc aagaggctgt agaagcgctg gtccccgcgc ctgaaacagc
    25681 cgaagcgagc gctccgcagg cgcccccccg cagccgtggc gccgcaggta ctcgatttcg
    25741 acatcgaggc gacccgggct tccctcgcgc gcctgcgcca ggagaaccag cgcctgaaac
    25801 tgcagctgca ggcctcgcag caggcgccgg ccgcacccgc gccactgctg ggcgacgatc
    25861 aacagtggtt cgtgaccggc gcggcggtcg gtgtgatcag cttcatcctc ggattgttgc
    25921 tcacccgtgg ccgccggcga cgcgaatggc tgaactgacc cgacgaccat gaccgaactt
    25981 ctgctgatcg acgacgacga ggaactgtgc gaactgctcg gcagctggct gacccaggaa
    26041 ggcttcgcga cccatgcctg ccatgacggc cagagcgcac gcaaggcgct ggccgagcgc
    26101 cagcccgcgg cggtcgtgct cgatgtgatg ctgcccgacg gcagcggcct cgaactgctc
    26161 aagcagttgc gcagcgacca ccccaacctg cccgtgctga tgctttcggg ccgcggcgag
    26221 ccgctggatc gcattcttgg ccttgaactc ggcgcagacg actacctcgc caagccgtgc
    26281 gacccccgcg agctgaccgc ccggctacgt gcggtgctgc gccgcagcca ggcaccggct
    26341 gcgccgacgc agctggagct tggcgatctc tgctacagcc cggcgcgcgg tgttgccagc
    26401 atcgacgacc aggacatcag ccttaccttg tccgaaggcc ggattctcga agcgctgctt
    26461 gcgcaacccg gtgaaccgct cgacaagcag gccctcgcgc agctggccct gggccgcaag
    26521 ctcacgcttt acgaccgcag cctggacatg cacgtcagca acctgcgacg caagctcggg
    26581 ccacacgccg atggccggcc ccggatcgtc gcgctgcgta gccgtggcta cctgtacgcg
    26641 ccctgaggtc tttacccagg ctttaccgag cgctgactgc agctgacctt gcgcccccta
    26701 gactgggctc catccggtgc agacgcccga ctacggcacg cggcaccggc ccccagaaag
    26761 gagaatgaca tcatgcgcaa atccctgacc gccctactgc tcgtcgccgc cctgcccacc
    26821 ctcgcctttg ccatgcctga tgccggccac ggcgagcgcc agggcaagcg cgccggtcac
    26881 ctgttcgagc aactcgatct cagccgcgac cagcagcgcg aaatccgcca gctgatgggc
    26941 cagcagatga aggctcgcca cgagatcacc cagcgctacc tcgacaagct cccggccgcc
    27001 gagcgcaagg ccatgcagga cgagttggcc agcagccagg acaagacccg tcagcagatc
    27061 caggccctgc tcaagccgga acagcagaag cagttcgacg acatgcagcg gaaaatggaa
    27121 gcaaaacgtg ccgagcgcga ggcgtttctc aagtggaagg ccgaacaagg cgcgaaaagc
    27181 tgatcgatcc atcatcctga ccgcccgtcg tcgagcagcc gcttgaggtg gctgcgtcgg
    27241 cggcgggctt tgccgtggag gccgaccgtg cgctccctgt tctggcgaat cttcgccacc
    27301 ttctggctgg ctatcgcgct ggtcgccggc ctggccctgc tgctgggcca tgcattgaat
    27361 caggacgcct ggatcctcag ccggcacccc ggggtgaacc gactggcccc gacctggacg
    27421 gcggtctacg agatgcacgg ccccacagcc gctcagctgt atctcgagga gcaccgccga
    27481 cgcttcggcg tcgacgttca ggtgctggcc gagaacggcc agccggtgat ccgcggcacc
    27541 tttccggcac gcgcggcgat cttcgaggca cgccagagcc gtcgcgacca gagtctgccc
    27601 tggcgccgcc tgaccgacga ctacaccagc ccggccacgg gcgcgaccta cctgttcatc
    27661 tatcgcattc cctataccga attgcaggcc tggcaccgcg gcagcctgct ctggccgatc
    27721 agcgcgctgg tgatcgcact ggtggtgctc gccggcttca gcctgctgct gacgctgtcg
    27781 atcacccgtc cactcgaccg attgcgcggc gccgtccacg acctgggcca gacgacctac
    27841 cagcagaact cactggcgcg gctctcgcgt cgccgcgatg agctgggcac gctggcgcgc
    27901 gacttcaacc gcatgggcgc acgcctgcag agcctgatca gcagccaacg ccagttgctg
    27961 cgcgacgtgt cgcacgagct gcgctcgcca ctggcccgcc tgcgcatcgc gctggggctc
    28021 gccgaacgcg ccacccccga ggaacgcgaa gtgttgtggc cgcgcctgcg gcgcgaatgc
    28081 gaccgtctgg aggcgttgat ccaggagatt ctcgagctgg ccaggctgga cgccgacccc
    28141 ggcgatcgcg tcgcgattgc gctcgagcag ctcttcgagc agctcaggga aaacgcccgt
    28201 ctggttgcac cagggcagcg catcgacagc cggatcgagc cgggcatcgc cctgcgaggc
    28261 tggccggaca tgctcgaacg cgccctggac aacctgttgc gcaacgccct gcggttcaac
    28321 ccggagggcg aaccgatcga gatcagcgcg aaaaccatgg gcgacaacct cgaactgacc
    28381 atccgcgatc atggtcccgg cgtcgacgag gatcacctgc cgcagctcag cgaacccttc
    28441 ttccgcgctc ccggacagac cgccgccggc cacggcctgg gcctggccat cgcccgtcgc
    28501 gcggccgaac ggcatggtgg caagctgctg ctgagcaatc atccgcaggg cggtttcgtc
    28561 gccacactgc agctgccgct cagcgcggcg acaagcgcat gagggtcagc tcgacgcgcc
    28621 tggccacggc gaaacgaaat cgaccggatc gagctccggc gcggtgcgca cgcggccttc
    28681 tggcgaaccc aggtagataa agcccagtag acgctcgtcg ccgccgaggc cgagccggct
    28741 ggccacctgc gcatcgaagg ccagctcgcc gctgcgccag attccgccga agcccaatgc
    28801 ctgcgctgcc agcagcaggc catgtgcggc acagccggca gccagcagtt gctcgctgtg
    28861 tggcaccttt gggtgctcct gcaatcgtgc gatcaccgcc accagcaaag gcgcccgcag
    28921 cggcatgcgg cgcgcctttt ccagagcctc gtcggaggcc tgtgcatcgc gctggcgtac
    28981 tgcctcggcg aacacctctc cgagccgctc acggccctcg cccgcgatgg taagaaaacg
    29041 ccaaggccgc agttgcccgt ggtccggggc tcgcagggcg acacggaaca tcagatcgag
    29101 ttgctcggca tcgggagccg gcccgcacag gcgcgccacc gaaacacgtt tgagcagcag
    29161 gtcgagcgct tccatctcta actcctcggt acgttggccg acattctagt ggtgccggcg
    29221 gcaacaggta caaccgcaag gagtcgggca aggcctcagg cgacgcgatc cggtgacaga
    29281 tgaggctgca gcggcggcac cagcggcggc aggccatgcg ccgcgcgtgc cgcatcgcag
    29341 cgctcgttcg gctcgccgtt ctcccacgct gcctggaact cgcggcaggg cgacgagcgc
    29401 tgctcgtaga ccgtgcagcg cacgccgcag cccacctcgc cgagcaggct gacacaacgg
    29461 gccggcttgc tctcggtgcc acgcatggcc acgtggaagg ggctgatctg taccgtcaga
    29521 tcgtccggca cggtaccgcc ggaagaggcg cattcgcccc agaagaaaga cacacgaaag
    29581 tgcgcgcagc aggcgccgca cgtaaggcag ggattgttcg cggacatgga agtgactacg
    29641 aggaaaccgg aaagggccgg cgcccgagcg cgctattcta gccatcggca agcacttggg
    29701 aaggccccgc cgctgaagaa aattctcccg ccgacaggaa gcgccgaccg gtttactggc
    29761 gcagccgcgc aggtagaatg tgcggcctcg tttatccaag ccgagcccct caatggcact
    29821 gccgacgctg cgcactatcg gattcatcct cggcattttc ctcgtcaccc tcgcggccag
    29881 catgagcgtt cccatgggcg cgctgctggt gttcgatcgc accgaggagc tggacgcctt
    29941 tctctgggcc agtctgatca cctttggctg cggttttgcg ctcatcgcgc cgggcaagcc
    30001 ggacaacgcc aagctgcgcc cgcgcgacat gtacttcctg accaccatga gctggctggt
    30061 ggtctgctgt ttcgcggcgc tgccgatgat gctgctgcag cacatcagct ataccgacgc
    30121 cttcttcgag accatgtcgg gcatcaccac caccggctcc accgtgctgt ccgggctcga
    30181 cagcgcctcg cccggcctgt tgatgtggcg ctcgatcctg cactggctcg gcggtatcgg
    30241 cttcatcggc atggcggtgg cgatcctgcc gttgctgcgc gtcggtggca tgcgcctgtt
    30301 ccagaccgaa tcctcagact ggtcggaaaa ggtcgtgccg cgctcgcatg tcgccggccg
    30361 ctacctgatc gccatctatg tgagcttcac cgctgcggct ttcatcggct tccgcctggc
    30421 cggcatgagc aacttcgatg cgatcaacca cgccatgtcg acggtttcca ccgggggttt
    30481 ttccacctcg gatgcctcga tggcaaagtt cagcgccgcc tcgcactggg tcgcggtggt
    30541 cttcatgatc ctctgcagcc tgccattcac actgtatgtg gcaatgctgc gcggccaccg
    30601 caccgcgttg ttgcgcgacg agcaggttca ggggtttctg gtgatcgtga ccggggccag
    30661 cctgctgctc accgcctggt actgggtcaa tcatgacgag tcgctgatcg acgccctgcg
    30721 catggtgacc ttcaacgtgg tttcggtggt caccaccacc ggcttcgcag tcggcgacta
    30781 cagcctctgg ggcggcttcg cgatgatggc gttcttctac ctgacctttc ttggcggctg
    30841 ctcgggctcg acgaccggcg ggctgaagat cttccgcttc caggtcgcct atgtgctgct
    30901 gcgcgccaac ctgcgccagc tgatccatcc gcgcgcggtg atctcgcagc aatacaacgg
    30961 ccacaatctg gacgaggaaa tcgtccgctc gattctgacc ttctcgttct tcatcaccat
    31021 gaccatcggc ctgctcgccc tggcgctggc gttcctcggg ctggacctgg tcactgcgct
    31081 gactggcgcc gccacggcgg tatgcaacgt gggccccggg ctgggcaaca tcatcggccc
    31141 tgccggcaac ttctccacgc tgcccgacgc ggccaagtgg ctgctcgcgg ccggcatgct
    31201 ccttggccgg ctagagatca tcaccgtgct ggtgctgctc acgccggcgt tctggcgtca
    31261 ctgacgaggg gcttcgccgg cctcctgccc gcggcggaac aggcgcccgc cgagactgac
    31321 cagcgcgagc agcagcgctc cggcgagcac accgaacaat gcgttcagca gcgtcggcag
    31381 cagaccgccg agaacgctcc cgacataggg aatggccaga ctctgctcgg cactgttttc
    31441 gatccagtga tgcacggcgc cgatgccgtg gctgagaatg ccgccgccaa ccatgaacat
    31501 cgccgcggtg ccgacgaccg acagcgtttt catcagccag ggcgccagcg ccagaatgcc
    31561 gcgcccgatg ccctgcagcg ctgcgctgcc ggccttgctc agggccaggc caaggtcatc
    31621 cagcttgacg atgccggcga ccaggccgta gacgccgagc gtcatgatga ttgcgattcc
    31681 caccagcacg accacctgct gcgacagcgg tgcatcggcc acggtgccga gggtgatggc
    31741 gatgatttcc gcggaaagga tgaagtcggt gcgcaccgca ccgctgatct tgcgcttttc
    31801 gaaggcgacc atgtccaccg ccgggtcgca cagcgcctcc ctcgcgcggt tgcgcgcctc
    31861 gccgtcatcg tgcaggaagc ggtgcgcgag tttctcgaag ccttcgtagc agagaaaggc
    31921 accgccaagc atcagtagcg gcgtgatcag ccagggcgct aacgcgctga tgaccagcgc
    31981 cgccggcacc aggatcgcct tgttgcgcag cgatcccttg cacaccgccc agaccaccgg
    32041 cagctcgcgg tcggcgcgaa cgccggtgac ctgctgggcg ttgagggcca ggtcgtcgcc
    32101 cagcacgccg gaggttttct tggcggcgac cttggtcatc accgagacgt cgtcgagaat
    32161 cgaagcgata tcgtcgagta gagcgagcag actggaagcc aattgatcac cacgtcgaaa
    32221 gggtcggagg aagcgccagc gtcagcgcct gacagttggt atggccattg tgcccgacgc
    32281 aggttcctcg ctgtcgccgc gcagcgcacg gtattcaccc ggcgtgagcc gataccagcg
    32341 tttgaaggcg cgaaagaacg cgctcgggtc ggcaaagccg agcaggtagg cgatttccag
    32401 caacgccatg tccgcctgcg ccaggtattg cccggccagt tccttgcgcg tttcgtccag
    32461 caattgctgg aagctgctgc cctcctcctg cagccgtcgt tgcaaggtgc gctcggacag
    32521 atgcagcgct tgcgcgaccg cctcgcggcg cggctcgccg ccaggcagca accggcacag
    32581 cacctgtcgt gcacgatggg tggtcgggtt gccggcgaag cgtgccaggt aatcgccagc
    32641 gaaacgatca tgcagttgcg ccagcgcctc gttagccgtg ggcagcggtc gttcgaggtc
    32701 ttcggcggcg aacaccagac gatagtctgg ccggccgaac cgcaaggggg cctggaacaa
    32761 ctgcgcataa cgctgctggc tggccggcgg ctcgtcgcgg aactgcacct ccagcggatg
    32821 cagcgcgtcg ccggccagcc agcgacagaa ggccaggcag ccagccaagg acgcttcgcc
    32881 ggcctgccgg ctggccgtca gcgtgtcgcc atgaacggtc agcgccaggg cataggcgcc
    32941 accctcgcga cacaaacgca agtctgcgcc ctcggcaatg atccgctgat agcgcaccag
    33001 ccgctccagg ccctccttca gcgtccgact ggccatcagc gcatagccca ccacatgcag
    33061 acagcccgga tgggtgacct gcgccaggtt caagccaatg gaagggtcgc cggatcgctc
    33121 gaccgcgcgc cgccagagcc gggtcatgtc gtcctgagct atgcgcccgt cggggtcggc
    33181 caggacgccg tagtccaggc cgagctcggc gaacaggctg cgactgtcga gaccggcatg
    33241 ctccagcgcc agggcaatgg cgccggccca gctcgaggac gtggtgcgta actgcttcat
    33301 tgttcttgtt ccgtcgtacg gtcggtcgcg gtgccacaag gctactaaac tggcaccggc
    33361 agccactggc ctgcaagcct gtcgttgtta gggttacagg gccctacccg acgcgccgcg
    33421 tggcggcgcc ataacaacag gaggttgcca tgagcaccca gaccgccgag cgtttcgcaa
    33481 gcttttccga gttctacccg ttctaccttg ccgagcacag caaccggacc tgccgtcgcc
    33541 tgcatttcat cggcagtctt ctggtgcttg gcatccttgg ttatgcgctg gcttcgcaac
    33601 aatggcgctg gcttctggcg atgccgctgg ccggttatgg ttttgcctgg gtcggccact
    33661 tcctgttcga gaaaaaccgc ccagccacct tcaagtatcc gctgtacagc ttcatgggcg
    33721 actgggtgat gctgcgcgac atgctgatcg gtcgcatccg cttctgaccg gccgtcagcg
    33781 caatcggcgc tgtccgtttg gcgagcggac ggcccttggt tatcatcgcc tgcgcggtgg
    33841 cgcggccgct ctggatcgaa gcttgcattc gacgacagga tgaccgcatc gcacatccag
    33901 accgtcagag attcgtcgcg gatggcgatc gagcgccgac acgaaggcgt cgttaacttc
    33961 agggaagcaa gctagatgag caccatctcg gccgaacgcc ggcacggcct cgccacccgc
    34021 acgttgcgtg aatactattc gcgcgtcctg gcctatctgg cctgcgcggc aacgctagcc
    34081 gccggcacct acacgcagtt cttttcgctc gacctgctgt ggatggtgcc ctacgcactg
    34141 ctctatccgc atcttgccta ccacctgtcc taccgtttca agcgcgacca cgccgaacgc
    34201 acctcgcagg tcctgctctg cctggacgct ttcaatgccg gcgccggcgt cgtgctgctc
    34261 gatttcgcgg tggtgccaag cctgatgttc atgcttaccc tgtgcttcag cgcgctggtg
    34321 gtgggcagcc tgcggcacct gctgctcgcg ctgctctgcg cgacgctggc catcgccgcc
    34381 ggctgcctgc tgacgccggt gcagctgctc ggcaccacgc cgccgctggt ctcgctggtc
    34441 agcgtgctgg tcacctcgct gtacatctgc gccacggcgt attacgtcca ccagcaaggc
    34501 atccggctgg cccaggcgcg caccgagatc gaactggaac aggccaaggc cgcccgcctg
    34561 gcgcgcaatc tcgccaaata cctctcgcct caggtatggg agtcgatctt ttcaggcaag
    34621 cgcagcgtga aactggaaac ccagcgcaag aagctgtcgg tgttcttttc cgacatcaag
    34681 ggcttcaccg aactgtccga ggagctcgag gccgaggcgc tgaccgacct gctcaacaac
    34741 tacctcaacg aaatgtcgaa gatcgcgctc aagtacggcg gcaccatcga caagttcgtc
    34801 ggcgactgcg tcatggtgtt ctttggcgac cccaccagcc agggcgcgaa gaaagatgcg
    34861 gtggccgcgg tctccatggc catcgccatg cgcaaacaca tgaaggtgct gcgccagcaa
    34921 tggcgggcgc agggcatcac caagcccatg gaaattcgca tgggcatcaa caccggctac
    34981 tgcacggtcg gcaacttcgg cgccgatacc cgcatggact acaccatcat cggccgtgaa
    35041 gtgaacctcg ccagccggct ggaaagcgcg gccgaagcca gcgagatcct catctcccac
    35101 gagacctatt ccctggtgaa ggacgtgatc atgtgccgcg acaaggggca gatcagcgtc
    35161 aagggctttt cccgcccggt acagatctat caggtggtcg atttccgccg cgacctgggc
    35221 gcaacgtcca gtttcgtcga acacgaactg ccgggcttct cgatgtacct ggacaccaac
    35281 ggcgtggaaa acttcgacaa ggagcgcgtc atccaggcgc tcaaccaggc cgcacagaag
    35341 ctgcgcgaca aggtcattct ctgagggaaa cggcgctaca ctcggcgcct tgcccccagg
    35401 agaccctgaa ggtgagtgcc atcctctcgc tgcgtcgcta caagcacgat gtcatcgccc
    35461 acagccacga tcatgtccaa ctggtattcg gcctgcgcgg ccggctggac atggagatcg
    35521 ccggccgcgg caaccccgtg atgcagcaga tggtcgcggt gattccgcag acgacgcacc
    35581 atgcctgcgg cagccctgcc ggcagcgact gcctggtgct cgacattccg gacgatgcct
    35641 ggctcgaacg cctgggcgcg gcgaccgaac ccagccgacg actgctcgag cgccccgccg
    35701 tgcactgcct cgctccgtcg caacagccgc tgctggactg gctggcacgc agcgcagtag
    35761 gcgaccccct gctggccagc cagggcgccg cactgctgct gacgctgctc gccaacgaga
    35821 cctccagtca gatacctgac tccgagcagc cgctcctgca gctgttcggc ttcatcgatc
    35881 gccacctggc ccatccgcta caggtcgccg acctggcacg gcagatcggc ctctcgcctt
    35941 cgcggctgca tgcacgcttc ctcgccgaga ccggcagcac gccaatggcg ttcattcgcc
    36001 agcgccgcct gcagcgcggc cgccagttgc tgcagacaac gaggcttcca gttggcgaaa
    36061 tcgccgcgcg ggtcggctac gcctcgcaaa gcgcctttac cgcagcgctg gcgcgcgcgt
    36121 tcggcgacac accgcgcgcg ctgcgccgcg aggcgcgcga caaatagcag gactggcgcg
    36181 acagacccgc atggcccggc ctgccaccat gcgggctccc atgaaagcag gagaacagcc
    36241 ttggaactca tcgactgggc cgacttcgaa cgcgtcgacc tgcgcgtcgg caccattcgc
    36301 agcgccaagc ccaacagccg ggcgcgccag ccggcctacg tgctggaggt cgacctcggc
    36361 ccgctcggca tcaagacgtc cagcgcgcag ctgacggggc attaccagcc cgccgagctg
    36421 atcggccgcc aggtgctgtg cgtctgcaac ttcccgccca agcgcgtcgc cggagtgcgt
    36481 tcggatgtgc tgatcactgg cgtgcatgac gcatccggcc gggtagtgct cgccgggttc
    36541 gagctgccgc tgccggcggg agcccgcctg gcatgactcc gcgcaccgcc ctgctgtcga
    36601 tccatctggg cgcgttgatg ttcggcctgt ccgggatctt cggcaaactc gccggcagcg
    36661 ccccgctgat gatcaccttt ggccgcggcg ccttcgcggt ggcgatcctg ctgctggtcg
    36721 cactgctgct gccgcgtagc ggtgaacgcc cggactggcg tcgttgcctg ggtctagccg
    36781 ctggagggtt gctgctcggc gcgcactggc tgaccttctt catcgcggtc aaggtcgcgg
    36841 gcgtgggcat cgccaccctg ggtttcgcca gctttccggc ctttaccgtg ctgctcgaag
    36901 gcgtgctgtt ccgcgagcgc acgcgcccgg ccgagtacgc catggtcggc ctggtgtgca
    36961 tcggcctgtt gctggtcaca ccctcgttcg agctcgccag caccgcgacc aacggcctgc
    37021 tgtacggcgt gctgtccggc ttgctgttcg ccctggtgtc gctgctcaac cgggccgtga
    37081 cgcgcggcat cgacccggtg cagtcggcgc tctggcagaa cctgacgata gcgctcgtcc
    37141 tgttgccctt cgccggcccg gcagtcacca gcgtgccgcc acgcgactgg ctctggatcg
    37201 ccttgctcgg cgtactctgc accggccttg cgcacagcct gttcgtggcc agcctgaggg
    37261 tgctcaaggc ccgcacaacc tcggtgatct ttgcgctcga accggtctac gggatcgcca
    37321 tcgcctggtg gctgttcgcc gagcagccga gcctgcgaat gctcgccggc ggtgcgctga
    37381 tcatcgtcgc gagcattgtc accagccgcc tgaagagctc gtcaccccca gagccgggcg
    37441 ttgcctgagc gaatcaggtg cggtcgttgt gaccgagcga acgccccgga tcgatctggt
    37501 cacgcacccg ctgcttgagc accttcgcct cgggaaatcc gccgtcgagc ttgcgctccc
    37561 agatctcccg gccatcgcag gtgatgcgga acacaccgcc cgtgccgggc tccaggcaaa
    37621 cgcgacccag atcatcggca aaggtcgaga gcagctcctg cgccagccag gccgcccgaa
    37681 gcagccactg gcattgggtg caataggtga tgacgatttc cggtcttgcg gcagccatgg
    37741 cgcggctcct ctcgtggcgg gggacctata atgcccgacc tccgccctct cctgctctct
    37801 gggtcgcgcc atgttccgct cgctgatgat cctgctgttc tgctgtctgc ccgccctctc
    37861 gaacgcgcag gatgcgccga ggaccggcct ggtcctttcc ggcggcgcgg cgcgggggct
    37921 cgcccatatc ggcgtgctca aggcactcga ggaacagggc gtgcgcatcg atgccatcgc
    37981 cggcaccagc atgggtgcgg taatcggcgg gctctacgcc tccgggtata cggtagccga
    38041 gctggaacag ctggcccgaa ccctggactg gcgtcaggtg ctgtcggacg atccgccccg
    38101 cccggacgtc cccttccgac gcaagcagga tgaccgcgac tttctggtca agcgcaagct
    38161 gagcttccgc gacgatggca gcctgggcct gccgctgggg gtgatccagg ggcagaacct
    38221 ggcccttctg ctcgagcggc tgctggttca cgtgagcgac acgcgtgact tcgatcgctt
    38281 gcccatcccg ttccgcgcgg tggccaccga catcgccaac gatcaaaagg tgatctttcg
    38341 cagcggccat ctgccccagg cgattcgcgc cagcatgtcg attcccgccg tgttcgcccc
    38401 ggtggaaatc gagggccgcc tgctcgtcga tggcggcatg gtcgacaaca tccccatgga
    38461 tgtcgcccgg gacatgggcg tcgatcggct gatcgtggta gacatcggta ccccgctaat
    38521 gccccgtgat gagctgctca ccgtggtcga cgtactcaac cagtcgatca ccatgatgac
    38581 gcgacgcaac tccgaggccc aactggcaac cctgcgcggc gaggacctgc tgatccagcc
    38641 accgctggcg gcctatggct cgaccgattt cggcagcacc gaacagctga tggacgctgg
    38701 ctaccgcgcc acgcgtgcac tggaaggtcg cctggccgac tggcgcagcc ccaccggcgg
    38761 caacccggca ctgacattgg cgcgcagcgc cgagccgcgc gcaccggtga taaccgcgat
    38821 tcgcatcgag aacgactcca aggtctcgga cgctgtcatt cggcggcaca tccgtcagcc
    38881 gctcggcgag ccgctggacc tcggcgacct gcagaaggac atgggcacgc tctatggcct
    38941 ggactatttc gagcaggtcg agtatcgcgt cgagcatggc cggagcggca acaccctggt
    39001 ggtcaatgcc aagcagaaac gggccggcac cgactatctg cgactaggcc tgaacctgtc
    39061 cgacgatttc cacggcgaca gcgtctacaa catcggcgcg agctttcgca agaacggcat
    39121 caaccagctc ggcgccgagt ggctcacgcg cctgcaactg ggcgatcgcc aggagctgtt
    39181 cagcgagttc taccagccgc tcgacgccgg ctcacgctgg ttcgtcgcac ccaatgcgtt
    39241 tctcgaggcg cagaacgtcg aggccatcct cgacaacgat ccgatcgccg aataccgcct
    39301 gcagcgctac ggctacggcc tgaatctcgg gcggcagatc gccaacaacg gcgagatccg
    39361 cttcggcatt ggccaggcct ggggcgatgc cgacgtgcgg atcggcgaac gcgatctgcc
    39421 cgacttcagt ttcagcgagg gttattacga actccggtat tcgttcgaca cgctcgacaa
    39481 tgtcgacttc ccgcatgagg gcgaagacat cggcctgaca ctgcgccaat acacgccggg
    39541 cctcggctcg gatgagcgct atcggcagtg gcagctgcgg ctggacaagg ccctcagtca
    39601 cggaccgaac acatgggtgc tcggtggccg ctacggccgc acgctggacg acgccgaggt
    39661 ggtcacttcg agcttcctgc tcggcggtgc ccgtcagctg tcgggttttc gccaggatgc
    39721 cgtcgccggg cagaacatca gccttggccg ggtcgtttac taccggcgta tgacgccacg
    39781 cgcatttctg ccgctggatt tccccgtgta cctcggcgcc tcgctggagc gcggccgggc
    39841 ctggaacgag ggcaacgcgt tcgatagcgg ctatatcaac gccggcagcg tctttctggg
    39901 ctacgacacg ccattgggcc cgctcaacat cggctacggc gtaaacgacg aggacgagca
    39961 ggcgctttac ctcgacctcg gccgcagctt ctgactcagc gcttgttgag gttggccagg
    40021 atgcgtgcgt ggacctgctg gcatttgcgc aggtcctcct ccgggatacc ggcgaacagc
    40081 tcttcgcgga cctgcgtgga gatcgcttcg atcctgcgga tcagcggcag cgccggctca
    40141 ccgagggaga tccgcttggc gcgccgatcc tcgggcgaag cctgacggtg caccaggccc
    40201 tgcgcctcga gactgtcgag caggcgtgcc agggtcggcc cttccacagc gacgctctgc
    40261 gccagctcgc gctgggtggg gagatgatca aaacgggcga ggtgcagcag aaccagccaa
    40321 cgggcctgtg agaggcccag gtcggccaga cgccgatcca gttcggcgcg ccagccacgc
    40381 gacagttgag ccagctgcat ggcaaagcgg tgttgctcgg taaacatgag gtctgggttt
    40441 ccagaattgc taattattag cgagctaacc acagcctcga aacgcaggca agactaccaa
    40501 tggcgtgatg caatcagcgc caatggccac ccaccgctgc agcgcgctac agagcaggcg
    40561 cagcggcaca ttgcccctgc aggcctgacg cagccggtta cagttcgaac tccgcctgca
    40621 gggccgcacg cacgcaatac agcaccgcat cgggcacgcg gccggtgaat agcggggcca
    40681 cctcggcgac gccgggaagc tcgccttcgc cgtcgagaaa agccgcctgg atttcctcga
    40741 gcagcgcctc gggcaagtcg agcgcctgct ccaggctcag ctgctgcgca ctgatggctt
    40801 cggccagcat ggcgtagaca ttcttctcgg tgcagtcgag ctgccgcgcg atctgcgttg
    40861 gcgtcatgcc ggagcgagcc agcgaaacga gctcgtggcg cagatcgccg gcacttcgct
    40921 cgaccttggc accgccctgc agcacatcga gaaacgcctg gccgtagcgc tcgagcttgc
    40981 gcgcaccgac gccgctgacc ccagccatgt cggcaagcgt gcgcgggccg ctacgcagca
    41041 tttccagtag cgtcgcatcc ggaaaaatca cataaggcgg cacgccatgc tcttcggcca
    41101 gtttgcgacg caagctgcgc agcgcttccc aggtctcgcg ctcctcctgg cggacaaggc
    41161 tgctggcggg gctggcaccg ctgcgcggcg ccttgctcgc ggcgggttca cggcgcagct
    41221 ccaggcgcac ctcgccacgc agcaacggcc tgcagctctc gctcaggcgc aaaccgccgt
    41281 agccctcgag atcgacgtcc gccagaccgc gtgcgaccag ctgacgaaac agcgtgcgcc
    41341 attcgccttc ggagagcgtc ttgccgacgc cgaacaccga gagctgctga tggccgaagc
    41401 tgcggatctt ctcgttgtcc ttgccaagca ggatgtcgac cagatggcca accccataac
    41461 gctgtccgct gcggtagatc gccgacagcg cctgacgagc cggctcggtg gcatcccagg
    41521 tctgcacacc atcgacgcag ttgtcgcaat ggccacaggg ctcggcgagc acctcgtcga
    41581 aataggccag cagtgcctgt cgccggcagc gggtctcctc gcacaacgcc agcatggcgt
    41641 cgagcttgtg cagctcgacg cgcttgtgct gttcatcacc ttcggaattg gccagcatct
    41701 gtttgagaaa gaccacgtcc tgcaggccat aggccatcca ggcatcggcc ggcaggccat
    41761 cgcgcccggc gcgcccggtt tcctggtaat aggcctccag cgacttgggc aggtccaggt
    41821 gagcgacgaa acgcacgttg ggcttgtcga tgcccatgcc gaaggcaatg gttgccacca
    41881 tgatcaggcc ttcctcattg agaaagcgct tctggtgata ggcgcgcaac tcgttgggca
    41941 gccccgcatg gtaaggcagc gccggaaagc cctgggcgga aagaaactcg gcgacctcct
    42001 cgaccttctt gcgcgacagg caatagacaa tgccggcatc gccgcgacgc tcggcgagaa
    42061 agcccatcag ctgcttgcgc ggctgatcct tgggcaggat gcggtagaag atgtttggcc
    42121 gatcgaagct ggacagaaag cgctcggcat cctgcagatg caggcgccga acgatctcct
    42181 cgcgggtccg cttgtcggca gtggccgtca acgcaatgcg cggcacctcg ggaaacagct
    42241 cggcaagctg gccaagctgc aggtactcgg ggcggaaatc gtggccccac tgcgacacgc
    42301 aatgcgcttc gtcgatggcg aacagcgcaa tgttcagtcg ctgcagaaag gccagcatgc
    42361 gcggctgcac cagccgctca ggtgccaggt acagcaactt gatctcgttg cggcgaatac
    42421 gctcggcgat ctcgcgctgc gcgtcggcct cgagcatgga gttgagcgct accgccggca
    42481 cgccaagttc atccagcgtg gcgacctgat cctccatcaa cgcgatcaac ggcgagacca
    42541 ccacggccag cccgtcacgc aacagcgccg ggacctggta gcacagcgac ttgcccccgc
    42601 cggtcggcat cagcaccaga gcgtcgccac cacgggcgac ccgctcgatg atcgccgcct
    42661 gattgccgcg aaaggcgtcg tagccgaaaa cgtctttgag gatgcgttgt gcctggtcga
    42721 gcatgccggt ctccgaaaca aggcgcgcag tatacgtcag gtgcctcccc gggtccgccg
    42781 acgggctgcc gccggtcgtg ccgcagcctt cgtatagcgc tcgtcgggcc ggcgagtggc
    42841 ctctgcttcg cggctcgtct agaatccgcc tgaattcgtc ccccaaggta gttcccgatg
    42901 tctttcgctg agcaactcac ccgcctgcag gtctttctcg acgccgacga cctgcacgag
    42961 gaagcacttg attacatcgc cgcacatggc tacctgaccg ccctgtccat ctgctccgag
    43021 caggtaccgg agcgcgagtg gatcgacgcg ctgttcgccg agccgccgca ctatcaggac
    43081 gacaccgagc gcgaggccat cgaggccacg ctggttcagc tcaaggcgca cattgcccgc
    43141 cagctcgcca gcgacgagga catggagctc ccctgcgaac tcgacctcgg tgacgagccg
    43201 gacgaatccg accttcgcgg ctggtgcatc ggcttcatgg aaggcgtttt cctgcgcgag
    43261 gaagcctggt tcgaggaggc cgaagaagaa gtcagcgagt tgctgctgcc gatcatggtg
    43321 gggtccggcc tgttcgatga gcagcctgag ttcgccgaga tcgcggccag ctccgaactg
    43381 gtggccgaga tggtgtcgca aattccggaa atcctcaccg cgctttacct gatctgccat
    43441 gcgcccgagg aaaaaccggc cctgctcaag cctcggcgcc actgacacaa ggccagcgcc
    43501 atggcccacc gcgacgtgca gcgctatcgc aacccggtgt tgcgctatgc gctgctgacg
    43561 gtaggctggc tggcggttgg tctcggggtg atcggcatct ttctgccggt cctgcccacc
    43621 actccctttc tcttgcttgc cgccgcctgc ttcgtgcgca gttcggagcg gttctacctg
    43681 tggctggtga accatccgag cctggggccc tggtttcgcg attacctgga aggcaatggc
    43741 attccgctac gcggcaaggt ctacacgctc gtgctgatgt gggccagcat cggcctgtca
    43801 tgctggctgg taccgctgtt ctgggcacgt atcggcatgc tgcttagcgc gtcactggta
    43861 acgctctaca tccttcgcct gaagacactg gacgtttctg cccgcccctg agtcgctagc
    43921 ccggcgcatc ggggtgatgt cgccggtaaa gctcctcgcc cattgcactg atctgcccgt
    43981 cgatcagagc gtcgaacggc cgcaacaacg catcgaagcg ctgcgtacct tccagcaggt
    44041 ttaatgcggt cgcgatcgcc tccactgtcg ccaacgcgcc cggctctggc gccttgcgca
    44101 aacgatagcg cgaggccagc ccttccggca gggcaatgcg cggcagcgcc gccagccagg
    44161 gattcagata gagcagcttt ctcgccttgc gccaggtgcc atcgggtacg atcaggcgca
    44221 gcggcccggc ggcaaccagc gacgacggcg cgagcgcatc atcggcaggg aacaacaggt
    44281 agcttggcaa ctcgtccgcc ggcggcgcaa agctctcgcc aacgcgcagc tcggcattgc
    44341 gcagcccgag cgcagccagg cgcgccgtat tgagcgcatg ccgtgcctcg cttgggtgct
    44401 gcaggatcag gacctgcacg tggctctcga gcgatggaat cagcgcgcac agacagcgat
    44461 cggatgggcg ttggcagcgg gagcaggacg gtcgggacat ggttcacctc ggcggcgagt
    44521 ctgccacagc cgggccggag ccggcagagc gtctatgctt gcagccgcac ccttcgccga
    44581 gaatccgcat gatcaccgtc caccatctgg aacattcccg ctcgcaccgc gtgctctggc
    44641 tgctcgagga gctagggctc gcctacgagc tacgccgcta tgcgcgcgac ccggatacct
    44701 tgctcgcccc ggccgacctc agggcagtgc acccgctcgg caagtccccg gtcgtgaccg
    44761 atggcgacct gaccgtcgcc gagtctgcgg cgattctgga gtacctgctg gatgcgcatg
    44821 gtgaaggccg tctgcggcct ttaccgggta cgccggctta tttgcgctat cgctactggc
    44881 tgcactatgc cgagggctcg gccatgccgc cgttgctgct acggctggta ttcgatcgcg
    44941 tggcgcaggc gccgatgccg ttctttgtcc gacctatcgc aaaggcgatc gccaccaagg
    45001 ccaacaaggc cttcatcggc ccgcagttgg acctgcacct ggattatatg gaggccgaac
    45061 tggccaagac ccgctggttc gccggcgacg aattcagcgc ggccgacatt cagatgagtt
    45121 atccgatcga agcggccgct gcccgggccg gcctgaacga gagccgcccg cgactgatgg
    45181 attatctagc acgcatccaa acgcgtccgg cttaccaacg ggcaaccgaa cgcggcggac
    45241 cgccaatccc cgggcagtga acgccgcccc gcggcggggg cagctcagcg gcgacgcggc
    45301 cgggcggcgg cgtcgcgctg ggcacgtacc gggatcggct gcatgcgcgg cggctcgacc
    45361 agcccgaggg cgactgccat tttccagatg atttgattga gccgtgcttt catggtcgaa
    45421 ccctcctgct tgaaacgggt cacagcgcag ccatgctggc ttttaccgag cataatccaa
    45481 gtttcgatgc ctcgcctgct tccttttcgc actacggcgg cttgtgcccc ggcgttgtat
    45541 taccggcctt ttcaattgcg accggcggcc ggcccaggcg ttcagcacct cttcaaccgg
    45601 cgagcctcat cactgtcttt cgccgcgccg gcgataagga aagacgtcga tcaccttgcc
    45661 ggccagaatc gcctgttgca ggcctttcca gtagtccgcg tcgtagagtt cgccatgcaa
    45721 ctgggcgaac aactgccgta gccgggcatc ggtaaacaga aagcgcggga attcctcggg
    45781 aaagacatcg ttcggcccca ccgagtacca gggttcggag gccagctcgt cctccgggta
    45841 gcgcggcggc gggatatgac ggaagttcac ttcgctgagg aaacagatct cgtcgtagtc
    45901 gtagaacacc acgcgtccat ggcgcgtgac gccgaaattc ttcagcagca tgtcgccggg
    45961 gaagatgttc gccgccgcca gctgcttgat cgccaggccg tagtcatcca acacctcgcg
    46021 ccgctgctgt tcactggccg tttccagata gatattcagc ggcgtcatgc gtcgctccgt
    46081 ccagcagtga cgcaccagca cgctgtcgcc ctggacctcg accgtcgacg gcgcgacctc
    46141 gagcagctcg gccaggcact cgggctcgaa cttcgctttg ggaaaacgga aatcggcgaa
    46201 ctcctgcgta tcggccatgc gcccgacccg atcgacactc ttgaccagcc ggtacttctc
    46261 gatgaccgtt gcgtggtcga ccatcttcgt cggcgagaag cggtccttga tgactttgaa
    46321 taccgtggta aagcccggca gcgtgaacac actcatcacc atgccacgca cgcctggggc
    46381 cattacgaaa cggtcgtccg tattggccag gtgattgatc agcgcccgat agaactccga
    46441 cttgccgtga cggtagaagc cgatggaggt atacagctcg gcgatgtgct tacccggcag
    46501 gatgcgcttg agaaagccga tgaactcagc cgggaccggc acctcgacca tgaagtagga
    46561 acgcgtgaag gaaaagatga tcgacacttc cgcctcgtcc gtgatcgcac cgtcggcaat
    46621 gatcccctcg ccttcgcggt ggatcagcgg aatcgccagc ggccactgct cgtcgggggt
    46681 gaagatacgc ccgatgagat aagcgccctt gttgcggtag agcaccgaga cgaacagctc
    46741 gaccgtcagc tcggggtcct tgcacaccca gtcgggcagc gattcgcaca gctgcgcatg
    46801 cagctgacgc agatcgctgg cccggtcgac atagggcacc gcgaacgcgt agtcgtcgag
    46861 tatccgttcg agcacgccaa gcaggtcgcc gttcggcctg tagctgcgcg tctgcgccac
    46921 ccgttcgcgt ccggtcgccg acggccgggt ggtgtggatg aacatggtgc catcgctgat
    46981 gcagtcgtgg ctgaacagcc cgcagaagat cgagttgtac caggtctccg acagctcgtc
    47041 gtcaaagcgc ggatcgatca gttctatgta ggcgcccttg acctgcggcc agcgctcgac
    47101 ctgcagcaac tcatcgcgcg cgaaggtcgt gagcagcccg tcgcgcgtct cgctgacctt
    47161 cttttcatag aggttgatcc gctcggcgga ggcgcgctgc gcctcctgcc agtgagcgcc
    47221 ttcgaagcgc gcccgcgcgc cctcggtgat caggcgaaag cactcgcgat aatcgtcgaa
    47281 gccaaggagt atctgccggg caatctcggt cgcgggccat tgcgtcgcca tgcgggaacc
    47341 tcaggaaatc atcagccgag cttagccagc catcggcggc ccgaaaagcc ggaacacgac
    47401 gaacccggcc aacgggcagc gacagccggc cgctgcgtgt ttactgcacc agttcctgct
    47461 cgctgaacat gtcggcaaac agcatcgagg acaggtagcg ttcgcccgag tcgggaagga
    47521 tcaccacgat attcttgcct tgcatctccg gccgctcagc cagacgcacc gcggcggcca
    47581 tcgcggcgcc accggaaata ccacagagaa tgccttcctc gcgcatcagg cgcagcgcca
    47641 tgctcttggc ttcctcgtcg tcgacctgct caacccggtc gacgatcgac aggtcgagat
    47701 ttttcggcac gaagccggcg ccaatgccct ggatcttgtg cgggctgggc ttgacctctt
    47761 cgcccgccag ggtctggctg atcaccggcg agccgctcgg ctcgaccgcg acgctgagaa
    47821 tctgcttgcc cttgccgtgc ttgatgtagc gcgagatgcc ggtgatggtg ccgccggtgc
    47881 caaccccggc taccagcacg tcgacgccac cgtcggtgtc gttccagatt tccggacctg
    47941 tggtcttttc atggatcgcc gggttggacg ggttttcgaa ctgctgtggc atgtaataac
    48001 gcgtcggatc ggatgcggcg atctccgagg ccttgtcgat cgcgcccttc atgcccttgg
    48061 ccggctcggt cagcaccagc tcggcgccga gcgccttgac caccttgcgc cgctcgaggc
    48121 tcatcgaagc cggcatcgtg agaatcagct tgtagcctcg cgccgccgca acgaaggcca
    48181 agccgatgcc cgtattgccg gaggtcggct cgacgagggt catgccgggt ttgagccggc
    48241 cgctttcctc ggcatcccag atcattcccg cgccgatgcg gcacttgacc gaataggcgg
    48301 ggttacggcc ttcgatcttg gccatgatgc tgacgccctt gggcccgagg cgattgatca
    48361 tgaccagcgg cgtattgccg atcgaacgtg cgttgtctgc gtagatgcgg ctcatcgggt
    48421 gtcccttcag aagaatcaga tcaggccgga aagcctatgc ccagccgggg cggtcgtcca
    48481 gccgaactcg ccccaggccc atgcggtcca ccgagggaac ccgagccgtc ggatctgcca
    48541 tgaaacgccg ctatctaccc ctgtggcttg tcgccgccct catcctgctg ttgctcgtac
    48601 tgcacctggc gctcccggta ctggtgcgca actacctcaa cgaaacgatg gccgagatgg
    48661 gcgattacag cggccatgtc gacgatgtcg acctggcctg gtggcgaggc gcctatcgtt
    48721 tgcaaggcct acggatcgaa aagcgcgaca agcaggtgca ggccccactg ttcaaagcgc
    48781 ccgaaatcga cattgcgatc agctggcgcg cgctgtggca ggaccgcgcg atcgtcgccg
    48841 aagtcacctt cgagcgcccc gagctcaatt tcgtcgatgg cggcgacaaa ggtgagtcac
    48901 agagcggtga aggcgtcgac tggcgcgaca agctcgaaga gctgctgccg atcacactga
    48961 acgaaatccg cgtggtcgat ggccaggtgt cgtttcgcaa cttcacatcc gacccgccgg
    49021 tgcacgtcta cgccagcgat gttgatgcct cgctgtacaa cctgaccaac acgcggggcg
    49081 aggatggcaa gcgcgtggcg accttcgagg gcaccggcaa gctgttcaac cgtgacccga
    49141 tcgaggccag cgcccgtttc gacccgttca ccgaatggca ggacttcgag ctgaacctgc
    49201 gaaccacagg cgtcgcactt acccagctca acgatttcag ccaggcgtac ggcaagttcg
    49261 acttcgcagg cggcaccgcc gatctggtga tggaagtcga agccaccgat ggccagctga
    49321 gcggctatat caagccactg ctgcgcaacg tcgacgtgtt cgatctggag caggacgtgg
    49381 aaaacgacga caagggcttt ttccaaggtc tgtgggaggc ggtggtcggc ggtggccagg
    49441 aggtgttgca gaaccagcgc aaagaccagt tcgccacgcg tatcgaactg tccggcagta
    49501 cgcagtcggc tgacatgagt ccattccagg catttatcgc cgtgctgcgt aacgccttcg
    49561 tgcaggcctt caccgcgcgc ttcgagcact cgctggacga ggggcaatga aggacgtcgg
    49621 acattgctgg cgatcattca gtgactgaat gatcgcctcg cgttcacaga cagccaccct
    49681 tcccttatag tcgaccccct gtccctcaac gcctgcatgc caggctggcc aaggaattcg
    49741 cgatgaaatt cgaaggtact cagtcctacg tcgccaccga cgacctaaag ctcgccgtca
    49801 acgcggccat caccttgcaa cgccccttgc tggtcaaggg cgaaccaggc accggcaaaa
    49861 ccatgctggc cgagcagttg gccgactcct tcggcgccaa gctcatcacc tggcacatca
    49921 agtccaccac caaggcccac cagggcctct acgaatacga tgcggtcagc cgtctgcgcg
    49981 attcgcagct gggcgtggac aaggtccacg acgtgaagaa ctacatcaag aaaggcaagc
    50041 tctgggaggc cttcgaggcc gaggagcgcg tcattctgtt gatcgacgag atcgacaagg
    50101 ccgacatcga gtttcccaac gacctgctgc aggaactcga caagatggag ttctatgtct
    50161 acgagacgaa cgaaaccatc aaggccaggc agcgcccgat catcatcatc acctcgaaca
    50221 acgagaagga actgccggac gccttcctgc gccgctgctt cttccactac atcgcctttc
    50281 ccgaccgcga gacgctgcag aagatcgtcg acgtccacta ccccggcatc aagcagtcgc
    50341 tggtctccga ggcgctggac atcttcttcg acgtgcgcaa ggtccccggc ctgaagaaaa
    50401 aaccctcgac cagcgagctc gtcgactggc tgaagctgct gatggccgac gagatcggcg
    50461 aagcggtgct gcgtgagcgt gacccgactc gcgcgatccc gccgctggcc ggcgcgctgg
    50521 tgaaaaacga acaggacgtg atgttgctcg aacgcctggc gttcatgagc cggcgcgcaa
    50581 gtcgctgaca gcgcctgtcg tcggtcggcc agccggcgga ttcgccgccc gcagcggcgt
    50641 cgtctaacgt cagctgagac acggcagcgc cgctgccgaa ccgccgacac ctgctggaga
    50701 agagccatgc aaacgcatac cggaagttgc ctgtgcggcg tggtgcgcta tcgcatcgac
    50761 gcaccgataa atgccgtgag ccactgccac tgcaagatgt gtcgaaaggc gcacggcgcg
    50821 gctttcgcca gctatgccgg cgtgcctctg gacgcgtttc acctgctttc cggcaaggat
    50881 caactgggcg tctatcactc gtccgaacac gtgacccgta cgttctgcat ccgctgcgga
    50941 tcgaacctgc agttcgtcga caatcgcgag cacgaactgg gcgtcgcggt gggcacgctc
    51001 gactcaccgc tgcctccacc cacgcagtcg cacatctatg tcggctcgaa ggcggactgg
    51061 tacgaaattg ccgacgacct gccccagcac cctgccgata gttaatttga ttgcacgtgc
    51121 cagcaacggc acgcccgagg tttagtcatg ctgcttggcc tgttcaacga aatgcgtgcc
    51181 gccaaggttc cggtctcggt acgcgaactg ctcgatctga tcgacgcgct caagcaccgt
    51241 gtggtgtttg ccgacatgga cgagttctat ttcctcgcgc gcaccgtgat ggtcaaggac
    51301 gagcgccact tcgacaaatt cgaccgggcg ttcggcgcct acttcaaggg tctcgaagac
    51361 ctggaccggc acatcgaggc actgatcccc gaagactggc tgcgcaagga gttcgaacgc
    51421 cacctcagtg acgaagagcg cgcccagatc cagtcgctcg gcggtctgga caagctgatc
    51481 gaggagttca agaaacgcct cgaggagcag aaggagcgcc acgctggcgg caacaagtgg
    51541 atcggtaccg gcggcaccag cccgttcggc tcaggcggct acaaccccga gggcatccgc
    51601 atcggcgatg ccggcaagcg ccagggcaag gcggtcaagg tctgggatca gcgcgagtac
    51661 aagaacctcg acgatcaggt cgagctcggc acgcgcaaca tcaagatcgc cctgcgccga
    51721 ctgcgcaagt tcgcccgcga aggcgcgcac gacgaactcg acatcgacgg caccatcgac
    51781 cacaccgcgc gcgacgccgg cctgctgaat atccagatgc gccccgagcg tcgcaatgcg
    51841 gtcaagctgc tgctgctgat ggacatcggc ggctcgatgg atgcccacgt caaggtttgc
    51901 gaagagctgt tttcggcctg ccgcatggag ttcaagaacc tcgagttctt ctatttccac
    51961 aatttcatct acgagtcggt atggaagaac aacttccgtc gcatgtccga acgcacctcg
    52021 acactggacc tgctgcacaa gtacggccct gactacaagg tggtcttcgt cggcgacgcg
    52081 gcgatggcgc cttatgaaat cacccaggcc ggcggcagcg tcgagcactg gaacgaggaa
    52141 gccggctacg tctggatgca gcgcttcatg gaaaagtaca agaagctggt ctggatcaac
    52201 ccctacccga aggacacctg gggctatacc gcctcgaccg gcatcgttcg cgagctggtc
    52261 gaggaccgca tgtacccgct gaccctgagc gggctggaag aaggcatgcg ttttcttgcc
    52321 aagtagcacg accgtgcagg cgcgctcagc gatagattcg ctggcgcctg cggcgtgacc
    52381 ggagcggata gctgagcccg agcaacaggc tctcgacgag ccaggccagc aacagcgcca
    52441 agccaatgcc ccaggccacc gcgtccggcg ccagcagcac acggaattcg tagctgcgcc
    52501 agacctcctg gcgcagcgaa cgctcggcgc ccatcagcac atgccaggcg cgggcatacc
    52561 agggatgttg catcgcctgc cactcgcgct cgagcagcgc ggcgcgctgc accaatcgat
    52621 cgacgctggc cgcatcgctc tggatcaccg gatcgtcgct gccacggtag tgctcgacca
    52681 gggcgtcgag atcgccatcg aagaagcgcc gcgcggtgtc gtggaagccg cgcagtgcct
    52741 cctgtgcttc caatcggcgg gcctcgacgt gacgggtata ggcctcgaga aagcccggta
    52801 cctggacgcc gaccagcagg cctagggcga acagcgccag gcgaaggtag cttctcaaca
    52861 tgccggcacc tgcccactgg cgacacaatg gcccaggcgc cagaggctcc attggccggg
    52921 cgcgtgcagg tcccacgttt cattgtcggt cagcggctcg gtggccagca cggtcaccac
    52981 gtcgtccggc gtggtctcgg cgcggaaatc caccttgagt tcggcatcac gcagctgcgc
    53041 cgggccgaac ggtgctcggc gagtgatctg cgccagcttg gtggtgcaga aactgaacag
    53101 ccattcgccg ttgctcagca gacagttgaa cacaccgcgg gtccggtact cgccgcacgc
    53161 ctcgatcagc agcggcagca gcgactcggc cggtgccggg ctggggaact ggtcgcgtat
    53221 ccggttgagc agatcgcaga atgccgcctc gctgtcggtt tctccgaccg cccgatagaa
    53281 gccttcagcc ggatagaaat cggccagctg accattgtgc gcgaagcacc agtactgccc
    53341 ccacagctcg cgggtgaacg gatgggtgtt ggccagcgac accgttccga cgttggcgtg
    53401 ccggatgtgg ccgatgacca cctcgctctt gatctggtag cgctgcagca tcttcgccac
    53461 ttccgaatcg cagctggcga ccgggtcctg gaacaggcgc aggccgcgcc cctcgtagaa
    53521 ggcgacgccc cagccgtcgc gatgcgggcc ggtgcgcccg ccacgctgca tcaggccggt
    53581 gagactgaaa acgacatcgg tggggacatt ggcgctcatg ccaagcaatt cgcacatgcc
    53641 gatactccgc gagaaggtcg tgagctaaga cgagaaccta gagcctgggt tcggttcgca
    53701 cgtagcggcc gcgcggcacg taatcctgcg gttcgcccgc tgccagccgc tcgcgcaggg
    53761 tgcgcgggtc ctcgtcctct tcctgcgcct gctcgctacg agcggcccga cgctggcgcg
    53821 ccttgcgttc gatcggccag cgcaccagca ccagcagcag gtacagcgca aaggcgatca
    53881 caccgtagag cgccaggtcg gccacggcgc gccaggcgtt gttgccgaca tcgagcagaa
    53941 tgtccatcgc cgtgatggcg atcgccggag cgaactgctc cttggcgggg tcgacgatcg
    54001 tcggcgtgaa cagcagcacc gcaacgatca gccgcaacgg ctcgcgcagg gcccgccaca
    54061 tccagccggt gaagcggaac cacaccagca ggcaacccag ggcagcgacc agatacacgc
    54121 tccaggccag cagatagtcg ttgtgaaaca tctccattca aatactctcg cagcgcaaaa
    54181 ggcgacccgg cacacaaggg cggcatgata gcagcccgac gccggtccgg tggttcggcg
    54241 cgaccatgca acactggcgc atcgcccgcc gggctcgtat aacggcagcc atcagaacag
    54301 cgctcgcgcc actgcgggcc ataattgcca tacgcaagcc gaggagaatc accatgccct
    54361 accagaacat actggtcgcc accgacctcc acgaggagtg ccatccggtc gtcgcgcggg
    54421 cgcaggatct ggccaacagc agcggcgcca agctgatgct cgtccacgtc atcgagccga
    54481 tggccatggc cttcggcggt gacgtgccca tggacctgtc gaccctgcag caacagcagt
    54541 tcgatcaggc acgggaccgc ttgaatgtct ttgccgagca gtaccctggc ctgctccccg
    54601 aacatcgcca catcgcctac ggccagccgc gccaggaagt ccaccggctg gccaaggagc
    54661 agaactgcga tctgatcgtc gtcggcagcc atggccggca cggcttggca ttgctgctgg
    54721 gttcgaccgc caacgacatc ctgcacggtg cgccatgcga tgtgctggcg gtgcgcctga
    54781 aaaagtccga ataaaccaac ggccccgcgc atccgcgggg ccagcaggcc tctcaggcga
    54841 cgacttccac ctcgtcgcct gcagccatca ccatcgggcg gattttctgc agctgggttt
    54901 ccagcgaaac ggtcaggctc gaagccatcg agaagaaggt caggaacgcc ttgaggttgg
    54961 agtcgccctt gcaggtgtcg tgaatccgtt gccagaacgc ctgattgacc agctgcaact
    55021 gctggaacga acgcaccagg ccacgcaact cccagtcggc atgacgacct tcgcgcaggt
    55081 tgaaatactg ccgtgccaga tacagcgaca ccgcgcgcag tacgaactcc cggttgttgg
    55141 cgaacggcag atgctgctgc gccatcggct tgagtcgcgc caggaccggg caggcactgg
    55201 tagccatgat cacgccgagc agcgcgcgca agccctcttc caacccaacc accttggtgt
    55261 actcgcgctc cggcgtacgg acccagacca gcgccttctg cacggccggc aggccctgga
    55321 aatcctcgat cacgcggtgc agatcgaccg ctgcggggca gtggctgaac tgttcgcggc
    55381 tcagcgggca attggcacag cgctggtgct ccagccgcgt ccagtgcggc gcctgggcct
    55441 ccgcctcacg atcgtagcta cgatccagtt cgatccggta gctgaaatcg tgctcgtcat
    55501 ccagggtgat tcggtactcg atagccatct atgctccatc atcgtgactg cgaccggcgc
    55561 aacttaatag gcgccggccg ggccagcatt gacccatctc acttggccat cagttcgcca
    55621 tctctgccat cgagaatggc gaccgcgcct cattcttcca gctcggccca gcgctcgacc
    55681 agcgtatcga gttcctgttg caggctttcc agccgcgcca gcgtagcccc ggtcacctcg
    55741 ctcggctgct ggtagaacgc cggcgcggaa atctcggcct gtacggcggc gatggcctgc
    55801 tccacctcgt cgatcttgcc gggcaaggca tcgagctcac gctgcagctt gtagctgagt
    55861 ttcttcttcg cggcgggctc gacctgcggc gccgtcgccg gcgtgctggc ctcggctggc
    55921 tgaggcttgt cggcccgact ctcggcacgc tcggcgatgc cgagcagctt tggcgaaccg
    55981 ccctggcgca gccagtcctg gtaaccgcca acgtactcgc gcacctcccc gtcgccctgg
    56041 aacaccagcg tgctggtgac cacgttgtcg agaaaggccc ggtcgtggct gaccatcagc
    56101 acagtaccgg caaaacccag caggacctct tccagcagct cgagcgtctc gacatcgagg
    56161 tcgttggtcg gttcgtcgag caccagcagg ttggccggct tgctgaacag gcgagccagc
    56221 aagagccgtg cccgctcgcc gcccgagagc gccttgaccg gcgtgcgcgc gcgctgcggg
    56281 ctgaacagga agtcgccgag gtagctcagc acgtggcgat tctgcccatc gatgctgatg
    56341 aactcgcggc cttcggcaag gttatcgatg accgtcttct ccaagtccag ctggtgacgc
    56401 aattggtcga aatacgccac ttccagcttg gtaccgatgt ggatgctgcc gctgctgggc
    56461 tgcagttcgc cgagcagcag cttgagcagc gtcgtcttgc ccgaaccgtt ggccccgagc
    56521 aggccgatgc ggtcgccgcg ctgcaacacc atggagaagt cacgaatcag cggctcgcca
    56581 ccggggtggg cgaagctgac gtgttcggcg acgatcacct gcttgccgga tttgtccgcc
    56641 gattcgagct ggaagctggc cttgccctgg cgctcacgcc gctcgctgcg ctcggcgcgc
    56701 atcgccttga gcgctcggac gcggccttcg ttgcgggtgc gtcgtgcctt gatgccctgg
    56761 cgaatccaga cttcttcctg ggccagcttc ttgtcgaaca gcgcgttggc ggtctcttcg
    56821 gctgccagct gctgctcctt gtgaaccagg aagctggcgt aatcgccgtt ccagtcgatc
    56881 aggtggccgc ggtcgagctc aagaatgcgc gtggccaggt tctgcaggaa ggcacggtcg
    56941 tgggtgatga acagcacggc gccgttgaag cccgccaatg cgtcttccag ccaggcgatg
    57001 gcaccgatgt ccaggtggtt ggtcggttcg tctagcagca gcaggtccgg ctcggacacc
    57061 agcgcctggg ccagcagcac acgccggcgc cagccgccgg agagttcggc cagggtgcgg
    57121 tcggccggca gctgcaggcg gctcaaggtg ctgtcgacca gttgctgcag gcgccagcca
    57181 tccttggcct cgagggcctg ctgcacgtgc gtcagctttt ccaggtcggc atcgttctgg
    57241 atgttcatgc tcaagtggtg atactcggcg agcagctcac cgaccccggc cagcccctcg
    57301 gccacgacat cgaacacggt acgttcgtcg gctcgcggca gctcctgggg cagctcgccg
    57361 atcttcagcc caggcgcgcg ccagatctcg ccgtcatcgg gctgccgcac acccttgacc
    57421 aggctcagca tgctggattt gccggtgccg ttgcggccga tgacgcacac tcgctcgcca
    57481 cgtgcgatct gccaggacac cctgtccagc aggggcgtgg tgccataggc gagggacaca
    57541 tcggcgaact tgagcagggt catgactacc tccggaaaac agggcgcgca ttctagcaga
    57601 cggcaaggcg aacccggccc tggctcagct cccgcacagc cggcccgtgc cgtctacgtt
    57661 gcggcctgga tgtcgttcgt cggcggcgtt gttttctcgc gccggccagc cgatagcacg
    57721 tttaactgcc tcgggcggca agctaagcta gtgcccgtgg tccccgctcc atctgccccg
    57781 gaagtttcat gcgcagtcga ctcccccgcc tcctgctgtc cctgctgatc accaccctcg
    57841 cactccaggc taccgccgcg agcctggagc agcagcgtcg ctactacgac gaagccaagc
    57901 gggcgctgga gaaaggcgac agcgggcctt atcgtcgcta tgcctccgta ctgcgggatt
    57961 acccgctgga gccgtacctc gcctacgacg agctgaccgc tcgcctgaaa agcgccagca
    58021 acgccgatgt cgagaagttt ctcgccgagc acggcgacct gccccagatc ggttggctca
    58081 agctgcgctg gctgcgcctg ctggccgcgc gtggcgactg gaagaccttt ctcgcctatt
    58141 acgaccccaa gctcaatttc accgaactcg actgcctgtt cggccaatac caggtcagcc
    58201 attcggtcgc cgagggcgac aacaccgcgg agaagctctg gctggtcggc aagtcgcagc
    58261 cggaggcctg tgacgcactg ttcgagatgt ggcaggcacg cggcgggctc accgaggagc
    58321 gtcgctggaa acgcaccaag ctggccgtgg agaacggcaa ctatggcctg gccagctacc
    58381 tgaccaagca gctcaccagc caccgggcct atggcgagct gctgctcgaa gtggcgcaga
    58441 aacctcagct gctgagccag accgagcgct tcgccagcgg caacacggcc atggccgatg
    58501 tggtctcgat cggcctgcgc cgcctggccc gtcaggatcc ggaaaaggcg ctcggcctgc
    58561 tcgacagcta cgcccggcgc atggccttct cggccgagga gaaggttgcc atcgcccgcc
    58621 agatcggcct gacgctggcg cggcgcttcg acagtcgcgc cctgcaagtc atggccgaat
    58681 acgaccccga actgcgcgac aacaccgtca gcgagtggcg tgcgcggctg ctgctgcgcc
    58741 tgggccgctg ggacgatgcc tacgccctga ccagccgctt ccccgaagac ctggccaaga
    58801 ccaaccgctg gcgctactgg cgcgcacgca gcctggagct gaaggaaccg aacagtccgc
    58861 aagccatctc gctctatgcc ccggtcgcca aggagcggga cttctatggc tttctgtcgg
    58921 ccgaccgtat ccaggccccg tacaagctca accaccagcc tttgaacctg ccgccaaagg
    58981 tgatgcagaa ggtgcgcaac accgccggca tccggcgggc cctggaattt catgcccgcg
    59041 gacagatcgt cgacggccgc cgggagtggt atcacgtcag ccgcctgttc gaccgcgacg
    59101 aactggtcgc ccaggcgcag ctggcttacc aaaagggctg gtacttcccg gcgatccgca
    59161 cgatcagcca ggcccagtac tgggacgacc tggacatccg ctttccgatg gcccatcgcg
    59221 gcaccctggt caaggccgct cgcgcacgcg aaatccaccc cagctgggcc ttcgcgatca
    59281 cccggcagga aagcgccttc atggccgacg cgcgttcgca cgtcggtgcc accgggctga
    59341 tgcagctgat gccggccacg gccaaggaaa ccgcgcggcg cttcggtatt ccgctgtcgt
    59401 caacccagca ggtactcaac ccggacgtca acatccagct cggcaccgcc tacctcagcc
    59461 agatctacaa ccagttcaac ggcaaccggg tccttgcctc ggccgcctac aacgccggcc
    59521 ccgggcgggt tcgccagtgg ttgcgcaacg ccgagcatct ctcgttcgac gtctgggtcg
    59581 agaacatccc cttcgacgag acccgccagt acgtgcagaa cgtgctgacc tactcggtca
    59641 tctacgggca gaagctcaat acaccgcagc cgctggtgga atggcacgag cgttacttcg
    59701 agagccagtg aaccctcact cgagcacttc gacgggcata ccgaccgcca gctcgccagg
    59761 tcgctcggcg atcaggttct ggccgaagaa cacgccaccc tcgcctttgc ggtagcccag
    59821 cagcgtggtc agcggctcac ggtccgttgc gcgctcggcg gtcagcaggt cgatcgtggg
    59881 gatcacgcaa cgcgaacagg gcttgaccac tcgcagctcc aagtcgccga tacggatgcg
    59941 tttccagcgg tcctcggcat acggttcggc tccggcgacc accaggttgg gacgaaagcg
    60001 cagcatctcc agcggacgtc cgacgcgctc gatcagatca tccagcgagg cctggccgat
    60061 cagcaggaag ggaaaaccgt cactgaaggc cgctcgctcg cccggccggg catagttccg
    60121 gtcgatctgg atgccctgct cggccggcag ataaaccagg cggcacgggc gctgcagcca
    60181 gtcgctcagc caggcggccg cggcatcacc ggcgtccggc acactgagcg tctccttcca
    60241 gatcagcaca ccgcagcgcg ggctgtccgc gccgggaacc ttcacttcga taggcgattg
    60301 gcccggcgcc gtcaggccca gtgtgtcggc tgccagccag cgcgcctgga gcaaggtcat
    60361 ctgcggcagc aggcgctggg tcaggaagcg cccattctgc gcatcgacca gcatccagcg
    60421 ccgatcgccg accagaccaa gcgagtcggt tcgtgccgct gacagggact cgccagcggc
    60481 cgacttgaga gcaaagcggt agatcgagga aagctgcatg cgacgcctcc gacggcaggg
    60541 aagcgccgca gcataacgca ggccgcgtca gtgcggttcg tcgcgctgca agcgatcgcg
    60601 caccacgtcg acgagctttt ccggctggaa cttggaaagg aagttgtcgc agccgacctt
    60661 ctgcaccatc gcctggttga acgaaccgga cagcgaggtg tgcagcacca cgtagaggtc
    60721 gcgcatgcgt gggtcgtggc ggatctcggt ggtcagccga tagccgtcca tctccggcat
    60781 ttcggcatcc gtgaaaacca tcagcagctt gtcggtcagc acttcaccgg catcggccca
    60841 ggcacgcagc atgttcagcc ccttgaggcc gtcggtggcg gtatggatcg tcacgccgag
    60901 ctgcaccagg gtatcgcgca gctgggccag ggcgacgctc gaatcgtcga cacaaagcac
    60961 ttcgcgaccg cgcgctcgct cgagcagcgg gtcggccagg cgttcggccg gaatgctggt
    61021 gtcgtagggg acgatctcgg cgaggacctt ctccacatcg atcacctcga ccagctcgtt
    61081 ctcgaccttg gtgatcgcgg tgaggtaatg ctggcggcca gcggtgctcg gcggcggcat
    61141 cacctcgtcc cagttcaggt tgagaatgcg gtcgacgctg ccaaccagaa acgcctgcac
    61201 ggtacggttg tattcggtga cgatgatggt gctgcgctca tcgggcacca gcgggcgcag
    61261 gccgatcgcc agggacagat cgatcaccgg cagcgtctgg ccgcgcaagt tgatcacccc
    61321 gcacaccgag ctgtggcgat gcggcatcag cgtcatcttc ggtagctgga cgacttcctg
    61381 caccttgaac acgttgatcg cgaacttctg ccgcccggcc agccggaaca tgaggatttc
    61441 caggcggttc tgccccacca gacgggtacg ttgatcgact gagtcgagaa ttccggccat
    61501 ggcggactcc ttggttaacg cgggataccg aggtatcggc cgcgtcgcgc caggctttac
    61561 cgttgcaggc ggatttctcg cagccggcgt cagttgccga caagcagcgg ggagccggcc
    61621 ggcaggtgca tgcgcaatgc tcgcgggcgc acgccgaagc gcagctgctc gccgagcacc
    61681 ggctcgccat cgagattgac gtcgatcggc tgcggggcgt cgatctccag ccagggcacc
    61741 cgcgcgctga ctgaaaccgc gtcgaccccg agcagcccgc cgctgagcag cgtgccgagc
    61801 gtaccgacgg cgtcgtccgg cgccggcacg atgcacacat cgagcaggcc gtcatcgact
    61861 tgtgcctgcg ggcacagcag ctgaccgccg ccggcctgcc tgccgttgcc aacgccaaag
    61921 gccagaaagt cgccttccca atcgaagccc ggcccgcgga accggccgtg cgccgagccg
    61981 atctcggcga agcgcgtcag cccggtcaac aggtaggcgc cgccgcccag cacacgcttg
    62041 agctcttcgg aggtactgga ggtgacccgg ctgccgaacc cgccagtggc catgttgacg
    62101 aacggctcac cgttcatctc gccgaggtcg atgagtaccg gcggctcatc gagcagggca
    62161 agcgcctccc ccggcaccag ggaaatgccg gcggcgcgcg cgaagtcgtt ggcggtaccc
    62221 aatggcatca gcgccaggct ggcatcgctg ccactggcga cgagcgcctg caccgtctcg
    62281 cgcaaggttc cgtcgccacc gccggcgatc agcgtgcggt agccggcagc cagcgcttca
    62341 tgcaccaggc gctcggtatc acccggctcc caggtcacgc gtaccgccag ctcccagccg
    62401 agttcacgct gcagcgtgac cgcctcgcga acgtcggcat tggacgcctg cttgccgtgc
    62461 aggatcagca gtgccttggg tggattcatc gaacgcatcc ttctgcggtt gttgcgcatg
    62521 agactgaacc cggaaacgaa agtttgtgcc gtgctgcgtc gcccggaatt aatccaaaac
    62581 ttcgatagga cgcgcccaac gcgttcacct tcgtcgccta gcaggcaacc gctctaaaag
    62641 cgcccttcta ttcatttccc atacaaatca gtcacttacg caggcaaatc gaagttcgtt
    62701 atttttccga cgacacgacg agagcgactg aactcctgtt gggccccagg gtcggagcag
    62761 gagtcccgag tcggttgcga tagcggcctg ccatcaaggc cggcatccgc gggcgattaa
    62821 ttcgagcgtt gagtcagctg ctttagctga ggaaggagcc ttgtaatgcg tttacagtcc
    62881 gttggaaccc ttgagtatgc tcacccaagc ttcgttgatt actttctcgc cagcatccgg
    62941 ctgattcacg gcctgacggc gatcctgccc gggctcctgc tgctccttct gctgcccgat
    63001 ctgccgtcgt ccggcggtcc gttcagtgcc tttctggtgt tcttcggggt gatctcggtg
    63061 atcatcttcc agtcgctggg catctatagc gaggaggtgt tcagcaccct gttgcgcttc
    63121 cgcatcatgc tgctggcctg ggccgccgcg ttcagcctgt tgatcttcat gcatcagggc
    63181 atgggcatgt tcagctacct gcagagcgag cacctggcat tctggttctt caccagcctg
    63241 gcgctgttcg gtgccgaacg gctggccatg ctttcgctgt tccgccgccg catggcgcgc
    63301 ggcatgtacc tgcagaacgc ggtgattctc ggcggtaccg ataacggtat ccgcgtggcc
    63361 gaatacctgc agcacaaccg agacattcgc accggcgtgc tcggcttcat cgacgaccga
    63421 ctggaacgcc tgccgtccga gctggcgaac ctgccgctgc tgggcaacac ccgtgatctg
    63481 gaacgcatga tccgcgagga aaaggtcacc caggtcctgg tcgccctgcc ctggttcgcc
    63541 gacagccgta tcggccaggt catcgaccac ctgcgccagc tgccggtaaa cgtgctgctg
    63601 gtaccggaca tggttgcctt ccgccgggcc aacaagcgca tcaccgaggt tgccggcctg
    63661 ccgacgctga tcgcctccga cgtgcccctg cgcggctggt cgccattctt caagcgcctc
    63721 gaggacatcg tgctgtcgag catcgccctg ctcttcgcgg ctccggtgat gctggtcgtg
    63781 gcgctggcga tcaaactcga ctcgcccggc ccggtgctgt tcaagcagaa gcgctacggc
    63841 tacaacaacc gcctgatcga agtgttcaag ttccgctcga tgtaccacga gaagagcgac
    63901 gccaacgccg accggcaaac cacgcgcggc gacgaccgca tcacccgtgt cgggcacttc
    63961 atccgcaaga ccagcctgga cgaactgcca cagctgctca acgtgttcct cggcagcatg
    64021 tcgatggtcg gcccgcgccc gcacgccacc gcgaccaagg ccgctggcgt gctgttcgaa
    64081 gaagccgtgg ccgaatactc ggcacgtcat cgggtcaagc ccgggatcac cggctgggca
    64141 cagatcaacg gctaccgcgg cgaaaccgac acgctcgaga agatcgagaa gcgcgtcgag
    64201 tacgacctcg actacatcga gcgttggtcc gtctggttcg acatctacat cctcctgcgc
    64261 accgttcccg cgctgctgtc gaacaaggac gtgtactgat aacgcgcctg cgccggtcac
    64321 ccgcaaaggg ccgtcacaca tggctcgccg gcgccgcgat cagggaggaa ctaatggcga
    64381 cagacactat ctcatttgcg ttccaaatcg gcgggccctc gcgggccggc cggtgaggca
    64441 gagtttttta tgttcaacaa cattctcatc gtctgtgtcg gaaacatctg ccgaagcccg
    64501 atggccgaag cgatgctcca gcacaggctc agtggaaagg gcctgacgat cagttcggca
    64561 ggtatcggcg cactagtagg taacccgatg gacaagaccg cacacgaggt tttgcaggag
    64621 cacgggctgg agcatacggc ccaccgggcg cggcaggtgg atgcccacat gctgcacgag
    64681 gccgatctca tcctcgccat ggaaaacagc cacatccacc acatccgcca gatggcaccc
    64741 gaggtccatg gcaagacctt tctgatcggc aaatggcggg acgacatgga gatccccgat
    64801 ccctaccgcc agtccaagcc tgcattcgat cacgtacaca cgcttctgac gcaagccgtc
    64861 gaaagctgga ttccttacct gaaataaaga agaaggaact tcaatgacca ccatgcctcg
    64921 cccgatctac gagaccaaag aggaaaagga cattgacctt gcccacctct ttgacacctt
    64981 catcaacaac cgcgtgctga tccttggcat caccggcttc ttcgccgcgc tgggcatcgc
    65041 ctatgcgctg ctggcaaccc cggtatacct ggccagcgcc atgatccaga tcgaaccgaa
    65101 gaccggcctg cccagcctga ccgatgtggt caataccaac ccgccggtat ctccggcaca
    65161 gaccgagatc gccctgctca agtcgcgctc ggtcgtgggt ggcgcggtcg agaacctgaa
    65221 cctggacatc atcatcaagc cgcaccactt cccgatcatc ggcggcttca tggcacgtcg
    65281 cttcgagccg accgaagaga acgagctggg ctggtacccg gccggcttcg acgcctatgc
    65341 ctggggcggc gagaagctga aaatcaccct gctcgaagtg ccggacaaga tgcacggcga
    65401 agagctgacc ctcgaggccg cggagaacaa cggtttcatc ctgcgcgata ccgatgacga
    65461 agtggtcgcc cagggagtgg ttggcgaacc ggtcgagacc gaggactacc gcatcaacgt
    65521 agaagagctg ctggcgcgcc ccggcaccac cttcacggtg atcaagaacc gcacctacaa
    65581 caccaccgag gactaccaga accgcctgtc cgccggcgag catggcaagc agtcgggcat
    65641 cgtcaacgtc accctcgagg acaccaaccc cgagcaggcg gtgcgcgtgc tcgaagaagt
    65701 ggccagtcgc tacgtccagc agaacgtcgc acgcaacgcc gccgaagcca cgcagagcct
    65761 ggagttcctc gccgagcagg ttccggccgt acgcaagaag ctcgaatcgg cccagacggc
    65821 gctgaacaag taccagaccg gttcgggcac cgtcgacatc accgccgaga cgcagtcggt
    65881 gctcgatcgc atcgtcgacc tggaaaagca gatctccgag cagaacctca agcgcaccga
    65941 gatggagcgc cgcttcaccc gccagcaccc gaacttccag gcgctgatga accagatcag
    66001 ccagctgcag gcgcagaagg ctgaactgga gaagcagatc ggtacgctgc cctccaccca
    66061 gcaggagctg ctgcgcctga cgcgtgacgt ggaagtttcc tcggaaacct actcgatgct
    66121 gctgaacaag acccaggagc tggacatcat ccgtgccggc accgtgggca acgtgcgcat
    66181 catcgaccac gctgccgcgg acctggaaaa cccggtcaag ccgaacaagc cgctggtggt
    66241 tatcgtggcg acgctgctcg gcctgatcct cgccactgcc ttcgtctatg tccgcgaggc
    66301 gctcaagcgc ggcgtggaaa accccgaaga catcgagcgc accggcactc cggtctacgc
    66361 ggcgattccg ttcagcgaca agcagtcggc gatcgagaag cgcctggcga acttcaagcg
    66421 cgacaagagc acggcttcct acctgctgac ggtgaacgac ccggcggatc tggccaccga
    66481 agcgatgcgc agcctgcgca ccagcctgca cttcgccatg atcgaggcga agaacaacgt
    66541 gctgatgatt accggcccga gcccggctgt cggcaagtcg ttcgtcacca ccaacctcgc
    66601 ggcggtgatc gctcagtccg gcaagcgcgt gctgctggtc gacgccgaca tgcgcaaggg
    66661 ctatctgcac aaggtcatgc gctgcgacgg caacaagggt ctgtccgaca tcctgtccgg
    66721 ccgcatcacc ctgttcgacg cgatccagaa gacccagctg aacaacctgc acgtgatcac
    66781 ccacggccag ctgccgccga acccgtcgga actgctgatg cacgagaact tctcccgttt
    66841 cgtcaaggaa gtcgggacca tgtacgacct ggtgatcttc gacaccccgc cgatcctggc
    66901 cgttaccgat gcagcgctgg tcggcagcca ggccggcacc acgctgatgg tcacccgcta
    66961 cggcatgaac ggcgtcaagg aaatcgaagc cgccaagcgc cgcctcgagc agaacggcct
    67021 gctggtcaag ggcgtgatct tcaacgccgt ggtccgcaag gcatccacct acggcgagta
    67081 cggttactac cagtacgagt acgtaagcaa gtgatgctcc gggcgatgcg gctgcccgcc
    67141 gtatcgcccc gcaacgcgag ccacggctcg cagttttcca gtcgcctttc ctgagtcagc
    67201 agtctcagcg gaaggctatt gcccgaaggc aggcagttcg atgattcctc gcacaactct
    67261 ccgacaggtg acgcgcctgg tactggcggc ggcgctggcc ggttcggcgc cctgggcggc
    67321 cgcgcgcgat gagggcggcc gtgccggtat cgacctgatc ggcgtgaacc tgtccggcgc
    67381 cggcttcgcc ccgcatgtgg tcccgggcaa gcacggcacg aactacttct accccgagaa
    67441 gcgccacttc aagtattacg ccgacaaggg tatccgcctg atccgcttcc cgttcatctg
    67501 ggagcgcgtg cagcacaacc ttggcgaaga cctggacggc gaacagctcc ggctgctcaa
    67561 gcggaccctc gacttcgcca tgcagcatgg gcagaaagtc atcctcgaca tgcacaacta
    67621 cgggcgctat cagggccacc tgatcggctc cagcgacgtg ccctacgcgg cctatgccga
    67681 ggtctggcaa aaactggcca agcgcttcgg cgggcacccg gcgctgctcg gctacgacat
    67741 catgaacgag ccgcacggca cggtcgggct ctggccgggc gcggcgcagg cggcggtcga
    67801 tgccatccgc gaagtcgatc agcaaacgct gatcttcgtc gagggcgagc gctggtcgag
    67861 cgcctatcac tggccgctgg tcaacgccaa cttcctggtc aaggacccgg ccgagcgcat
    67921 cgtctacgaa gcgcacctgt acttcgacga agacttctcc ggcaagtacc tgccaggcaa
    67981 gagccgcaac atcgacccga tgctcggcgt cgaacgcgcc cgccccttcg tcgagtggct
    68041 gcagaagcac ggccagaagg gctttctcgg cgagtacggc atcccggacg acctgcccga
    68101 agcgagcgtg gccatggaca acctgctcgc ctacctcaat gacaactgca tcccgagcgc
    68161 ctactgggcc ggtggtccgg gctggggcca gtaccggctc gcgatcgaac cgcgcgacgg
    68221 gcaggaccgc ccgcagatgg cgatcctgca gaagcacctt gccaacgact gcgccgcctt
    68281 cggcccctct cccgcgccaa gcgctgactg atcctggagt acccacacga tgaaattcgg
    68341 actgctttgg cactcgttct cttccggcaa cctcggcgtc ggcgcgctga gcatttccaa
    68401 catgctgctg atcgacgagg cggcccgccg ctgcgggatc agtgcggaat tcctgatcat
    68461 cggctcgtcc ggcccctgcg attacccgcc gtcgagcgag cgcttcaagt acgagttcat
    68521 cgagttcaac gagaagacgc tgctgaagaa tccgcacggt ctatacaagg cgatcgcctc
    68581 ctgcgacgcg attttcgaca ttggcgaggg cgacagcttc tcggacatct acggcgccaa
    68641 gcggctgatc aagctcctgg tcagcaaggg catggcgctc ggtgcccgcg tgccgctgat
    68701 cctctcgcca cagaccatcg gcccgttcaa atcggactgg ggcacgcgcg cggcagcctg
    68761 ggtgatgaaa aaaagcagca tggtcttcgc ccgcgaccac cagtcctttg ccgtgctcga
    68821 acagctcggc gtgcccaacc gcgacgaggt gatcgacgtc gccttccacc tgcccttcga
    68881 gcggcagacc gaggcgcgcg atccggcccg cctggcggtg ggcatcagcg tctcggcgct
    68941 gctgcaccac ggcggctacg aaggcaccgc caaccagttc ggcctgcgcg ccgactacaa
    69001 ggcgctgacc gacgagctga tccagacgct gttcgagcgc gggcatgagg tccacctggt
    69061 gcctcacgtg attccgctcg gcttcccggc cgaggacgat ttcagcgtgt cgcaggcgct
    69121 gcagaagcgc tacccggcgc tcaagctggc cccacgcttc cgcggcccga tcgaggcgaa
    69181 gagttacatc agcgggctgg acttcttcat cggcgcgcgc atgcacgcga ccatcggtgc
    69241 gttctccgcc ggcgtgccgg tcgtgccgct ggcctacagc cgcaagttcg ccgggctcta
    69301 ccagtcgctc gactaccacc gcgtagtgga cctgaaaacc gaaacgaccg aaagcgcgct
    69361 gaccgccgtg ctggcgcacc tggacgagcg cgaacagctc aaggccgagg tcgccgccag
    69421 cggcgcgatc atccgccgca agctggatgc ctacagtgat gcgctcgagc gcatcctgct
    69481 gtcgctgcac cagagccagg cggtctacca gagataacca tgcgcgatca tgccctgatg
    69541 ggagtcacca cggcggcccg taccgccgtg cagctgggca cgctactgat cctggcaagg
    69601 acgctcggcc cctcggactt cggtttcatt tccatcgtca tcacctggtc gaccatcgtc
    69661 gccctggtga ccgactacgg cttcggcatg cgcgcgctgc gcgacatcgg cgccgagcgc
    69721 gagcgtgccg gcgagatcat gtcggccagc cttgccgcca agagcgtgct ggtgctgccg
    69781 gcctgcctga tcctgctgcc ggttatcctc ttcgtgctcg agctgaccag cgccgagcgc
    69841 atcgcggccg tgctgttcct gctcggcacg ctggcctcgt cctacggcga cctcgcgctg
    69901 acggtgttcc gcagcatcgg ccagttccag cgcgaaaccc gcatcgtcgt ggtgaccgcc
    69961 ctgttgcact tcgtcttcat cggcctggcc attctcttgc gcaacgaggt catcgccatc
    70021 ggcctggcct tcctggcgtc gcgcctgatc tacgccgccg gcgcattgcg cgcgctgtcg
    70081 aagatcgtgg cgctgggcgg catgctgcag acttcgcgcc gcacgctggc cgaacgcttc
    70141 cgcacctcga cgagcttcgc cgtggacagc ggcgcgacga acatcttcgc tcagctcgac
    70201 gtgatcctcg tcaaccacct cgccgggcgc gaggccgcgg gcatctactt cgccgggtcg
    70261 cgtctggtac agggcgcggt gccgttcagc gtactgctgg ccagcgtgca catcccgcgt
    70321 ttcgcccatc tgctgcatca cgacagcccg ggcctgcgcc gctacggcgc acgcatcctc
    70381 gccgaatacg tcgggctggg cctggcactg gcgctgggct tctacctgat cgggccgctg
    70441 ttcaccgatt acttcctcgg cgccggctac gccgaactcc acacgctttg gctggccttc
    70501 gcctgcttca ccgcggcgcg cttcgtcgca gccggcctgg gggtgcagct gatggccatg
    70561 gggacaggtt ttttgcgcac gtttggaatc attttctccg gcgttgtcac agtgacctgt
    70621 tactgggtct tcatcccccg tcacggcata caggcggcgc cctgggtctc caccctcggc
    70681 atggtcgtcc tgacgctcat ttacggttat gcggtgcaga acatctaccg caagcggcgg
    70741 gcagccgcat gaccggcatc gtcaaacacc gggccgccga ccgtggcccg cagctcaagg
    70801 gaaggctgct atgaaagcgc tactcgatcg tgtcctgaaa aacgacctgt gcagtggctg
    70861 cggcatgtgc agctcggtgg cgtccgacga cgccctgcgc atgcgcctga acgccgacgg
    70921 ctaccaccgt ccggcgctca acccggcgta tcgggacaag gaaatcgccg atgcgccaac
    70981 caccggtgcc tttgccaagt catgcccggc gttgaacctg gacatccggc cgtacaagtc
    71041 gaagaactac cacccgatct ggggcgaaat cctcgacacc ctcaagggct acgcggccga
    71101 cgacgagatc cgccaggccg gctcgtccgg gggcgtgatc tcggcgctgg cgcagtactg
    71161 cctggaccgc aagctggtcg acggcgtcat ccagatccag gcctcgcagc aggacccgct
    71221 ggaaaacgtg gcgatcatca gccgctcgcg gcagaacgtc atcgcctcct ccggctcgcg
    71281 ctatgcgccg gcctcgccag ccgaagcgct gcgctgggtg gcgatgtcca cggagaagta
    71341 cctgttcgtc ggcaagccct gcgacgtcgc cgcggttcgc cagatgcagg cacacaaccc
    71401 gcggctgaaa gagaacatcc cctacgtcgt gtccttcatg tgcgccggta cgccgagcct
    71461 gcatggcacc gagcaggtgc tggaaaaact cgacgccaag cgcgaggacg tcaccgcgtt
    71521 ccgctatcgc ggcgacggct ggccgggcct gaccaaggcc acgctgaaga acggcgaagc
    71581 acgcaccatg acctacaacg actcctgggg aaaggtgctc aaccgccatc tgcagacgcg
    71641 ctgcaagatc tgcccggacg gcattggcga gttcgccgac atcgtctgtg ccgacggctg
    71701 ggaaggcgat gaaaagggct acccgtcgtt cgaagaacgc gaaggcaatt ccttgattct
    71761 ggtccgtacg ccgaacggtc gcgaactttt tcgcaacgcc gaggccgatg gtgttgtcaa
    71821 agccgaggcc ttcgacacgg gcagcatctt cgcgatccag ccgttccagt actaccggcg
    71881 cacgacgatc ctgccacgcc tctgggcgat gaagctgctg atgttgaaaa ccccgagcta
    71941 caagggcttc gagctcggca aggggatgcg ggagatcggt ctgtatcaga gtttcaaggc
    72001 ctttaccggc ctgttggtgc gccgcaagaa gatcaagcgc cgcgcgctgg aaactgcgtg
    72061 atccagccgg cgaacaagga acccaaacct aaggattcag gttgatgacg actttcagtt
    72121 cacgcttcct tttctttccg ctgctgtttc tggcgatcgt gctgcacttt tcggtgttcg
    72181 gcgaaagtcc gcacaatccc tacggcctca aaggcatcaa cgaagccttt ctggcgatct
    72241 gcatggtgtt cgcctttctg ctgatcctgg cgcagtcgga ggaagcctcg cgcgaactgc
    72301 gcatcctgat gtactactgc ctgtacacgg tcgtggtgtt ccagctgctg ccggccgtgt
    72361 tcgcctactt cacctacggc cagccaatcg tctacgggct gatcgaggag cgccgggtgc
    72421 tgttctgcct gggcttcgcg ccgctgctgt tcctgtccaa gcgggtcagt acgctgcagt
    72481 tcgaacgtgc gctgatctac gcggcgctgt tcgccgcgtt tctctcctgg tgcttcaagt
    72541 tcggggtgat cccggacatg cgcgccgaag tccgctccga cgaccgcccg gaccgctcgt
    72601 ccatcggccc gttcctgatc tgcttcggct atttctactg catccagctg tggcacaagg
    72661 cggcgtcgcc gatcaatggt gccaagcgca gccgcacgct gtatctgatc ctcgccgcgc
    72721 ttctgctgct gaccctggta ttcgccaccc agacccgcca gctgatcgtc ctctgcctgg
    72781 ccttcaccct gttctgcctg cgcgccaagg ccatcgtctg ggccgcctcg ctgtgcgtac
    72841 tgctgtcgcc gctgtacttc tacccgagcc tgctcgaggt gctgggcctg aacgtcgact
    72901 tctacagcca gtcggtgacc aacgtggagg acggcgcccg gcccatcacc attgccgcca
    72961 tcatgcgcca cctggacctg gtcaactggc tgccgagcgg ttcgctttcg ctgatgtggc
    73021 gcgacggctt catcccctac ttcggcgagc acttcttcct ctccgacgtg ggcatcgtcg
    73081 gcaccctgtt ccgcttcggc ttcctcacct ttctgatcat tccgctgacg ctgctggtct
    73141 accagcgcat cgccaagaac atcgaccgcg acctgagctt catctacgcg gtgatgctcg
    73201 cctacttcgt gatctggccg ctcaacggcc taatggaata cggccagccg gtcatcgcca
    73261 tgctgttcgt catccactcc ctgagagccc gtcaccttcg cagccaggaa agactctatg
    73321 aacgtcgcac ttattctcaa ctacaaggca gctactgaaa ccatcagctg catcgagagc
    73381 ctgcgcacgc attgtcgggc gatcgaccac atcatcgtga tcgacaacga ctcgcaggat
    73441 ggctcgctgg tcgccttcca gacctggcag caggagcagg cggcgcataa cgtcaccgtg
    73501 ctcgccaacc cggaaaacaa cggctatgcc ggcggcaaca actacggcat ccgctgggcc
    73561 caggccaacc tgccggtcga gcattactgg atcgtcaaca acgacaccta tgtcgacgaa
    73621 gacgcctttt ctccgctgct cgaggagctc aagcgcaacg accggcaatt cgtcggctcg
    73681 gtgatcctca gtgccgacga cggccacctg gagtgctacg gcggcggcaa gctctatccg
    73741 ctgctgggca aggccaagct gctcggcaag gggcagacgc tggagtccat ggcccagcaa
    73801 caggagcaac ccgactacct gatgggctgc agcctggcgt tctccgcccg cctgctcgag
    73861 cgcatcggtc tgatggacga ggactacttc atgtattccg aggaagtcga ctggcagttc
    73921 caggcccgca agctcggcgt gacgatcaag gtggtgccgc agagccggct ctaccactac
    73981 ggctcgctga gttccggcgg ccgctcggcg ttctaccact actaccgcaa ccgcgccgcc
    74041 acgcgattca acaagcgctt ctacggcgcg ccgttcgcgc tggcttcggc gtgcttcctg
    74101 tcggcgatca cgctgatcaa ggagtacaac cacccggccc tggcctggtc cggcatcaag
    74161 ggcgccttca agggagtaac gatgagtgtc gagtaaaacg aaccatgcat tcggtgtgga
    74221 cttctatacc ggcagcaagg ccgccttgct cgcgaccata cgcgagggcg tgaagcagcc
    74281 ctattccttc gtggtcacgc ccaacgtcga tcacctggcg cagctgcaga acaacccttc
    74341 gttgcgcaac gcctacgcca aggcacgcct gcgcctgtgc gacagccgca tcctgatgcc
    74401 gctgctgcac cgtctgggcg tgccggtcga agaagtcatt cccggcagcg acctgaccat
    74461 cgacctgctg cgctgggccg atcgcgacag cttaagcgtg gtactgatcg gtgcgaccga
    74521 tgccgaatgc gcacggctgc gggcgctcta cccgcgcatc acgctgcatc accacaaccc
    74581 gccgatgggc ttcatcaacg acccgcagga agtcgagcgg tgcctgcgct tcgtccgcga
    74641 gcatccctcg gagctggtgt tctatgcggt cggcgcgccg cggcaggaaa tcctcgccag
    74701 ctccatagag agccacgagc gcaccggcat gggtttctgc atcggagcgt ccatttcctt
    74761 cgctaccggc accgtcaaac gtgcgccgcg ctggatgcag aactgccgac tggaatggct
    74821 gcaccgcatg ctgtccgagc cgcgccggct ggtgggccgc tatctgcacg acgcgatgtt
    74881 catcgtgccg gcctatcgcc gggaaaaatc ggctcggccg cagggcgcgc gcgctctgaa
    74941 tcaggacgtg tagcgaaaca gcgaaaaatt cgatgcaagc actggggaac ggcgttgaac
    75001 cagccttgag cgagacggtc tatcggtact gcagatcgag cactggcaaa aagacatcgc
    75061 caggccatta cctgcagcgt gccgctctcg ccacaagccc tgcagggatg ggcagaacaa
    75121 caacggtgcc ggtgctgaag tccggccagg gtcagaagga gagacaactt tgactaccca
    75181 ctgtgggtcg ctgaggagtg tgaaccgatg acgctcagct tcgaccgatg cgggagcctc
    75241 gccccgcaaa ccgccttgca tcacctcgaa aacgccgcct cacaccgtga gcttcaataa
    75301 ctccgtcaag gatgaatccc atgaaaccac tatttgctat cgcactgacc tccgccctgg
    75361 cattgcaggg ttgcgccttc gctcccggcc agtacctgga tccggatgac ttcgacaacg
    75421 gcggcgtgac cgaagacggc accgtcgagc tgatccgcat cacgccggac ctgctcaagg
    75481 gcgacctggc ctccgatcgc ggcacttcca gcaagcagga gctgctgagc tacaagccca
    75541 gcgactaccg gatcggcgcc aatgatctgc tctacatcac cgtgtgggat caccccgagc
    75601 tgaccgcacc gtccggcccg cagcagcaga tcgacgccaa cggccgcctg gtgcgcccgg
    75661 acggcaccct gttctacccc tacatcggca acgtgcaggc cgccggcaag accatcgagg
    75721 agctgcgccg caacatcgcc cagcgtctga ccaactacat cgacagcccg caggtggatg
    75781 tcagcatcct gcgcttcggc agtcagcgcg tggtcgtctc cggtgcgttc aacaccgccg
    75841 gtgaagtccc gctgaccacc gcgccgatga ccatcgtcca ggccatcggc caggccggtg
    75901 tcgataccga taccgccgac ctcaccgggc tggtgctcaa gcgtgacggc cgcgagtaca
    75961 tgctcaacgt cgactcgctg aaccgcgccg actcctggct gaaccaggtc tacctgaagg
    76021 acggcgacca gctgcacctg ccgtacaacg atcagaagaa agtctacgtg ctcggcgaag
    76081 tgaccctgcc gcaggccatg accttcaagg ccaccagtct gaacctgatg gatgcgctcg
    76141 gctcggccgg cggcgttcgc caggacactg ccgatggcga tgccatctac gtgatccgcg
    76201 gcgccgagaa catcgccacc gaaaaggcca aggtgttcca gctcgctgcc gcttcgccga
    76261 ccgccttcgc gctggccaag cacttcccgc tgcagccgca ggacatcgtc ttcgtaggcc
    76321 cggccaacat cacccgctgg aatcgcttca tcagcggact gctgccgtcg gccagcatcg
    76381 tcggtaccgg tgccgcggcg gactacaacc tgtcccgcta agctcggccc accgggcaca
    76441 aaaaaccccg ccaacctggc ggggtttttt cgtttcgccg ggctggcgac tcagaacagc
    76501 gtccaggtgt aggtcaggat cagccggttc tcgtcgatgt cggtgcggta gttcgaacgc
    76561 gcggtgacgt tgcgcacgcg cacaccgagc cccctgaggg cgccgctctg taccacgtag
    76621 ccgacgtcca ggtcgcgctc ccagtcctcg ccctcgcgcg cgctgccggt atccacgttg
    76681 tcgcccttga gataacgcac cccggccacc aggcccggca cgcccatggc ggcgaaatcg
    76741 tagtcatacc gcagctgcca ggaacgctcg tcgggcgagg cgaactcata ggtcggcacc
    76801 tcgttgccca gcgggctgac ggtgacgaac agccgcggga agccatcgtc gccatacatg
    76861 gcctgatagc ccagatagaa cgtatgccca ccgcgcctgg ccgagaacag cgagtagaac
    76921 gcctggttgt cgaggcggcc gatcagctgg tcgccatctt cggtcgagtc gtagtagccg
    76981 agattggcag ccagggtcca gtcgcccagc ggctggctgt gcttgaagct gacgtggcgc
    77041 tggttgtaga tgtcctcgag ctgcgcgtac cagagcccga cgctggtgcg cttggcattg
    77101 aaggcgtagt cggcaccggc atagttgaag cggtcggacg tggcgctgaa gttcggccga
    77161 tagccgatga tggtggccat ctcgccatcg ccggcctcgt tgcgcaggct tgtcgagcgc
    77221 agctgcccgc cctgcagggt cagcccctcg atctcgttgg aaaccagcga ggcgccctga
    77281 taggtgttgg gcagcagacg gttgtcggtg agcgtcagca ccggcaggtt cggctgcagt
    77341 tcgccgacct tgagcacggt gttggagacg cgcagctttg ccgccacacc cagccggctg
    77401 tagtcatcgg gcgcaggatc gccataggcg cccggcagca gcccgctgcc ggcacggtcg
    77461 gggctggaat cgagcttgat gcccaacagg ccgatggcgt ctatcccgaa gcccaccggc
    77521 cctggtgtgt agcccgattg caggttgagg acgaagccct gggcccactc ctccgccttc
    77581 gactgggtcg acgggccgac gatgtcggag aagtcccggc tgaagtaata gttgcgcgcc
    77641 tgcagcgtgg cgctggcgcc cgcgagcagg ccctcctcgg ctgcctgcgc cgtctggacg
    77701 ccgacggcgc cgaggctgat ggccagggca aggcgggaaa acatcgcttt gtcagtcatg
    77761 gaatcgctct cttttgttgt tgttttcagg tgcaggccgc cgtgcgctcc cgaggcggga
    77821 gcacagtggc gatcaggtgg ttagcgagtc ggtcagcggg acgcggcgcg gcccggttcc
    77881 ttgcacgggc tggccggcgc cgcctgcgcc aggcctgggc tgcgccagct cagcagcagg
    77941 tgcgtgacga gaccgaagat caggccccag aa
//
LOCUS       sequence002             6666 bp    DNA     linear   BCT 03-FEB-2021
DEFINITION  Stutzerimonas balearica UBA6635 DNA, scaffold: sequence002.
ACCESSION   sequence002
VERSION     sequence002.1
KEYWORDS    .
SOURCE      Stutzerimonas balearica UBA6635
  ORGANISM  Stutzerimonas balearica UBA6635
            .
COMMENT     Annotated by DFAST (https://dfast.nig.ac.jp).
FEATURES             Location/Qualifiers
     source          1..6666
                     /mol_type="genomic DNA"
                     /organism="Stutzerimonas balearica"
                     /strain="UBA6635"
     assembly_gap    172..193
                     /estimated_length=known
                     /gap_type="within scaffold"
                     /linkage_evidence="paired-ends"
                     /note="GAP_1"
     CDS             complement(241..1062)
                     /product="LysR family transcriptional regulator"
                     /inference="COORDINATES:ab initio
                     prediction:MetaGeneAnnotator"
                     /inference="similar to AA sequence:RefSeq:WP_005736179.1"
                     /transl_table=11
                     /codon_start=1
                     /translation="MHPAVSFRQLQVFVAVARGGSLAAAADRLNLSQSASSGSLAELER
                     RLEVPLFDRFXLEAFVEAAREPDGALHGELTLVASATIGTHLVPSLVGRFTERYPGAEV
                     TTRLRNTGEVIADLLHLEADLGLIEGPCNDPRLSAEVWREDRMLIVCAPQHRLAARGYL
                     SDEDLAGEAWILREPGSGSRAVFEAAARMRTPRLRVRMALNQHEAIKQAVRAGLGLGCL
                     SQLCVAEEIARGELVALASDLPLSRSFSLVWHPQRYRSPLWQAFKVFLGEA"
                     /locus_tag="UBA6635_00760"
                     /note="WP_005736179.1 LysR family transcriptional regulator
                     ([Pseudomonas syringae] pv. tomato str. DC3000) [pid:40.8%,
                     q_cov:95.6%, s_cov:91.6%, Eval:4.2e-53]"
                     /note="MGA_77"
     CDS             1158..2147
                     /product="UPF0324 membrane protein"
                     /inference="COORDINATES:ab initio
                     prediction:MetaGeneAnnotator"
                     /inference="similar to AA sequence:UniProtKB:Q7VV78"
                     /transl_table=11
                     /codon_start=1
                     /translation="MWQGLILCAALTGAGYILTQLPGVHDLGISPLVCALLLGFVAGNL
                     PGGTALATRARAGLQFSTRWLLRGGIVLFGLSLTWQQIAALGPRILLLDALVVAAVMLI
                     GYQVGTRLLGLDRETALLTCAGSAICGAAAVLATEATIRARPASTAMAVATVVLFGSLA
                     MLVYPLLYPLTGLDEGLFGIYIGATVHEVAQVVAAGDAVGPAALDAAVIVKLVRVMLLV
                     PFLLIVGRWWAARDTGGEPGRLTIPWFALGFLGMVLFNSLVQLPPQLHRALIVIGQLGM
                     TMAMAALGYVTRLERLAALGLRPFLLALGLFLLLTGGGLLSVRGLLGG"
                     /locus_tag="UBA6635_00770"
                     /note="Q7VV78 UPF0324 membrane protein (Bordetella
                     pertussis Tohama I) [pid:45.9%, q_cov:88.1%, s_cov:84.8%,
                     Eval:2.3e-59]"
                     /note="MGA_78"
     CDS             2317..2526
                     /product="hypothetical protein"
                     /inference="COORDINATES:ab initio
                     prediction:MetaGeneAnnotator"
                     /transl_table=11
                     /codon_start=1
                     /translation="MERAIIRLQTLARPATGLRARLHLLPLLRLWRQRLRTRRQLAQLD
                     DRQLADIGISRSERSAELDKPFWR"
                     /locus_tag="UBA6635_00780"
                     /note="MGA_79"
     CDS             2616..2933
                     /product="hypothetical protein"
                     /inference="COORDINATES:ab initio
                     prediction:MetaGeneAnnotator"
                     /inference="similar to AA sequence:RefSeq:WP_005768387.1"
                     /transl_table=11
                     /codon_start=1
                     /translation="MPRHLPLLLATTLLTAGTASAASFTGTTDMVVGGVTNTVDATSDM
                     TSSLRDDKLVVEAREDAARFVASQGEQRGARLEAALVHIRSQAPALTGSDLELAEAILA
                     R"
                     /locus_tag="UBA6635_00790"
                     /note="WP_005768387.1 hypothetical protein ([Pseudomonas
                     syringae] pv. tomato str. DC3000) [pid:59.3%, q_cov:81.9%,
                     s_cov:81.9%, Eval:2.1e-19]"
                     /note="MGA_80"
     CDS             3028..3324
                     /product="hypothetical protein"
                     /inference="COORDINATES:ab initio
                     prediction:MetaGeneAnnotator"
                     /inference="similar to AA sequence:RefSeq:WP_003096909.1"
                     /transl_table=11
                     /codon_start=1
                     /translation="MRSLYLPVALACLLAGPAQALETTTGALVKTSYVSSRLTSAPFDR
                     KLILAAREDAASFVASNGQRLGVRLQAAIRELRHAHPELDASDLELAQAILVQ"
                     /locus_tag="UBA6635_00800"
                     /note="WP_003096909.1 hypothetical protein (Pseudomonas
                     aeruginosa PAO1) [pid:62.1%, q_cov:88.8%, s_cov:89.7%,
                     Eval:2.9e-21]"
                     /note="MGA_81"
     CDS             3366..3686
                     /product="hypothetical protein"
                     /inference="COORDINATES:ab initio
                     prediction:MetaGeneAnnotator"
                     /inference="similar to AA sequence:RefSeq:WP_003096910.1"
                     /transl_table=11
                     /codon_start=1
                     /translation="MNRLLIAAPLAIALLAGAAQAQTLVATSNIVVKALDRSIDFTSDT
                     TTSIRDMKVVSEARDDAASFVASAGAVRGAQLEAAFGSLRERFAEAREASDLQLAEAIL
                     AL"
                     /locus_tag="UBA6635_00810"
                     /note="WP_003096910.1 hypothetical protein (Pseudomonas
                     aeruginosa PAO1) [pid:74.2%, q_cov:84.0%, s_cov:80.2%,
                     Eval:2.5e-28]"
                     /note="MGA_82"
     CDS             3683..5638
                     /product="hypothetical protein"
                     /inference="COORDINATES:ab initio
                     prediction:MetaGeneAnnotator"
                     /inference="similar to AA sequence:RefSeq:WP_011269381.1"
                     /transl_table=11
                     /codon_start=1
                     /translation="MKRRCAWLLVSLLALASNATQAGLRLILDETDLRPTERSASTALL
                     DEAVAALPPRLVASLDRQVQVRWLDGLHSATYGRAGPDVLELNRRLLPSLADGSAAHQA
                     TDRPHGTVRQELLATVIHEIAHLYDRARLWPADQALEQARCRQQAAGLGLVGLRDGCRG
                     QTARRFTLSDDPRLLDLAGWAQQVGRRGAREQTNAQIARSPDRYELSNPREFVAVNLEY
                     FLLDPSYACRRPSLHGYFREHFGWQPATVQPCETGYPILNAGRDFGRTPLLRLDPERVY
                     QVDYLFAEANDAWVSRWGHSMLRLVICKPGRVPGPECRLDLDQHLVLSFRAIVDDVQLS
                     SWDGLTGVYPSRLFVLPLDQVIEEYTKVELRGLASVPLKLTRKQIAQLVARSAELHWSY
                     DGDYYFLSNNCAVETLKLLRSGTARSELVALDSILPNGLLELLIHRGLADASVLEDPRE
                     ALRLGYRFDSYRDRYQAMFAVLRERLALTQQDVEQWLALPARERSRWIDSADLRAAAAM
                     LLVEQAALRRHLLLAQDELKNRYLSGRGQDASLERADSALKEILASSGYLSRPAELLDG
                     NGYGLPQPSEWTRLERESEERQLRLNELSEELDREVRLLLGDERREELEAIEVNLAQIG
                     ERLRRLHKAGGGLELP"
                     /locus_tag="UBA6635_00820"
                     /note="WP_011269381.1 hypothetical protein (Pseudomonas
                     syringae pv. syringae B728a) [pid:62.3%, q_cov:100.0%,
                     s_cov:100.0%, Eval:4.4e-229]"
                     /note="MGA_83"
ORIGIN
        1 ccaggccgac gtggtgctgg tgctcggcgc caacgacgtg gtcaacccgg cggcgaagac
       61 cgatccgaag tcgccgatcg ccggcatgcc gatcctcgag gcgtacaagg ccaagacggt
      121 catcgtcaac aagcgctcca tggccagcgg ctatgcgggc ctggacaacg annnnnnnnn
      181 nnnnnnnnnn nnncagcaaa cccctcccgg cgccgccgcg aggggtttct ttttgtccgc
      241 tcaggcttcg ccgagaaata ccttgaaggc ctgccacagc gggctgcggt agcgctgcgg
      301 atgccagacc agcgagaagc tgcgactcag cggcaggtcg ctggccaatg ccaccagttc
      361 gccgcgcgcg atctcttcgg caacgcacag ttgcgacagg cagcccaggc cgagccccgc
      421 acgcaccgcc tgcttgatcg cctcatgctg gttcaacgcc atgcgtaccc gcaaccgtgg
      481 cgtacgcatg cgcgcagccg cctcgaatac cgcccgcgag cctgagcccg gttcacgcag
      541 gatccaggct tcgccggcaa ggtcctcgtc gctcaggtag ccgcgcgcag ccaaccgatg
      601 ttgcggggcg cagacgatca gcatgcggtc ctcgcgccaa acctctgcac tcagccgagg
      661 gtcgttgcac ggaccttcga tcaggccgag gtcagcctcc agatgcagca ggtcggcaat
      721 gacttccccc gtgttgcgca gccgcgtggt cacctccgca ccgggatagc gctcggtgaa
      781 gcgcccgacc agcgagggca ccaggtgcgt gccgatggtc gcactggcca ccagcgtcag
      841 ctcgccgtgc agtgcgccat cgggctcgcg tgccgcttcg acgaaggcct ccagnncgaa
      901 acgatcgaac agcggcacct ccaggcgccg ctccagttcg gccagcgaac cgctgctcgc
      961 cgattgcgac aggttcagcc ggtccgccgc ggcggccagg ctgcctccgc gggcgacggc
     1021 cacaaagacc tgcaattgac gaaagctgac ggcgggatgc atgtcggttt ttccgttgag
     1081 ttatatcgtt ataaccattt ttacaagacg ccaccttgcc cctagcctgc gcgaaccaca
     1141 agcaggagca agcaaccatg tggcaaggcc tcatcctctg cgcggcgctg accggcgccg
     1201 gttacatcct gacccagctg cccggcgtcc acgacctggg catcagcccg ctggtctgcg
     1261 ccctgttgct cggtttcgtc gccggcaacc tacccggcgg caccgccctg gccacccgtg
     1321 cacgtgcggg cctgcaattc tccacgcgct ggctgctgcg cggcggcatc gtgctgttcg
     1381 gcctgtcgct gacctggcag cagatcgccg ccctgggccc gcgcatcctg ctgctcgatg
     1441 cgctggtagt cgcagcggta atgctgatcg gttaccaggt cggcacccgc ctgctcgggc
     1501 tcgatcgcga aacggcactg ctgacctgtg ccggcagcgc gatctgcggc gcggccgccg
     1561 tgctcgccac cgaggcgacc atccgtgcac ggcccgcttc gaccgccatg gcagtggcca
     1621 cggtggtgct gttcggcagc ctggcgatgc tggtctatcc cctgctctac ccgttgaccg
     1681 ggctcgacga ggggctgttc ggcatctaca tcggcgccac cgtgcacgag gtggcgcagg
     1741 tcgtcgcagc tggcgatgcg gtcggcccgg ccgcgctcga tgctgcggtg atcgtcaagc
     1801 tcgtccgggt gatgctgctg gtaccgttcc tgctgatcgt aggccgctgg tgggctgcgc
     1861 gcgacacggg cggcgagccg ggccggctga cgattccctg gttcgccctg ggctttctcg
     1921 gcatggtgct gttcaacagc ctcgtccagc tgccacccca gctgcaccgc gcgctcatcg
     1981 tcatcggcca gctgggcatg accatggcga tggccgctct tggctatgta acccgccttg
     2041 aacggctggc tgcgttgggg ttgcggccat ttctcctcgc cctgggcctg ttcctgctgc
     2101 tgaccggggg cgggctgctg tcggtccgcg gcctgctagg cggctgacga tcatccaccg
     2161 gcggcacagt tggcgacgcc cagagcagca cagtttgccg ttctgacgac actgtaccgg
     2221 tacaagcgca cgaccctgtg actgttgcgt aacagtggca ggcgcgaagc tgtagacccc
     2281 ctacagcccc cttgcgaaga gggaaaggag cgccccatgg aacgcgccat catccgcctg
     2341 cagacgcttg ctcgccccgc cactggcttg cgcgcccgcc tgcacctgct gccgctgttg
     2401 cgcctctggc ggcagcgcct gcgtacccgg cgccaactcg cgcagctgga cgatcgtcag
     2461 ctcgccgata tcggcatcag tcgcagcgag cgcagtgccg agctggacaa gccgttctgg
     2521 cgctagctcg gctcgcgtgg gcggaactaa tcttccggta acggaacgcc gaggcgctcc
     2581 ggctgtccag agccgaacca gacaggagaa ccgccatgcc acgccacctg cccctactgc
     2641 ttgccactac cctgctgacc gccggtaccg cctcggcggc cagtttcacc ggcaccactg
     2701 acatggtggt cggcggcgtg accaacaccg tggacgcgac ttccgacatg acgtcctcgc
     2761 tacgtgacga caagctggtg gtcgaggcgc gcgaggacgc agcacgcttc gtcgccagcc
     2821 agggcgagca acgcggcgcc cggctggagg cggccctcgt gcatatccgc agccaggcgc
     2881 cggcgctcac cggcagcgat ctggaactgg ccgaggcaat cctcgcccgt tgagccgcat
     2941 gatcgccgcg gccgcagccc taaggctggc cggggccgtc gggtttcgct agcctttgcg
     3001 accggattaa tccgtaccgg aagtaccatg cgatcgcttt acctgcccgt tgccctggcc
     3061 tgcctgctgg ccggcccagc ccaggcgctg gaaaccacca ccggcgccct ggtcaagacc
     3121 agctatgtca gcagccgcct gaccagcgcc ccgttcgacc gaaagctcat actcgccgcc
     3181 cgcgaagacg ccgccagctt cgttgccagc aacggccaac gactcggtgt acgcctgcag
     3241 gccgccatcc gcgagctacg ccacgcccat cctgagctgg acgccagcga tctggaactg
     3301 gcccaggcca tactcgtcca atgacccgcc ggccgaggcc ggcgccaact ccgagaatca
     3361 tcgacatgaa ccgactcctg atagccgccc cgctggccat tgcccttctc gctggcgcgg
     3421 cccaggccca gaccctggtg gccaccagca acatcgtggt gaaagcgctg gaccgcagca
     3481 tcgacttcac ctccgatacc actacctcga tccgcgacat gaaggtggtc agcgaagccc
     3541 gtgacgacgc cgcaagcttt gtcgccagcg ccggcgcggt tcgtggcgca cagctggagg
     3601 cggccttcgg tagcctgcgc gagcgcttcg ccgaagcgcg tgaggccagc gacctgcagc
     3661 tggccgaagc cattctcgcc ctgtgaaacg acgctgcgcc tggctgctgg tcagcctgct
     3721 ggcgctcgcc agcaacgcta cccaggctgg gctgcggctg attctcgacg aaaccgatct
     3781 gcggccgacc gaacgcagcg ccagcacggc actgctggac gaagccgtgg ccgccctgcc
     3841 gccgcgactg gtcgccagcc tcgaccgcca ggtgcaggtg cgctggctcg atggcctcca
     3901 ctccgcaact tatggccgcg ccgggccgga tgtgctggaa ctcaatcgac gcctgctgcc
     3961 gtcgctcgcc gacggcagcg cggcgcacca ggccaccgac cgtccgcatg gcacggtacg
     4021 ccaggaactg ctggccaccg tcattcacga aattgcccac ctctatgacc gcgcccgcct
     4081 ctggcctgcc gaccaggcgc tggagcaggc ccgctgtcgc cagcaggccg caggcctcgg
     4141 cctggtcggg ttgcgggacg gctgccgggg ccagaccgca cgccgcttta ccctgagcga
     4201 cgaccctcgc ctgctcgacc tcgccggctg ggcccagcag gtcggccggc gcggcgcgcg
     4261 agaacagacc aacgcgcaaa tcgcccgcag ccccgaccgc tacgagctga gcaacccgcg
     4321 cgagttcgtc gcggtaaatc tcgaatactt cctcctcgac cccagctatg cctgccgccg
     4381 cccgtcgctg catggctatt tccgcgagca cttcggctgg caaccggcaa cggttcagcc
     4441 ctgcgagacg ggctatccga tcctcaatgc cggccgcgac ttcggtcgca cgccgctgct
     4501 gcgcctggac ccggagcggg tctatcaggt cgactacctg ttcgccgagg ccaacgatgc
     4561 ctgggtcagc cgctggggcc acagcatgct gcgcctggtg atttgcaagc ccgggcgcgt
     4621 gcccggcccg gagtgccggc tggacctgga tcagcacctg gtgctgtcgt tccgcgccat
     4681 tgtcgacgat gtgcagctgt cgagttggga cgggctgact ggcgtctatc catcacgcct
     4741 gttcgttctg ccgctggatc aagtcatcga ggaatacacc aaggtcgagc tgcgcggcct
     4801 ggcctcggtg ccgctgaagc tcacccgcaa gcagatcgcc cagctcgtcg cgcgtagcgc
     4861 cgaactgcac tggagctatg acggcgacta ctacttcctg tcgaacaatt gcgcggtgga
     4921 aacgctcaag ctgctgcgca gcggcacggc acgtagcgag ctggtcgcac tggacagcat
     4981 cctgcccaac ggactgctgg agctgctgat ccatcgcggc cttgctgacg ccagcgtgct
     5041 tgaagatcct cgcgaagcct tgcgcctggg ttatcgcttc gactcctacc gcgatcgcta
     5101 ccaggccatg ttcgccgtgc tgcgcgagcg cctggcgcta acgcagcagg acgtcgaaca
     5161 atggctggcc ctgccggcac gcgaacgcag ccgctggatc gactcagccg acctgcgggc
     5221 cgcggccgcg atgctgctgg tggaacaggc cgccctgcgc cgccacctgc tgctggctca
     5281 ggacgagctg aaaaatcgct accttagcgg gcgtggtcag gacgccagcc tggagcgagc
     5341 cgacagcgcc ctgaaggaaa tcctcgccag cagcggctac ctcagccgcc cggccgaact
     5401 gctcgacggc aatggctacg gcctgcccca gcccagcgaa tggacccggc tggaacgcga
     5461 gagcgaagaa cgtcagctac ggctgaacga actgagcgaa gaactcgacc gggaagtccg
     5521 cctgctgctg ggcgatgagc gccgcgagga actcgaagcg atcgaagtga acctggccca
     5581 gatcggcgag cgtctgcgta ggttgcacaa ggctgggggt gggttggagt tgccgtgaga
     5641 agttatttac agcagttatc gctttagtcc aaacaatttg atttcggtga tcggaagact
     5701 gtctcttgca tcgggataca agctgatcat acgtccaatc cccgctctcg ctccaagtcg
     5761 agcagccgtg tagtcgggcc attgggttgc agacgttcgg tgacgatctg tggccagcga
     5821 ttgcgggagc gacgcttggc aatgctgtag gtgaactcct gcagccagtt catcgggtag
     5881 aaaaacaggt gtcccagata gagaaccgca tcggaccact ccaagtagtt cttgccctcg
     5941 ttggcttctt ttttctcggc aatcctttgc cgccggtagg caagaaaccc ggtggggttg
     6001 gtatgggcag aaagcatttt cttgacgtag gcgtcggacg cgctgtgctg gccgttttca
     6061 tcgaaccaag gaccattgtc catataggca cgtagccatt cccaaaaacc cttctgcatt
     6121 tgaagagttt tacccatcgg taagccgagg cttaccagca aggcattgtc gggctcgccg
     6181 aggcggcgta cgaggatttc cagtgaggca tttcgcatac ctccggaatg tgggccaacc
     6241 ataacgaact cgcctgccag cgcctgtata ccgtcccagg ggctgtggta cagcttgccg
     6301 ttgtgatcga aatagacttc tcgggtgcgg cggttgaaga gtatcggcaa ggggagagga
     6361 cggcgggttt cccacaggaa cgggataacg aacagagcgg ctactaagat tactcctgtc
     6421 aaaatgccat ctgtatttcc gctcaggatg aggatggaac acatgagaag caccattacc
     6481 ccaccaactc caagagctcc agtcagcatt cccctgtcgg aatccccgcc ggtcttgatg
     6541 gccagataat gctcggtatg ttcatcggta acgaacatct cccaaggctt ctcaccagtg
     6601 ggctcattgg cgcgcaacag cacactcggg gcctgcccga agcgatttgt agtggtcaac
     6661 tgattc
//
LOCUS       sequence003            31327 bp    DNA     linear   BCT 03-FEB-2021
DEFINITION  Stutzerimonas balearica UBA6635 DNA, scaffold: sequence003.
ACCESSION   sequence003
VERSION     sequence003.1
KEYWORDS    .
SOURCE      Stutzerimonas balearica UBA6635
  ORGANISM  Stutzerimonas balearica UBA6635
            .
COMMENT     Annotated by DFAST (https://dfast.nig.ac.jp).
FEATURES             Location/Qualifiers
     source          1..31327
                     /mol_type="genomic DNA"
                     /organism="Stutzerimonas balearica"
                     /strain="UBA6635"
     CDS             complement(33..1145)
                     /product="integrase"
                     /inference="COORDINATES:ab initio
                     prediction:MetaGeneAnnotator"
                     /inference="similar to AA sequence:RefSeq:WP_005615166.1"
                     /transl_table=11
                     /codon_start=1
                     /translation="MPLTDTACRTAKPKEKPYKLTDGSGLYLEVKPNGVKAWRYRFELS
                     DGHTKKESVFAIGDYVIAPKGETPEQAKERRKGRRFTLSEAREERIKARSLVVQGINPA
                     HHRQQERVKRDYEKAXPVHILEVLKGAVENNGPSVAAEAKRSMSGVFELAISTLRATSD
                     PVHPVRKALPANKTQHKRPLSTEEIGKLLRDVESHGGRHETLCAFRLMWMTLCRPSEAV
                     EAQWSEFDLDKALWKIPAVRMKKRKDHTNPLPQQAVEMLRGLHAITGKYTHVFPHRDVR
                     TRPMVSASFRQMLNVLGWAGKYSPHATRTTGSTRLNEMGFSADWIERQLAHTEQNAVRR
                     TYNHAEYLNDRAIMMQRWADMLDSWKKESA"
                     /locus_tag="UBA6635_00830"
                     /note="WP_005615166.1 integrase ([Pseudomonas syringae] pv.
                     tomato str. DC3000) [pid:50.5%, q_cov:99.5%, s_cov:98.7%,
                     Eval:3.0e-106]"
                     /note="MGA_85"
     CDS             complement(1335..2435)
                     /product="ribosome-binding ATPase YchF"
                     /inference="COORDINATES:ab initio
                     prediction:MetaGeneAnnotator"
                     /inference="similar to AA sequence:UniProtKB:Q9HVC2"
                     /transl_table=11
                     /codon_start=1
                     /translation="MGFNCGIVGLPNVGKSTLFNALTKSGIAAENFPFCTIEPNSGIVP
                     MPDPRLDALAAIVKPERVIPTTMEFVDIAGLVAGASKGEGLGNKFLANIRETDAIAHVV
                     RCFEDENVIHVANSVDPKRDIEIIDLELIMADLDSCEKQLQRVTRTAKGGDKEAVAQKA
                     LLEKLIPHLTEGKPARSLLKNFSDEEKRLAKTFHLLTTKPVMYIANVAEDGFENNPHLD
                     VVNAIAEEEGAIVVPVCNKIEAEIAELDDLEEMQMFLETMGMEEPGLNRVIRAGYELLN
                     LQTYFTAGVKEVRAWTVKVGATAPQAAAVIHTDFEKGFIRAEVIAYDDFIAYKGEAGAK
                     EAGKWRLEGKEYIVKDGDVMHFRFNV"
                     /locus_tag="UBA6635_00840"
                     /gene="ychF"
                     /note="Q9HVC2 ribosome-binding ATPase YchF (Pseudomonas
                     aeruginosa PAO1) [pid:88.8%, q_cov:100.0%, s_cov:100.0%,
                     Eval:1.2e-187]"
                     /note="MGA_86"
     CDS             complement(2460..3044)
                     /product="peptidyl-tRNA hydrolase"
                     /inference="COORDINATES:ab initio
                     prediction:MetaGeneAnnotator"
                     /inference="similar to AA sequence:UniProtKB:Q9HVC3"
                     /transl_table=11
                     /codon_start=1
                     /translation="MTAVKLIVGLGNPGPEYDQTRHNAGALFVERLAAREGVHLGADKK
                     YFGLVGKFSHRGEDIRLLIPTTYMNRSGQAVAALAGFYRIPPESILVAHDELDMPPGVA
                     KLKLGGGHGGHNGLRDIIAKLGNQNGFYRLRLGIGHPGHASLVSGYVLGRAPQAEREKL
                     DASIDFALDIVPEILAGDWTRAMQRLHSQKA"
                     /locus_tag="UBA6635_00850"
                     /gene="pth"
                     /EC_number="3.1.1.29"
                     /note="Q9HVC3 peptidyl-tRNA hydrolase (Pseudomonas
                     aeruginosa PAO1) [pid:82.0%, q_cov:100.0%, s_cov:100.0%,
                     Eval:1.4e-90]"
                     /note="MGA_87"
     CDS             complement(3076..3690)
                     /product="50S ribosomal protein L25"
                     /inference="COORDINATES:ab initio
                     prediction:MetaGeneAnnotator"
                     /inference="similar to AA sequence:UniProtKB:Q9HVC4"
                     /transl_table=11
                     /codon_start=1
                     /translation="MTDFTLNAQVRSDLGKGASRRLRRNASLVPAVIYGGDKAPLSISI
                     LAKELAKLLENEASFSHVLSLNVDGQNESVLIKALQRHPAKSFVLHADFVRVVAGQKLT
                     ATVPLHFINQESSVGVKQQGGEILHNINEVEVSCLPQDLPEFIEVDMANVEVGQVLHMT
                     DLKLPKGVELVSLAHGSDLPVANVHAPRVNKDDTKEEGAAE"
                     /locus_tag="UBA6635_00860"
                     /gene="rplY"
                     /note="Q9HVC4 50S ribosomal protein L25 (Pseudomonas
                     aeruginosa PAO1) [pid:75.0%, q_cov:100.0%, s_cov:100.0%,
                     Eval:4.0e-83]"
                     /note="MGA_88"
     CDS             complement(3799..4740)
                     /product="ribose-phosphate pyrophosphokinase"
                     /inference="COORDINATES:ab initio
                     prediction:MetaGeneAnnotator"
                     /inference="similar to AA sequence:UniProtKB:Q9HVC5"
                     /transl_table=11
                     /codon_start=1
                     /translation="MSKMMVFTGNANPDLARRVVRQLHIPLGDAYVGKFSDGEISVEIN
                     ENVRGKDVFLIQPTCAPTNDNLMELVVMADAFRRSSATRITAVVPYFGYARQDRRPRSA
                     RVPISAKVVADMLDVVGVNRVLTVDLHADQIQGFFDMPVDNIYGSPVLVDDIQAQRFEN
                     LLVVSPDIGGVVRARAVAKSLGVDLAIIDKRRPKANQSEVMHIIGDVDGRTCILVDDMV
                     DTAGTLCHAAKALKEHGAAKVYAYCTHPILSGRAIENIEGSVLDELVVTNTIPLSAAAQ
                     ACTRIRQLDIAPVVAEAVRRISNAESISAMFR"
                     /locus_tag="UBA6635_00870"
                     /gene="prs"
                     /EC_number="2.7.6.1"
                     /note="Q9HVC5 ribose-phosphate pyrophosphokinase
                     (Pseudomonas aeruginosa PAO1) [pid:93.9%, q_cov:100.0%,
                     s_cov:100.0%, Eval:3.6e-163]"
                     /note="MGA_89"
     tRNA            complement(4819..4893)
                     /product="tRNA-Gln"
                     /inference="COORDINATES:profile:Aragorn:1.2.38"
                     /locus_tag="UBA6635_t00010"
                     /note="Aragorn_1"
     tRNA            complement(4943..5017)
                     /product="tRNA-Gln"
                     /inference="COORDINATES:profile:Aragorn:1.2.38"
                     /locus_tag="UBA6635_t00020"
                     /note="Aragorn_2"
     CDS             complement(5036..5899)
                     /product="4-diphosphocytidyl-2-C-methyl-D-erythritol
                     kinase"
                     /inference="COORDINATES:ab initio
                     prediction:MetaGeneAnnotator"
                     /inference="similar to AA sequence:UniProtKB:P42805"
                     /transl_table=11
                     /codon_start=1
                     /translation="MPTPLTLPAPAKLNLMLHVLGRREDGYHELQTLFQFLDHGDELTF
                     ARREDGQIRLLSDLPGVDHESNLIVRAARLLQQLGDDVPGADITLVKRLPMGGGIGGGS
                     SDAATTLLGLNRLWNLGLDLDRLAQLGLSLGADVPVFVRGHAAFAEGVGERLQPVELPE
                     PWYLVAVPQVSVSTAEIFSDPELTRNTPPITVRSLLAGGGHNDCQPVVEKRYPQVRNAL
                     SLLNKFVPARMTGTGACVFGSFPNEGEADKVRRQLPATLPSFVARGSNVSMLHRMLERL
                     EQEGDA"
                     /locus_tag="UBA6635_00880"
                     /gene="ispE"
                     /EC_number="2.7.1.148"
                     /note="P42805 4-diphosphocytidyl-2-C-methyl-D-erythritol
                     kinase (Pseudomonas aeruginosa PAO1) [pid:70.1%,
                     q_cov:97.9%, s_cov:99.6%, Eval:2.9e-108]"
                     /note="MGA_90"
     CDS             complement(5899..6519)
                     /product="outer-membrane lipoprotein LolB"
                     /inference="COORDINATES:ab initio
                     prediction:MetaGeneAnnotator"
                     /inference="similar to AA sequence:UniProtKB:Q4ZXX0"
                     /transl_table=11
                     /codon_start=1
                     /translation="MPLFRYLLPALLSLLLAGCAGIGPRESVEGAGSTADWRHHKAQIA
                     RIDGWQISGKIGIRAPQDSGSGTLFWLQRQDYFDIRLSGPLGRGATRLTGRPDAVTLEI
                     AGQGRYQADSPEALVERQLGWQLPVSNLLWWVRGLPAPDSRSRLSLDGASRLARLEQDG
                     WQVDYLAYRDEDGYALPERIRLEGRDLQVTLVIKDWQPRQLGR"
                     /locus_tag="UBA6635_00890"
                     /gene="lolB"
                     /note="Q4ZXX0 outer-membrane lipoprotein LolB (Pseudomonas
                     syringae pv. syringae B728a) [pid:71.9%, q_cov:93.2%,
                     s_cov:93.7%, Eval:4.1e-83]"
                     /note="MGA_91"
     CDS             complement(6523..8253)
                     /product="TPR repeat-containing protein"
                     /inference="COORDINATES:ab initio
                     prediction:MetaGeneAnnotator"
                     /inference="similar to AA sequence:UniProtKB:P42810"
                     /transl_table=11
                     /codon_start=1
                     /translation="MNRLLALSALLFLGGCQTLLHDEPQSGPPVQEQSEPGPARSSQAA
                     AGSFSEDTLYALLVAELAGQRNRFDIALGNYVQQAHATQDAGVAERAFRIAEYLGADQA
                     ALDTALVWARNAPENLDAQRAAAIQLARAGRYEESMGFMEKVLQGQGSTHFDFLALSAA
                     ESDPDTRAGLLQSFDRLLARNPGNEQLAFGKAVLLQQDGRQEEALSLLEQQTGEQQQVP
                     SILLRARLLQSLDRSKEALAVLERALEQYPEDKRLRLTYARLLVEQNRLEAAMGEFATL
                     VQQNPTDDDLRFSMALVCMEAEAWREAIVYLEELVERGSHVDAAQFNLGRAYQALGRTT
                     KALAAFEQVGPGNEYLPAKLLQAQLLFGAKRDREASTVLAKARDEQPDYAIQLYLIEIE
                     ALSEHDRVEQAWALVERALEAYPDDLNLLYTRAMLAEKRGDLAGLERDLRAIIEREPEN
                     AMALNALGYTLADRTDRHEEARRLIEQAYQVNPDDPAILDSLGWVNYRLGNLDEAERLL
                     RRAYAEFQDHEVAAHLGEVLWARGKRQQARKLWSEALKKQPDSQILRDTIQRLTDSETP
                     "
                     /locus_tag="UBA6635_00900"
                     /note="P42810 TPR repeat-containing protein (Pseudomonas
                     aeruginosa PAO1) [pid:65.7%, q_cov:100.0%, s_cov:97.5%,
                     Eval:1.1e-212]"
                     /note="MGA_92"
     CDS             8437..9705
                     /product="glutamyl-tRNA reductase"
                     /inference="COORDINATES:ab initio
                     prediction:MetaGeneAnnotator"
                     /inference="similar to AA sequence:UniProtKB:P42807"
                     /transl_table=11
                     /codon_start=1
                     /translation="MAFLALGINHKTASVDVRERVAFTPEQMVEALQQLCRVTPTREAA
                     ILSTCNRSELYLHQDQAEADAVLAWLANYHRLNLDELKACAYVHVDEQAVRHMMRVASG
                     LDSLVLGEPQILGQMKSAYAVAREAGSVGPLLGRLFQATFSTAKTVRTDTAIGENPVSV
                     AFAAVSLARQIFSNLQHSQALLIGAGETITLVARHLHEQGVKKIVVANRTLERASALAA
                     EFGAQAILLADIPQELHNSDIVISSTASQLPILGKGAVEQALKQRKHKPMFMVDIAVPR
                     DIEPQVGELDDVYLYSVDDLHEVVAENLKSRQGAAQAAEELVAAGTSDFMLRLRELAAV
                     DVLKAYRQNAERIRDEELGKAQRLLANGASAEEALAQLARGLTNKLLHAPSVQLKKLSA
                     EGRVEALGVVQELFALGDGTDNR"
                     /locus_tag="UBA6635_00910"
                     /gene="hemA"
                     /EC_number="1.2.1.70"
                     /note="P42807 glutamyl-tRNA reductase (Pseudomonas
                     aeruginosa PAO1) [pid:84.7%, q_cov:99.1%, s_cov:99.1%,
                     Eval:1.9e-195]"
                     /note="MGA_93"
     CDS             9702..10784
                     /product="peptide chain release factor 1"
                     /inference="COORDINATES:ab initio
                     prediction:MetaGeneAnnotator"
                     /inference="similar to AA sequence:UniProtKB:P42806"
                     /transl_table=11
                     /codon_start=1
                     /translation="MKPSLLNKLDVLQDRFEELTALLGDAEVISDQARFRAYSREYAEV
                     EPVIGAYRQLRKVQADLEGAQALLKDSDPDLREMAEQEVGEAREQLDVLEASLQRMLLP
                     RDPNDSRNVFLEIRAGTGGDEAAIFAGDLFRMYSRYAEKQGWRVEILSESEGEHGGYKE
                     IISRVEGDNVYAKLKFESGAHRVQRVPETESQGRIHTSACTVAVLPEPDEQAAVEINPA
                     ELRIDTYRSSGAGGQHVNKTDSAIRITHLPTGIVVECQEERSQHKNRAKAMAWLAAKLQ
                     DRQDAAAHKEISETRKLLVGSGDRSERIRTYNFPQGRVTDHRINLTLYSLSEVIAGAVE
                     QVIEPLLLEYQADQLASIGD"
                     /locus_tag="UBA6635_00920"
                     /gene="prfA"
                     /note="P42806 peptide chain release factor 1 (Pseudomonas
                     aeruginosa PAO1) [pid:86.7%, q_cov:100.0%, s_cov:100.0%,
                     Eval:1.3e-178]"
                     /note="MGA_94"
     CDS             10788..11645
                     /product="release factor glutamine methyltransferase"
                     /inference="COORDINATES:ab initio
                     prediction:MetaGeneAnnotator"
                     /inference="similar to AA sequence:UniProtKB:Q9HVC8"
                     /transl_table=11
                     /codon_start=1
                     /translation="MASIQSLLQNAELPGSPSARLDAEWLLAAALGKPATYLRTWPERE
                     VPAECAERFAGMLARRRQGEPVAYILGRQGFWSLDLEVAPHTLIPRPDTELLVETALAL
                     LPDEAARALDLGTGTGAIALALACERPSWQVVGVDRIAEAVALAERNRLRLRLGNVAFS
                     QSHWYQALAGQRFLLIVSNPPYIAASDPHLGEGDVRFEPPSALVAGADGLDDLRSIIDG
                     AAQHLLPGGWLLLEHGYDQGDAVRALLQGAGFVEVRSCRDLGGHERVSLGRLIGQPSEA
                     PHAQ"
                     /locus_tag="UBA6635_00930"
                     /gene="prmC"
                     /EC_number="2.1.1.297"
                     /note="Q9HVC8 release factor glutamine methyltransferase
                     (Pseudomonas aeruginosa PAO1) [pid:64.8%, q_cov:95.8%,
                     s_cov:98.9%, Eval:1.3e-95]"
                     /note="MGA_95"
     CDS             11635..12390
                     /product="molybdopterin-synthase adenylyltransferase MoeB"
                     /inference="COORDINATES:ab initio
                     prediction:MetaGeneAnnotator"
                     /inference="similar to AA sequence:RefSeq:WP_005768857.1"
                     /transl_table=11
                     /codon_start=1
                     /translation="MLSDEELLRYSRQILLKQVDVEGQLRLKASRVLVVGLGGLGSPVA
                     LYLAAAGVGELHLADFDRLDLTNLQRQIVHDSAALGQHKVDSAMARLERLNPEITLVAH
                     RVAMDADTLTAAVEAVDLVLDCTDNFAVREAVNAACVAARRPLVSGAAIRLEGQLSVFD
                     PRDASSPCYHCLYGHGSEAELTCSEAGVLGPLVGLVGSLQALEALKLLVGFGEPLVGRL
                     LLIDAFSTRFRELKVRRDPACTVCGSHAG"
                     /locus_tag="UBA6635_00940"
                     /gene="moeB"
                     /note="WP_005768857.1 molybdopterin-synthase
                     adenylyltransferase MoeB ([Pseudomonas syringae] pv. tomato
                     str. DC3000) [pid:80.6%, q_cov:98.4%, s_cov:95.4%,
                     Eval:1.0e-111]"
                     /note="MGA_96"
     CDS             12380..13183
                     /product="glutamate racemase"
                     /inference="COORDINATES:ab initio
                     prediction:MetaGeneAnnotator"
                     /inference="similar to AA sequence:UniProtKB:Q9HVD0"
                     /transl_table=11
                     /codon_start=1
                     /translation="MPADAAAPVGVFDSGVGGLSVLREIRQRLPHEALLYVADSAHVPY
                     GEKTPDFIRQRCRAIARFLLDRGAKALVLACNTATAAGVAELRELYPEVPIVGMEPAVK
                     PAARATRSGVVGVLATTGTLKSARFAALLDRFASDVRVITQPCPGLVERIEAGDLQGPV
                     TRALLAGWVEPLLAQGCDTLILGCTHYPFIRPLLTELVPQDVQLVDTGAAVARRLEQLL
                     ASSGLLNHSQRQQPARFFSSGAPGRLAEVLPLLWGDEADVQVCPV"
                     /locus_tag="UBA6635_00950"
                     /gene="murI"
                     /EC_number="5.1.1.3"
                     /note="Q9HVD0 glutamate racemase (Pseudomonas aeruginosa
                     PAO1) [pid:70.4%, q_cov:96.3%, s_cov:96.6%, Eval:1.3e-99]"
                     /note="MGA_97"
     CDS             13259..13777
                     /product="lipid A deacylase PagL"
                     /inference="COORDINATES:ab initio
                     prediction:MetaGeneAnnotator"
                     /inference="similar to AA sequence:UniProtKB:Q9HVD1"
                     /transl_table=11
                     /codon_start=1
                     /translation="MNKLISLGLAAALGVMPFAGAHAMGITGAVGATGESTMTYRLGLQ
                     HDFGKSWFQSSTGRLTGYWDVAYTYWEGDETSANHSLSLAPVFVYEFNGDSVRPYIEAG
                     IGIAGFESTEIEDRDLGSSFQFEDRIGLGLRFAGGHEVGIRALHYSNAGLKNPNDGVES
                     YAVHYRMDF"
                     /locus_tag="UBA6635_00960"
                     /gene="pagL"
                     /EC_number="3.1.1.77"
                     /note="Q9HVD1 lipid A deacylase PagL (Pseudomonas
                     aeruginosa PAO1) [pid:63.2%, q_cov:98.8%, s_cov:98.8%,
                     Eval:2.0e-60]"
                     /note="MGA_98"
     CDS             complement(13829..15088)
                     /product="uracil permease"
                     /inference="COORDINATES:ab initio
                     prediction:MetaGeneAnnotator"
                     /inference="similar to AA sequence:RefSeq:WP_003094970.1"
                     /transl_table=11
                     /codon_start=1
                     /translation="MTGTQEPLARQVLAGAQMLFVAFGALVLMPLITGMDPNVALFTAG
                     LGTLLFQLVTRRQVPVFLASSFAFIAPIIAAKGEFGLPAVLGGVVAAGLVYVLLGFAVR
                     IKGAGFIDRLLPPVVIAPVIISIGLALSPVAVNMAMGKSGDGATELVPYGTAMLISMPA
                     LLTTLLVAVLGKGLFRLVPILAGVFVGYSLALAFGVVDTSGMLAAPWLAVPNFVAPEFH
                     LGAILFMVPVALAPAIEHIGGVVAIGGVTGNNYLKNPGLHRTLLGDGLATSAAGLFGGP
                     PNTTYAEVTGAVMLTKNYNPKIMTWAAAFAIVLAFIGKFGAALLSIPVPVMGGILCLLF
                     GSIAVVGLSTLIRHQIDLSEARNLIIVSVTLVFGIGGMVVGNGEFSLSGISLAAIVALL
                     LNVLLPGAEGWKNKQLDETL"
                     /locus_tag="UBA6635_00970"
                     /gene="uraA"
                     /note="WP_003094970.1 uracil permease (Pseudomonas
                     aeruginosa PAO1) [pid:71.9%, q_cov:98.6%, s_cov:97.4%,
                     Eval:4.3e-168]"
                     /note="MGA_99"
     CDS             complement(15091..15729)
                     /product="uracil phosphoribosyltransferase"
                     /inference="COORDINATES:ab initio
                     prediction:MetaGeneAnnotator"
                     /inference="similar to AA sequence:UniProtKB:Q4ZXU7"
                     /transl_table=11
                     /codon_start=1
                     /translation="MPIREIRHPLIRHKLGLMRRADISTKNFRELAQEVGSILTYEATQ
                     DLPLEQYSIDGWCGPVQVEKISGKKITVVPILRAGIGMLDGVLSLIPGAKVSAVGIARN
                     EQTLQAQTYLEKLVPEIEQRLAIIIDPMLATGGSMVATIDMLKKAGCREIRALVLVAAP
                     EGIAAVDKAHPDVTIYTASVDERLDEHGYIVPGLGDAGDKIFGTKQKDV"
                     /locus_tag="UBA6635_00980"
                     /gene="upp"
                     /EC_number="2.4.2.9"
                     /note="Q4ZXU7 uracil phosphoribosyltransferase (Pseudomonas
                     syringae pv. syringae B728a) [pid:87.7%, q_cov:99.5%,
                     s_cov:99.5%, Eval:8.4e-103]"
                     /note="MGA_100"
     CDS             15954..16511
                     /product="hypoxanthine-guanine phosphoribosyltransferase"
                     /inference="COORDINATES:ab initio
                     prediction:MetaGeneAnnotator"
                     /inference="similar to AA sequence:RefSeq:WP_003318214.1"
                     /transl_table=11
                     /codon_start=1
                     /translation="MPVDLEHIRQVMAESDCLYSEAEVEAAIDAVAEKINAELAERNPV
                     VFCVMNGGLIFSGKLVTKLNFPLELSYLHATRYRNETSGGELFWKAKPEISFIDRDVLI
                     IDDILDEGHTLGAIIDFCRHAGAAAVHTAVLIDKDHQRKARPDLKADYVGLSCIDRYIF
                     GYGMDYKGYWRNAPGIYAVKGL"
                     /locus_tag="UBA6635_00990"
                     /EC_number="2.4.2.8"
                     /note="WP_003318214.1 hypoxanthine-guanine
                     phosphoribosyltransferase (Pseudomonas syringae pv.
                     syringae B728a) [pid:83.2%, q_cov:100.0%, s_cov:100.0%,
                     Eval:4.4e-88]"
                     /note="MGA_101"
     CDS             16943..18754
                     /product="hypothetical protein"
                     /inference="COORDINATES:ab initio
                     prediction:MetaGeneAnnotator"
                     /inference="similar to AA sequence:RefSeq:WP_003093045.1"
                     /transl_table=11
                     /codon_start=1
                     /translation="MTKTTRQGIFRPTSLALAIALSTAAPAYAVTFNIGEIEGQFDSSM
                     SIGASWAMDDPDMDLVGAANGGTGFTQTGDDGRLNFKKGETFSKIFKGVHDLELRYRDS
                     GAFIRGKYWYDFELKDESRLFKDISDSNRKEAAQSSGAEILDAFLYHNYYLGDLPGTVR
                     LGKQVVSWGESTFIGNSINSINPLDAAAFRRPGAEIKEGLIPVNMLYVSQGLTDRLSME
                     AFYQLEWDQTIVDNCGTFFSGADVAADGCDTNYNILRSFSPFEQALFQNFGVTVTEEGL
                     MVPRGGDRDARDSGQFGVALRWLGDSTEYGAYFMNYHSRTPNLSMQNTDLAGIQAAGTA
                     FGLAGPDALLATLLGRGQYFLEYPEDIRLYGVSFSTTLPTGTAWSGEVSYRPNAPVQIN
                     TTDVTGMLAAGIGGSLATGDLAGAAAQAGMEHKGYNRKEITQIQTTFTHFFDQVLGAER
                     YTVVGEVGYTHVGGLESKRDVRYGRDAIFGSPAGTQPSNVLSEAMYGWDGFVTANSWGY
                     RLRAIADYNNVFAGINLKPNLSFSHDVDGYGPNGLFNEDAKAISIGLDAEYQNTYTASL
                     SYTDFFDGDYNTLVDRDFLAFSVGVNF"
                     /locus_tag="UBA6635_01000"
                     /note="WP_003093045.1 hypothetical protein (Pseudomonas
                     aeruginosa PAO1) [pid:58.3%, q_cov:97.0%, s_cov:97.2%,
                     Eval:3.1e-205]"
                     /note="MGA_102"
     CDS             18847..20208
                     /product="hypothetical protein"
                     /inference="COORDINATES:ab initio
                     prediction:MetaGeneAnnotator"
                     /inference="similar to AA sequence:RefSeq:WP_003114488.1"
                     /transl_table=11
                     /codon_start=1
                     /translation="MKTTRKLFSVLAFSLLASSVMAAVSQEEAAKLGNSLTPLGAEKAG
                     NADGTIPAWTGGLSTDAAPLKGGHLTNPFKNEQPKFVITAQNVDQYKDKLTAGQLAMFK
                     RYPETYKIRVFETHRSAALPDSIYEAAKKSALNAELVEGGNGIANFTESRYYAFPIPKN
                     GLEVIWNHITRYRGGNVRRNIVQATPQTNGSYTLVHFEDEVAFPSDMSDLDPERAKNAL
                     LFFKQRVTAPSRLAGNVLLVHDSLDQVKDPRQAWIYNAGQRRVRRAPQVAYDGPGTASD
                     GMRTTDNFDMFSGAPDRYDWKLIGKKELYIPYNSFDIASSDLKYDDVIKAGHVNQDLAR
                     YELHRVWEIEANLKSGERNIYAKRRFFVDEDTWTIVQSELYDGRGQLWRVGEGHMLQYY
                     QHKVPAYAFEALYDIISGRYIAIGMSNEEKPFDWGYKASAGDFTPAALRNAGVR"
                     /locus_tag="UBA6635_01010"
                     /note="WP_003114488.1 hypothetical protein (Pseudomonas
                     aeruginosa PAO1) [pid:67.5%, q_cov:100.0%, s_cov:100.0%,
                     Eval:1.3e-186]"
                     /note="MGA_103"
     CDS             20421..23042
                     /product="transcriptional regulator"
                     /inference="COORDINATES:ab initio
                     prediction:MetaGeneAnnotator"
                     /inference="similar to AA sequence:RefSeq:WP_003103006.1"
                     /transl_table=11
                     /codon_start=1
                     /translation="MSVSFLPDAMTGEAPAQVPGPVIPRLPPVHVARPRLSDALLSCDC
                     RLRLVCAPAGFGKSVLMSECARQVPGDTLLVWLDIGGRALSVDQLYARLAAALGHPPAA
                     GQSREDVLRLLGHVRQPLWIMLDDYPRQPSPELDECLDMLLEFGPESISWWVTSRRQPA
                     WKLPRLLLQGHLFECEAQALAFTPDELGQLLRAHRLQLPGDSFQQLLQGTEGWPAGVCL
                     LLLNADEQAVRERLVAGTPLLRDYVQREVLDGQSDEIRRALFALARLPRFSATLCDHVL
                     DGIDGRILETLSTYQLFVRQIDNCGEWFRLWRPLALLLQRLPEAVSSSHIHLRACQWFA
                     SRDEMREAVEHALWAGQPEVAANYLQRYGQEQLLIGDNVSHFLKWRSQLPQDLFVSTTR
                     LIVLQGWALIVSARLDEVDECLAELAKFFPQPDARRQAQLLAHWQALRGFVARLRGDPA
                     AREHCLQALEVLTDHAWAQRVLCYQTLCQQAMAEGCLELAQHYNSEGMKLARLKGSVIY
                     ETMLNVDRVQLLELTGEFERAVGVLDEAIRMLRDTVRHSPIIGRLQLLQGHLLAYQGLD
                     DPAREAFQKGRVETETCGDSYTFFGYVGLAELAARNHEFTDAYHWLREAERLTQWRHVP
                     EARFRGILRLMNGVAWLHQGDLAKARSAMQQVCEQYAEGGHLAPSGFYELLPRARRYLA
                     LLDLLEGRPEQAAAALRQLIDENLQAQRLGLACECRFTLAEALFDQGALSEAEQELRKA
                     LGEALRQQLVKPLYELHHRQPQWLARILPAATKGESLRDRLLQYERSPEDMVVANDDML
                     LSNRELTVLRLIAQGCSNQEIAEQLFISLHTVKTHARRINTKLGVARRTQAVAKAKALA
                     WL"
                     /locus_tag="UBA6635_01020"
                     /note="WP_003103006.1 transcriptional regulator
                     (Pseudomonas aeruginosa PAO1) [pid:37.3%, q_cov:97.4%,
                     s_cov:97.2%, Eval:1.9e-129]"
                     /note="MGA_104"
     CDS             complement(23123..23383)
                     /product="hypothetical protein"
                     /inference="COORDINATES:ab initio
                     prediction:MetaGeneAnnotator"
                     /transl_table=11
                     /codon_start=1
                     /translation="MKSSFQEISDAFQPGYNVNFSIEKPDGSILLTLTGAQGVAVKRYI
                     SAAQWRDQTQLQRLITSLKFSLAIEYGEPPLPTAGELRPAL"
                     /locus_tag="UBA6635_01030"
                     /note="YP_008719766.1 hypothetical protein (Pseudomonas
                     aeruginosa PAO1) [pid:55.7%, q_cov:81.4%, s_cov:73.7%,
                     Eval:7.1e-15, partial hit]"
                     /note="MGA_105"
     CDS             complement(23482..23739)
                     /product="hypothetical protein"
                     /inference="COORDINATES:ab initio
                     prediction:MetaGeneAnnotator"
                     /inference="similar to AA sequence:RefSeq:WP_003091854.1"
                     /transl_table=11
                     /codon_start=1
                     /translation="MAVEVVYRSSRDVERLFMDKAEADRHDKMLELAEALTAVLHAAAP
                     SLEERHAEELGIFMAKNREVFAKAFKGNPDVLTELSSTAD"
                     /locus_tag="UBA6635_01040"
                     /note="WP_003091854.1 hypothetical protein (Pseudomonas
                     aeruginosa PAO1) [pid:70.0%, q_cov:94.1%, s_cov:90.9%,
                     Eval:2.2e-24]"
                     /note="MGA_106"
     CDS             complement(23836..24300)
                     /product="hypothetical protein"
                     /inference="COORDINATES:ab initio
                     prediction:MetaGeneAnnotator"
                     /inference="similar to AA sequence:RefSeq:WP_003092973.1"
                     /transl_table=11
                     /codon_start=1
                     /translation="MLIGALLILLWFILLLRYPLRALPISLGAAAAFALVVGWAILQDR
                     QQARLLERLEVTISYEPRQCPAARPLLARLANHSDRRVSQLSWRIAAYVPNSRLNVAQG
                     SFEKPDYSLPADLQAGASWQSCLPLPTLRSGYRASTLSFGATDLEGEFTD"
                     /locus_tag="UBA6635_01050"
                     /note="WP_003092973.1 hypothetical protein (Pseudomonas
                     aeruginosa PAO1) [pid:50.0%, q_cov:92.2%, s_cov:92.2%,
                     Eval:1.6e-33]"
                     /note="MGA_107"
     CDS             complement(24363..24818)
                     /product="hypothetical protein"
                     /inference="COORDINATES:ab initio
                     prediction:MetaGeneAnnotator"
                     /inference="similar to AA sequence:RefSeq:WP_011268843.1"
                     /transl_table=11
                     /codon_start=1
                     /translation="MALRPLTARPPLVLLREAKPLRALFGEAQRLDRLQQIVESQLQPA
                     AHPHCRVASWREGCLLLIITDGHWATRLRYQQRRLQRQLETHEAFAGLQRILFRVQPPQ
                     PTRPAPRQPKQISQASAEHIKASAEGIDDPRLRAALERLAAHGLPRD"
                     /locus_tag="UBA6635_01060"
                     /note="WP_011268843.1 hypothetical protein (Pseudomonas
                     syringae pv. syringae B728a) [pid:59.3%, q_cov:99.3%,
                     s_cov:93.2%, Eval:9.3e-44]"
                     /note="MGA_108"
     CDS             24994..27753
                     /product="protein translocase subunit SecA"
                     /inference="COORDINATES:ab initio
                     prediction:MetaGeneAnnotator"
                     /inference="similar to AA sequence:UniProtKB:Q9LCT3"
                     /transl_table=11
                     /codon_start=1
                     /translation="METLFDMFAPLLKKLFGSKNEREVKRMLKAVQAVNALEEQMVSLS
                     DEQLRSKTEEFKARLEKGETLDKILPEAFAVCREAGKRVMGMRHFDVQLIGGMTLHEGR
                     IAEMRTGEGKTLVATLAVYLNALSGKGVHVVTVNDYLARRDANWMRPLYEFLGLSVGIV
                     VPFQPPEEKRAAYAADITYGTNNEFGFDYLRDNMAFSMADKFQRELNFAVIDEVDSILI
                     DEARTPLIISGQAEDSSKLYMQINQLIPRLKQHIEEEEGVVTQEGHYSIDEKTRQVELN
                     EAGHQYIEELLTQAGLLGEGESLYSAHNLGLLTHVYAGLRAHKLFHRNVEYIVQNGQVI
                     LIDEHTGRTMPGRRLSEGLHQAIEAKEGVNIQAESQTLASTTFQNYFRLYAKLSGMTGT
                     ADTEAFEFQQIYNLPVVVIPTNRPIARKDYNDLVYLTQAEKYAAIITDIKECQAQGRPI
                     LVGTASIESSEYVSQLLQKEGIAHQVLNAKYHDKEAEIIAQAGKPGSVTIATNMAGRGT
                     DILLGGNWEVEVAKLEAPTEEQIAQIKADWQKRHQQVIEAGGLHVIASERHESRRIDNQ
                     LRGRAGRQGDPGSSRFYLSLEDNLMRIFASDRVKNFMKALGMEAGEAIEHRMVTNAIEK
                     AQRKVEGRNFDIRKQLLEFDDVANEQRKVIYHMRNSLLAADDIGQTIAEFREDALSNAI
                     SSHIPPQSLPEQWDIPGLEAVLYSDFGLRLPVQQWLDEDEKLYEETLREKIMQALLEAY
                     REKEELAGAEALRTFEKQIVLRVLDDLWKDHLSTMDHLRHGIHLRGYAQKNPKQEYKRE
                     SFALFQELLESIKRDSIRVLSHVQVRREDPAEEEARLRREAEELAQRMQFQHAEVSALE
                     ESQDEPAEGEQDGASNVTPIRSEPKIGRNEPCPCGSGKKYKHCHGQVQ"
                     /locus_tag="UBA6635_01070"
                     /gene="secA"
                     /note="Q9LCT3 protein translocase subunit SecA (Pseudomonas
                     aeruginosa PAO1) [pid:84.3%, q_cov:99.2%, s_cov:99.9%,
                     Eval:0.0e+00]"
                     /note="MGA_109"
     CDS             27866..29083
                     /product="arginine biosynthesis bifunctional protein ArgJ"
                     /inference="COORDINATES:ab initio
                     prediction:MetaGeneAnnotator"
                     /inference="similar to AA sequence:UniProtKB:Q4ZNZ9"
                     /transl_table=11
                     /codon_start=1
                     /translation="MAVGLGPLPKLHPVPGFALGIASAGIKRPGRKDVVVMRCAEGSRI
                     AGVTTTNAFCAAPVIVTRERMQGEVRYLLTNTGNANAGTGPQGLANARRTCTALAALTG
                     VAEEAVLPFSTGVIGEPLPVEKIEAALQAALDDLDEDHWAQAASGIMTTDTLPKGASRQ
                     FQHDGVTVTVTGISKGAGMIRPNMATMLGYIATDAKVAREVLQDLVRDAANKSFNRITI
                     DGDTSTNDCCMLIATGQAALPEITEASGELFGKLKQAVFEVFMEVAQAIVRDGEGATKF
                     VTVQVNGGGNHQECLDVAYAVAHSPLIKTALFASDPNWGRILAAVGYAGVPNLDVSLID
                     VYLGEVCIASQGGRAASYTEEQGAAVMAREEITIRIELGRGDCSETIWTTDLSHEYVKI
                     NAEYRT"
                     /locus_tag="UBA6635_01080"
                     /gene="argJ"
                     /EC_number="2.3.1.1"
                     /EC_number="2.3.1.35"
                     /note="Q4ZNZ9 arginine biosynthesis bifunctional protein
                     ArgJ (Pseudomonas syringae pv. syringae B728a) [pid:85.4%,
                     q_cov:100.0%, s_cov:100.0%, Eval:3.2e-197]"
                     /note="MGA_110"
     CDS             29149..30090
                     /product="hypothetical protein"
                     /inference="COORDINATES:ab initio
                     prediction:MetaGeneAnnotator"
                     /inference="similar to AA sequence:RefSeq:WP_003112754.1"
                     /transl_table=11
                     /codon_start=1
                     /translation="MQRIHVAAAVIRDARGRVLIAKRPLDKHQGGLWEFPGGKVEADEC
                     VEVALARELLEELGINITQAQPLIQVRHDYPDKRVLLDVWEVTAFAGEPHGAEGQPLAW
                     VEPGELVRYQFPAANQPIIAAARLPRRYLITPDGLAPQQVLDGLARALEAGIELVQLRA
                     PSLSAHDYRALAQRAQALCAGRAQLMLKGPLEWAEEFPDAGWHLTARQLRECIGQARPL
                     AAERWLAASCHDADELAAAASLAVDFVTLSPVHATASHPDAQPLGWPRVAELLLGFNGP
                     AYVLGGLQLSDTDQARRVGAQGIAAVRAFWPG"
                     /locus_tag="UBA6635_01090"
                     /note="WP_003112754.1 hypothetical protein (Pseudomonas
                     aeruginosa PAO1) [pid:61.3%, q_cov:100.0%, s_cov:99.4%,
                     Eval:3.3e-108]"
                     /note="MGA_111"
     CDS             30249..30812
                     /product="alkyl hydroperoxide reductase subunit C"
                     /inference="COORDINATES:ab initio
                     prediction:MetaGeneAnnotator"
                     /inference="similar to AA sequence:RefSeq:WP_003083828.1"
                     /transl_table=11
                     /codon_start=1
                     /translation="MSLINTQVQPFKVNAFHNGKFIEVTEESLKGKWSVLIFMPAAFTF
                     NCPTEIEDAANNYAEFQKAGAEVYIVTTDTHFSHKVWHETSPAVGKAQFPLIGDPTHQL
                     TRAFDVHIEEEGLALRGTFLINPEGVIKTVEIHSNEIARDVSETLRKLKAAQYTAAHPG
                     EVCPAKWKEGEKTLAPSLDLVGKI"
                     /locus_tag="UBA6635_01100"
                     /gene="ahpC"
                     /note="WP_003083828.1 alkyl hydroperoxide reductase subunit
                     C (Pseudomonas aeruginosa PAO1) [pid:96.3%, q_cov:100.0%,
                     s_cov:100.0%, Eval:2.5e-102]"
                     /note="MGA_112"
ORIGIN
        1 aaagtgatta gggacgtgtc attcaaatca gcctaagcgc tttctttctt ccagctgtct
       61 agcatgtctg cccaccgctg catcatgatg gctcgatcgt ttaagtactc agcatggttg
      121 taagtgcgtc tcactgcatt ctgctcggta tgtgcgagct gtctttcgat ccagtcagca
      181 gaaaaaccca tttcattcag gcgagtgctg cctgtcgtgc gtgtggcgtg cgggctgtat
      241 ttcccggccc agccgaggac gttgagcatc tggcggaacg atgcggaaac cattggtcga
      301 gtacgtacgt ctcggtgcgg gaatacatgc gtgtacttgc cggtaatggc gtgtaggccg
      361 cgcagcattt ctactgcctg ctggggtagc ggatttgtat gatccttgcg ttttttcatg
      421 cgcacggctg ggatcttcca cagcgccttg tccaagtcga actcggacca ttgagcttct
      481 acggcttcgc tagggcggca cagcgtcatc cacataaggc gaaaagcgca gagcgtttca
      541 tggcgcccgc cgtgggattc gacatctcgc agcagctttc caatttcttc tgtggaaagt
      601 gggcgcttgt gctgcgtctt gttggctggt agcgctttac gaactgggtg tacggggtcg
      661 cttgtggcgc ggagagttga gattgccagt tcgaaaaccc cagacatgct ccgctttgcc
      721 tcagcagcaa cggacgggcc attgttctca actgcacctt tgagcacttc aagaatatgg
      781 acgggnntgg ccttttcgta gtcgcgttta actcgctctt gctggcggtg gtgggctgga
      841 ttgatgcctt gtacaaccag agagcgcgct ttaatgcgct cttctcgggc ttccgacaga
      901 gtgaatcgac gtcctttgcg acgttccttg gcctgctcgg gcgtttctcc ctttggtgca
      961 atcacgtaat ccccgatagc gaacacgctt tccttcttgg tatggccgtc gcttagctcg
     1021 aaccgatagc gccatgcctt gaccccgttg ggcttcacct ccaggtagag gccgcttccg
     1081 tccgtcagtt tgtagggctt ttccttgggc tttgcggtgc ggcacgcagt gtcggtaagc
     1141 ggcatggctg ctcctgtttg gctatacccg gttttagaag cgggctcgtt tccgctgtac
     1201 ccggtagcgt acccggttct ttgccggatc gtatagcgtc ctgatggatg ttggtggaaa
     1261 agaaaaaccc cttggggcgg cattcctcaa ggggtttagt gtccgttaag atccgagagg
     1321 atctaagttt ctgttcagac gttgaagcgg aaatgcatca cgtcgccgtc cttgacgatg
     1381 tactccttgc cttccaggcg ccatttgccc gcttccttgg cgccggcttc gcccttgtag
     1441 gcgatgaagt cgtcataggc gatgacttcg gcgcggatga agcctttctc gaagtcggtg
     1501 tggatcacgg cggcggcctg cggagccgtg gcgccgacct tgacggtcca ggcgcggact
     1561 tccttgaccc cggcggtgaa gtaggtctgc aggttgagca gctcgtaacc agcacggatc
     1621 acgcggttca ggcccggctc ttccatgccc atggtctcga ggaacatctg catctcttcg
     1681 agatcgtcca gttcggcgat ctcggcctcg atcttgttgc acaccggcac gacgatggcg
     1741 ccttcttcct cggcgatggc gttgaccacg tccaagtgcg ggttgttctc gaagccgtcc
     1801 tcggcgacgt tggcgatgta catcaccggc ttggtggtca gcagatggaa ggtcttggcc
     1861 aggcgcttct cttcgtcgct gaagttcttc agcagggagc gggccggctt gccttcggtc
     1921 aggtgcggga tcagcttttc cagcagcgcc ttctgcgcca ccgcttcctt gtcgccaccc
     1981 ttggcggtac gggtgacgcg ctgcagctgc ttctcgcagc tgtcgaggtc ggccatgatc
     2041 agttcaaggt cgatgatctc gatgtcgcgc ttggggtcga cgctgttggc gacgtggatg
     2101 acgttctcgt cttcgaagca gcgcaccacg tgggcaatgg cgtcggtctc gcggatgttg
     2161 gcgaggaact tgttgcccag gccttcaccc ttggaggcac cggcgaccag gccggcgata
     2221 tcgacgaact ccatggtggt cgggattacc cgctccggct tgacgatggc ggccagcgcg
     2281 tcgaggcgtg gatcgggcat cggcacgatg ccgctgttcg gctcgatggt gcagaacgga
     2341 aagttctccg ctgcgatgcc ggacttggtc agcgcgttga acagggtgga tttgccgacg
     2401 ttgggcagac cgacgatgcc gcagttgaat cccatggtga tcttgcctcg gagttaggtt
     2461 caggccttct ggctgtgcag gcgctgcatg gcgcgcgtcc agtcgccggc caggatttcc
     2521 ggcacgatgt ccagcgcgaa atcgatgctg gcgtcgagct tttcgcgctc ggcctgcggc
     2581 gcgcgaccga gcacgtaacc gctgaccagg ctggcgtggc cagggtggcc gatgcccagg
     2641 cgcaggcggt aaaagccgtt ctggttgccg agcttggcga tgatgtcgcg tagcccgttg
     2701 tgcccgccat ggccgccacc gagcttgagc ttggcaacgc cggggggcat gtcgagttca
     2761 tcgtgggcga ccaggatgga ctcgggagga atacggtaga agccagccaa tgccgccacc
     2821 gcctgaccgc tgcggttcat gtaggtggtg ggaatcagca ggcgaatgtc ttcgccgcgg
     2881 tggctgaact tgccgaccag gccgaagtac ttcttgtcgg cacccaggtg cacgccctcg
     2941 cgggccgcca ggcgctcaac gaaaagggcc cctgcgttat gccgggtctg gtcgtattca
     3001 gggcctggat tacccaggcc gacgatcagt ttcacggcag tcacgacagg ggcccttcct
     3061 caggtgtgcg cgagattact cggcagcgcc ttcttccttg gtgtcatcct tgttcacgcg
     3121 cggagcatga acgttggcaa ccggcaggtc gctgccgtgg gccagggaaa ccagctcgac
     3181 acccttcggc agcttgaggt cggtcatgtg caggacctgg ccgacttcga cgttggccat
     3241 gtcgacttcg atgaactcag gcagatcctg cggcaggcag gacacttcca cttcgttgat
     3301 gttgtgcagg atttcgccac cctgctgctt cacgcccacg gagctttcct ggttgatgaa
     3361 gtgcagcgga acggtagcgg tcagcttctg gccggcaacg acgcgaacga agtcggcgtg
     3421 caggacgaag ctcttggccg gatgacgctg cagtgccttg atcagcacgg actcgttctg
     3481 gccgtcgacg ttcaggctca gcacgtggct gaacgacgct tcgttttcca gcagcttggc
     3541 cagctctttg gcgaggatgc tgatggacag cggggccttg tcgccgccat agatcacggc
     3601 gggaaccagg ctggcgttac gacgcaggcg gcggctcgca cctttcccca ggtcggaacg
     3661 cacttgggca ttcagggtga aatcggtcat ttcagttctc cagtaacaac aggtcccgtg
     3721 gcgcttgcga ccagcgcgcg ggctgttggg caaaaagccc cgcggatgcg gggcacatac
     3781 atcggtgcgc gctccgcctc agcggaacat cgcactgatc gattcggcgt tgctgatgcg
     3841 gcggaccgct tcggccacca ctggcgcgat gtccagctgg cgaatgcggg tgcaggcttg
     3901 cgcggcagca gacaacggaa tggtgttggt gaccaccagt tcgtcgagca ccgagccttc
     3961 gatgttctcg atggcgcgac cggacaggat cgggtgggtg cagtaggcgt agacctttgc
     4021 cgccccgtgc tccttgagcg ccttggcggc gtggcacagg gtgccggcgg tatcgaccat
     4081 gtcgtcgacc aggatgcagg tacgaccgtc gacgtcaccg atgatgtgca tgacttcgga
     4141 ctggttggcc ttcggtcgac gcttgtcgat gattgccaga tccacgccga gcgacttggc
     4201 cacggcacgg gcacggacta cgccgccgat gtcgggcgag accaccagca gattctcgaa
     4261 gcgctgggcc tggatgtcgt ccaccagcac cggcgagccg tagatgttgt ccaccggcat
     4321 gtcgaagaaa ccctggatct ggtcggcgtg caggtcgacg gtcagcacgc ggttgacgcc
     4381 gacgacgtcg agcatgtcgg cgacgacctt ggcgctgatc ggtacgcggg ccgaacgcgg
     4441 gcggcgatcc tggcgcgcat aaccgaagta gggcacgaca gccgtgatgc gagtcgccga
     4501 ggagcggcgg aaggcatcgg ccatgaccac cagttccatc aggttatcgt tggtcggcgc
     4561 gcaggtcggc tggatgagaa agacatcctt gccgcgaacg ttttcgttga tctctacgct
     4621 gatctcgccg tcggagaact ttccgacata ggcatcaccg aggggaatat gcagctgacg
     4681 cacgacgcgc cgtgccaggt cggggttggc gttccccgtg aagaccatca tcttggacac
     4741 gcgcagtacc tgcctgaggg tgggtccgat gaataaaaag ctgttcaaaa ggcgagctct
     4801 tgaacagctt cgggaatatg gcaggggcgg ctggattcga accaacgcat ggcaggatca
     4861 aaacctgctg ccttaccgct tggcgacgcc cctgtgatgt caactggatg cgctgcagct
     4921 gtacgtttcc cgaaggggtt aatggcaggg gcggctggat tcgaaccaac gcatggcagg
     4981 atcaaaacct gctgccttac cgcttggcga cgcccctgta acgtacaacc ggatgctagg
     5041 catccccttc ctgctccaat ctctcgagca tgcggtgcag catcgaaacg ttgctgcctc
     5101 gcgccacgaa gcttggcaaa gtggctggaa gttggcggcg gactttatca gcctcgcctt
     5161 cgtttgggaa gctcccaaac acacaagctc cagtgccagt catccgagcc ggaacgaatt
     5221 tgttcaatag gctcaacgcg ttacgcacct gggggtaacg cttctcgacg accggctggc
     5281 agtcgttatg accaccccct gcaagaaggc tgcgaactgt aattggcggg gtattacgtg
     5341 tcaactccgg gtcggaaaaa atttctgctg tactaacaga gacttgcggt acggcgacga
     5401 gataccacgg ctccggcagc tcaacgggct gcagacgctc gccgacccct tcggcgaatg
     5461 ccgcatggcc ccgtacgaag accggcacgt cggcgccaag cgaaaggccc agttgcgcga
     5521 ggcgatccag gtcgagcccc agattccaga gccgattcag gccgagcagg gtggtcgcgg
     5581 catcggagct gccgccaccg ataccgccgc ccatgggcag gcgcttgacg agggtgatgt
     5641 cggcgcccgg tacatcatca cctagctgct gaaggaggcg ggcggcgcgg acgatcaggt
     5701 tgctctcgtg atcgacgccc ggcaggtcac tgagcagtcg aatctggcca tcttcgcgtc
     5761 tggcgaaggt cagttcgtcg ccatggtcga ggaattgaaa cagcgtctgc agttcgtgat
     5821 agccgtcctc gcgccggccg aggacgtgca gcatcaggtt cagctttgcc ggcgccggca
     5881 gggtgagggg cgtcggcatc agcggcccaa ctggcgcggc tgccagtcct tgatgaccag
     5941 tgtgacctgc aggtcgcggc cctcgaggcg gatgcgctcg ggcagtgcgt agccgtcctc
     6001 gtcgcggtag gcgaggtagt cgacctgcca gccatcctgc tccaggcgcg ccaggcggct
     6061 cgcgccgtcc aggctcaggc ggctgcggct gtccggtgcg ggcaggccgc gaacccacca
     6121 aagcaggttg gaaaccggca gctgccagcc cagctggcgc tcgaccagtg cctcgggcga
     6181 gtcggcctga tagcgaccct ggccggcgat ctccagggtc acggcatccg ggcgtccggt
     6241 caggcgggtg gcgccacgac cgagcgggcc ggacagacga atatcgaagt agtcctgacg
     6301 ttgtagccag aacagggtgc cgctgcccga gtcctgcggg gcgcgaatac cgatcttgcc
     6361 gctgatctgc cagccatcga tcctggcgat ctgggccttg tggtgacgcc agtccgccgt
     6421 actgccggcg ccctcgacgg attcgcgcgg gccgatgccg gcgcaaccgg cgagcagtag
     6481 gctgagaagc gcgggcagca ggtagcgaaa caggggcatg ggtcagggcg tctccgagtc
     6541 ggtcaggcgc tggatggtgt cgcgcaggat ctggctgtcg ggctgctttt tcagagcttc
     6601 gctccagagc ttgcgggctt gctggcgctt gccgcgcgcc cagagcacct cgccgaggtg
     6661 ggcggccact tcgtggtcct ggaattcggc ataggcacga cgcagcaggc gctcggcttc
     6721 gtccaggttg ccgaggcgat agttgaccca gccgaggctg tcgaggatgg cggggtcgtc
     6781 agggttgacc tggtaggcct gctcgatcag gcgccgcgct tcctcatggc ggtcggtgcg
     6841 atcggcgagg gtgtagccca gcgcattgag cgccatcgca ttttccggct cgcgctcgat
     6901 gatcgcccgc aggtcgcgtt cgagcccggc caggtcgccg cgcttttccg ccagcatcgc
     6961 gcgggtatag agcaggttca gatcgtccgg gtaggcctcc agcgcccgct cgacaagcgc
     7021 ccaggcctgt tcgacccggt catgctcgga gagtgcttcg atttcgatca ggtagagctg
     7081 gatcgcatag tcgggctgct cgtcccgggc cttggcgaga acggtcgagg cctcgcggtc
     7141 gcgcttggcg ccaaacagca gctgtgcctg cagcagcttg gccggcaggt attcattgcc
     7201 cgggccgacc tgctcgaagg ctgcgagtgc cttggtcgtg cggcccagtg cctggtaagc
     7261 ccggcccagg ttgaactgtg cggcgtccac gtggctgcca cgctcgacca gctcttcgag
     7321 gtagacgatc gcctcgcgcc aggcttcggc ttccatgcag accagtgcca tggagaagcg
     7381 caggtcatcg tcggtggggt tctgctgcac gagggtggcg aattcgccca tcgccgcttc
     7441 caggcgattc tgctcgacca gcagccgtgc gtaggtcagg cgcaggcgct tgtcttcggg
     7501 gtactgttcg agcgcccgct cgagcacggc cagggcctcc ttgctgcggt ccaggctctg
     7561 cagcaggcgg gcgcgcagca gtatcgacgg gacctgttgc tgctcgccgg tttgctgttc
     7621 aagcaggctc agcgcttcct cctggcgacc gtcctgctgg agcagcacgg ctttgccgaa
     7681 cgcgagctgc tcgttgccgg ggttgcgcgc cagcaggcga tcgaagctct gtagcagccc
     7741 ggcccgtgtg tccgggtcgc tttcggcagc cgacagggcg aggaagtcga aatgagtgct
     7801 gccctggccc tgcagcacct tttccatgaa acccatggat tcttcatagc gaccggcgcg
     7861 ggccagctgg atggcggcgg cccgctgcgc gtcgagattc tccggtgcgt tgcgcgccca
     7921 gacgagggcg gtgtccagcg ccgcctgatc ggctcccagg tattcggcta tacggaacgc
     7981 ccgctcggcg acgcctgcat cctgtgtcgc atgcgcctgc tggacgtagt tacccagcgc
     8041 gatgtcgaag cggttgcgct ggcctgccag ctcggccacc agaagcgcat acagcgtgtc
     8101 ttcgctgaac gagcccgcag cggcctgtga agagcgggct gggcctggct cggactgctc
     8161 ctgtaccggc gggccgcttt gcggctcgtc gtggagtagc gtctggcagc cgccgagaaa
     8221 cagcagggca gagagggcga ggagtctatt cataggtgcg ggggcggctt taatgcggtc
     8281 gcggcatgat gacacaagcg acagggcaag cacatggggc ggcacggggc ggcccgagcg
     8341 cgcagtacgc agcgttcgac aatcccggac acaggttgtt ctggctcggg cgaagtagga
     8401 gaattgcgcg ctccgttttc tgatcagcga ccccgcatgg cttttctcgc gcttggtatc
     8461 aatcacaaga ccgcttcggt ggacgtgcgc gagcgcgtgg cctttacccc ggagcagatg
     8521 gtcgaggcgc tgcagcagct ctgccgcgtc acgccgacgc gagaagccgc cattctgtcg
     8581 acctgcaacc gcagcgagct ctatctgcat caggatcagg ccgaggctga cgccgtgctg
     8641 gcctggctgg ccaattatca ccggctgaac ctggacgaac tcaaggcgtg cgcctatgtc
     8701 cacgtcgatg aacaggccgt gcgacacatg atgcgcgtgg cctcggggct cgattcgctg
     8761 gtgctcggcg agccccagat cctcggtcag atgaaatccg cctatgccgt ggcgcgtgag
     8821 gcaggcagtg tcggcccgct gctggggagg ctgtttcagg ccaccttcag cacggccaag
     8881 accgtgcgta ccgataccgc cattggcgag aacccggttt ccgtcgcctt tgcggcggtg
     8941 agcctggcgc ggcagatatt cagcaatctg caacatagcc aggcgctgtt gatcggcgcc
     9001 ggcgaaacca tcacgctcgt cgcccgtcat ctgcacgagc agggggtgaa gaagatcgtc
     9061 gtcgccaacc gtaccctcga gcgcgccagc gccctggcgg ctgagttcgg cgcacaggcg
     9121 atcctgctgg cggatatccc gcaggaattg cacaacagcg atatcgtcat cagctctacc
     9181 gccagccaac tgccgatcct gggcaagggc gcggtcgagc aggcgctcaa gcagcgcaag
     9241 cacaagccca tgttcatggt cgacatcgcc gtgccgcgcg acatcgaacc gcaggtcggc
     9301 gagctcgacg acgtctatct ctatagcgtc gatgatctcc acgaagtggt cgccgaaaac
     9361 ctcaagagtc gccagggcgc ggctcaggcc gccgaggagc tggtggcggc cggcaccagc
     9421 gacttcatgc tcaggctgcg cgagctggcg gccgtggacg tgctcaaggc ctaccggcag
     9481 aacgccgagc gcatccgaga cgaggagctc ggcaaggcgc agcgcctgct ggccaacggg
     9541 gcgagcgccg aggaggcctt ggcgcagctg gcgcgtgggc tcaccaacaa gttgctgcat
     9601 gcgccgagcg tgcagctgaa gaaactctcc gccgaaggtc gcgtggaggc actgggcgtg
     9661 gtccaggagc ttttcgcact tggcgacggc acggacaatc gatgaaacct tctctgctca
     9721 acaaactcga cgtgctgcag gatcgctttg aggaactgac ggcgctgctc ggcgatgccg
     9781 aggtgatcag cgatcaggcg cgctttcgcg cctattcgcg ggagtacgcc gaggtcgaac
     9841 cggtgatcgg tgcctatcgc cagctgcgca aggtccaggc cgacctcgag ggtgcgcagg
     9901 cgctgctcaa ggacagcgat ccggatctgc gcgagatggc cgagcaggaa gtcggtgaag
     9961 cacgggaaca gctggacgtg ctcgaggcca gcctgcaacg catgctgctg cccagggacc
    10021 ctaacgattc acgcaacgtg tttctcgaga tccgcgccgg tactggcggg gacgaggcag
    10081 cgatcttcgc gggcgacctg ttccgcatgt attcgcgcta tgcggaaaag cagggttggc
    10141 gcgtcgaaat actctccgaa agcgagggtg agcatggcgg ctacaaggaa atcatttcac
    10201 gggtcgaagg cgacaacgtc tacgccaagc tgaagttcga atccggtgcg catcgcgtgc
    10261 agcgtgtgcc ggagaccgaa tcgcaggggc gcatccatac ctcggcgtgc accgtggcgg
    10321 tcttgcccga gcccgacgag caggcggcgg tggaaatcaa cccagccgag ctgcgcatcg
    10381 atacctatcg ctcctcgggc gccggtggtc agcacgtcaa caagaccgac tcggcaatcc
    10441 gcatcactca cctgccgacc ggcatcgtcg tcgaatgcca ggaagagcgg tcgcagcaca
    10501 agaaccgcgc caaggccatg gcctggctgg cagccaagct gcaggaccgc caggatgcgg
    10561 cggcgcacaa ggaaatctcc gagacccgca agctgctggt cggctccggt gaccgttccg
    10621 agcgtattcg tacctacaat ttcccgcagg ggcgggtgac cgaccaccgc atcaacctga
    10681 cgctttactc gctgagcgag gtgatcgccg gtgcggtgga gcaggtgatc gagccgctgt
    10741 tgctcgagta ccaggccgac cagttggcct ccatcggcga ctgagcgatg gcctcgattc
    10801 agtcgctgct acagaacgcc gagctgcccg gctcgccgag cgcgcgcctc gatgccgaat
    10861 ggttgctcgc cgccgcgctg ggcaagcccg cgacctacct gcggacctgg cctgagcgcg
    10921 aggtgcctgc cgagtgcgcc gagcgcttcg ccggcatgct cgcccggcgt cgccagggcg
    10981 agccggtggc ctatatcctc ggccgccagg gcttctggag cctggatctg gaggtcgcgc
    11041 cacatacgct gatacccagg ccggataccg agctgctcgt cgagactgcc cttgcgttgc
    11101 tgccggacga ggccgcacgg gcgctggacc ttggcaccgg taccggggcg attgccctgg
    11161 ccctggcctg cgagcggcca agctggcagg ttgtcggtgt ggatcgaatt gccgaggccg
    11221 tggccctggc cgagcgcaac cgcctgcgcc tgcgcctggg caacgtcgcc ttcagccaga
    11281 gccattggta tcaggcactg gccgggcagc gcttcttgct gatcgtcagc aatccgccct
    11341 atatcgcggc gagcgatccg cacctgggcg aaggcgacgt gcgcttcgaa ccgccgagcg
    11401 cgctggtcgc aggcgccgac gggctggacg accttcgtag catcatcgac ggtgctgcgc
    11461 agcatctcct gccgggtggc tggctgctgc tcgagcacgg ctacgatcag ggcgacgccg
    11521 tgcgtgcgct gctgcagggc gccggcttcg tcgaggtccg cagctgtcgt gatctcggag
    11581 ggcacgagcg tgtcagcctt ggccgtttga ttgggcaacc tagcgaggca ccgcatgctc
    11641 agtgacgaag aactgctgcg ttacagtcgg cagatcctgc tcaagcaggt cgatgtcgag
    11701 ggccaactgc ggctcaaggc cagccgggtg ctggtggtcg ggctcggcgg gctcggttcg
    11761 ccggtggcgc tctacctggc ggccgccggc gtcggtgaac tgcacctggc cgatttcgac
    11821 cgcctcgacc tgaccaacct gcagcgccag atcgtgcatg acagcgccgc gctgggacag
    11881 cacaaggtcg actcggccat ggcccggctc gagcggctca accccgagat cactctcgtc
    11941 gcgcatcgcg tcgcgatgga tgccgatacc ctgacggctg ccgtggaggc ggtcgatctg
    12001 gtgctcgatt gcaccgacaa cttcgccgtt cgcgaggcgg tgaacgcggc gtgcgtggct
    12061 gcgcgcaggc cattggtcag cggcgcggcg attcgcctcg agggccagtt gtcggtgttc
    12121 gatccgcgtg acgcttcgag cccctgctat cactgcctct acggccacgg cagcgaggcc
    12181 gagttgacct gcagcgaggc cggtgtgctg ggcccgctgg tggggctggt cggcagtctg
    12241 caggcgctcg aggcgctgaa actgctggtc ggtttcggtg agccgttggt ggggcggttg
    12301 ttgttgatcg acgccttctc gacgcgcttc cgcgagctga aggtgcgccg ggacccggcc
    12361 tgcacggttt gcggtagcca tgccggctga tgcggccgcg cccgtcgggg tcttcgactc
    12421 cggtgtcggt ggcctctcgg tgctgcgcga gattcggcag cgtttgccgc acgaggcgtt
    12481 gctctatgta gctgacagtg cgcacgttcc ctatggcgaa aagacgcccg atttcattcg
    12541 ccagcgctgt cgtgccattg cccggtttct cctcgaccgg ggggccaagg cgctggtgct
    12601 cgcctgcaac acggccaccg cggccggcgt ggccgagttg cgcgagttgt atccggaggt
    12661 gcccatcgtc ggtatggagc cggcggtcaa gcctgccgcg cgggcgacac gtagcggcgt
    12721 ggtgggtgtg ctcgctacca ccggaacact gaaaagcgcg cgtttcgccg ccttgctcga
    12781 ccgctttgcc agcgatgtca gggtgatcac ccagccctgt ccgggcctgg tggagcgcat
    12841 cgaggcgggc gatctgcagg gaccggtcac gcgcgcgctg cttgccggct gggtcgagcc
    12901 gctgctggcg caaggttgcg acacgctgat tctcggttgc acgcactacc cattcatcag
    12961 gccgttgctc actgagctgg taccgcagga tgttcagctg gtcgataccg gtgcggcggt
    13021 ggcgcgccgg ctcgagcagt tgcttgcttc cagtggcctg ctgaaccact ctcaacggca
    13081 gcagccggcg cgcttctttt ccagcggtgc gccgggcagg ctggccgagg tattgccttt
    13141 gctctggggc gatgaggcag acgtacaggt ttgcccggtc taggaactcc tgccgacgcg
    13201 acgcctcaga atcagagcta acctaaaacc aacggttata gaaaaaagga agttacggat
    13261 gaacaagctg atctctctcg ggctggctgc tgcgctgggt gtcatgccgt tcgccggtgc
    13321 tcatgcgatg ggcattaccg gcgccgtggg cgctacgggc gaatcgacga tgacctatcg
    13381 tctgggcctc cagcacgatt tcggcaagag ctggttccag agttccaccg gccggctcac
    13441 cggctactgg gatgtcgcat atacctactg ggagggcgac gaaacctccg ccaaccacag
    13501 cctgtcgctg gcgccggtat tcgtttacga attcaacggt gactcggttc gcccgtacat
    13561 cgaggcgggt atcggtatcg ccgggttcga gagcaccgag atcgaggatc gcgacctggg
    13621 ctcgtccttt cagttcgagg atcggatcgg cctcggcctg cgctttgccg gtggccatga
    13681 agtcggcatc cgggcgctgc attattcgaa tgcggggctg aagaacccca atgatggcgt
    13741 ggagagctac gcggttcact accgcatgga tttctaatca gcgttcagcc ggcgagcgga
    13801 gcggatgccg ctcgccgggt gcctcaactc aaagcgtttc gtccagctgc ttgttcttcc
    13861 agccttcggc accgggaagc agcacgttca gcaagagcgc cacgatggcg gcgagggaga
    13921 tgccggaaag gctgaactcg ccgttgccca cgaccatccc gccaatcccg aacaccaggg
    13981 tcaccgagac gatgatgagg ttgcgtgcct cggacagatc gatctggtga cggatcaatg
    14041 tgctcagtcc gactaccgcg atggagccga acagcaggca aagaatgccg cccatcaccg
    14101 gcaccggaat actcagcagg gccgcgccga acttgccgat gaaggccagc acgatggcga
    14161 atgccgccgc ccaggtcatg atcttcgggt tgtagttctt cgtcagcatt accgcgccgg
    14221 taacctcggc ataggtggtg ttcggcgggc cgccaaagag tcccgcggcc gaagtggcca
    14281 gcccgtcgcc cagcagtgtg cggtgcagcc cagggttttt cagatagttg ttgcccgtga
    14341 cgccgccgat ggcgaccacg ccgccgatgt gctcgatggc gggagccagc gcgaccggca
    14401 ccatgaacag aatggcgcca aggtggaact ccggcgcgac gaagttgggt acggcaagcc
    14461 agggtgcggc gagcatgccg ctggtatcga ccacgccgaa cgccagtgcc agcgagtagc
    14521 cgacgaatac gccggccaga atcggtacca ggcggaacag ccccttgccc aggacggcca
    14581 ccagcagtgt ggtaagcagc gccggcatcg agatcagcat ggccgtgccg taaggcacca
    14641 gttcggtcgc gccgtcgccg gatttaccca tggccatgtt gacggccacc ggcgacagcg
    14701 cgaggccgat cgagatgatc accggggcga tcaccaccgg cggcagcagg cggtcgatga
    14761 aacctgcgcc cttgatgcgc accgcgaagc ccagcaacac gtagaccagg cccgccgcaa
    14821 ccacgccgcc gagcacggcg ggtaggccga attcgccctt ggccgcgatg atcggcgcga
    14881 tgaaggcaaa gctcgaggcc agaaataccg gaacttgccg ccgggtgacc aactgaaaca
    14941 gcaaggtgcc caggcctgcg gtaaagaggg cgacgtttgg atccatgccc gtgatcagcg
    15001 gcatgagaac cagcgcacca aaggcgacga acagcatctg tgcgccagcc agtacctggc
    15061 gggccaaggg ctcctgagtg cctgtcatgc tcagacgtcc ttctgcttgg tgccgaagat
    15121 cttgtcgccg gcgtcaccga gccccggcac gatatacccg tgctcgtcga gtcgctcgtc
    15181 cacggaagcg gtatagatgg tgacgtcggg atgcgccttg tccacggcgg cgatgccctc
    15241 gggtgcggcg accaggacca gtgcacggat ctcgcgacag cccgccttct tcagcatgtc
    15301 gatggtcgcg accatcgagc cgccggtggc cagcatgggg tcgatgatga ttgccagacg
    15361 ctgttcgatt tccggaacca gtttttccag gtaggtctgc gcctgcaggg tctgttcatt
    15421 gcgagcgatg ccgacagcac tgaccttggc gccggggatc aggctgagca cgccgtcgag
    15481 catgccgatg ccggcgcgca ggatcggcac cacggtgatc ttcttgccgg aaatcttttc
    15541 cacctggacc gggccgcacc agccgtcgat gctgtattgc tcgagcggca ggtcctgggt
    15601 tgcttcatag gtgaggatcg agccgacttc ctgggccagc tcccggaagt tcttcgtgct
    15661 gatatcggct ctgcgcatta ggccgagttt gtgacggatc agcgggtggc ggatctctcg
    15721 aataggcatg gggggctccg gcggggtgat taaccggcgt agagtaaagc atcgccgggc
    15781 cacgggctat gtggcttggc tcatccgcgc gacttgccgc gtgaggttcg ggtgggtatc
    15841 ttgccgcccc ttcctggtcg gctggattcg atggctttcc tgaccgcttg gtcagccatg
    15901 gggcagcgtc ttttaccggc cgtggcgcac atcaatttca gtggggaatc gcgatgcctg
    15961 tcgatctcga acatatccgt caagtcatgg cagagagcga ctgcctttac agcgaagccg
    16021 aggtggaggc tgccatcgat gcggtcgccg aaaagatcaa cgcggaactg gccgagcgaa
    16081 atccggtggt gttctgtgtc atgaacggag ggctgatctt ctccggcaag ttggttacca
    16141 agctcaactt tccgctcgag ctgtcgtacc tgcatgcgac ccgttaccgc aacgagacca
    16201 gcggcggtga gctgttctgg aaggccaagc cggaaatctc gtttatcgac cgtgacgtgc
    16261 tgatcatcga cgacatcctc gacgaagggc acacgcttgg cgccatcatc gacttctgcc
    16321 gccacgcggg cgcagctgcc gtgcacaccg ccgtgctgat cgacaaggat caccagcgca
    16381 aggcgcgtcc ggatctgaaa gcggattatg tcggcttgag ctgcatcgat cgctacatct
    16441 tcggctatgg catggattac aagggctact ggcgcaacgc gccgggtatc tacgcggtca
    16501 aggggttgta actgctggtt tcccgctccg ccccttccgg gcggagccgc tgggccggca
    16561 ggcctgtttc ctttctcccc acctgtggcc atgcgaaacg taacggtcgc agttcgtccc
    16621 cctgtttggc tgccctctgt ggtccttgcc ctgcgacctt ggttgggggt ggcgctcacc
    16681 gatattgatc tcctcgacac tttcgtcaca gaaaccgcga ccttgcaccc gaccgctctg
    16741 cggcgggctt tcccgttcga aagagtgcgg ctaagctcaa gcgcagtcgc ctagtcgcgg
    16801 cattttgata ttgcccgcaa agccagcgcc tagcgggctt ttcatactta aggatgacaa
    16861 agcaaatcaa accttagtgc gcttaaccca ctctttgcgt ctgggtaggg ttgacgtact
    16921 tcgaaccaac caggagcgcc tcatgacaaa aacaacaagg caaggaatct tccggcccac
    16981 atcccttgct ctcgcaatcg cgctgagcac tgctgcaccg gcttacgcgg ttaccttcaa
    17041 tatcggcgag atcgaggggc agttcgactc ctccatgtcg attggcgcca gctgggcgat
    17101 ggacgatccg gacatggatc tggttggtgc agccaatgga ggaactggct ttactcagac
    17161 tggagatgat ggtcgtctga acttcaagaa gggcgagacc ttctcgaaga tcttcaaggg
    17221 cgtgcacgac ctggagctgc gctatcgcga cagcggcgcc ttcattcgtg gcaagtactg
    17281 gtacgacttc gaactgaagg acgagagccg actgttcaag gacatcagcg acagcaaccg
    17341 caaggaggct gcgcagtcct ccggtgccga gattctcgat gcgttccttt accacaacta
    17401 ctacctcggc gacctgcccg gcacggttcg tctgggcaag caggtggtga gctggggcga
    17461 aagcaccttc attggcaact cgatcaactc catcaacccg ctggacgccg ccgcattccg
    17521 ccgcccgggc gcggaaatca aggaaggcct gattccggtc aacatgctct acgtctccca
    17581 gggcctgacc gaccgcctga gcatggaggc gttctatcag ctggagtggg atcagaccat
    17641 cgtcgacaac tgcgggacgt tcttctcggg cgcggacgtg gcggcggatg gctgtgatac
    17701 gaactacaac atcctcaggt ctttctctcc cttcgaacag gctctgtttc agaattttgg
    17761 cgtaactgtt accgaagagg ggctaatggt gccgcgtggc ggtgaccggg acgccaggga
    17821 ttcgggccag ttcggcgtcg ctttacgttg gcttggtgat agcaccgagt acggcgccta
    17881 tttcatgaac tatcacagtc gcactccgaa tctcagtatg caaaatactg atttggctgg
    17941 tatccaggcg gctggcacag cctttggtct ggcggggcct gatgctctgt tggcgacact
    18001 gctgggacgc ggacagtatt ttctggagta tccagaggac attcgtctct acggggtgag
    18061 tttctcgacc acgctgccga caggcaccgc ctggtccggg gaagttagct atcgtcctaa
    18121 tgcacctgtg cagatcaata cgacggatgt caccggcatg ctggctgcag gtattggtgg
    18181 ctcgttagca accggtgatc ttgctggtgc agcagcgcag gccggaatgg agcacaaagg
    18241 ttacaaccga aaagaaatta ctcagattca gacgaccttc acgcatttct tcgatcaggt
    18301 actgggcgcc gagcgctata ccgtggttgg tgaggtcggc tatacccatg tcggcggcct
    18361 cgaaagcaag cgtgacgtgc gttacggacg agatgcaatc ttcggctcgc ccgccggcac
    18421 tcaaccaagt aacgtccttt cggaagcaat gtacggctgg gatggcttcg tcaccgccaa
    18481 ttcctggggc tatcgtctgc gggcgatcgc tgattacaac aacgtgtttg ccggtatcaa
    18541 cctcaagccg aacctgtcgt tctcgcatga tgtcgacggc tacggtccga acggtttgtt
    18601 caacgaggat gccaaggcaa tcagcatcgg cctcgacgcc gagtaccaga acacctatac
    18661 cgccagtctg tcctacaccg atttcttcga tggtgactac aacacgctgg tggaccgcga
    18721 cttcctggcc ttcagcgtag gcgtcaactt ctaaggagac agtgtgccgc cggcggccga
    18781 tgcccggtcg tcggccttaa aattttcggc ccggttgtcg aacacgatca agaggaactg
    18841 gaacctatga aaacaacaag aaagctattc agcgtcttgg ccttttccct gctcgcgagc
    18901 agcgtgatgg cggcggtatc ccaggaagag gccgcgaaac tcggcaactc gctaaccccg
    18961 ctgggcgcgg agaaggcggg taatgccgac ggcacgattc cggcctggac gggtggcctt
    19021 tcaaccgatg cggcgccact caagggcggg cacctcacca atccgttcaa gaatgagcag
    19081 ccgaagttcg tgatcacggc gcagaacgtc gatcagtaca aggacaagct gactgccggt
    19141 cagctggcca tgttcaagcg ttatccggaa acctacaaaa tccgggtatt cgaaacccac
    19201 cgcagcgcag cgctgcccga ttcgatctac gaagccgcca agaagagtgc cctgaacgcc
    19261 gagctggtgg aaggtggcaa cggtatcgcc aacttcacgg agagccgcta ctacgcattc
    19321 ccgattccga agaacggcct ggaagtcatc tggaaccaca tcacccgtta ccgcggcggc
    19381 aatgtgcgcc gcaacatcgt gcaggcgacc ccgcagacga atggcagcta cacgctggtg
    19441 cacttcgaag acgaagtcgc gttccccagc gatatgtccg atctggatcc ggaacgcgcc
    19501 aagaatgcgc tgctgttctt caagcagcgc gtgaccgctc cgtcgcgtct ggccggtaac
    19561 gtgctgctcg tgcacgactc gctcgatcag gtaaaggacc cacgtcaggc ctggatctac
    19621 aacgcaggtc agcgtcgcgt tcgtcgcgcc ccgcaagtcg cctacgacgg cccgggtacc
    19681 gcttcggatg gcatgcgtac caccgacaac ttcgacatgt tcagcggcgc gccggatcgc
    19741 tacgactgga agctgatcgg caagaaggag ctgtatatcc cctataacag cttcgatatc
    19801 gcctccagcg acctcaaata cgacgatgtg attaaggcag gccacgtcaa ccaggacctg
    19861 gcgcgttacg aattgcaccg tgtatgggag atcgaggcca acctcaagag cggtgagcgc
    19921 aacatctacg ccaagcgtcg cttcttcgtg gacgaggaca cctggacgat cgtccagtcc
    19981 gagctttacg acgggcgtgg tcagctttgg cgcgtgggtg agggccatat gctgcagtac
    20041 taccagcaca aggttccggc ctacgccttc gaggcgctgt acgacatcat ttccggccgc
    20101 tatatcgcga tcggcatgag caacgaggag aagccgttcg actggggcta caaggcatcg
    20161 gccggcgact ttacccctgc agcgttgcgc aacgcaggtg ttcgctgata gcgagatatc
    20221 gcgctgatga atcgaggcgg ccaatcggcc gccttttttt gttgtgctga gccagcggtg
    20281 ctaggttcgc aagagcccca ggttgcggct gtgatcgaca aaccctttcg tttgcggcag
    20341 ttttgccaag gacgacagct tgatcggcgc ccagcgccgt cggttcgatg gactgaacaa
    20401 ttccaacaag agatgctgcc atgtccgtaa gcttcctgcc ggatgccatg actggcgagg
    20461 cgccagcaca ggtgccgggg ccggtgattc caaggctgcc gcctgttcat gtcgcgcgtc
    20521 cgcgactatc cgatgcgctg ctttcctgtg attgtcgctt gcgactggtg tgtgcgccgg
    20581 ccggctttgg caagagcgtg ctgatgagcg agtgcgcccg acaggttccc ggcgacacct
    20641 tgctggtgtg gctcgatatc ggcgggcgcg ctctttccgt cgaccaactc tacgcgcggc
    20701 ttgctgccgc actgggtcac cccccggcgg cggggcagtc gcgcgaggat gtcctgcggc
    20761 tgctgggcca tgtgcgccag ccgctctgga tcatgctcga cgactatccg cgccagccaa
    20821 gccccgagtt ggacgagtgc ctcgatatgc tgctcgaatt cggtcccgag tcgatcagct
    20881 ggtgggtaac cagtcgccgc caacccgcct ggaaattgcc gcgccttctg cttcaggggc
    20941 atctgttcga gtgcgaagcc caggcgctcg cctttacccc cgatgagctc gggcagttgc
    21001 tgcgagcgca tcgtttgcag ctgccggggg acagtttcca gcagctgctg caggggacgg
    21061 agggctggcc ggcaggtgtc tgcctgttgc tgctcaatgc cgatgaacaa gccgtgcgcg
    21121 aacgcctggt agccggcacg ccattgctgc gtgactacgt gcagcgcgag gtgctcgatg
    21181 ggcaaagtga cgagatcagg cgtgcgctgt tcgcgctggc gcgtttgcca cgcttttccg
    21241 ccacgctgtg cgatcacgtg ctcgacggta tcgatgggcg gattctggaa accctgagta
    21301 cctaccagct gttcgtgcga cagatcgata actgcggcga gtggtttcgc ctgtggcggc
    21361 cgctggctct actgctgcag cggctgcccg aagcggtttc gtccagccac atccatctgc
    21421 gcgcctgcca atggttcgcc agccgcgacg aaatgcgcga ggcggtcgag cacgcactgt
    21481 gggctggcca gccggaagtg gcggccaact atctgcagcg ctatggccag gagcagctgc
    21541 tgatcggcga caacgtgtcg cattttctga aatggcgcag ccagttgccg caggacctgt
    21601 tcgtcagtac gacgcgcctg atcgtgttgc aaggctgggc gctaatcgtt tcggcgcgcc
    21661 tggatgaagt agatgaatgc ctcgccgaac tggccaagtt ctttccgcag ccggatgcgc
    21721 gtcgccaggc ccagctgctg gcgcattggc aggccctgcg cggtttcgtg gcgcgcctga
    21781 ggggcgaccc cgccgcccgc gagcattgcc tgcaggcgct ggaggtgctg accgatcatg
    21841 cctgggccca gcgcgtgctc tgctatcaga cgttgtgcca acaggccatg gccgagggct
    21901 gtctggagct ggcacagcat tacaacagcg agggcatgaa gctggcgcgg ctcaagggca
    21961 gcgtcatcta cgagaccatg ctgaatgtgg accgggtcca gttgctggag ctgaccggcg
    22021 agttcgaacg ggctgtcggg gtgctggacg aggccatcag aatgctgcgc gacaccgtgc
    22081 gtcacagccc gattattggg cgcctgcagt tgctgcaggg acacctgctc gcgtatcagg
    22141 ggctcgacga tccggcgcgc gaagcattcc agaaggggcg ggtggaaacc gagacctgtg
    22201 gcgactccta caccttcttc ggttatgtcg ggcttgccga gctggctgca cgcaaccacg
    22261 aattcactga tgcctatcac tggctgcggg aggccgagcg gctgacccaa tggcgtcacg
    22321 ttccggaggc ccgctttcgc ggcattctgc gcttgatgaa tggtgtcgcc tggctgcacc
    22381 agggcgatct ggccaaggcg cgcagcgcca tgcagcaggt atgcgagcag tacgccgagg
    22441 gtgggcacct ggcgccttcc ggtttctacg agttgctgcc acgcgcgagg cgttacctgg
    22501 cactgctgga tcttctcgaa gggcgccccg agcaggcggc ggccgcattg cggcagctga
    22561 tcgacgagaa cctgcaggcg caacgactcg gtcttgcctg tgaatgccgc ttcaccctgg
    22621 ccgaagcctt gtttgaccag ggcgcgctga gcgaggccga gcaggagttg cgcaaagccc
    22681 ttggcgaggc gctgcgccag caactggtca agccgttgta cgaactccat catcggcagc
    22741 cgcagtggct ggcgcgaatc ctgcccgccg caaccaaggg tgagagcctg cgggatcgtt
    22801 tgctgcagta cgagcgttcg ccggaggaca tggtcgttgc caacgatgac atgctgctga
    22861 gcaaccgcga gctgacggtg ctccggctga ttgcccaggg ctgctccaac caggagatcg
    22921 ccgagcagct gttcatctcg ttgcacaccg tcaagaccca tgcacgacgg atcaatacga
    22981 aactcggcgt ggcgcgccgg acccaggcag ttgccaaggc caaggcgctc gcctggctct
    23041 gagcgcgcag caagccaggc cgcccgaggt atcgacggcc gcgaaaatcc gttctgttgt
    23101 tattggttta cgggcggggg cgtcagaggg cggggcgcag ttcgcccgcc gtgggcaagg
    23161 gaggctcgcc gtactcgatc gccaggctga acttcaggct ggtgatcagg cgctgcagtt
    23221 gcgtctgatc gcgccattgc gcagcgctga tataccgttt gaccgccacg ccttgcgccc
    23281 cggtcagcgt cagcagaatg ctgccgtcgg gtttctcgat actgaaattg acgttgtagc
    23341 ctggctgaaa ggcgtcgctg atctcctgaa acgagctttt cattgcgcag tacctgtgtg
    23401 tagtggctgc gactagagac ctgcggcagt cgagacagtt tcatcgccgg ctgccgagtg
    23461 gtcctgcacg gatgtcgcac ctcagtcggc tgtgctggaa agctccgtca gaacatcggg
    23521 gttgcccttg aaggccttgg cgaacacctc tcgattcttc gccatgaaga tgccgagctc
    23581 ctcggcatgg cgctcctcga gcgatggcgc ggcggcatga agcactgcgg tgagcgcttc
    23641 ggccagttcc agcatcttgt catgacgatc ggcttcggct ttatccatga acaggcgctc
    23701 cacatcccgg ctactgcgat agaccacttc gacggccatt ggctacctcg gttaggttgg
    23761 caaatactgt ttgtatatac agcttaatgg ccttgctggc agttgggaag ctgctgcgtg
    23821 ccggggctgc tcggttcaat cggtaaattc gccctccagg tccgtggcgc caaagctgag
    23881 ggtactggcg cgatagccgc tgcgcagggt gggaagtggc aggcagctct gccagctggc
    23941 gcctgcctgc aggtcggccg gaagcgagta gtccggtttc tcgaagctgc cctgggcgac
    24001 attcaggcgt gaattcggta cgtaggcggc aatgcgccag ctgagctggc taacgcgcct
    24061 gtcgctgtga ttggccaacc gtgccagcaa ggggcgggcg gccgggcatt gcctgggctc
    24121 gtaacttatc gtcacctcga gccgttcgag cagccgtgcc tgctggcggt cctgcaggat
    24181 tgcccagcca accacgagcg cgaaggccgc cgcagcgccc agcgatatgg gcagcgcgcg
    24241 cagtgggtag cgcagcaaca ggatgaacca caggaggatg agcaaggcgc cgatcagcat
    24301 gagcgctcct ttggccaggg cagcggcccg catgaggggc aggcaacgtt cgcgccgaca
    24361 gactagtcgc gtggcaggcc atgcgccgca aggcgttcca gtgcggcccg cagtcgcggg
    24421 tcgtcgatac cttcggcgct ggcttttatg tgttccgccg acgcctggga aatctgcttc
    24481 ggctgacgag gagccggcct tgtcggttgc ggaggctgca cgcggaacag aatacgttgc
    24541 aggccggcaa atgcctcgtg cgtctccagc tggcgctgca ggcgacgctg ctgataacgc
    24601 aggcgcgtcg cccagtgtcc atcggtgatg atcagcagca agcagccctc gcgccacgag
    24661 gctacccggc agtgagggtg cgcagccggt tgcagctggc tttcgacgat ctgctgcagc
    24721 cggtcgagtc gttgcgcttc gccgaaaagc gctcgcagcg gcttggcttc gcgcaggaga
    24781 accagcgggg ggcgtgcggt gagagggcgc aatgccatta cggtagcgtc tcgaggttgc
    24841 cgggctctgg atggtagcaa aagggctggg gcgtcgcagg ctggctgcgg gctgccgctg
    24901 cgcaaccgtg ccgcttttca cgagtacgtt tccgagtaga atgccccctt tgcacgcggg
    24961 gccagccggc gccgtcgtgc ctccatcccc agcatggaaa cccttttcga tatgtttgcg
    25021 cctttattga agaaactctt tggaagcaag aacgagcgtg aagtcaagcg catgctcaag
    25081 gcggtgcagg ccgtcaacgc gctcgaagag cagatggtgt cgcttagcga tgagcagctg
    25141 cgaagcaaga ccgaggagtt caaggcgcgt ctggaaaagg gggagaccct cgacaagatt
    25201 cttcccgaag cctttgccgt ctgccgcgag gcgggcaagc gcgtcatggg catgcgtcac
    25261 ttcgacgtcc agctcatcgg cggcatgacc ctgcatgaag ggcgcattgc cgaaatgcgc
    25321 accggcgagg gcaagacgct ggtggccacg ctggcggtgt acctcaacgc gttgtccggc
    25381 aagggcgtgc atgtggtcac ggtgaacgat tacctggccc ggcgagacgc caactggatg
    25441 cgcccgctgt acgagttcct cggcctgtcg gtcggcatcg tcgtaccgtt ccagccgcca
    25501 gaggaaaagc gcgccgctta cgccgccgac attacctacg gcaccaataa cgaattcggt
    25561 ttcgattatc tgcgcgacaa catggccttc agcatggccg acaagttcca gcgggaactg
    25621 aactttgccg tgatcgacga ggtggactcc atcctcatcg acgaggcgcg cacgccgctg
    25681 atcatctccg gtcaggccga agacagctcc aagctgtaca tgcagatcaa ccagctgatt
    25741 ccgcgcctga agcagcacat cgaagaagaa gagggggtcg tcacgcagga aggccactat
    25801 tcgatcgatg agaagacacg gcaagtcgaa ctcaacgagg ccgggcacca gtacatcgag
    25861 gaactgctga cccaggccgg tctgctcggc gagggcgaga gcctgtattc ggcgcacaac
    25921 ctcggcctgc tgacccacgt ttatgccggt ctgcgcgcgc acaagctgtt ccatcgcaat
    25981 gtcgagtaca tcgtgcagaa cggccaggtg atcctgatcg acgaacacac cggccgtacc
    26041 atgccggggc gtcgcctctc cgaggggttg caccaggcga tcgaggccaa ggagggcgtg
    26101 aacatccagg ccgaaagcca gaccctggct tcgaccacct tccagaacta cttccgtctc
    26161 tacgccaagc tgtccggcat gaccggtacg gcggacaccg aagccttcga attccagcag
    26221 atctacaacc tgccggtggt ggtcattccg accaaccggc cgatcgcgcg caaggactac
    26281 aacgatcttg tctacctgac ccaggccgag aaatacgcgg cgatcatcac cgacatcaag
    26341 gaatgccagg cgcagggtcg accgatactg gtcggcacgg cctcgatcga aagctccgaa
    26401 tacgtttcgc agctgctgca gaaggaaggc atcgcccacc aggtactcaa cgccaagtat
    26461 cacgacaagg aagccgagat catcgcccag gcgggtaagc cgggttcggt gaccattgcc
    26521 actaatatgg ccggtcgggg taccgacatt ctgctcggtg gtaactggga ggtcgaagtc
    26581 gccaagctcg aagccccgac cgaagagcag attgcgcaga tcaaggccga ttggcagaag
    26641 cgtcaccagc aggtgatcga ggcgggtggc cttcacgtca ttgcatccga gcgtcacgaa
    26701 tcccgtcgta tcgacaacca gctgcgtggc cgtgccggcc gtcaggggga cccgggctcc
    26761 agccgcttct acctgtcgct ggaagacaac ctcatgcgca tcttcgcctc cgatcgggtg
    26821 aagaacttca tgaaggcgct gggtatggaa gcgggcgagg cgatcgagca ccgcatggtc
    26881 accaatgcca tcgaaaaggc ccagcgcaag gtcgaaggcc gcaacttcga cattcgcaag
    26941 cagctgctcg agttcgacga cgtggccaac gagcagcgca aggtcatcta ccacatgcgc
    27001 aacagcctgc tggcggctga cgacatcggg cagaccattg ccgagttccg cgaggacgcg
    27061 ctgagcaacg ccatcagctc gcacatcccg ccgcagtcgc taccagagca gtgggacatc
    27121 cccggtctcg aggcggtgct ctacagcgat ttcggtctgc gcctgccggt ccagcagtgg
    27181 ctcgacgaag acgagaaact ctacgaggag accttgcgcg agaagatcat gcaggcgctg
    27241 ctcgaggcgt accgcgagaa ggaagagctg gcgggtgccg aggccctgcg cacgttcgag
    27301 aagcagatcg tgctgcgcgt gctggatgac ctgtggaagg accatctgtc caccatggat
    27361 cacctgcgtc acggcattca cctgcgcggt tacgcgcaga agaacccgaa gcaggagtac
    27421 aagcgcgagt ctttcgcgct gttccaggaa ctcctggaat cgatcaagcg cgacagcatc
    27481 cgcgtactgt cccatgtgca ggtgcgccgc gaggacccgg ccgaagagga agcgcgtctg
    27541 cgtcgcgaag ccgaggagct ggcgcaacgc atgcagttcc agcacgccga ggtgtcagcg
    27601 ctcgaggaat cgcaggacga accggctgaa ggcgagcagg acggcgcgtc gaacgtcacg
    27661 ccgattcgca gcgagccgaa gatcggccgc aacgagccgt gcccctgtgg ctccggcaag
    27721 aagtacaagc actgtcacgg gcaggtgcaa tagcccccct gccaggcagg tatccgcgcc
    27781 gcgaccggcc aaccgccgct cgcggcgttt ttctctgttg atcgggcggt ccgggtgggt
    27841 cgccacaagt tgaggagtgc gttcaatggc tgtcggtctc ggtcctctac ccaaactgca
    27901 tccggttcca ggctttgcgc tcgggatcgc ctcggcgggc atcaaacgtc ccggccgcaa
    27961 ggacgtggtg gtcatgcgct gcgctgaggg atcgcgcatt gccggcgtga cgaccaccaa
    28021 cgcgttctgc gcggcgccag tgatcgtcac ccgcgaacgt atgcagggcg aagttcgcta
    28081 tctgctgacc aacaccggta acgccaacgc cggcaccggt ccgcagggct tggccaatgc
    28141 gcgccggacc tgcacggcgc tggccgcgct gacgggcgta gcggaggagg cggtgctgcc
    28201 gttctcgacc ggcgtcatcg gcgagccgtt accggtggag aagatcgagg ccgctctgca
    28261 ggccgcgctg gacgacctgg acgaggatca ctgggctcaa gcggccagcg gcatcatgac
    28321 caccgatacg ctgcccaagg gtgccagccg ccagttccag cacgacggcg tgaccgtgac
    28381 cgtgactggc atcagcaagg gcgccggcat gatccgtccg aacatggcca ccatgctggg
    28441 ctacatcgcc actgacgcca aggtcgcccg cgaggtgctg caggatctgg tgcgtgatgc
    28501 ggcaaacaag tcgttcaacc gaatcaccat cgatggcgat acctcgacca acgattgctg
    28561 catgctgatc gccacgggcc aggccgccct gcctgagatt accgaggcct ccggcgaact
    28621 gttcggcaag ctgaagcagg ccgtgttcga ggtgttcatg gaggtggccc aggccatcgt
    28681 ccgtgatggc gagggtgcca ccaagttcgt caccgtgcag gtcaacggcg gcggcaacca
    28741 tcaggaatgc ctggatgtcg cctatgccgt ggctcactcg ccactgatca agaccgcgct
    28801 gttcgcttcc gacccgaact gggggcgcat cctcgccgcg gttggctatg ccggcgtgcc
    28861 gaacctggat gtcagcctga tcgacgtgta tctcggcgag gtctgcatcg ccagccaggg
    28921 cgggcgtgcc gccagctata cggaagagca gggcgcggcg gtcatggccc gcgaagagat
    28981 caccatccgg atcgagctgg gccgtggtga ctgcagcgag acgatctgga ccaccgatct
    29041 gtcccacgag tacgtgaaaa tcaacgcgga gtaccgcacc tgagcaatcc ggccgctcag
    29101 ctagcgcctg ccgaccggac cgaggccggc aggctggagt cacaagcgat gcaacgaatc
    29161 cacgtggccg ccgctgtcat tcgtgacgca cgagggcgcg tcctgatcgc caagcgcccc
    29221 ctggacaagc accagggcgg gctctgggaa tttcccggtg gcaaggtcga ggccgatgaa
    29281 tgcgtcgagg tggcactcgc ccgtgagctg ctcgaggagc tgggcatcaa catcacgcag
    29341 gcgcagcccc tgattcaggt gcggcacgac tatccggaca agcgggttct gctggacgtt
    29401 tgggaagtca ctgcgtttgc cggcgagcct cacggcgccg agggacagcc actggcatgg
    29461 gttgagccgg gcgagttggt gcgttaccag tttccagcgg cgaaccagcc gatcattgcc
    29521 gccgcgcggc tgcctcggcg ttacctgatc accccggacg gcctcgcgcc gcagcaagtg
    29581 ctcgacggcc tggcccgggc gctggaggcg ggcatcgagc tggtccagtt gcgtgctccg
    29641 tcgctctcgg cgcacgacta ccgggcgctg gcgcagcgcg cccaggcact gtgcgccggg
    29701 cgtgcccagc tgatgctcaa ggggccgctg gaatgggccg aggagttccc ggacgccggc
    29761 tggcacctga cagcacgcca gttgcgcgag tgcattggcc aggcgcgccc cctggcggct
    29821 gagcgctggc tggcggcgtc ttgtcatgat gcggacgagc tggcggcggc cgcgtcgttg
    29881 gcggtagatt tcgtcacgtt gtcgccggtg cacgcaacgg ccagccatcc ggacgcgcag
    29941 ccgctcgggt ggccgcgcgt ggcggagttg ctgctaggct tcaacgggcc cgcctatgtg
    30001 ctgggcggtc tgcagctgtc cgataccgac caggcacggc gcgtcggcgc tcagggcatc
    30061 gccgcggtgc gggcattctg gccgggttga actgccgcgc tgctgccgga gtcgatagcc
    30121 ggccactggt gcgggcgatc gataggcaaa gacaatcggc gctatgccct taatcaatta
    30181 acgacatgcc gtgggctgcg ttatcgtagg ccccgtcaaa tttctgaacc ccctaaagga
    30241 gttagcagat gtccctgatc aacacccagg tccaaccgtt caaagtcaac gccttccaca
    30301 acggcaagtt catcgaggtt accgaggagt ccctgaaggg caagtggtcc gtgctgatct
    30361 tcatgccggc tgccttcacc ttcaactgcc cgaccgagat cgaagacgct gccaacaact
    30421 acgccgagtt ccagaaggcc ggcgccgagg tgtacatcgt caccaccgac acccacttct
    30481 cgcacaaggt ctggcacgaa acttcgccgg ccgttggcaa ggcccagttc ccgctgatcg
    30541 gtgacccgac tcaccagctg acccgcgcct tcgacgtgca catcgaagaa gaaggcctgg
    30601 cgctgcgcgg taccttcctg atcaacccgg aaggcgtgat caagaccgtc gagatccact
    30661 ccaacgagat cgctcgcgac gtctccgaga ccctgcgcaa gctgaaagcc gcccagtaca
    30721 ccgctgctca cccgggcgaa gtctgcccgg ccaagtggaa ggaaggcgag aagaccctgg
    30781 ctccttcact ggacctggtc ggcaagatct aaggcctacg cctcgcttgc tgcagaaggc
    30841 acctccgggt gccttcccta tgacgcctgg acgcgacccg tccgggcgtt ttgctacctg
    30901 ttacccgatg aggtgctgtt gatgctcgat gccaatctca agacccaact gaaggcctac
    30961 ctggaaaagg tcacccagcc gttcgagatc gtcgcttcgc tggacgacag cgccaagtcc
    31021 gaggaaatgc tcgcgctgct gaacgacatc aacggcctga gcgacaagat caccctgaac
    31081 accgctggca acgatgcgcg ccggccgtcg tttgccctgg tgcgccatga tcgcgagatc
    31141 gacctgcgtt tcgccggcct gcccatgggc catgagttca cctcgctggt gctcgcgctg
    31201 ctgcaggtcg gcggccaccc gtcgaagctg gcgccagaac tgatcgagca gatccaggcg
    31261 ctcgagggcg aataccgctt cgaaacctac ttctcggtgt cctgccagaa ctgcccggac
    31321 gtggtcc
//
LOCUS       sequence004             5157 bp    DNA     linear   BCT 03-FEB-2021
DEFINITION  Stutzerimonas balearica UBA6635 DNA, scaffold: sequence004.
ACCESSION   sequence004
VERSION     sequence004.1
KEYWORDS    .
SOURCE      Stutzerimonas balearica UBA6635
  ORGANISM  Stutzerimonas balearica UBA6635
            .
COMMENT     Annotated by DFAST (https://dfast.nig.ac.jp).
FEATURES             Location/Qualifiers
     source          1..5157
                     /mol_type="genomic DNA"
                     /organism="Stutzerimonas balearica"
                     /strain="UBA6635"
     CDS             complement(92..490)
                     /product="transcriptional regulator MerR"
                     /inference="COORDINATES:ab initio
                     prediction:MetaGeneAnnotator"
                     /inference="similar to AA sequence:RefSeq:NP_569360.1"
                     /transl_table=11
                     /codon_start=1
                     /translation="MATELTIGKLADAAGVNVETIRYYQRRGLLDEPAKPLGGHRRYPV
                     DMVKRLRFIKRAQALGFTLSEVGGLLTLDESCACAETRARAARKLALIEQKMADLVVMQ
                     QLLGELVQQCDAGDGGTICPIIEALIRE"
                     /locus_tag="UBA6635_01110"
                     /gene="merR"
                     /note="NP_569360.1 transcriptional regulator MerR
                     (Salmonella enterica subsp. enterica serovar Typhi str.
                     CT18) [pid:52.8%, q_cov:94.7%, s_cov:82.8%, Eval:1.5e-28]"
                     /note="MGA_114"
     CDS             565..915
                     /product="mercuric transporter"
                     /inference="COORDINATES:ab initio
                     prediction:MetaGeneAnnotator"
                     /inference="similar to AA sequence:RefSeq:WP_001294663.1"
                     /transl_table=11
                     /codon_start=1
                     /translation="MGMQLTGKGSLVASSLTAIGASVCCVGPLVLLALGVGGTWVGALT
                     MMEPLRPLFIGLTLLFLGLAFRKLYLVPQVCTPGTPCADPRTLVRQRLVFWIVSVLLLG
                     LLAVPWLAPLFY"
                     /locus_tag="UBA6635_01120"
                     /note="WP_001294663.1 mercuric transporter (Escherichia
                     coli O104:H4 str. 2011C-3493) [pid:38.2%, q_cov:94.8%,
                     s_cov:94.8%, Eval:3.1e-18]"
                     /note="MGA_115"
     CDS             928..1203
                     /product="periplasmic mercury ion-binding protein"
                     /inference="COORDINATES:ab initio
                     prediction:MetaGeneAnnotator"
                     /inference="similar to AA sequence:UniProtKB:A0A0H3EQ79"
                     /transl_table=11
                     /codon_start=1
                     /translation="MRKLLIAVLFALPFVALAAPPKTVTLDVQNMTCGLCPITVKKSLE
                     KVSGVSDVQVNFDQKTATVTYDPDKAQPEALTEATANAGYPSTVQK"
                     /locus_tag="UBA6635_01130"
                     /gene="merP"
                     /note="A0A0H3EQ79 periplasmic mercury ion-binding protein
                     (Escherichia coli O83:H1 str. NRG 857C) [pid:48.4%,
                     q_cov:100.0%, s_cov:100.0%, Eval:2.6e-17]"
                     /note="MGA_116"
     CDS             1211..1423
                     /product="hypothetical protein"
                     /inference="COORDINATES:ab initio
                     prediction:MetaGeneAnnotator"
                     /transl_table=11
                     /codon_start=1
                     /translation="MSAIVLESVLTCPRCGFAKPETMPTDACQFYYECSNCKALLRPNP
                     GDCCVFCSFGSVKCPPIQQQLGCCS"
                     /locus_tag="UBA6635_01140"
                     /note="MGA_117"
     CDS             complement(1436..4429)
                     /product="transposase"
                     /inference="COORDINATES:ab initio
                     prediction:MetaGeneAnnotator"
                     /inference="similar to AA sequence:RefSeq:WP_014966190.1"
                     /transl_table=11
                     /codon_start=1
                     /translation="MPVGFLTQEQRDGFGRYVDSPSREELERYFHLSDEDREAIQVLRG
                     NHNRLGYAVLLTTVRFVGVLPDKPAAVPVEVLQVLCRQLAIPDPDCLQRYSDHRRWIHA
                     TDIQNRFGYRHFTDPGIGFRLSRWLYALCWTGTDRPGVLFERATSWLFTQKVLLPGVSQ
                     LERFIAQLRSRVEERLWFTLGRSVTEEQRLQLQDLLTVAEGNRSSRLDQLRSGPVMVSG
                     PALIRALRRLDDVRGIGITLPAAAHIPPSRIAALARFANTAKVTAINRLPASRRMATLV
                     AFALCLEATAHDDALEVLEALLRDLFSNAEKADKKARMRSLKDLDRSAATLAAACKVVL
                     DSSISDDNVRARLFNDLPRTTLEKALEEVNALIRPVDDVYFLALEARYRSVRRFLPDLL
                     KHIRFGFSPAGKGVAASLEWLQLNLPRRKPEDDAPQEIVAKAWQKHITREDGSLDMGAY
                     VFCTLDALRTALRRRDVFVSPSWRYADPRLGLLDGAEWLAARPIICRSLGLTIDAKTTL
                     DALSVELDATWLAVAARLPDNPAIQLSENTEGKTELSLGALDKLDEPCSLLQLRAAVSD
                     LMPRVDLPEILLEIAARTGFSEAFTHVSERNARADNLVTSLCAVLLGGACNTGLEPLIR
                     TDNPALRRDRLSWVSQNYIRDDTLSAANAILVGAQSQLELAQVWGGGEVASADGMRFVV
                     PVRTVHAGPNPKYFGTGRGVTWYNLISDQFSGLNAITVPGTLRDSLVLLAVVLEQQTEL
                     QPTQIMTDTGAYSDVVFGLFRLLGYHFSPRLADVGGTRFWRTRPDADYGKLNGLARQSV
                     KLDLIAEHWDDLLRLAGSLKLGRVPATGIMRTLQTGDRPTRLAQALAEFGRIEKTLHTL
                     TYIDDESKRRATLTQLNRGEGRHSLARAVFHGKRGELRQRYREGQEDQLGALGLVVNII
                     VLWNTLYMTAAVERLKQHGYPVLEEDLARLSPLIYEHINMLGRYSFAVPEEVARGELRP
                     LRNPDDDL"
                     /locus_tag="UBA6635_01150"
                     /note="WP_014966190.1 transposase (Escherichia coli O104:H4
                     str. 2011C-3493) [pid:49.0%, q_cov:82.0%, s_cov:99.3%,
                     Eval:3.5e-220]"
                     /note="MGA_118"
     CDS             complement(4433..4843)
                     /product="twitching motility protein PilT"
                     /inference="COORDINATES:ab initio
                     prediction:MetaGeneAnnotator"
                     /inference="similar to AA sequence:RefSeq:WP_005770968.1"
                     /transl_table=11
                     /codon_start=1
                     /translation="MRVVLDTNILFSALISPHGAPDAIYRAWRAARFEVVTSRMQLDEI
                     RRASRYPKLQAILQPAKVGAMINNLQRAVVLERLTIEVEADDPDDSFLLAMALAGDADY
                     LVTGDRRAGLLQRGHIERTRIVTPAVFCVEVL"
                     /locus_tag="UBA6635_01160"
                     /note="WP_005770968.1 twitching motility protein PilT
                     ([Pseudomonas syringae] pv. tomato str. DC3000) [pid:89.0%,
                     q_cov:100.0%, s_cov:100.0%, Eval:1.4e-63]"
                     /note="MGA_119"
     CDS             complement(4843..5082)
                     /product="hypothetical protein"
                     /inference="COORDINATES:ab initio
                     prediction:MetaGeneAnnotator"
                     /inference="similar to AA sequence:RefSeq:WP_005770970.1"
                     /transl_table=11
                     /codon_start=1
                     /translation="MNTIRWNVAVSADTDQSLRMFLASQGGGRKGDLSRFIEEAVRAHI
                     LELSAEQAKAANAHLSEAELTNAVDEALDWARKR"
                     /locus_tag="UBA6635_01170"
                     /note="WP_005770970.1 hypothetical protein ([Pseudomonas
                     syringae] pv. tomato str. DC3000) [pid:91.0%, q_cov:98.7%,
                     s_cov:98.7%, Eval:3.6e-35]"
                     /note="MGA_120"
ORIGIN
        1 ggggtttggg gagcaatgga accaaaaacc aacgtaagct ctgaatccca ccgtaaaggg
       61 gctttccgat ctccagctca cccgccaggc attactctct gatcagtgcc tcgatgatcg
      121 ggcagatcgt tccgccgtct cccgcatcac attgctgcac cagttcgcct aacagttgct
      181 gcatgacgac caagtcggcc atcttctgct cgatcaacgc gagcttgcgt gcagcccgtg
      241 ctcgcgtttc ggcacaggcg cacgactcat ccagcgtcag cagtccaccg acttccgaga
      301 gcgtgaaacc cagcgcctga gcccgcttga tgaaacgcag tcgcttcacc atgtccaccg
      361 gatagcgccg atggccaccc aagggtttgg ctggttcatc cagcagcccg cgtcgctggt
      421 agtagcggat cgtctcgacg ttcaccccgg cggcgtctgc cagcttgcca atggtcagct
      481 ctgtggccat cactttctcc ttgattccgt actttggtac ggagtttaga atagcaccta
      541 ggcaatcagg ctcaggagat gggaatgggg atgcaactca ccgggaaagg ctcgctggtc
      601 gcgagttcgc tgaccgccat cggtgcgtcg gtgtgctgtg tcgggccact ggtgctgttg
      661 gcactcggtg tcggcggtac gtgggtgggc gctctgacca tgatggagcc actacgcccc
      721 ctcttcatcg ggttgactct actgttcctg ggattggcat tccgcaagct ctacctggtg
      781 ccacaggttt gtacgccagg tacaccctgc gccgatccgc gcacgctcgt gcgacagcga
      841 ctcgtgttct ggatcgtcag cgtgctgctg ctcggcctat tggccgtgcc gtggctcgcc
      901 ccgctgttct actgaaggag attaaccatg cgcaaactgc tgatcgccgt gcttttcgcc
      961 ttgcccttcg tggcgctggc ggctcccccg aaaaccgtca cgctcgacgt gcagaacatg
     1021 acgtgcggac tctgtccgat cacggtcaag aagtcgctgg agaaggtgtc cggcgtgagt
     1081 gacgtccagg tcaatttcga ccagaagacg gcgaccgtca cctacgatcc cgataaggcc
     1141 cagcccgagg cactgactga ggcgaccgcg aacgcgggat acccctccac agtgcagaag
     1201 tgaggtcacg atgagcgcca ttgtccttga gtccgtgctg acttgcccgc gctgcggctt
     1261 cgccaagccg gaaaccatgc ccacggacgc ctgccagttc tattacgagt gcagcaactg
     1321 caaggcgctg ctgcgcccca acccagggga ttgctgcgtt ttctgttcgt tcggctcggt
     1381 gaagtgcccg ccgatccagc agcagcttgg gtgttgctca tagcgtttag ggggatcaca
     1441 ggtcgtcgtc tggattacgc agtggccgca gctcgccgcg cgcaacttct tccggtaccg
     1501 caaaggaata ccgcccgagc atgttgatgt gctcgtagat cagcggcgat agccgggcca
     1561 aatcctcttc cagcactgga tagccgtgct gcttgagccg ttccacggcc gccgtcatgt
     1621 agagggtgtt ccacagcacg atgatgttca ccaccaggcc cagagcaccg agctggtctt
     1681 cctggccttc gcggtagcgc tggcggagct cgccgcgttt gccgtggaac acggcgcggg
     1741 ccaggctgtg ccggccttcg cctcggttca actgggtcag ggtggcgcgg cgcttggact
     1801 cgtcgtcgat ataggtcaac gtgtgcagag tcttttcgat ccgcccgaat tcggccagcg
     1861 cctgggccag ccgggtgggt ctatctcccg tttgcagcgt gcgcatgatg ccagtcgccg
     1921 gcacccggcc gagtttgagc gagccggcca ggcgcagcag gtcgtcccag tgctcggcga
     1981 tcaggtcgag tttgaccgac tggcgggcca gcccgttgag cttgccgtag tccgcgtccg
     2041 ggcgcgtgcg ccagaagcgg gtaccgccga catcggccag ccgcggactg aagtggtagc
     2101 caagtaggcg gaagagcccg aacaccacat cgctgtaggc cccggtgtcg gtcatgattt
     2161 gcgtcggctg caactcggtc tgctgttcca gcacgaccgc cagcaacacc aggctgtcgc
     2221 gcagcgtgcc gggcacggtg atggcgttga ggccggagaa ttggtcggaa atcaggttgt
     2281 accaggtgac accccggccg gtgccgaaat acttcggatt ggggccggca tgcacggtgc
     2341 gcaccggtac gacgaagcgc atgccatcgg cggaggcgac ctcgccgcca ccccagactt
     2401 gggccagttc cagttggctt tgcgctccga ccaggatggc gttagccgct gacagggtgt
     2461 cgtcgcggat ataattctgg ctgacccagg acagccggtc acggcgcagc gccgggttgt
     2521 cggtgcggat caagggctcc aggccggtgt tgcaggcccc gcccaacagc accgcgcaga
     2581 ggctggtgac caggttgtcg gcgcgtgcat tgcgttcgga gacatgggtg aaggcctcgg
     2641 aaaagccagt gcgggcggcg atttccaaga ggatttccgg cagatcgaca cgcggcatca
     2701 ggtcagacac ggccgcccgc agttgcagca acgagcaggg ctcgtccagc ttgtccagcg
     2761 ccccgagcga cagttcggtc ttgccctcgg tgttctcgct cagttgaatc gccgggttgt
     2821 cgggcaggcg cgcggctact gccagccagg ttgcatccag ctcgacggac aaggcgtcca
     2881 gggtggtttt ggcgtcgatg gtcaggccca gtgaccggca gatgatcggt cgcgccgcca
     2941 gccattcggc accgtcgagc aggccaaggc gcgggtcggc atagcgccaa ctgggcgaga
     3001 cgaagacatc gcggcggcgc agggccgtgc gcagcgcatc gagcgtgcag aacacatagg
     3061 cacccatgtc gagggagcca tcttcgcggg tgatgtgctt ctgccaagcc ttggccacga
     3121 tctcctgcgg cgcgtcatcc tctggcttcc ggcgcggcag gttcagttgc agccactcca
     3181 gactagccgc cacgcccttg ccggccgggc tgaagccgaa gcggatgtgc ttgagcaggt
     3241 cgggcaggaa gcggcgcacg ctgcggtagc gcgcttccaa tgcaagaaaa tagacgtcat
     3301 ctaccgggcg gatcagcgcg ttgacctctt ccagggcctt ttccagggtg gtcctcggca
     3361 ggtcgttgaa cagccgggcg cgcacgttgt catcgctgat cgagctgtcc agcacgacct
     3421 tgcacgcggc ggcgagcgtc gcggccgacc gatccaggtc tttcaggctg cgcatgcggg
     3481 ctttcttgtc ggccttctcc gcgttgctga acaggtcgcg cagcaaggcc tccaggactt
     3541 ccagtgcgtc gtcgtgcgca gtcgcctcca ggcagagtgc gaaggccacc agtgtcgcca
     3601 tccgccgcga cgccggcagc cgattaatcg cggtgacctt ggccgtgttg gcgaagcggg
     3661 ccagggcggc gatacggctg ggagggatgt gcgccgccgc cggcaaggtg atgccgatgc
     3721 cgcgcacgtc atcgagccgg cgcagtgccc gaatcaacgc ggggccactg accatgaccg
     3781 ggccggagcg caattgatcc agccgggagc tgcggttgcc ttcggccacc gtcagcaagt
     3841 cttgcagttg caatcgctgt tcctcagtca cgctgcggcc cagcgtaaac cagaggcgtt
     3901 cttcgacccg actgcgcaac tgggcgataa agcgctctag ttgagacaca ccaggcagga
     3961 ggactttctg tgtgaacagc cacgaggtgg ctcgctcaaa cagcactccc ggccggtcgg
     4021 tgcccgtcca gcagagggca tacagccagc ggctcaagcg aaagccgatg cccggatcgg
     4081 tgaaatgacg atagccaaag cggttctgaa tatcggtggc atgtatccag cggcgatgat
     4141 cgctatagcg ctggaggcag tcggggtctg gaatcgccag ttgtcggcaa agcacctgca
     4201 ggacttccac cggcacggcg gcgggcttgt ccggcagaac gccaacgaag cggacggtgg
     4261 tcagcagaac ggcataaccc agacggttat ggttaccccg cagcacctgg atggcttcac
     4321 ggtcttcatc gctcaggtgg aagtaacgtt ccagctcttc acggctgggc gaatcaacat
     4381 agcggccaaa accgtcgcgt tgctcttgag tcagaaaacc gaccggcatt gatcacagca
     4441 cctcgacgca gaacacggcg ggcgtgacga tccgcgtgcg ttcgatgtgc ccgcgttgca
     4501 gcaggccggc gcggcgatca ccggttacca ggtagtccgc atcgcccgcc aaggccatgg
     4561 ccagcaaaaa cgagtcatcc ggatcatcgg cttcgacctc gatggtcagg cgctccagta
     4621 ccacagcccg ttgcaggtta ttgatcatgg cgcccacctt ggcgggctgt aggatggcct
     4681 gaagcttggg atagcggctg gctcgacgaa tttcatcgag ttgcatccgc gaggtcacca
     4741 cctcgaaacg cgccgcccgc caggcacggt agatcgcatc gggcgcgcca tgtggcgaga
     4801 tcagggcgct gaacaggatg ttggtatcca acacgacccg catcagcgct tacgtgccca
     4861 gtcgagcgct tcgtcaaccg cgttggtcaa ttctgcctca ctcagatggg cgttagcggc
     4921 cttggcctgc tcagcgctca gctccaggat gtgtgcccgt accgcttctt cgatgaagcg
     4981 cgacaggtcg cccttacggc cgccgccctg gctggccaga aacatccgaa gcgactggtc
     5041 ggtgtcggcc gagacggcga cattccagcg aatggtattc atagcgttct ccgctaatag
     5101 gtgtttgtgt gtttatacgc caatcacaaa gggcgatgca atggttcgac aaaacga
//
LOCUS       sequence005             9432 bp    DNA     linear   BCT 03-FEB-2021
DEFINITION  Stutzerimonas balearica UBA6635 DNA, scaffold: sequence005.
ACCESSION   sequence005
VERSION     sequence005.1
KEYWORDS    .
SOURCE      Stutzerimonas balearica UBA6635
  ORGANISM  Stutzerimonas balearica UBA6635
            .
COMMENT     Annotated by DFAST (https://dfast.nig.ac.jp).
FEATURES             Location/Qualifiers
     source          1..9432
                     /mol_type="genomic DNA"
                     /organism="Stutzerimonas balearica"
                     /strain="UBA6635"
     CDS             355..1860
                     /product="lysine--tRNA ligase"
                     /inference="COORDINATES:ab initio
                     prediction:MetaGeneAnnotator"
                     /inference="similar to AA sequence:UniProtKB:Q9HXU0"
                     /transl_table=11
                     /codon_start=1
                     /translation="MSEQPLNEHAIHEEENKLIAQRKEKLAALREKQPIVFPNDFRRDA
                     LAGDLQKQYAEAGKEALEGQQIKVSVAGRIMLNRGAFIVIQDSSGRIQLYVNRKTLPEE
                     TLEAIKHWDMGDIVAAEGTLARSGKGDLYVDMQNARLLTKSLRPLPDKFHGLTDTEQRY
                     RQRYVDLIVNEDVRQTFRVRSQVIAHIRRFLNERGFLEVETPMLQTIPGGAAAKPFETH
                     HNALDMPMFLRIAPELYLKRLVVGGFEKVFEINRNFRNEGVSTRHNPEFTMLEFYQAYA
                     DYEDNMDLTEALFRELAQAVLGSTDVPYGDKVFHFGEPFARLSVRDAVLQYNPDISEAD
                     LENLETCRALAKKAGAKVLGHEGLGKLLVMIFEETVEHKLEQPTFITRYPFEVSPLARR
                     NDEDPSVTDRFELFIGGREIANAYSELNDAEDQAERFHAQVAEKDAGDDEAMHFDADFV
                     RALEYGMPPTAGEGIGIDRLVMLLTNSPSIRDVILFPHMRPEV"
                     /locus_tag="UBA6635_01180"
                     /gene="lysS"
                     /EC_number="6.1.1.6"
                     /note="Q9HXU0 lysine--tRNA ligase (Pseudomonas aeruginosa
                     PAO1) [pid:84.8%, q_cov:99.8%, s_cov:99.8%, Eval:5.8e-247]"
                     /note="MGA_122"
     CDS             1977..3272
                     /product="hypothetical protein"
                     /inference="COORDINATES:ab initio
                     prediction:MetaGeneAnnotator"
                     /inference="similar to AA sequence:RefSeq:WP_003092515.1"
                     /transl_table=11
                     /codon_start=1
                     /translation="MNTRDNLDDYQRIVRDLSERIVVAQTPVRVLDAVKWEDDIRQRFF
                     QAKGRELPPVDRAYYEARPLAYDSSAKKQEFQDIERDITRQLGQFNPVGQIMRRMCKEY
                     RMVIRMLEARGTADFGMISQELYGAASDAFHAGDPTLADLGLMLSDYLNNIADRGDLKD
                     EPKTLNAQQAVELLQRRLDAVFGEGEGVIRVFESDGILADAAAGADYIKIRSDALFNER
                     DIRALEVHEGLVHVGTTLNGQNQPICTFLAKGPPSSTVTQEGLAILMEVIAFASYPTRL
                     RKLTNRTRAIHMAEEGADFLEVFAFFRDQGYAEDECYSNASRVFRGSTPAGLPFTKDLS
                     YLKGFIMIYNYIQLAVRKGRLEQIPLLFCGKTTLEDMRTLRQLVDEGMVVPPKYLPPQF
                     QDLNALSAWMCFSNFLNHLSLDRIEADYANIL"
                     /locus_tag="UBA6635_01190"
                     /note="WP_003092515.1 hypothetical protein (Pseudomonas
                     aeruginosa PAO1) [pid:83.3%, q_cov:100.0%, s_cov:100.0%,
                     Eval:4.3e-211]"
                     /note="MGA_123"
     CDS             3325..3984
                     /product="hypothetical protein"
                     /inference="COORDINATES:ab initio
                     prediction:MetaGeneAnnotator"
                     /inference="similar to AA sequence:RefSeq:WP_011070540.1"
                     /transl_table=11
                     /codon_start=1
                     /translation="MENPVFARRSSPLDRTLSAGAYNLVIGLTLCWGFWVNWWMVGNIP
                     VESIRSIHPWLFFGGYFASCLTGAWLFHRSNQPWVSFLGYNLVVVPFGLIVNLVVSRYD
                     GALVHEAIRITALVTLGMMALGALFPRFFASIAGALTVALLLVILVELVELFVFGVHHG
                     VIDWIVVLIFCGYVGVDWGRANRIPKTLDNAIDSAAALYMDIINLFLRILRILGRK"
                     /locus_tag="UBA6635_01200"
                     /note="WP_011070540.1 hypothetical protein (Shewanella
                     oneidensis MR-1) [pid:63.1%, q_cov:92.7%, s_cov:91.8%,
                     Eval:2.0e-70]"
                     /note="MGA_124"
     CDS             4044..4790
                     /product="TIGR00266 family protein"
                     /inference="COORDINATES:ab initio
                     prediction:MetaGeneAnnotator"
                     /inference="similar to AA sequence:RefSeq:WP_003113847.1"
                     /transl_table=11
                     /codon_start=1
                     /translation="MASHELEYEILGQSAQSVEILLDPGETVIAEAGAMNYMTEGVRFE
                     ARLGDGSASGVLGKLWGMGKRMLTGESLFLTHFSNEGTGRARVAFAAPYPGTVVPVDLR
                     AHGGRLTCQKDSFLCAAYGTRVGIALSKRIGAGFFGGEGFVLQRLEGDGLAFLHAGGTV
                     IRKELNNETLRLDTGCLVAFSEGIDYDIQLAGGLKSMLFGGEGLLLTTLRGTGSVWIQS
                     LPFSRLAERVYEATVQARGETRAGGS"
                     /locus_tag="UBA6635_01210"
                     /note="WP_003113847.1 TIGR00266 family protein (Pseudomonas
                     aeruginosa PAO1) [pid:74.6%, q_cov:98.4%, s_cov:98.4%,
                     Eval:3.5e-104]"
                     /note="MGA_125"
     CDS             4846..5184
                     /product="hypothetical protein"
                     /inference="COORDINATES:ab initio
                     prediction:MetaGeneAnnotator"
                     /inference="similar to AA sequence:RefSeq:WP_003092509.1"
                     /transl_table=11
                     /codon_start=1
                     /translation="MSERNPIPLILTAVGTVAVTVGVLWYYGYLHFAKPQDALLLSDFT
                     MLKTIPGEDYKVSLQPADQVAQCIDGVLVLFDTQQKGLTGVLVDNKKRAVRCTEQSLSS
                     AQPAQPAQ"
                     /locus_tag="UBA6635_01220"
                     /note="WP_003092509.1 hypothetical protein (Pseudomonas
                     aeruginosa PAO1) [pid:74.5%, q_cov:91.1%, s_cov:95.3%,
                     Eval:8.3e-40]"
                     /note="MGA_126"
     CDS             5181..5678
                     /product="macro domain-containing protein"
                     /inference="COORDINATES:ab initio
                     prediction:MetaGeneAnnotator"
                     /inference="similar to AA sequence:UniProtKB:Q9HXU7"
                     /transl_table=11
                     /codon_start=1
                     /translation="MKPEIWRGDITRLEVDAIVNAANSSLLGGGGVDGAIHRAAGPELA
                     QFCRGLGGCAVGEAKLTPGFALAPRCIIHTVGPVWRGGTAHEAEQLSDCYRNSLALAKA
                     HGVASIAFPAISCGIYGYPAEQAAAIAVREVCTGLRGGLVQRAVLVAFDREMEELYRAL
                     LG"
                     /locus_tag="UBA6635_01230"
                     /note="Q9HXU7 macro domain-containing protein (Pseudomonas
                     aeruginosa PAO1) [pid:68.5%, q_cov:97.6%, s_cov:93.6%,
                     Eval:3.8e-55]"
                     /note="MGA_127"
     CDS             complement(5763..6545)
                     /product="membrane protein"
                     /inference="COORDINATES:ab initio
                     prediction:MetaGeneAnnotator"
                     /inference="similar to AA sequence:RefSeq:WP_011266956.1"
                     /transl_table=11
                     /codon_start=1
                     /translation="MHKLVTVPTLLALSIGLVACASQPNENLEQARASFSSLQSDARSA
                     ELAALETQDASKALDKANEAYLEDADEDKVDQLAYLAKRRIEFAEQTIALRDAERNLEK
                     ASTQRAEARLQARDAQIRKLQEDLQAKQTERGTLVTFGDVLFDLDRAELKPGGLRSVQK
                     LADFLNQNKERHVIVEGYTDSTGSESYNQRLSERRADAVRMALIRMGVDPQRIVSQGYG
                     EAYPVASNDSPSGRAMNRRVEVTISNDNQPVEPRSSMR"
                     /locus_tag="UBA6635_01240"
                     /note="WP_011266956.1 membrane protein (Pseudomonas
                     syringae pv. syringae B728a) [pid:64.6%, q_cov:100.0%,
                     s_cov:100.0%, Eval:1.8e-90]"
                     /note="MGA_128"
     CDS             complement(6584..6979)
                     /product="hypothetical protein"
                     /inference="COORDINATES:ab initio
                     prediction:MetaGeneAnnotator"
                     /inference="similar to AA sequence:RefSeq:WP_003113848.1"
                     /transl_table=11
                     /codon_start=1
                     /translation="MKTNSVENSVSRFQLPKLTAIALGGLLLTACAGNPPKEQFAVTES
                     AVREAVSAGGTQYAPVEMRAAQEKWRQAELAMQKEEYEQARKLAEQAEWDARVAERKAR
                     AAKAQKAVEDAREGIEVLREESMRGMQ"
                     /locus_tag="UBA6635_01250"
                     /note="WP_003113848.1 hypothetical protein (Pseudomonas
                     aeruginosa PAO1) [pid:61.3%, q_cov:80.9%, s_cov:79.1%,
                     Eval:2.4e-31]"
                     /note="MGA_129"
     CDS             complement(7177..7521)
                     /product="hypothetical protein"
                     /inference="COORDINATES:ab initio
                     prediction:MetaGeneAnnotator"
                     /inference="similar to AA sequence:RefSeq:WP_003113849.1"
                     /transl_table=11
                     /codon_start=1
                     /translation="MKISELVSTWEREARGPLAATRYSVALDLESAARLAALSQMYPKR
                     GLETLLGELVGAALEAVESSLPYVPGPQVIATDEQGDPIYEDIGPTPRFLELSRQHLHR
                     LQQEQSQPSS"
                     /locus_tag="UBA6635_01260"
                     /note="WP_003113849.1 hypothetical protein (Pseudomonas
                     aeruginosa PAO1) [pid:61.1%, q_cov:99.1%, s_cov:99.1%,
                     Eval:6.8e-34]"
                     /note="MGA_130"
ORIGIN
        1 gcacgccaac aaggacaccg cgatgaagat gctgcgggcc aagttgtacg agctggaaat
       61 gcagaagcgc aatgcggcgt cgcaggcgct ggaagactcc aagtcggata tcggctgggg
      121 ccaccagatc cgctcctacg tgctcgacca gtcgcgcatc aaggacctgc ggaccggcgt
      181 tgagcgcagc gactgcgacc gcgtgctcga cggcgacctg gacgagtacc tcgaggccag
      241 cctgaagcag ggtctgtaag ccggggtggg gcgccgacag cgcccatccc atgacaacgt
      301 attgatcagc ctacctgagg gtccgcggac ccgagcgacc ggaaaacacc gaccatgagc
      361 gaacaaccgc tgaacgagca tgccatccac gaggaagaga acaagctgat tgcccagcgc
      421 aaggaaaagc tcgccgcgct gcgcgagaag cagccgatcg tcttccccaa cgatttccgc
      481 cgcgatgccc tggcgggtga tctgcagaag cagtacgccg aggccggcaa ggaagcgctc
      541 gaaggccagc agatcaaggt cagcgtcgcc ggccgcatca tgctcaaccg cggtgcgttc
      601 atcgtcatcc aggacagcag cgggcggatc cagctctacg tcaatcgcaa gaccttgccg
      661 gaagagacgc tcgaagcgat caagcactgg gacatgggcg acatcgtcgc ggccgagggc
      721 acgctggcgc gctccggcaa gggtgatctg tacgtcgaca tgcagaacgc tcgcctgctg
      781 accaagtcgc tgcgtccgct gccggacaag ttccacggcc tgaccgacac cgagcagcgc
      841 taccgccagc gctacgtcga cctgatcgtc aacgaggatg tgcgccagac cttccgcgtg
      901 cgttcgcagg tgatcgcgca catccgccgc ttcctcaacg agcgcggttt cctcgaagtg
      961 gaaaccccga tgctgcagac cattcccggt ggcgccgcgg ccaagccgtt cgagacgcac
     1021 cacaacgcac tggacatgcc catgttcctg cgcatcgcgc cggagctgta cctcaagcgc
     1081 ctggtggtcg gcggcttcga gaaggtcttc gagatcaacc gcaacttccg caacgaaggc
     1141 gtctcgaccc ggcacaaccc cgagttcacc atgctcgagt tctaccaggc ctacgccgac
     1201 tacgaagaca acatggacct gaccgaggcg ttgttccgcg agctggcgca ggccgtgctc
     1261 ggcagcaccg acgtgcccta cggcgacaag gtgttccact tcggcgagcc cttcgcgcgg
     1321 ctgtcggtgc gcgatgcggt cctgcagtac aacccggaca tcagcgaagc cgatctcgag
     1381 aatctggaga cctgccgcgc gctggcgaag aaggccggtg ccaaggtcct cggccacgaa
     1441 gggctgggca agctgctggt gatgattttc gaggaaaccg tcgagcacaa gctcgagcag
     1501 ccgaccttca ttacccgcta cccgttcgag gtttcgccgc tggcgcgccg caacgacgag
     1561 gatccgagcg ttaccgatcg cttcgagctg ttcatcggcg gccgtgaaat cgccaatgcc
     1621 tactccgagc tcaatgacgc cgaggaccag gccgagcgct tccacgccca ggtcgccgag
     1681 aaggatgccg gtgacgacga agccatgcac ttcgatgccg acttcgtccg tgcactggaa
     1741 tacggcatgc cgccgaccgc aggtgagggc atcggcatcg accgcctggt gatgctgctg
     1801 accaactcgc cgtcgatccg cgacgtgatt ctcttcccgc atatgcgtcc ggaggtctga
     1861 agccgggtag ggggcggggc gctggatgcg actcctgtcc cgtcgcggcg cggccggagt
     1921 tgccggcggc ggcgtcggct cgtatacagc ctcgatgatg cgcatgagga accacgatga
     1981 acacgcgtga caacctggac gactatcaac gcatcgtgcg cgacctgtcc gagcgcattg
     2041 tcgtggcgca gacgccggtg cgggtgctcg acgcggtcaa gtgggaagac gacatccgcc
     2101 agcgcttctt ccaggccaag gggcgcgagc tgccaccggt tgaccgtgcc tattacgagg
     2161 cgcggccgct ggcctacgac tccagcgcga aaaagcagga attccaggac atcgagcgcg
     2221 acatcacccg ccagctcggt cagttcaacc cggtcgggca gatcatgcgg cgcatgtgca
     2281 aggaataccg catggtcatc cgcatgctcg aggcgcgcgg caccgcggac ttcggcatga
     2341 tctcccagga gctctacggc gcggcctccg acgcctttca cgccggcgac ccgacgctcg
     2401 ccgacctcgg cctgatgctc tcggactacc tgaacaacat cgccgaccgc ggcgacctca
     2461 aggacgagcc gaagacgctc aacgcccagc aggccgtcga gctactgcaa cggcgcctgg
     2521 atgcggtgtt cggcgaaggc gagggggtga tccgcgtgtt cgagtccgac ggcatcctcg
     2581 ccgacgccgc ggcgggcgcc gactacatca agatccgcag cgacgcgctg ttcaacgagc
     2641 gcgacatccg cgcgctggaa gtgcacgagg ggctggtgca cgtcggcacc acgctcaacg
     2701 gccagaacca gccgatctgc accttcctcg ccaagggccc gccgtcctcg acggtgactc
     2761 aggaaggcct ggcaatcctc atggaggtga tcgccttcgc ctcctacccg acgcgcctgc
     2821 gcaagctgac caaccgcacc cgggcgatcc acatggccga ggagggggct gacttcctcg
     2881 aggtgttcgc ctttttccgc gaccagggct acgccgagga cgagtgctac agcaatgcca
     2941 gccgggtgtt ccgtggctcg acgccggccg gcctgccctt caccaaggac ctgtcctacc
     3001 tgaagggctt catcatgatc tacaactaca tccagctcgc ggtgcgcaaa ggccggctgg
     3061 agcagatccc gctgctgttc tgcggcaaga ccacgctgga ggacatgcgc accctgcgcc
     3121 agctggtgga cgagggcatg gtggtgccac ccaaatacct gccaccacaa ttccaggacc
     3181 tcaatgcgtt gtcggcctgg atgtgcttct ccaacttctt gaatcacctg agcctcgacc
     3241 gcatcgaagc cgactacgcc aacatcctct gagccggccc ggcgcagcgc acgaatcaat
     3301 catcacgcaa ggaagcgtaa cgacatggaa aaccccgtct tcgcccgccg ctccagcccg
     3361 ctggaccgca ccctttcggc tggcgcctac aacctcgtca tcggcctgac cctctgctgg
     3421 ggtttctggg tcaactggtg gatggtcggc aacattcccg tcgagtccat tcgcagcatc
     3481 catccctggc tgttctttgg cggctacttc gccagctgtc tgaccggcgc ctggctgttt
     3541 catcgttcca accagccctg ggtcagcttc ctcggctaca acctggtggt ggtgccgttc
     3601 ggcttgatcg tcaatctggt ggtcagtcgc tatgacggcg cattggtgca tgaggcgatc
     3661 cgcatcaccg cgctggtgac cctcggcatg atggcgctcg gcgcgctgtt tccgcgcttt
     3721 ttcgccagca tcgccggtgc actgacggtg gcgctgctgc tggtgatcct cgtcgagctg
     3781 gtcgaactgt tcgtcttcgg cgttcatcac ggcgtgatcg actggatcgt ggtgctgatc
     3841 ttctgcggct atgtcggcgt cgactggggg cgggcgaacc ggattcccaa gactctggac
     3901 aacgccatcg acagcgccgc cgcgctctac atggacatca tcaacctgtt cctgcgtatc
     3961 ctgcgcattc tcgggcgcaa gtaggcgagg gctggccgag gccgctcccg ctgcgccgca
     4021 aaccacagga tcaggagctc gccgtggcca gccatgaact cgaatacgaa atcctcgggc
     4081 aatccgcgca gagcgtggaa atccttctcg accccggcga gacggtgatc gccgaggccg
     4141 gcgccatgaa ctacatgacc gagggcgtgc gcttcgaggc gcgcctgggt gatggctcgg
     4201 ccagcggtgt gctcggcaag ctgtggggca tgggcaagcg catgctcacc ggcgagtcgc
     4261 tgtttctcac ccacttcagc aatgaaggca ccggccgggc gcgggtcgct ttcgccgcgc
     4321 cataccccgg taccgtggtg ccggtcgatc tccgcgcgca tggcgggcgc ctgacctgcc
     4381 agaaggacag ctttctttgc gccgcctatg gcacccgcgt cggcatcgcg ctgagcaagc
     4441 gtatcggcgc cggattcttt ggcggcgagg gcttcgtgct gcagcgtctg gaaggtgacg
     4501 gcctggcgtt cctgcacgcc ggcggcacgg tcattcgcaa ggagttgaac aacgaaacgc
     4561 tgcgcctgga taccgggtgc ctggtcgcgt tcagcgaggg gatcgactac gacatacagc
     4621 tcgccggcgg cctcaagagc atgctgttcg gcggtgaggg gctgctgctg accacattgc
     4681 gcggtaccgg cagcgtctgg atccagagcc tgccgttctc gcgcctggcc gaacgggtct
     4741 acgaggctac ggtgcaggcg cgcggcgaaa cccgcgctgg cggtagctga tgcccggctt
     4801 tgtgcctgtt acgctagcgc ttctgttttt tccttcgaga tatccatgtc cgaacgcaac
     4861 cccattccgc tgattctcac cgctgtcggc acggtcgccg tgaccgtcgg cgtgctctgg
     4921 tactacggct acctgcactt cgccaaaccg caggatgcgc tgctgctctc cgacttcacg
     4981 atgctcaaga ccattcccgg cgaggattac aaggtgtcgc tgcagccggc cgatcaggtc
     5041 gcgcagtgca tcgatggcgt gctcgtgctg ttcgataccc agcagaaggg cttgaccggc
     5101 gtgctggtgg acaacaagaa gcgcgcggtg cgttgtaccg agcagtcgct gtcttcggcg
     5161 caaccggcgc aaccggcgca atgaagcccg aaatctggcg tggcgacatc acccggctgg
     5221 aggtggacgc tatcgtcaat gccgccaact ccagcctgct cggcggtggc ggcgtggacg
     5281 gcgccatcca tcgcgcggcc gggccggaac tggcgcagtt ctgccgtggg cttggtgggt
     5341 gtgcagtagg cgaggcgaag ctgacaccgg gtttcgcact ggccccgcgg tgcatcattc
     5401 atacggtggg cccggtctgg cgcggcggta cggcccacga ggccgagcaa ctgagcgact
     5461 gttatcgcaa cagcctggcg ctggccaagg cgcacggggt ggcaagcatc gcgtttccgg
     5521 cgatcagctg cggcatctac ggttatccag ccgagcaggc ggctgccatt gccgtgcgcg
     5581 aagtctgcac cggcttgcgt ggcgggctgg ttcagcgggc ggtgctagtg gcattcgacc
     5641 gcgagatgga agagctctac cgggccctgc tcggttgagc aatctggggc gccgacccgc
     5701 catcaatcgc gcatgaaaaa ggcccggagc gctgagcgtg ccgggccttg gtcaggacga
     5761 gatcagcgca tcgacgagcg cggctcgacc ggctgattgt cgttggagat ggttacctcg
     5821 acacggcgat tcatggcgcg gcccgatggg ctgtcattgc tcgccaccgg ataggcctcg
     5881 ccgtagccct gcgagacgat ccgctgcgga tcgacaccca tgcgaatgag cgccatgcgc
     5941 accgcgtcgg cgcggcgctc ggacaagcgc tggttatagc tttccgaacc ggtgctgtcg
     6001 gtgtaaccct cgacgattac atgccgttcc ttgttctggt tgaggaagtc ggccagcttc
     6061 tgcacgctgc gcaacccgcc gggtttcagc tcggcgcggt cgaggtcgaa cagtacgtcg
     6121 ccaaaggtca ccagggtgcc gcgctcggtc tgcttggcct gcagatcctc ctgcagcttg
     6181 cggatctgcg catcgcgtgc ctgcaggcgc gcttcggcgc gctgggtcga ggctttctcc
     6241 agattgcgct cggcatcgcg cagggcaatg gtctgttcgg cgaactcgat ccgccgcttc
     6301 gccaggtagg ccagctggtc gaccttgtct tcgtcggcgt cctccagata ggcctcgttg
     6361 gccttgtcca gggccttgct ggcgtcctgg gtctcgagtg ccgccagctc ggccgagcgg
     6421 gcatcgctct gcagcgagga gaaactcgcg cgggcttgtt ccaggttctc gttgggttgc
     6481 gaagcgcagg ccaccagacc gatgctcagc gccagcaagg tagggacggt aactagcttg
     6541 tgcatgatgg aatcctctgg ctgaaaggtt gaacggtcag cgatcactgc atgccgcgca
     6601 tgctttcttc acgcagtacc tcgatcccct cgcgggcgtc ctcgacggct ttctgcgcct
     6661 tggcggcacg cgccttgcgc tcagccacgc gggcatccca ctcggcctgt tccgccagtt
     6721 tgcgggcctg ctcgtattct tccttctgca tcgccagttc agcctgtcgc catttctcct
     6781 gggcggcgcg catctccacc ggggcgtact gtgtgccgcc ggcactgacc gcttcgcgca
     6841 cggccgattc ggttacggcg aactgctcct tggggggatt gccggcgcag gcggtcagca
     6901 gcagaccgcc gagggcgatt gcggtcagct tgggtagctg aaaacgtgaa acggaattct
     6961 cgacgctgtt tgtcttcatg gtcagtctcc tactggaatt gcctgacaaa aaagtgctgc
     7021 acggcttcgc ggtgcggttg tgtcaaccgt ttgccaaggc cggacataat tttgtgaaag
     7081 caacggacgc cgatcgttca gtttgatggc acgttccggc ccttcgccga tcagtcaggg
     7141 agggccggcc tagagcgttt gccgggctgt gccggttcac gaggagggct gcgactgctc
     7201 ctgttgcagg cggtgcaggt gctggcgtga gagctcgagg aaacgcggcg taggcccgat
     7261 gtcctcgtag atcggatcgc cctgttcatc ggtggcgatg acctgtgggc ccggcacgta
     7321 gggcaggctg ctttcgacag cttcaagcgc tgcaccgacg agttcgccga gcaaggtctc
     7381 gaggccgcgc ttggggtaca tctgtgacag cgcggccagc cgcgccgcgc tttccaggtc
     7441 cagcgccacg ctgtagcgcg tggcggccag ggggccgcgc gcttcgcgtt cccaggtact
     7501 gacaagttcg gaaatcttca tgtgggctcc acgggctggc gaacaaggga cgcgcccagg
     7561 caggcttgcc agagacagcg catgctgggc actctgatga ccgtctatgt tcagcgtagt
     7621 ccggccccgg ttttttcaca gcgcggcccg ccttgcaggg cgggccagga ggcgacgatg
     7681 gcgacgatcg atgcacgtct gcgcgagacc gttcacctgc tcggcgagct gctcgggcgt
     7741 accattcgcg agcagcacgg cgacagcttt ctcgacaaga tcgagcggat tcgcaagggc
     7801 gccaaagccg cccggcaggg gtcgcgcgag ggcgctaccc agctggccga aaccctcgac
     7861 agccttgatg agagcgaact gttgcccatg acccgggcgt tcaaccagtt tctcaacctg
     7921 gccaacatcg ccgagcagta ccaccgcgtg cggcgtcggc aggccgatga atccgagccc
     7981 ttcgaggcga cggtgctgcc ggatctgttg cagcggctga aggctgccgg gcatggcgtc
     8041 gacttcattg cccggcaggt cgggcggctc gaggtcgagc tggtgctcac cgcgcacccg
     8101 accgaagtgt ctcgccgcac cctgatccag aaatacgacg ccattgccgc cgagctggct
     8161 gcccgcgacc acaccgacct gaccgaccgg gagctggctc agatcgagct gcgcctgcaa
     8221 cgcctgattg ccgagatctg gcacaccgag gaaatccggc gcaaccggcc gacgcccatc
     8281 gaagaggcca agtggggctt cgctgcgatc gagaattcgc tgtggcaggc ggtgccgaac
     8341 gtgctgcgtc aggtcgacgg cgtgctgttc gccgcgaccg gcctgcactt gccgctggag
     8401 gctgcaccga tccgcttcgc ctcgtggatg ggcggcgacc gcgatggcaa cccgaacgtc
     8461 accgcggtcg tcacccgtga ggtgctgctg ttggcgcgct cggtggccgc cgagctctat
     8521 ctgcgcgacg tcgagaatct catcacggct ctgtcgatgc aggcggccag cgacgagctg
     8581 ctggcgcaga gcggcgagag tgccgagccg tatcgcgccc tgctcaaacc gttgcgtgaa
     8641 cgcctgatgg caacgcgcga ctgggcggcg accgctgcaa gtacggggca gcgaccttcg
     8701 cctgccgtgt tgcacgacac cgacgagcta cgcaaaccgc tcgagctctg ctatcgctca
     8761 ctgcatgcct gtggcatggg catgatcgcc gacggtgcgc tgctcgactg cctgcgccgc
     8821 acaagcagct tcggtctgtc gctggtgcgt ctggacgtac gccaggatgc cgcgcggcat
     8881 gccgccgcgc tgggtgaaat caccgaatac cttggcctcg ggcgttacga ccagtgggac
     8941 gaggcgcgtc gtctggcatt cctccagcag gagctcgaca gccgccgccc gctcttgccc
     9001 tgcaatttcc gcccctcggg cgagacggca gaggtgttgg cgacctgccg ggtggtggcc
     9061 gaggcgccgg ccacttccct gggctcctac gtgatctcga tggcacgtgc ggcctcggat
     9121 gtgctcgccg tgcagttgct gctcaaggaa accggcctgg aacggccgat gcgcgtggtg
     9181 ccgttgttcg agacgctgga cgacctcaac cacgcggcgc cggtgatcga tcgcctgctc
     9241 gggctgcacg gctatcggcg ccggctgcac ggcccgcagg aggtcatgat cggttattcc
     9301 gactcggcca aggatgccgg gaccacggcc gcagcctggg cacagtaccg ggcgcaggag
     9361 gaactggtcg aagtctgccg ccagcatggc gtcgagctgc tgttgttcca cggccgcggc
     9421 ggcaccgtgg gg
//
