# Supplementary material for: Comparative genomics of Stutzerimonas balearica (Pseudomonas balearica): diversity, habitats, and biodegradation of aromatic compounds
Source: Front Microbiol. 2023 May 15;14:1159176. doi: 10.3389/fmicb.2023.1159176 (PMC10234333; doi:10.3389/fmicb.2023.1159176)
Supplement: Supplementary File 1 — Metagenome assembled genome (MAG) sequence of S. balearica UBA3230, annotated using DFAST, in GBK format. [file Data_Sheet_3.zip › Supplementary File 3.gbk]

LOCUS       sequence001             6403 bp    DNA     linear   BCT 12-MAY-2021
DEFINITION  Stutzerimonas balearica 3300027365_7 DNA, contig: sequence001.
ACCESSION   sequence001
VERSION     sequence001.1
KEYWORDS    .
SOURCE      Stutzerimonas balearica 3300027365_7
  ORGANISM  Stutzerimonas balearica 3300027365_7
            .
COMMENT     Annotated by DFAST (https://dfast.nig.ac.jp).
FEATURES             Location/Qualifiers
     source          1..6403
                     /mol_type="genomic DNA"
                     /organism="Stutzerimonas balearica"
                     /strain="3300027365_7"
     CDS             complement(303..1181)
                     /product="hypothetical protein"
                     /inference="COORDINATES:ab initio
                     prediction:MetaGeneAnnotator"
                     /transl_table=11
                     /codon_start=1
                     /translation="MANLNLSASWPAGIYQIEQTDPVVGGPDGVSNIQALQLGHRTEWL
                     RQQLEAAQQDLEAVGTDGQNALWAAVEKSLSEVGLLAKELERQKTVRHQEGEFVLVNRG
                     IKSGCGLSKSTTANRNLNIAAGVCFMHGREMPVKAEENAASVPSNSGAESATAEAYLDV
                     IGNSVLLGVTNLNESAPENALVLARLSIPAGSTGTTAPELGDVTITTVARTEPEWPSVQ
                     TSPAFIQQDFERVMGGSGYHLAFDVVDFLGGEKPELQHSFEDRANNTFRAYLAGSADSV
                     RVRYVAHLMNQ"
                     /locus_tag="LOCUS_00010"
                     /note="WP_000002046.1 tail fiber protein (Salmonella
                     enterica subsp. enterica serovar Typhi str. CT18)
                     [pid:55.2%, q_cov:19.9%, s_cov:17.0%, Eval:1.3e-10, partial
                     hit]"
                     /note="MGA_2"
     CDS             complement(1195..1638)
                     /product="hypothetical protein"
                     /inference="COORDINATES:ab initio
                     prediction:MetaGeneAnnotator"
                     /transl_table=11
                     /codon_start=1
                     /translation="MDITDAVKMTGTLEIGVIRKSDGLLIDHWRDENLIVDGAREMLAR
                     LIAGDGTGDTITQIGFGTSSDPASPNDTGLTSAHWRPLSGHGYPSAGKVRFDFVLSTTE
                     ANGLTIREFGLRTASGELFSRKVRGGIEKNSDISLEGTWTITF"
                     /locus_tag="LOCUS_00020"
                     /note="MGA_3"
     CDS             complement(1648..2634)
                     /product="hypothetical protein"
                     /inference="COORDINATES:ab initio
                     prediction:MetaGeneAnnotator"
                     /transl_table=11
                     /codon_start=1
                     /translation="MSDQLLPPNASDLEKDLEATLQAELLLDVPVGDLWSPYRCPREFL
                     PWLAYAVGVEEWDSTWPETVKRDVISATPDIRRHRGTVWAVREALRAAGYADAYIEEGM
                     PYLTHNGAELHNGEDDYSGGSRWALFRVIADIGENIGVSGSERERLVRLVRRAKPVRSV
                     LREVAYQASVSDSLEMGDEHAITVKPAFEEVRPAGLRYDGSIDHSQAEKLPREATYFDG
                     RLSYTGYADHDGLMPHHEWQVTGETYSNQWDETSLHLNYQAADAQRVTLSYSGSATYDG
                     APTHGTGQPSMVDAAVATVVERRKHNARLSFNGQSRYAGTSRTPLAI"
                     /locus_tag="LOCUS_00030"
                     /note="WP_009941339.1 phage tail protein I (Burkholderia
                     pseudomallei K96243) [pid:45.6%, q_cov:27.4%, s_cov:48.9%,
                     Eval:4.3e-13, partial hit]"
                     /note="MGA_4"
     CDS             complement(2627..3517)
                     /product="baseplate assembly protein"
                     /inference="COORDINATES:ab initio
                     prediction:MetaGeneAnnotator"
                     /inference="similar to AA sequence:RefSeq:WP_012602352.1"
                     /transl_table=11
                     /codon_start=1
                     /translation="MAGIIDLSQLPAPEIVQTPSFEELLADIKQDFLARHPESAEVIDL
                     ESEPITKLLEAAAYFSLNQRQRFKDGAKSLLLAYAEKEALDHIGVTYYDTERLQIRPAD
                     PDAAPPVSEIMESDSDYKRRIQLAMDSPSTAGSENGYRYHALSAHEDVLDATAINRYAG
                     IVRVTVLSRQESGEAAPELVDAVKDALSAERARPLNDQVEVRSAEVIRYSVLADLQLRN
                     GPDPEVVRAAAVKAAQQYADERHALGENIVKDALAATMYVQGVERVTLSQPSSDISCDD
                     TQAPFCESVEVSVDE"
                     /locus_tag="LOCUS_00040"
                     /gene="J_1"
                     /note="WP_012602352.1 baseplate assembly protein
                     (Escherichia coli IAI39) [pid:41.7%, q_cov:98.0%,
                     s_cov:93.3%, Eval:7.9e-56]"
                     /note="MGA_5"
     CDS             complement(3517..3855)
                     /product="phage baseplate assembly protein"
                     /inference="COORDINATES:ab initio
                     prediction:MetaGeneAnnotator"
                     /inference="similar to AA sequence:RefSeq:WP_004556607.1"
                     /transl_table=11
                     /codon_start=1
                     /translation="MNGSDSNTGRALSGLDHLRQSIRDILTTPIGTRVMRRDYGSRLYE
                     LVDAPLNESTTLDIYAATAQALAKWEPRFKMTRVRASSAAPGQITIDLQGEYVPTGEPV
                     NFDGIEVT"
                     /locus_tag="LOCUS_00050"
                     /note="WP_004556607.1 phage baseplate assembly protein
                     (Burkholderia pseudomallei K96243) [pid:48.5%, q_cov:84.8%,
                     s_cov:82.5%, Eval:8.7e-21]"
                     /note="MGA_6"
     CDS             complement(3904..4683)
                     /product="baseplate assembly protein"
                     /inference="COORDINATES:ab initio
                     prediction:MetaGeneAnnotator"
                     /inference="similar to AA sequence:RefSeq:WP_001271909.1"
                     /transl_table=11
                     /codon_start=1
                     /translation="MSNWGLADLERRVANMIRYGVVEQLDEAGAKVRVRSGGILSDWLK
                     WRTQRAGPDSDWWAPEPGEQVVMLSPDGEMNQALILGSINSNQHPPPGNRKTLHRIEYK
                     DGAVKEYDREASTDRATYPDGTVIEYDATAGKYLLRFSGGTVIQVMAESGDVSADITGS
                     LSATIAATLEAEVGSSATVTAPTITLNGNVNVNGNLTLAGALAAGPGSSGSGAVLQGNF
                     QIDGNVDLSGGDVTADGISLKGHTHTGDSGGNTSQPK"
                     /locus_tag="LOCUS_00060"
                     /note="WP_001271909.1 baseplate assembly protein
                     (Escherichia coli O104:H4 str. 2011C-3493) [pid:30.8%,
                     q_cov:96.5%, s_cov:96.4%, Eval:6.7e-21]"
                     /note="MGA_7"
     CDS             complement(4680..5228)
                     /product="hypothetical protein"
                     /inference="COORDINATES:ab initio
                     prediction:MetaGeneAnnotator"
                     /transl_table=11
                     /codon_start=1
                     /translation="MANAETEIDLDQLHQAILDKIAAQFPDLQTVDDYSQARNKFSAPA
                     CFVELTQLDAGEADPGTEQLQVAARFEAHLIISFRKLEAKRAIRKLAGAFSAFLRNQRW
                     GLPVGPAQFVAASPDEIAGSESLDQYEVWTIEWEQEVHLGQSIWKGDDTLISEIYVGYS
                     PEIGPEHESDYQQILPEAE"
                     /locus_tag="LOCUS_00070"
                     /note="MGA_8"
     CDS             complement(5204..5746)
                     /product="hypothetical protein"
                     /inference="COORDINATES:ab initio
                     prediction:MetaGeneAnnotator"
                     /transl_table=11
                     /codon_start=1
                     /translation="MSFIDLDVHADRLSQLQVDLQATDTEVRQALRSTLGKMGRWMRTQ
                     SARGLSKELDLKQKAIRKRLKSFRVKTKGNQAEVTVWYGLDPIDYMDLSPRQTLAGVSA
                     GKRRVPGAFIANARGGTRKVFRRKGSGRLPIEKQVVEIRDQADVWIEDQMLGSQEFDQR
                     FLTIFERELEWRTQKRK"
                     /locus_tag="LOCUS_00080"
                     /note="MGA_9"
     CDS             complement(5749..6060)
                     /product="hypothetical protein"
                     /inference="COORDINATES:ab initio
                     prediction:MetaGeneAnnotator"
                     /transl_table=11
                     /codon_start=1
                     /translation="MPSLDWEDLNDFLDADEFAVSGILSFQAGGSQAVTVIFDDPYLNA
                     QIGEYEMDTTNPRALGKMSELKDARRGDVLTIDGKDYDVLTGPQPDGTGMATLALADR"
                     /locus_tag="LOCUS_00090"
                     /note="MGA_10"
     CDS             complement(6060..6365)
                     /product="hypothetical protein"
                     /inference="COORDINATES:ab initio
                     prediction:MetaGeneAnnotator"
                     /transl_table=11
                     /codon_start=1
                     /translation="MSKSKVMSLRCTSAFVVGGKIITPKQIVHDVPKPAAMNLIQRGKA
                     EEVLDGDDTETELPALEEMTVADLRKVAEEYEIEGAANMKKADLIEAIEAAEDDGE"
                     /locus_tag="LOCUS_00100"
                     /note="MGA_11"
ORIGIN
        1 ttaccaggtc cgggtccagc gggatctggc ggcgctcgat gacggggttg ccgtcttcgt
       61 ccacctcgcc ggtgtccacc tcttcggtgc ggatgggcgg gatttcgatt gtggctacct
      121 ggaagccggc gccgccttcg gtgatctggc cgccttcttg gcgcaggtcg atcatgacgg
      181 cggattgcgc ctggcgttct tcggtgttgt aggcctggcc gccaacggtc acgatggcgc
      241 cgtctactcc tacatcagcg tgcgggccgg ggccccgtgt gatcagtcgc atggtttgct
      301 ccttactggt tcatcaggtg cgccacgtag cggacgcgga cagaatcggc cgatccggcc
      361 agataggccc ggaacgtgtt gtttgcgcgg tcttcgaagc tgtgctgcag ctctggcttt
      421 tcgccgccca aaaagtccac cacatcgaac gccaggtggt agccgctgcc acccatgacg
      481 cgctcgaaat cctgctggat aaacgcgggc gaggtctgca cagacggcca ctctggctct
      541 gtgcgggcca cggtggtgat ggttacgtcg ccaagctctg gcgcggtggt gccggtgctg
      601 cccgccggga tggatagccg ggccagtacc agggcatttt ccggcgcgga ttcgttaagg
      661 ttggtgacgc ccagcagaac gctgttaccg attacgtcca ggtacgcttc agcggtggcg
      721 gattctgcgc cgctgttgct cggcacactg gccgcgtttt cctcggcctt caccggcatt
      781 tcgcgcccgt gcataaagca cacgccggcg gcgatgttca ggtttcggtt tgcggtggtg
      841 gatttgctca ggccgcagcc gcttttgata ccgcgattca ccagcacgaa ttcgccttcc
      901 tggtggcgca cggttttctg tcgctccagc tctttggcca gcaggcccac ttctgagagc
      961 gatttttcaa ccgctgccca cagggcgttc tggccatcgg tgccgacggc ctccagatcc
     1021 tgctgcgcgg cttccagctg ctggcgcagc cattcggtgc ggtggcccaa ctgcagggcc
     1081 tggatgttgc ttacgccatc aggcccgcca acgaccggat cggtctgttc gatctggtag
     1141 ataccggccg gccagctggc gcttaggttc aggtttgcca tgatttaccc ctcgttaaaa
     1201 cgtgatggtc caggtgcctt ccaggctgat atcgctgttt ttctcgatac cgccgcgcac
     1261 tttccggctg aacagctcgc cggaggcggt gcgcaagccg aattcgcgaa tagtcaggcc
     1321 gttggcttcg gtggtgctca gcacaaaatc gaaccgaact tttccagcgc tcgggtagcc
     1381 gtggccggac agaggccgcc agtgcgccga tgtaaggccg gtgtcgttgg gtgatgccgg
     1441 gtctgagctg gtgccgaagc cgatttgcgt gatggtgtcg ccggtgccgt cgccagcgat
     1501 caggcgggcc agcatctccc gggcgccgtc aacaatcagg ttttcgtcgc gccagtgatc
     1561 aatcagcagg ccgtccgatt tccggataac gccgatttcc agggtgccgg tcattttcac
     1621 cgcgtctgtt atgtccatga gtcctcctta aatggccagc ggtgtgcggc tggtgcccgc
     1681 gtaccggctt tggccgttga acgatagccg ggcgttgtgc ttgcggcgct ccaccaccgt
     1741 ggccacggcg gcgtctacca ttgaaggctg gccggtgccg tgggttgggg cgccgtcgta
     1801 ggtggctgag ccgctgtagc tgagggttac ccgctgcgcg tctgcagcct ggtagttcag
     1861 gtgcaggctg gtttcgtccc actggttgct gtaggtctcg cctgtaacct gccattcgtg
     1921 gtgcggcatc aggccgtcgt ggtcggcgta gccggtgtag ctcaggcggc cgtcaaaata
     1981 agtggcttca cgcgggagct tttcggcctg gctgtgatcg atgctgccgt cataccggag
     2041 gccggcgggg cgcacctcct caaaagccgg cttgacggtg atggcgtgtt cgtcgcccat
     2101 ttccagagag tccgacacgg acgcctggta ggccacttcg cgcagcactg agcgcacagg
     2161 cttggcgcgc ctcactagcc gaaccaggcg ctcacgctcg gagccgctga caccgatgtt
     2221 ttcgccaata tccgcgatca cgcggaacag cgcccaccgg gagccgccgg agtaatcatc
     2281 ttcgccgttg tgcagctctg ccccgttgtg ggtcaggtag ggcatgccct cttcgatgta
     2341 ggcgtctgcg tagccggcgg cgcgcagggc ttcgcgcacg gcccacacgg tgccacggtg
     2401 gcggcggata tccggggtgg cgctgattac gtcgcgcttt acggtttcgg gccaggtgga
     2461 gtcccattct tctacgccta cggcatacgc aagccagggc aggaactcac gcgggcagcg
     2521 gtaggggctc cagagatccc ccacaggaac atccagcaaa agctctgctt gcagcgttgc
     2581 ttccagatcc ttctccagat cggaggcgtt gggaggcagc agctgatcac tcatctacag
     2641 acacctccac ggattcgcag aagggcgcct gcgtgtcgtc gcagcttatg tccgatgacg
     2701 gctggctgag ggttacacgc tcaacaccct ggacgtacat ggttgccgcc agcgcatcct
     2761 taacgatgtt ttcgcccaat gcgtggcgct cgtcggcgta ctgttgtgcc gccttaacag
     2821 ctgcggccct caccacttcc gggtccgggc cgtttcgcag ttgcagatcc gccagcacgg
     2881 agtagcgaat aacctcagct gagcgcacct ctacctgatc gttcagaggc cgggcccgct
     2941 ctgcgcttag cgcatccttt acagcatcga ccagctccgg ggctgcctct ccggattcct
     3001 gtctggaaag cacggtgacg cggacaattc cggcatatcg gttgatagcg gttgcatcga
     3061 gaacatcttc atgcgcgctc aaagcgtggt accggtagcc gttttcgctg cctgcggttg
     3121 atggcgaatc catagccagc tggatgcggc gcttatagtc cgagtcagac tccatgattt
     3181 ccgataccgg tggcgctgcg tcaggatcgg ctggccgaat ctgcagacgc tcggtgtcgt
     3241 aataagtgac gccgatatga tccagggctt ctttctcggc ataggcgagc aaaagagact
     3301 tggcgccatc cttgaacctt tggcgctggt tcagcgaaaa gtaagcggcc gcctccagca
     3361 gcttggtgat cggctcgctc tccaggtcaa tcacttcagc tgactcgggg tgcctggcca
     3421 gaaagtcctg cttgatatca gccagaagct cttcaaagct cggtgtttgc acgatctccg
     3481 gggctggcag ttgggatagg tcgataattc cagccatcag gtaacctcaa tgccgtcaaa
     3541 gttcacgggc tcgccggttg gcacgtattc gccctgcaga tcgatggtga tttgtcccgg
     3601 ggcagcggat gatgctcgaa cgcgagtcat cttgaatcgc ggctcccact tggccagcgc
     3661 ttgggccgtg gccgcgtaaa tatccagagt ggttgattcg ttcaggggcg cgtccaccag
     3721 ctcataaagc cgggatccat aatcgcggcg cataactcgg gtgccgatcg gggtggtcag
     3781 aatgtcccgg atcgattgcc gcaagtggtc aagcccggaa agggctctgc ctgtgttgga
     3841 gtcgctgccg ttcatgccaa tgatgatcgg ctacaccgcc agcatgggcc gctggcagtg
     3901 gttctacttg ggctggcttg tgttgccgcc ggagtcgcca gtgtgggtgt ggcctttcag
     3961 gcttatgccg tctgcagtta catcgccgcc agacagatcc acgttgccgt cgatctgaaa
     4021 gttgccctga agaacggcgc cggagccaga agacccgggg ccagccgcca gcgcgccggc
     4081 cagggtgagg ttgccgttca cgttcacgtt gccgttcagg gtaatggtgg gcgccgttac
     4141 ggtggcgctg ctgcccacct cggcttccag ggtggcggcg atggtcgcgc tcaggctgcc
     4201 ggtgatatcc gccgaaacgt cgcccgactc ggccatcacc tgaatcacgg taccaccgga
     4261 gaatctgagc aggtacttgc cggccgtggc gtcgtactcg atcacggtgc cgtccgggta
     4321 ggtggcgcgg tcggtgctgg cttcgcggtc atattccttt acggcgccgt ctttgtactc
     4381 aatgcggtgc agcgtctttc ggtttccggg cggcggatgc tggttactgt tgatgctgcc
     4441 cagaatcaga gcctggttca tttccccatc cggggagagc ataacgacct gctcgccggg
     4501 ctcaggggcc caccagtcgg aatctggacc ggcgcgctga gtgcgccatt tgagccagtc
     4561 gctgaggatg ccaccggaac gcacccgtac cttggcgcca gcttcgtcca gctgctcaac
     4621 aacgccataa cgaatcatgt tcgctacgcg gcgctcaaga tcggcaagcc cccagttgct
     4681 cattcggcct ccggcaggat ctgctggtaa tcgctttcat gttccgggcc gatctctggc
     4741 gagtagccca catagatctc gctgatcagt gtgtcgtcgc ctttccaaat gctttgaccc
     4801 aggtgaacct cttgctccca ttcgatcgtc cagacctcgt actggtccag gctttcagag
     4861 cctgcaattt catcgggaga cgcggccacg aattgagcag gaccaaccgg cagcccccag
     4921 cgctggttgc gcaagaaggc ggagaacgcg ccggccagtt tccggattgc ccgctttgct
     4981 tccagtttgc gaaagctgat tatcaggtgc gcctcaaagc gagcggccac ttgcagctgt
     5041 tcggtaccgg ggtcagcctc gcctgcgtcc agctgcgtga gctcgacaaa gcaggccgga
     5101 gcgctgaatt tgttgcgggc ctggctgtaa tcgtccacgg tctgcaggtc cgggaactgc
     5161 gccgcgattt tgtccagaat cgcctggtgc agctgatcca gatctatttc cgtttctgcg
     5221 ttcgccattc cagctcccgt tcaaaaatgg tgagaaagcg ctgatcgaac tcctggctcc
     5281 ccagcatctg atcctcaatc cacacatcag cctggtcgcg gatctccacc acctgctttt
     5341 cgatcggaag gcggccggag cctttccgcc tgaacacctt ccgggtgccg cctctggcgt
     5401 tggcgatgaa tgccccgggc actctgcgct ttccggcgct aacccccgcc agcgtttgtc
     5461 gtggcgatag atccatgtag tcgatggggt ccagcccgta ccagaccgtc acttctgcct
     5521 ggttgccttt ggtctttact cggaaggatt tcaggcgctt tcggatggcc ttttgcttga
     5581 ggtccagttc cttggatagc ccccgggctg actgagtgcg catccagcgc cccatcttgc
     5641 ccaacgtact gcgcagggcc tgccgaactt cggtgtccgt tgcctgcaga tcgacctgca
     5701 actggctcaa ccggtcggcg tgaacgtcca gatcaatgaa gctcatggct accgatccgc
     5761 cagggccagg gtggccatgc cggtgccgtc cggttgaggg ccggtcagca cgtcgtaatc
     5821 cttgccgtcg atggtgagca cgtcgccccg gcgggcatcc ttgagctccg acattttgcc
     5881 cagggcgcgc gggttggtgg tgtccatttc gtactcgccg atctgcgcgt tcaggtacgg
     5941 atcatcgaaa atgacggtga ccgcctgtga tccgccagcc tgaaacgaca aaatcccgga
     6001 cacggcgaac tcgtccgcgt ccaggaaatc gttcaggtct tcccagtcaa gggagggcat
     6061 tactcgccgt catcctctgc cgcttcgatg gcctcgatca ggtctgcttt tttcatgttg
     6121 gcggcgcctt cgatctcgta ttcctcggcc actttgcgca gatctgccac ggtcatttct
     6181 tccagtgcgg gcagctcggt ttcggtgtcg tcaccgtcca gcacttcctc ggccttgccg
     6241 cgctggatca ggttcatggc ggcaggcttc ggcacgtcgt gcacaatctg ttttggggtg
     6301 atgatcttgc caccgaccac aaaggcgctg gtgcagcgca aggacataac tttgcttttg
     6361 ctcatgactt gctcctagta agccggcccg cgacgggcgg gcc
//
LOCUS       sequence002            11054 bp    DNA     linear   BCT 12-MAY-2021
DEFINITION  Stutzerimonas balearica 3300027365_7 DNA, contig: sequence002.
ACCESSION   sequence002
VERSION     sequence002.1
KEYWORDS    .
SOURCE      Stutzerimonas balearica 3300027365_7
  ORGANISM  Stutzerimonas balearica 3300027365_7
            .
COMMENT     Annotated by DFAST (https://dfast.nig.ac.jp).
FEATURES             Location/Qualifiers
     source          1..11054
                     /mol_type="genomic DNA"
                     /organism="Stutzerimonas balearica"
                     /strain="3300027365_7"
     CDS             376..525
                     /product="hypothetical protein"
                     /inference="COORDINATES:ab initio
                     prediction:MetaGeneAnnotator"
                     /transl_table=11
                     /codon_start=1
                     /translation="MWEWYCSARPIGSLADIKAWSELYGHRLLPFEVTLLRRLAAVEDR
                     VASQ"
                     /locus_tag="LOCUS_00110"
                     /note="MGA_13"
     CDS             572..751
                     /product="hypothetical protein"
                     /inference="COORDINATES:ab initio
                     prediction:MetaGeneAnnotator"
                     /transl_table=11
                     /codon_start=1
                     /translation="MEFIMLAVMVAAYFLPGLIAYMRGHHNAVSIMLLNLFLGWTLLGW
                     VGALVWSASSSKPQ"
                     /locus_tag="LOCUS_00120"
                     /note="WP_010933057.1 hypothetical protein (Chlorobium
                     tepidum TLS) [pid:50.0%, q_cov:86.4%, s_cov:54.7%,
                     Eval:2.9e-08, partial hit]"
                     /note="MGA_14"
     CDS             748..1107
                     /product="hypothetical protein"
                     /inference="COORDINATES:ab initio
                     prediction:MetaGeneAnnotator"
                     /transl_table=11
                     /codon_start=1
                     /translation="MRLAVVCAAAVLGLAGCDAREQACNDANAAYMAAQELVAERLVSP
                     VTASFPIAGEKGAHVDKSDGCRYLISSYVDSQNLFGAMVRSKFDAIMVLSPNGSWEPDG
                     FNISEFQGNGAVKRD"
                     /locus_tag="LOCUS_00130"
                     /note="MGA_15"
     CDS             1165..1515
                     /product="hypothetical protein"
                     /inference="COORDINATES:ab initio
                     prediction:MetaGeneAnnotator"
                     /transl_table=11
                     /codon_start=1
                     /translation="MRPQDFYTKTRASKGIVVYFADPAGSREWIRIRSVLSDEFKAASL
                     RAVEGAAHSSNDSGKQKTRRLRATLAAALIADWSLPSEIDPVQLLIEAPRLRRQIERIA
                     ENHSMHFGVRHD"
                     /locus_tag="LOCUS_00140"
                     /note="MGA_16"
     CDS             1508..3820
                     /product="hypothetical protein"
                     /inference="COORDINATES:ab initio
                     prediction:MetaGeneAnnotator"
                     /transl_table=11
                     /codon_start=1
                     /translation="MTEYARLVVAVDSTQAAKARAELDKLPGSARKASSAADGLTSSFK
                     KLGGVLATYFSVREVVRAAEAYTTINNRLRLVTASSEQFAQAQADLFRIAQNSRQPLTE
                     TAELYQRIATNQKELGLTGAGVARITEVINKSLAVSGTSAESAAGALTQLGQAFASGQL
                     RGEELNSVLENAPALAQALARGMGVTVGQLRALGAEGKISAQAVVDALLSQGEALDQQF
                     ATLAPTVSGAMTTVGNAFVQLVGQMDQTTGASANAAAEIMKLADILSDPATVKAAQDLA
                     AGIATALGWVVEAATSTVGAVQWMAEELAVLFNGIGLHDIDRLEQEASRLQELLNKMEQ
                     RGETGYAIYGSTKESYDKVKRQLDQAYELADLASTLQSGSGSPVPAAAAQRPALRMASS
                     GTGVVEKEISNSKALQAQLKAELAAKRELTAQEQIRIDILRESGQLRAANDAQFQLEYA
                     EKIAEYERQGNVEALQRLETLRRIREVQMNADQAPGTVEGVTKAPNSGVVSPEIGGAAS
                     EFMRLQEQATQLEEWRATELEKQRGFLEAKAINEEQYAERIRNIQEQSQHQQAELESAR
                     QLVMLTSTEDLFGSLAGMAQSFAGEQSSLYKAMFAVEKAAAIARSIVAIQGAIASASWS
                     LPFPANLGAMATVAASTAGIVSTIASTSLSFDGGGYTGNGPRSGGLDGKGGFLAMMHPQ
                     ETVIDHTKSSGKSGSGGGAGVVVNLIEDASKAGQVEQSSNDNGEQVLRVWVARIRAGGT
                     AESQAIEQAFGLQRAGR"
                     /locus_tag="LOCUS_00150"
                     /note="WP_011104844.1 phage tail tape measure protein
                     ([Pseudomonas syringae] pv. tomato str. DC3000) [pid:48.2%,
                     q_cov:36.9%, s_cov:23.9%, Eval:2.7e-63, partial hit]"
                     /note="MGA_17"
     CDS             3817..4338
                     /product="membrane protein"
                     /inference="COORDINATES:ab initio
                     prediction:MetaGeneAnnotator"
                     /inference="similar to AA sequence:RefSeq:WP_015705685.1"
                     /transl_table=11
                     /codon_start=1
                     /translation="MIEYPSELPYPDLSGYMLEHAPNLTRTPMVSGRARQRRKYTSVPS
                     FVTLSWGMPQKEFELFEAWFRWELKEGEEWFTGWAQTAGPTKQTVMRFVGSDAAPAYTA
                     RMDGPDYWRISCRLEIREKQTFADGWQHLPQYILFPSILDLALNREWPESPYQTHMGAL
                     DSGVNEEWPQ"
                     /locus_tag="LOCUS_00160"
                     /note="WP_015705685.1 membrane protein (Enterobacter
                     aerogenes KCTC 2190) [pid:40.9%, q_cov:87.9%, s_cov:95.5%,
                     Eval:2.1e-22]"
                     /note="MGA_18"
     CDS             4335..4817
                     /product="hypothetical protein"
                     /inference="COORDINATES:ab initio
                     prediction:MetaGeneAnnotator"
                     /transl_table=11
                     /codon_start=1
                     /translation="MSVLEQVYASGGDTIIYTLELTCTAWDAPILLCNGFEDQHCITED
                     GRPLTFLASGIAVALPKKTNSGAQNLTFAIDNVTGEAQRKIDAALAAEAKVSLIFRVYL
                     ASDLTAPSDQVYRATVLNGKIKGSTVQVTAGFFDLINTAFPRDLYTATFAPGIRYL"
                     /locus_tag="LOCUS_00170"
                     /note="MGA_19"
     CDS             4814..5209
                     /product="hypothetical protein"
                     /inference="COORDINATES:ab initio
                     prediction:MetaGeneAnnotator"
                     /transl_table=11
                     /codon_start=1
                     /translation="MTWLAKYLASSYRDGGRELPFVDCYGLVRLVRQEVFGKGDLPAFG
                     HVRNTMPAEFTRCVKQAATEFEECRPGPGAIATVWRGRICVHIAIVVEIDGRLAVLDTG
                     SKTGPSWSTVARFESRFARVVYYREKP"
                     /locus_tag="LOCUS_00180"
                     /note="MGA_20"
     CDS             5206..7908
                     /product="hypothetical protein"
                     /inference="COORDINATES:ab initio
                     prediction:MetaGeneAnnotator"
                     /transl_table=11
                     /codon_start=1
                     /translation="MIRIYPSKLEGEPLETHRIGSAMTIGAWLRANVPSYSERDVHPIS
                     FEVNGALVPSEKWDSFVITPDDVVDITPEPKEPISATAMLVYAAIAVAAVVLVVALMPK
                     PQMKGGGGVGRGDALNEASAKGNKVRINDPIREVAGKRRVYPDYLLPPHRFFSAPRDQW
                     VEMLLCIGKGKFEIPASRILVGDTPLISLGSDAEYAIYQPGQSLAGESAAEWWHSADEV
                     GATSTGSAGLELTATYAVDPEPTATSYIFSGDTITIPSGAGSFPAGWAPGMIVRIEAPR
                     PYTVVDGGADRDIIEGSFAWMAPFAGMVIEVAGDYAGSFVVHSYTPGTPDQITLSYTNG
                     APVTALPAGTASLSVGYAGLRYRIVAAGTSAISVERLTDAGAPDPVAWPGFDDFNSADA
                     SISLDASTQEGDWTGPFMACPPNEVASHIEWDVMFPGGLCGVDKKGRKYSISVTVEMQY
                     RDAAVAGAWTSVRKTYSGAQVDQLGYTESLTLPSMMRPEVRLRRIGAKSDSTQIIDGVE
                     WYGLRAKLQAPTAYEGVTVMAVRVKGGNRLAAQSEQLISAEVTRVLPVRTGEGAWDIET
                     PTRDIVPFVAYVARSIGYTDDDLDFEELDRLGAIWAARGDKFDMVYESSTTVKQIIGHA
                     LKAGFADLTIERGRLSAARDEPRDTPEQTFAPKTDMYTPQNMTEELERDFSAVGPDDFD
                     GVDVEYVDENTWAVETVECRLPGDIGRKVEKLTAEGITSRTRAWRLGMRQRMAHKHRRW
                     AYRWSTELDALNSGFMSFCHVADDVPGYGQSALMLSYDNGIIESSEPFDWSAGGAHVVG
                     IRRPDGTLSGPYAATRIDDYRLSISGLDFEPDTSWSIEPPHLLFGPVNRWSYPALITSI
                     SPSGTDGASVEAVNYAPEVYTYDNATPPA"
                     /locus_tag="LOCUS_00190"
                     /note="WP_015705682.1 kinase (Enterobacter aerogenes KCTC
                     2190) [pid:32.6%, q_cov:68.1%, s_cov:71.2%, Eval:6.0e-78,
                     partial hit]"
                     /note="MGA_21"
     CDS             7984..10044
                     /product="hypothetical protein"
                     /inference="COORDINATES:ab initio
                     prediction:MetaGeneAnnotator"
                     /transl_table=11
                     /codon_start=1
                     /translation="MTFNTGNNVPSTDPRDLYDNAENLDKLVNGADPFYADRKGVLRQS
                     WAGMENDFDTSQEGRETAFTLSQADKESRFQAFLVSSGYVSKGDYAAGVVLAERNEYVA
                     VSAATTGTSPGLYRPNASATLPLTLTGTWATDSANLVLLGDDVLRQELASVSGGELVRV
                     GARTVKQILIGETVVRPEAYGAVSDGVADDTAALQAMLDASLNVDFGDASRSYKVNGKL
                     MLRSGHTLRGKWPTITQTAVQTPLFDCIGKDSVSVNGLRLVGVPEAAYVNSPTSQAIAF
                     AADSATRLNVFGNIFEGFCYSPLMVGNAGEDITFAFNVVDGPGASILSDPNYRNTTGFT
                     ILGKNVTVHGNKIKGTASGGIIGQGSENVTVTSNEIHDLITEHGLYCDTGIKNLVISNN
                     IVRNTGPAGTGIKVQIYDSFGVDCENVTITGNTIKNSGSDSILLINVTSGTPVRKIRGA
                     NISGNVISDSKQSGIAVRHATGVVVTGNTINESAYDAIFTIDVSDSIIGSNQISGSQTS
                     GIFYGSGDRVKISGNNIYSVGRTGSAPENCAVYVNGGSYLDISENTVVPGATAHAYGVF
                     IGGGAQETMTVRGNTIVGSTAADFRFKDPLSPLAYFGENVYSGAVGNLYETLQRGSLPY
                     LYFGSGAPTTGTWQVGARVERLYPLAGGNLGWVCVVGGTPGAWKSYGTVQA"
                     /locus_tag="LOCUS_00200"
                     /note="WP_011268673.1 mannuronan epimerase (Pseudomonas
                     syringae pv. syringae B728a) [pid:24.2%, q_cov:61.2%,
                     s_cov:26.9%, Eval:1.0e-13, partial hit]"
                     /note="MGA_22"
     CDS             10181..10537
                     /product="hypothetical protein"
                     /inference="COORDINATES:ab initio
                     prediction:MetaGeneAnnotator"
                     /inference="similar to AA sequence:RefSeq:WP_008799559.1"
                     /transl_table=11
                     /codon_start=1
                     /translation="MKRFAQPLQAELQPDRKTWRLLAPFSYLDPDHGLIKVPRTFETDF
                     ASVPRWPLTFALLGQYGHAAAVLHDWLYSSGQLSRGAADQVFFNALRSSGIARWRAYLM
                     WAGVRIGGASRYTE"
                     /locus_tag="LOCUS_00210"
                     /note="WP_008799559.1 hypothetical protein (Fusobacterium
                     nucleatum subsp. nucleatum ATCC 25586) [pid:36.4%,
                     q_cov:86.4%, s_cov:87.4%, Eval:1.7e-11]"
                     /note="MGA_23"
     CDS             10540..10980
                     /product="lysozyme"
                     /inference="COORDINATES:ab initio
                     prediction:MetaGeneAnnotator"
                     /inference="similar to AA sequence:UniProtKB:F0KH41"
                     /transl_table=11
                     /codon_start=1
                     /translation="MQTSKRGIELIKSFEGLRLDAYPDPGTGGAPWTIGFGTTAGVKPG
                     QTITKERAEELLREDVKRFEGYVDRLVKVPLTQGQYDALVSFVYNLGPGALERSTLLDQ
                     LNRGDYDSAAEQFGRWVKAGGKTLAGLVRRRAAERALFEGKP"
                     /locus_tag="LOCUS_00220"
                     /EC_number="3.2.1.17"
                     /note="F0KH41 lysozyme (Acinetobacter pittii PHEA-2)
                     [pid:53.7%, q_cov:98.6%, s_cov:76.8%, Eval:1.2e-34]"
                     /note="MGA_24"
ORIGIN
        1 ggagcgagcg gagaagaccg aggcggcccg gctaaaactg aactccgctc tcgtcatcgg
       61 ctggtcgctc gaggctgagt ttaccgaggc cgcgttgctc gagtttctgc gcgaggcgcc
      121 atacgtcgcc gcagaggtcg atcggttcgc ttcggatcgc cgccgttttt ttgggaaacg
      181 ctcgacgggc tcgccgaagg actgatcgcg cacgccgagc atcaacttgg actgcttcga
      241 cctgccggcc cgagaccgaa gaaaggcccg gacaagcgca tcaccgtccg cgcacagctg
      301 gaggctatcg cggagaagac cggcaagcgt ccggctcgcc tggatggccc gccatgcccg
      361 cctgagctgg cctatgtgtg ggagtggtat tgctcagcca ggccgatcgg ctcgctcgca
      421 gacatcaagg cctggtccga actgtacggc caccgcctac tcccgttcga ggtcacgcta
      481 ctgcgccggc tggctgcggt agaggatcgc gtggcgagtc agtagggcgc cgatttggta
      541 ctctggcgct ttctgacagg gagcgcgtcc tatggagttc atcatgttgg cggtgatggt
      601 cgccgcctat ttcctgcccg gcctgatcgc ctacatgcgg ggccaccaca acgctgtgtc
      661 gatcatgctg ctcaaccttt tccttggctg gacgctgctg ggatgggttg gcgcgctcgt
      721 gtggtcagca tcgtcgagca agccgcaatg aggctcgctg tcgtatgtgc ggctgctgtt
      781 cttgggctgg ctggttgtga tgcgcgcgaa caggcctgta atgacgctaa cgctgcgtat
      841 atggcagctc aggaactggt tgcagagcga ctggtttcgc cggtgacagc ttccttcccg
      901 attgcaggag aaaaaggagc gcacgtggat aagtctgacg ggtgcaggta cttgatcagc
      961 agctacgtgg attcgcaaaa cctgttcgga gccatggtgc gcagcaagtt cgacgccatc
     1021 atggttctgt cgccgaatgg atcgtgggag ccggatggct tcaacatatc cgagttccaa
     1081 ggtaacggag cagtcaagcg cgactgaccg taaagacaca taagagcccg cctagtgcgg
     1141 gctttttaat gccccggaga aaagatgcgc ccgcaggatt tctacacgaa gacgagggcc
     1201 agcaagggca ttgttgtcta ttttgccgac cctgcaggta gccgggagtg gattcgcatc
     1261 aggtccgtgc taagcgatga gttcaaggcg gcctcgttgc gagctgtaga aggcgcggcg
     1321 catagctcga atgattctgg aaagcagaag actaggcgtc tccgagccac tctcgccgct
     1381 gcgctcatag ctgactggtc gctgcctagc gaaatcgatc cagtccagct gctcattgaa
     1441 gcgccgcgtc tgcgccggca gatcgagcgc atagctgaaa accattcaat gcactttggg
     1501 gtacgccatg actgaatacg cacggttggt cgtggctgta gatagcaccc aagccgcaaa
     1561 ggcgagagcc gaactggaca agctgcctgg atctgcgcgt aaggcgagtt cagcggcaga
     1621 tggcctcact tctagtttca agaagcttgg cggcgttctt gccacctatt tcagcgtgcg
     1681 cgaggtggtt agagctgctg aggcatacac cacaatcaac aaccgcttgc gcttggtaac
     1741 ggcgagttcc gagcaatttg cgcaagctca ggccgatctg ttccgcatcg cgcagaattc
     1801 taggcagccg cttactgaaa ctgccgagct ttatcagcgc atcgcaacca atcagaagga
     1861 gcttggcctt accggcgccg gagtggctcg cattaccgaa gtgatcaaca agtcgcttgc
     1921 ggtgtccggc acttcggctg aatccgcggc gggcgcgctg acccagcttg gccaggcctt
     1981 cgcatctggc cagctgcgcg gcgaagagct gaactcggtg ctggagaatg cccccgccct
     2041 ggcgcaagcc cttgcccgcg gcatgggtgt taccgtgggc cagcttcgtg cgctaggtgc
     2101 tgaagggaaa atttctgcgc aggctgtagt cgacgctctg ctcagccagg gagaggcgct
     2161 ggaccagcag ttcgcaacgc tggcgcctac tgtttctggc gcaatgacta cggtcggcaa
     2221 tgcgtttgtc caactcgttg ggcagatgga ccaaaccact ggcgcctcgg caaatgctgc
     2281 tgccgagatc atgaaactgg ccgacatcct gtccgatcct gcgacggtga aagcggccca
     2341 agatctcgcg gccggcatcg caactgcact tggctgggtc gtagaggctg cgacgtctac
     2401 cgttggtgcc gtccagtgga tggccgaaga gctggcggtt ctgttcaacg ggatcggctt
     2461 gcatgacatt gaccgcctcg agcaggaagc ctctcgcctg caagagctgc tcaacaagat
     2521 ggagcagcgc ggagaaacag gatacgcgat ctacggaagc acgaaggaaa gctacgacaa
     2581 ggtaaagcgg cagctcgacc aggcatacga actcgcggat cttgcctcaa cgcttcagtc
     2641 aggcagtggt tcgcctgttc cggcagctgc ggctcagcgc ccggcgctca ggatggctag
     2701 cagcggaacg ggagttgtag aaaaagaaat cagcaattca aaagctctgc aggcgcagct
     2761 aaaggctgaa ctagcagcca agcgcgagtt gaccgcgcaa gagcagatcc gcatcgacat
     2821 cctgcgcgag tcaggacagc tgcgcgccgc caatgacgcg cagttccagc tggagtacgc
     2881 cgagaaaatc gccgagtacg aacgccaggg caatgtcgag gcgttgcaga ggctggaaac
     2941 gctgcgccgc atccgcgaag tgcagatgaa cgccgaccag gctcccggga cggttgaagg
     3001 tgtcaccaag gcgccgaact ccggtgtcgt ctcgccagaa atcggaggtg ccgctagcga
     3061 gttcatgcgc ctgcaggagc aggccacgca gcttgaggag tggcgggcga cagagctcga
     3121 aaagcagcgc ggattccttg aggcgaaggc gatcaatgaa gagcagtacg ccgagcgcat
     3181 ccgcaacatc caagagcaaa gccagcatca acaggctgag cttgaatctg cccgtcagtt
     3241 agtgatgctg acctctaccg aagatctgtt tggcagccta gccggaatgg cccagagttt
     3301 cgcaggcgag caatccagcc tctacaaagc catgtttgct gtagagaaag cagccgcaat
     3361 tgcccgctca atcgttgcca tccaaggcgc gattgcctcc gcttcttggt cgttgccatt
     3421 ccctgcgaac cttggcgcaa tggccaccgt cgccgcgtct acggccggca tagtctcgac
     3481 cattgcgagc acatcgcttt cattcgacgg cggcggatac accggcaacg gtccgcgcag
     3541 cggaggcctg gacggcaagg gcggcttcct cgcaatgatg cacccgcagg aaaccgtcat
     3601 tgatcacacc aagtcgagcg ggaaaagcgg atcaggagga ggtgccgggg tggtcgtcaa
     3661 tctgatcgag gacgccagca aggcgggcca ggtcgagcag agcagcaacg acaacggcga
     3721 gcaggtttta agggtttggg tcgcccggat tcgagcggga ggcaccgccg agtctcaggc
     3781 gattgagcag gcattcggac tgcagagggc aggaagatga ttgagtaccc atcagaactg
     3841 ccttaccccg acctatccgg ctacatgctc gagcatgcgc caaacctgac gcgaacgccg
     3901 atggtcagcg gtcgagccag gcagcgtcgc aagtacacca gcgtgccgag tttcgtgacg
     3961 ctttcctggg ggatgcctca gaaagagttc gagctgttcg aggcctggtt tcgctgggag
     4021 ctgaaagagg gcgaggagtg gtttactggc tgggctcaga ccgcaggccc gaccaagcaa
     4081 accgtcatgc gattcgtagg ttcggacgcc gctccggcct acaccgcgcg catggatggg
     4141 ccggactact ggcgaatcag ctgtcgtctg gagatccgcg aaaagcagac ctttgccgac
     4201 ggctggcagc acctgccgca gtacatcctg ttcccgtcga tcctcgacct cgccctaaac
     4261 cgcgaatggc ccgaatcacc ctaccagacc cacatgggcg cccttgactc gggcgtgaac
     4321 gaggagtggc cgcaatgagc gtgctcgagc aggtgtatgc ctctggcggc gacaccatca
     4381 tctacacgct ggagctgacg tgcacggcct gggatgcgcc gatcctgctg tgcaacggct
     4441 tcgaggatca gcattgcatc accgaagacg gcaggccgct gacgttcctg gcctcgggca
     4501 ttgccgtcgc gctgccgaag aagaccaaca gcggcgcgca gaacctgacc ttcgccatcg
     4561 acaacgtgac cggcgaggcg cagcggaaaa ttgacgcggc actggcggcg gaggcgaagg
     4621 tgagcctgat tttccgcgtg tacctggcca gcgacttgac cgcgcctagc gatcaggtct
     4681 accgcgccac ggtgctgaac ggcaagatca agggctcgac cgtgcaggtt acggccggct
     4741 tcttcgatct gatcaatacc gcattcccgc gcgatctgta caccgccacg ttcgcccccg
     4801 gcatccgcta cctatgacct ggctcgccaa ataccttgcc tcttcatacc gggacggcgg
     4861 gcgcgagctg ccgttcgtgg attgctacgg tctggtgcgg ctggtgcggc aggaagtgtt
     4921 cggcaagggc gacctgccgg ccttcggcca tgtgcgcaac accatgcccg ccgagttcac
     4981 gcggtgcgtc aagcaagcgg cgaccgagtt cgaggagtgc cggccagggc ccggcgctat
     5041 cgccacagtc tggcgcgggc gcatctgcgt gcatatcgcc atcgttgtcg agattgacgg
     5101 gcgcctggcc gtgctcgaca ccggcagcaa gacaggcccg agctggtcga ccgtggccag
     5161 gttcgaatcc cgcttcgcac gggtcgtcta ctacagggaa aaaccatgat tcggatttat
     5221 ccgtccaagc tcgaaggtga gccgctggag acgcatcgca tcggctcggc gatgaccatc
     5281 ggcgcctggc tgcgcgcgaa cgtcccgtca tacagcgagc gcgacgttca cccgatcagc
     5341 ttcgaggtga atggcgccct ggtgccgtcc gagaagtggg atagtttcgt catcacgccg
     5401 gatgacgtgg tggatatcac gcctgagccg aaagagccga tcagcgccac cgcgatgctc
     5461 gtctacgcgg ccattgcagt ggcggccgtg gtgctcgtcg tcgcactgat gcccaagccg
     5521 cagatgaagg gcggcggcgg ggtagggcgc ggcgatgcgc tcaacgaggc gtcggccaag
     5581 ggcaacaaag tccgcatcaa cgacccgatt cgagaggtcg ccggcaagcg ccgcgtctat
     5641 ccggactacc tgctgccgcc gcatcgcttc ttctcggcgc cgcgtgacca gtgggtggaa
     5701 atgctgctgt gcatcggcaa gggcaaattc gagattccgg ccagccgcat tcttgtgggc
     5761 gatacgccgc tgatctccct cggcagcgat gcggaatatg ccatctacca gccaggccaa
     5821 tcgctggccg gcgaaagcgc cgcagaatgg tggcactcgg cggacgaagt gggcgcgacc
     5881 tcgaccggct ccgctggcct ggagctgacg gcgacctacg ccgtcgaccc cgagcccacg
     5941 gccaccagct acattttcag cggcgacacc atcaccatcc cgtccggtgc cggctcgttc
     6001 ccggctggct gggcgcctgg catgatcgtc cgcattgaag cgccgcgccc ctatacagtc
     6061 gtcgacggcg gggcggatcg cgacatcatc gaaggcagct tcgcctggat ggcgccgttt
     6121 gcgggcatgg tcattgaggt ggctggcgac tatgccggct cgttcgtcgt gcacagctac
     6181 acgcccggca cgccggatca aatcacgctg agctacacca acggcgcgcc cgtgaccgcg
     6241 ctgccagccg ggactgcgag cctgagcgtg ggctatgccg gcctgcgcta tcgcatcgtc
     6301 gcggccggca cgtcggccat ctcggttgag cgactgaccg atgccggcgc gcctgatccg
     6361 gtcgcatggc cgggattcga tgacttcaac agtgccgacg cctcgatcag cctcgacgca
     6421 tccacgcagg agggcgactg gaccgggccg ttcatggcct gcccgccgaa cgaggtggcc
     6481 agccatatcg agtgggacgt gatgttcccc ggcggcctgt gcggcgtcga caagaagggg
     6541 cgcaagtact cgatatccgt aaccgtcgaa atgcagtacc gcgacgccgc ggtagcgggt
     6601 gcctggacgt cggtcaggaa aacctacagt ggcgcgcagg tcgatcagct cggatacacc
     6661 gaatcgctga cgctgccgag catgatgcgc cccgaagtgc ggctgaggcg catcggagcg
     6721 aagtcggaca gcacgcaaat cattgatggc gtggagtggt acgggctgcg cgccaagctg
     6781 caggcgccga ccgcatacga gggcgtcacg gtgatggctg tgcgcgtcaa gggcggcaac
     6841 cgcttggctg cacagtccga acagctgatt tccgctgagg tcactcgcgt gctgcctgtc
     6901 cgcacaggcg agggcgcatg ggacattgag acaccgacac gcgatatcgt gccgttcgtg
     6961 gcctacgtcg cgcggtccat cggctacacg gacgacgatc tcgacttcga ggagctggac
     7021 cggctcggcg cgatatgggc ggcgcgcggc gacaagttcg atatggttta tgagtcgtcg
     7081 actaccgtta agcagatcat cggtcatgcc ctaaaagccg gctttgccga cctgactatc
     7141 gagcgcgggc gcttgtctgc tgctcgtgat gagccgcgcg acacgccgga acagaccttc
     7201 gcgccgaaaa ctgacatgta cacgccacag aacatgacag aagagctgga gcgcgacttc
     7261 tccgccgtag gcccggacga cttcgacggc gtggatgtgg aatacgtcga cgaaaacacc
     7321 tgggcggtgg agaccgtcga gtgccgcctg ccgggcgata tcgggcgcaa ggtcgaaaag
     7381 ctgacggcag agggcatcac cagcaggacg cgggcatggc gcctcggcat gcggcagcgc
     7441 atggcgcaca agcaccgccg ctgggcgtat cgctggtcga ctgagcttga tgcgcttaat
     7501 tcggggttta tgtcgttctg ccatgtggcc gacgacgttc cgggctacgg ccagagcgcg
     7561 ctcatgctca gctacgacaa cggcatcatc gagtcatccg agccgttcga ctggtcggcc
     7621 ggtggcgcgc atgtggtcgg tattcgccgg ccagatggca cgctttccgg accctacgca
     7681 gcgacccgaa tcgacgacta tcgactgtcc atcagtggtc tggacttcga gcccgacacg
     7741 agctggagca tcgagccgcc gcacctgcta ttcggcccgg tcaaccgctg gagctatccg
     7801 gcgctaatca cgtctatcag cccgagcggg actgacggcg catcggttga ggcagtcaac
     7861 tacgcgccag aagtctacac ctacgacaac gcgacaccac ccgcctaacc actagccaac
     7921 accacatacc ggacacggcc ctaacggacg ccgtgcggat ttgcacgcct ggagtaaaac
     7981 catatgacct tcaacaccgg caacaacgtc ccgtcgaccg atccgcgcga cctgtacgac
     8041 aacgccgaga acctcgataa gctggtcaac ggcgccgatc cgttctatgc cgaccgcaag
     8101 ggcgtgctgc gccagtcctg ggcggggatg gagaacgatt tcgacacgtc acaggaaggg
     8161 cgcgaaaccg catttaccct gagccaggct gacaaggaaa gccggttcca ggcgtttctg
     8221 gtgtcgtccg gctatgtgag caagggtgac tatgcggcag gtgttgttct ggccgagcgc
     8281 aatgagtatg tggcggttag cgcggcgact acaggtacat cccccggcct ctatcgcccg
     8341 aacgcatcgg ccacgcttcc tctgacgctg actggcactt gggcgactga ctccgccaat
     8401 ctcgtgctgc ttggggatga cgtgctgcgg caggagctag catccgttag tggcggcgag
     8461 cttgtaagag tcggggcccg tactgtcaaa caaatattga ttggtgaaac agttgttcga
     8521 cccgaggcat acggggctgt tagcgacggg gtggcggacg acactgctgc ccttcaagcc
     8581 atgcttgatg cgagtctgaa cgtagacttc ggggacgcta gccgcagtta taaggtgaat
     8641 ggcaagctca tgctgcgcag tggtcacaca ctgcgcggta agtggccgac tattacgcaa
     8701 actgctgttc agacgccgct attcgactgc attggcaagg actctgtaag cgtaaacggg
     8761 cttcggctag tcggggttcc tgaagctgcg tatgtaaact ccccgacgtc tcaggcgatt
     8821 gcattcgctg cggattcggc aacgcgacta aacgttttcg ggaacatttt tgagggattc
     8881 tgctattcgc cgctgatggt tggaaatgca ggagaagaca taacttttgc tttcaacgtg
     8941 gtagatgggc ctggcgccag tatcctttct gatccaaatt atcggaatac taccggtttc
     9001 accattctcg ggaagaacgt cacggttcac ggcaacaaga tcaagggcac cgcgtccggc
     9061 ggcatcattg gtcagggttc agaaaacgtg accgtaactt caaatgaaat tcacgacctg
     9121 atcaccgagc acggccttta ctgtgatacc ggcattaaaa acctcgtaat cagcaataac
     9181 atcgtccgaa atactggacc tgccgggacc ggcatcaaag ttcagattta tgacagcttt
     9241 ggtgtcgatt gcgaaaacgt caccatcaca ggaaacacca ttaagaatag cggcagtgac
     9301 tcgatacttc tgatcaatgt cacgtccgga acgcctgtgc gcaagattcg cggcgcaaat
     9361 atctcgggca acgtgattag cgactctaaa caaagcggta tagcggtgcg ccacgccact
     9421 ggtgtagtcg taactggcaa cacgatcaac gagtcagcct atgacgcgat attcacgatt
     9481 gatgtttctg actccatcat cgggagcaac cagataagcg gatcgcaaac gtctggtatt
     9541 ttttacggta gcggcgacag ggttaagatt tccggaaaca atatctacag tgttggccgc
     9601 actgggagcg caccggagaa ttgtgcggtc tacgtgaatg gcgggtcata tttggacatt
     9661 agcgaaaaca cagtggtgcc gggtgcgacc gctcacgcat acggggtgtt cattgggggt
     9721 ggcgcgcaag aaactatgac cgttcgcggg aatacaatcg tgggctcaac cgctgccgat
     9781 tttcgattca aagacccgtt aagcccgttg gcttatttcg gagagaatgt ttattccggt
     9841 gccgttggta acctctacga aacgcttcag cgtggaagtt tgccttacct gtacttcggt
     9901 tcaggcgccc caactacagg tacgtggcaa gtaggtgcgc gagttgagcg actgtatcct
     9961 ctcgcaggcg ggaatctcgg ttgggtgtgt gtagtgggtg gaacgccggg ggcatggaag
    10021 tcctacggta cggttcaagc ataagtcccg ctattgttta aacggagccc cgccagtcgg
    10081 ggcttttttc tgccaaagga gttcccatga ccctctctga aatacgggag cgagccatag
    10141 cgcccgctct cgcgctgctg cctgcgcgga tgagcgactg atgaaaagat tcgcgcaacc
    10201 actacaggct gaactccagc ccgaccgcaa aacatggcgc cttctggcgc ctttttcata
    10261 cctggaccct gaccatgggc taatcaaggt gcctcggact ttcgagacgg acttcgcctc
    10321 ggtgccgcgc tggccgctga cgttcgcact gctgggccag tacggccacg ccgccgcagt
    10381 gctgcatgac tggctttatt caagcggcca gctgagccga ggggccgcag accaggtgtt
    10441 cttcaatgct ctgcgctcat ccggcattgc ccggtggcgc gcgtatttga tgtgggcggg
    10501 cgtgcgcatt ggcggggcat ccagatacac ggagtgatta tgcaaacctc aaaacgcggc
    10561 atcgagctga tcaaatcatt cgagggcctg cgcctggatg cttatccgga ccccggcacc
    10621 ggtggcgcgc catggacaat agggttcggc accactgcag gcgtgaagcc aggccagacc
    10681 atcacgaaag agcgagccga ggagctgttg cgcgaggacg tgaagcggtt cgagggctat
    10741 gtcgatcggc tggtcaaggt gcctctgacg cagggccaat acgacgcctt ggtctccttc
    10801 gtttataacc tcgggcctgg cgcgcttgag cgatccacgc tgctcgacca gctgaaccgg
    10861 ggcgattacg acagcgcagc ggagcagttc gggcgctggg tgaaggccgg aggcaagaca
    10921 ctggccggcc tggtcaggcg ccgggctgcc gagcgcgcgc tgttcgaggg caagccatga
    10981 ccgcctggct aaagctcgtg cccagctggg cctggtgggt gctggctctg gctgttgtag
    11041 ccggtgggca gcag
//
LOCUS       sequence003             3175 bp    DNA     linear   BCT 12-MAY-2021
DEFINITION  Stutzerimonas balearica 3300027365_7 DNA, contig: sequence003.
ACCESSION   sequence003
VERSION     sequence003.1
KEYWORDS    .
SOURCE      Stutzerimonas balearica 3300027365_7
  ORGANISM  Stutzerimonas balearica 3300027365_7
            .
COMMENT     Annotated by DFAST (https://dfast.nig.ac.jp).
FEATURES             Location/Qualifiers
     source          1..3175
                     /mol_type="genomic DNA"
                     /organism="Stutzerimonas balearica"
                     /strain="3300027365_7"
     CDS             complement(159..602)
                     /product="hypothetical protein"
                     /inference="COORDINATES:ab initio
                     prediction:MetaGeneAnnotator"
                     /transl_table=11
                     /codon_start=1
                     /translation="MKFIDNVKMKGVLEVGVIRASDGLLIDFWRDENLIVNGAREMLAR
                     LLAGEGTADSVVDIGFGTNEATPTPDDTGLTSAHWRPLSGYSYPAPGKVQFDFVLSTTE
                     ANGMAIREFGLRTAAGHLFSRKVRGDIVKNSDISLEGTWTITF"
                     /locus_tag="LOCUS_00230"
                     /note="MGA_26"
     CDS             complement(614..1600)
                     /product="hypothetical protein"
                     /inference="COORDINATES:ab initio
                     prediction:MetaGeneAnnotator"
                     /transl_table=11
                     /codon_start=1
                     /translation="MAESLLPPNSTQLERDLEATLARSLTVDVPVEDLWHAYRCPTDFL
                     PWLAWAVGVEEWDSAWPESVKRDVISATPDIRRHRGTVWAVREALRAAGYADAYIEEGM
                     PHLTHNGAELYNGEDDYSGGSRWALFRVIADIGENIGVSGSERERLVRLVERAKPVRSV
                     LREVAYQASVSDSLEMGDEHHITVKPAFEEVRPAGRRYDGSITHSQAEKLPREATYFDG
                     RLSYNGYADHDGLMPHHEWQVTGETYSNQWDELGLKVNYNPADSVEVSLSYSGAATYDG
                     APSHGGSQPAAVDSGHITVVERRKHNARLSFDGQSRYAGVTRTPMTI"
                     /locus_tag="LOCUS_00240"
                     /note="WP_011038102.1 phage tail protein I (Xanthomonas
                     campestris pv. campestris str. ATCC 33913) [pid:32.7%,
                     q_cov:49.4%, s_cov:81.3%, Eval:9.9e-18, partial hit]"
                     /note="MGA_27"
     CDS             complement(1593..2483)
                     /product="baseplate assembly protein"
                     /inference="COORDINATES:ab initio
                     prediction:MetaGeneAnnotator"
                     /inference="similar to AA sequence:RefSeq:WP_000268271.1"
                     /transl_table=11
                     /codon_start=1
                     /translation="MPGQIDLSQLPPPEILKDLDFEALLTEIRADFLERHPQAAETLEL
                     ESEPVTKLLETAAYRAMINRQAFQEDARSLLLAYSAGAALDHIGTTYYHTERLELQAAQ
                     PDADPPIPAVMESDEDYKRRCQLAMDAPSTAGSEYGYEYHALSAHEDVKDAKAKNQYAG
                     IVRVSVLSRHGSGAASSELVSIVKTALSAERTRPLNDQVDVRSAEILTYAVSATLQLRA
                     GPDPEVVRATAAKAAQAYADERHALGETIVADKLKSVMYVQGVERVALASPEQDIVCDK
                     TQAPYCIGLEVTTDG"
                     /locus_tag="LOCUS_00250"
                     /note="WP_000268271.1 baseplate assembly protein
                     (Salmonella enterica subsp. enterica serovar Typhi str.
                     CT18) [pid:42.1%, q_cov:98.6%, s_cov:98.0%, Eval:3.9e-55]"
                     /note="MGA_28"
     CDS             complement(2483..2722)
                     /product="hypothetical protein"
                     /inference="COORDINATES:ab initio
                     prediction:MetaGeneAnnotator"
                     /transl_table=11
                     /codon_start=1
                     /translation="MRRDYGSLIPELIDQPLNRATLLRLYSATVTAITQWEPRIKITGV
                     TRYVDSDGKAFLDIEGTIRQTGQPGAFRVPAGGA"
                     /locus_tag="LOCUS_00260"
                     /note="WP_000213447.1 baseplate assembly protein
                     (Escherichia coli O104:H4 str. 2011C-3493) [pid:47.1%,
                     q_cov:86.1%, s_cov:58.6%, Eval:1.5e-12, partial hit]"
                     /note="MGA_29"
     CDS             complement(2821..3018)
                     /product="hypothetical protein"
                     /inference="COORDINATES:ab initio
                     prediction:MetaGeneAnnotator"
                     /inference="similar to AA sequence:RefSeq:WP_011262487.1"
                     /transl_table=11
                     /codon_start=1
                     /translation="MALSKSSLKGRIITEFEAQGATATGQYSWVERMAEAIANAVVDEV
                     QQNAEVPVTGGSSAGNYKVK"
                     /locus_tag="LOCUS_00270"
                     /note="WP_011262487.1 hypothetical protein (Vibrio fischeri
                     ES114) [pid:53.1%, q_cov:98.5%, s_cov:98.5%, Eval:2.1e-11]"
                     /note="MGA_30"
ORIGIN
        1 gctgctggcg cagccattcg gtgcggtggc ccaactgcag ggcctggatg ttgcttacgc
       61 catcggggcc gccaactacc ggatcggtct gttcgatctg gtagataccg gccggccagc
      121 tggcgctcag gttcaggttt gccatggttt accccttgtt aaaacgtgat ggtccaggtg
      181 ccttcaaggc tgatatcgct gtttttcaca atgtccccgc gcacctttct gctgaacaga
      241 tggcccgcag cggttcgtag cccaaactct cgaattgcca tgccgttggc ttcagtggtg
      301 cttagcacaa aatcaaactg gactttcccg ggagcgggat agctgtaccc ggaaagcggg
      361 cgccagtgcg cggaggtgag ccctgtgtcg tctggcgttg gcgtcgcctc gttagtgcca
      421 aatccgatgt caaccacgct gtctgcagtg ccttcgccag ccaacagtcg agcgagcatt
      481 tcccgggcgc cattaacgat caggttttcg tctcgccaga aatcaatcag aaggccgtca
      541 gaagctcgga ttacccccac ctccagcacg cccttcattt tcacgttgtc gatgaacttc
      601 atgtttcctc ccgttaaatg gtcatcggcg tgcgggtgac gcccgcgtac cggctttgcc
      661 cgtcaaatga caatctggcg ttatgctttc tgcgctccac taccgtgatg tgcccggaat
      721 caactgctgc tggctggctc ccgccatgag aaggggcgcc gtcataagtg gcagcgccgc
      781 tgtagctgag tgaaacttca acggagtcgg cagggttgta attgaccttc aggcccagct
      841 catcccactg gttgctgtag gtttcgccgg ttacttgcca ttcgtggtgc ggcatcaggc
      901 cgtcgtgatc ggcgtagccg ttgtagctca ggcggccgtc gaaatacgtg gcttcgcgcg
      961 ggagcttttc ggcctggctg tgggtgatgc tgccgtcata ccggcgcccg gccgggcgca
     1021 cttcttcgaa tgcgggctta acggtgatgt ggtgttcgtc gcccatctcc agggagtcgg
     1081 acacggacgc ctggtaggcc acttcgcgca gcacagagcg caccggtttg gccctctcaa
     1141 ccaggcgcac caggcgttca cgctcggaac cgcttacacc gatgttttcg ccgatatccg
     1201 cgatcacgcg gaacagcgcc cagcgggagc cgccggagta gtcgtcttcg ccgttgtaga
     1261 gctccgcccc gttgtgggtt agatgcggca tgccctcttc gatgtaagcg tctgcgtagc
     1321 cggccgcgcg tagggcttcg cgcaccgccc aaacggtgcc acggtggcgg cggatatccg
     1381 gggtggcgct gatcacgtcg cgctttaccg attcgggcca ggcggaatcc cattcttcaa
     1441 cgcccacagc ccaggccagc cagggaagga agtctgtcgg gcagcggtag gcgtgccaga
     1501 ggtcttcaac cggcacatcc acggtgagcg atctggccag cgtggcttcc aggtcgcgct
     1561 caagttgagt gctattcggt ggcagcaggc tttcagccat cggtggtcac ctccagccca
     1621 atgcagtagg gcgcctgggt cttgtcgcac acgatgtcct gctcagggct tgccagcgct
     1681 acgcgctcca cgccctgcac gtacataacg ctcttgagct tgtcggccac gatggtttcg
     1741 cccagggcgt ggcgctcgtc tgcgtaggcc tgcgcagctt tggcggcagt ggcgcgcacc
     1801 acttcgggat ctggccctgc gcgcagctgc agtgtggcgg acacggcata ggtcaggatt
     1861 tcggcggatc gaacgtctac ctggtcattc agcgggcggg tgcgctccgc actgagagcg
     1921 gttttaacga tgctgaccag ctcgctggat gcagcgccgg agccgtggcg agacagcaca
     1981 gaaacccgca cgatgccggc gtactggttt ttggccttgg cgtctttcac atcttcgtgc
     2041 gcgcttagcg cgtggtattc gtacccgtac tcgctgccgg cggtggacgg cgcatccatg
     2101 gccagctggc agcggcgctt atagtcttcg tcggactcca tgaccgctgg aatgggcggg
     2161 tctgcgtctg gttgcgcggc ttgcagctcc aggcgttcgg tgtggtagta ggttgtgccg
     2221 atgtggtcta gggctgcgcc tgcggagtag gcgagcaaca ggcttcgagc gtcttcctga
     2281 aacgcctggc gattaatcat ggcccggtag gccgctgtct ccagcagctt ggtaaccggc
     2341 tcgctttcca gttccagggt ttcggcagct tgcgggtgtc gttccagaaa atcggcccgg
     2401 atttcggtta gcagtgcttc gaagtccagg tctttcagga tctccggcgg cggcagttgt
     2461 gatagatcga tttggccagg cattacgcgc cccctgcagg cacgcggaac gcgcctggct
     2521 gcccggtttg tcggattgtg ccttcgatgt ccaggaaggc tttgccgtca gaatccacgt
     2581 accgggtgac gccggtgatc ttgattcgcg gctcccattg ggtgatggcg gttaccgtgg
     2641 cgctgtagag gcgcagcagc gtggcgcgat tcagtggctg gtcgatcaac tcagggatga
     2701 gcgatccgta gtcacggcgc attacccggg tgccaacggg tgtggacagg atgtctgcca
     2761 gggactgccg tatgtgatca gcgccagaga cagcgcggcc tgttgctgcg ttcattccca
     2821 tcatttcacc ttgtagtttc cggcgcttga accgccggtt accgggactt ctgcgttttg
     2881 ctggacttca tccaccacgg cgttggcgat ggcttcggcc atcctttcca cccagctgta
     2941 ctggccggtg gcggtggccc cctgggcttc aaattccgtg atgatccggc ctttcaggct
     3001 gcttttactg agtgccatgg ttatttacct gccgttactg tgctggatcc gtgaccgtgc
     3061 gggttgccgg tgaagtggca gatgtggccg gtggttacca ccgggttgcc gtcgttgtgg
     3121 tggatctttt cagcgttcag cttgcagatg ccgaccactg tggtggtggc gttgc
//
LOCUS       sequence004             7375 bp    DNA     linear   BCT 12-MAY-2021
DEFINITION  Stutzerimonas balearica 3300027365_7 DNA, contig: sequence004.
ACCESSION   sequence004
VERSION     sequence004.1
KEYWORDS    .
SOURCE      Stutzerimonas balearica 3300027365_7
  ORGANISM  Stutzerimonas balearica 3300027365_7
            .
COMMENT     Annotated by DFAST (https://dfast.nig.ac.jp).
FEATURES             Location/Qualifiers
     source          1..7375
                     /mol_type="genomic DNA"
                     /organism="Stutzerimonas balearica"
                     /strain="3300027365_7"
     CDS             complement(539..3880)
                     /product="RecBCD enzyme subunit RecC"
                     /inference="COORDINATES:ab initio
                     prediction:MetaGeneAnnotator"
                     /inference="similar to AA sequence:UniProtKB:Q74CY8"
                     /transl_table=11
                     /codon_start=1
                     /translation="MLSLYHAPDLETLGELATALLAQPLADPFAPAQVVVPSQGMGRWL
                     TLALARKQGIAMQLELQLPAAFVWALSRQVLGSLPEQSAFTPTTLTWRLYGWLCEPDNL
                     AQAPRLRQYLDGGDERRRLALAAKIADTFDQYLLYRDDWLSAWERGETRDLGPDEAWQA
                     LLWRELTKDGHPHRARLLGDLLQRLHGDEPLAGLPERLLVFGISSLPPHHLRVLDGLAR
                     HIDVVVFALNPSREAWGEIRDIRELARQLPQPAGSARAAAEQPGVDRAVADQPSSADDW
                     YLDVGHPLLASLGKQGRDFFDALFGLGGQEFGLYSEDADLHDGSLLQALQNDILRLRTR
                     RPEERIALAEGDRSLEVHVAPSPLREVEILHDQLLARFAADPGLTPDQVVVLTPDIERY
                     APFIEAVFAARAPGGRASGARIPYSLADRSLRAEVPLVEAFLELLGLPQSRFAAEEVLA
                     WLERPAIARRAGIENEDLPLLRDWLREAGVRWGRDAEQRARLGLPDDPAFTWRQGLDRL
                     LLGFAAPPQLAGAQAPLLGAHWPLDALEGARGQLLGRLVEFVERLGRLADRLAAPRPLA
                     AWADDLQALLDELFDEREAGDTLLALSQACAALRTQAEASGLERPVELDLVRQQLTAAL
                     QQGGGASGFLTGAVTFCTMVPMRSLPFRLVCLLGLDDGVFPRRNPPAGFDLIARHPRRG
                     DRARRLDDRYLLLETLLSARQALYLSYVGRDPRDNAELPPSVLLSEVLEAVDLTAQAGA
                     DGRKASQRIRVEHPLQPFAPGNFADDPCAGFAEHWYRAAQRLAAAPQPPRPFASQLDEP
                     DEAWLTLEPSQLLQCFRHPPRFLLEQRLGLRLPDAQQALASDEPFELELPAWNGLRHLA
                     IEALERGWSEGDERRLACAAGWLPSGELGQALWGKLRGPVRAFAPRLFEMRPDAVPAPL
                     AVDVQLGGVRIHGWLDGVTPSGLFGWKLGRLGEWDLAPFWLRHLLLNLSATPDIARESL
                     LLSPAGDWQLGPLENAAALLEPWLAAYRSAIREPLPLLARSSHAFARGYRNPSRGSEPL
                     QTARKRAKEAWLGADFSPVAAECEDPWNALAFRDRDPLDERFEALAEQLIGPILDALAD
                     DEETDA"
                     /locus_tag="LOCUS_00280"
                     /gene="recC"
                     /EC_number="3.1.11.5"
                     /note="Q74CY8 RecBCD enzyme subunit RecC (Geobacter
                     sulfurreducens PCA) [pid:38.0%, q_cov:98.8%, s_cov:99.1%,
                     Eval:1.9e-177]"
                     /note="MGA_33"
     CDS             4076..4972
                     /product="hypothetical protein"
                     /inference="COORDINATES:ab initio
                     prediction:MetaGeneAnnotator"
                     /transl_table=11
                     /codon_start=1
                     /translation="MQTKHKTLLVLSMLGALGTAPLVSAAPDAEQARPMGSVERSHARQ
                     AEALLADAVEHLKRNGAEQALADFNQRNGRFAQGEYYVFVLDKAGTMRASSGASHNLVG
                     LDVTQLQDAAGKAFMAEILDKAKSAESGAVDYHWLNPSNNKLQNKTSLFRRSGDYIVCV
                     GYYIPRSSAEQARTLLDKAVALVEKEGGDAAYRRFNDPQGGFVIGDEYVFVIGLEDGKY
                     RASGGSPNLVGTDVREVRDAAGEPLFQEMIELAKKDGSGSVDYVWRNPATNAVEQKHTL
                     IRRVGDVLLGVGYYTPR"
                     /locus_tag="LOCUS_00290"
                     /note="MGA_34"
     CDS             5110..6795
                     /product="membrane protein"
                     /inference="COORDINATES:ab initio
                     prediction:MetaGeneAnnotator"
                     /inference="similar to AA sequence:RefSeq:WP_011266164.1"
                     /transl_table=11
                     /codon_start=1
                     /translation="MLTLLHLLSSIALLVWGTHIVRTGIMRVYGSHLRRLLSHSMAHTP
                     LAFGAGIGVTALVQSSNATALLTFSFVAQGLMALPTALAIMLGADVGTALMARVLTLDL
                     SWLSPVLTLVGVSLFLSRKQSRVGQLGRVMIGLGLIILALQLIVAAAEPITEARGMQVL
                     FAELAGDTLLAVVVGALFALLSYSSLAAVLLTATLAGAGLIGMPVALGVVIGANVGSGV
                     LAWLNASLQPPQARRVALGNLLYKLAGLAVVPFLDPLVGWMATLGFSLQTQVIAFHLFY
                     NTLRCLVLLPTVRPMAHLCEQLLPDRRIEQGIAQPRHLDPAALETPSLALANAVRETLR
                     IGDLVESMLARLLEVLQSEHPQAAEEIRRLDDDVDALYSGVKLYLARMPREDLADQESR
                     RWAEIIELAINLEHAGDIIEHMLGKVQTLKKTRRMSFSESGLEELGQLHALLSANLSLG
                     LSVFLSGDPHSARRLLRQKRDFRQRERELAHAHVHRLHQQVLESIETSAAHLELIADMK
                     RLNSLFCSPAYAALEGKAATRERLPSEPAATLLPAERHLPGRPV"
                     /locus_tag="LOCUS_00300"
                     /note="WP_011266164.1 membrane protein (Pseudomonas
                     syringae pv. syringae B728a) [pid:63.8%, q_cov:94.8%,
                     s_cov:96.9%, Eval:2.6e-182]"
                     /note="MGA_35"
ORIGIN
        1 ccgcgcagcc aggtcggggt gatgcgctgc ttggccagga agcgcgccca ggccggatcg
       61 gcgtcggcca gctcgctgcg ccagcagtcg gcgagcagcg catcgatgag ctcgcggtca
      121 tcggcggtca gctcgctgtc gaagtcgcca ccggcctcga acgcggcatc ctgcagggcg
      181 cgctgacaaa agccgtgaat ggtgaagatc gccgcctcgt cgaagccatg caccgccagc
      241 agcacgcgcc gtcgcgatgc ctcgtcggga aagcgcgcat gcaggcgttg caggaaggca
      301 tcgtcgcctg gcgtaccgtc gtagatcgcc agcaggtcgg ccaggcgcgt gcggatacgc
      361 tcgcgcaatt cggcggtggc ggcggtggta taggtcacca ccaggatctg ccccaccgac
      421 agctgccgct cgagcagcag ccgcgcatac agtgcggtga gcgtccaggt cttgccggtg
      481 ccggcgctcg cctcgatcag cgagcgcccg tcgaaaggcg attcgagcag gtccaggctc
      541 atgcgtccgt ctcctcgtcg tcggccagcg catcgagtat cgggccgatg agctgttcgg
      601 ccagcgcctc gaagcgctca tccagtgggt cgcgatcacg aaaggccagg gcgttccagg
      661 ggtcctcgca ttcggcggcg actgggctga aatcggcacc gagccaggcc tccttcgcgc
      721 gcttgcgggc ggtttgcagc ggctcgctgc cacggctcgg gttgcggtag ccacgggcga
      781 aggcatgact gctgcgtgcc agcagcggca gcggctcgcg gatcgcggaa cggtaggcgg
      841 ccagccaggg ctcgagcagc gccgcggcat tctcgagcgg gccgagctgc cagtcgccag
      901 ccggcgacag cagcaggctt tcgcgtgcga tgtccggggt ggcgctgagg ttgagcagca
      961 gatggcgcag ccagaacggc gccaggtccc actcgccgag acgaccgagc ttccagccga
     1021 acaggccgct gggcgtgacg ccgtccaacc agccgtgaat gcgcacgccg cccagctgca
     1081 catccaccgc cagcggcgcc ggcaccgcgt ccgggcgcat ctcgaacagg cgcggcgcaa
     1141 aggcgcgcac cggcccacgc agcttgcccc acaaggcctg gcccagctcg ccgctgggca
     1201 gccagccggc ggcacaggcc aggcgccgct cgtctccctc gctccagccc cgctcgaggg
     1261 cctcgatggc caggtgacgc aggccgttcc aggcgggcag ctcgagctcg aacggctcat
     1321 cgctcgccag cgcctgctgc gcatcgggca gacgcagccc caggcgctgc tcgagcagga
     1381 agcgcggcgg gtggcggaag cactgcagga gttgggaggg ctcgagggtc agccaggcct
     1441 cgtccggctc gtcgagttgg ctggcgaagg ggcgtggcgg ctgcggtgcg gcggccaggc
     1501 gctgcgccgc gcgataccag tgctcggcga agcccgcgca ggggtcgtca gcgaagttgc
     1561 ccggggcaaa gggctgcagc ggatgctcga cgcgaatgcg ctggctggcc ttgcgcccgt
     1621 cggcaccggc ctgtgcggtc aggtcgaccg cttcgagcac ctcgctgagc agcaccgaag
     1681 gcggcagttc ggcgttgtcg cgcgggtcgc ggccgacata ggacaggtac agcgcctggc
     1741 gtgccgaaag cagggtttcc agcagcaggt agcggtcgtc cagccgccgc gcccgatcgc
     1801 cacgccgggg gtggcgggcg atgaggtcga agccggccgg cgggttacgc cgcgggaaca
     1861 cgccatcatc cagaccgagc aggcagacca ggcggaacgg caggctgcgc atcggcacca
     1921 tggtgcagaa cgtcaccgcg ccggtgagaa agccggaggc gccaccgccc tgctgcagcg
     1981 ccgcggtaag ctgctggcgc accagatcga gctcgaccgg ccgctccagc ccggacgcct
     2041 cggcctgcgt gcgcaacgcc gcgcaggcct gcgacagggc gagcagcgtg tcgcccgcct
     2101 cgcgttcgtc gaacagttca tcgagcaggg cctgcaggtc gtcggcccag gccgccagcg
     2161 gccgcggtgc ggccaggcga tcggcaagcc gaccgagccg ctcgacgaac tccaccagcc
     2221 gcccgagcag ctggccacgc gcaccttcca gggcatccag cggccagtgc gcaccgagca
     2281 gcggcgcctg cgcgccggcc agctgcggcg gcgcggcgaa gcccagtagc aggcgatcca
     2341 gcccctggcg ccaggtgaac gccggatcat ccggcaggcc gagtcgggcg cgctgctcag
     2401 cgtcgcgccc ccagcgcacg ccggcctcgc gcagccagtc gcgcagcagc ggcagatcct
     2461 cgttctcgat gccggcgcgc cgagcgatcg ccggccgttc cagccaggcg agcacctctt
     2521 cggcggcaaa acggctctgc ggcaggccga gcagttcgag aaaggcctcc accagcggca
     2581 cttcggcgcg caggctgcgg tcggccaggc tgtagggtat ccgcgcgccg ctggcccgcc
     2641 cgcccggcgc ccgcgcggcg aacaccgcct cgatgaaagg cgcatagcgc tcgatgtcgg
     2701 gggtcagcac cacgacctgg tcgggagtca gcccggggtc ggcagcgaaa cgcgcaagca
     2761 gctgatcgtg gaggatttcc acctcgcgca gcggcgaagg ggcgacgtgc acttccagcg
     2821 aacggtcgcc ctcggccagc gcgatacgtt cctcggggcg gcgcgtgcgc aaccgcagga
     2881 tgtcgttctg cagcgcctgc agcaggctgc catcgtgcag gtcggcatcc tcggaataga
     2941 gcccgaactc ctggccaccg aggccgaaca gcgcatcgaa gaaatcgcgg ccctgcttgc
     3001 cgaggctggc cagcaaggga tgccccacgt ccagatacca atcatcggca ctcgagggtt
     3061 gatctgccac ggcgcggtcg acgccaggct gctcagccgc tgcgcgcgcc gagcccgcgg
     3121 gctgcgggag ctgccgggcc agctcgcgga tgtcgcgaat ctcgccccag gcttcgcggc
     3181 tcgggttgag cgcgaagacc accacatcga tgtgccgagc cagcccgtcg agcacgcgca
     3241 ggtgatgcgg tggcaggctg ctgatgccaa acaccagcag gcgctcgggc aatcccgcca
     3301 gcggttcgtc gccgtgcagg cgctgcaaga ggtcgccgag caggcgcgcc cggtgcgggt
     3361 ggccgtcctt cgtcagctcg cgccaaagca gcgcctgcca ggcctcgtcg ggccccagat
     3421 cacgcgtttc gccccgttcc caggccgaca gccagtcgtc gcggtagagc aggtactggt
     3481 cgaaggtatc ggcgatcttc gccgccaagg ccaggcgccg gcgttcatcg ccgccgtcca
     3541 ggtactgccg gaggcgcggt gcctgcgcca ggttgtccgg ctcgcagagc cagccataca
     3601 ggcgccaggt cagggtggtc ggggtaaacg ccgactgctc cggcaggctg ccgagcacct
     3661 ggcggctcag cgcccagacg aaggcggccg gcagctgcag ctcgagctgc atggcgatgc
     3721 cctgcttgcg cgccagcgcg agggtcagcc agcgccccat gccctgactc gggaccacca
     3781 cctgcgccgg ggcgaaggga tcggccagcg gctgggcgag caaggccgtg gccagttcac
     3841 cgagggtttc caggtcgggc gcgtggtaga ggctgagcat gggcggtccc ttgtgagcag
     3901 gcggctaggt taccgagccc ctgccgccag agcgagcacc caacccctgc cggggggccg
     3961 cgctctagtt ctttcgccgg gcctttttcc tcccacagac caatatgaat tgccgccaga
     4021 ggctcacagg atgctttgaa agggcctgtc ggcccgcttt tgccaggagt cgttcatgca
     4081 aacgaaacac aagacactgc tcgttctttc gatgctcggt gcgctcggca cggcgccgct
     4141 ggtcagcgcc gcgccggacg ccgaacaggc gcgcccgatg ggttcggtcg agcgcagcca
     4201 cgcgcgccag gccgaagcac tgctggccga tgccgtcgag cacctgaagc gtaacggtgc
     4261 cgagcaggca ctggccgact tcaaccagcg taacggccgc ttcgcccagg gcgagtacta
     4321 cgtgttcgtc ctggacaagg ccggcaccat gcgcgccagc agcggcgcct cgcataacct
     4381 ggtaggcctg gacgtgacgc agctgcagga cgccgccggc aaggcgttca tggccgagat
     4441 tctcgacaag gcaaagagcg ccgagagcgg tgcggtcgac taccactggc tgaacccgag
     4501 caacaacaag ctgcagaaca agaccagcct gttccgccgc agcggcgact acatcgtctg
     4561 cgtcggctat tacattccac gctccagcgc cgagcaggcg cggaccctgc tcgacaaggc
     4621 ggttgcgctg gtcgagaagg aaggcggcga tgccgcgtac cgtcgcttca acgacccgca
     4681 gggcggcttc gtgatcggcg atgagtacgt cttcgtgatc ggtctggaag atggcaagta
     4741 ccgcgccagc ggcggctccc cgaacctggt cggcaccgat gtgcgtgagg tgcgcgacgc
     4801 cgccggcgaa ccgctgttcc aggaaatgat cgagctggcg aagaaggacg gcagcggcag
     4861 tgtcgactac gtctggcgca acccggcgac caatgccgtc gagcagaagc acacgctgat
     4921 tcgccgcgtc ggcgacgtgc tgctgggcgt gggctactac acgccccgct gaagcggaca
     4981 cccgccgatg cgttgatgac aattcggtga acgggccccg ttggccagtg gtcaaccctt
     5041 agagccgccg cggagcgaac gtatcgctcc gctcgcgcgg ccgaccactg accgagaccc
     5101 tgtacgccca tgctcacgct gctgcacctg ctatcgtcga tcgccctgct ggtctggggg
     5161 acgcacatcg tgcggaccgg gatcatgcgg gtgtacggct cgcacctgcg gcgcctgctc
     5221 agccacagca tggcccacac gccactggcg ttcggcgccg gcatcggcgt caccgccctg
     5281 gtacagagca gcaacgccac tgcgctgctg accttttcct tcgtcgccca gggcctgatg
     5341 gcgctgccca ccgcactggc gatcatgctc ggcgccgacg tcggcacggc attgatggca
     5401 cgcgtgctga ccctggatct ttcctggctc tcgccggtgc tgacgctcgt cggtgtcagc
     5461 ctgttcctgt cgcgcaagca gagccgcgtc ggccagctcg gcagggtgat gatcgggctg
     5521 ggcctgatca ttctggccct gcaactgatc gttgccgccg ccgaaccgat caccgaggca
     5581 cgcggcatgc aggtgctgtt tgccgaactg gccggcgaca ccctgctggc cgtggtggtt
     5641 ggcgcactgt tcgcattgct gtcctattcc agcctggccg ccgtgctgct taccgccacg
     5701 ctggccggcg ccgggctgat cggcatgccg gtagcgctcg gcgtggtgat cggcgccaac
     5761 gtcggcagcg gcgtgctggc ttggctgaat gccagcctgc agcctccgca ggcccgccgc
     5821 gtggcgctcg gcaacctgct gtacaagctg gccgggctgg cggtggtgcc gtttctcgat
     5881 cccctggtgg gctggatggc gaccctcggc ttcagcctgc agacccaggt gatcgccttt
     5941 cacctgttct acaacacgct gcgctgcctg gtgctgttgc ccacggtgcg accgatggcc
     6001 cacctgtgcg agcagctgtt gccggaccgc cgcatcgaac agggcatcgc ccagccccgg
     6061 cacctcgacc ccgccgcact ggagacgcca agcctggcgt tggccaacgc ggtgcgggaa
     6121 acgctgcgca tcggcgacct ggtggaaagc atgctcgccc gcctgctgga agtactgcaa
     6181 agcgagcacc cgcaggccgc cgaggagatc cgccggctgg atgacgacgt cgatgcgctg
     6241 tacagcgggg tcaagctcta cctggcgcgc atgccgcgcg aggatctggc cgaccaggag
     6301 agccggcgtt gggcggagat catcgaactg gcgatcaacc tcgagcacgc cggcgacatc
     6361 atcgagcaca tgctcggcaa ggtgcagaca ttgaaaaaga cccgccgcat gagcttttcc
     6421 gagagcggcc tggaagaact cggccagttg cacgcgctgc tcagcgccaa cctgagcctg
     6481 gggctttcgg tgtttctctc cggcgacccg cacagtgcgc gccgcctgct gcggcagaag
     6541 cgcgactttc gccagcgtga acgcgagctg gcccacgccc acgttcaccg cctgcatcag
     6601 caggtgctgg aaagcatcga gaccagcgcc gcccacctcg aactcatcgc cgacatgaag
     6661 cggctcaatt cgctgttctg cagccccgcc tatgccgcgc tggaaggcaa ggcggcaacg
     6721 cgtgagcgcc tgccgagcga accggcggcg acgctgctgc ccgccgagcg ccatctgccg
     6781 gggcgcccgg tttgaccggc gtccaaccgc aagcggccgg gcatgaaaaa cccggccatg
     6841 cgcggggcat ggccgggttc gtctagcctc gggcagccgc tcagcgcggc cggcggcgac
     6901 gctgcagcca gatcaccaga ccgaacagca acaggccggg gatccacatc cactccttgg
     6961 gcagacgctc cgtcggcgcg cgtacgcgca ggatctcctg gtcgaactcc agccccgcct
     7021 cggccgccgg gctgccaaag gtgacgctgt cgatcagcac cttgccgtct tgttcgtagg
     7081 tcatcaggcc gagcttctcg agcttctgcg cgccgctttc gccatcggga atggccagca
     7141 gcaggctgaa ctccagcggg tcgcccaccg catcctcacc gcggatgcgc agacgcagct
     7201 ggctgtccgg gtccacccgg tcgagcgcct ggaccagctc gctcggcggg atgtcgcgat
     7261 aggggtcgtg caccagatcc atccagaacc ccggacggaa cagggtgaag gccaccagca
     7321 gcagcagcac gctctcgtac cagcggctgc gcaccaggaa gtagccctgg gtgcc
//
LOCUS       sequence005             8289 bp    DNA     linear   BCT 12-MAY-2021
DEFINITION  Stutzerimonas balearica 3300027365_7 DNA, contig: sequence005.
ACCESSION   sequence005
VERSION     sequence005.1
KEYWORDS    .
SOURCE      Stutzerimonas balearica 3300027365_7
  ORGANISM  Stutzerimonas balearica 3300027365_7
            .
COMMENT     Annotated by DFAST (https://dfast.nig.ac.jp).
FEATURES             Location/Qualifiers
     source          1..8289
                     /mol_type="genomic DNA"
                     /organism="Stutzerimonas balearica"
                     /strain="3300027365_7"
     CDS             complement(571..2751)
                     /product="malate synthase G 2"
                     /inference="COORDINATES:ab initio
                     prediction:MetaGeneAnnotator"
                     /inference="similar to AA sequence:UniProtKB:Q87Z72"
                     /transl_table=11
                     /codon_start=1
                     /translation="MTERVTLGRLQVAANLQRFIEDEVLPGTGIEAAAFWQGLDALVHD
                     LAPKNRELLAERDRLQLELDAWHKANPGPIKDMAAYRAFLESIGYLLPVPGEVKIDTAN
                     VDSEIATQAGPQLVVPIMNARYALNAANARWGSLYDALYGTDAISEEGGAQKGPGYNEV
                     RGAKVIAFARNFLDQAAPLAEGSHADATAYRVQDGQLKVTLENGSVTGLEQPEKFVGFQ
                     GEAVEPKAVLLKNNGLHIEIQIDPNSPIGQTDAAGVKDLLIESAVSTILDCEDSVAAVD
                     ADDKVLAYRNWLGIVQGTLSEEVAKGNSSFVRRLNPDREYSAPDGGELKLHGRSLLFIR
                     NVGHLMTNPAILLEDGREIPEGIMDGVFTSLIAKHDLKRKGNSRTGSFYIVKPKMHGPK
                     EVAFADELFGRVEDLIGVPRFTLKMGIMDEERRTSANLKACIAAAKSRVAFINTGFLDR
                     TGDEMHTCMEAGPVLRKGDMKNTPWIKSYERNNVLVGLACGLRGKAQIGKGMWAMPDLM
                     AAMLEQKIGHPKSGANTAWVPSPTGATLHALHYHQVDVQAVQSELEKVDLAAEREQLLN
                     DLLTIPVVAEDKWSAEEKQQELDNNCQGILGYVVRWVEQGVGCSKVPDIHNVGLMEDRA
                     TLRISSQHIANWLHHGVVSREQVQETLERMAKVVDQQNAGDPLYRAMSADYTQSAAFQA
                     ACDLVFKGREQPAGYTEPLLHAWRQRYKASQA"
                     /locus_tag="LOCUS_00310"
                     /gene="glcB2"
                     /EC_number="2.3.3.9"
                     /note="Q87Z72 malate synthase G 2 ([Pseudomonas syringae]
                     pv. tomato str. DC3000) [pid:70.5%, q_cov:99.4%,
                     s_cov:99.6%, Eval:3.4e-302]"
                     /note="MGA_38"
     CDS             complement(2772..3176)
                     /product="hypothetical protein"
                     /inference="COORDINATES:ab initio
                     prediction:MetaGeneAnnotator"
                     /inference="similar to AA sequence:RefSeq:WP_005765145.1"
                     /transl_table=11
                     /codon_start=1
                     /translation="MKSKAVLSQTEVATILAAARAEAQTNGWAVTIVVADDGGHPLALE
                     RLDGCAPIASYIASEKARSAALGRRETKGYEDMVNGGRSAFLSAPVVCSLEGGVPVVVD
                     GQVIGSVGVSGVTAAQDAQIAKAGVAALAN"
                     /locus_tag="LOCUS_00320"
                     /gene="glcG"
                     /note="WP_005765145.1 hypothetical protein ([Pseudomonas
                     syringae] pv. tomato str. DC3000) [pid:65.9%, q_cov:98.5%,
                     s_cov:97.8%, Eval:2.6e-41]"
                     /note="MGA_39"
     CDS             complement(3320..4537)
                     /product="glycolate oxidase iron-sulfur subunit"
                     /inference="COORDINATES:ab initio
                     prediction:MetaGeneAnnotator"
                     /inference="similar to AA sequence:UniProtKB:P52074"
                     /transl_table=11
                     /codon_start=1
                     /translation="MQTNLSEAAKQLPRAEEAESILRSCVHCGFCNATCPTYQLLGDEL
                     DGPRGRIYLMKQMFEGGEVTESTQLHLDRCLTCRNCETTCPSGVKYHNLLDIGRDFIER
                     QVQRPLGERLVRGGLRTVIPRPGLFKALLGTGNALKPLMPASLKDHLPREIRPAKPRPQ
                     VMHQRRMLMLEGCVQPSLSPNTNAAAARVLDRLGISVSPAREAGCCGAVDYHLNAQDAG
                     LDRARRNIDAWWPAIEAGAEAIVQTASGCGAFVKEYGHLLKDDPAYAAKAARVSELAKD
                     LVEVLRSAELEKLDVRADKRMAFHCPCTLQHAQKLGGAVEDVLTRLGFQLTAVPDAHLC
                     CGSAGSYSITQPEISHQLRDNKLNALESGKPEVIVTANIGCQTHLDGAGRTPVKHWIEV
                     VEESMG"
                     /locus_tag="LOCUS_00330"
                     /gene="glcF"
                     /note="P52074 glycolate oxidase iron-sulfur subunit
                     (Escherichia coli str. K-12 substr. MG1655) [pid:73.0%,
                     q_cov:99.8%, s_cov:99.3%, Eval:5.7e-178]"
                     /note="MGA_40"
     CDS             complement(4722..5780)
                     /product="glycolate oxidase subunit GlcE"
                     /inference="COORDINATES:ab initio
                     prediction:MetaGeneAnnotator"
                     /inference="similar to AA sequence:RefSeq:WP_011268366.1"
                     /transl_table=11
                     /codon_start=1
                     /translation="MSVFANDASAQLLDQVNQALAAKTPLRIQGGATKAFLGRAVEGQL
                     LDVREHRGIVSYDPTELVVSVRAGTPLAELEATLDAAGQMLPCEPPHFGEGATVGGMIA
                     AGLSGPRRPWSGSVRDFVLGSRIITGQGKHLRFGGEVMKNVAGYDLSRLMAGSFGCLGV
                     LTEVSLKVLPKPRQCTSLRLEIDLERALLKLAEWGQQPIPISAASHDGQALHLRLEGGE
                     GSVNAARERIGGEDLDPGYWNDLREQRLAFFADSRPLWRLSLPNNTPAVALPGEQLVDW
                     AGAQRWLKSDADAASIRAIAAEVGGHATCFTAGAAEPFQPLSAPLLRYHRQLKAALDPQ
                     GIFNPGRMYSEV"
                     /locus_tag="LOCUS_00340"
                     /gene="glcE"
                     /note="WP_011268366.1 glycolate oxidase subunit GlcE
                     (Pseudomonas syringae pv. syringae B728a) [pid:70.8%,
                     q_cov:100.0%, s_cov:100.0%, Eval:7.6e-144]"
                     /note="MGA_41"
     CDS             complement(5780..7279)
                     /product="glycolate oxidase subunit GlcD"
                     /inference="COORDINATES:ab initio
                     prediction:MetaGeneAnnotator"
                     /inference="similar to AA sequence:RefSeq:WP_011268365.1"
                     /transl_table=11
                     /codon_start=1
                     /translation="MNILYDERVDGALPKVDKAALLAELQRALPDLEILHRGEDLKPYE
                     CDGLSAYRTTPMLVVLPERVEQVETLLKLCHQRGVPVVARGAGTGLSGGALPLEQGILL
                     VMARFNKILEVDPAGRFARVQPGVRNLAISQAAAPHELYYAPDPSSQIACSIGGNVAEN
                     AGGVHCLKYGLTVHNLLKVEILTVEGERMTLGSDALDSPGFDLLALFTGSEGMLGIVTE
                     VTVKLLPKPQVAKVLLAAFDSVEKAGRAVGDIIAAGIIPGGLEMMDNLSIRAAEDFIHA
                     GYPVDAEAILLCELDGVEADVHDDCARVSEVLKLAGATEVRLAKDEAERVRFWAGRKNA
                     FPAVGRISPDYYCMDGTIPRRELPGVLKGISDLSEQFGLRVANVFHAGDGNMHPLILFD
                     ANQPGELERAEELGGKILELCVEVGGSITGEHGVGREKINQMCAQFNSDELTLFHAVKA
                     AFDPSGLLNPGKNIPTLHRCAEFGRMHIHNGQLPFPELERF"
                     /locus_tag="LOCUS_00350"
                     /note="WP_011268365.1 glycolate oxidase subunit GlcD
                     (Pseudomonas syringae pv. syringae B728a) [pid:87.6%,
                     q_cov:100.0%, s_cov:100.0%, Eval:6.1e-257]"
                     /note="MGA_42"
     CDS             7515..8288
                     /product="transcriptional regulator"
                     /inference="COORDINATES:ab initio
                     prediction:MetaGeneAnnotator"
                     /inference="similar to AA sequence:RefSeq:WP_003115387.1"
                     /transl_table=11
                     /codon_start=1
                     /translation="MLSEKHNDRRQVADVVAERIERLIVDGVLKVGQALPSERRLCEKL
                     GISRSALREGLRVLRGRGIIETAQGRGSFVAQLSDSHDASPLMHLFNSQPRTLYDLLEV
                     RALLEGESARLAALRGTEADFILLRRRYEEMLAAHADGEGADPREHARLDHAFHLAICE
                     ASHNPVLVHTLQSLTDLMLSTVFASVNNLYHRPAPKRQIDRQHSRLYHAVTERLPDQAQ
                     RAARDHIHSIRDNLKEIEQEEQRLVRATMRLEGWA"
                     /locus_tag="LOCUS_00360"
                     /gene="glcC"
                     /note="WP_003115387.1 transcriptional regulator
                     (Pseudomonas aeruginosa PAO1) [pid:79.8%, q_cov:96.5%,
                     s_cov:98.8%, Eval:3.5e-107]"
                     /note="MGA_43"
ORIGIN
        1 cctcgatgaa gcagccgaac agccaggcca cgatcagcgc ctggacgcga cgatccgggc
       61 tgatgttgga aaagccccga cgaatcgcgg cgatgccccc ggagtgcttg agcgtgttga
      121 gcagcagaat cgcaccgaag atgatccaga ggatcgccgc ggtaaggatc aggccctgca
      181 aggtcgaggc gatgacccgg ttgagggtca tgtcccaggc cagcagaccg atcagcgcag
      241 tgaggacgaa taccagcggc atggcgtact tggccggcca gcgaaagccg atcagcagca
      301 cacccgccag caccagcggc acgaaggcca agatggacag tagtgtttga ctcatttgtt
      361 gggtccctgt gtttttgttg tgaaccgctt ctaatgtgtc cgggcgtgcc cggtgcttcg
      421 catgaaacgc ccccacgcgg tgcgtctcgc ggcgccgagg ccgcaacctc gacgccaatg
      481 ctcgaaagcc ccggacgccg tggggcgtct ggggctgttg cccagcaccg catgcgccaa
      541 gcctctggca gcacgcggcc tcctagccgg tcaggcctgg ctggccttgt aacgctggcg
      601 ccaggcgtgc agcagaggct cggtgtagcc ggccggctgc tcgcgtccct tgaacaccag
      661 atcacaggcc gcctggaagg ccgccgactg agtgtagtcg gcagacatgg cgcgatagag
      721 cggatcaccg gcattctgct ggtcgaccac cttggccatg cgctcgaggg tttcctgcac
      781 ctgctcgcgg ctgaccacgc cgtggtgcag ccagttggcg atgtgctggc tggagatgcg
      841 cagggtggcg cggtcttcca tcaggccgac gttgtggatg tccggcacct tggagcaacc
      901 gacgccctgc tcgacccaac gcaccacgta accgaggatg ccctggcagt tgttgtccag
      961 ctcctgctgc ttttcctcgg cgctccactt gtcctcggcg accaccggga tggtcagcag
     1021 atcgttgagc agctgctcgc gctcggcggc caggtcgacc ttttccagct cgctctgcac
     1081 cgcctgcacg tcgacctggt ggtagtgcag cgcatgcagg gtggcaccgg tcggcgacgg
     1141 cacccaggcg gtgttggcgc cggacttcgg gtggccgatc ttctgctcga gcatggccgc
     1201 catcaggtcc ggcatggccc acataccctt gccgatctgc gccttgccgc gcaggccgca
     1261 ggccaggccg accagtacgt tgttgcgctc gtaggacttg atccacggcg tgttcttcat
     1321 gtcgcccttg cgcagcaccg ggccggcttc catgcaggtg tgcatctcgt cgccggtgcg
     1381 gtcgaggaag ccggtattga tgaaggccac acggctcttg gccgcggcga tgcaggcctt
     1441 gaggttggcg ctggtgcggc gctcctcgtc catgatgccc atcttcaggg tgaagcgcgg
     1501 tacgccgatc agatcctcga cgcggccgaa cagctcgtcg gcaaaggcga cttccttcgg
     1561 cccgtgcatc ttcggcttga cgatgtagaa gctgccggtg cgcgagttgc ccttgcgctt
     1621 caagtcatgc ttggcgatca ggctggtgaa cacgccgtcc atgatgcctt cggggatttc
     1681 gcggccgtct tccaggagga tcgccgggtt ggtcatcaga tggccgacgt tacggatgaa
     1741 cagcagcgag cggccgtgca gcttcagctc gccgccgtcc ggcgcgctgt attctcggtc
     1801 cgggttgagg cggcggacga agctggagtt gcccttggcc acttcctcgc tgagggtgcc
     1861 ctgcacgatg cccagccagt tgcggtaggc caataccttg tcgtcggcat ccaccgcggc
     1921 gaccgagtct tcgcagtcga ggatggtcga cacggcggac tcaatcagca ggtccttcac
     1981 gccggcggcg tcggtctggc cgatcgggct gttcgggtcg atctggatct cgatgtgcag
     2041 gccgttgttc ttcagcagca cggccttcgg ctcgacggcc tcgccctgga agccgacgaa
     2101 tttctccggc tgctcgaggc cggtgacgct accgttctcc agggtgacct tgagctggcc
     2161 atcctgcacg cggtaggcgg tggcgtcggc atggctgcct tcggccagcg gcgcggcctg
     2221 gtcgaggaag ttgcgggcaa aggcgatgac cttggcgcca cggacttcgt tgtagcccgg
     2281 gcccttctgc gcgccgccct cttcggagat ggcgtcggtg ccgtacagcg cgtcatacag
     2341 cgagccccag cgggcgttgg cggcgttcag cgcatagcgc gcgttcatga tcggcaccac
     2401 cagctgcgga ccggcctggg tggcgatctc gctgtcgacg ttggcggtgt cgatcttcac
     2461 ctcgcccggc accggcagca ggtagccgat ggactcgagg aaggcgcggt aggcggccat
     2521 atccttgatc gggcccggat tggccttgtg ccaggcgtcc agctcgagct gcaggcggtc
     2581 gcgctcggcg agcagctcgc ggttcttcgg cgccaggtcg tggaccaggg catccaggcc
     2641 ctgccagaag gcggcggctt cgataccagt gcccggcagg acttcgtctt cgatgaaacg
     2701 ctgcagattg gccgcgactt gcaggcggcc cagggttaca cgctcggtca tctgtcgttc
     2761 tccttgtctg ttcagttggc cagggcggcg acgccggcct tggcgatctg ggcgtcctgc
     2821 gcggcggtca cgccggacac gccgaccgag ccgatgacct ggccgtcgac caccaccggt
     2881 acgccgcctt ccagcgagca gaccactggc gcggagagga aggcgctgcg gccaccgttg
     2941 accatgtctt cataaccctt ggtttcgcgg cgaccgagcg cggcgctgcg ggccttctcg
     3001 ctggcgatgt aggaggcgat cggcgcacag ccgtccagac gctccagcgc cagcgggtgg
     3061 ccgccgtcgt cggcgacgac gatggtcacg gcccagccgt tggtctgcgc ttcggcgcgg
     3121 gcggcggcga ggatggtggc gacttcggtc tggctcagta cggctttgct tttcatctcg
     3181 attctcctgt ctgcgtattt cggttgttcg gttggcgcgc ggcgggcggg ccggagggtt
     3241 cgattcggtg gaaattcgct ttgcgagatt tccaccctac ggcgtcgtag ggtggaaaac
     3301 ggcgcagcct tttccaccgt caccccatcg attcctcgac cacttcgatc cagtgtttga
     3361 ccggcgtgcg gccggcgccg tcgaggtgcg tctggcagcc gatgttggcg gtgacgatca
     3421 cttccggctt gccgctctcc agcgcgttga gcttgttgtc gcgcagctgg tgggaaatct
     3481 ccggctgggt gatcgaatag ctgcccgccg agccgcagca cagatgcgca tccggcaccg
     3541 cggtgagctg gaagcccagg cgggtgagca cgtcttcgac cgcgccgccg agcttctgtg
     3601 cgtgctgcag ggtgcacggg cagtggaagg ccatgcgctt gtcggcgcgc acgtcgagct
     3661 tttccagctc ggcgctgcgc agcacctcga ccaggtcctt ggccagctcg ctgacccgtg
     3721 cggccttggc cgcgtaggcc gggtcgtcct tgagcagatg gccgtattcc ttgacgaagg
     3781 cgccgcagcc gctggcggtc tgcacgatgg cttcggcacc cgcctcgatg gccggccacc
     3841 aggcgtcgat gttgcgccgc gcgcggtcca ggccggcatc ctgcgcgttg aggtggtaat
     3901 ccaccgcgcc gcagcagccg gcctcacgcg ccgggctgac gctgatgccc aggcggtcga
     3961 gcacgcgcgc ggcggcggcg ttggtgttcg gcgacaggct cggctgcacg caaccctcga
     4021 gcatcagcat gcgacgctgg tgcatgacct gtgggcgcgg tttggccggg cgaatctcgc
     4081 gcggcaggtg gtccttcagc gaggccggca tcaacggctt gagcgcattg ccggtaccga
     4141 gcaacgcctt gaacagcccc ggacgcggga tcaccgtgcg caggccgccg cgcaccaggc
     4201 gctcgcccag cgggcgctgg acctggcgtt cgatgaagtc acgaccgatg tccagcaggt
     4261 tgtggtactt caccccggac gggcaggtgg tctcgcagtt gcggcaggtc aggcagcgat
     4321 ccaggtgcag ctgggtgctc tcggtcacct cgccgccctc gaacatctgc ttcatcaggt
     4381 agatgcgccc gcgcgggcca tccagctcgt caccgagcag ctggtaggtc gggcaggtgg
     4441 cattgcagaa gccgcagtgc acgcaggagc gcaggatgct ttcggcttcc tcggcgcgcg
     4501 gcagttgctt ggcggcttcg ctcagattcg tttgcatgag gtcgttctca acacgaatgg
     4561 ctctttgcgt tggcgcttcg cgccaaccct tcgggacgcg ctccagaagg cgcaatccat
     4621 cgttgttcgt cgttcatttg gagctaccaa acttctctcc tctcgcctcg tcttgcgcct
     4681 tctggcgcag cgtcgcagcg gccaatcgcg ctgagcacga cctagacctc ggaatacatg
     4741 cggccggggt tgaagatccc ctgcgggtcc agcgcggcct tgagctggcg gtggtagcgc
     4801 aacagcggcg ccgacagcgg ctggaacggc tcggcggcac cggcggtgaa acaggtggca
     4861 tgcccaccga cttccgccgc gatggcgcgg atgcttgcgg cgtcggcatc ggacttcagc
     4921 cagcgctggg cgccggccca gtcgaccagc tgctcgcccg gcaaggccac ggccggcgtg
     4981 ttgttcggca gcgacaggcg ccacagcggg cgcgagtcgg caaagaaggc caggcgctgc
     5041 tcgcgcaggt cattccagta gccggggtcg aggtcctcgc caccgatgcg ttcgcgcgcg
     5101 gcgttgaccg acccttcacc gccttccagg cgcaggtgca gcgcctggcc gtcgtggctg
     5161 gcggcgctga tcgggatcgg ttgctggccc cattcggcaa gcttgagcag ggcgcgctcg
     5221 aggtcgatct ccaggcgcag gctggtgcac tggcgcggct tgggcaggac cttgagcgag
     5281 acttcggtga gcacgccgag gcaaccgaag ctgccggcca tcaggcgcga caggtcatag
     5341 ccggcgacgt tcttcatcac ctcgccaccg aagcgcaggt gcttgccctg gccggtgata
     5401 atgcgcgagc cgagcacgaa gtcgcgcacc gaaccgctcc acggccgccg cgggccggac
     5461 agcccggcgg cgatcatgcc gccgacggtg gcgccttcgc cgaaatgcgg cggctcgcag
     5521 ggcagcatct gtccggctgc gtccagggtg gcctcgagtt cggccagcgg tgtgccggca
     5581 cgcacgctca ccaccagttc ggtggggtcg tagctgacga tgccgcggtg ctcgcgcaca
     5641 tcgagtagct ggccctcgac cgcgcgaccg aggaatgcct tggtcgcgcc accctggata
     5701 cgcagcgggg tcttggcggc gagcgcctgg ttgacctggt ccagcaactg cgcgctggcg
     5761 tcgttggcga atacggacat cagaaacgct ccagttcggg gaagggcagc tgaccgttgt
     5821 ggatgtgcat gcggccgaat tcggcgcaac gatgcagggt cgggatgttc ttgccggggt
     5881 tgagcaggcc gctcgggtcg aacgccgctt tcaccgcgtg gaacagggtc agctcgtcgc
     5941 tgttgaactg cgcgcacatc tggttgattt tctcgcggcc gacaccgtgc tcgccggtga
     6001 tgctgccgcc gacctcgacg cagagttcga ggatcttgcc gcccagttcc tcggcgcgct
     6061 ccagctcacc gggctggttg gcatcgaaga ggatcagcgg gtgcatgttg ccgtcgccgg
     6121 cgtggaacac gttggccacg cgcaggccga actgctcgga cagatcggaa atgcccttga
     6181 gcacgcccgg cagctcgcgg cgcgggatgg tgccgtccat gcagtagtag tccggcgaaa
     6241 tacggccgac cgccgggaag gcattcttgc gcccggccca gaagcgcacg cgctcggctt
     6301 cgtccttggc caggcgcact tcggtggcgc cggccagctt gagcacttcg ctgacgcgcg
     6361 cgcagtcgtc gtgcacgtcg gcttccacgc catccagttc gcagagcagg atcgcttcgg
     6421 catccaccgg gtagccggcg tggatgaagt cctcggcggc gcggatcgac aggttgtcca
     6481 tcatttccag gccgccgggg atgatgccgg cggcgatgat gtcacccacc gcacgcccgg
     6541 ccttttccac cgagtcgaac gcggccagca gcaccttggc cacctgcggc ttgggcagca
     6601 gcttgaccgt cacctcggtg acgatgccga gcatgccctc ggagccggtg aacagcgcca
     6661 agaggtcgaa gcccggtgaa tccagcgcgt cggagccgag cgtcatgcgc tcaccttcga
     6721 cggtgaggat ttccaccttg agcaggttgt gcacggtcag gccgtatttc aggcagtgca
     6781 cgccaccggc gttctcggcg acgttgccgc cgatcgagca ggcgatctgc gacgagggat
     6841 ccggcgcgta gtacagctca tggggcgcgg cggcctggga aatcgccagg ttgcgcacgc
     6901 cgggctggac gcgggcgaag cgcccggccg ggtcgacctc gagaatcttg ttgaagcgcg
     6961 ccatcaccag caggatgccc tgctccagcg gcaacgcacc gccggacagt ccggtgccgg
     7021 cgccgcgggc gaccaccggc acaccgcgct ggtggcagag cttgagcagg gtttcgacct
     7081 gctcgacccg ctcgggcagc accaccagca tcggcgtggt gcggtaggcc gacaggccgt
     7141 cgcattcgta cggcttgagg tcttcgccgc gatggaggat ttccaggtcc ggcagcgcgc
     7201 gctgcagctc ggccagcagg gcggccttgt cgaccttggg caacgcgccg tcgacgcgtt
     7261 cgtcgtagag gatattcatg cagattcgcc gctctcgtac ggtcacccca gcacggccgc
     7321 tgcggtgaga tgccgcatct ttagccggcc cgggcggcgg cgtccatgcc agcgacaact
     7381 ggtcctacca gtttttgtag tgaggccctg caaggcacta cgcgaaaccc gctccgaccg
     7441 gcgccactgc acatctgcag gcactgaggc taaactcgcc ggcaactggt cctaccagct
     7501 gtggagaacc ctgcatgctg agcgaaaaac acaatgaccg tcgtcaagtc gccgacgtgg
     7561 tggccgagcg catcgaacgc ttgatcgtcg atggcgtgct caaggtcggc caggcgctgc
     7621 cctccgagcg gcgtctgtgc gagaagctcg gcatctcgcg gtcggcgctg cgcgagggcc
     7681 tgcgggtgct gcgcgggcgc ggcatcatcg agacggcgca gggccgcggc tcctttgttg
     7741 cgcagctgtc tgacagccac gacgccagcc cgctgatgca cctgttcaac tcgcagccgc
     7801 gcacgcttta cgacctgctc gaagtgcgcg ccctgctcga gggcgaatcg gcacggctgg
     7861 cggcgctgcg cgggaccgag gcggatttca tcctgctgcg ccggcgctac gaggaaatgc
     7921 tcgccgcgca cgccgatggc gaaggcgccg acccgcgtga acatgcccgg ctggaccacg
     7981 cctttcacct ggccatctgc gaggcctcgc acaacccggt gctggtgcac accctgcagt
     8041 cgctcaccga tttgatgctc agcaccgtgt tcgcctcggt gaacaacctc tatcaccggc
     8101 cggcccccaa gcggcagatc gatcgccagc attcgcggct ctaccatgcc gtcaccgagc
     8161 gtctgccgga tcaggcgcag cgcgcggcgc gcgaccacat ccacagcatt cgcgacaacc
     8221 tcaaggaaat cgagcaggag gagcagcgac tggtgcgggc gaccatgcgg ttggagggtt
     8281 gggcgtaaa
//
LOCUS       sequence006            93824 bp    DNA     linear   BCT 12-MAY-2021
DEFINITION  Stutzerimonas balearica 3300027365_7 DNA, contig: sequence006.
ACCESSION   sequence006
VERSION     sequence006.1
KEYWORDS    .
SOURCE      Stutzerimonas balearica 3300027365_7
  ORGANISM  Stutzerimonas balearica 3300027365_7
            .
COMMENT     Annotated by DFAST (https://dfast.nig.ac.jp).
FEATURES             Location/Qualifiers
     source          1..93824
                     /mol_type="genomic DNA"
                     /organism="Stutzerimonas balearica"
                     /strain="3300027365_7"
     CDS             333..719
                     /product="B-type flagellar protein FliS"
                     /inference="COORDINATES:ab initio
                     prediction:MetaGeneAnnotator"
                     /inference="similar to AA sequence:UniProtKB:Q9I4N6"
                     /transl_table=11
                     /codon_start=1
                     /translation="MNAMAAMRQYQQVGVKAQVTEADPHRLIQMLMQGGLDRIAQARGA
                     MLRQAYAEKGVLIGKAINIVGGLRDVLDKEAGGELAENLERLYEYMTMRLFEASRHNDV
                     SKLDEVASLLSEVKNGWDAIGPNA"
                     /locus_tag="LOCUS_00370"
                     /gene="fliS"
                     /note="Q9I4N6 B-type flagellar protein FliS (Pseudomonas
                     aeruginosa PAO1) [pid:68.5%, q_cov:96.9%, s_cov:98.4%,
                     Eval:3.6e-43]"
                     /note="MGA_44"
     CDS             complement(801..1082)
                     /product="UPF0345 protein"
                     /inference="COORDINATES:ab initio
                     prediction:MetaGeneAnnotator"
                     /inference="similar to AA sequence:UniProtKB:Q9I3E3"
                     /transl_table=11
                     /codon_start=1
                     /translation="MFKVNEYFDGTVKSIAFDMAEGPATVGVMAPGEYEFGTSQLEVMH
                     VIAGSLDVKLPDAEDYRTFAAGTQFTVPANSKFQLKVAVDTAYLCEYR"
                     /locus_tag="LOCUS_00380"
                     /note="Q9I3E3 UPF0345 protein (Pseudomonas aeruginosa PAO1)
                     [pid:79.6%, q_cov:100.0%, s_cov:100.0%, Eval:4.2e-39]"
                     /note="MGA_45"
     CDS             1550..2155
                     /product="hypothetical protein"
                     /inference="COORDINATES:ab initio
                     prediction:MetaGeneAnnotator"
                     /inference="similar to AA sequence:RefSeq:WP_005769634.1"
                     /transl_table=11
                     /codon_start=1
                     /translation="MNLKGCVVGALLMLPLLSVQAAEGWELAKEEDGVKVYLQTVPGSK
                     YKAYRGVAMMDTDVATLKKLQEDVGGACAWIHECKEQKLLKQEGSTAVTYTRFNTPWPV
                     TPRDSVVQVTESELKNGGLRRDLKGLPQYLPEEDGYVRVSEVEGFWEMNPQPGGEVEVI
                     YQVHTEPGGSVPSWLANKFVVEAPLNTLRNLRERAEKR"
                     /locus_tag="LOCUS_00390"
                     /note="WP_005769634.1 hypothetical protein ([Pseudomonas
                     syringae] pv. tomato str. DC3000) [pid:59.4%, q_cov:95.5%,
                     s_cov:95.5%, Eval:6.9e-64]"
                     /note="MGA_46"
     CDS             complement(2219..3493)
                     /product="citrate synthase"
                     /inference="COORDINATES:ab initio
                     prediction:MetaGeneAnnotator"
                     /inference="similar to AA sequence:UniProtKB:P14165"
                     /transl_table=11
                     /codon_start=1
                     /translation="MADKKAQLIIEGAAPVELPVYSGTVGPDVIDVRSLGTSTGHFTFD
                     PGFMSTASCESKITYIDGDQGILLHRGYPIEQLAEKSDYLETCYLLLNGELPTVEQKAK
                     FVDTIKNHTIVHEQLKTFLNGFRRDAHPMAVMCGIVGALSAFYHDSLDINNPQHREISA
                     HRLIAKMPTIAAMVYKYSMGQPLMYPRNDLNYAENFLHMMFNTPAEVKPISPVLAKAMD
                     RIFILHADHEQNASTSTVRLAGSTGANPFACIAAGIAALWGPAHGGANEAVLTMLDEIG
                     DVSNIEKFLAKAKDKNDPFKLMGFGHRVYKNFDPRAKVMKQTCDEVLGELGINDPQLEL
                     AMKLEEIALSDPYFAERNLYPNVDFYSGIILKAIGIPTSMFTVIFAMSRTVGWISHWKE
                     MIASGQKIGRPRQLYTGPAKRDLPR"
                     /locus_tag="LOCUS_00400"
                     /gene="gltA"
                     /EC_number="2.3.3.16"
                     /note="P14165 citrate synthase (Pseudomonas aeruginosa
                     PAO1) [pid:89.1%, q_cov:99.3%, s_cov:98.1%, Eval:7.3e-224]"
                     /note="MGA_47"
     CDS             3854..4228
                     /product="succinate dehydrogenase, cytochrome b556 subunit"
                     /inference="COORDINATES:ab initio
                     prediction:MetaGeneAnnotator"
                     /inference="similar to AA sequence:RefSeq:WP_003423585.1"
                     /transl_table=11
                     /codon_start=1
                     /translation="MKSQRPVNLDLRTIKLPITAYTSILHRVSGVILFIGIALMLFALD
                     ASLSSPEGFDEVRGYLSSPLAKLIVWALLSALLYHLVAGIRHLVMDTGHGETLEGGKLG
                     SKIVIIVSAVLIVLAGVWIW"
                     /locus_tag="LOCUS_00410"
                     /note="WP_003423585.1 succinate dehydrogenase, cytochrome
                     b556 subunit (Pseudomonas syringae pv. syringae B728a)
                     [pid:78.2%, q_cov:100.0%, s_cov:100.0%, Eval:2.5e-52]"
                     /note="MGA_48"
     CDS             4222..4590
                     /product="succinate dehydrogenase hydrophobic membrane
                     anchor subunit"
                     /inference="COORDINATES:ab initio
                     prediction:MetaGeneAnnotator"
                     /inference="similar to AA sequence:UniProtKB:Q9I3D6"
                     /transl_table=11
                     /codon_start=1
                     /translation="MVTNVTNFSRSGLYDWMAQRVSAVVLAAYFLFLLGYLIANPGLEF
                     AQWRELFSANWMRIFSLLALVSLSVHAWVGMWTISTDYLTNMAIGKWATGVRFLFQAVC
                     GIAMFTFFVWGVQILWGI"
                     /locus_tag="LOCUS_00420"
                     /gene="sdhD"
                     /note="Q9I3D6 succinate dehydrogenase hydrophobic membrane
                     anchor subunit (Pseudomonas aeruginosa PAO1) [pid:74.6%,
                     q_cov:100.0%, s_cov:100.0%, Eval:5.2e-50]"
                     /note="MGA_49"
     CDS             4594..6366
                     /product="succinate dehydrogenase flavoprotein subunit"
                     /inference="COORDINATES:ab initio
                     prediction:MetaGeneAnnotator"
                     /inference="similar to AA sequence:UniProtKB:Q9I3D5"
                     /transl_table=11
                     /codon_start=1
                     /translation="MANIRTLSFDAIIVGGGGAGMRAALQLSQSGHKTAVVTKVFPTRS
                     HTVSAQGGITCAIASADPNDDWRWHMYDTVKGSDYIGDQDAIEYMCSVGPEAVFELEHM
                     GLPFSRTETGRIYQRPFGGQSKDYGKGGQAARTCAAADRTGHALLHTLYQGNLKNDTTF
                     LNEWYAVDLVKNQDGAVVGVIAICIENGETVYIRSKATVLATGGAGRIYASTTNALINT
                     GDGVGMALRAGVPVQDIEMWQFHPTGIAGAGVLVTEGCRGEGGYLINKHGERFMERYAP
                     NAKDLAGRDVVARSMVKEILAGNGCGPDGDHVMLKLDHLGEEVLHSRLPGICELSKTFA
                     HVDPVVAPVPVVPTCHYMMGGIATNIHGQAITQDANGNDKIIDGLFAVGEVACVSVHGA
                     NRLGGNSLLDLVVFGRAAGLHLEKALKEGIEHRGASETDLDVALARLAGVNERTTGEDV
                     APLRKELQNCMQNYFGVFRTGEYMQKGIAQLSDLRQRIANVKIADKSQAFNTARIEALE
                     LQNLLEVAEATAVAAEARKESRGAHAREDFEERDDENWLCHTLYFPGEKRVGKRAVNFA
                     PKTVPAFEPKVRTY"
                     /locus_tag="LOCUS_00430"
                     /gene="sdhA"
                     /EC_number="1.3.5.1"
                     /note="Q9I3D5 succinate dehydrogenase flavoprotein subunit
                     (Pseudomonas aeruginosa PAO1) [pid:90.8%, q_cov:100.0%,
                     s_cov:100.0%, Eval:0.0e+00]"
                     /note="MGA_50"
     CDS             6377..7081
                     /product="succinate dehydrogenase iron-sulfur subunit"
                     /inference="COORDINATES:ab initio
                     prediction:MetaGeneAnnotator"
                     /inference="similar to AA sequence:RefSeq:WP_003382004.1"
                     /transl_table=11
                     /codon_start=1
                     /translation="MLQVSVYRYNPEQDEKPFMQDFQVNTDGKDLMVLDVLALIKEQDQ
                     GFSYRRSCREGVCGSDGMNINGKNGLACITPLSAVVKGNKLVIRPLPGLPVIRDLVVDM
                     GIFYKQYEKVRPYLMNDTPAPAIERLQSPEEREKLDGLYECILCACCSTSCPSFWWNPD
                     KFLGPAALLQAYRFLADSRDTETENRLAALDDPFSVFRCRGIMNCVSVCPKGLNPTKAI
                     GHVRNMLLQSAT"
                     /locus_tag="LOCUS_00440"
                     /gene="sdhB"
                     /note="WP_003382004.1 succinate dehydrogenase iron-sulfur
                     subunit ([Pseudomonas syringae] pv. tomato str. DC3000)
                     [pid:90.9%, q_cov:99.1%, s_cov:99.1%, Eval:3.2e-125]"
                     /note="MGA_51"
     CDS             7371..10184
                     /product="2-oxoglutarate dehydrogenase subunit E1"
                     /inference="COORDINATES:ab initio
                     prediction:MetaGeneAnnotator"
                     /inference="similar to AA sequence:RefSeq:WP_003087413.1"
                     /transl_table=11
                     /codon_start=1
                     /translation="MQRMWDSAHLSGGNAAYVEELYELYLHDPNAVPEEWRNYFQKLPS
                     STGAADVSHSTVRDHFVLLAKNQRRAQPVSAGAVSSEHEKKQVEVLRLIQAYRLRGHQA
                     AQLDPLSLQQRPVPADLSINNYGLTDGDLDTVFRTGDLAIGKDQATLREIVEALQETYC
                     RTIGAEFAHIVDSEQRNWFIQRVESVRGRPQFSAEIKSHLLERLTAAEGLEKYLGTKYP
                     GTKRFGLEGGESLIPLLDELIQRSGSYGVKEVVIGMAHRGRLNVLVNTLGKNPRDLFDE
                     FEGKKVEGLSSGDVKYHQGFSSNVMTPGGEIHLAMAFNPSHLEIVSPVVEGSVRARQDR
                     RYDPVGDKVLPITIHGDAAFAGQGVVMETFQMSQTRAFKTGGTIRLVVNNQVGFTTSKQ
                     EDARSTEYATDVAKMIQAPIFHVNADDPEAVLFVSQLAVDYRMQFKRDIVIDLVCYRRR
                     GHNEADEPSGTQPLMYQKIAKQRTTREHYADALISAGVLSSEEVQARVDEYRQALDNGL
                     HVVKSLVKEPNPELFVDWRPYLGHAWTARHDTSFDLKTLQELANKLLQVPEGFVVQRQV
                     SKILEDRTKMAAGAMPINWGFAETMAYATLLFEGHPVRITGQDVGRGTFSHRHAALHNQ
                     KDGSTFIPLQHLYQEQPNFTLYDSFLSEEAVLAFEYGYATTTPNALVVWEAQFGDFANG
                     AQVVIDQFISSGEAKWGRLCGLTMLLPHGYEGQGPEHSSARLERYLQLCAEHNIQVCVP
                     STPAQVYHMLRRQAIRPLRKPLVALTPKSLLRHKLAISTLEELTQGSFQTVLPEIDPID
                     AAKVERVVLCSGKVYYDLLEKRRNEGREDIAIIRIEQLYPFPEDDLAEVLAPYQNLKHI
                     VWCQEEPMNQGAWYCSQHHMRRVATAHKKDLFLQYAGREASAAPAVGYASMHAEQQEKL
                     LQDAFTV"
                     /locus_tag="LOCUS_00450"
                     /gene="sucA"
                     /EC_number="1.2.4.2"
                     /note="WP_003087413.1 2-oxoglutarate dehydrogenase subunit
                     E1 (Pseudomonas aeruginosa PAO1) [pid:85.9%, q_cov:100.0%,
                     s_cov:99.5%, Eval:0.0e+00]"
                     /note="MGA_52"
     CDS             10254..11483
                     /product="dihydrolipoyllysine-residue succinyltransferase
                     component of 2-oxoglutarate dehydrogenase complex"
                     /inference="COORDINATES:ab initio
                     prediction:MetaGeneAnnotator"
                     /inference="similar to AA sequence:UniProtKB:Q9I3D2"
                     /transl_table=11
                     /codon_start=1
                     /translation="MAIEIKAPTFPESVADGTVATWHKKPGEAVKRDELIVDIETDKVV
                     MEVLAEADGVLTEIVKNEGDTVLSGELLGKLEAGASAAAAPASAPAAAAAPQAAAESAP
                     AASAEEQILAPAARKLAEENGIDPNSIRGTGKDGRVTKEDVVAAIEAKKSAPAAAAKPA
                     APAAAAPIFAAGDRVEKRVPMTRLRAKVAERLVEAQSSMAMLTTFNEVNMKPIMELRSK
                     YKDLFEKKHNGVRLGFMSFFVKAAVEALKRQPGVNASIDGNDIVYHGYQDIGVAVSSDR
                     GLVVPVLRNAEHMSLAEVEGGIAEFGKKAKAGKLTIEEMTGGTFTISNGGVFGSLLSTP
                     IVNPPQTAILGMHKIQERPMAVNGQVVILPMMYLALSYDHRLIDGKEAVTFLVTMKDLL
                     EDPARLLLDI"
                     /locus_tag="LOCUS_00460"
                     /gene="sucB"
                     /EC_number="2.3.1.61"
                     /note="Q9I3D2 dihydrolipoyllysine-residue
                     succinyltransferase component of 2-oxoglutarate
                     dehydrogenase complex (Pseudomonas aeruginosa PAO1)
                     [pid:81.7%, q_cov:100.0%, s_cov:100.0%, Eval:3.5e-183]"
                     /note="MGA_53"
     CDS             11582..13018
                     /product="dihydrolipoyl dehydrogenase"
                     /inference="COORDINATES:ab initio
                     prediction:MetaGeneAnnotator"
                     /inference="similar to AA sequence:UniProtKB:Q9I3D1"
                     /transl_table=11
                     /codon_start=1
                     /translation="MSEKFDVIVIGAGPGGYVAAIRAAQLGLKTACIEKYKGKDGKLAL
                     GGTCLNVGCIPSKALLDSSYKYHEAHASFDVHGISTGEVKMDVPTMVARKDQIVKNLTG
                     GVSALMKANGVTVFEGHGKLLAGKQVEVTSTDGSVQTLAAENVILASGSTPVNIPPAPV
                     DQKIIVDSTGALDFQTVPGKLGVIGAGVIGLELGSVWARLGAEVTVIEAMDKFLPAADE
                     QIAKEAFKVLSKQGLNILLGARVTGTEIKGDQVTVSYTNAEGEQQQTFDKLIVAVGRRP
                     VTADLLAADSEVTLDERGFIYVDDQCATNVPGVYAIGDVVRGAMLAHKASEEGVMVAER
                     IAGHKTQMNYDLIPSVIYTHPEIAWVGKSEQALKAEGVEVNVGVFPFAASGRAMAANDT
                     AGLVKVIADAKTDRVLGVHVMGPAAAELVQQGAIGMEFGTSAEDLGMMVFSHPTMSEAL
                     HEAALAVNGHAIHIANRKKR"
                     /locus_tag="LOCUS_00470"
                     /gene="lpdG"
                     /EC_number="1.8.1.4"
                     /note="Q9I3D1 dihydrolipoyl dehydrogenase (Pseudomonas
                     aeruginosa PAO1) [pid:85.4%, q_cov:100.0%, s_cov:100.0%,
                     Eval:5.0e-232]"
                     /note="MGA_54"
     CDS             13198..14367
                     /product="succinate--CoA ligase [ADP-forming] subunit beta"
                     /inference="COORDINATES:ab initio
                     prediction:MetaGeneAnnotator"
                     /inference="similar to AA sequence:UniProtKB:P53593"
                     /transl_table=11
                     /codon_start=1
                     /translation="MNLHEYQGKQLFAEYGLPVSKGYAVDSPKEAAEACDKIGGTEWVV
                     KAQVHAGGRGKAGGVKLVRSKDEARAFAQQWLDKRLVTYQTDANGQPVSKILVEAATDI
                     DKELYLGAVVDRSSRRIVFMASTEGGVDIEKVAHDTPEKILKATIDPLVGAQPFQAREL
                     AFQLGLKGDQVKQFVHIFVGLAKLFQDYDLALLEVNPLVIKKDGNLHCLDAKLNIDGNA
                     IYRQPKLRDMADPSQDDPREAHAAKWELNYVALDGNIGCMVNGAGLAMGTMDIVNLHGG
                     RPANFLDVGGGATEERVTEAFKIILSDSNVAAVLVNIFGGIVRCDMIAEGIIGAVREVG
                     VKVPVVVRLEGNNAELGAKMLSESGLNIIGAQSLTDAAIQVVKAAEGKQ"
                     /locus_tag="LOCUS_00480"
                     /gene="sucC"
                     /EC_number="6.2.1.5"
                     /note="P53593 succinate--CoA ligase [ADP-forming] subunit
                     beta (Pseudomonas aeruginosa PAO1) [pid:89.9%, q_cov:99.7%,
                     s_cov:100.0%, Eval:8.6e-200]"
                     /note="MGA_55"
     CDS             14364..15251
                     /product="succinate--CoA ligase [ADP-forming] subunit
                     alpha"
                     /inference="COORDINATES:ab initio
                     prediction:MetaGeneAnnotator"
                     /inference="similar to AA sequence:UniProtKB:Q51567"
                     /transl_table=11
                     /codon_start=1
                     /translation="MSILINKDTKVICQGFTGSQGTFHSEQAIAYGTRMVGGVTPGKGG
                     TMHLGLPVFNTVKEAVEATGADASVIYVPAPFCKDSILEAAFGGIKLIVCITEGIPTLD
                     MLEVKIKCDELGVRLIGPNCPGVITPGECKIGIQPGHIHQPGKVGIVSRSGTLTYEAVK
                     QTTDAGFGQSTCVGIGGDPIPGSSFIDILELFQNDPQTEAIVMIGEIGGSAEEEAAAFI
                     KANVTKPVVSYIAGVTAPAGKRMGHAGAIISGGKGTAEEKFAALQDAGVRTVRSLADIG
                     KALADVTGWEMKGA"
                     /locus_tag="LOCUS_00490"
                     /gene="sucD"
                     /EC_number="6.2.1.5"
                     /note="Q51567 succinate--CoA ligase [ADP-forming] subunit
                     alpha (Pseudomonas aeruginosa PAO1) [pid:91.9%,
                     q_cov:100.0%, s_cov:100.0%, Eval:8.8e-156]"
                     /note="MGA_56"
     CDS             15536..16843
                     /product="branched-chain amino acid transport system 2
                     carrier protein"
                     /inference="COORDINATES:ab initio
                     prediction:MetaGeneAnnotator"
                     /inference="similar to AA sequence:UniProtKB:P19072"
                     /transl_table=11
                     /codon_start=1
                     /translation="MTRLKGFDLVALGFMTFALFLGAGNIIFPPSAGLAAGEHIWQAAA
                     GFLLTGVGLPLLTVVALARVGGGMDRLTAPLGRFAGTLLAIAVYLAIGPLFATPRTAVV
                     SFEMGIAPFTGDSGTPLLIYTLLFFAAVLVLVLNPGRLVENVGKIITPVLLLSLILLGG
                     AALFLPAGEIGVSAESYRSAPMLKGFLEGYLTMDTLGALVFGIVIATAIRDHGVTDAAL
                     VTRYSMIAGVIAAVGLSAVYLALFYLGATSQGIAADAQNGVQVLTTYVQHTFGTTGSLL
                     LAAVITLACLTTAVGLTAACGEFFSNLLPVSYRSVVITFSLFSLLVANQGLTQLISVSV
                     PVLVGLYPLAIVLVALSLADRLWRSPARVMMPVMAVTLVFGFVDGMAAAGFGDAVPAFF
                     GELPLAGQSMGWLLPALITLMLAAAADRLLAAPARV"
                     /locus_tag="LOCUS_00500"
                     /gene="braB"
                     /note="P19072 branched-chain amino acid transport system 2
                     carrier protein (Pseudomonas aeruginosa PAO1) [pid:77.5%,
                     q_cov:95.9%, s_cov:95.4%, Eval:5.1e-180]"
                     /note="MGA_57"
     CDS             16905..17630
                     /product="hypothetical protein"
                     /inference="COORDINATES:ab initio
                     prediction:MetaGeneAnnotator"
                     /inference="similar to AA sequence:RefSeq:WP_003106486.1"
                     /transl_table=11
                     /codon_start=1
                     /translation="MALTELLTPDVAAVIWFVVCWVGYTRYASWRGRDTACLASVLHLY
                     RQDWMQRLLQRDNRIADANVIGNLERNASFFASSTLIILAGILTALGASDRAVSLLADL
                     PLAQPVSRGLSEIKLLGLAVVFVYAFFTFSWCMRQYNFGAVLVASAPMAGERNVNDLER
                     KAFAERAARVLSMAANQFNFGLRAYYFGMATLAWFINPWFFMAVTTGVVLVLYRREFHS
                     DVLKVMVFTPTSLGDTSRE"
                     /locus_tag="LOCUS_00510"
                     /note="WP_003106486.1 hypothetical protein (Pseudomonas
                     aeruginosa PAO1) [pid:77.0%, q_cov:97.5%, s_cov:92.5%,
                     Eval:1.1e-104]"
                     /note="MGA_58"
     CDS             17688..18146
                     /product="hypothetical protein"
                     /inference="COORDINATES:ab initio
                     prediction:MetaGeneAnnotator"
                     /inference="similar to AA sequence:RefSeq:WP_003106488.1"
                     /transl_table=11
                     /codon_start=1
                     /translation="MSDSQILERTQRFLSFLRHCQVLGLSVEHADSKGLTLRLPYNESL
                     IGNPETGGIHGGAITTLMDTTCGISTACALPELEVCPTLDLRIDYMHPAEPGHDVFGFA
                     ECYRVTPHVIFTRGVAYQRDINEPIAHVVGTFMRMGKQAGGRGGEGAA"
                     /locus_tag="LOCUS_00520"
                     /note="WP_003106488.1 hypothetical protein (Pseudomonas
                     aeruginosa PAO1) [pid:77.0%, q_cov:91.4%, s_cov:88.5%,
                     Eval:8.5e-61]"
                     /note="MGA_59"
     CDS             18143..18589
                     /product="thioesterase"
                     /inference="COORDINATES:ab initio
                     prediction:MetaGeneAnnotator"
                     /inference="similar to AA sequence:RefSeq:WP_011072665.1"
                     /transl_table=11
                     /codon_start=1
                     /translation="MTRVDFDAMVRQALETNNYEPLIESVPYAKLIGMQCLRLGDEMVF
                     RLPQNQDNIGNPMLPAIHGGVIAGFMEHSAMLHLLMFMGAPHLPKIIDFSIDYLRAGHY
                     RDTFAACQVWRQGRRVANVAITAWQTHQAEPIATARCHFKIDQA"
                     /locus_tag="LOCUS_00530"
                     /note="WP_011072665.1 thioesterase (Shewanella oneidensis
                     MR-1) [pid:59.4%, q_cov:96.6%, s_cov:89.9%, Eval:1.9e-46]"
                     /note="MGA_60"
     CDS             18646..19881
                     /product="hypothetical protein"
                     /inference="COORDINATES:ab initio
                     prediction:MetaGeneAnnotator"
                     /inference="similar to AA sequence:RefSeq:WP_003114261.1"
                     /transl_table=11
                     /codon_start=1
                     /translation="MDALLILAGLLLMLAGMVWLVTLAFGTSLFWGIGSLMPPFTLAYL
                     FAHWSVARRAVLTVGLGIIPLVVGLSMLAARAPEKLDAILALEWLPQPEAAQPGGLLHG
                     QLNGQAFRPEHGELIDGVLSLRSGSGFYANQEVRIELRKPPADALRLDVLPDDEGPLPT
                     VRIAWLEPGRDLPESRVIQHGYTLHLVLAEQAPNRLVGRFHLVLPPQYATSLSGEVELY
                     TDRLRYRDGQVDRTVDSTDTIAYVLEDYLQRRHASHDVTLTSPLGQLPLAEHAFSLPVE
                     ARVDGVPTHLQLALSKGAEGWRVEDDAYPPLPPAVVQPAEAREPAPVRTPPVRSHDRRK
                     RFSMARLLREPATYDNMLVRAHTERGGVAEGRFAGLDAEGRLRIRRMLGGPGEAYFNLA
                     PGEIVLLEALEP"
                     /locus_tag="LOCUS_00540"
                     /note="WP_003114261.1 hypothetical protein (Pseudomonas
                     aeruginosa PAO1) [pid:51.9%, q_cov:99.8%, s_cov:99.8%,
                     Eval:7.2e-104]"
                     /note="MGA_61"
     CDS             20004..21908
                     /product="chaperone protein HtpG"
                     /inference="COORDINATES:ab initio
                     prediction:MetaGeneAnnotator"
                     /inference="similar to AA sequence:UniProtKB:Q9I3C5"
                     /transl_table=11
                     /codon_start=1
                     /translation="MSVETQKQTLGFQTEVKQLLHLMIHSLYSNKEIFLRELISNASDA
                     ADKLRFEALAKPELLEGGAELKIRLSFDKDAKTVTLEDNGIGMSRDEVIAHLGTIAKSG
                     TADFLKNLTGDQRKDSHLIGQFGVGFYSAFIVADQVDVFTRRAGAAASEGVHWSSKGEG
                     EFEVETIEKAERGTRIVLHLKSGEEEFADGWRLRNIVKKYSDHIALPIELPKEFHGEEK
                     DKPAEPEWETVNRASALWTRPRTEIKDEEYQEFYKHVSHDFENPLAWSHNKVEGKLEYT
                     SLLYVPGRAPFDLYHREAPKGLKLYVQRVFIMDQADEFLPLYLRFIKGVVDSNDLSLNV
                     SREILQKDPVIDSMKSALTKRVLDMLEKLAKDKPDDYKSFWKLFGQVLKEGPAEDFANK
                     EKIAGLLRFGSTSDASGEASVALADYIGRMKDGQDKIYYLTGESYAQVRNSPHLEVFRK
                     KGIEVLLLTDRIDEWLMSYLTEFDGKQFVDVARGDLDLGKLDSEDDKKAQEEIAKAKEG
                     LVERLKNALGEQVSQVRVSHRLTDSPAILAIGEQDLGLQMRQILEASGQKVPDSKPIFE
                     INPQHPLIDKLDGEPDEDRFADLSHILFDQAALAAGDSLKDPAAYVQRLNKLLVELSA"
                     /locus_tag="LOCUS_00550"
                     /gene="htpG"
                     /note="Q9I3C5 chaperone protein HtpG (Pseudomonas
                     aeruginosa PAO1) [pid:90.2%, q_cov:100.0%, s_cov:100.0%,
                     Eval:0.0e+00]"
                     /note="MGA_62"
     CDS             complement(21966..22400)
                     /product="OsmC family protein"
                     /inference="COORDINATES:ab initio
                     prediction:MetaGeneAnnotator"
                     /inference="similar to AA sequence:RefSeq:WP_012582738.1"
                     /transl_table=11
                     /codon_start=1
                     /translation="MASKTITARGQMGSGMNIEVECGNHRLVMDQPRHAAGHDLGPTPL
                     DVILSAIAGCFGTIGRIIAHQQKIDLRGMRFELEADYDPDGLLGRNRDVRPGFEEIRVR
                     VDIDAELSASEKLELLREIERRCPVADNLAHGTRLVSELA"
                     /locus_tag="LOCUS_00560"
                     /note="WP_012582738.1 OsmC family protein (Dictyoglomus
                     turgidum DSM 6724) [pid:34.6%, q_cov:93.8%, s_cov:93.1%,
                     Eval:2.8e-20]"
                     /note="MGA_63"
     CDS             22698..23729
                     /product="hypothetical protein"
                     /inference="COORDINATES:ab initio
                     prediction:MetaGeneAnnotator"
                     /inference="similar to AA sequence:RefSeq:WP_003097898.1"
                     /transl_table=11
                     /codon_start=1
                     /translation="MFRIFTGAALVALCVSAPVQAREYAYSDAHLHYVDFFQETQGMPK
                     LLEAMDEGRIEHVMISGIPVAKKWHENEPKRPRYYAGDDAPVYWYSATDVLVAAAMKEV
                     DPEQRKRFHPFLSGFNPNDKNADAHIRRMLELNPGLWQGIGEIFTRHDDVTALTEGDTP
                     RANNEALTRVYHLAAEFDLPVMLHSNITSKRERNPLYLEELEEPLRNHPHTRFIWAHAG
                     TSMELHRHQEKLEFLLPVVTRLLDEYPNLYIDLSWTMLHPYLIDAKGQPDPKWVELVER
                     HPTRFMLGSDVVGHFENLAEGLADFDPFLDALSESTARKVARDNFLAVLPRERREEVKV
                     SHP"
                     /locus_tag="LOCUS_00570"
                     /note="WP_003097898.1 hypothetical protein (Pseudomonas
                     aeruginosa PAO1) [pid:75.2%, q_cov:93.0%, s_cov:92.7%,
                     Eval:1.4e-147]"
                     /note="MGA_64"
     CDS             23779..24243
                     /product="hypothetical protein"
                     /inference="COORDINATES:ab initio
                     prediction:MetaGeneAnnotator"
                     /inference="similar to AA sequence:RefSeq:WP_003087466.1"
                     /transl_table=11
                     /codon_start=1
                     /translation="MRLISALHLMTAVCLSSSALAEVRLEGEVEYGIFESPQVELEPGE
                     RMLRTGQQPIQRTSVIPARLGTKFGMRYVLAGKREGDAPLTLLYLTPGVVGPDGARHDK
                     FEVVQAMAPAASHDVMAYEFTEPHELAAGEWRFLVFQGDRKLAEQTFEVQ"
                     /locus_tag="LOCUS_00580"
                     /note="WP_003087466.1 hypothetical protein (Pseudomonas
                     aeruginosa PAO1) [pid:66.4%, q_cov:89.0%, s_cov:86.7%,
                     Eval:3.2e-50]"
                     /note="MGA_65"
     CDS             24393..24803
                     /product="hypothetical protein"
                     /inference="COORDINATES:ab initio
                     prediction:MetaGeneAnnotator"
                     /transl_table=11
                     /codon_start=1
                     /translation="MSLRNLNLSKRSALGFGLIGLIVLLLGLFALRQMTSIREEAAKVS
                     NQWLPSITALGDLNQRTMRIRIHTLRLLLDRARVTENRANVNQFVEGLRPVEEAYAKTI
                     FLAEERALFERYQSAREHFEAVLREILRLEAS"
                     /locus_tag="LOCUS_00590"
                     /note="WP_011269183.1 methyl-accepting chemotaxis protein
                     (Pseudomonas syringae pv. syringae B728a) [pid:29.7%,
                     q_cov:85.3%, s_cov:21.8%, Eval:2.0e-09, partial hit]"
                     /note="frameshifted, insertion at around 24804,24791"
                     /note="MGA_66"
     CDS             24854..26005
                     /product="hypothetical protein"
                     /inference="COORDINATES:ab initio
                     prediction:MetaGeneAnnotator"
                     /transl_table=11
                     /codon_start=1
                     /translation="MSEEVRSLITFNNEQAELSAQKADELFGEARLWMILTIIAAGVLT
                     WLLAWAFTRSIVQPLSQAVEVAESVAAGDLRRPIEIEGKDEPARLLAALKSMQGSLRET
                     VQRIADSSNQLASAAEELNVVTEDSTRGLHQQNHEIEQAATAVNEMTTAVDEVASNAVA
                     TSEASRESDATTQRGRQQVIRTVESISLLASDVISTASEVEQLAGQVRDISKVLDVIRS
                     IAEQTNLLALNAAIEAARAGDAGRGFAVVADEVRALAHRTQQSTQEIEQMIGAVHQGTD
                     KAVQAMQTSNQRARSTLDLAQAAGEALEEIASAISQISERNLVIASASEEQAQVAREVD
                     RNLVNIRDLSMQSAAGANQTSAASQELARLAVELNGLVARFSI"
                     /locus_tag="LOCUS_00600"
                     /note="WP_003109962.1 chemotaxis transducer (Pseudomonas
                     aeruginosa PAO1) [pid:57.2%, q_cov:99.5%, s_cov:70.4%,
                     Eval:5.4e-114, partial hit]"
                     /note="frameshifted, deletion at around 24800"
                     /note="MGA_67"
     CDS             26149..27666
                     /product="chemotaxis transducer"
                     /inference="COORDINATES:ab initio
                     prediction:MetaGeneAnnotator"
                     /inference="similar to AA sequence:RefSeq:WP_003109962.1"
                     /transl_table=11
                     /codon_start=1
                     /translation="MLRQLSIALRAGIGFGVVALLVFLLGGFSLQQMSTMQRESQEVNE
                     HWLPAIIQLSELNQEFLRIRAATLRLLVADTDANKRAAVSSINDIKSLFQEARKKADPL
                     IRTAQGQAMLARFDKAVAEYERFQTQIVELALVGDLDGAKALTRGELNQHASEASGAVR
                     ELIEFSRSQAMAAARLSDDTASHAFNGVVVALLLAAILAVALAILLTRSIVQPLNEAVR
                     VAEVVASGDLTHSISIVGRDEPARLLTALASMQDSLRDTIQRIADSSNQLASAAEELNA
                     VTEDSTRGMHQQNDEIQQAATAVNEMTTAVDEVARNAVATSEASRESDATAQHGREQVL
                     RTVESIGLLAEDVTATAAEVEQLAEHVRDISKVLDVIRSIAEQTNLLALNAAIEAARAG
                     DAGRGFAVVADEVRALAHRTQQSTQEIEQMIDSVHQGTDSAVHAMQVSNDRARTTVRAL
                     RWKWPRPPGRRSKASPWRSARSVSATWSSPALRKSRRRSRAKWTATW"
                     /locus_tag="LOCUS_00610"
                     /note="WP_003109962.1 chemotaxis transducer (Pseudomonas
                     aeruginosa PAO1) [pid:44.8%, q_cov:89.3%, s_cov:83.4%,
                     Eval:1.5e-93]"
                     /note="frameshifted, deletion at around 27510"
                     /note="MGA_68"
     CDS             27648..27785
                     /product="hypothetical protein"
                     /inference="COORDINATES:ab initio
                     prediction:MetaGeneAnnotator"
                     /transl_table=11
                     /codon_start=1
                     /translation="MDRNLVNIRDLSLQTSAGANQTTAASQELARLAVDLNTLVARFSV
                     "
                     /locus_tag="LOCUS_00620"
                     /note="WP_003109962.1 chemotaxis transducer (Pseudomonas
                     aeruginosa PAO1) [pid:75.6%, q_cov:100.0%, s_cov:8.3%,
                     Eval:1.5e-12, partial hit]"
                     /note="frameshifted, deletion at around 27510"
                     /note="MGA_69"
     CDS             27970..29019
                     /product="serine/threonine transporter SstT"
                     /inference="COORDINATES:ab initio
                     prediction:MetaGeneAnnotator"
                     /inference="similar to AA sequence:UniProtKB:Q9I273"
                     /transl_table=11
                     /codon_start=1
                     /translation="MSGLSTRLFRFLNRTSLVAQIVVGLIAGVVLALLAPEAARSVGLL
                     GDLFVAALKAAAPILVFTLVAASLANHQRGQPTHIRPILGLYALGTLSAAVTAVVASFL
                     FPTSLTLVSEVSDVVPPSGVAQVLKTLLFNIVDNPVHALLQGNFIGILAWAIALGLAFR
                     SAGESTRSLVSDLSAGVTGIVQLIIRCAPLGIFGLVANILATSGFGVLVGYAQLLAVLV
                     GSMLFVALVLNPVLVYWQIRRNPYPLVFTCLRESGITAFFTRSSAANIPVNLQLCERLG
                     LHKDTYSVSIPLGATINMAGAAITITVLTLAAVHTLGIPVDLPSALLLSLLAAVCAVAR
                     LAWPVVRCC"
                     /locus_tag="LOCUS_00630"
                     /gene="sstT"
                     /note="Q9I273 serine/threonine transporter SstT
                     (Pseudomonas aeruginosa PAO1) [pid:62.4%, q_cov:94.6%,
                     s_cov:80.7%, Eval:7.1e-110]"
                     /note="frameshifted, deletion at around 28980"
                     /note="MGA_70"
     CDS             29013..29198
                     /product="hypothetical protein"
                     /inference="COORDINATES:ab initio
                     prediction:MetaGeneAnnotator"
                     /transl_table=11
                     /codon_start=1
                     /translation="MLIPLACSLFGISNDVSMQVVAVGFIIGVVQDSVETALNSSTDAL
                     FTAASCIAHGDTVDAE"
                     /locus_tag="LOCUS_00640"
                     /note="A0KL02 serine/threonine transporter SstT (Aeromonas
                     hydrophila subsp. hydrophila ATCC 7966) [pid:79.3%,
                     q_cov:95.1%, s_cov:13.9%, Eval:3.3e-20, partial hit]"
                     /note="frameshifted, deletion at around 28980"
                     /note="MGA_71"
     CDS             complement(29336..30553)
                     /product="beta-ketoacyl-[acyl-carrier-protein] synthase I"
                     /inference="COORDINATES:ab initio
                     prediction:MetaGeneAnnotator"
                     /inference="similar to AA sequence:RefSeq:WP_003114255.1"
                     /transl_table=11
                     /codon_start=1
                     /translation="MRRVVITGLGIVSCLGNDKDTVSANLRAGRPGIRYNQAYADMGLR
                     SQVSGSVDINLEELIDRKVMRFMGDAAAYAYLAMEQAVKDAGFSLDDISNPRIGLIAGS
                     GGASTINQMEAIDILREKGVKRIGPYRVPRTMSSTVSACLATPFRIKGLNYSIASACAT
                     SAHCIGHAMEQIQMGKQDVVFAGGGEEEHWSQSCLFDAMGALSSQYNETPEKASRAYDA
                     NRDGFVIAGGGGIVVVEELEHALKRGAKIYAEIVGYGATSDGYDMVAPSGEGALRCMQQ
                     AMSTVEGPIDYLNTHGTSTPVGDVAEIKAVRNMFGDKVPVISSTKSLSGHSLGAAGVHE
                     AIYCMLMMQGNFLAASANIEELDPEVADMPILRETRENAQFDTVMSNSFGFGGTNATLV
                     LKRWKG"
                     /locus_tag="LOCUS_00650"
                     /gene="fabB"
                     /EC_number="2.3.1.41"
                     /note="WP_003114255.1 beta-ketoacyl-[acyl-carrier-protein]
                     synthase I (Pseudomonas aeruginosa PAO1) [pid:86.9%,
                     q_cov:100.0%, s_cov:100.0%, Eval:8.4e-206]"
                     /note="MGA_72"
     CDS             complement(30565..31080)
                     /product="3-hydroxydecanoyl-[acyl-carrier-protein]
                     dehydratase"
                     /inference="COORDINATES:ab initio
                     prediction:MetaGeneAnnotator"
                     /inference="similar to AA sequence:UniProtKB:O33877"
                     /transl_table=11
                     /codon_start=1
                     /translation="MTKQHAFTREDLLRCSRGELFGPGNAQLPAPNMLMVDRITHISEV
                     GGKYGKGELVAELDINPDLWFFGCHFLGDPVMPGCLGLDAMWQLVGFYLGWQGNPGRGR
                     ALGSGEVKFFGQVLPTAKKVTYNIHIKRTINRSLILGIADGTVSVDGREIYSAEGLRVG
                     LFTSTDSF"
                     /locus_tag="LOCUS_00660"
                     /gene="fabA"
                     /EC_number="4.2.1.59"
                     /note="O33877 3-hydroxydecanoyl-[acyl-carrier-protein]
                     dehydratase (Pseudomonas aeruginosa PAO1) [pid:95.9%,
                     q_cov:100.0%, s_cov:100.0%, Eval:5.4e-95]"
                     /note="MGA_73"
     CDS             31093..31293
                     /product="hypothetical protein"
                     /inference="COORDINATES:ab initio
                     prediction:MetaGeneAnnotator"
                     /transl_table=11
                     /codon_start=1
                     /translation="MGPSSKGLAAFTGPGNGGLIINTKHIDCRAVLKVTARQYVPARAP
                     AGAATKLVGYFNTTGMAAKNY"
                     /locus_tag="LOCUS_00670"
                     /note="MGA_74"
     CDS             31449..32471
                     /product="glycerol-3-phosphate dehydrogenase [NAD(P)+]"
                     /inference="COORDINATES:ab initio
                     prediction:MetaGeneAnnotator"
                     /inference="similar to AA sequence:UniProtKB:Q4ZUV7"
                     /transl_table=11
                     /codon_start=1
                     /translation="MTTKQPIAVLGGGSFGTAIANLLAENGHDVLLWMRDEQQAESIRT
                     LRQNPRYLKGIDLLPAVQATTDLNATLAACELVFVALPSSALRQVLQPCAAQLAGKMLV
                     STTKGIEAQGFMLMSQILEQVAPDARIGVLSGPNLAREVAEHALTATVVASDDEALCRA
                     VQAVLHGRTFRVYASADRFGVELGGALKNVYAIMAGMAAALGMGENTRSMLITRALAEM
                     TRFAVRLGANPMTFLGLAGVGDLIVTCTSSKSRNFQVGYALGQGLSLEEAVSRLGEVAE
                     GVNTIKVLKAKAEELQVYMPLVAGLHAVLFEGRTLDQVIGVLMRGEPKADVDFISTDGF
                     "
                     /locus_tag="LOCUS_00680"
                     /gene="gpsA"
                     /EC_number="1.1.1.94"
                     /note="Q4ZUV7 glycerol-3-phosphate dehydrogenase [NAD(P)+]
                     (Pseudomonas syringae pv. syringae B728a) [pid:79.4%,
                     q_cov:100.0%, s_cov:99.7%, Eval:1.7e-148]"
                     /note="MGA_75"
     CDS             32493..32834
                     /product="lipase"
                     /inference="COORDINATES:ab initio
                     prediction:MetaGeneAnnotator"
                     /inference="similar to AA sequence:RefSeq:WP_003114251.1"
                     /transl_table=11
                     /codon_start=1
                     /translation="MDANRTAERESLILRAVWMLVFFFAWQLAELLLLAVVLLQLVLRL
                     MKGQPDASLQAFGDSLSQYIAQIGRFGTFNTDHKPWPLSDWPTARPADLQAAPRSPSEP
                     EPPRQEPAP"
                     /locus_tag="LOCUS_00690"
                     /note="WP_003114251.1 lipase (Pseudomonas aeruginosa PAO1)
                     [pid:57.6%, q_cov:75.2%, s_cov:75.2%, Eval:1.7e-24]"
                     /note="MGA_76"
     CDS             32831..33289
                     /product="phosphohistidine phosphatase SixA"
                     /inference="COORDINATES:ab initio
                     prediction:MetaGeneAnnotator"
                     /inference="similar to AA sequence:RefSeq:WP_003114250.1"
                     /transl_table=11
                     /codon_start=1
                     /translation="MRLWLLRHGEAEPRARTDAERSLTPHGRDEVTQSAAHLQGRPLQA
                     ILASPYLRAQQTAELVRQALGFAAPIETVNWLTPDTDLRDAMLYLDRRSEQELLLVTHQ
                     PFVGALGGWLVTGSRGDALPMGTASLAELEGEQLAAGLMSLASLRHSR"
                     /locus_tag="LOCUS_00700"
                     /note="WP_003114250.1 phosphohistidine phosphatase SixA
                     (Pseudomonas aeruginosa PAO1) [pid:67.8%, q_cov:100.0%,
                     s_cov:98.7%, Eval:2.8e-51]"
                     /note="MGA_77"
     CDS             33341..33781
                     /product="putative esterase"
                     /inference="COORDINATES:ab initio
                     prediction:MetaGeneAnnotator"
                     /inference="similar to AA sequence:UniProtKB:Q9I3A4"
                     /transl_table=11
                     /codon_start=1
                     /translation="MGIWKREPDLAQLHENRKNTISELLDIRFEAFDDESITASMPVDS
                     RTHQPFGLLHGGASVVLAETLGSMASYHCIDTSRFYCVGLEVNANHLRGLRSGRVTGVC
                     RPVHLGRSTHVWDIRLTGDDGKASCISRLTVAIVPLPTTATS"
                     /locus_tag="LOCUS_00710"
                     /EC_number="3.1.2.-"
                     /note="Q9I3A4 putative esterase (Pseudomonas aeruginosa
                     PAO1) [pid:78.6%, q_cov:95.9%, s_cov:96.6%, Eval:1.8e-62]"
                     /note="MGA_78"
     CDS             33917..34726
                     /product="hydrolase"
                     /inference="COORDINATES:ab initio
                     prediction:MetaGeneAnnotator"
                     /inference="similar to AA sequence:RefSeq:WP_003087496.1"
                     /transl_table=11
                     /codon_start=1
                     /translation="MSQRIFFAHANGFPCATYGKMFDALAPDFEVTHIGLHGHDPLFPV
                     DDNWTNLVEELAQRLSRLDQPVWGVGHSMGGILHYHTALRHPELYRGVVMLDSPVPTWF
                     DQTVIWLAKRLGFIDRLTPAGRTLGRRERFDDRQQARDYFADKSLFRDFDPECLDAYVE
                     HGLTEDEQGLRLRFDPETEIRIYRSVPHLTPGWPPTLQVPVAMVRGEKSNVVMPHHSYL
                     LRLMPHGRALSVPGGHMFPFERPLETAGVLRQLLGEWSEASLRGRFA"
                     /locus_tag="LOCUS_00720"
                     /note="WP_003087496.1 hydrolase (Pseudomonas aeruginosa
                     PAO1) [pid:66.0%, q_cov:97.8%, s_cov:98.1%, Eval:2.8e-102]"
                     /note="MGA_79"
     CDS             34723..35580
                     /product="hydrolase"
                     /inference="COORDINATES:ab initio
                     prediction:MetaGeneAnnotator"
                     /inference="similar to AA sequence:RefSeq:WP_003097867.1"
                     /transl_table=11
                     /codon_start=1
                     /translation="MSVPFEETRLTLPHTEIAAHLYGPVDGRPVIALHGWLDNAASFHR
                     LAPRLDGLRIVALDLPGHGHSQHRPPGATYQIWDYAHDVLQVAEQLGWQRFSLLGHSMG
                     AIVSVLLAGAWPERVERLALIDAFIPYTGEAEAAPVKLGEALKAQLALARKRKPVHASF
                     EQAVAARMKAAVKVSHEAAELLAQRGLMPVPGGYTWRTDPRLTLPSPMRLTRAHALAFA
                     SAVSCPTSLVVAERGLIQEAGMLELARSFPFEVQLMPGGHHLHLDDEAGAARVAAVLGP
                     FLSS"
                     /locus_tag="LOCUS_00730"
                     /note="WP_003097867.1 hydrolase (Pseudomonas aeruginosa
                     PAO1) [pid:68.4%, q_cov:99.6%, s_cov:99.7%, Eval:6.4e-108]"
                     /note="MGA_80"
     CDS             35841..36632
                     /product="DUF4892 domain-containing protein"
                     /inference="COORDINATES:ab initio
                     prediction:MetaGeneAnnotator"
                     /inference="similar to AA sequence:RefSeq:WP_011267384.1"
                     /transl_table=11
                     /codon_start=1
                     /translation="MAALGLIFGAAASAADVPASADLATLPRYPQARIVDYRQEAVPER
                     IYPRDSVRRISGRLRMAAQVAASGQLTTITYRLPETHAGIEAFDQARVKLLEEGAELLY
                     WCEGRDCGASSLWANAIFGRSTLYGPDAQQAYLLARLREPADRLIALYGITRGNGRPYL
                     HVEQLVPDQPLGDILPNAATLLRQLRSAGELRLAGLADEPVADWGALLASMLRLDSTLR
                     VTIAGRAAPAWRDALIAERISARRLELDDSDESGLTIRLLR"
                     /locus_tag="LOCUS_00740"
                     /note="WP_011267384.1 DUF4892 domain-containing protein
                     (Pseudomonas syringae pv. syringae B728a) [pid:52.3%,
                     q_cov:97.7%, s_cov:93.5%, Eval:4.4e-68]"
                     /note="MGA_81"
     CDS             36713..37795
                     /product="AI-2E family transporter"
                     /inference="COORDINATES:ab initio
                     prediction:MetaGeneAnnotator"
                     /inference="similar to AA sequence:RefSeq:WP_003114591.1"
                     /transl_table=11
                     /codon_start=1
                     /translation="MLNNDRLLAQILLLALLGACLWVLAPFASTLFWAAVLAFASWPLM
                     RLLTRWLKGNASLAAGLLTLGWMVLVAIPLVWLGFNIADQIREVNALLHNLQVSGLPAP
                     PAWLGDIPLVGDNLLELWATVDEQGTALFAQLRPYVGQVGNWLLVRSARIGGGMLELAL
                     SLILVFFFYRDGPYLAAFAERMLARLIGDRAEHYLELVAGTIQRVVNGVIGTAAAQAVL
                     AYIGFSIAGVPAALVLGLLTFGFSFVMVPPLVWGPAVGWLVWQGDYGMAVFLGIWGMFV
                     ISGVDNILKPYLISRGGNLPLVVVLLGVFGGILAFGFMGLFLGPTLLAVAYSLLSDWLV
                     KEVPEAAKKEAILPRPEHHP"
                     /locus_tag="LOCUS_00750"
                     /note="WP_003114591.1 AI-2E family transporter (Pseudomonas
                     aeruginosa PAO1) [pid:71.6%, q_cov:90.0%, s_cov:91.3%,
                     Eval:7.1e-137]"
                     /note="MGA_82"
     CDS             complement(37809..38795)
                     /product="hypothetical protein"
                     /inference="COORDINATES:ab initio
                     prediction:MetaGeneAnnotator"
                     /inference="similar to AA sequence:RefSeq:WP_003087542.1"
                     /transl_table=11
                     /codon_start=1
                     /translation="MSKKVALVLGSGGARGYAHIGVIDELERRGYEIGCVAGCSMGAVV
                     GGIYAAGKLGEYRSWIESLDYFDLLRLMDLSFSMGAIRGEKVFGRIREMLGQINIEDLP
                     IPYTAVATDLTHQQEIWFQEGRLELAMRASAAIPSLFTPVVQGTRVLVDGGLLNPLPIV
                     PVVSAHCDLIVAVNLNGNNHRQYPLPEIKRAGRFDNMFTSLSAHLPFWRKEAGDATGAL
                     PHLRETELIDQPPAAPTGQGAPKSAEGATVMDVSGPASLLDLVNQSFDVMQSSLTQYKI
                     AGYPPNVLVNIPKRACRFYEFHKAQELIELGRIVTCDALSAYEQEGA"
                     /locus_tag="LOCUS_00760"
                     /note="WP_003087542.1 hypothetical protein (Pseudomonas
                     aeruginosa PAO1) [pid:66.6%, q_cov:100.0%, s_cov:100.0%,
                     Eval:5.8e-127]"
                     /note="MGA_83"
     CDS             38944..39978
                     /product="selenide, water dikinase"
                     /inference="COORDINATES:ab initio
                     prediction:MetaGeneAnnotator"
                     /inference="similar to AA sequence:UniProtKB:Q889F7"
                     /transl_table=11
                     /codon_start=1
                     /translation="MSEPIRLTQYSHGAGCGCKISPKVLDVILAGSGAQNLDPRLWVGN
                     ASRDDAAVYGIDEERGVVSTTDFFMPIVDDPFDFGRIAATNAISDIYAMGGDPLMAIAI
                     LGWPVNVLPPEVAREVVAGGRAACDAAGIPLAGGHSIDAPEPIFGLAVTGVVDKRHMKR
                     NDTAALGCRLYLTKPLGIGILTTAEKKAKLRAEDVGLARDWMCTLNSAGSRFARLEGVR
                     AMTDVTGFGLLGHLVEMADGSGLTAQIEYARVPRLPGVEYYLEQGCVPGGSQRNFDSYG
                     HRIAELASTQRDLLCDPQTSGGLLVAVAPEGEAEFLALAAELGLDLAPIGELVEARSHA
                     VEVR"
                     /locus_tag="LOCUS_00770"
                     /gene="selD"
                     /EC_number="2.7.9.3"
                     /note="Q889F7 selenide, water dikinase ([Pseudomonas
                     syringae] pv. tomato str. DC3000) [pid:81.9%, q_cov:99.7%,
                     s_cov:99.7%, Eval:2.2e-164]"
                     /note="MGA_84"
     CDS             39978..41081
                     /product="tRNA 2-selenouridine synthase"
                     /inference="COORDINATES:ab initio
                     prediction:MetaGeneAnnotator"
                     /inference="similar to AA sequence:UniProtKB:Q4ZYK5"
                     /transl_table=11
                     /codon_start=1
                     /translation="MRPDTSDYRAIFLSDIPMMDARAPVEFAKGAFPGVVNLPLMNDAE
                     RQKVGTCYKQHGQKAALELGHRLVSGKVKDERMQAWAAFTEQHPNGYLYCFRGGLRSQI
                     VQQWLREAGIDYPRVVGGYKAMRHFLLDTLDQAVAECDFVLVGGMTGTGKTEVLAQLDN
                     SLDLEGLANHRGSSFGKRATPQPAQIDFENALAIRLLKYRAAGTQQFVIEDEARLVGRC
                     SIPLPLFQGMQAYPLVWLEDSLEGRIERILKDYVIDLCAEFVSEFGDTGFAAFAERLQQ
                     SLVNIQKRLGGECYKRLALLMDQALAEQSRSGEVDLHRAWIEALLAEYYDPMYAYQRQS
                     KAQRIEFSGPQGEVVEYLRQRASKRQA"
                     /locus_tag="LOCUS_00780"
                     /gene="selU"
                     /EC_number="2.9.1.-"
                     /note="Q4ZYK5 tRNA 2-selenouridine synthase (Pseudomonas
                     syringae pv. syringae B728a) [pid:71.9%, q_cov:99.5%,
                     s_cov:100.0%, Eval:5.0e-154]"
                     /note="MGA_85"
     CDS             41105..41389
                     /product="lipoprotein"
                     /inference="COORDINATES:ab initio
                     prediction:MetaGeneAnnotator"
                     /inference="similar to AA sequence:RefSeq:WP_003316607.1"
                     /transl_table=11
                     /codon_start=1
                     /translation="MTMKIVVAVPVLALLLAGCAGKTAYRDSCAAELEAAWKEQSLAEA
                     EGFAGTVSYTKAMALLTAAKTQQQFEGFRSCTEKARKARFYLSESRAGR"
                     /locus_tag="LOCUS_00790"
                     /note="WP_003316607.1 lipoprotein (Pseudomonas syringae pv.
                     syringae B728a) [pid:68.5%, q_cov:97.9%, s_cov:100.0%,
                     Eval:4.6e-30]"
                     /note="MGA_86"
     CDS             complement(41359..41541)
                     /product="hypothetical protein"
                     /inference="COORDINATES:ab initio
                     prediction:MetaGeneAnnotator"
                     /transl_table=11
                     /codon_start=1
                     /translation="MGTPFPFDGPMLLATRIGAKRLKPLMTNPSHPSARRLARAGTVAK
                     PGTDAVQRPARDSLK"
                     /locus_tag="LOCUS_00800"
                     /note="MGA_87"
     CDS             41540..42457
                     /product="hypothetical protein"
                     /inference="COORDINATES:ab initio
                     prediction:MetaGeneAnnotator"
                     /inference="similar to AA sequence:RefSeq:WP_003114741.1"
                     /transl_table=11
                     /codon_start=1
                     /translation="MQARLEACLAAVNQVVLGKESQVRLAVTCLLARGHLLLEDLPGMG
                     KTTLSHALARVMGLSFQRIQFTSDLLPGDILGTSVFDKNSGGFVFHPGPIFAELVLADE
                     INRATPKSQSALLEAMEEGQVTIEGATRALPQPFFVIATQNPVSQSGTFALPESQLDRF
                     LMRLSLGYPARAAERALLQGQSRRELLPELQPLLDHAALAAIQQDVAQVRVSDALVDYV
                     LRLAEATRSQPQFAWGLSPRGSLALLAAARAWAYLDRRDYVIPEDVQAVLPAVLGHRLR
                     ESADASGHGGGALVQWLLREVPAL"
                     /locus_tag="LOCUS_00810"
                     /note="WP_003114741.1 hypothetical protein (Pseudomonas
                     aeruginosa PAO1) [pid:82.1%, q_cov:98.7%, s_cov:98.7%,
                     Eval:3.9e-138]"
                     /note="MGA_88"
     CDS             42486..43442
                     /product="hypothetical protein"
                     /inference="COORDINATES:ab initio
                     prediction:MetaGeneAnnotator"
                     /inference="similar to AA sequence:RefSeq:WP_003114742.1"
                     /transl_table=11
                     /codon_start=1
                     /translation="MRLLPRFRDRWLLQRIPPAPSVRLDQRRIFIMPTRTGLAFLGALL
                     LMMLAAINYQNSLAYAMTFLLGSLFLVSILHTWRNLAGLVLHAGGASAAFVGEQARLKV
                     RLESRGRSYQAVAVGWPASGMRLLDVPAAGSLEVELDLPATTRGWLRPGRLRVESRFPL
                     GLLVAWSWVDLQLAALVYPRPLVAELPSMPGLDTGEGVQARGAGADDYQGLRHWQPGDS
                     RRRLNWKAFSRGQGLLVKDFAALAGSDPELDFTALAGDVETRLSTLCHWVVQLSAYGQP
                     FSLSLPGERLGPASGSEHQQRCLRALALYASKPESAV"
                     /locus_tag="LOCUS_00820"
                     /note="WP_003114742.1 hypothetical protein (Pseudomonas
                     aeruginosa PAO1) [pid:61.1%, q_cov:98.1%, s_cov:98.7%,
                     Eval:3.8e-99]"
                     /note="MGA_89"
     CDS             43439..45436
                     /product="protein-glutamine gamma-glutamyltransferase"
                     /inference="COORDINATES:ab initio
                     prediction:MetaGeneAnnotator"
                     /inference="similar to AA sequence:UniProtKB:Q9HZX3"
                     /transl_table=11
                     /codon_start=1
                     /translation="MTAAALTPRNSLIWLLVAQVLVILPHLGHLPLWIIALWLACASWR
                     VQIFRMRARYPRGWAKALMMLGAGFGVYFSRGSLVGLEAGVVLLIAAFILKLVEMRTRR
                     DALVLVFLGLFAVVTSYLFEDGLLAGLYSLLPVTALLAALIGLQQSSLVTRPWPILRLA
                     GTLLLQAVPVMVLLFLFFPRLPPLWSLPQAPERGSTGLSDSMAPGDIASLGQSAALAFR
                     VSFDGAAPPLEALYWRAVTFERFDGRRWSQSRPAQLLAAPDWQPSGAPVAYSVVMEPSG
                     RPWLYSLDVPQVEGVPARLMADFHLQTPRPINQPLLYRARSWPAARREAQTAPASLGRS
                     LSLPGSGNPRSRAWAAELLGEGGQPEVIVQAVLRHFHREPYRYTLRPPTLGEHAVDEFL
                     FETRAGFCEHYAGAMAFVLRAAGIPARVVAGYQGGEFNPAGDYLTVRQFDAHAWVEYWT
                     AERGWVSVDPTFQVAPERVERGLQEALAGERALFDDEPLSLLRFRGIGWIDRLRFSWDS
                     LNYGWQRWVLGYQADTQSGLLQRWFGNVDGTRLGIGLVAAIGGLLGLLALLLLKPWQRG
                     DPQLREFQRFERLLARHGIMRAPGEGPRSFAQRAAHQLPDQAAAIDRFVRCYEAQRYAG
                     QDGRADELPAALRQLRRALPWRRRRSDRPV"
                     /locus_tag="LOCUS_00830"
                     /gene="tgpA"
                     /EC_number="2.3.2.13"
                     /note="Q9HZX3 protein-glutamine gamma-glutamyltransferase
                     (Pseudomonas aeruginosa PAO1) [pid:62.5%, q_cov:95.3%,
                     s_cov:94.9%, Eval:2.0e-232]"
                     /note="MGA_90"
     CDS             45554..46351
                     /product="acyl-CoA thioesterase"
                     /inference="COORDINATES:ab initio
                     prediction:MetaGeneAnnotator"
                     /inference="similar to AA sequence:RefSeq:WP_011267408.1"
                     /transl_table=11
                     /codon_start=1
                     /translation="MTLREMLQAVRDNPQAVTVPASWGQGRAGFGGLAAALVYEVMRAQ
                     VPEGRPLRSLAITFVGPLAVDEPVSLEAQVLREGKAVSQMLGKAVQSGQVVTLVQGSFG
                     APRSSSIEVAAEPAPAMPPLEACQALPYIPGVVPAFTQHLEMRWGLGGLPFSGNPSREM
                     GGWVRQRGESTGEAMNEAHLLALVDAWPPALLPHLKSFAPASSLTWTIEFVQPLPLLDS
                     HDWCQYRALIEHARDGYGHCAAALWTPAGELIALSRQTVTVFG"
                     /locus_tag="LOCUS_00840"
                     /note="WP_011267408.1 acyl-CoA thioesterase (Pseudomonas
                     syringae pv. syringae B728a) [pid:61.9%, q_cov:100.0%,
                     s_cov:100.0%, Eval:2.8e-94]"
                     /note="MGA_91"
     CDS             complement(46358..47830)
                     /product="methyl-accepting chemotaxis protein"
                     /inference="COORDINATES:ab initio
                     prediction:MetaGeneAnnotator"
                     /inference="similar to AA sequence:RefSeq:WP_011267410.1"
                     /transl_table=11
                     /codon_start=1
                     /translation="MLVWIRDLSLKYKFWALNMVSFVITLLLVLFAIQLEQSSRATTAQ
                     AEAASRAALLASWPAEAALPSLPGLQVFAPGEPIRLDTGSLPATPGWHALDHERLLGDQ
                     PVIGVHLVARGDGSHIAMPVAVPSVSQVLAEHFFNYAVAVAVLMLGLLAASQLLIRFLL
                     SHLNTLKDVMLHVERSGDLAARVPLDSRDEVGQMAGAFNAMQNGYQRIVGTVAQAAARL
                     DEGASRLAASMSDVRQGMLGQQSETDQAATAINEMSATVYNIAEHAGATRDESQNADQL
                     ASAGHQVVARVEQSISSLSTGVQQTAETIEQLASDSQRINGVVSAIHGIAEQTNLLALN
                     AAIEAARAGEMGRGFAVVADEVRSLAKRVQDSTNEITDMIGNLQGMTRDAVEFMRESQL
                     KADDCVREAREAAQALEAITSAVAQMRDSNVQIAVAAEQQSQVAEELNRSVTGIRDVTE
                     QTVQQTVASASTSAELAALSGELSRAIGQLRL"
                     /locus_tag="LOCUS_00850"
                     /note="WP_011267410.1 methyl-accepting chemotaxis protein
                     (Pseudomonas syringae pv. syringae B728a) [pid:58.0%,
                     q_cov:100.0%, s_cov:100.0%, Eval:2.3e-147]"
                     /note="MGA_92"
     CDS             complement(47936..48745)
                     /product="preprotein translocase subunit TatD"
                     /inference="COORDINATES:ab initio
                     prediction:MetaGeneAnnotator"
                     /inference="similar to AA sequence:RefSeq:WP_011103918.1"
                     /transl_table=11
                     /codon_start=1
                     /translation="MELIDIGVNLTHPSFSHDPAGVVERAAAAGVRQLVLTGTSLAESE
                     AALALCRALDDSGRQLFCTAGVHPHDASQWSATTADALQALYQEDRVRAVGECGLDFNR
                     DFSPREQQERALEAQLQLAAETGLPVFLHERDASQRLAEILRPYRDHLGAAVVHCFTGE
                     RHALFDYLDLDLHIGITGWICDERRGSHLHALVREIPRGRLMLETDAPYLLPRTLRPKP
                     KSGHNEPAYLTEVLREVARHRGESEADLATHTSACARAFFALPAPDR"
                     /locus_tag="LOCUS_00860"
                     /note="WP_011103918.1 preprotein translocase subunit TatD
                     ([Pseudomonas syringae] pv. tomato str. DC3000) [pid:69.8%,
                     q_cov:98.5%, s_cov:95.3%, Eval:1.7e-102]"
                     /note="MGA_93"
     CDS             48930..50309
                     /product="lytic transglycosylase F"
                     /inference="COORDINATES:ab initio
                     prediction:MetaGeneAnnotator"
                     /inference="similar to AA sequence:RefSeq:WP_003114749.1"
                     /transl_table=11
                     /codon_start=1
                     /translation="MLVTGSAAARVVGPDPWHAGASSVRDLAHIRRSGVLRVLINQSRN
                     SSGEIKGEAIGVEYARLRAFEQFLDRGRGEGQGITLKLIPKAKDQLLAALQRGEGDLVA
                     PGELIDTRNSRGLSRSRPVVRDVDMVLVGRKGGPQYQRLEQLSGRSLALPPGSAAGRAV
                     NELNERLLARGLAPIVVEWVDPTLAVEDVLEMVQAGIYPVTAVERTIAERWAKVMPRLR
                     IDDRVRLGNQADMHWFVRKEASMLRASIDRFLKDYRPPENQDAAFERVYRRLYKVQYPL
                     DRVGRQRLEKVRPTLQRYAAKMELDWLNLAAVAFKESTLNPAAKGSGGATGLMQVTQAT
                     ARNLGVADIHKLDNNVYASAKYLASIRRQYFASPRLNERERMAFTLAAYNLGPQRVQSM
                     RAEARRRGLDPNQWFFQVERVAMETVGMGVVAYVNSVNKYYLAYNRERYLLEVDSRSAA
                     N"
                     /locus_tag="LOCUS_00870"
                     /note="WP_003114749.1 lytic transglycosylase F (Pseudomonas
                     aeruginosa PAO1) [pid:64.1%, q_cov:98.0%, s_cov:94.7%,
                     Eval:6.7e-162]"
                     /note="MGA_94"
     CDS             complement(50315..51337)
                     /product="lipase chaperone"
                     /inference="COORDINATES:ab initio
                     prediction:MetaGeneAnnotator"
                     /inference="similar to AA sequence:UniProtKB:Q01725"
                     /transl_table=11
                     /codon_start=1
                     /translation="MKRILVVGILAALAAVPLFWLTPPAPAPSPAAQEQAAASPVVLDA
                     HGANQALPAAAVKRAAAPAALPLSFRGTRIDGELPVDASGNLVVTEGVRRLFDYFLSTL
                     GEEPLSSSVLRLRTYLEQQLPPAAAEQAGALLTRYLNYKRQLLDLERGFPRADDIDALQ
                     RRLQAVQALRARLFSPQTHQAFFAVEEQYDRYGLERLAIRLNPALTAQQKGQALDRLHE
                     SLPDELKDAIVPGLQQALREQSARLQASGGTPQALRQLRQQLVGNAATQRLEALDASRD
                     QWRQRLAAYRVEKRRIEASRGLSEQDKTRAVAQLAAERFDETERLRLDAAERLAAAREG
                     "
                     /locus_tag="LOCUS_00880"
                     /gene="lifO"
                     /note="Q01725 lipase chaperone (Pseudomonas aeruginosa
                     PAO1) [pid:52.7%, q_cov:77.1%, s_cov:77.1%, Eval:9.0e-70]"
                     /note="MGA_95"
     CDS             complement(51385..52323)
                     /product="lactonizing lipase"
                     /inference="COORDINATES:ab initio
                     prediction:MetaGeneAnnotator"
                     /inference="similar to AA sequence:UniProtKB:P26876"
                     /transl_table=11
                     /codon_start=1
                     /translation="MKNKNRLLALSLCATCVAGLSEAQTAAAAGYTETRYPIVLTHGML
                     GFDSLLGVDYWYGIPRALRRDGAEVYVTEVSQLNTSELRGEELLEQVEEIVALSGKPKV
                     NLIGHSHGGPTIRYVAAVRPDLVASVTSVGAPHKGSAVADMIRQVPEGSAGEAFLAGLT
                     NTMGALINFLSGSNSSTPQNALGSLESLNSEGAARFNAKYPQGIPTSACGEGAYVVKGV
                     RYYSWSGTSPLTNPLDVSDAMMGAGSLAFDEANDGLVGRCSSHLGMVIRDNYRMNHLDE
                     VNQVLGLTSLFETDPVSVYRQHANRLRNAGL"
                     /locus_tag="LOCUS_00890"
                     /gene="lip"
                     /EC_number="3.1.1.3"
                     /note="P26876 lactonizing lipase (Pseudomonas aeruginosa
                     PAO1) [pid:77.2%, q_cov:99.0%, s_cov:99.4%, Eval:1.5e-132]"
                     /note="MGA_96"
     CDS             complement(52615..53112)
                     /product="transcription elongation factor GreB"
                     /inference="COORDINATES:ab initio
                     prediction:MetaGeneAnnotator"
                     /inference="similar to AA sequence:UniProtKB:Q9HZY5"
                     /transl_table=11
                     /codon_start=1
                     /translation="MSRYRPPRAAGTPLITPEGEARLRAELHELWHVRRPQVTQAVSEA
                     AAQGDRSENAEYTYGKKMLREIDSRVRFLTKRLEKLKVVGERPSDPSRVYFGAWVTLED
                     EDGQQARYRIVGPDELDLKQGLISIDSPLARALVGKALDAEVQVQTPTGPRLWYVISID
                     YP"
                     /locus_tag="LOCUS_00900"
                     /gene="greB"
                     /note="Q9HZY5 transcription elongation factor GreB
                     (Pseudomonas aeruginosa PAO1) [pid:86.1%, q_cov:100.0%,
                     s_cov:98.2%, Eval:1.4e-78]"
                     /note="MGA_97"
     CDS             complement(53162..55663)
                     /product="ABC transporter permease"
                     /inference="COORDINATES:ab initio
                     prediction:MetaGeneAnnotator"
                     /inference="similar to AA sequence:RefSeq:WP_011267415.1"
                     /transl_table=11
                     /codon_start=1
                     /translation="MNAVPGRRTLQLAWRQLLRDARAGELRVLFFALLIAVAASTAIGY
                     FSARLNDAMLLRASEFLGADLVLRGSAPAQPQQVESGLALGLAHARTVEFPSVIATDEQ
                     IQLASIKAADDAYPLRGELRSAAAPFQPEQVGGGPRPGEAWAEARLLTALGLQIGDHIE
                     VGDRSLRLARVLTYEPDRVGDFYSLTPRVLMHLDDLAATGVVQPGSRVSYRDLWRGDAA
                     ALQRYQDAIKPGLQPNQRIETADDSNRQIGGALARAERYLNLASLAAIVLAGVAVALSA
                     ARFASRRYDASALLRCLGLSRHEALALYGAQLGMLGLLASAAGALLGVIAQAGLFYLLR
                     DLLAQEIPAATPWPALAGVATGLVALAGFALPPLASLGRVPPLRVLRRDILPIPPSTWL
                     VYGTAVAALGLIMWRLSLDLRLTLSLLGGGLLATAILGGLLLLALRGLRRLLANSSLVW
                     RLGLGQLMRNPLAAAGQALAFGLILLAMALIALLRGELLDAWQQQLPADAPNHFVLNVL
                     PADKDAFATRIDALAEHAAPLYPVVPGRLVAINGEPVRELVSKDSQGERAVRRDLSLTW
                     SADLPNDNRLVAGHWWQPDATSLPGVSVEAELAESLGLTIGDRLSFTVGGISRDAEVTS
                     LREVNWDSFQPNFYMIFAPGTLKDLPTTYMTSFYLPGGHDRDLVELARDFPSITLLQVD
                     ALLAQLRSILTQVSLAVEYVLVFVLAAGLAVLFAGLQSTLDERVRQGALLRAMGAERAV
                     LVKARRAEFGLLGAVSGVLAALGCELISALLYRFAFDIPWQPHPWLLVLPVIGALLVGG
                     AGLFGTRRALNVSPLRVLREN"
                     /locus_tag="LOCUS_00910"
                     /note="WP_011267415.1 ABC transporter permease (Pseudomonas
                     syringae pv. syringae B728a) [pid:61.5%, q_cov:99.9%,
                     s_cov:99.9%, Eval:3.2e-288]"
                     /note="MGA_98"
     CDS             complement(55660..56346)
                     /product="ABC transporter ATP-binding protein"
                     /inference="COORDINATES:ab initio
                     prediction:MetaGeneAnnotator"
                     /inference="similar to AA sequence:RefSeq:WP_003090949.1"
                     /transl_table=11
                     /codon_start=1
                     /translation="MSGSILIARHLSKVVSSAEGELRILDDLSLELASGDSLAIVGASG
                     SGKSTLLGLLAGLDLPSAGEVLLAGHALERLDEDERARVRGAHVGFVFQSFQLLESLTA
                     EENVMLALELKGAQHARRQAIELLERVGLGLRLHHYPRQLSGGEQQRVALARAFAAQPE
                     LLFADEPTGNLDSQTGAHIIELMFELNRERGTTLVLVTHEERLALRCRRVLRLEGGREV
                     RDEVAQ"
                     /locus_tag="LOCUS_00920"
                     /note="WP_003090949.1 ABC transporter ATP-binding protein
                     (Pseudomonas aeruginosa PAO1) [pid:72.7%, q_cov:96.5%,
                     s_cov:96.9%, Eval:3.0e-80]"
                     /note="MGA_99"
     CDS             56358..56963
                     /product="arylesterase"
                     /inference="COORDINATES:ab initio
                     prediction:MetaGeneAnnotator"
                     /inference="similar to AA sequence:RefSeq:WP_011267416.1"
                     /transl_table=11
                     /codon_start=1
                     /translation="MRMWLKGGVLALVLWAQNALAGTVLVVGDSISAAFGLETEQGWVQ
                     LLRERIAETGKEHAVVNASVSGDTSAGGLSRLDSLLAEHRPQVVIIELGGNDGLRGQAP
                     AQLQQNLARMVDKSRQAGAEVLLLGMRLPPNYGRRYTEAFAEVFSQVAQDKQVALVPFF
                     LEGVGGVASMMQPDGIHPAARAQARLLQNVWPALEPLL"
                     /locus_tag="LOCUS_00930"
                     /EC_number="3.1.1.2"
                     /note="WP_011267416.1 arylesterase (Pseudomonas syringae
                     pv. syringae B728a) [pid:66.2%, q_cov:100.0%, s_cov:98.0%,
                     Eval:5.7e-74]"
                     /note="MGA_100"
     CDS             57044..57325
                     /product="hypothetical protein"
                     /inference="COORDINATES:ab initio
                     prediction:MetaGeneAnnotator"
                     /inference="similar to AA sequence:RefSeq:WP_003090947.1"
                     /transl_table=11
                     /codon_start=1
                     /translation="MSRSARTLYAYRLIVPDEQFDLFACRENRLHLALRQLELDGHADR
                     TLCGGLLPAQPRWQDLQREVLKDRRLCASCRALLEARRKGLPSAGHAW"
                     /locus_tag="LOCUS_00940"
                     /note="WP_003090947.1 hypothetical protein (Pseudomonas
                     aeruginosa PAO1) [pid:67.1%, q_cov:91.4%, s_cov:92.4%,
                     Eval:1.1e-26]"
                     /note="MGA_101"
     CDS             57390..58355
                     /product="L,D-transpeptidase"
                     /inference="COORDINATES:ab initio
                     prediction:MetaGeneAnnotator"
                     /inference="similar to AA sequence:RefSeq:WP_011267417.1"
                     /transl_table=11
                     /codon_start=1
                     /translation="MFSRASRVASCLSLATLLLAGHSAALELPLPPEGEDVVGEIQVIK
                     AKYEDTFAALGEIYDLGYSELVAANPGVDPWLPGEGTDVILPTRFILPPGPREGVVINL
                     AEFRLYYYPPGKSVVHTYPLGIGREGWGSPVGSTRITAMTPNPAWYPPKSIREEHAAEG
                     DPLPTVVPPGPNNPLGPFKMNLAMSGYLIHGSNKKFGIGMRVSHGCFRMLNHNVLELSR
                     MVGVGTPVRIIDEPYKFGVSDGKVYLEAHAPLESEEKGMTVMDKHAIVINTLLKRDEAA
                     GKLNLDWEVVRDVVAGEDGLPIQIAEQHTTVASSEEAPVF"
                     /locus_tag="LOCUS_00950"
                     /note="WP_011267417.1 L,D-transpeptidase (Pseudomonas
                     syringae pv. syringae B728a) [pid:65.4%, q_cov:100.0%,
                     s_cov:99.7%, Eval:2.6e-124]"
                     /note="MGA_102"
     CDS             complement(58447..58701)
                     /product="major outer membrane lipoprotein"
                     /inference="COORDINATES:ab initio
                     prediction:MetaGeneAnnotator"
                     /inference="similar to AA sequence:UniProtKB:P11221"
                     /transl_table=11
                     /codon_start=1
                     /translation="MNNVLKFSALALAAVLATGCSNSMTKESEARLTATEDAAARAQAR
                     ADEAYSKADEALAAAQKAQQTADEANERALRMLERASRK"
                     /locus_tag="LOCUS_00960"
                     /gene="oprI"
                     /note="P11221 major outer membrane lipoprotein (Pseudomonas
                     aeruginosa PAO1) [pid:70.2%, q_cov:100.0%, s_cov:100.0%,
                     Eval:7.1e-23]"
                     /note="MGA_103"
     CDS             59074..59364
                     /product="N-acetyltransferase"
                     /inference="COORDINATES:ab initio
                     prediction:MetaGeneAnnotator"
                     /inference="similar to AA sequence:RefSeq:WP_003382493.1"
                     /transl_table=11
                     /codon_start=1
                     /translation="MTDALTIRHDRDGHRFETVIDGHMAYLAYVDLGKQTLDIYRTFVP
                     DALRGRGIAAALAQRALDFAEEEGYSVIPSCSYVESYMERQGRSSAGEGAE"
                     /locus_tag="LOCUS_00970"
                     /note="WP_003382493.1 N-acetyltransferase ([Pseudomonas
                     syringae] pv. tomato str. DC3000) [pid:67.9%, q_cov:87.5%,
                     s_cov:88.4%, Eval:3.3e-28]"
                     /note="MGA_104"
     CDS             complement(59398..60480)
                     /product="phospho-2-dehydro-3-deoxyheptonate aldolase"
                     /inference="COORDINATES:ab initio
                     prediction:MetaGeneAnnotator"
                     /inference="similar to AA sequence:UniProtKB:Q9I2Y7"
                     /transl_table=11
                     /codon_start=1
                     /translation="MAELPIDDLNVSSNETLITPEQLKRELPLTDAAAKTVAHGRQVVR
                     DILDGKDHRLFLVVGPCSIHDLKAAHEYAERLKALAEQVSDSLFLVMRVYFEKPRTTVG
                     WKGLINDPYMDDSFKIQDGLHIGRKLLLDLAEMGLPTATEALDPISPQYLQDLISWSAI
                     GARTTESQTHREMASGLSSAVGFKNGTDGSLTVAINALQSVSSPHRFLGINQSGGVSIV
                     TTKGNSYGHVVLRGGNGKPNYDSVSVAVCEQELKKAGIPLNVMIDCSHANSNKDPALQP
                     LVMDNVANQILEGNQSIVGLMVESHLGWGNQPIPKDLSQLKYGVSVTDACIDWDTTEKA
                     VRSMHGKLKSVLPQRQRNRT"
                     /locus_tag="LOCUS_00980"
                     /EC_number="2.5.1.54"
                     /note="Q9I2Y7 phospho-2-dehydro-3-deoxyheptonate aldolase
                     (Pseudomonas aeruginosa PAO1) [pid:88.5%, q_cov:99.2%,
                     s_cov:99.7%, Eval:6.3e-186]"
                     /note="MGA_105"
     CDS             60732..61688
                     /product="2-dehydropantoate 2-reductase"
                     /inference="COORDINATES:ab initio
                     prediction:MetaGeneAnnotator"
                     /inference="similar to AA sequence:UniProtKB:Q9I2Y5"
                     /transl_table=11
                     /codon_start=1
                     /translation="MASGHSRIGIIGTGAIGGFYGLMLARAGQDVHFLLRSEYAAVTAR
                     GLRVESQVHGALQLDSVQAYRQAADMPPCDWLFVAAKTTSNAALAPAIVQAAAPGAKVV
                     LLQNGLGVEDALRPLLRDDMHLLGGLCAICAHRAEPGVVVHQALGAVNLGYHTGPADAE
                     QRQRIVDEGVALFRAAGIDSTGMPSLAQARWMKLVWNAAFNGLSVLLDADTRTLLRNDD
                     SRELVRLVMQEVEGAAQACGYTLPPAITEKMLQGTAAMPDYLPSMYHDRRAHRPMELEA
                     IYAVPLAQAAQAGYAMPRTEVLYRALCFLDAAAQPPG"
                     /locus_tag="LOCUS_00990"
                     /EC_number="1.1.1.169"
                     /note="Q9I2Y5 2-dehydropantoate 2-reductase (Pseudomonas
                     aeruginosa PAO1) [pid:62.5%, q_cov:98.1%, s_cov:99.0%,
                     Eval:2.6e-108]"
                     /note="MGA_106"
     CDS             61827..62801
                     /product="CysB family transcriptional regulator"
                     /inference="COORDINATES:ab initio
                     prediction:MetaGeneAnnotator"
                     /inference="similar to AA sequence:RefSeq:WP_003087775.1"
                     /transl_table=11
                     /codon_start=1
                     /translation="MKLQQLRYIWEVAHHDLNVSATAQSLFTSQPGISKQIRLLEDELG
                     VEVFARSGKHLTRVTPAGERIITTAGEILRKCESIKQIAQEFSNEKKGTLSIATTHTQA
                     RYALPRVISAFIKQYPDVALHMHQGTPTQIAEMAADGTVDFAIATEGLELFGDLVMMPC
                     YRWNRCVIVPQGHPLAKLDKLTLEALAEHPIVTYVFGFTGRSKLDEAFSHRGLAPKVVF
                     TAADADVIKTYVRLGLGVGIVARMAVDAQQDADLVVLDASELFESSVTKIGFRRGTFLR
                     GFMCDFIQQFAPHLDRKVVEQAIQCRNKADLDALFEHVELPTY"
                     /locus_tag="LOCUS_01000"
                     /gene="cysB"
                     /note="WP_003087775.1 CysB family transcriptional regulator
                     (Pseudomonas aeruginosa PAO1) [pid:88.3%, q_cov:100.0%,
                     s_cov:100.0%, Eval:8.5e-163]"
                     /note="MGA_107"
     CDS             complement(62806..63543)
                     /product="phosphoadenosine phosphosulfate reductase"
                     /inference="COORDINATES:ab initio
                     prediction:MetaGeneAnnotator"
                     /inference="similar to AA sequence:UniProtKB:O05927"
                     /transl_table=11
                     /codon_start=1
                     /translation="MNHQPIDVAALAERYTSKSPQEILKLAFDLFGDDLWISFSGAEDV
                     VLVDMAWKLNKNVRVFSLDTGRLHSETYRFIEQVRDHYGIAIDIRTPDPQLLEPMVREK
                     GLFSFYRDGHGECCGIRKIEPLRRKLSEVRAWATGQRRDQSPGTRSQVPVLEVDGAFST
                     AEHPLYKFNPLAQMSSEEVWGYIRMLEVPYNSLHERGFISIGCEPCTRPVLPNQHEREG
                     RWWWEEATHKECGLHAGNLIART"
                     /locus_tag="LOCUS_01010"
                     /gene="cysH"
                     /EC_number="1.8.4.8"
                     /note="O05927 phosphoadenosine phosphosulfate reductase
                     (Pseudomonas aeruginosa PAO1) [pid:84.2%, q_cov:98.4%,
                     s_cov:90.3%, Eval:6.6e-124]"
                     /note="MGA_108"
     CDS             63731..64348
                     /product="phosphoserine phosphatase"
                     /inference="COORDINATES:ab initio
                     prediction:MetaGeneAnnotator"
                     /inference="similar to AA sequence:RefSeq:WP_011267421.1"
                     /transl_table=11
                     /codon_start=1
                     /translation="MEIACLDLEGVLVPEIWIAFAEATGIESLRATTRDIPDYDVLMKQ
                     RLRILDEHGLKLSDIQQVIGTLKPLEGAVEFVDWLHERFQVVILSDTFYEFSQPLMRQL
                     GFPTLLCHRLITDESDRVVDYQLRQKDPKRQSVIALKSLYYRVIAAGDSYNDTTMLAEA
                     HAGILFHAPDNVIREFPQFPAVHTYEDLKQEFLKASNRKLAL"
                     /locus_tag="LOCUS_01020"
                     /gene="thrH"
                     /note="WP_011267421.1 phosphoserine phosphatase
                     (Pseudomonas syringae pv. syringae B728a) [pid:90.2%,
                     q_cov:100.0%, s_cov:100.0%, Eval:1.9e-104]"
                     /note="MGA_109"
     CDS             complement(64400..65752)
                     /product="aminodeoxychorismate synthase, component I"
                     /inference="COORDINATES:ab initio
                     prediction:MetaGeneAnnotator"
                     /inference="similar to AA sequence:RefSeq:WP_011267422.1"
                     /transl_table=11
                     /codon_start=1
                     /translation="MNLCTLDPLPYQPDPAAYFERVREAPGAILLDSGRPVAQRGRYDL
                     ISAWPLETLSPLPDENAAAFFVRLRLALARLGPAQLPAGVELPFAGGLIGLLAYDFGRR
                     VEVLPAQAVDDLGARDAQLGLYSWAVTTDHATQRSYLVCHPRLAADERRRLLALFCDKA
                     NTPDATASFELSEPFRADLTAERYRAAIERIQQYIRDGDCYQVNFAQRFQASYHGQPWQ
                     AYRALRQACPTPFAGFLSFEQGAIASLSPERFLSVVDGQVETRPIKGTRRRMPESGADA
                     AAAAELLAADKDRAENLMIVDLLRNDLGRSCRTGSVRVPELFALESYPNVHHLVSAVRG
                     ELAAGKDALDLLAGSFPGGSITGAPKIRAMQIIDELEPTRRSIYCGSLLYLDVRGRMDS
                     SIAIRTLLFSKQRVYCWGGGGIVADSNWQAEYQESLDKVNILLRTLEAAGR"
                     /locus_tag="LOCUS_01030"
                     /EC_number="2.6.1.85"
                     /note="WP_011267422.1 aminodeoxychorismate synthase,
                     component I (Pseudomonas syringae pv. syringae B728a)
                     [pid:64.7%, q_cov:99.3%, s_cov:99.8%, Eval:1.8e-164]"
                     /note="MGA_110"
     CDS             complement(65796..66779)
                     /product="alpha-L-glutamate ligase-like protein"
                     /inference="COORDINATES:ab initio
                     prediction:MetaGeneAnnotator"
                     /inference="similar to AA sequence:RefSeq:WP_003087807.1"
                     /transl_table=11
                     /codon_start=1
                     /translation="MFGLIKTWKALSAKGIMGINRRNADYVLKYNKRSLYPIVDDKIIT
                     KQRAIEAGIHVPEMYGIIETEKDIDKLKDIVKDHTDFVVKPAQGAGGDGILVIADRFEG
                     RYKTVSGKILSHDEIEHQISNILTGLYSLGGHRDRALIEYRVTPDPIFKSISYEGVPDI
                     RIIVLMGYPVMAMLRLPTRQSGGKANLHQGAIGVGVDLATGITLRGTWLNNKITKHPDT
                     TNAVDGVQLPNWDGFMKLAAGCYELCGLGYIGVDMVLDVDKGPLILELNARPGLNIQIA
                     NDCGLTHRAQAVEARVAELKEKGIQETPEERVRFSQELFGHVPQRD"
                     /locus_tag="LOCUS_01040"
                     /note="WP_003087807.1 alpha-L-glutamate ligase-like protein
                     (Pseudomonas aeruginosa PAO1) [pid:86.9%, q_cov:97.9%,
                     s_cov:97.9%, Eval:1.1e-162]"
                     /note="MGA_111"
     CDS             complement(66783..68306)
                     /product="membrane protein"
                     /inference="COORDINATES:ab initio
                     prediction:MetaGeneAnnotator"
                     /inference="similar to AA sequence:RefSeq:WP_011267423.1"
                     /transl_table=11
                     /codon_start=1
                     /translation="MRSLTLHLKVLIFVLVALGISITAYQIFVLGIPVTEDETDDLWNI
                     DAKVEFVASPREPVKLQMFVPPLNQEFVSLNESFISNNYGVSVNRVDGNRRVTWSARRA
                     SGKQTLYYRLVLTKRYSGEQTKATGPIFRDSLPVEGAEKIAAEALLSPIRQHSADVETF
                     ISEAIKRVNNVEDDNVKLLLGGDASTANKASVIELLLSIAHVPMERVHTIRLSVEQQTP
                     ELWLRSFNGDRWLYFNPETGEQGLPKDRLVWWTGNDPLMNLEGGRNPQITFTLNNSEMN
                     AIRLAKLTDENTDADFLEYSLYGLPLQTQQTYQIMIMIPIGVLVILILRNLGGLQTLGT
                     FTPVLIALAFRETQLGFGIVLFTIITALGLSLRSYLEHLKLQMLPRLSVVLTFVVVLIA
                     VISLFSHKLGLERGLSVALFPMVILTMTIERLSITWEERGGGHAFKVAVGTIIAATLAY
                     LLMSLEQLTYFIFTFPAVLLIMVGFMLAMGRYRGYRLTELFRFKAFLKD"
                     /locus_tag="LOCUS_01050"
                     /note="WP_011267423.1 membrane protein (Pseudomonas
                     syringae pv. syringae B728a) [pid:81.3%, q_cov:100.0%,
                     s_cov:99.2%, Eval:7.0e-240]"
                     /note="MGA_112"
     CDS             complement(68312..68848)
                     /product="hypothetical protein"
                     /inference="COORDINATES:ab initio
                     prediction:MetaGeneAnnotator"
                     /inference="similar to AA sequence:RefSeq:WP_011267424.1"
                     /transl_table=11
                     /codon_start=1
                     /translation="MRANAFFLSLCLLSIPIASHAAETEIYGLNENVEIPEFGLEIAAK
                     LDTGAQTASLSARDIERFKKDGKTWVRFYLGLDSEHSHPIERPLVRISKIKRRAGDFDP
                     EEEKTYTARPVIELDVCMGQVRRTIEVNLTDRSAFQYPILIGSDALTRFGALVDPSRTY
                     IAGKPGCINESDADE"
                     /locus_tag="LOCUS_01060"
                     /note="WP_011267424.1 hypothetical protein (Pseudomonas
                     syringae pv. syringae B728a) [pid:65.3%, q_cov:95.5%,
                     s_cov:95.5%, Eval:1.2e-58]"
                     /note="MGA_113"
     CDS             69124..69852
                     /product="GntR family transcriptional regulator"
                     /inference="COORDINATES:ab initio
                     prediction:MetaGeneAnnotator"
                     /inference="similar to AA sequence:RefSeq:WP_011267425.1"
                     /transl_table=11
                     /codon_start=1
                     /translation="MMLDSVAASPAYDADSGTLAENVFRRIQAAIVKGEIAPGSKISEP
                     ELARTYGISRGPLREAIHRLEGQKLLVRVPHVGARVVSLSHAELIELYEIRESLEGMAC
                     RLAAERMSELEIGELRSVLRTHERDEAFQAGVGYYQQEGDFDFHYRIIQGSGNRTLAKL
                     LCDELYQLVRMYRIQFSATPNRPHQAFAEHHRILDAIADRDGELAELLMRRHIAASKRN
                     IERHYQATQEHKSPSKRGNA"
                     /locus_tag="LOCUS_01070"
                     /note="WP_011267425.1 GntR family transcriptional regulator
                     (Pseudomonas syringae pv. syringae B728a) [pid:84.2%,
                     q_cov:96.7%, s_cov:97.9%, Eval:2.9e-108]"
                     /note="MGA_114"
     CDS             69849..70736
                     /product="2-methylisocitrate lyase"
                     /inference="COORDINATES:ab initio
                     prediction:MetaGeneAnnotator"
                     /inference="similar to AA sequence:UniProtKB:Q9I5E2"
                     /transl_table=11
                     /codon_start=1
                     /translation="MTLPTAGQRFRDAVASEHPLQVVGAINANHALLAKRAGFKAIYLS
                     GGGVAAGSLGLPDLGITGLDDVLTDVRRITDVCDLPLLVDVDTGFGSSAFNVARTVKSM
                     IKFGAAAIHIEDQVGAKRCGHRPNKEIVSQQEMVDRIKAAVDARTDDSFVIMARTDALA
                     VEGLNAALDRAAACIEAGADMIFPEAITELAMYKTFADRVKAPILANITEFGATPLYTT
                     EELASVDVSLVLYPLSAFRAMNKAAENVYTALRRDGTQKNVIDTMQTRMELYDRINYHA
                     FEQHLDALFAQKKG"
                     /locus_tag="LOCUS_01080"
                     /gene="prpB"
                     /EC_number="4.1.3.30"
                     /note="Q9I5E2 2-methylisocitrate lyase (Pseudomonas
                     aeruginosa PAO1) [pid:89.3%, q_cov:98.3%, s_cov:97.3%,
                     Eval:3.5e-144]"
                     /note="MGA_115"
     CDS             70801..71928
                     /product="citrate synthase"
                     /inference="COORDINATES:ab initio
                     prediction:MetaGeneAnnotator"
                     /inference="similar to AA sequence:UniProtKB:Q9I5E3"
                     /transl_table=11
                     /codon_start=1
                     /translation="MAEAKVLTGAGLRGQIAGQTSLSTVGKEGAGLTYRGYDVRELAEH
                     CLFEEVAYLLLYGELPNKEQLSAYMKKLQAQRDLPQALKEVLERIPASAHPMDVMRTGC
                     SMLGNLEPEESFEQQRDKADRLLGAFPAIMVYWYRYSHEGVRISCTSDEETIGGHFLAL
                     LHGKKPSETHVRVMNVSLILYAEHEFNASTFTARVCASTLSDLFSCVTGAIGSLRGPLH
                     GGANEAAMDMIEQWKSPEEAREGILGMLARKDKIMGFGHAIYSVSDPRNEVIKVWAKKL
                     ADEVGDTVLYPVSVAVDETMWEQKKLFPNADFYHASAYHFMGIPTKLFTPIFVCSRVTG
                     WTAHVFEQRANNRIIRPSAEYVGVEQRKVVPLAQR"
                     /locus_tag="LOCUS_01090"
                     /gene="prpC"
                     /note="Q9I5E3 citrate synthase (Pseudomonas aeruginosa
                     PAO1) [pid:83.7%, q_cov:100.0%, s_cov:100.0%,
                     Eval:1.4e-183]"
                     /note="MGA_116"
     CDS             72007..74613
                     /product="aconitate hydratase"
                     /inference="COORDINATES:ab initio
                     prediction:MetaGeneAnnotator"
                     /inference="similar to AA sequence:UniProtKB:Q87P72"
                     /transl_table=11
                     /codon_start=1
                     /translation="MNTDYRKSLPGTQLDYFDVRAAVEDIQPGAYDTLPYTSRVLAEQL
                     VRRCDPAMLTDSLKQIIERKRDLDFPWYPARVVCHDILGQTALVDLAGLRDAIAEQGGD
                     PSKVNPVVPTQLIVDHSLAVEAAGFDPDAFAKNRAIEDRRNEDRFHFIEWTKTAFKNVD
                     VIPAGNGIMHQINLEKMSPVIQARGGVAFPDTCVGTDSHTPHVDALGVIAIGVGGLEAE
                     TVMLGHPSMMRLPDIVGVKLTGKRQPGITATDIVLALTEFLRKERVVGAYVEFFGEGAD
                     SLSIGDRATISNMCPEYGATAAMFYIDGQTIDYLKLTGREPEQVALVEQYAKQTGLWAS
                     ALESAEYERVLEFDLSSVVRNMAGPSNPHRRLPTSALHERGIADEAKLAAARAEEAEGL
                     LPDGAVIIAAITSCTNTSNPRNVVAAGLLAKKANELGLARKPWVKTSFAPGSKVAKLYL
                     EEAGLLTELEKLGFGIVAYACTTCNGMSGALDPKIQQEIIDRDLYATAVLSGNRNFDGR
                     IHPYAKQAFLASPPLVVAYAIAGTVRFDIEQDVLGTDRNGNPITLKDLWPSDEEIDAIV
                     ASSVKPEQFKQIYIPMFDLGAVEEAKSPLYDWRPMSTYIRRPPYWEGALAGERTLKGMR
                     PLAVLGDNITTDHLSPSNAILPDSAAGEYLAKMGLPEEDFNSYATHRGDHLTAQRATFA
                     NPKLLNEMCRDEAGEVIQGSLARVEPEGQVMRMWEAIETYMNRKQNLIIVAGADYGQGS
                     SRDWAAKGVRLAGVEVIVAEGFERIHRTNLIGMGVLPVEFKPGTTRLTLGLDGTETYDI
                     EGDLSPRCDLTLVIHRTNGEVARVPVTCRLDTAAEVSVYQAGGVLQRFAKDFLGQA"
                     /locus_tag="LOCUS_01100"
                     /EC_number="4.2.1.3"
                     /note="Q87P72 aconitate hydratase (Vibrio parahaemolyticus
                     RIMD 2210633) [pid:84.3%, q_cov:99.9%, s_cov:99.5%,
                     Eval:0.0e+00]"
                     /note="MGA_117"
     CDS             74715..75902
                     /product="putative methylaconitate Delta-isomerase PrpF"
                     /inference="COORDINATES:ab initio
                     prediction:MetaGeneAnnotator"
                     /inference="similar to AA sequence:RefSeq:WP_003114192.1"
                     /transl_table=11
                     /codon_start=1
                     /translation="MAHVAQTKIPATYMRGGTSKGVFFRLHDLPERCQVPGEARDRLFM
                     RVIGSPDPYAAQIDGMGGATSSTSKCVILSKSERPEHDVEYLYGQVSIDKPFVDWSGNC
                     GNLSTAAGAFAIHAGLVDPARIPDNGTCVVRIWQANIGKTIIAHVPITDGQVQETGDFE
                     LDGVTFPSAEIVLEFLDPSDDGEEGGSMFPTGNLVDELEVPGIGTFKATMITAGIPTVF
                     VNAEDIGYQGTELREDINGDPAQLARFEQIRVAGALRMGLIKTAEEALTRQHTPKVAFV
                     SPPKSYRASSGKTIEAGEVDLLVRALSMGKLHHAMMGTCAVAIGTAAAVPGTLVNLAAG
                     GGERESVRFGHPSGTLRVGAEAKQVNGEWTVTKAIMSRSARILMEGAVRVPGDSF"
                     /locus_tag="LOCUS_01110"
                     /note="WP_003114192.1 putative methylaconitate
                     Delta-isomerase PrpF (Pseudomonas aeruginosa PAO1)
                     [pid:86.1%, q_cov:100.0%, s_cov:100.0%, Eval:1.2e-201]"
                     /note="MGA_118"
     CDS             complement(75973..76791)
                     /product="putative phosphoenolpyruvate synthase regulatory
                     protein"
                     /inference="COORDINATES:ab initio
                     prediction:MetaGeneAnnotator"
                     /inference="similar to AA sequence:UniProtKB:Q9I2X0"
                     /transl_table=11
                     /codon_start=1
                     /translation="MKRTAFFISDGTGITAETLGQSLLAQFENISFTKLTRPYIDTAEK
                     ARAMVQQINNAAEKDGARPIIFDTLVNQEIRDILAESNGFMIDIFSSFLAPLEHELMSR
                     SSYSVGKSHSISHNTNYMERIEAVNFALDNDDGARTRYYDKADLILVGVSRCGKTPTCL
                     YMAMQYGIRAANYPLTEEDMERLQLPTALKQYKDKLFGLTIDPDRLAAIRNERKPNSRY
                     ASFAQCEFEVREVENLFRRENIAYINSTHFSVEEISAKILVEKGVERRLK"
                     /locus_tag="LOCUS_01120"
                     /EC_number="2.7.11.33"
                     /EC_number="2.7.4.28"
                     /note="Q9I2X0 putative phosphoenolpyruvate synthase
                     regulatory protein (Pseudomonas aeruginosa PAO1)
                     [pid:90.4%, q_cov:100.0%, s_cov:99.3%, Eval:8.5e-139]"
                     /note="MGA_119"
     CDS             complement(76924..77142)
                     /product="hypothetical protein"
                     /inference="COORDINATES:ab initio
                     prediction:MetaGeneAnnotator"
                     /transl_table=11
                     /codon_start=1
                     /translation="MDTVVQAALLEKVTIGLGSGGETARYADPGTGEVADHLAQGGVLA
                     PYPLNIVIAELIEGNYVLYQGDLSTLC"
                     /locus_tag="LOCUS_01130"
                     /note="MGA_120"
     CDS             77032..79317
                     /product="phosphoenolpyruvate synthase"
                     /inference="COORDINATES:ab initio
                     prediction:MetaGeneAnnotator"
                     /inference="similar to AA sequence:UniProtKB:Q9I2W9"
                     /transl_table=11
                     /codon_start=1
                     /translation="MISNLAGAGVSVPGGFATTAQAYRDFLEQSGLNDRIHEVLDSLDV
                     DDVNALAKAGAQIRQWVMDAEFPAQLDADIRKAFAEMANGNDNMAVAVRSSATAEDLPD
                     ASFAGQQETFLNIRGVDNVIRAAKEVFASLFNDRAIAYRVHQGFDHKLVALSAGVQRMV
                     RSETGTAGVMFTLDTESGFRDVVFVTGAYGLGETVVQGAVNPDEFYVHKQTLEAGRPAI
                     LRRNLGSKAIKMVYGDEAKAGKSVKTVEVDAADRARFCLTDEEVTNLAKQAMIIEKHYG
                     RPMDIEWAKDGDDGKLYIVQARPETVKSRSSANVMERYLLKEKGTVLVEGRAIGQRIGA
                     GPVKVIHDVSEMDKVQPGDVLVSDMTDPDWEPVMKRASAIVTNRGGRTCHAAIIARELG
                     IPAVVGCGNATELLQDGQRVTVSCAEGDTGLIFDGELGFDIRQNSIDAMPDLPFKIMMN
                     VGNPDRAFDFAHLPNEGVGLARLEFIINRMIGVHPKALLNFDGLPADVKNSVEKRIAGY
                     GDPVDFYVEKLVEGVSTLAAAFWPKKVIVRLSDFKSNEYANLIGGKLYEPEEENPMLGF
                     RGASRYISDSFRDCFELECRAMKKVRDVMGLTNVELMVPFVRTLGEASQVVDLLAQYGL
                     KRGENGLRVIMMCELPSNALLADEFLEYFDGFSIGSNDMTQLTLGLDRDSGIIAHLFDE
                     RNPAVKKLLANAIQACNKAGKYIGICGQGPSDHPDLAKWLMEQGIESVSLNPDSVLDTW
                     FFLAEGNI"
                     /locus_tag="LOCUS_01140"
                     /gene="ppsA"
                     /EC_number="2.7.9.2"
                     /note="Q9I2W9 phosphoenolpyruvate synthase (Pseudomonas
                     aeruginosa PAO1) [pid:92.8%, q_cov:99.7%, s_cov:96.0%,
                     Eval:0.0e+00]"
                     /note="MGA_121"
     CDS             79440..79928
                     /product="putative 4-hydroxy-4-methyl-2-oxoglutarate
                     aldolase"
                     /inference="COORDINATES:ab initio
                     prediction:MetaGeneAnnotator"
                     /inference="similar to AA sequence:UniProtKB:Q9I2W7"
                     /transl_table=11
                     /codon_start=1
                     /translation="MQYVTPDLCDAYPELVQVVEPIFSNFGGRDSFGGQIVTIKCFEDN
                     SLVKEQVEVDGTGKVLVVDGGGSLRRALLGDMLAEKAARNGWEGLVIYGCVRDVDVLAQ
                     TELGVQALASHPMKTDKRGIGDLNVPVTFCGVTFRPGEYVYADNNGIIVSPEALKMPE"
                     /locus_tag="LOCUS_01150"
                     /EC_number="4.1.3.17"
                     /note="Q9I2W7 putative 4-hydroxy-4-methyl-2-oxoglutarate
                     aldolase (Pseudomonas aeruginosa PAO1) [pid:89.5%,
                     q_cov:100.0%, s_cov:100.0%, Eval:1.2e-82]"
                     /note="MGA_122"
     CDS             79994..80980
                     /product="transporter"
                     /inference="COORDINATES:ab initio
                     prediction:MetaGeneAnnotator"
                     /inference="similar to AA sequence:RefSeq:WP_003098062.1"
                     /transl_table=11
                     /codon_start=1
                     /translation="MVQDDSQGLVHAFVLDGCGGARSIGFSQLAEPLAEGESLWLHWDR
                     SHPQAQRWLRERSGLNEFACDVLLEENTRPRLLPLAGEQMLLFLRGVNLNPDAAPEDMI
                     SLRIFADRQRVISLRLRPLRSTEAVIRLLEEGHGPRTASEVLVYLADAMTDHVDGLVEE
                     FAELVDVEEEWLELDERYRPEHDSMLSLRRRAAGLRRFLLPQREIYAQLARNRLSWFVE
                     DDADYWNELSNRLVRYLEELDLVRERVNLVLEAEQRRLSERMNRTMYLLGIITGFFLPM
                     SFLTGLLGINVGGLPGAENPYGFAFACGVIALIAVFQWWVFRRLRWL"
                     /locus_tag="LOCUS_01160"
                     /gene="cmaX"
                     /note="WP_003098062.1 transporter (Pseudomonas aeruginosa
                     PAO1) [pid:63.4%, q_cov:98.8%, s_cov:97.9%, Eval:1.1e-117]"
                     /note="MGA_123"
     CDS             81035..81277
                     /product="hypothetical protein"
                     /inference="COORDINATES:ab initio
                     prediction:MetaGeneAnnotator"
                     /inference="similar to AA sequence:RefSeq:WP_003120308.1"
                     /transl_table=11
                     /codon_start=1
                     /translation="MRDPFEESLRDLLNQSSAHDENASLGRVLKTANRQVGAGDLFSLL
                     GHCLQALMIAINSGSGNVAPVTRRRSPSSSFDKVD"
                     /locus_tag="LOCUS_01170"
                     /gene="crfX"
                     /note="WP_003120308.1 hypothetical protein (Pseudomonas
                     aeruginosa PAO1) [pid:67.1%, q_cov:100.0%, s_cov:97.6%,
                     Eval:3.0e-21]"
                     /note="MGA_124"
     CDS             81280..82104
                     /product="hypothetical protein"
                     /inference="COORDINATES:ab initio
                     prediction:MetaGeneAnnotator"
                     /inference="similar to AA sequence:RefSeq:WP_003315687.1"
                     /transl_table=11
                     /codon_start=1
                     /translation="MEFDPWTQSLLSAMSSLWGSVAAFIPRLFGALVVVLLGFVVAKLL
                     DTLLSKVLAKIGLDRLMAGTGLTKLLGRAGIRVPVSTLVGKIVYWFVLLIFLVSAAESL
                     GLERVSATLDVLALYVPKVLGAALILLVGMLLAQLVSGLVRGAAEGVGLDYAHGLARIA
                     QGLVIIIGISVAIGQLEVKTELLNYVIAIVLITVGLAVALALGLGSRELVGQILAGIYV
                     RELYEVGQRIRLAELEGEIEEIGTVKTLVLLDDGELASIPNRTLLEQRVGSR"
                     /locus_tag="LOCUS_01180"
                     /note="WP_003315687.1 hypothetical protein (Pseudomonas
                     syringae pv. syringae B728a) [pid:73.7%, q_cov:100.0%,
                     s_cov:100.0%, Eval:5.1e-107]"
                     /note="MGA_125"
     CDS             82183..82773
                     /product="RNA polymerase sigma factor SigX"
                     /inference="COORDINATES:ab initio
                     prediction:MetaGeneAnnotator"
                     /inference="similar to AA sequence:RefSeq:WP_003406744.1"
                     /transl_table=11
                     /codon_start=1
                     /translation="MTKTHTTATRYNPRELTDEELVERARVELFHITRAYEELMRRYQR
                     TLFNVCARYLGNDRDADDVCQEVMLKVLYGLKTFEGKSKFKTWLYSITYNECITQYRKE
                     RRKRRLLDALSLDPIEEASEEKAPKLEEKGGLDRWLVHVNPIDREILVLRFVAELEFQE
                     IADIMHMGLSATKMRYKRALDKLRQNFSDSPET"
                     /locus_tag="LOCUS_01190"
                     /note="WP_003406744.1 RNA polymerase sigma factor SigX
                     (Pseudomonas syringae pv. syringae B728a) [pid:87.2%,
                     q_cov:100.0%, s_cov:100.0%, Eval:2.5e-95]"
                     /note="MGA_126"
     CDS             82873..83862
                     /product="outer membrane porin F"
                     /inference="COORDINATES:ab initio
                     prediction:MetaGeneAnnotator"
                     /inference="similar to AA sequence:UniProtKB:P13794"
                     /transl_table=11
                     /codon_start=1
                     /translation="MKLKNTLGVVIGSIVAATSFNALAQGQGAVEVEGFGKQYFSDSSR
                     DFEDEGELYGAGVSYFLTDDVSLGLSYGEYHDLTSDEPVNGSHKDIKGNLTSLDATYHF
                     GQPGVGLRPYVSAGMAHQSIGQAARSGRDHSTFANVGAGLKYYFTENLFAKASVDGMHN
                     IDAGDSEWMAGVGVGLNFGGGARQQVAAVEPTPEPAPAPIVDTEPEPEPELVRVELDVK
                     FDFDKSRVREESYADIKNLADFMQQYPQTSTTVEGHTDSVGTDQYNQRLSERRAQAVRE
                     VLVNQYGVEGNRVDSVGYGESRPVADNSTEEGRQINRRVEAEVEAQVQ"
                     /locus_tag="LOCUS_01200"
                     /gene="oprF"
                     /note="P13794 outer membrane porin F (Pseudomonas
                     aeruginosa PAO1) [pid:59.2%, q_cov:100.0%, s_cov:100.0%,
                     Eval:1.1e-112]"
                     /note="MGA_127"
     CDS             complement(84086..86695)
                     /product="aconitate hydratase B"
                     /inference="COORDINATES:ab initio
                     prediction:MetaGeneAnnotator"
                     /inference="similar to AA sequence:UniProtKB:Q9I2V5"
                     /transl_table=11
                     /codon_start=1
                     /translation="MLEAYRKHVEERAAQGVVPQPLNAEQTAGLVELLKNPPAGEEDFL
                     VDLITNRVPAGVDEAAYVKAGFLTAVAKGEASSPLISKQRAVELLGTMQGGYNIATLVE
                     LLDNAELANTAAEQLKHTLLMFDAFHDVAERAKSGNEAAKAVMQSWAEGEWFLAKPAVP
                     EKVTLTVFKVPGETNTDDLSPAPDAWSRPDIPLHALAMLKMARDGIEPVQPGVVGPLKQ
                     IEEVKAKGFPVAYVGDVVGTGSSRKSATNSVLWFFGDDIPYVPNKRAGGFCFGTKIAPI
                     FYNTMEDAGALPIEFDCTNLAMGDVIDVYPMKGEVRRHGSDELVTTFQLKTDVLLDEVR
                     AGGRIPLIIGRGLTEKARAELGLAPSTLFKKPEAPADSGKGFTLAQKMVGRACGLPEGQ
                     GVRPGTYCEPKMTTVGSQDTTGPMTRDELKDLACLGFSADLVMQSFCHTAAYPKPIDVT
                     THHTLPDFIMTRGGVSLRPGDGIIHSWLNRMLLPDTVGTGGDSHTRFPIGISFPAGSGL
                     VAFAAATGVMPLDMPESVLVRFKGKLQPGITLRDLVHAIPYYAIQQGLLTVEKKGKKNI
                     FSGRILEIEGLNNLTVEQAFELSDASAERSAAGCTIKLPEESIAEYLRSNITMLRWMIS
                     EGYGDARTLERRAQAMEAWLAKPELLSADADAEYAAVIEIDLAEVKEPILCAPNDPDDA
                     RLLSTVAGDKIDEVFIGSCMTNIGHFRAAGKLLDKVKGGIPTRLWLAPPTKMDQHQLVE
                     EGYYGIYGKAGARMEMPGCSLCMGNQARVQTGATVVSTSTRNFPNRLGDATNVYLASAE
                     LAAVASIIGKLPTVEEYMEYAKNIDSMAADIYRYLSFDQIAEFREAAEKAKIAVVEV"
                     /locus_tag="LOCUS_01210"
                     /gene="acnB"
                     /EC_number="4.2.1.3"
                     /note="Q9I2V5 aconitate hydratase B (Pseudomonas aeruginosa
                     PAO1) [pid:92.8%, q_cov:98.5%, s_cov:98.5%, Eval:0.0e+00]"
                     /note="MGA_128"
     CDS             86618..86827
                     /product="hypothetical protein"
                     /inference="COORDINATES:ab initio
                     prediction:MetaGeneAnnotator"
                     /transl_table=11
                     /codon_start=1
                     /translation="MLGIQRLGHDALGGTLFYVFAIGFKHSFYPHHWSLGCLGTRIRKL
                     FSKFYVLGEPDGRRGVCASGPAAA"
                     /locus_tag="LOCUS_01220"
                     /note="MGA_129"
     CDS             87098..87574
                     /product="DUF1289 domain-containing protein"
                     /inference="COORDINATES:ab initio
                     prediction:MetaGeneAnnotator"
                     /inference="similar to AA sequence:RefSeq:WP_003113583.1"
                     /transl_table=11
                     /codon_start=1
                     /translation="MSDQRIKTPCVGLCSTVYGDLVCRGCKRFHHEVVNWNAYGSEEKR
                     AVWCRLEALLAQVMAAKLEVFDAQRLRAQLEARGIRFVADQSEYCWAYQLIARGARLIQ
                     QLEAYGVALLPEFRDWPLPQLRDAIDREFFLLSQAHYDRYIAPRFLSEGADIRV"
                     /locus_tag="LOCUS_01230"
                     /note="WP_003113583.1 DUF1289 domain-containing protein
                     (Pseudomonas aeruginosa PAO1) [pid:85.3%, q_cov:94.9%,
                     s_cov:96.8%, Eval:2.0e-71]"
                     /note="MGA_130"
     CDS             complement(87590..88450)
                     /product="hypothetical protein"
                     /inference="COORDINATES:ab initio
                     prediction:MetaGeneAnnotator"
                     /inference="similar to AA sequence:RefSeq:WP_003087881.1"
                     /transl_table=11
                     /codon_start=1
                     /translation="MLAIRCILVVVDPKLPESLALKRAHLIASVSQSRLHLLVCDGKHD
                     HSAHLESLRTQLEAEGHNVSVQQAWNDSPHQTIINVQQAEGCGLVIKQHVPDNPLKRAL
                     LTPDDWKLLRYCPCPVLMVKTDKPWRGGKILAAVDVGNSDEEHRTLHATIVNHGYEIAE
                     LADGSLHVLSAHPSPMLSAADPTFQLKETIEARYREACKRFQTEYEITDERLHIEEGPA
                     DALIPRVCHQLNAVVTIIGTVARTGFSGALMGNTAEVVLDALESDVLVLKPDEIIDHLE
                     QVVRH"
                     /locus_tag="LOCUS_01240"
                     /note="WP_003087881.1 hypothetical protein (Pseudomonas
                     aeruginosa PAO1) [pid:72.4%, q_cov:99.0%, s_cov:98.6%,
                     Eval:1.3e-116]"
                     /note="MGA_131"
     CDS             88627..89232
                     /product="tRNA hydroxylase"
                     /inference="COORDINATES:ab initio
                     prediction:MetaGeneAnnotator"
                     /inference="similar to AA sequence:RefSeq:WP_003368536.1"
                     /transl_table=11
                     /codon_start=1
                     /translation="MFSDLNEFLGCSTPDAWVVAALANQDVMLIDHGNCEKKAAGTAFQ
                     LMFRYVDKPDLQNKMSRLAREELRHFEQVLAILRRRGIPQRNVSSSRYAAGLRELVRNH
                     EPFRLTDTLVIGAFIEARSCERFARLVPHLDEELGKFYQGLLKSEARHFQDYLKLAYQY
                     GEAADVDATILRVRERERELVESADCEFRFHSGVPQAA"
                     /locus_tag="LOCUS_01250"
                     /note="WP_003368536.1 tRNA hydroxylase (Pseudomonas
                     syringae pv. syringae B728a) [pid:71.2%, q_cov:98.5%,
                     s_cov:97.5%, Eval:3.2e-77]"
                     /note="MGA_132"
     CDS             complement(89234..89956)
                     /product="UDP-2,3-diacylglucosamine hydrolase"
                     /inference="COORDINATES:ab initio
                     prediction:MetaGeneAnnotator"
                     /inference="similar to AA sequence:UniProtKB:Q9I2V0"
                     /transl_table=11
                     /codon_start=1
                     /translation="MILFISDLHLQEERPDINRAFLHFLEERAPGAQALYILGDFFEVW
                     IGDDGMSDFQRSIAMALAKLAQSGTQVYLMHGNRDFLLGRAFCRLARCQLLKDPTVIEL
                     NGHRVLLSHGDAFCTQDLAYMRMRRWLRNPLSLLLLRNLPLATRQKLARKLRNESRAQT
                     RLKAAEIVDVTPAEVLRAMRRHRVDTLIHGHTHRPAEHLLELDGRPARRIVLGDWDARG
                     WALEADRNGLRLADFALT"
                     /locus_tag="LOCUS_01260"
                     /gene="lpxH"
                     /EC_number="3.6.1.54"
                     /note="Q9I2V0 UDP-2,3-diacylglucosamine hydrolase
                     (Pseudomonas aeruginosa PAO1) [pid:68.5%, q_cov:99.2%,
                     s_cov:99.2%, Eval:2.7e-90]"
                     /note="MGA_133"
     CDS             complement(89953..90447)
                     /product="peptidyl-prolyl cis-trans isomerase"
                     /inference="COORDINATES:ab initio
                     prediction:MetaGeneAnnotator"
                     /inference="similar to AA sequence:UniProtKB:Q9I2U9"
                     /transl_table=11
                     /codon_start=1
                     /translation="MIKLQTNFGDIVLKLFEDKAPETTANFKEYVKSGHYDGTVFHRVI
                     SNFMIQGGGFEPGMKQKATRKPIKNEANNGLSNKTGTIAMARTMEPHSASAQFFINVKD
                     NDFLDHSAPTVQGWGYAVFGEVVEGMDVVEKIKNVPTTMKSGHQDVPVDDVVIEKAEII
                     E"
                     /locus_tag="LOCUS_01270"
                     /gene="ppiB"
                     /EC_number="5.2.1.8"
                     /note="Q9I2U9 peptidyl-prolyl cis-trans isomerase
                     (Pseudomonas aeruginosa PAO1) [pid:83.5%, q_cov:100.0%,
                     s_cov:99.4%, Eval:1.0e-76]"
                     /note="MGA_134"
     CDS             90586..92277
                     /product="glutamine--tRNA ligase"
                     /inference="COORDINATES:ab initio
                     prediction:MetaGeneAnnotator"
                     /inference="similar to AA sequence:UniProtKB:Q9I2U8"
                     /transl_table=11
                     /codon_start=1
                     /translation="MQTFKDTMSKPTVEKAANFLRPIVQADLDSGKHTKIITRFPPEPN
                     GYLHIGHAKSICLNFGLAQEFGGECNLRFDDTNPAKEDQEYIDAIKADVEWLGFKWAGQ
                     ERYASDYFDQLHEWAIHLIQAGKAFVCDLNAEQMRAYRGSLTEPGKNSPYRDRSVEENL
                     DLFARMKAGEFPDGAKSLRAKIDMASPNINLRDPILYRIRHAHHHQTGDKWCIYPSYDF
                     THGQSDAIEGITHSICTLEFEDHRPLYEWFLANLPVPAQPRQYEFARLNLNYTITSKRK
                     LKQLVDEKHVSGWDDPRMSTLSGYRRRGYTPASIRTFCDMIGVNRAGGVVDIGMLEFAI
                     REDLDANAARAMCVLKPLKVVITNYPEGQVEKLELPRHPKQDMGVRVLPFSRELYIDAS
                     DFEETPPAGYKRLIPGGEVRLRGSYVIRADEAVKDEQGNIVELRCSYDENTLGKNPEGR
                     KVKGVIHWVPAAESVECEVRLYDRLFKAANPEKTDEEGGSFLDNINPDSLVVLKGCRAE
                     PSLADAAPEERFQFEREGYFCADLKDSKPGAPVFNRTVTLRDSWGA"
                     /locus_tag="LOCUS_01280"
                     /gene="glnS"
                     /EC_number="6.1.1.18"
                     /note="Q9I2U8 glutamine--tRNA ligase (Pseudomonas
                     aeruginosa PAO1) [pid:86.8%, q_cov:98.6%, s_cov:99.6%,
                     Eval:3.0e-295]"
                     /note="MGA_135"
     CDS             92281..93666
                     /product="cysteine--tRNA ligase"
                     /inference="COORDINATES:ab initio
                     prediction:MetaGeneAnnotator"
                     /inference="similar to AA sequence:UniProtKB:Q9I2U7"
                     /transl_table=11
                     /codon_start=1
                     /translation="MALSIYNTLSKSKDVFTPLVDNKVRMYVCGMTVYDYCHIGHARVM
                     VAFDVVARWLRHRGYELTYVRNITDIDDKIIKRASENGESFQDLVGRMIAAMHEDEARL
                     NVLRPDIEPRATDHIAGMHAMIQTLIDKGYAYAPGNGDVYYRVGKFAGYGKLSRRKIED
                     LKIGARIEVDEAKEDPLDFVLWKGAKPGEPSWESPWGPGRPGWHIECSVMSTCCLGETF
                     DIHGGGPDLVFPHHENEIAQSEAATGKLYANAWMHAGAVRVDGEKMSKSLGNFFTIREV
                     LEKYHPEVVRYLLVSSHYRSPINYSEDSLREAKGALERFYNGLKGLPDAQPAGGETFVE
                     RFGAAMDDDFNSPEACAVLFDMVREVNRLRESDVQAAAALAARLKELAGVLGVLQLEPE
                     AFLQAGAAGKVDAGEVEALIAARLAARAEKNWAESDRIRDQLTAMGVVLEDGKGGTTWR
                     LAD"
                     /locus_tag="LOCUS_01290"
                     /gene="cysS"
                     /EC_number="6.1.1.16"
                     /note="Q9I2U7 cysteine--tRNA ligase (Pseudomonas aeruginosa
                     PAO1) [pid:82.6%, q_cov:99.6%, s_cov:99.8%, Eval:2.9e-229]"
                     /note="MGA_136"
ORIGIN
        1 aagctcgggc ggatttattc gactacatcg agcggtttca taacccacga atgcgtcgta
       61 gagtcgcccg gcaagatttg aagttttcag ccctttcaaa accgtccgtg gaaatggggt
      121 agaacccttg ccgtctcctg ctcggaaagc ggactctact aagcttgaaa tcggggagca
      181 ggccacagca ccttagccct tcttgctacg tcttctccct cgccttccgc gctctaacca
      241 gcggtgaagt ttttatcctg ttcgatgttc aagtctggcc cgccctgacc gataaacaga
      301 tcatgcgatt gatgtgatga gggtttcatc caatgaatgc tatggcagca atgcggcaat
      361 atcagcaggt cggcgtaaaa gcgcaggtta ccgaggccga cccgcatcgt ctgatccaga
      421 tgctgatgca gggcgggctt gaccgaattg cccaggctcg tggcgcgatg ctgcgccaag
      481 cgtatgcgga gaaaggtgtg ctgattggta aggcaatcaa catcgtcggc gggttgcgtg
      541 acgtgctgga caaggaggcc gggggtgagc tggctgagaa tctcgaacgt ctttacgaat
      601 atatgacgat gcgcctgttc gaggccagtc gccataacga cgttagcaag ctcgacgaag
      661 tggcatcgtt gctgtcagag gtcaagaacg gttgggacgc catcgggccc aacgcctaag
      721 ttggctcggg attgcaaaaa gcgctggcat tgccagcgct ttttttccgc tcgctaatcg
      781 gtcggccagt aacttggctg ttagcgatac tcgcagagat acgcagtatc tacggcgacc
      841 tttagctgga acttgctatt ggcgggaact gtaaactgag ttccagcagc aaatgtccga
      901 taatcctcgg catcgggcag cttcacatcc aggctgccgg caataacgtg catgacttcc
      961 agttggctcg taccaaattc gtactcacct ggtgccatta cgccaaccgt ggcagggccc
     1021 tcggccatat cgaaggcgat ggatttgacg gtgccatcga agtactcgtt aaccttgaac
     1081 atgctgctac cttgcatgag ttaaaaatgg gtggccagta tgcccaagcg tccaaacgtc
     1141 gtcacctggc caggcggttc gatctcggta gaaaagggcg tcgcgtaacg aaatgtcagc
     1201 gaggggtgcg ttcggcgtga ccgcaaacta atatttcgtt cgtgattcgg tcaggagtcg
     1261 ccaatggagt gtcgttccgg atgcggggca tgttgcatcg ctccttccat cagttcgcct
     1321 atacctggca tgccacaagg caaacccgca ggggtgcgct gtgctcagct ttcggcgcag
     1381 ttccgctgcc tgattttcgg cgatgctgaa aggccggcgg tgtgctcggc tttccaggcc
     1441 gagccggcga tttgcggtca ggaccgcgaa gatgctgtgc ggattcttgg ttggcttgaa
     1501 caagccacgg cctgaccggt ccgattcgca tacaacaaaa aggtgaagca tgaatttgaa
     1561 aggttgcgtt gtgggtgcct tgctgatgtt gccgctgctt tccgtgcagg ccgccgaagg
     1621 ctgggagctg gccaaggagg aggatggcgt caaggtctat ttgcagacgg tcccgggttc
     1681 gaagtacaag gcctatcgcg gcgtcgcgat gatggatacg gatgtcgcaa cactcaagaa
     1741 gctccaggaa gacgttggcg gcgcctgtgc gtggatccac gagtgcaagg agcagaaact
     1801 gctcaagcag gagggaagca cagcggtaac ctatacccgt ttcaataccc cctggccagt
     1861 cactccgcgt gactccgtgg ttcaggtaac ggaaagtgag ctcaagaacg gcgggctgcg
     1921 tcgtgacctg aaagggcttc cccagtacct tccggaagag gatggctatg ttcgtgtgag
     1981 cgaagtggag ggcttctggg agatgaatcc gcaacccggc ggtgaagtcg aggtgatcta
     2041 tcaggtgcac accgagccgg gtggtagcgt gccgtcctgg ctggccaata agttcgtggt
     2101 cgaggcgcct ttgaacacct tgcgtaatct gcgcgagcgc gccgaaaagc gttgagtgcg
     2161 cccgtaggag aaaaaagaag gctgccctag gcagccttct tttttaaacc agcctgtttt
     2221 agcgcggcag atcgcgcttg gcggggccag tgtagagctg acgcgggcgg ccaatcttct
     2281 ggcccgaagc gatcatttcc ttccagtggg aaatccagcc gacagtccgc gacatcgcga
     2341 agatgaccgt gaacatgctg gtcggaatgc cgatggcctt gaggatgatg cccgagtaga
     2401 agtccacgtt cgggtacagg ttacgctcgg cgaagtaggg gtcgctcagg gcgatctctt
     2461 ccagcttcat cgcgagttcg agctgcggat cgttgatgcc cagctcgccc agaacctcat
     2521 cgcaggtctg cttcatgacc ttggcgcgcg ggtcgaagtt cttgtacacg cggtgaccga
     2581 agcccatcag cttgaacgga tcgttcttgt ccttggcctt ggccaggaac ttctcgatgt
     2641 tggacacgtc gccgatctcg tccagcatgg tgagtacggc ttcgttggcg ccgccgtgag
     2701 ccgggcccca cagcgcggcg atgccggcgg cgatacaggc gaacgggttg gcgccggtcg
     2761 agcccgccag gcggacagtc gaagtcgatg cgttctgctc atggtcagcg tggaggatga
     2821 agatccgatc catcgccttg gccaacaccg ggctgatcgg cttaacctcg gccggggtgt
     2881 tgaacatcat gtgcaggaag ttttctgcat agttcaggtc gttgcgcgga tacatcagcg
     2941 gctgacccat ggagtacttg tagaccatcg cggcgatggt cggcatcttc gcgatcagtc
     3001 gatgcgcgga gatttcacga tgctgcggat tattgatatc cagcgagtcg tggtagaagg
     3061 cggaaagtgc acccacgatg ccgcacatga cagccatcgg atgagcatcg cggcggaagc
     3121 cgttgaggaa cgttttcagc tgctcgtgaa cgatggtgtg gttcttgatg gtgtcgacga
     3181 acttggcttt ctgctcgacg gtgggcagct cgccattgag cagcaggtag caggtttcca
     3241 ggtagtcgga tttttcggcc agctgctcga tcggatagcc acgatgcagc aggatgccct
     3301 ggtcaccgtc gatgtaggtg atcttggatt cgcaagaggc ggtggacatg aagcccggat
     3361 cgaaggtgaa gtgacccgtg gaggtcccca ggcttcgtac atctataacg tcaggcccta
     3421 cggtaccgga ataaacgggc agttcgacgg gggcggcgcc ctcgatgatc aactgcgctt
     3481 tcttgtcagc catgcatggc ctcctgtttt gtgcttggaa tcatcatggc cccccacgca
     3541 gggcccgcat cactatagtg tgataaatcg caaagtcaat ttgcgcagag cctcgctgca
     3601 gagggggttc gggggtgtct gtgcagcgct gggctgactg tttacggcat ttatataggg
     3661 gtcgccatca gcctttagtg gcacttcacc acattgtgct tagtgaccta actgtttata
     3721 ctccggcacc gaccggcagg ggccttacag gcggaaatct gtaggttgtc actcgtgggt
     3781 agcgggtact gctgcgtact cttcccaaca actttgccct gcgctctggg gctctcaagt
     3841 gtgaaaagaa gccgtgaaaa gccaacgacc tgtaaaccta gatcttagga caataaaact
     3901 cccaatcact gcttacacgt cgattctcca ccgtgtatcc ggtgtcatcc tgttcatcgg
     3961 tatcgcgctc atgctgttcg cgctcgatgc atcgctgtct tcgccagaag gcttcgatga
     4021 ggtgcgaggc tacctgagca gcccattggc caagctgatt gtctgggcgc tgctttcggc
     4081 gcttctctat cacctggtcg ctggcattcg ccacctggtg atggatacgg gtcacggtga
     4141 gacgcttgag ggcggcaagc tgggctcgaa gatcgtcatc atcgtttctg cggtactgat
     4201 cgttttggcg ggagtgtgga tatggtaacc aacgtcacca acttctcgcg ttcaggtctg
     4261 tatgactgga tggcgcagcg tgtgtcggca gtcgtgctgg cggcttattt cctgtttctt
     4321 ctcggatacc tgattgccaa cccagggttg gaattcgctc agtggcgcga acttttttcg
     4381 gccaactgga tgcgcatctt cagtctgctg gcgctggttt cgcttagcgt gcatgcgtgg
     4441 gtcggtatgt ggacgatttc cactgactac ctgaccaaca tggcgatcgg taagtgggct
     4501 accggcgtgc gtttcctgtt ccaggcggtg tgtggcattg ccatgttcac cttcttcgtc
     4561 tggggcgtac agattctgtg gggtatctga ttcatggcta acattcgtac gctttccttc
     4621 gatgccatca tcgttggcgg tggtggcgcc ggtatgcgcg ctgcgctgca gctctcccag
     4681 tcggggcata agaccgccgt ggttaccaag gtcttcccga cccgttcgca caccgtgtct
     4741 gctcagggtg gcatcacctg tgcgatcgcc tctgccgacc cgaacgatga ctggcgttgg
     4801 cacatgtacg ataccgtcaa gggctccgac tatatcggtg accaggacgc gatcgaatac
     4861 atgtgctcgg tcggcccgga agccgtgttc gaactcgagc acatgggcct gccgttctcc
     4921 cgcaccgaaa ccggtcgcat ctaccagcgt ccgttcggcg gtcagtccaa ggactacggc
     4981 aagggtggcc aggctgcccg tacctgtgcc gctgccgacc gtaccggcca cgcgctgctg
     5041 cacacccttt atcagggcaa cctgaaaaac gacaccacct tcctcaacga gtggtatgca
     5101 gtcgacctgg tgaaaaacca ggatggcgca gtggtcggtg tcatcgccat ctgcatcgag
     5161 aatggcgaaa ccgtctacat tcgctccaag gccacggttc tggccaccgg cggtgccggc
     5221 cgtatctacg catcgaccac caacgccctg atcaacaccg gtgacggtgt cggcatggcg
     5281 ctgcgcgccg gcgtaccggt gcaggacatc gagatgtggc agttccaccc gaccggtatc
     5341 gcgggtgccg gtgtgctggt aaccgaaggt tgccgcggtg aaggtggtta cctgatcaac
     5401 aagcacggcg agcgcttcat ggagcgttac gcgccgaacg cgaaggacct ggctggtcgc
     5461 gacgtcgttg cacgctcgat ggtcaaggaa atcctggcgg gtaacggctg tggcccggat
     5521 ggcgaccacg tgatgttgaa gctggatcac ctgggcgagg aagtgctgca tagccgcctg
     5581 ccaggtatct gtgagctgtc gaagaccttt gctcacgttg atccggtcgt tgcaccggtg
     5641 ccggttgttc cgacctgcca ctacatgatg ggtggtatcg ccaccaacat ccatggtcag
     5701 gcgattactc aggacgccaa cggcaacgac aagatcatcg acggtctgtt cgcggtgggc
     5761 gaagtggcct gcgtatccgt acatggcgcc aaccgtctgg gtggcaactc gctgctcgac
     5821 ctcgtggtgt tcggtcgtgc tgccggtctg cacctggaga aggcgctgaa ggaaggtatc
     5881 gagcaccgcg gtgcgagcga aaccgacctc gacgtggccc tggctcgcct tgcaggcgtg
     5941 aacgagcgga ccactggcga agacgttgcg ccgctgcgca aagagctgca gaactgcatg
     6001 cagaactact tcggcgtgtt ccgtaccggc gagtacatgc agaagggtat cgctcagctg
     6061 tcggatctgc gtcagcgcat tgccaacgtc aagatcgccg acaagagcca ggcgttcaat
     6121 accgcgcgta tcgaagcgct cgagctccag aacctgctcg aagtggccga ggctactgcc
     6181 gttgcggctg aggcgcgcaa ggagtcccgc ggcgcccatg ctcgtgaaga tttcgaagag
     6241 cgtgatgacg agaactggct gtgccacacc ctgtacttcc ccggcgagaa gcgggtaggc
     6301 aagcgtgccg tgaacttcgc tccgaagacc gttccggcat tcgagccgaa ggtccggact
     6361 tactgaggtc accgatatgt tgcaagtgag tgtttatcgc tacaacccgg agcaggacga
     6421 gaagcccttc atgcaggact tccaggtcaa caccgacggg aaagacctga tggttctcga
     6481 tgtcctggct ctgatcaagg aacaggacca gggtttctcg tatcgtcgct cctgccgcga
     6541 aggcgtctgc ggctccgacg gtatgaatat caacggtaag aatggcctgg cctgcatcac
     6601 gcccttgtcc gccgtggtca agggcaacaa gctggttatc cgtccgttgc ctggtttgcc
     6661 ggtcattcgt gacttggtgg tcgatatggg catcttctac aagcagtacg agaaagttcg
     6721 cccgtacctg atgaacgata cgccggctcc ggccatcgaa cgtctgcaaa gcccggaaga
     6781 gcgtgagaag ctggacggtc tgtacgagtg catcctgtgc gcttgctgct cgaccagctg
     6841 tccgtccttc tggtggaacc ctgacaagtt ccttggtccc gccgcgctgc tgcaggccta
     6901 ccgtttcctg gccgacagcc gcgacaccga gacggaaaac cgtctggcgg cattggatga
     6961 cccgttcagt gtgttccgct gccgcggcat catgaactgc gtaagtgttt gcccgaaagg
     7021 gttgaacccg acaaaggcca tcggccacgt gcgcaacatg ttgctgcaaa gcgccacctg
     7081 aggtggcagg gttggatcgg tgtggatgct ggcccggccc gtgcgttacc cgtagtaccc
     7141 acggcgccag cttaggcgcc gtggttttag tagggatccc agctcacaaa gccggggtca
     7201 cactctgaaa atttgatgac cagcaggagc atccggaata tccggaacta tctgcgcggt
     7261 ccgtagtggc tttacctgag tcgctgcttc agaacttggg aagtcatgct gcggtctcca
     7321 cgctggtggt gtctccttat cgaaggtgac cagacatgca agaaagcgta atgcagcgca
     7381 tgtgggacag cgcacaccta tccggtggta acgctgccta tgtggaagag ctatacgagc
     7441 tctatctgca cgaccccaac gctgtgcctg aagaatggcg caactatttc cagaagctgc
     7501 cttccagcac cggcgcagcg gacgtgtcgc attcgactgt tcgcgatcac ttcgtgctgt
     7561 tggcgaagaa ccagcgccgc gcacagccgg tgtctgctgg tgccgtcagc agtgagcacg
     7621 agaagaagca ggtggaagtc ctgcgcttga ttcaggctta tcgcctgcgt ggccaccaag
     7681 ctgctcagct ggacccgctc agtctgcagc agcgtcccgt tccggccgac ctgtcgatca
     7741 acaactatgg cttgaccgac ggcgatctcg ataccgtttt tcgtacgggt gacctggcga
     7801 tcggcaagga tcaggcaact ctgcgcgaaa tcgtcgaggc gcttcaagag acatattgcc
     7861 gcactatcgg cgctgagttt gcccatatcg tcgattctga acagcgcaac tggttcatcc
     7921 agcgcgtcga gagcgtgcgc ggccggccgc agttctccgc tgagatcaag agccatctgc
     7981 ttgagcgcct gaccgctgca gaaggtctgg aaaagtacct cggtaccaaa tatccgggca
     8041 ccaaacgctt tggtctggaa ggtggcgaga gcctcattcc gctgctcgac gagctgattc
     8101 agcgctcggg atcctacggc gtgaaggaag tcgtcatcgg gatggctcac cgtggccgtc
     8161 tgaacgtcct ggttaacacg ctcggcaaga atccgcgcga cttgttcgac gagttcgagg
     8221 gcaagaaggt cgaaggcctg agttccggtg acgttaaata ccaccagggc ttttcctcca
     8281 acgtgatgac tccgggcggt gaaattcacc tcgcgatggc gttcaacccg tctcacctgg
     8341 agatcgtttc tccggtggtc gagggttcgg tgcgcgcacg tcaggatcgg cgttacgatc
     8401 cggtcggcga caaggtgctg ccaatcacta tccacggtga tgccgctttc gctggtcagg
     8461 gcgtggtcat ggagacgttc cagatgtctc agactcgcgc cttcaaaact ggcggcacga
     8521 ttcgtctggt cgtcaacaac caggtcggct tcacgaccag caagcaggaa gacgctcgtt
     8581 cgacggaata cgcgaccgac gtggcgaaaa tgatccaggc gccgatcttc cacgtgaatg
     8641 ccgatgatcc ggaagccgta ttgttcgtca gtcagctggc cgttgactac cgcatgcagt
     8701 tcaagcggga catcgtcatc gacctggttt gctatcgccg ccgcggccac aacgaggccg
     8761 acgagccgag cggtacccag ccgctgatgt accagaagat cgccaagcag cgcacgactc
     8821 gcgagcacta cgcggatgcg ctgatcagtg caggcgttct cagcagcgag gaagttcagg
     8881 cccgcgtaga cgagtaccgt caggcgctcg acaacggtct gcacgtggtc aagagtctgg
     8941 tcaaggagcc gaacccggag ctgttcgtcg actggcggcc gtacctgggg cacgcctgga
     9001 ccgcgcggca cgacaccagc ttcgatctga agaccctgca ggagctcgcc aacaagctgt
     9061 tgcaagttcc ggaaggcttc gtcgttcagc gtcaggtctc gaagattctc gaggaccgga
     9121 ccaagatggc ggcaggggcg atgccgatca actggggttt cgccgaaacc atggcttacg
     9181 caacgctgct gttcgaaggc catccagtac gtatcaccgg ccaggacgtc ggtcgtggca
     9241 ccttctcgca ccgccatgcc gcgctgcaca accagaagga tggctcgacc ttcattccgc
     9301 tgcagcacct ttatcaggag cagccgaact tcacgctgta cgactcgttc ctttcggaag
     9361 aagccgtact ggcgttcgaa tacggctacg ccacgaccac gcccaacgcg ctggtggtgt
     9421 gggaagcgca gttcggcgac ttcgctaacg gtgcccaggt ggtgatcgac cagttcatca
     9481 gcagtggtga agcgaagtgg gggcgcctct gcggtctgac gatgctgttg ccgcatggct
     9541 acgaaggtca ggggcctgag cactcctccg cgcgtctgga gcgctacctg cagctgtgcg
     9601 ccgagcacaa catccaggtt tgcgtgcctt cgacgccggc gcaggtctac cacatgctgc
     9661 gtcgtcaggc gattcgcccg ctgcgcaagc cgctggttgc gctgacgccg aagtcgctgc
     9721 tgcgccacaa gctggctatc tcgacgctgg aggagctgac tcagggctcg ttccagaccg
     9781 tgctgccgga gatcgatccg atcgacgctg cgaaggtcga gcgtgtggtg ctgtgtagcg
     9841 gcaaggtgta ttacgacctg ttggaaaagc gtcgcaacga aggccgcgag gatatcgcga
     9901 tcatccggat cgagcagctg tacccgttcc cggaagacga cctggccgaa gtcctggcgc
     9961 cgtaccagaa cctcaagcac atcgtctggt gtcaggaaga gccgatgaac cagggcgcct
    10021 ggtactgcag ccagcaccat atgcggcgtg tcgccaccgc gcacaagaag gacctgttcc
    10081 ttcagtacgc cgggcgcgaa gcgtctgcgg cccccgcggt cggttatgcc tccatgcacg
    10141 ccgagcagca agagaagctg ctgcaggacg cgttcaccgt ttaaaaccca gctgcaagag
    10201 gccgcgcgat gcgcggcctc gacgtagaca acgaatcaat aggacccccg ataatggcta
    10261 tcgagatcaa agcccctaca ttcccggaat ccgttgccga cggtaccgtc gcgacctggc
    10321 acaagaagcc tggcgaggcc gtcaagcgtg atgagctgat cgtcgacatc gagacagaca
    10381 aggtggtcat ggaagtgctt gccgaggctg acggcgtgct taccgagatc gtcaagaacg
    10441 aaggcgacac cgtgctcagc ggtgagctgc tcggcaagct cgaggcgggt gcctccgctg
    10501 ctgccgcgcc tgcctcggct ccggctgctg ctgctgctcc gcaagcggct gccgagtccg
    10561 cgcctgccgc ttccgccgag gagcagatcc tcgctccggc cgcgcgcaag ctggccgaag
    10621 agaacggcat cgatccgaac agcatccgcg ggaccggcaa agacggccgc gtaacgaagg
    10681 aagacgtcgt cgccgccatc gaggcgaaga agtctgcacc tgctgcagct gccaagccgg
    10741 ccgcaccggc tgccgccgca ccgatctttg ccgcgggcga tcgcgtcgag aagcgcgtcc
    10801 cgatgactcg cctgcgcgcc aaggttgccg agcgcctcgt cgaagcgcag tcctccatgg
    10861 ccatgctgac cactttcaac gaggtcaaca tgaagccgat catggagctg cgctccaagt
    10921 acaaggacct gttcgagaag aagcacaatg gcgtacgcct gggcttcatg tctttcttcg
    10981 tcaaggccgc ggtcgaagcg ctgaagcgtc agcctggcgt caatgcgtcc atcgacggca
    11041 acgacatcgt ctatcacggt taccaggaca tcggcgtggc cgtctccagt gatcgcggcc
    11101 tggtcgttcc ggtgctgcgt aacgccgaac acatgagcct cgccgaagtc gaaggcggca
    11161 ttgccgaatt cggcaagaag gccaaggccg gcaagctgac gatcgaggaa atgaccggcg
    11221 gtaccttcac catctccaat ggcggtgtgt ttggttcgct gctgtcgacg ccgatcgtca
    11281 acccgccgca gaccgctatt ctcggcatgc acaagattca ggagcgcccg atggcggtca
    11341 atggtcaggt ggtcatcctg ccgatgatgt acctggcgct gtcctatgat caccgtttga
    11401 tcgacggcaa agaggcggta accttcctgg tcaccatgaa ggacctgctg gaagatccgg
    11461 ctcgcctgct gctggacatc tgacaaggca gccacgggcg gtgggcggtc agctggtgat
    11521 atgcccggca ccgcttgcgg ctcgtggctt ttcgtttgcc gcttaggaaa gaggattggt
    11581 aatgagcgag aaattcgacg tcatcgtcat cggtgcgggc ccaggtggct atgtcgccgc
    11641 tatccgcgcc gcgcagctgg gcctgaagac tgcctgcatc gaaaagtaca agggcaagga
    11701 cggcaagctc gcgctcggcg ggacctgtct gaacgttggg tgcatcccgt ccaaggcact
    11761 gctggatagc tcctacaagt atcacgaggc gcatgccagt ttcgatgttc acggcatctc
    11821 gaccggcgag gtcaagatgg acgtgccgac catggtcgcg cgcaaggacc agatcgttaa
    11881 gaacctgacc ggcggcgttt cggcgctgat gaaggccaac ggcgtgaccg tcttcgaagg
    11941 ccacggcaag ctgctggcgg gcaagcaggt cgaagtcacg agtaccgacg gcagcgtgca
    12001 aacgctggcg gccgagaatg tcatcctcgc ctcgggttcg accccggtga acattccgcc
    12061 ggcaccggtg gaccagaaga tcatcgtcga ctctaccggc gccctggact tccagactgt
    12121 tcccggcaag ctcggtgtga tcggtgcggg cgtcatcggc ctcgaactcg gttcggtctg
    12181 ggcccgcctg ggtgccgaag tcaccgtcat cgaagcaatg gacaagttcc tgccggcggc
    12241 tgatgagcag atcgccaagg aagccttcaa ggtactgtcc aagcagggtc tgaacattct
    12301 gctcggcgcg cgcgttaccg gcaccgagat caagggcgac caggtcaccg tcagctacac
    12361 caacgccgaa ggcgagcagc agcagacctt cgacaagctg atcgttgcgg tcggccgtcg
    12421 tccggtgact gccgatctgc tggctgccga ctcggaagtt acgcttgacg agcgcggctt
    12481 catctatgtc gacgatcaat gcgcgaccaa tgtgccgggt gtatacgcta tcggcgacgt
    12541 ggtgcgtggc gccatgcttg cgcacaaggc ctccgaagag ggcgtgatgg ttgccgagcg
    12601 cattgccggt cacaagactc agatgaacta cgacctgatc ccgtcggtga tctacacgca
    12661 cccggaaatc gcatgggtcg gcaagtccga gcaggcgctg aaggccgaag gcgtcgaggt
    12721 gaacgtcggt gtattcccgt tcgctgccag tggtcgcgcc atggccgcca acgataccgc
    12781 cggtctggtc aaggtcatcg ccgatgccaa gaccgatcgt gttctgggtg tccacgtgat
    12841 ggggccggct gccgcggagc tggtgcagca aggtgcaatc ggcatggaat tcggcaccag
    12901 tgccgaagat ctcggcatga tggtgttctc gcacccgacc atgtccgagg ccttgcatga
    12961 ggctgcgctg gcagtaaatg gccacgccat tcacatcgcg aatcgcaaga agcgctaagc
    13021 gaatcacgtg gtacaaaagc ccggcctgtt ctgaacacgc cgggcttttc tttgactaaa
    13081 gtaggatgtt ttcatgagca atcaggtcct tgaaaggtat cggcgatagt tttcagggac
    13141 ttgaaggggg cagggcaacg ccttgcttaa atgcggtacc tgataacggt aagaagcatg
    13201 aatcttcacg agtaccaagg taagcagctg tttgcagaat atggattgcc ggtgtcgaaa
    13261 ggctacgcgg tagacagccc gaaggaggcc gccgaagcct gtgacaagat cgggggcacc
    13321 gagtgggtgg tcaaggctca ggtccatgcc ggtggtcgcg gcaaggccgg tggtgtcaag
    13381 ctggtacgca gcaaagacga ggcgcgtgcg ttcgcccagc agtggttgga caagcggctg
    13441 gtgacctacc agaccgatgc gaatgggcag ccggtcagca agatcctggt tgaggcggct
    13501 accgatatcg acaaggaact ctacctgggt gcagtcgtgg accgctcgag ccgccgtatc
    13561 gtgttcatgg catccaccga gggcggtgtc gacatcgaga aggtcgcaca cgacacgccg
    13621 gagaagattc tcaaggccac catcgatccg ttggtcggcg cgcagccctt ccaggcacgg
    13681 gagctggcat tccagctcgg gctcaagggc gatcaggtga agcagttcgt ccacatcttc
    13741 gttggcctgg ccaagctgtt tcaggactac gatctggccc tgctagaggt caatccgctg
    13801 gtcatcaaga aagatggcaa cctgcattgc cttgacgcca agctcaatat cgacggcaac
    13861 gccatctatc gacagccgaa gctgcgcgac atggccgacc cttcccagga cgacccacgc
    13921 gaggcgcatg cggccaagtg ggaactcaat tacgtcgcgc tcgacggcaa catcggttgc
    13981 atggtcaacg gtgccggcct ggcgatgggg accatggaca tcgtcaacct gcacggcggc
    14041 cgtccggcga acttcctcga tgtcggcggt ggcgcaacgg aagagcgcgt taccgaagcg
    14101 ttcaagatca ttctctcgga tagcaatgtc gccgcagtgc tggtgaacat cttcggcggt
    14161 atcgtgcgct gcgacatgat cgccgagggg atcatcggtg cagtgcgcga ggtgggggtc
    14221 aaggtgcccg tggtcgtgcg cctggagggc aacaacgccg agctgggcgc gaagatgctg
    14281 agcgagagcg ggctgaacat catcggggcg cagagcctga ccgatgcggc cattcaggta
    14341 gtcaaagccg cggagggcaa gcaatgagca ttctgatcaa caaggacacc aaggtcatct
    14401 gccaaggctt taccggctca caaggaacct tccactccga gcaggccatc gcctatggca
    14461 cgcgcatggt cggtggggtg acgcccggca agggcggcac catgcatctt ggtctgccgg
    14521 tgttcaatac ggtcaaggaa gccgtggaag ccaccggcgc cgacgcctcg gtaatctacg
    14581 taccggcacc tttctgcaag gactcgatcc tcgaagccgc gtttggcggc atcaagctga
    14641 tcgtatgcat caccgaaggc atcccgacgc tggatatgct ggaggtcaag atcaagtgcg
    14701 atgagctcgg tgtgcgtctg atcggtccga actgcccagg tgtaatcacc ccgggcgaat
    14761 gcaagatcgg cattcagccc gggcacatcc accagccggg caaggtaggc atcgtttcgc
    14821 gttcgggcac gctgacctac gaggcggtca agcagacgac cgatgcgggc ttcggccagt
    14881 ccacctgtgt cggcattggt ggcgatccga ttcccggctc gagcttcatc gacatcctgg
    14941 agcttttcca gaacgaccct cagaccgagg caatcgtcat gatcggcgag atcggtggtt
    15001 cggccgagga agaggcggcg gccttcatca aggccaacgt gacaaagccg gtggtgtcgt
    15061 acatcgcggg cgttaccgca ccggcgggca agcgaatggg gcatgccgga gcgatcatct
    15121 ccggaggcaa gggcacggcg gaggaaaagt tcgctgcgct gcaggacgcg ggcgtgcgaa
    15181 cggtgcgttc gctggccgat attggcaagg ccctggctga cgtgacaggt tgggaaatga
    15241 agggcgcctg accagcgccg tgacagggcc accttcgggt ggccctttcg tttgtgggca
    15301 caaagcggtc ggcatgctcg gccgatcatg gcatcatgcg cgcctcccat catggcgccg
    15361 tcttcacgag agatgcgtgt cacgcagggc ctggctcaac cggccgggtg acatttccct
    15421 tacccctgga gaaatcccca catcgtttcc gtttcccgtc gtcccgaatc gcccatcgct
    15481 cgagcaacac gctcgctggc gcggcggcgg cgcattcccc tggtaatgtt ttcccatgac
    15541 tcgtttgaaa ggctttgacc tcgtcgccct tggtttcatg acctttgcgc tgtttctcgg
    15601 cgccggcaac atcattttcc cgcccagcgc cggactggcc gcaggcgaac atatctggca
    15661 ggcggcagcc ggctttctgc tgacaggcgt gggcctgccg ctgctgacgg tcgtcgcgct
    15721 cgctcgcgtc ggcggcggga tggaccgcct gactgcgcct ctgggccggt tcgccggaac
    15781 gctgctggcg atagctgtgt acctggccat cgggccgctg ttcgcgacgc cgcgaaccgc
    15841 cgtggtgtcg ttcgaaatgg gcatcgcccc gttcactggc gacagcggta cgcctttgct
    15901 gatctatacg ctgctgttct ttgcggcggt gctggtgctg gtgctcaatc ccgggcgcct
    15961 ggtagagaac gtcggcaaga tcatcactcc cgtgctgttg ctttcactga tcctgcttgg
    16021 cggcgccgcg ctgtttcttc ccgccggcga gatcggggtc agtgccgaga gttatcgcag
    16081 cgcgccgatg ctcaagggct ttctcgaggg ctacctgacc atggacaccc tgggcgccct
    16141 ggttttcggc atcgtcatcg cgaccgccat ccgcgaccat ggggtgaccg atgcggcgct
    16201 ggtgacgcgc tattcgatga ttgccggcgt gatcgccgcc gtcgggcttt cggcggtgta
    16261 tctggcgttg ttctacctgg gcgcaaccag ccagggcatc gccgccgatg cgcagaatgg
    16321 cgtgcaggtg ctcacgacct acgtacagca cacctttggc acgacgggca gcctgttgct
    16381 cgccgcagtc atcaccctcg catgcctgac gacggcggta gggctcacgg ctgcgtgtgg
    16441 tgagttcttc agcaacctgc tgccggtatc ctaccgcagc gtggtgatca ccttctcgct
    16501 gttcagcctg ctggtggcca atcagggatt gacccagctg atcagtgtct cggtcccggt
    16561 actggtaggg ctttacccgc tggcgatcgt cttggttgcg ctcagcctgg ccgaccggct
    16621 gtggcgttcg cccgcccggg tgatgatgcc ggtgatggcg gtcaccctgg tgttcggttt
    16681 cgtcgacggc atggcggcag ccggcttcgg tgacgcagtg ccagccttct tcggtgaact
    16741 cccgctggcg gggcagagca tgggatggct gctgccggcg ctcatcacgc tgatgctcgc
    16801 ggccgccgcg gatcgcctgc tggccgctcc tgcgcgcgtc tgagcgcagc gcagcggtag
    16861 atggcagctg gctataatcg cgtcaggttt gaagaggaca ggccatggcc ttaaccgaac
    16921 tgctaacgcc cgacgtcgcc gcggtcatct ggttcgtcgt ctgctgggtg ggctataccc
    16981 gttacgcaag ctggcgcggg cgtgacacgg cctgcctggc aagtgtgctg catctctatc
    17041 gccaggactg gatgcagcga ctgctgcagc gcgacaaccg gattgccgat gccaacgtta
    17101 tcggtaatct cgagcgcaac gcatcgttct tcgcctccag cacactgatc atccttgccg
    17161 gcatcctcac agcgctcggt gcgtctgatc gcgccgtttc cctgctcgcc gatctgccgc
    17221 tcgcccagcc ggtcagtcgc gggctgtcgg aaatcaagct gctcggcctg gccgtggtct
    17281 tcgtctatgc cttcttcacc ttcagctggt gcatgcgcca atacaacttc ggcgcggtcc
    17341 tagtcgcgtc ggcaccgatg gctggtgagc gcaacgtcaa tgacctcgag cgcaaggcat
    17401 tcgccgagcg cgcggcgcgc gtgctgtcga tggctgccaa ccagttcaac tttggtctgc
    17461 gcgcctacta tttcggcatg gccacgctgg cctggtttat caatccctgg ttcttcatgg
    17521 cggttaccac cggcgtggtg ctggtgctct accgccgcga gttccattcc gatgtgctga
    17581 aggtcatggt gtttacgcca acttcgctcg gagatacgtc ccgggagtag ggcgcaacct
    17641 tgccgcccgg tatcatggcc ggctcgattc catcgccgag agatcgaatg agcgatagcc
    17701 agattctcga gcgcactcag cgctttcttt cctttctgcg tcattgccag gtgctcgggc
    17761 tcagcgtgga gcacgctgac agcaagggtc tgacattgcg cctgccctat aacgagagcc
    17821 tgattggcaa tcccgagacc ggcggcattc atggcggggc gatcaccacg ctgatggaca
    17881 ccacctgcgg catctcgacc gcctgcgcat tgccggaact ggaggtctgc ccgacgctcg
    17941 acctgcgtat cgattacatg cacccggccg agccgggtca cgacgtcttc ggcttcgccg
    18001 aatgctaccg agtgacgccg cacgtgatct tcacgcgggg cgtggcctac cagcgcgaca
    18061 tcaacgagcc gatcgcgcac gtggtcggca ccttcatgcg catgggcaag caggccggcg
    18121 gccgcggcgg ggagggcgcg gcatgactcg ggtggatttc gatgccatgg tccgccaggc
    18181 gctggagacc aacaattacg agccgctgat cgagtcggtg ccctacgcga agctgatcgg
    18241 catgcaatgc ctgcgtctgg gagacgagat ggtgttccgc ctgccgcaga accaggacaa
    18301 catcggcaat cccatgctgc cagcgattca cggcggcgtg atcgcgggtt tcatggagca
    18361 ttcggcgatg cttcatttgc tgatgttcat gggggcgcca catttgccga aaatcatcga
    18421 cttctcgata gattatctgc gcgccggtca ctatcgtgac actttcgccg cctgccaggt
    18481 ctggcgccag ggccgtcggg tcgccaatgt cgcgatcact gcctggcaga cccatcaggc
    18541 cgaacccatc gccaccgccc gatgccattt caagatcgac caggcctgat cctgcggccg
    18601 tcggcgtgcg gtagctgacg tctgacaccg cttcaaggat ccggaatgga tgctctgttg
    18661 attctcgccg gcctgctgct gatgctcgcc ggcatggtct ggctggtcac gctcgccttt
    18721 ggcaccagcc tgttctgggg catcggtagc ctgatgccgc cgttcaccct ggcctatctc
    18781 tttgcccact ggtcagtcgc ccgtcgggcc gtattgaccg tcggcttggg catcatcccg
    18841 ctggtggtcg ggctgtcgat gctggccgcc cgggcgccgg aaaagctcga cgccatcctt
    18901 gctctcgaat ggctgccgca gccggaggcg gcgcagccgg gcggtctgct gcacggccag
    18961 ctcaacgggc aagccttcag acccgagcat ggcgagttga tcgatggcgt gctcagcctg
    19021 cgttccggtt cgggcttcta cgcaaaccag gaggtgcgca tcgagctgcg caaaccgcca
    19081 gccgatgcgc tacgcctgga tgttttgccc gatgacgagg ggcctttgcc gaccgtgcgc
    19141 atcgcctggc tcgagccggg tcgcgatctg ccggaatcgc gtgtcatcca gcatggctac
    19201 accctgcatc tggtgctggc cgagcaggcg cccaaccggc tggtggggcg tttccatctg
    19261 gtgctgccgc cccagtatgc gaccagcctc agtggcgaag tcgagctcta caccgatcgg
    19321 ctgcgctacc gcgatgggca ggtcgaccgc accgtcgatt cgacggacac catcgcctac
    19381 gtcctcgaag attacctgca gcgtcgccat gcctcgcatg atgtgaccct gacgagcccg
    19441 ctcggccaac tgccgcttgc cgagcatgcg ttcagcctgc cggtcgaggc gcgcgtggac
    19501 ggcgtcccga cgcacctgca gctggcgttg agcaaggggg cagaaggctg gcgcgtcgag
    19561 gatgatgcct atcccccgtt gccgcccgct gtggtgcagc ccgccgaggc gcgcgagccg
    19621 gccccggttc gtacgccacc ggttcgcagc cacgaccggc gcaagcgctt ctccatggcg
    19681 cgcctgcttc gcgagccagc gacctacgac aacatgctgg tgcgcgcgca taccgagcgg
    19741 ggcggcgtcg cggaaggacg cttcgcgggg ctggacgcgg aggggcggtt gcgcattcga
    19801 cgtatgctcg gcggcccggg cgaggcttac ttcaatctcg cgccgggcga aatcgtgctg
    19861 ctcgaagcgc tggagccctg agctgcaacc gggcccgtac caattgaacg ggccgttcca
    19921 cttgaaatta catctacgac ccccatctgc ctgacactgc cgcgcgtgcg gcccgtatca
    19981 ctgatgactg gagttcgtag acgatgagtg tggaaactca aaaacagacc ctgggcttcc
    20041 agaccgaggt gaagcagctg cttcatctga tgatccactc gctttactcg aacaaggaaa
    20101 tcttccttcg cgagctgatt tccaatgcgt ccgatgccgc cgacaagctg cgcttcgagg
    20161 cactggccaa gcccgagctg ctcgagggcg gtgcggagct gaagatccgt ctgtccttcg
    20221 acaaggacgc gaagacggtg accctggagg acaacggaat cggcatgagt cgcgacgaag
    20281 tcatcgcgca cctggggacg atcgccaagt ccggcactgc cgattttctg aagaacctga
    20341 ccggcgatca gcggaaggat tcgcacctca tcggtcagtt cggcgtgggc ttttattctg
    20401 cgttcatcgt tgccgatcag gtcgatgtgt ttacccgccg cgccggcgcc gctgcgagcg
    20461 agggcgtgca ctggtcgagc aagggcgagg gcgaattcga ggtcgagacg atcgagaagg
    20521 ccgagcgcgg cacccgcatc gtgctgcacc tcaagagcgg tgaagaggag ttcgccgacg
    20581 gttggcgcct gcgcaacatc gtcaagaaat attccgatca tatcgccttg ccgatcgagc
    20641 taccgaagga gttccacggc gaggaaaagg acaagccggc cgagccggaa tgggagacgg
    20701 tcaaccgcgc cagcgcgctg tggacgcgcc cgcgtacgga aatcaaggac gaggaatacc
    20761 aggagttcta caagcacgtt tcccacgact tcgagaaccc gctggcctgg agccacaaca
    20821 aggtcgaggg caagctggag tacacctcgc tgctctacgt accggggcgt gcgcctttcg
    20881 acctgtatca ccgcgaggcg ccgaagggcc tgaagctcta tgtgcagcgc gtattcatca
    20941 tggatcaggc cgatgagttc ctgccgctgt acctgcgttt catcaagggc gtggtcgatt
    21001 ccaacgacct gtcgttgaac gtctcgcgtg agatcctgca gaaggatccg gtaatcgact
    21061 ccatgaagtc ggcgttgacc aagcgtgtgc tcgacatgct cgagaagctc gccaaggaca
    21121 agccggacga ctacaagtcg ttctggaagc tgttcggtca ggtgctcaag gaaggcccgg
    21181 cggaggattt cgccaacaag gagaagatcg ccggcctgct gcgctttggc tcgacctccg
    21241 acgccagcgg cgaggcttcg gtcgcactgg ccgactacat cggccgcatg aaggatggcc
    21301 aggacaagat ctactacctg accggcgaga gctatgcgca ggtgcgcaac agcccgcacc
    21361 tggaagtgtt ccgcaagaaa ggcatcgagg tgctgctgct cactgaccgc atcgacgagt
    21421 ggctgatgag ctacctcacc gaattcgacg gcaaacagtt cgtcgatgtt gcccgcggag
    21481 acctggatct cggcaagctc gacagcgaag acgacaagaa ggcgcaggaa gagatcgcca
    21541 aggccaagga aggattggtc gagcgtctga agaacgcatt gggcgagcag gtttcgcagg
    21601 tgcgcgtctc gcaccgtctg accgactctc cggcgattct cgccatcggc gagcaggacc
    21661 tgggcctgca gatgcgtcag attcttgaag cgagcgggca gaaggtgccg gattccaagc
    21721 cgatcttcga gatcaacccg cagcatccgt tgatcgacaa gctcgatggc gagccggacg
    21781 aggaccgttt cgccgacctg tcgcacattc tcttcgacca ggcggcgctg gcggccggcg
    21841 acagcctgaa ggacccggcg gcctatgtgc agcggctgaa caagctgttg gtcgagctgt
    21901 ccgcctgagg caactcgcgc cgctaggaga ggcccggcaa tggccgggcc ttttcgtttc
    21961 tgcgatcagg ccagttcact gaccagccgc gtaccatgcg ccaggttgtc ggcgaccgga
    22021 cagcggcgct cgatctctcg cagcagttcg agtttctcgg aggcagacaa ctcggcatcg
    22081 atgtcgaccc tgacgcggat ctcttcgaac ccagggcgca cgtcccggtt gcgccccagg
    22141 aggccgtccg ggtcatagtc cgcttccagt tcgaagcgca tgccgcgcag gtcgatcttt
    22201 tgctgatggg cgatgatgcg gccgatggtg ccgaagcagc cggcgatcgc tgacaggatc
    22261 acgtccagcg gcgtcgggcc caggtcatgc ccggcggcgt gcctgggctg atccatcacc
    22321 aggcggtgat tgccgcattc gacctcgatg ttcatgcccg agcccatctg tccacgagcg
    22381 gtgatcgttt tgcttgccat ctttgctcac tccggttcgc tggctgccgt tgcgcagcct
    22441 ggtcccggca tcttagcggc gccagggagg gcctaccttg atgcttgtca tataggggtg
    22501 ggggtatctt gagggcctgt cgtcacaaag cgaaacgggg ccgatgaaac gaggcggccg
    22561 ggtgatctgt ctatggagca ggccgtaggg cttggttcga accgatgcag ccggcatcga
    22621 tgctggcgcc gtgctgcctg ggcgacgcgg cgcatcgggc ggacgcaacc aacggcaccc
    22681 ttgaccagga ggcttgaatg tttcgaatct tcaccggcgc cgccttggtg gcgctctgcg
    22741 tgagcgcgcc cgtacaggcg cgcgagtatg cgtatagcga tgcccacctg cattacgttg
    22801 atttcttcca ggaaacccag ggtatgccca agctgctgga ggcgatggac gaaggacgta
    22861 tcgagcacgt gatgatcagc gggatacccg tggccaagaa gtggcacgag aacgaaccca
    22921 agcggccgcg ctactatgct ggcgacgacg caccggtcta ctggtacagc gccaccgatg
    22981 tgctggtggc ggctgccatg aaggaagtcg accccgagca gcgcaagcgc tttcacccgt
    23041 ttctgtcggg cttcaacccg aacgacaaga acgccgacgc gcacattcgg cgaatgctgg
    23101 agctgaaccc tgggttatgg cagggcatcg gcgagatatt cacccgtcat gacgacgtga
    23161 ccgcgcttac cgagggggat accccgcgag cgaacaacga ggcgctgacg cgcgtgtacc
    23221 acctggctgc cgaattcgac ctgccggtga tgctgcactc gaacatcacc tccaagcgag
    23281 aacgcaatcc gctctatctg gaggaactgg aggagccgct gcgcaaccat cctcacacac
    23341 gcttcatctg ggcccatgcc ggcaccagca tggagttgca ccggcatcag gaaaagctcg
    23401 agttcctgct gccggtggtg acgcgtctgc tcgatgagta tcccaacctg tacatcgacc
    23461 tctcgtggac gatgctccat ccttatctga tagatgccaa gggccagccc gacccgaaat
    23521 gggtggaact ggtggaacgc cacccgacac gcttcatgct cgggtcggat gtggtcgggc
    23581 acttcgagaa tctggccgag gggcttgccg atttcgatcc gttcctcgat gcgctctccg
    23641 agagcacagc acgcaaggtc gctcgcgaca actttctcgc cgtactgccc cgcgagcgtc
    23701 gcgaggaagt gaaggtgtca catccctgac atgcgcgtgt cataggctcg gcttccctac
    23761 agcactaagg aagctgacat gcgtttgata tccgcgcttc atctcatgac ggcggtgtgc
    23821 ctgtcctcca gcgcgctggc cgaggtcagg ctggaaggcg aggtggaata cggtattttc
    23881 gaaagcccgc aagtcgaact ggagccaggc gagcgcatgc ttcgcaccgg ccagcagcct
    23941 attcagcgga cgtccgtcat tcccgccagg ctaggtacca agttcggtat gcgctacgtg
    24001 ctggccggca aaagggaagg cgatgccccg ctgacattgc tgtacctgac gccgggcgtg
    24061 gtggggccag atggcgcacg acacgacaag ttcgaggtgg tgcaggccat ggcgcccgca
    24121 gcgagccatg acgtcatggc atacgagttc accgagcccc atgagctggc cgctggcgag
    24181 tggcgctttc tggtgtttca aggcgatcgc aagctggccg aacagacgtt cgaggtgcag
    24241 tgaggcctgg ctggccgaac cattcatcgg tccggcaggt tgtttggcag tttattgacg
    24301 tcaaacaatc aagttttcgt gaagaggctc cgatacttgt gactgatttg gcagtgcctg
    24361 ctgccgccat cagccatgga gtgagctgtc tcatgtcgtt acgcaacctg aatctgtcca
    24421 aacgctcagc gctgggcttc ggcctgatcg gccttatcgt tctcctgctg ggcttgttcg
    24481 ccctgcggca gatgacctcg atacgcgaag aggcggccaa ggtcagcaac cagtggctgc
    24541 ctagcatcac ggcgctgggc gacctcaacc agcgcacgat gcgcatccgc atccatacct
    24601 tgcgcctgct actcgaccgc gcccgggtta ccgagaaccg cgccaacgtc aaccagttcg
    24661 tcgagggcct ccggccggtc gaagaggcct atgccaagac gatcttcctg gccgaggaac
    24721 gggctctgtt cgagcggtac cagagcgcgc gcgagcattt cgaggccgtg ctgcgtgaaa
    24781 ttctgcgcct ggaggcgagc tgactcaggc tatcgaactg gtcggttcgc aactcaatca
    24841 ggtggcgtcc gccatgagcg aagaagttcg ctcgctgatc accttcaaca atgaacaggc
    24901 cgagctgtcg gcgcagaagg ccgacgagct gttcggcgag gcgcgtctgt ggatgattct
    24961 gaccatcatt gccgcgggcg tgttgacctg gctgctggcc tgggcgttca cgcgcagcat
    25021 cgtgcagccg ttgagccagg cggtcgaagt cgccgaaagc gtggccgctg gtgatctgcg
    25081 ccggccgatc gagatcgagg gcaaggatga gccggctcgt ttgctcgcgg cgctcaagag
    25141 catgcagggc agcctgcgcg aaactgtgca gcgcattgcc gactcgtcca atcagctggc
    25201 ttcggccgcc gaagaactca acgtggtgac cgaggactcg acacgcggcc tgcaccagca
    25261 gaaccacgaa atcgagcagg ccgcgacggc ggtcaacgag atgaccaccg cggtcgacga
    25321 ggtggccagc aatgccgtgg ccacctccga ggcgtcgcgt gagtcggatg cgaccaccca
    25381 gcggggccgc cagcaggtca ttcgcacggt cgagtcgatc agcctgctgg cttcggatgt
    25441 gatctccacc gccagcgagg tcgagcagtt ggccggccag gtgcgcgata tcagcaaggt
    25501 gctggatgtg atccgttcga tcgccgagca gaccaacctg cttgcactca acgcggccat
    25561 cgaagcggcc cgggcgggcg atgccgggcg cggtttcgcc gtggtggcgg acgaggtgcg
    25621 ggcactggcg caccgcacgc agcaatccac gcaggaaatc gagcagatga tcggtgccgt
    25681 gcaccagggt actgacaagg cggtccaggc gatgcagacg agcaaccagc gcgcccgctc
    25741 gacgctcgac ctggcgcagg cggccggtga ggcgctggag gagatcgcca gcgcgatcag
    25801 ccagatcagc gagcgcaatc tggtgatcgc cagcgcctcg gaggaacagg cacaggtcgc
    25861 ccgcgaggtc gatcgcaacc tggtcaatat ccgcgatctg tcgatgcagt cggctgcggg
    25921 ggcgaatcaa accagcgctg ccagtcagga gctggctcgc ctggccgtcg agctgaacgg
    25981 gttggtcgcg cgtttcagta tttgacgcgt cgagggcggt gcatcaaaaa accgccctcg
    26041 taaaaaccct ttgcatggag tggtttttta ccgttcgtcg taaagttttg cgggttcctg
    26101 gcgatagcca tggcaggacg cagcctttac ctcagggggt atatatccat gcttagacaa
    26161 ctcagcatcg cgcttcgggc gggcatcggc ttcggtgtcg tggcgctgct ggtctttctg
    26221 ctcggcggtt tctcgcttca gcagatgtcg accatgcagc gcgagtcgca ggaggtcaat
    26281 gaacactggc ttcccgccat cattcagctc agtgagctga accaggaatt cttgcgcatc
    26341 cgcgcggcca ccctgcgctt gctggtagcc gatacggatg ccaacaagcg ggcggcggtg
    26401 tcgtcgatca atgacatcaa gtcgttgttc caagaggccc gcaagaaagc cgatccgctg
    26461 attcgaacgg ctcaagggca ggcgatgctg gcccggttcg acaaggctgt ggccgaatac
    26521 gagcgattcc agacgcagat cgtcgagctt gcgctggtcg gcgatctgga cggtgccaag
    26581 gcgctcactc gcggcgagct caaccagcat gccagcgagg catccggggc cgtgcgcgag
    26641 ttgatcgagt tttctcgtag ccaggcgatg gcggcggcac gcctgtccga cgatacggcc
    26701 tcgcatgcct tcaatggcgt agtcgtcgcc ttgctgcttg cggccatact ggccgttgcc
    26761 ctggcgatcc tgttgacacg cagcatcgtg cagccgctca acgaggcggt gcgcgtcgcc
    26821 gaggtcgtgg ccagcggcga cctcacgcac tcgatcagca tcgtgggccg tgacgagccg
    26881 gcacgcctgt tgacggcgct ggcgagcatg caggacagcc tgcgcgacac catccagcgt
    26941 atcgccgatt cgtccaacca gctcgcctcg gcggccgagg agctcaacgc cgttaccgag
    27001 gactcgacgc gcggcatgca tcagcagaat gacgagatcc agcaggcggc aaccgcggtc
    27061 aacgagatga cgaccgcagt ggatgaggtg gcccgcaatg ccgttgccac gtccgaggcc
    27121 tcgcgcgaat cggacgcgac ggcccagcac ggccgcgagc aggtactcag gacggtcgag
    27181 tcgatcggtc tgctggccga agacgtcacc gctaccgccg ccgaagtcga gcagctcgcc
    27241 gagcacgtgc gtgatatcag caaggtgctc gatgtgattc gctcgattgc cgaacagacc
    27301 aacctgctgg cactcaacgc cgccatcgaa gccgccaggg caggggatgc cggacgaggg
    27361 tttgccgtgg tcgccgacga ggtgcgcgcc ctggcgcatc gcacgcaaca gtcgacgcag
    27421 gaaatcgagc agatgattga ctcggttcat cagggcaccg atagcgccgt gcacgccatg
    27481 caagtcagca acgaccgtgc gcgcacgacc gtgcgcgcac tacgctggaa atggcccagg
    27541 ccgccgggga ggcgctcgaa ggcatcgccc tggcgatcag ccagatcagt gagcgcaacc
    27601 tggtcatcgc cagcgcttcg gaagagcagg cgcaggtcgc gcgcgaagtg gaccgcaacc
    27661 tggtgaacat ccgtgatctg tcgctgcaga catcggccgg ggccaaccag acgacggccg
    27721 ccagtcagga attggcgcga ctggccgtcg acctgaacac gctggtggct cgcttcagcg
    27781 tgtgatcgtg ctgattcaaa ggccccgctc tggcggggcc tttttgtttc tgcagcctag
    27841 ccgcggcgat ggggcgcatc tgggcttcgt tgggcagggg gcgtaccatg ccgagccttg
    27901 tgcggggcgg tcggtcgaac gctcggcagc gcctgcagcc actcatccag aacacaagaa
    27961 gcggccccca tgtccggtct ttccactcgt ctgtttcgat tcctgaaccg caccagcctg
    28021 gtggcgcaga tcgtcgtcgg cctgatcgcc ggcgtcgtgc tcgccctgct ggcgcccgag
    28081 gcggcccgtt cggtcggcct gctgggcgac cttttcgttg ccgccctgaa agcggcggcg
    28141 ccgatcctgg tattcaccct ggtggcggcg tcactggcca atcaccagcg cggccagccg
    28201 acccacatcc gtccgatcct cggcctttac gcgctgggta cgctcagcgc cgcagtcacg
    28261 gcagtggtgg cgagcttcct gttcccgacc agcctgacgc tggtatcgga agtaagcgac
    28321 gtggtaccgc cttcgggggt ggcccaggtg ctgaagaccc tgttgttcaa catcgtcgac
    28381 aaccccgtgc acgcactctt gcaaggcaac ttcatcggca tccttgcctg ggccatcgcg
    28441 ctcggcctcg cgttccgctc ggccggggag agtacccgca gcctggtgag cgatctctcg
    28501 gcaggggtga cgggcatcgt gcagctgatc atccgctgcg caccgctggg catcttcggt
    28561 ctggtggcca atatcctggc gacttcgggc ttcggcgtac tggtgggtta tgcccagctg
    28621 ctggcggtac tggttggcag catgctgttc gtcgcgctgg tgctcaatcc tgtgctcgtc
    28681 tactggcaga tccgccgcaa tccctatccg ctggtcttca cttgcctgcg tgagagtggc
    28741 atcacggcgt tctttacccg cagctcggcc gccaacattc cggtgaacct gcagctctgc
    28801 gagcgcctgg gattgcacaa ggacacctat tcggtgtcga tcccactggg ggcgacgatc
    28861 aacatggcgg gtgccgcgat caccatcacg gttcttactc tggccgcggt gcatacgttg
    28921 ggcattccgg tggacctgcc cagtgccttg ctgctgagcc tgctggccgc cgtgtgcgct
    28981 gtggcgcgtc tggcgtggcc ggtggttcgc tgttgctgat ccccctggcc tgtagcctgt
    29041 ttggcatttc caacgatgtc tccatgcagg tggtggcggt gggcttcatc atcggcgtgg
    29101 tccaggactc ggtggagacg gcgttgaact cgtccacgga tgccctcttc acggcggcgt
    29161 cctgtattgc gcatggcgac acggtagacg ccgagtagcg ctttgccggt tgcgcctgaa
    29221 atggatggcc ccgctcgcag ggtggggctg tgatcggtca gccggcagcc cggcctgaac
    29281 caaaaaaaac ggcgcccgcg ggcgccgttt cctttactcg tacgaagaag gccgatcagc
    29341 ccttccagcg cttgagcacg agagtggcgt tggtgccacc aaagccgaag ctgttgctca
    29401 tcacggtgtc gaactgcgcg ttctcgcgcg tctcgcgcag gatcggcatg tccgccactt
    29461 ccgggtcgag ctcttcgatg ttggcagaag cggcgaggaa gttgccctgc atcatcagca
    29521 tgcagtagat cgcctcgtgt acgccggctg caccgagcga gtggcccgac aggctcttgg
    29581 tcgagctgat caccggcacc ttgtcgccga acatgttgcg cacggccttg atctcggcca
    29641 catcgccgac tggcgtcgag gtgccgtggg tgttgaggta gtcgatcggc ccttcgacgg
    29701 tggacatcgc ctgctgcatg cagcgcagcg cgccttcgcc gctcggagcg accatgtcat
    29761 agccatcgga ggtcgcgccg tagccgacga tttcagcgta gatcttggcg ccgcgcttga
    29821 gcgcatgctc cagttcctcg accacgacaa tgccgccgcc gccagcgatg acgaaaccgt
    29881 cacggttggc atcgtaggcg cgcgaggcct tttccggcgt ctcgttgtac tggctggaca
    29941 gcgcgcccat ggcgtcgaac aggcagctct ggctccagtg ctcttcttca ccgccaccgg
    30001 caaagaccac gtcctgcttg cccatctgga tctgctccat ggcatggccg atgcagtgag
    30061 cgctggtggc gcaggccgaa gcgatagagt agttcaggcc cttgatgcgg aacggcgtgg
    30121 ccaggcaggc cgacacggtg ctgctcatgg tgcgcggtac gcggtatggg ccgatgcgct
    30181 tgacaccctt ctcacgcagg atgtcgatgg cttccatctg gttgatggtc gaggcgccgc
    30241 cggaaccggc gatcaggccg atgcgcgggt tggagatgtc atcgagactg aatccggcgt
    30301 ccttgaccgc ctgctccatc gccaggtagg cataggccgc ggcgtcaccc atgaagcgca
    30361 tgaccttgcg gtcgatcagc tcttccaggt tgatgtcaac ggagccggac acctggctgc
    30421 gcagacccat gtccgcgtag gcctggttgt agcgaatgcc ggggcggccg gcgcgcaggt
    30481 tggcggaaac ggtgtctttg tcattgccca ggcaggaaac gatgcccaga ccggtgatca
    30541 cgacgcgacg catgcggatg tccttcagaa actgtcggtg gaggtgaaca ggccgacacg
    30601 cagcccttca gcactataga tctcgcgccc gtcgacgctg acggtaccgt cggcgatacc
    30661 gaggatcagc gagcgattga tggtgcgctt gatgtggatg ttgtaggtca ccttcttggc
    30721 ggtcggcagc acctgaccga agaatttgac ctcgccggag ccgagcgcgc ggccgcggcc
    30781 gggattgccc tgccagccca ggtagaaacc gaccagctgc cacatggcgt cgaggccgag
    30841 gcaaccgggc atgaccgggt cgccgaggaa gtggcagccg aagaaccaca ggtctggatt
    30901 gatatccagc tcggcgacca gctcgccctt gccgtacttg ccacccactt cgctgatgtg
    30961 cgtgatgcga tcgaccatca gcatgttcgg ggcgggcagt tgcgcgttac cggggccgaa
    31021 cagttcgccg cggctgcaac gaagcagatc ttcccgggta aaggcgtgtt gtttggtcat
    31081 gcgttttcct caatgggccc ctcatcgaag gggcttgctg cattcaccgg gcctggcaat
    31141 ggaggcctga tcataaacac taagcacata gactgccgcg ctgtgctgaa agtcacagcg
    31201 cggcaatacg tgcctgcgcg ggcgcccgcg ggcgcagcga caaaattggt cggctacttt
    31261 aacaccactg gcatggctgc gaagaactac tagcccgctt gttgacctag accaactttg
    31321 cacggccggc cccaggggcc gtcagtttgt cgcaggggag tgctttggca ccgcagcaca
    31381 gcgctggccg cccctgcttc gcgacgtata atgccggcac tgccgaaaag gctaaattcg
    31441 gaagattcat gacaacgaag caacccattg ccgtgctcgg tggcggcagt tttggtaccg
    31501 cgatcgccaa cctgctggcg gagaacgggc acgacgtcct gctctggatg cgtgacgagc
    31561 agcaggccga gagcatccgt acgctgcgcc agaatccgcg ctacctgaaa ggcatcgacc
    31621 tgctgccggc ggtgcaggcg accaccgatc tgaacgccac gctcgcggcc tgcgagctgg
    31681 tgttcgtcgc gttgccctca tcggcgctgc gccaggtgtt gcagccctgc gcagctcaac
    31741 tggccggcaa gatgctcgtc agcaccacca agggcatcga ggcgcagggc ttcatgctga
    31801 tgagccagat tctcgagcag gtcgctccag acgcccggat cggtgtgctg tccggaccca
    31861 atctggcacg cgaagtcgcc gagcatgcgc tgaccgcgac cgttgtcgcc agcgatgacg
    31921 aagcgctgtg ccgggcggtg caggcggtgc tgcatggccg tacgttccgg gtctacgcga
    31981 gtgccgaccg ttttggcgtg gaactcggcg gcgccctgaa gaatgtctac gcgatcatgg
    32041 ccggcatggc ggcggcgctc ggcatgggcg aaaacacccg cagcatgctc ataacccgcg
    32101 cactggcaga aatgacacgg ttcgccgtgc gcctgggcgc caatccgatg acctttctcg
    32161 ggctggccgg ggtaggcgat ctgatcgtca cctgcacctc gtcgaagagc cgcaattttc
    32221 aggtcggcta cgcactgggg caggggctga gcctggaaga ggccgtctcg cgcctgggcg
    32281 aggtggccga aggtgtcaac acgatcaagg tgctcaaggc caaggccgag gaactgcagg
    32341 tctacatgcc gctcgtcgca ggcctgcatg cggtgctttt cgaggggcgt acgctcgatc
    32401 aggtcatcgg cgtgctgatg cgcggcgagc ccaaggccga cgtggatttc atttccacgg
    32461 acggtttctg acatcacaag ccggagaatg taatggacgc caaccgtacc gccgagcgcg
    32521 agtcgctgat cctgcgagcc gtgtggatgc tggttttctt ctttgcctgg cagctggccg
    32581 agctgctgct gctcgccgtg gtcctgctgc agctggtgct gcgtctgatg aaaggccagc
    32641 ccgacgccag tttgcaggcc tttggcgaca gcctcagcca gtacattgcg cagatcggcc
    32701 gtttcggcac cttcaatacc gatcacaagc cttggccgtt gtctgactgg ccgacggcgc
    32761 gtccggcgga tctgcaggcc gcgccgcgct cgccgagcga gcctgagccg ccgcgccaag
    32821 agccggcgcc atgaggctgt ggctgttgcg tcacggggag gccgagccgc gggcgcgcac
    32881 cgatgccgag cgcagcctca ccccgcacgg ccgcgatgaa gtcacgcaaa gtgccgcgca
    32941 tctccagggc cggccgctgc aagcgatcct tgcgagcccc tacctgcgtg cgcagcagac
    33001 cgccgaactg gtacgccagg cgcttggttt tgcagcaccg atcgaaacgg tgaactggct
    33061 gaccccggac accgacctgc gtgatgccat gctctatctg gaccgtcgca gcgaacagga
    33121 gctgctgctg gtgacccatc agccatttgt cggtgcgctg ggcggctggc tggttaccgg
    33181 tagccgtggc gacgcgctac ccatgggcac cgcgtcgctt gccgaactcg agggcgagca
    33241 gctggcagcc gggttgatgt cgctcgcttc gctgcgtcac agtcgctgac gcggcgcgca
    33301 gcgcgcccga tccatccaat aagaacgacg gagaacgcct gtgggcatct ggaagcgcga
    33361 gccggatctg gctcaactgc atgaaaaccg caagaacacc atcagcgagc tgctcgacat
    33421 ccgtttcgag gcgttcgatg acgagtcgat cactgcgagt atgccggtcg attcgcggac
    33481 ccatcagccc ttcggcctgt tgcacggcgg tgcttccgtg gtgctggccg aaaccctggg
    33541 ctcgatggcc agctatcact gcatcgacac gtcgcgcttc tactgcgtcg gtctggaagt
    33601 caatgccaac catctacgtg gcttgcgcag cggccgggtg accggcgtgt gtcgccctgt
    33661 gcatctgggg cgctcgacgc atgtctggga tattcggctg accggcgacg atggaaaggc
    33721 cagctgcatt tcgcggctga ccgtggcgat cgttccgttg ccgaccaccg cgacgagctg
    33781 agcggcgccg tggccagcgg gtcggtgatg gcccgctgtt tggcatgaat gacgcccatt
    33841 ccgcatagcc atggcgattg ccgcgccccc tgtggcgcca gacaatgggt gctctctgga
    33901 cccattctgc aggctcatgt cacagcgcat ctttttcgcc cacgccaacg gcttcccctg
    33961 tgccacctac ggcaagatgt tcgacgcgct ggcgccggat ttcgaagtca cccatatcgg
    34021 tctgcatggg cacgacccgc tgtttccggt cgatgacaac tggacgaatc tggtcgagga
    34081 gctggcgcag cggttgtcgc gcctggatca gccggtctgg ggcgtcgggc actcgatggg
    34141 cggcatcctg cattaccaca ccgcattgcg gcaccctgag ctgtaccgcg gcgtggtgat
    34201 gctcgattcg ccggtgccaa cctggttcga tcagacagtg atctggctgg ccaagcggct
    34261 gggattcatc gaccgcctga cacctgccgg ccgcacactg ggacgtcggg agcgcttcga
    34321 tgaccgccag caggcccgcg actacttcgc cgacaagtcg ttgttccgtg atttcgatcc
    34381 cgagtgcctg gatgcctatg tcgagcatgg cctgaccgag gatgagcagg gcttgcgcct
    34441 gcggttcgat ccggaaacgg agattcgcat ctaccgcagc gttccgcacc tcaccccggg
    34501 gtggccgccg actctgcagg tgccggttgc catggtgcgc ggcgaaaaga gcaacgtggt
    34561 gatgccgcat cacagctacc tgctgcggct gatgccgcac ggccgcgcgc tgagcgtgcc
    34621 cggtgggcat atgtttccgt tcgagcggcc gctggaaacg gccggcgtgc tgcgccagct
    34681 actcggcgag tggagtgagg caagcttgcg agggcgcttc gcatgagcgt gccgttcgaa
    34741 gaaacgcgcc tgacgctgcc gcacaccgaa attgccgcgc atctgtacgg gccggtcgac
    34801 ggccggccag tcatcgcact gcatggctgg ctggacaacg cggcgagctt tcatcgcctg
    34861 gcacccaggc tcgacgggct gcgcatcgtc gcgctcgacc tgccgggaca tggtcattcc
    34921 cagcatcgcc cgcccggcgc gacctaccag atctgggatt acgcacatga tgtcctgcag
    34981 gtcgccgagc agctgggctg gcagcgcttc tcgctgctcg gtcactcgat gggggcgatc
    35041 gtgtcggtgc tgctggccgg ggcatggccc gagcgcgtcg agcgcctcgc gttgatcgat
    35101 gcgttcattc cctataccgg cgaagccgag gccgctccgg tcaagctggg tgaggctctc
    35161 aaggcgcaac tggccctggc gcgcaagcgc aagccggtgc atgcctcctt cgaacaggcg
    35221 gtggccgcgc gcatgaaggc agcggtcaag gtcagtcatg aggcggccga gctgctggcg
    35281 cagagggggc tgatgcctgt gccgggcggt tacacctggc gcaccgatcc gcgcctgaca
    35341 ctgccatcgc cgatgcggct gacccgagcc catgcgctgg ccttcgccag cgccgtcagc
    35401 tgtccgacca gtctcgtcgt agccgagcgt ggcttgatcc aggaggccgg catgctcgag
    35461 ctggcgcgtt ctttcccgtt cgaggtgcag ctcatgcccg gcggccacca tctgcatctg
    35521 gatgatgagg caggcgccgc cagggtggct gcggtgctcg gccccttcct ctcgagctga
    35581 agcaggcgtc ctgcaagatc cgatggcaaa cctggcttga cttggttccg gcaactggtg
    35641 aggctgcgct gacgggcagc aaagcgtcca ccagggcgat gcggccgacc cttgcgcact
    35701 ctgtcaggcc gggaacgacc gcggccagtt gcgggtgtcg ctgggtggta tcgagaccgc
    35761 atgtgccgaa tgtgttccgc ttgctcgaac ggtaccgaga tttcgactgg gggcaaggga
    35821 gcattatgcg aacagggcta atggccgcat tgggtttgat cttcggtgcc gcggcgtctg
    35881 ccgcggacgt tccggccagt gccgatctcg cgaccttgcc acgctacccg caggcgcgaa
    35941 tcgtcgatta ccgacaggaa gctgtacccg agcgcatcta cccaagggat tcggtacgcc
    36001 ggatcagtgg gcgtttgcga atggcggcgc aggtcgccgc ctccggtcag ctgacgacca
    36061 tcacctatcg attgccggaa acccatgccg gcatcgaggc tttcgatcag gcgcgtgtga
    36121 agctcctgga ggagggggcc gagctgttgt actggtgcga agggcgcgat tgcggtgcaa
    36181 gtagtctctg ggccaatgcg attttcggac gttccacgct ttacgggccg gatgcccagc
    36241 aggcctacct gctggcgcgg ctgcgcgagc ccgctgatcg actgatcgcg ctatatggca
    36301 tcacccgcgg caacggtcga ccctatctgc atgtagagca gctcgtgccg gatcagccgc
    36361 tcggcgacat cctgcccaat gccgccacct tgctgcgcca gttgcgcagt gctggcgagc
    36421 tgcgtctggc aggcctggcg gacgagccgg tggccgattg gggcgcgctg ctggccagca
    36481 tgcttcggct cgacagcacc ctgcgggtga cgattgccgg gcgcgcagcg ccggcctggc
    36541 gggacgccct gattgccgag cgcatcagcg ctcgccgtct ggaactcgac gactccgacg
    36601 agagcggtct gaccatccgg ctcttgcgct gatgctgcag ggcgggtgca atagacgctc
    36661 gccggccgct gcgtttgctt gagccgtgtt tccttcctct cgggtgccct cgatgctcaa
    36721 caatgaccgc cttctggcgc agattctgct cctcgcgcta ttgggcgcct gcctgtgggt
    36781 gttggcgccc tttgcctcaa cgctgttctg ggcagcggta ctggccttcg ccagctggcc
    36841 gttgatgcgc ttgctcacgc gctggctgaa gggcaatgcc agcctcgcgg ccggcctgct
    36901 gacactcggc tggatggtgc tggtggccat cccgctggtc tggttgggct tcaacatcgc
    36961 cgaccagatc cgcgaggtga acgccttgct gcacaacctg caggtcagcg gcctgccggc
    37021 gccgccggcc tggctcggcg atatcccgct ggtcggcgac aacctgctgg agctgtgggc
    37081 aacggtggac gagcagggca ccgcgctgtt cgcccagctg cggccctacg ttggccaggt
    37141 cggcaactgg ctgctggtgc gcagcgcgcg tatcggcggc gggatgctgg agctggcgct
    37201 gagcctgatt ctggtcttct tcttctatcg cgacggcccc tatctggcgg ctttcgccga
    37261 gcgcatgctg gcacggctga tcggcgaccg cgccgagcat tacctcgaac tggtcgccgg
    37321 caccatccag cgcgtggtca acggggtgat cggcaccgcg gcggcacagg cggtactggc
    37381 ctacatcggt ttcagcatcg ccggcgtacc ggcggcactg gtgctcgggt tgctgacctt
    37441 cggcttcagt ttcgtgatgg tcccgccact ggtctggggc ccggcggtgg gctggctggt
    37501 ctggcagggc gactacggga tggccgtgtt tctcggcatc tggggcatgt tcgtgatcag
    37561 cggcgtggac aatatcctca agccctatct gatcagccgc ggcggcaacc taccgctggt
    37621 cgtcgtgctg ctcggcgttt tcggcggcat tctggctttc ggcttcatgg gcttgttcct
    37681 ggggccgacc ctcctggccg tggcctacag cctgctcagc gactggctgg tcaaggaagt
    37741 cccggaagcg gcaaagaaag aggcgattct cccccgcccg gagcaccacc cctagggccc
    37801 cggggcgctc aggcgccttc ctgttcgtag gcgctgagcg cgtcgcaggt cacgatgcgg
    37861 ccgagctcga tcagctcctg tgccttgtga aactcataga agcggcaggc ccgcttggga
    37921 atgttcacca gcacattggg cgggtagccg gcaatcttgt actgggtcag cgatgactgc
    37981 atgacgtcga agctctggtt gaccagatcc agcagcgagg ccggcccgct gacgtccatt
    38041 accgttgcgc cttcagcgga tttcggcgcg ccctggccgg ttggcgccgc gggtggctga
    38101 tcgatcagct ccgtctcgcg caggtgcggc agtgcgccgg tcgcgtctcc cgcttccttg
    38161 cgccagaacg gcagatgggc gctgagtgac gtgaacatgt tgtcgaaccg tccggcgcgt
    38221 ttgatctcgg gcaggggata ctggcgatgg ttgttgccgt tgagattgac cgcaacgatc
    38281 aggtcgcagt gcgccgagac caccggaacg atcggcagcg gattgagcag gccgccatca
    38341 accagtacgc gagtgccctg gaccaccggc gtgaacaggc tgggaatcgc cgctgaggca
    38401 cgcatggcaa gctccagcct gccttcctgg aaccagattt cctgctgatg cgtcaggtcc
    38461 gtggccactg cggtgtaggg gatcggcagg tcctcgatgt tgatctggcc gagcatttcg
    38521 cgaatgcggc caaagacctt ttcaccgcgg atcgcgccca tgctgaagct caggtccatc
    38581 aggcgcagca agtcgaagta gtccaggctc tcgatccagc tgcggtactc gcccagcttg
    38641 ccggcagcat agatgccgcc gaccacggcg cccatcgagc atcccgcgac gcagccgatc
    38701 tcatagccgc gacgttccag ttcatcgatc acgccgatgt gcgcgtatcc ccttgcgcct
    38761 cccgagccca gtaccagggc cactttcttg ctcatgccat cctcccttgc cagagcacaa
    38821 gcatcacgcc tgcagggctt ctcggcaagg ccccggagag gctcggccgc gattgccggc
    38881 cacgcgcccg ggcgggcgcc ctttgctaca atcgccgccc gtttcgagcg tcgagaattt
    38941 cccatgagcg aaccgatccg ccttacccag tacagtcatg gcgccggctg cggctgcaag
    39001 atttcgccca aggttctgga cgtcattctt gccggcagcg gtgcgcagaa cctcgacccg
    39061 cggctatggg tcggcaatgc ctcgcgcgac gatgcagcgg tctatggcat cgacgaagag
    39121 cgcggtgtgg tctccacgac cgacttcttc atgcccatcg tcgacgatcc gttcgatttc
    39181 ggccgtatcg ccgcaaccaa cgccatcagc gatatctacg ccatgggcgg cgatccactg
    39241 atggccatcg ccatccttgg ctggccggtg aacgtgctgc cgcccgaggt ggcgcgcgag
    39301 gtggtcgccg gcggccgcgc ggcctgcgac gcggcgggca tcccgctggc cggtggccat
    39361 tcgatcgatg ctccggaacc gattttcggc ctcgcggtga ccggcgtggt ggacaagcgc
    39421 cacatgaagc gcaacgacac cgctgcgctt ggctgcaggc tgtacctgac caagccgctc
    39481 ggcatcggca tcctcaccac cgcggagaag aaggccaagc tgcgcgccga agatgttggc
    39541 ctggcgcgtg actggatgtg caccctgaac tcggccggca gccgcttcgc caggctcgaa
    39601 ggcgtgcggg cgatgaccga cgtcaccggc ttcgggctgc ttgggcacct cgtggaaatg
    39661 gccgatggca gcggcctgac cgcacagatc gagtacgcgc gcgttccgcg cctgccgggg
    39721 gtggagtact acctcgagca gggttgcgtg cccggcggca gccagcgcaa cttcgatagc
    39781 tacggccacc gcatcgccga gctggcctcg acgcagcgcg acctgttgtg cgacccgcag
    39841 accagcggcg gcctgctggt cgccgtcgcg cccgaaggcg aagcagagtt cctcgcgctg
    39901 gcagccgagc tcgggctgga cctggcgccg ataggcgagc tggtcgaagc ccgcagccac
    39961 gcggtagagg ttcgttgatg cgcccggata ccagcgatta ccgcgcgatt ttcctcagcg
    40021 acataccgat gatggatgcg cgggctcccg tggaattcgc caagggcgcg ttccccgggg
    40081 tggtcaacct gcccctgatg aacgatgccg aacggcagaa ggtgggcacc tgctacaagc
    40141 agcacggcca gaaggccgcg ctggagctgg gacaccgcct ggtttccggc aaggtcaagg
    40201 acgagcgcat gcaggcctgg gccgccttca ccgaacagca cccgaacggc tacctctact
    40261 gctttcgtgg cgggctgcgc tcgcagatcg tgcagcagtg gctgcgcgag gccggcatcg
    40321 actacccccg tgtggtcggc ggctacaagg cgatgcggca tttcctgctc gacacgctcg
    40381 atcaggcagt ggccgagtgc gacttcgtgc ttgtcggcgg catgaccggc accggcaaga
    40441 ccgaggtgct ggcgcagctg gacaacagcc tcgacctcga agggctggcc aatcatcgcg
    40501 gctcgagctt cggcaagcgc gcaacaccgc agccggcgca gatcgacttc gagaacgcac
    40561 tggccattcg cctgctgaag taccgcgcgg ccggtaccca gcagttcgtc atcgaagacg
    40621 aggcgcgcct ggtgggccgc tgctcgatac ccctgccgct gttccagggc atgcaggcct
    40681 acccgctggt ctggctggaa gacagcctgg agggccggat cgagcgcatt ctcaaggatt
    40741 acgtgatcga cctgtgcgcc gagttcgtca gtgagttcgg tgatacgggc ttcgctgcct
    40801 tcgccgagcg tttgcagcaa agcctggtca atatccagaa gcgcctgggt ggcgaatgct
    40861 acaagcgcct cgcgctgctg atggatcagg cgctggccga gcagtcgcgc agcggcgagg
    40921 tcgatctgca tcgcgcctgg atcgaagcgt tgctcgctga gtactacgat cctatgtacg
    40981 cctaccagcg gcagagcaag gcgcagcgta tcgagttttc cggcccccag ggcgaggtgg
    41041 tcgagtacct gcgccagcgg gcgtcgaaac ggcaggcatg attggctcca gaggagatgc
    41101 ggttatgacg atgaagatcg tggtggcagt acctgtgctg gcattgctgc tggccggctg
    41161 tgccggcaag acggcttacc gggacagctg cgcagccgag ctcgaggcgg cgtggaagga
    41221 acagagcctt gccgaggccg aaggcttcgc cgggacggtg agctatacca aggccatggc
    41281 gctgctcacg gcggccaaga cgcagcagca gttcgaaggc ttccgcagct gcacggagaa
    41341 ggcacgcaag gcacgctttt acttgagcga gtcgcgcgcc gggcgctgaa ccgcatccgt
    41401 tcccggcttg gcgacggttc cggccctcgc caagcgcctg gcgctcgggt gagacgggtt
    41461 tgtcatcaga ggtttcagcc gcttggcgcc gatgcgtgtg gccagtagca tcgggccatc
    41521 gaacgggaaa ggggttccca tgcaagcgag actcgaggcc tgtctggccg ccgtcaatca
    41581 ggtggtgctg ggcaaggagt cgcaggttcg tctggccgtc acctgcctgc tggcgcgcgg
    41641 tcacctcctg ctcgaagatc tgcccgggat gggcaagacc acgctgagcc atgcgctggc
    41701 ccgggtcatg ggattgagtt tccagcgaat ccagttcacc tccgacctgt tgcctggcga
    41761 cattctcggc acctcggtgt tcgacaagaa cagtggcggc ttcgtctttc accccggacc
    41821 gatctttgcc gagttggtgt tggccgacga gatcaatcgc gccacgccca agagccaaag
    41881 cgccctgctc gaggccatgg aggaggggca ggtgaccatc gagggcgcca cgcgcgccct
    41941 gccgcagccg ttcttcgtca tcgccacgca gaacccggtg agccaaagcg gaacctttgc
    42001 cctgcccgaa tcgcagctgg atcgcttcct gatgcgcttg tcgctcggtt atcccgcgcg
    42061 tgccgccgag cgtgcgctgc tgcagggcca gtcgcgccgc gaactgttgc ccgagctgca
    42121 gccgctgctc gaccatgccg cgctcgcagc gattcagcag gacgtcgcgc aggtgcgtgt
    42181 cagcgacgcg ctggtcgatt atgtcctgcg tctggccgag gcgacgcgta gtcaacccca
    42241 gttcgcctgg ggcctttcgc cgcgcggtag tctggccctg ctggcggctg cgcgcgcctg
    42301 ggcctatctg gatcgccgcg actatgtcat tcccgaagac gttcaggccg tgttgccggc
    42361 cgtactcggc catcgcctgc gcgaaagcgc cgatgccagc gggcatggtg gcggcgcgct
    42421 ggtgcagtgg ctgttgcgcg aggtaccggc gctctgatgc ggcgactcga acagggcgcc
    42481 cggccttgag gctgctgccg cgcttccgtg accgctggtt gctgcagcgt attccgcctg
    42541 cgccgagtgt acggctcgac cagcggcgga tcttcatcat gccgacgcgt accgggctgg
    42601 cctttctggg ggcactgctg ctgatgatgc tggcagccat caattaccag aacagcctgg
    42661 cctacgcgat gacctttctg cttggctcgc tgtttctggt cagcatcctg cacacttggc
    42721 gcaacctggc cggcctggtc ctgcacgccg gcggggcgag cgccgctttc gtcggtgagc
    42781 aggctcggtt gaaggtgcgt ctggaaagcc gcgggcgcag ctatcaggca gtcgccgtgg
    42841 gctggcctgc cagcggcatg cgcctgctgg atgtgccggc cgccggcagc ctggaggtcg
    42901 aactcgatct gccggccacc acacgcggct ggctgcggcc cgggcggttg cgggttgaaa
    42961 gccgctttcc gctcgggctg ctggtggcct ggagctgggt cgacctgcag ttggccgcgc
    43021 tggtctaccc gcgaccgctc gtcgccgaac taccctcgat gcccgggctg gacactggcg
    43081 agggcgtcca ggcgcgcggc gccggcgcgg acgactacca gggcctgcgt cactggcagc
    43141 cgggcgattc ccgtcggcgt ctgaactgga aggcgttttc ccgtggccag ggacttctgg
    43201 tcaaggattt cgcggccctt gcaggctccg atccagagct ggacttcacc gccctggccg
    43261 gtgatgtcga gacgcgcctt tcgacgctct gtcactgggt ggtgcaactg agcgcctacg
    43321 gccagccatt cagcctgagc ctgccgggcg aacgtctcgg gccggctagc ggcagcgaac
    43381 atcagcagcg ctgcctgcgc gcgctggccc tgtatgcgtc gaaaccggag tcggccgtat
    43441 gacggctgcc gcgctgactc cgcgcaatag cctgatctgg ctgctggtgg cgcaggtgct
    43501 ggtgatcctg ccgcacctgg gccatctgcc gctgtggatc attgcgctgt ggctggcctg
    43561 cgccagctgg cgtgtgcaga tattccgaat gcgtgcgcgc tatccgcgag gctgggccaa
    43621 ggcgctgatg atgctcggcg cgggctttgg cgtgtatttt tcgcgcggca gcctggtcgg
    43681 cctggaggct ggcgtcgtgt tgttgatcgc tgcgttcatc ctcaagctgg tggaaatgcg
    43741 cacgcggcgc gatgcgttgg tgctggtgtt tctcggcctg ttcgccgtgg tgaccagcta
    43801 cctgttcgag gatggcctgt tggccggcct ttacagcctg ctgcccgtca ccgcattgct
    43861 ggccgccttg atcggtctgc agcagagcag cctggtcacc cggccatggc cgatactgcg
    43921 gctggcgggc accctgctgc tgcaggccgt gccggtgatg gtcctgctgt ttctgttctt
    43981 tccgcggttg ccaccactct ggtcgctgcc gcaggcgccg gagcgtggca gcacggggct
    44041 gtccgacagc atggcgccgg gcgacatcgc gagccttggg cagtcggcgg cgctcgcctt
    44101 tcgtgtgagc ttcgacggcg cggctccgcc gctggaagcg ctgtactggc gtgcggtgac
    44161 cttcgagcgc ttcgatggtc ggcgctggtc gcaatcccga cccgcccagc tgctcgcagc
    44221 gccggactgg cagccgagcg gtgcgccggt agcctacagc gtggtgatgg agcccagcgg
    44281 tcgaccctgg ctctacagcc tcgacgtacc gcaggtcgaa ggcgtgccgg cgcgcctgat
    44341 ggccgacttt cacctgcaga cgccacggcc gataaaccag ccgctgttgt accgcgcgcg
    44401 ctcctggccg gcggcgcggc gtgaagcgca gacggcgccg gccagccttg ggcgctcgct
    44461 gtcgctgccg gggtcgggca acccgcgcag tcgcgcctgg gctgccgagc tgcttggcga
    44521 gggcgggcag cccgaggtca tcgtccaggc ggtgctgcgc cacttccacc gtgagccgta
    44581 tcgctacacg cttaggccgc caaccctggg cgagcacgct gtcgacgaat ttcttttcga
    44641 gacgcgcgcc ggattctgcg agcactacgc gggggcaatg gcctttgtgc ttcgcgcagc
    44701 gggcatcccg gctcgtgtcg tggcgggcta tcagggcggc gaattcaatc ccgcgggcga
    44761 ctacctcacc gtgcgccagt tcgacgcgca cgcctgggtc gagtattgga cggccgagcg
    44821 cggctgggtc agcgtcgacc cgactttcca ggtggccccc gagagggtcg agcgcgggct
    44881 tcaggaagcg ctcgccggtg agcgcgcctt gttcgatgac gagccgctgt cgctgctgcg
    44941 ttttcgcgga atcggctgga ttgatcggct gcgattttcc tgggacagcc tcaattatgg
    45001 ctggcagcgc tgggtgctcg gttaccaggc ggatacgcag agcggcctgc tgcagcgctg
    45061 gtttggcaac gtcgatggaa cacggctggg tatcggcctg gtggcggcga tcggcgggtt
    45121 gctcggcctg ttggcgctgc tcctgctcaa gccctggcag cgcggcgatc cccagctgcg
    45181 cgagttccag cgtttcgagc ggctgctcgc gcggcacggc attatgcggg caccgggcga
    45241 ggggccgcgc agttttgcac agcgcgccgc gcaccagctc cccgatcagg ctgcggcgat
    45301 cgatcgcttc gtgcgctgct acgaagccca gcgatacgct ggccaggacg ggcgagccga
    45361 tgagctaccg gctgccctgc gccagctgcg acgcgcgctg ccctggcgcc gcaggcgcag
    45421 tgatcggccg gtttgactcg cagatctcgc gccattcgcg gccggcatga gtgatcattt
    45481 cgggcccgct gccgccggcc accggctggc tgggcgtcct atagtgcgtc aacgataaga
    45541 ccaagaggtg gcaatgaccc ttcgcgaaat gctccaggcc gtgcgtgaca acccgcaggc
    45601 cgtgaccgta ccagccagtt ggggccaggg ccgcgccggt ttcggcgggc tggccgcagc
    45661 gctggtttac gaggtgatgc gcgcccaggt gccggagggg cgaccgctgc gctcactggc
    45721 aatcaccttt gtcgggccgc tggcggtcga tgaacccgtg agcctcgaag ctcaggtgct
    45781 gcgtgaaggc aaggcggtca gccagatgct cggcaaggcc gtgcagagcg gccaggtggt
    45841 gacgctggtg cagggcagct ttggcgctcc gcgcagctcc tcgatcgagg tggcggccga
    45901 gccggcgccg gccatgccgc cactcgaggc ctgccaggcg ttgccctata tcccgggcgt
    45961 ggtgccggcg tttacccagc atctggagat gcgctggggc ctcggcggct tgccattcag
    46021 cggcaacccc tcgcgtgaaa tgggcggctg ggtgcgtcag cgtggcgagt cgaccggtga
    46081 agcgatgaac gaggcgcatc tgctggcgct ggtcgacgcc tggccgccgg cactgttgcc
    46141 gcacctgaag agcttcgcgc cggcctcgtc gctgacctgg accatcgagt tcgtccagcc
    46201 gctaccactg ctcgacagcc acgactggtg ccagtaccgc gcgctgatcg aacacgcgcg
    46261 tgacggctac gggcactgcg ccgccgcgct gtggacgccg gccggcgagc tgatcgccct
    46321 cagccggcag acggttacgg tgttcggctg aagaggctca gagccgtaac tggccgatcg
    46381 cccggctgag ctcgccggag agcgcggcca gttccgcgct ggtgctggcc gacgctacgg
    46441 tctgctgcac cgtctgctcg gtgacatccc ggatgccggt caccgagcga ttcagctctt
    46501 cggcgacctg gctctgctgc tcggccgcca cggcgatctg cacgttgctg tcacgcatct
    46561 gggccacggc cgaggtgatc gcctcgagcg cctgcgcggc ctcgcgcgcc tcgcgtacac
    46621 agtcatcggc cttgagctgg ctctcgcgca tgaactccac ggcgtcgcgg gtcatcccct
    46681 gcagattgcc gatcatgtcg gtgatctcgt tcgtggagtc ctgcacacgc ttggccaggc
    46741 tgcgcacctc atcggcaacg acggcaaagc cgcggcccat ctcgccggcg cgcgccgcct
    46801 cgatcgccgc gttcagggcg agcaggttgg tctgctcggc aatgccgtga atcgcgctca
    46861 ccacgccatt gatccgctgg ctgtcgctgg ccagctgctc gatggtttcg gccgtttgct
    46921 gcacgccggt cgacaggctg gaaatggact gctcgacgcg agccaccact tgatggccgg
    46981 cactggccag ctgatcggca ttctgcgatt cgtcgcgggt ggcgccggca tgttcggcaa
    47041 tgttgtagac cgttgcgctc atttcgttga tcgcggtggc cgcctggtcg gtttcgctct
    47101 gctgcccgag catgccctga cgaacgtcgc tcatgctggc cgccaggcgc gaggcgcctt
    47161 catcgagccg cgccgcggcc tgggcgacgg tgccgacgat ccgttgatag ccgttctgca
    47221 tggcgttgaa agcgccggcc atctgaccca cttcgtcgcg gctgtcgagt ggtacgcgcg
    47281 ccgcgaggtc gccgctgcgc tcgacatgca gcatcacgtc tttgagcgtg ttcaggtggc
    47341 tgagcaggaa acggatcagg agttgcgagg cggccagcag gccgagcatc agcacggcga
    47401 ccgcgacggc ataattgaag aagtgctcgg cgagcacctg gctgacgctg ggcactgcca
    47461 ccggcattgc gatgtggctg ccatcgccgc gcgcgacgag gtgcaccccg atgaccggct
    47521 gatcgccgag caggcgctca tggtcgaggg cgtgccagcc gggcgtggcc ggtagcgagc
    47581 cggtatcgag gcggatcggc tcgcctggag cgaatacctg cagccccggc aggctgggca
    47641 gtgcggcctc tgccggccag ctggcgagca aggcggcgcg ggatgccgct tcagcctgtg
    47701 cagtggtcgc ccgactgctc tgttccagct gaatggcgaa cagcaccagc aacagggtga
    47761 tgacgaacga caccatgttc agtgcccaga atttgtactt cagcgacagg tcgcgaatcc
    47821 agacgagcat gcagtttctt cttctgttca ggcctatgcg tgaatgcgaa cggcgtcgcg
    47881 gttcgttgtc gctttagcgg ccggtcgtgc cggaccttga gtcattcctc gtcgctcacc
    47941 gatcgggagc gggcagggcg aagaaggccc gcgcgcaagc gctggtatgc gtggccagat
    48001 cggcctcgct ttcgccgcga tggcgggcga cctcgcgcag cacctcggtc agataggccg
    48061 gctcgttgtg ccctgacttc ggcttcggcc gcagcgtgcg cggcagcagg tagggggcgt
    48121 cggtttcgag catgagacgc ccccgcggga tctcacgcac cagcgcatgc agatggctgc
    48181 cgcggcgttc gtcgcagatc cagccggtga tgccgatgtg aagatcgagg tcgagataat
    48241 cgaacagggc gtggcgctcg ccggtaaaac agtgcaccac ggctgcgccc aggtggtcgc
    48301 gatagggccg caggatctcg gccagccgct gactggcatc gcgctcatgg agaaacaccg
    48361 gcaggcccgt ctcggcggcc agctgcagct gtgcttcgag cgcccgttcc tgttgctccc
    48421 ggggggagaa atcgcggttg aagtccagcc cgcattcgcc aacggctcgt acccggtcct
    48481 cctgatacag cgcttgcagc gcatcggcgg tcgtagcgct ccactggctg gcgtcgtgcg
    48541 ggtgcacgcc ggcggtgcag aacagctgcc ggccgctgtc gtcgagcgcc ctgcacagcg
    48601 caagcgcggc ctcgctctcc gccaggctgg tgccggtcag taccagctgg cggacgccgg
    48661 ctgccgcggc gcgctcgacc acgccggccg gatcatggct gaacgaaggg tgggtgaggt
    48721 tgacgccaat gtcgatcagc tccatttgtg ttcctcgatc gcggcggcaa tggccgccga
    48781 ctggtttcat ccgtccgccg aattggcatg ggccatccgg ctgtgagagg ctgcgcatca
    48841 ttttttgccg gcggggattg gctgtcctgc gccgaagagg tcatcgccac gccatgtcac
    48901 gccttgcgtc gctcctgttc tgcctgctga tgctcgtgac cgggtcggca gccgcacggg
    48961 tggtggggcc cgatccctgg catgcgggcg cgagctcggt gcgcgacctg gcccacattc
    49021 gccgcagcgg cgtgctgcgg gtgctgatca accagagtcg caacagctcg ggcgaaatca
    49081 agggcgaggc gatcggtgtc gaatatgcgc gcttgcgtgc cttcgagcag tttctcgacc
    49141 gggggcgggg cgagggccag ggtatcacgc tgaagttgat tcccaaggcg aaggaccagc
    49201 tgcttgctgc gctgcagcgc ggcgagggcg atctggtcgc acccggcgag ctgatcgata
    49261 cgcgcaatag ccgtgggctg agccgcagcc ggccggtggt gcgtgatgtc gacatggtgt
    49321 tggtggggcg caagggtggg ccgcagtacc agcgtctcga gcaactgtcg gggcgcagcc
    49381 tggcgctgcc gccgggtagt gctgccggaa gggcggtgaa cgagctcaac gagcggctgc
    49441 tggcgcgagg gttggcgcct atcgtcgtcg agtgggtcga tccgacgctg gcggtcgagg
    49501 atgttctgga gatggtccag gcaggcatct acccggtgac ggcggtggag cgaaccattg
    49561 ccgaacgatg ggcgaaggtg atgccgcggc tgcggatcga cgaccgtgtc aggctcggca
    49621 accaggccga catgcactgg ttcgtacgca aggaggcgag catgttgcgc gccagcatcg
    49681 accgctttct caaggactac cgcccgccgg aaaaccagga cgcggcgttc gagcgcgtct
    49741 accgccgcct gtacaaggtt cagtatccgc tcgatcgggt cggccgccag cggctcgaga
    49801 aggttcgccc gaccttgcag cgctacgcgg cgaagatgga gctggattgg ctgaatctcg
    49861 ccgccgtcgc cttcaaggaa tccacgctca atccggcggc caagggcagt ggcggcgcga
    49921 ccggcctcat gcaggtgacc caggccacgg cacgcaacct gggcgtggcc gacatccata
    49981 agctcgataa caacgtctat gccagcgcca agtacctggc cagcattcgc cgccagtatt
    50041 tcgccagccc gcgtctcaac gagcgcgagc gcatggcgtt cacgctggcg gcctacaacc
    50101 tcgggccgca gcgggtgcag agcatgcggg ccgaggcacg gcggcgcggg ctcgacccga
    50161 atcagtggtt cttccaagtc gagcgcgtcg ccatggaaac cgttggcatg ggcgtggtgg
    50221 cctacgtcaa cagcgtcaac aagtactacc tcgcctacaa ccgtgaacgc tatttgctcg
    50281 aggtcgactc gcgcagcgcc gccaactgag tggttcagcc ctcgcgcgcg gccgccagtc
    50341 gctcggcggc gtcgagccgc aggcgctcgg tctcgtcgaa gcgttcggcg gccagctgcg
    50401 ccacggcgcg tgtcttgtcc tgctcgctga ggccacggct cgcttcgatc ctgcgcttct
    50461 cgacgcggta ggccgcgagc cgttgccgcc actggtcacg gcttgcatcc agggcttcca
    50521 gacgctgcgt ggcggcattg ccgaccagtt gctggcgcag ctgacgcaat gcctgcggtg
    50581 tcccgcctga ggcctgcaac ctggcgctct gctcgcgtag cgcctgctgc agcccaggaa
    50641 cgatggcatc cttcagctcg tcgggcaggg attcgtgcaa ccggtcgagg gcctggcctt
    50701 tctgctgcgc tgtgagcgcc ggattcaggc ggatcgccag gcgttcgaga ccgtagcgat
    50761 cgtactgttc ctccacggcg aaaaacgcct ggtgcgtctg gggcgaaaac aggcgggccc
    50821 gtagcgcctg caccgcctgg aggcgacgct gcaaagcgtc gatatcgtcc gcgcgcggaa
    50881 agccccgctc caggtcgagc agctggcgct tgtagttcag gtagcgggtc agcagggcgc
    50941 ctgcctgttc cgctgcggcg ggcggaagct gctgttcgag gtaggtacgc aagcgcagta
    51001 cgctgctgct caggggctcc tcgccaagag tgctgagaaa gtaatcgaac aagcgtcgca
    51061 cgccctcggt gaccactagg tttcccgagg catcgactgg cagctcaccg tcgatgcggg
    51121 tgccgcgaaa ggacagcggc agcgcggccg gcgcggcggc ccgcttcacg gcagctgcgg
    51181 gcaaggcctg gttggctccg tgggcgtcga gaacgacggg cgaggcggcc gcctgctcct
    51241 gggcagcggg cgacggggca ggggccggtg gtgttaacca gaacagcgga acggcggcca
    51301 gcgccgccag gatgccgaca acaaggattc gtttcatggt tctgccctac cagaggggcg
    51361 ccgggccggg cccggctccc tgggtcaaag gcctgcgttc ctcaggcggt tggcgtgctg
    51421 gcgatagacg ctcactgggt ctgtttcgaa gaggctggtc aggccgagca cctggttgac
    51481 ctcgtccagg tggttcatcc ggtagttgtc gcggatcacc atacccagat gcgagctgca
    51541 gcgtccgacc aggccgtcgt tggcttcgtc gaacgcgagc gagcccgcgc ccatcattgc
    51601 gtcgctgaca tccagcgggt tggtcagcgg gctcgtcccg ctccaggagt agtagcgcac
    51661 acccttgacc acgtaggccc cttcgccgca ggcgctggtc gggatgccct ggggatactt
    51721 cgcgttgaag cgcgcagcgc cctcgctgtt gagcgattcg agcgagccga gtgcattctg
    51781 cggagtgctg ctgttgctgc cggaaagaaa gttgatcagt gcgcccatgg tgtttgtcag
    51841 gcctgcgagg aaggcttcgc ctgccgagcc ttcgggtacc tgacggatca tgtcggcgac
    51901 agccgaaccc ttgtgcggtg cgccgacgct ggtcaccgaa gccaccaggt cgggccgtac
    51961 cgctgcgaca tagcgaatgg tcgggccgcc gtgactgtgg ccgatcaggt tgactttggg
    52021 cttgccgctg agtgcgacga tttcctcgac ctgctcgagc agttcttcgc cgcgcagctc
    52081 cgaggtgttc agctggctga cttccgtgac atagacctcg gcaccgtcac gccgcagggc
    52141 gcggggaatg ccgtaccagt agtcgacgcc cagcaggctg tcgaagccga gcatgccgtg
    52201 ggtcagcacg atggggtagc gggtctcggt gtagccagcg gccgcggcgg tctgggcttc
    52261 gctcaggccg gccacgcacg tcgcgcacag cgacagggca agcagtctgt tcttgttctt
    52321 catggacgca ctcatcgaaa aggtgaaggg tcgagggcat tcccttgccg ttcaccgcgc
    52381 caggcgcgta ctgcgcgatc gcaagcgcac gttttgtgcc agattggcgt tgcgcccgca
    52441 gagcgcacgg cccagagcgt tgcgctcctg tgatgctggc agtacgcctt tattcgatgt
    52501 gttcgcgggc tgttaccgct tgctacgaag gtggcttgtg cagtgttcca tcgataccca
    52561 ttcggcgatg atggccgcaa attgtgactg tttggtcgca aattgatggg ctggtcacgg
    52621 gtagtcgatg ctgatgacgt accagagtct ggggccggtg ggcgtctgca cctgcacctc
    52681 ggcatcgagt gccttgccaa ccaatgcccg cgcgagcggc gaatcgatgc tgatcagccc
    52741 ttgcttcagg tcgagctcat cggggccgac gatgcggtag cgggcctgct ggccgtcttc
    52801 gtcctcaagc gtgacccagg caccgaagta cacccggctc ggatcgctcg ggcgctcgcc
    52861 gaccactttc agcttctcca ggcgcttggt cagaaagcgc acacggctgt cgatttcgcg
    52921 cagcattttc ttgccgtagg tgtactcggc gttttcggag cgatccccct gcgctgccgc
    52981 ctcgctgacc gcctgggtga cctgcggacg ccggacatgc caaagctcgt gcagctctgc
    53041 acgcaggcgt gcctcgcctt cgggcgtgat caggggagtg ccggcggcac gaggtgggcg
    53101 atagcggctc ataacatgtt cctgatagag aaggcggccg attgtagtgc cgagcggctc
    53161 gtcagttctc gcgcaatacc cgcagagggc tgacgttcag tgcgcggcgg gtaccgaaca
    53221 ggccggcacc gccgaccaac agggcgccga tgacgggcag caccagcagc cagggatgcg
    53281 gttgccaggg gatgtcgaag gcgaatcggt agagcagggc gctgatcagc tcgcagccga
    53341 gcgccgcgag cacgccactg accgcgccaa gcaggccgaa ctccgcgcgg cgcgccttga
    53401 cgagcacggc acgctcggcg cccatcgcgc gtagcagcgc cccctggcga acccgttcat
    53461 cgagcgtact ctgcaagccc gcgaagagta ccgccagccc ggcggcgagc acgaagacga
    53521 gcacgtattc gaccgccagg gagacctgcg tcaggatgct gcgcagttgc gcgagcaggg
    53581 catcgacctg cagcagcgtg atggagggga agtcccgcgc cagctctacc agatcacggt
    53641 cgtggccgcc cggcaggtag aagctcgtca tgtaggtggt cggcaggtcc ttcagggtgc
    53701 cgggcgcgaa gatcatgtag aagttcggct ggaaactgtc ccagttgact tcgcgcaggc
    53761 tggtcacctc ggcgtcacga ctgatgccgc cgacggtgaa gctgaggcgg tcgccgatcg
    53821 tcagcccgag gctttccgcc agctcggctt cgaccgagac gcctggcagc gaggttgcat
    53881 ccggctgcca ccagtggccg gcaaccagcc gattgtcgtt cggcagatcg gccgaccagg
    53941 tcaggctgag gtcgcggcgt accgcacgct caccctgcga atccttgctg accagttcac
    54001 gcaccggttc gccgttgatc gcgaccaacc ggcccgggac gacggggtag agcggagcgg
    54061 catgttccgc gagagcatcg atccgggtgg cgaacgcgtc cttgtcagca ggcaatacgt
    54121 tgagcacgaa gtggttgggg gcatccgcag gtagctgctg ttgccaggcg tcgagcagct
    54181 cgccgcgcaa cagggcgatc agcgccatcg ccagcagaat caggccgaag gccagcgcct
    54241 ggcccgctgc cgccagcgga ttgcgcatca gttggcctag gccgaggcgc cagaccagag
    54301 agctgttggc gagcaggcga cgcagcccgc gcagcgcgag gagcagcagc ccgccgagaa
    54361 tggccgtggc gagcagcccg ccgccaagca gggacagcgt gaggcgaaga tccaggctga
    54421 gccgccacat gatcagcccc agggcggcta ccgcagtgcc gtagaccagc caggtgctgg
    54481 gcggtattgg cagtatgtcg cggcgtagga cgcgcagcgg cggcacacgc ccgagcgaag
    54541 ccagcggcgg cagtgcgaaa cctgccagcg cgaccagccc ggtagcgacg ccggcgagcg
    54601 ccggccaggg cgtcgcggcg gggatttcct gagccagcag gtcacgcagc agatagaaca
    54661 ggccggcctg tgcgatgaca cccagcagtg cgccagctgc gctggcgagc aggccgagca
    54721 tgccgagctg ggcgccatag agcgccaaag cttcgtgtcg gctgaggccc aggcaacgga
    54781 gcagggcact ggcgtcgtaa cgccggctgg caaagcgcgc cgctgacagc gccactgcca
    54841 cgccggcgag cacgatggcg gcgaggctgg caaggttcag gtagcgctcg gcccgagcca
    54901 gcgcgccgcc aatctggcga ttgctgtcgt cggcggtctc gattcgctga ttcggctgca
    54961 gacccggctt gatggcgtcc tggtagcgct gcagggcggc ggcgtcgccg cgccagaggt
    55021 cgcggtagct gacccggctg ccgggctgca ccacgcccgt ggccgccagg tcgtcgaggt
    55081 gcatcagtac gcgcggggta aggctgtaga agtctccgac ccgatcgggc tcgtaggtca
    55141 ggacacgggc aagtcgcaag gaccgatcgc cgacttcgat gtggtcgccg atttgcaggc
    55201 cgagcgcagt aagcaggcgt gcctcggccc aggcttcacc cggccgcggc ccgccgccga
    55261 cctgctctgg ctggaacggt gcggcggcgc tgcgtaactc gccgcgcagg ggataagcgt
    55321 cgtcggcggc cttgatactg gccagttgaa tctgctcatc ggtggcgatg acgctgggga
    55381 actccaccgt gcgggcatgc gcgaggccaa gcgcaaggcc gctttcgacc tgctgcggtt
    55441 gggccggcgc actgccgcgc agcaccagat cggcgccgag aaattcgctg gcgcgaagca
    55501 gcatggcgtc gttcagacgg gcactgaagt agccgatcgc ggtgctggcg gcgaccgcga
    55561 tgagcaatgc gaagaacagt acccgcagtt cgccggcccg cgcgtcgcgc agcagctgtc
    55621 gccacgccag ctgcagggtg cgccggccgg gaaccgcgtt cattgcgcca cctcgtcgcg
    55681 aacctcgcga ccaccctcca ggcgcaagac ccgccggcac cggagtgcca aacgctcttc
    55741 gtgcgtaacc aggaccaggg tagtgccgcg ctcgcggttg agctcgaaca tcagttcgat
    55801 gatgtgcgcg ccggtctggc tgtcgagatt gccggtcggc tcgtctgcga acagcagctc
    55861 aggttgcgcg gcgaaggcgc gcgcgagcgc gacgcgttgt tgttcgccgc ccgacagctg
    55921 acgcggatag tggtgcagac gcaggccgag gccgacccgc tcgagcagtt cgatcgcctg
    55981 cctgcgcgca tgctgtgccc ctttgagctc gagggcgagc atgacgtttt cttcggcggt
    56041 caggctctcg agcaactgga acgactgaaa gacgaagccg acatgggcac cgcgtacgcg
    56101 ggcgcgctca tcttcgtcga ggcgttcgag cgcgtggccg gccagcagca cttcgccggc
    56161 actgggcaaa tccaggccag ccagcagacc gagcagtgtc gacttgcccg agccggacgc
    56221 gccgacgatg gccaggctgt cgccgcttgc cagctccagc gacaggtcgt cgaggattcg
    56281 cagctcgcct tccgcgctgg ataccacttt gctaaggtgc cgggcgatga gaatgctgcc
    56341 gctcatgggg agatccgatg cgaatgtggc tcaagggtgg cgtgctggcg ctggtgctgt
    56401 gggctcagaa tgccctggcc ggcacggtac tggtggtggg cgatagtatc agcgccgctt
    56461 ttggcctgga aaccgagcaa ggctgggtgc agctgctgcg cgagcgcatc gccgaaaccg
    56521 gcaaggagca cgcggtggtc aatgcctcgg tcagcggcga caccagcgct ggcgggcttt
    56581 ccaggctcga ttcgctgctc gccgagcacc gtccgcaggt ggtgatcatc gagctcggcg
    56641 gcaacgatgg gttgcgtgga caggcgccgg cgcaattgca acagaatctt gcccgcatgg
    56701 tcgacaaatc ccgccaggcc ggcgccgagg tgctgctgct cggcatgcga ttgccgccca
    56761 actatggccg tcgatatacc gaagcgttcg ccgaagtgtt ttcgcaggtg gcgcaggaca
    56821 agcaggtcgc acttgtgccg ttctttctcg agggcgtcgg cggcgtcgct tcgatgatgc
    56881 aacccgatgg cattcacccg gccgcacggg cacaggcccg gctgctgcaa aatgtctggc
    56941 cggcgctcga accgctgcta tagcgggtat cgctacagac cgcgctagcg cttgctttgc
    57001 ggcctccgca cggctactgt cgcgccctcg attggagcct tcgatgtcgc gctcagccag
    57061 gaccctctac gcctaccgac tcatcgtgcc ggacgagcag ttcgacctgt tcgcctgccg
    57121 cgagaatcgc ctgcatctgg ccctgcggca gctcgaactc gatggccatg ccgaccgaac
    57181 gctctgtggc ggtcttttgc cggcccagcc acgctggcag gacctgcagc gcgaggtgct
    57241 gaaggatcgc cggctctgtg cgtcctgccg cgcattgctc gaggcacggc gcaaaggcct
    57301 tccgtctgca gggcatgcgt ggtagctcat ccgggcggcc gttcaagtac aatccaacca
    57361 tttcgtcgtt catgccaagg gtcttctgaa tgttctcgcg cgcgtcccgg gtcgcctcct
    57421 gtctgtcact tgctacgttg ctgctggccg gccacagcgc tgcgctggaa ttgccgctgc
    57481 caccggaagg tgaggatgtc gtcggcgaga tccaggtgat caaggccaag tacgaagaca
    57541 cctttgcggc actgggcgag atctatgacc tcggttattc ggagctggtc gcggcgaacc
    57601 cgggggtcga cccctggctg ccaggcgagg gcaccgatgt gatcctgccg acccgcttca
    57661 ttcttccacc cggcccgcgc gagggcgtgg tcatcaacct cgccgagttc cggctgtatt
    57721 actacccgcc gggcaagtcg gtggtgcata cctatccgct gggtatcggt cgtgagggct
    57781 ggggttcgcc ggtgggcagc acgcggatta ccgccatgac gccgaacccg gcgtggtatc
    57841 cgcccaagtc gattcgtgag gaacatgcag ccgagggtga cccgctgccg accgtcgtgc
    57901 cgcctggccc gaacaatccg ctggggccgt tcaagatgaa cctggccatg tccggctatc
    57961 tcattcacgg atcgaacaag aaatttggta tcggcatgcg cgtgagccac ggctgcttcc
    58021 gcatgctgaa ccataacgtg ctggagcttt cgcggatggt cggcgtcggc acgccggtgc
    58081 ggatcatcga tgagccgtac aagttcggcg tcagcgacgg caaggtctac ctcgaggcgc
    58141 acgccccgct ggaaagcgaa gagaagggca tgacggtgat ggacaagcac gcgatcgtca
    58201 tcaataccct cctcaagcgt gacgaagcgg ctggcaagct caatctggac tgggaagtgg
    58261 tgcgcgatgt ggtcgccggt gaggacggct tgccgatcca gatcgccgag caacacacca
    58321 ccgtggcgag ttccgaagaa gccccggtgt tctaaacgga agggctgggg ctgtgaccga
    58381 catggccccc gaaattcagg cataaaaaag ccgaccctgg ggtcggcttt tttgcttcag
    58441 ctgcaattac ttgcggctgg cgcgttccag catgcgcaga gcgcgctcgt tggcttcgtc
    58501 agcggtctgc tgagccttct gagcagcggc cagggcttcg tcagccttgc tgtacgcttc
    58561 gtcagcgcga gcctgggcgc gagcggcagc gtcttcggtc gcggtcaggc gagcttcgct
    58621 ttctttggtc atgctgttgc tgcaaccggt agccagaact gcggccagag ccagagcaga
    58681 gaatttcaga acgttgttca tcgtgttccc cttaaatatg gaatccataa gcaacttccg
    58741 ttatggaaag tttgcgtgca catactacct ataactttgg ttaagtaaac ggagcggacc
    58801 gttccggcag caaaaatttt gctgacgaac ggtcatccat tgcttcgacc atcgtcagga
    58861 taaaaagtag ccactttgcg gtctgcaaca acatcgtctt ttgtacgatg cgaggcattc
    58921 gacgccgcga gcaggcggtt cggggtggcc gcgaacgttc gaaccgggta gaaagaaagg
    58981 ctcaccgttt caacaggccg cccatatcaa ggttggccct gaaccggcat gcaacaataa
    59041 gaaaaatcag gctgatcctg cctaggagtt cagatgaccg atgcattaac cattcgccac
    59101 gaccgcgacg gacatcgctt cgagacggtg atcgacgggc acatggctta tctcgcctac
    59161 gtcgatctcg gcaaacagac gctggatatc tatcggactt tcgtgccgga cgcgctacgc
    59221 ggaaggggga ttgccgctgc cttggcgcaa cgggcgctcg attttgccga ggaggaaggc
    59281 tacagcgtta tcccgtcctg ctcgtacgtg gagtcgtaca tggagcgcca ggggcggagc
    59341 agcgcaggcg agggcgcaga atgaagaacg ccgggctagc ccggcgttct ggtcgtatca
    59401 ggtgcgattg cgttgccgct gcggtagcac cgacttcaac ttgccgtgca tcgagcgtac
    59461 agccttctcg gtagtatccc agtcgatgca ggcgtcggtg accgagacgc cgtacttcag
    59521 ttgcgacaga tccttgggga tcggctggtt gccccagccc agatggcttt cgaccatcag
    59581 gccgacgatc gactggttgc cctcgaggat ctggttggcg acgttgtcca tcaccagcgg
    59641 ctgcagtgcc ggatccttgt tggagttggc gtggctgcag tcgatcatca cgttcagcgg
    59701 gatccccgcc ttcttcagtt cctgctcgca aaccgcgacg ctgaccgagt cgtaattggg
    59761 cttgccgttg ccgccgcgca gcaccacgtg accgtagctg ttgcccttgg tggtgacgat
    59821 ggagacgccg ccagattggt tgatgcccag gaaacgatgc gggctggaga ccgactgcag
    59881 ggcattgatg gccaccgtga ggctgccatc ggtcccgttc ttgaaaccga ctgccgagga
    59941 caggccggag gccatctccc gatgcgtctg ggattcggtg gtacgtgcgc cgatggccga
    60001 ccagctgatg aggtcctgca gatactgcgg ggagatcggg tccagcgctt cggtcgcggt
    60061 gggcaagccc atctcggcga gatccagcag cagcttgcgg ccgatgtgca ggccatcctg
    60121 aatcttgaag gagtcatcca tgtaggggtc gttgatcagc cccttccagc cgaccgtcgt
    60181 ccgcggtttc tcgaagtaga cacgcatgac caggaacagg ctgtcggaaa cctgctcggc
    60241 gagcgctttc agacgttcag cgtattcgtg tgcagctttc aggtcgtgga tggagcacgg
    60301 acccacgacg aggaacaagc ggtggtcttt gccatcgagg atgtcacgca ccacctggcg
    60361 cccgtgtgcc acggtcttgg cagctgcgtc ggtcagcggc agctcgcgct tcagctgttc
    60421 aggggtgatc agggtttcgt tggaggaaac gttgagatcg tcgattggta gctcagccat
    60481 gtattactcg tccgggtcac aggtgctctg cgctggcaat cccggtgcag caatgcagag
    60541 cgatggagcg cagcgggaca cgcaccttag cgctattggg cggcatcgac aacgagattg
    60601 atggccggtt tcgctgcgtt cctaccaagg tatcgggtgg gcgatccggt gcgattgtgc
    60661 gtcctgccga gcgcgctgtt atcgtgtcgt gacctcggca ggacggatca cgacaacagg
    60721 agcggcaaag catggcatca gggcattcgc gcattggaat catcggcacc ggcgccatcg
    60781 gcgggttcta cgggctgatg ttggcaaggg ccgggcagga cgtgcatttc ctgctgcgca
    60841 gcgagtatgc ggcggtcacc gcccgggggc tgcgggtcga gagtcaggtt catggagcgc
    60901 tacagctgga ttcggttcag gcctaccgcc aggctgcgga catgccgccg tgcgattggt
    60961 tgttcgtagc cgccaagacc acctcgaatg ccgctcttgc gccggcaatc gtgcaggcag
    61021 cggcgccggg ggccaaggtg gtcttgttgc aaaacgggct tggtgtcgaa gacgccctgc
    61081 gccccctgtt gcgtgatgac atgcacctgc tcggtgggct ctgcgcgatc tgcgcccacc
    61141 gcgccgagcc cggcgtcgtc gtgcatcagg ccctgggcgc ggtcaacctc ggctatcaca
    61201 ccgggccagc ggacgccgaa caacgccagc ggatcgtcga cgaaggtgtt gcgttgttca
    61261 gggcggctgg aatcgactcg acaggcatgc cgagtctggc gcaggcacgc tggatgaaac
    61321 tggtctggaa cgcggccttc aatggcctgt cggtcttgct cgatgccgac acgcgtaccc
    61381 tgctgcgcaa cgacgacagc cgtgaactcg tccggctggt catgcaggag gtcgagggag
    61441 ccgcacaggc gtgcggctac acattgccgc cggcaatcac ggaaaagatg ctgcaaggga
    61501 ccgctgcgat gcctgactac ctgccgagca tgtatcacga tcgtcgggcg catcggccga
    61561 tggagctcga ggccatttat gccgtgccgc tggcgcaggc tgcgcaggcc ggttatgcga
    61621 tgccgcgaac cgaagtgctt taccgggccc tgtgtttcct ggatgcagcc gcccagccgc
    61681 cgggctgaat gcagcggcgc taccctgcga gcgaccgccg gggccgggaa aaacaccaga
    61741 ggacggtcta tgctctcgct tgtatcattc ctctggttat aagcatggcc gctaggtagc
    61801 ggtgcctttg cctctgaggg ttatctatga agctgcagca actgcgttac atctgggaag
    61861 tggcgcacca tgacctcaac gtctcggcaa ccgcacagag cctgttcacc tcgcagccgg
    61921 gtatcagcaa gcagatccgc ctgctggagg acgaactcgg cgtcgaggtg ttcgcgcgta
    61981 gcggcaagca cctgacacgc gtgacaccgg ccggcgagcg catcatcacc acggccggcg
    62041 agatcctgcg caagtgcgag agcatcaagc agatcgccca ggaattctcc aacgaaaaga
    62101 agggcacgct gagtatcgcg acgacgcaca cgcaggcgcg gtacgcgttg ccgcgcgtga
    62161 tcagcgcgtt catcaagcag tacccggacg tggcgttgca catgcatcag ggtacgccta
    62221 cgcagatcgc cgaaatggcg gccgacggca ccgtcgattt cgccatcgcc accgaagggc
    62281 tggagctgtt cggagatctg gtgatgatgc cgtgctatcg ctggaaccgt tgcgtaatcg
    62341 tcccgcaggg gcatccgctg gccaagctcg acaaactcac gttggaggcg ctggccgagc
    62401 atccgatcgt gacctatgtg ttcggcttca ccggacgctc gaaactggat gaagcgttca
    62461 gccatcgcgg cctggcgcca aaagtggtgt tcaccgcggc ggatgcggac gtgatcaaga
    62521 cctacgttcg cctgggtctt ggcgtgggca tcgtggcgcg gatggcggtc gatgctcagc
    62581 aggatgccga cctggtggtg ctcgatgcca gcgagctgtt cgagtcgagc gtcaccaaga
    62641 ttggctttcg acgcggcacc ttcctgcgcg gcttcatgtg cgacttcatc cagcagttcg
    62701 cgccgcacct ggatcgcaag gtcgtcgagc aggccattca gtgtcggaac aaggctgatc
    62761 tcgacgccct gttcgagcac gtcgagttgc ccacctactg atcgctcagg tcctggcgat
    62821 cagattgccg gcgtgcaggc cgcattcctt gtgggtcgct tcttcccacc accagcggcc
    62881 ttcgcgttcg tgctggttgg gcagtaccgg ccgggtgcag ggctcgcagc cgatgctgat
    62941 gaaaccccgc tcgtggaggc tgttgtaggg gacctccagc atgcggatat aaccccagac
    63001 ttcctcgctg ctcatctgcg ccagcggatt gaacttgtag agcgggtgct cggccgtcga
    63061 gaaggcgccg tcgacctcga gtaccggcac ctggctgcgg gtgccggggc tctggtcgcg
    63121 gcgctggccg gtggcccagg cgcggacttc cgagagcttg cggcgtagcg gctcgatctt
    63181 gcggatgcca cagcattcgc catggccgtc gcgatagaag ctgaacaggc ctttttcccg
    63241 gaccattggc tcgagcaatt gcggatcggg cgtgcggatg tcgatggcaa tgccatagtg
    63301 gtcgcgcacc tgttcgatga accgataggt ctcgctgtgc aggcgaccgg tgtcgaggct
    63361 gaagacccga acgtttttgt tcagcttcca ggccatgtcc accagtacga cgtcttcggc
    63421 accgctgaag gatatccaga gatcgtcgcc gaacagatcg aaggcgagct tgaggatttc
    63481 ctgtggcgac ttgctggtgt aacgctcagc caatgcggct acatcgatcg gttggtggtt
    63541 catctcacgg ctttcctcgg cttgttggcg ctcgggcgct ctcgggcgag ggatggtagc
    63601 aaagcgcgaa tatgcttcta aataacgatt ggcgtttcaa accccgctgt ttgggtataa
    63661 gcgtcgcgtt gcttcgctgc gtcggtgccg ttagagtgcc gcctttcatt ttctgcatga
    63721 ggagtgttcc gtggaaatag cctgtctcga cctggaaggc gtactggttc cggagatctg
    63781 gattgccttt gccgaggcca ccggaatcga gtcgctccgg gcgaccacgc gtgacattcc
    63841 cgactacgac gtgctgatga agcagcgcct gcgcattctc gacgagcacg gcctgaagct
    63901 gtcggacatc cagcaggtca tcggtaccct gaagccgctg gaaggggcgg tagagttcgt
    63961 cgactggctg cacgagcgct tccaggtcgt gatcctgtcc gacaccttct atgaattttc
    64021 ccagccgctg atgcgtcagc tcggctttcc gacgctgctg tgccatcggt tgatcaccga
    64081 tgagagcgac cgggtcgtcg attaccagct gcgccagaag gatcccaagc gccagtccgt
    64141 catcgccctg aagagcctgt attaccgcgt catcgcagcg ggcgactcgt acaacgacac
    64201 cacaatgctt gccgaggcgc atgccggcat cctgttccat gcgccggaca acgtgatccg
    64261 tgaatttccg cagttcccgg cggtgcacac ctacgaggac ctcaagcagg aattcctcaa
    64321 ggcctcgaac cgcaagctgg cgctctaagc gaacagagcg gcaggagcgg cgcccaggtg
    64381 gcgccgtttt cgtttgccgt cagcggccgg ccgcttccag cgtccgcagc aggatgttta
    64441 ccttgtccag cgattcctga tactcggcct gccagttgga gtcggcaacg atgccgccgc
    64501 caccccagca atagacacgt tgcttgctga acagcaaggt gcggatggcg atcgaactgt
    64561 ccatccggcc gcggacgtcc agatacagga gcgagccgca gtagatcgag cggcgagtgg
    64621 gttcgagctc gtcgatgatc tgcatggccc ggattttcgg cgccccggtg atcgagccgc
    64681 ccggaaagct gcccgcgagc aggtcgagcg catccttgcc ggcggccagt tcgccgcgca
    64741 ctgcactgac caggtggtgg acgttcgggt agctctccaa ggcgaacagc tccggcaccc
    64801 gaacgctgcc agtgcggcag ctgcgcccaa ggtcattgcg cagcaggtcc acgatcatca
    64861 ggttttcggc gcgatccttg tcggccgcca ggagttcggc agcggcagcg gcgtccgcac
    64921 cggattcggg catgcgccga cgtgtgccct tgatcggccg ggtttccacc tgaccatcga
    64981 caacactcag gaaacgctcc ggcgacaggc tggcgatagc accctgttcg aacgagagaa
    65041 acccggcgaa gggcgttggg cacgcctgac gtagcgctct gtaagcctgc cagggctgcc
    65101 cgtgataaga cgcctggaag cgctgggcga agttgacctg atagcagtcg ccgtcgcgga
    65161 tgtactgctg gatgcgctcg atcgccgcgc ggtatcgctc ggccgtgagg tcggcgcgga
    65221 agggctcgct cagctcgaag gatgctgttg cgtctggcgt attcgccttg tcgcaaaaca
    65281 gtgccagcaa tcgccgacgc tcgtccgccg ccaggcgcgg gtggcagacc agataagagc
    65341 gctgggttgc atgatcggtg gtaaccgccc agctatacag gcccagctgg gcgtcgcgcg
    65401 caccgaggtc atcgaccgcc tgggcgggca acacctcgac gcgcctgccg aaatcgtatg
    65461 ccagcaggcc gatcagcccc ccggcgaagg gcaactcgac gcctgcgggc aattgcgccg
    65521 ggccgaggcg cgccagcgcg aggcgaaggc gcacgaagaa ggctgctgca ttttcgtcgg
    65581 ggagtgggct gagcgtctcc agcggccagg cgctgatcag gtcgtagcgc ccgcgctgtg
    65641 cgaccggccg gcccgagtcc agcaagatcg ctcccggcgc ttcgcggact cgctcgaagt
    65701 aggccgccgg gtcgggctgg tagggcaggg ggtcgagggt gcagagattc atgctgagtt
    65761 tggcctggac cgggcctcgg cggcccggcc agcgatcaat cgcgctgcgg cacgtggccg
    65821 aacagttctt gcgagaagcg tacccgctct tccggcgttt cctggatgcc cttttccttc
    65881 agctccgcga cgcgcgcttc cacagcctgc gcgcggtgcg tgaggccgca gtcattggcg
    65941 atctggatgt tcaggcccgg gcgagcgttg agttcgagaa tcaacgggcc cttgtcgaca
    66001 tcgagcacca tgtcgacacc gatgtagcca aggccgcaca gctcgtagca accggcagcc
    66061 agtttcatga aaccgtccca gttgggtagc tgcacgccgt ccaccgcgtt ggtggtgtcc
    66121 ggatgcttgg tgatcttgtt gttcagccag gtgccgcgca acgtgatgcc ggtggccagg
    66181 tccacgccga caccgatcgc gccctggtgc aggttggcct tgcccccgga ctgccgggtc
    66241 ggcaggcgca gcatggccat caccggatag cccatcagca cgatgatgcg aatgtccggt
    66301 acgccttcgt agctgatgct cttgaagatc gggtccgggg tgacgcgata ttcgataagc
    66361 gcgcggtcgc ggtgcccgcc cagcgagtag aggccggtga ggatgttgga gatctgatgc
    66421 tcgatttcgt cgtgcgacag gatcttgccc gaaacggtct tgtagcgacc ctcgaagcgg
    66481 tcggcgatca ccaggatgcc gtcgccgccg gcaccctggg ccggcttgac gacgaaatcg
    66541 gtgtggtcct tgacgatgtc cttgagcttg tcgatgtcct tctcggtctc gatgatcccg
    66601 tacatctccg gaacatggat gccggcctcg atcgcacgct gcttggtgat gatcttgtca
    66661 tcgacgatcg ggtacaggct gcgcttgttg tacttgagca cgtagtccgc gttgcggcgg
    66721 ttgatgccca tgatgccctt ggcagacagg gccttccacg tcttgatcag accgaacatg
    66781 gctcaatcct tcaggaaggc tttgaagcgg aacagttcgg tcaggcggta gccgcgatag
    66841 cgacccatcg ccagcatgaa gcccaccatg atcagcagca ccgccgggaa ggtgaagatg
    66901 aagtaggtca gctgctccag gctcatcagc aggtaggcca gcgtcgccgc gatgatggta
    66961 cctacggcga ccttgaacgc atggccgccg ccacgctctt cccaggtgat cgacaggcgt
    67021 tcgatggtca tggtcaggat caccatcggg aacagtgcga ccgacaggcc gcgctccagg
    67081 ccgagcttgt ggctgaacag gctgatcacg gcgatcagta ccacgacgaa ggtcagcacg
    67141 accgacaggc gcggcagcat ctgcagcttg agatgctcca ggtacgagcg cagcgacagg
    67201 cccagtgcgg tgatgatggt gaacagcacg atgccgaagc cgagctgggt ttcgcggaag
    67261 gcgagggcga tcagtaccgg ggtgaaggtg cccagcgtct gcaggccacc gaggttacga
    67321 aggatcagga tcaccagcac gccaatcggg atcatgatca tgatctggta ggtctgctgc
    67381 gtctgcagcg gcaggccgta gagcgaatat tcgaggaagt ccgcgtcggt gttctcgtcg
    67441 gtcagtttgg ccaggcgaat ggcgttcatc tcgctgttgt tcagcgtgaa ggtgatctgc
    67501 ggattgcgcc cgccttcgag gttcatcagc gggtcgttgc cggtccacca gaccaggcgg
    67561 tccttgggca ggccctgctc gccggtttcc gggttgaagt acagccagcg gtcaccgttg
    67621 aagctgcgca gccagagttc cggcgtctgt tgctccacac tcaggcgaat ggtgtggacg
    67681 cgttccatcg gcacgtgggc gatggacagc aacagttcga tgacgctcgc cttgttcgcc
    67741 gtgctggcgt cgccgccgag caacagcttg acgttgtcgt cttcgacatt gttgacacgt
    67801 ttgatggctt cgctgatgaa cgtctcgaca tcggccgagt gctggcggat cggcgagagc
    67861 agtgcctcgg cagcaatctt ctcggcgccc tctaccggca ggctgtcacg gaagatcggg
    67921 ccggtggcct tggtctgctc gccgctgtag cgcttggtca gcaccaggcg gtaatagagg
    67981 gtctgcttgc cactggcgcg gcgggccgac caggtgacgc ggcggttgcc gtcgacgcgg
    68041 ttgacgctga cgccgtagtt gttggagatg aagctctcgt tgaggctgac gaactcctgg
    68101 ttcagcggcg gcacgaacat ctgcagcttg accggctcgc gcgggctggc gacgaactcg
    68161 accttggcgt cgatgttcca cagatcgtcg gtctcgtctt cggtgacggg gatgccgagc
    68221 acgaagattt ggtaagccgt gatcgaaata cccagtgcga cgagcacgaa gatcaggact
    68281 ttcagatgca gggtgagtga gcgcatgggt attactcgtc agcgtcggat tcgttgatgc
    68341 agccgggctt gccggcaatg taggtacggc tcgggtcgac cagtgcaccg aagcgggtaa
    68401 gcgcatcgga accaatcaga atggggtatt ggaaagcgct tcggtccgtg aggttcactt
    68461 cgatggttcg gcggacctgt cccatgcaga catcgagctc gatgacaggg cgcgcggtgt
    68521 aggtcttttc ttcctctgga tcgaaatcgc cggcacgacg cttgatcttg ctgatccgaa
    68581 ccagcggacg ctcgatcggg tgactgtgtt cactgtccag gcccaggtag aagcgcaccc
    68641 aggtcttgcc atccttcttg aatcgctcga tatcgcgagc gctgagcgat gccgtctgcg
    68701 cgccggtgtc gagcttggct gcgatctcga gaccgaattc cggtatctcc acattctcgt
    68761 tcaggccata gatctccgtc tccgctgcat ggctggcgat cggtatggat aacaggcaga
    68821 gcgaaagaaa gaaggcgttg gctctcatag gtccggatca ggtcgggtgc aattggagtg
    68881 acggggccgc aagtcggtcc tggctgtgcc gagcgccaag cggcgcgtgg cagcgaaggg
    68941 ctggcattct agcatggcgt tttgcgggtg cgacatgcac acgcgaaggc attctccggc
    69001 gctgtggaag cagtaggtcc aggcgtacga ctttagtcaa attgtcgaca atcttcctct
    69061 agaaggttga ccttgcctct cgtggggtct acttttgccc catgcaaaat ctgagtgtcg
    69121 acaatgatgt tggatagtgt ggctgcatct cctgcttatg acgccgatag cggcaccctg
    69181 gccgaaaacg ttttccggcg aattcaggcg gccatcgtca aaggcgaaat cgccccgggg
    69241 agcaagatct ccgagccgga gctcgccagg acgtacggca tcagccgcgg gccgttgcgc
    69301 gaggccatcc accggctcga aggccagaag ttgctggttc gtgttccgca tgtcggtgcg
    69361 cgggtggtct cgctcagcca tgccgagctg atcgaactct acgagatccg tgagtcgctc
    69421 gaaggcatgg cctgtcgtct cgcggccgag cgcatgagcg aactggagat cggcgagctg
    69481 cgttcggtgc tgcgtacgca cgagcgcgac gaggcgttcc aggccggagt gggctattac
    69541 cagcaggagg gtgatttcga cttccattac cggatcatcc agggcagcgg caaccgaacg
    69601 ctggccaagc tgctgtgcga cgagctctat cagctggttc gcatgtatcg catccagttt
    69661 tcggcgacgc cgaaccgacc gcaccaggcc tttgccgagc atcacaggat tctcgatgcc
    69721 atcgccgatc gcgacggcga gctggccgag ctgctgatgc gtcggcatat cgcggcttcc
    69781 aaacgcaaca ttgaacgcca ttaccaggcg acccaagagc acaagtcacc atcaaagagg
    69841 ggcaacgcat gactcttcca actgccggcc agcgctttcg tgacgccgtg gccagtgaac
    69901 atccgctgca ggtagtcggc gcgatcaatg ccaaccacgc gctgctggcc aagcgtgccg
    69961 gtttcaaggc catctacctc tccggtggtg gtgtcgcggc gggctcgctg gggctgccgg
    70021 acctggggat caccggcctg gacgacgtgc tgaccgacgt gcgccggatc accgacgtct
    70081 gcgacctgcc gctgctggtc gatgtcgaca ccggcttcgg ctcctcggcc ttcaacgtgg
    70141 cccgcaccgt caagtcgatg atcaagttcg gcgccgcggc gatccatatc gaggaccagg
    70201 tcggcgccaa gcgctgcggc caccgtccga acaaggagat cgtctcgcag caggagatgg
    70261 tcgaccgcat caaggccgcg gtcgatgcgc gtaccgacga cagcttcgtg atcatggcgc
    70321 ggaccgacgc gctggcggtg gaaggcctga acgcggcgtt ggaccgtgcg gccgcctgca
    70381 tcgaggccgg tgccgacatg atcttccctg aggcgatcac cgagctggcg atgtacaaga
    70441 ccttcgccga tcgtgtgaag gcgccgattc tggccaacat caccgagttc ggcgcaacgc
    70501 cgctgtacac caccgaagag ctggccagcg tcgacgtttc cctggtgctc tatccgctgt
    70561 cggccttccg cgcgatgaac aaggcggccg agaacgtcta taccgcgctg cgccgcgacg
    70621 gaacccagaa gaacgtgatc gataccatgc agacccgcat ggagctctac gatcgcatca
    70681 actatcacgc cttcgagcag catctggacg ccctgttcgc ccagaagaaa ggctgaccga
    70741 accccgctga gcagtaccca gcaagattcc tacaaaaaat ccaagatgag gaacgtagca
    70801 atggcagaag caaaagtact caccggtgca ggcctgcgcg gccagatcgc tggccagacc
    70861 tccctttcca ccgtcggcaa ggagggggcc ggcctgacct atcgtggcta cgacgtgcgc
    70921 gagctcgccg aacactgcct gttcgaggaa gtcgcctacc tgctgctgta cggtgagctg
    70981 ccgaacaagg agcaactgtc ggcctatatg aagaaactgc aggcccagcg cgacctgccg
    71041 caggcgctga aggaagtgct cgagcgcatc ccggccagcg cccatccgat ggacgtcatg
    71101 cgcaccggct gctcgatgct cggtaacctc gagccggagg agagcttcga acagcagcgc
    71161 gacaaggccg accgtctgct cggggccttc ccggcgatca tggtgtactg gtaccgctac
    71221 agccatgaag gcgtgcgcat cagctgcacc agcgacgagg agaccatcgg cggccacttc
    71281 ctggcgctgc tgcacggcaa gaagcccagc gaaacccacg tgcgggtgat gaacgtctcg
    71341 ctgatcctct acgccgagca cgagttcaac gcctccacct tcaccgcgcg cgtttgcgct
    71401 tcgaccctgt cggacctgtt ctcctgcgtg accggcgcca tcggctcgct gcgtggcccg
    71461 ctgcacggcg gcgccaacga agcggcgatg gacatgatcg agcagtggaa gagccctgag
    71521 gaagcccgcg aaggcatcct cggcatgctg gcgcgcaagg acaagatcat gggcttcggc
    71581 cacgcgatct actcggtgtc cgatccgcgc aacgaggtca tcaaggtgtg ggccaagaag
    71641 ttggccgacg aggtaggcga caccgtgctc tatccggttt cggtggcagt cgacgaaacc
    71701 atgtgggagc agaagaaact gttccccaac gccgacttct accatgcctc ggcctaccac
    71761 ttcatgggca tcccgaccaa gctgttcacc ccgatcttcg tctgctcgcg ggtgaccggc
    71821 tggacggccc atgtgttcga gcagcgcgcc aacaaccgca tcatccgccc gagcgccgag
    71881 tacgtcggcg tcgagcagcg caaggtggtg ccgctcgctc agcgttgata agtcgcagga
    71941 gcgcctttgc ggcgctcctg cgctttaccg tcaatcccga aatttttcga tcgagtccct
    72001 aacggcatga acaccgacta tcgcaaatcc ctgcccggca cccagctgga ttacttcgat
    72061 gtccgcgcgg cggtcgagga tatccagccc ggcgcctacg acaccttgcc ctacacctcg
    72121 cgcgtcctgg ccgagcagct ggtgcgccgt tgcgatccgg ccatgctgac cgactcgctc
    72181 aagcagatca tcgagcgcaa gcgcgacctg gactttccct ggtatccggc gcgcgtggtc
    72241 tgtcacgaca ttcttggcca gaccgcactg gtcgatctgg ccggcctgcg cgatgcgatc
    72301 gccgaacagg gcggtgatcc gtccaaggtc aatccggtag taccgaccca gctgatcgtc
    72361 gaccactcgc tggccgtgga agccgcgggc ttcgacccgg acgcgttcgc caagaaccgc
    72421 gccatcgagg atcgccgcaa cgaagatcgc ttccacttca tcgagtggac caagaccgcg
    72481 ttcaagaacg tcgacgtgat ccccgccggc aacgggatca tgcaccagat caacctggag
    72541 aagatgtcgc cggtgatcca ggcgcgaggc ggcgtcgcat tcccggatac ctgcgtcggt
    72601 accgactccc acaccccgca cgtggatgcg ctgggtgtga tcgcgatcgg cgtcggcggt
    72661 ctggaagccg aaaccgtgat gctcggtcat ccgtcgatga tgcgcctgcc cgatatcgtc
    72721 ggcgtcaagc tcaccggcaa gcgccagccc ggcatcaccg ccactgacat cgtgctcgcc
    72781 ctgaccgagt tcctgcgcaa ggaacgcgtg gtgggtgcct acgtcgagtt cttcggcgaa
    72841 ggcgctgaca gcctgtcgat cggcgatcgc gcgaccattt ccaacatgtg cccggaatac
    72901 ggtgccaccg cggcgatgtt ctacatcgac ggtcagacca tcgactacct caagctgacc
    72961 ggtcgcgagc cggaacaggt ggcgctggtc gagcagtacg ccaagcagac cgggctgtgg
    73021 gcttcggcgc tggagtcggc cgaatacgag cgtgtgctcg aattcgatct gtcgtcggtc
    73081 gtgcgtaaca tggccggccc gtcgaacccg caccgccgcc tgccgacctc tgcactgcac
    73141 gagaggggca tcgccgacga agccaagctg gccgccgccc gtgccgaaga ggccgagggc
    73201 ctgctgccgg acggcgcggt gatcatcgcc gcaatcacca gctgcaccaa cacctccaac
    73261 ccgcgcaacg tggtcgccgc cggcctgctg gcgaagaagg ccaacgagct ggggctggca
    73321 cgcaaaccct gggtcaagac gtcgtttgcg ccgggctcca aggtcgccaa gttgtacctg
    73381 gaggaagccg gcctgctgac cgagttggaa aagctcggtt tcggcatcgt cgcctacgcc
    73441 tgcaccacct gtaacggcat gtccggcgcg ctggatccga agatccagca ggaaatcatc
    73501 gaccgtgacc tgtatgccac ggcggtgctg tccggcaacc gcaacttcga cggccgcatc
    73561 catccgtatg ccaagcaggc cttcctggcc tcgccgccgc tggtggtcgc ctatgccatc
    73621 gctggcaccg tgcgtttcga tatcgagcag gacgtgctgg gtaccgaccg caacggcaac
    73681 ccgatcaccc tcaaggacct gtggccgtcc gacgaggaga tcgacgccat cgtggcctcc
    73741 agcgtgaagc cggagcagtt caagcagatc tacattccga tgttcgatct gggcgcggtc
    73801 gaggaagcca agagcccgct gtacgactgg cgcccgatgt ccacctacat tcgccgaccg
    73861 ccgtactggg aaggtgctct ggccggcgag cgtacgctca agggcatgcg cccgctggcc
    73921 gtgctgggcg acaacatcac caccgaccac ctgtcgccat ccaacgcgat cctgccggac
    73981 tcggcggcgg gcgagtatct ggcgaagatg ggcctgccgg aggaggactt caactcctac
    74041 gccactcacc gcggcgacca cctgaccgct caacgtgcca cgttcgccaa cccgaagctg
    74101 ctcaatgaaa tgtgccgcga cgaggcgggc gaagtgatcc agggctcgct ggcgcgcgtc
    74161 gagccggaag gccaggtgat gcgcatgtgg gaagccatcg aaacctacat gaaccgcaag
    74221 cagaacctga tcatcgtcgc cggggccgat tatgggcagg gcagctcgcg tgactgggcg
    74281 gccaaggggg tgcgtctggc cggcgtggag gtgatcgtcg ccgaaggctt cgagcgcatt
    74341 caccgtacca atctgatcgg tatgggcgtg ctgccggtgg agttcaagcc gggcactacg
    74401 cgcctgacgc tgggcctcga cggtaccgag acctacgaca tcgagggcga tctgtcgccg
    74461 cgctgcgatc tgactctggt catccatcgc acgaatggcg aggtggcccg cgtgccggtg
    74521 acctgccgtc tcgacaccgc tgccgaggtc agcgtttacc aggctggcgg cgtgctgcag
    74581 cgcttcgcca aggacttcct cggccaggcc tgagcccgat cgacgctccg cccgcctgag
    74641 gcaggcggag cgtcggtatc cgcattcctt gccgtgtcgc cctggcggcg cggcttcatg
    74701 aggagcaagt tcccatggct cacgtagccc agaccaagat tccggccacc tacatgcgtg
    74761 gcggtaccag caagggcgtg ttcttccgcc tgcacgatct gcccgagcgc tgtcaggtgc
    74821 cgggtgaagc ccgcgaccgg ctgttcatgc gagtgatcgg cagccccgat ccctacgccg
    74881 cacagatcga cggcatgggt ggcgccactt cgtcgacctc caagtgcgtg atcctgtcca
    74941 agagcgagcg accggaacat gacgtcgaat acctctacgg tcaggtttcg atcgacaagc
    75001 cgttcgtcga ctggagcggc aattgcggca acctgtccac tgcagccgga gccttcgcca
    75061 ttcacgccgg gctggtcgac ccagcgcgca tccccgacaa cggaacctgc gtggtgcgca
    75121 tctggcaggc caatatcggc aagaccatca ttgcccacgt gccgatcact gacggccagg
    75181 ttcaggaaac cggcgacttc gaactcgatg gcgtgacctt tccgtctgcc gaaatcgtgc
    75241 tggagtttct cgacccgtcg gacgatggcg aagagggggg ctcgatgttc cccaccggca
    75301 acctggtcga cgaactggaa gtgcccggta tcggcacctt caaggcaacc atgatcactg
    75361 ccggcattcc cacggtgttc gtcaacgccg aggatatcgg ctaccagggc accgagctgc
    75421 gtgaagacat caatggcgat ccggcgcagc tcgcgcgctt cgagcagatt cgtgtggcag
    75481 gtgcgttgcg catggggctg atcaagacgg ccgaagaagc gctgacccgc cagcacacgc
    75541 cgaaggtcgc ctttgtctcg ccgcccaaga gctatcgcgc ctcaagcggc aagaccatcg
    75601 aggcgggcga ggttgacctg ctcgtacgcg cgctgtcgat gggcaaactg caccacgcga
    75661 tgatggggac ctgtgcggtg gcgatcggca ccgcggcggc ggtgcccggg acgctggtca
    75721 acctggccgc gggcggcggt gagcgcgagt cggtgcgctt cggacatccg tcgggaacgc
    75781 tgcgggtcgg tgcagaggcg aaacaggtaa acggtgagtg gaccgtgacc aaggcgatca
    75841 tgagccgtag tgcgcgcatc ctgatggaag gggccgtgcg cgtaccgggc gatagtttct
    75901 gatcgcgccc cccgggtcag acaacaaaaa gtccgcacga agcggacttt ttgttgtcta
    75961 gcgaagcggc aattatttga ggcgacgctc cacgcctttc tcgaccagga tctttgccga
    76021 gatttcctcg accgagaaat gcgtggagtt gatgtaggcg atgttctcgc ggcggaacag
    76081 gttctcgact tcgcggacct cgaactcgca ctgggcgaag ctggcgtagc ggctgttggg
    76141 cttgcgttcg ttgcggatcg cggcaaggcg gtcggggtcg atggtcaggc cgaacagttt
    76201 gtccttgtac tgcttgagtg cggtcggcaa ctgaagacgt tccatgtctt cttcggtcag
    76261 cgggtagttg gccgcgcgga tgccatactg catcgccatg tacaggcagg taggcgtttt
    76321 gccgcagcgc gatacaccga ccaggatgag gtcggccttg tcgtagtagc gggtgcgggc
    76381 accgtcatcg ttgtcgagcg cgaagttgac cgcctcgatg cgctccatgt agttggtgtt
    76441 gtgactgatg gagtgggact tgccaaccga ataggacgag cgcgacatga gttcgtgctc
    76501 gagtggagcg aggaacgacg agaagatgtc gatcatgaag ccattggatt cggcgagaat
    76561 gtcgcggatt tcctggttga ccagcgtgtc gaagatgatc ggccgggcgc cgtccttttc
    76621 cgctgcatta ttgatttgct gtaccattgc ccgcgctttt tccgcggtat cgatgtacgg
    76681 gcgcgtgagt ttggtgaagc tgatgttctc gaactgcgcc aacagactct ggccaagcgt
    76741 ttcggctgtg ataccggtac cgtcggaaat gaagaaagcg gttcgtttca tgtacctagg
    76801 gccttagtca ggaacggttc tcagctgtat gattggcccg ttttggcggg ctggattggc
    76861 gggcattgtc acttatttcg cagggccagg ccaccgccac acggagtggt tccggttggg
    76921 ttttcaacac aaagtggaga gatcaccttg gtagagtacg tagtttccct cgataagctc
    76981 ggcaatcacg atgttgagcg ggtagggggc aagaacgcct ccctgggcga gatgatcagc
    77041 aacctcgccg gtgccggggt cagcgtaccg ggcggtttcg ccaccactgc ccaggcctat
    77101 cgtgactttc tcgagcagag cggcctgaac gaccgtatcc acgaagtgct cgattcgctg
    77161 gacgtcgacg acgtaaacgc actggccaag gccggtgcac agatccgcca gtgggtcatg
    77221 gacgctgaat tccccgctca gctcgatgcg gacatccgca aggccttcgc cgaaatggcc
    77281 aacggcaatg acaacatggc ggttgccgtg cggtcgtctg ccaccgccga agacctgccg
    77341 gacgcttcct ttgccggcca gcaggagacg ttcctcaaca tccgtggcgt cgacaacgtg
    77401 attcgcgcgg ccaaggaagt cttcgcctcg ctgttcaacg accgcgccat cgcctaccgc
    77461 gtgcaccagg gcttcgacca caagctcgtc gcgttgtccg ccggcgtgca gcgcatggtg
    77521 cgttcggaaa ccggcactgc cggcgtgatg ttcacgctgg acaccgaatc gggcttccgt
    77581 gacgtggtgt tcgtcaccgg cgcctacggc ctgggtgaga ccgtggtaca gggcgccgtc
    77641 aacccggacg agttctacgt gcacaagcag accctggaag ccggtcgtcc ggcgatcctg
    77701 cgtcgcaacc tcggcagcaa ggcgatcaag atggtctatg gcgatgaagc caaggccggc
    77761 aaatcggtca agaccgtcga ggtcgacgcc gccgaccgcg cgcgtttctg cctgaccgac
    77821 gaggaggtca ccaacctcgc caagcaggca atgatcatcg aaaagcacta cggtcgcccg
    77881 atggacatcg agtgggccaa ggacggtgac gacggcaagc tgtacatcgt ccaggcgcgt
    77941 ccggaaaccg tgaagagccg cagcagcgcc aacgtcatgg aacgttacct gctgaaggag
    78001 aagggcaccg tactggtcga aggccgtgcc atcggtcagc gcatcggcgc cggcccggtg
    78061 aaggtcattc acgatgtcag cgagatggac aaggtccagc cgggcgacgt gctggtctcc
    78121 gacatgaccg acccggactg ggaaccggtg atgaagcgcg ccagcgcaat cgtcaccaac
    78181 cgcggcggac gtacctgcca cgcagcgatc atcgctcgtg agctggggat cccggctgtc
    78241 gtcggctgcg gtaatgccac cgagctgctg caagacggcc agcgcgtgac cgtttcctgc
    78301 gccgagggcg acaccggcct gatcttcgac ggcgagctgg gcttcgacat ccgccagaac
    78361 tccatcgacg ccatgccgga tctgccgttc aagatcatga tgaacgtcgg taacccggac
    78421 cgtgccttcg acttcgcgca cctgcccaac gagggtgttg gcctggcgcg cctggaattc
    78481 atcatcaacc gcatgatcgg cgtgcacccc aaggccctgc tgaacttcga cggcctgccg
    78541 gccgatgtga agaacagcgt cgagaagcgc atcgccggct atggcgatcc ggtcgacttc
    78601 tatgtcgaga agctggtcga gggcgtcagc accctggccg cggcgttctg gccgaagaag
    78661 gtcatcgtgc gcctgtcgga cttcaagtcc aacgagtacg ccaacctgat cggtggcaag
    78721 ctctacgagc cggaagaaga gaacccgatg ctcggtttcc gcggggcttc gcgttacatc
    78781 agcgattcct tccgcgactg cttcgagctc gagtgccggg cgatgaagaa ggtccgcgac
    78841 gtgatgggcc tgaccaatgt cgaactgatg gtgcccttcg tgcgcaccct cggtgaggct
    78901 tcgcaggtcg tcgatctgct cgctcagtac ggcctcaagc gcggcgaaaa cggcctgcgc
    78961 gtgatcatga tgtgcgaact gccgtccaac gcattgctgg ccgacgagtt cctcgagtat
    79021 ttcgacggct tctccatcgg ctcgaacgac atgacccagc tgacccttgg cctggatcgt
    79081 gactcgggaa tcattgcgca cttgttcgac gagcgtaatc cggccgtcaa gaagctcctg
    79141 gccaacgcca tccaggcatg caacaaggcc ggcaagtaca tcggcatctg cggccagggc
    79201 ccatccgatc atccggacct ggccaaatgg ctgatggagc aggggatcga aagcgtctcg
    79261 ctgaatccgg attcggtgct cgacacctgg ttcttcctcg ccgaaggcaa tatctgagcg
    79321 tgatccaaca gggcggtttt tccgtcctgt tttttatctg ggcgagtgga gtacggcagg
    79381 cgtgacggcc ccagccgtac ccgagccgac atgggcttta cccgcaaaag gagcttttca
    79441 tgcaatacgt cacccctgat ctatgcgatg cctatccgga gctcgtccag gtcgtcgagc
    79501 cgatcttcag caacttcggc ggccgtgatt cgttcggcgg ccagatcgtc accatcaagt
    79561 gcttcgagga caactcgctg gtcaaggagc aggtcgaggt agatggcact ggcaaggtgc
    79621 tggttgtcga tggcggtggc tcgctgcgtc gtgccttgct aggcgacatg ctcgccgaga
    79681 aggctgcccg caacggctgg gagggcctgg tgatctacgg ctgtgtacgc gacgtcgacg
    79741 tgctggcgca gaccgagctc ggcgtgcaag cgctggccag ccatccgatg aagaccgaca
    79801 agcgtggcat cggcgacctc aacgtgcctg tgaccttctg cggcgtcact ttccgccccg
    79861 gcgaatatgt ctacgccgat aacaacggca tcatcgtttc gcccgaagcg ctgaaaatgc
    79921 ccgagtgagc gacgggcagt tcatgatatc ggcccggctt cgccgggctt tttgtatcta
    79981 gggggcaact cgggtggtgc aggacgattc acaaggcttg gtgcacgctt tcgtactcga
    80041 tggttgtggc ggcgcgcgct cgattggctt ttcccagctt gcggagcctt tggccgaggg
    80101 cgaaagcctc tggctgcact gggatcgaag tcatccgcag gcgcagcgtt ggttgcgcga
    80161 acgcagcggg ctgaacgagt tcgcctgtga cgtgctgctc gaggagaaca cgcggccgcg
    80221 actgctgccg ctggcgggcg agcagatgct gctcttcttg cgtggagtca acctcaatcc
    80281 cgacgcagcg cccgaggaca tgatctcgct gcgaatattt gccgaccggc agcgggtcat
    80341 ttctctgcgt ctgcgtccgc tgcgctcgac cgaagcggtg attcgcctgc tggaggaagg
    80401 gcacgggcca cgcaccgcgt cggaggtgct ggtctatctc gccgatgcga tgaccgatca
    80461 cgtcgatggg ctggtcgagg agttcgccga actggtcgac gtcgaggaag agtggctcga
    80521 gctcgatgag cgttaccggc cggagcatga cagcatgctc tcgctgcgcc gtcgcgcggc
    80581 ggggctgcgg cgctttctgc tgccgcagcg ggagatctac gcacagttgg cgcgcaaccg
    80641 gctgagctgg ttcgtcgagg acgatgccga ttactggaac gagctgagca accggctggt
    80701 gcgctatctc gaggaactcg atctggtgcg agagcgcgtc aacctggtgc tcgaggccga
    80761 gcagcgacgc ctcagcgaac gaatgaaccg gaccatgtat cttttgggta tcattaccgg
    80821 cttctttttg ccgatgagct ttctgacagg cttgttgggc atcaacgtcg gggggctgcc
    80881 gggagccgag aatccctatg ggttcgcctt cgcctgcggg gtgattgccc ttatcgccgt
    80941 gttccagtgg tgggtattcc ggcggttgcg ctggctgtaa atgtgaccaa agtggcaggc
    81001 cagccgtcta gccgacatat cctgcgaggt gttcatgcgc gatcccttcg aagagtcgct
    81061 gcgcgacctg ctcaaccaat cttctgctca cgatgagaac gccagtcttg gccgggtact
    81121 aaagaccgcc aatcggcagg ttggcgcagg ggatctcttc agcctgctgg gccactgcct
    81181 gcaagccctg atgatcgcga tcaacagcgg ctcgggtaat gtcgcgcctg tgacccgccg
    81241 gcgttctccc agttcttctt tcgataaggt cgactgatca tggaattcga tccctggact
    81301 caaagcctgc tgtctgccat gagctccctt tggggctctg tcgcggcctt catcccccgc
    81361 ctgtttggcg ccctggtggt cgtgctgctg ggcttcgtgg ttgccaagct gctcgatacc
    81421 ctgctttcca aggtgctggc gaagataggc cttgaccgcc ttatggccgg tacgggcctg
    81481 accaagctgc tggggcgcgc cggcatccgc gtgccggtct cgacgctggt cggcaagatc
    81541 gtctactggt tcgtgctgct catcttcctc gtctcggctg ccgaatcact cggcctggag
    81601 cgggtctctg caacactcga cgttctggcg ctctatgtgc ccaaggtgtt gggcgcagcg
    81661 ctgattcttc tggtcggcat gctcctcgcg cagctggtca gcggtctggt tcgaggggct
    81721 gcggaagggg tcggcctgga ctacgcgcat ggtctggctc gaatcgcaca ggggttggtg
    81781 atcatcatcg gcatctccgt cgcgatcggt cagctggagg tcaagaccga gctgctcaac
    81841 tacgtcatcg ctatcgtctt gatcaccgtg gggctggcgg ttgcgctagc gcttggcctg
    81901 ggcagccgcg agctggtggg gcagatactc gctggcatct atgttcgtga gctttacgag
    81961 gtggggcagc ggatccgcct tgccgaactg gagggcgaaa tcgaagagat cggtacggtc
    82021 aagacgctgg tcttgctcga tgatggcgag ctggcctcga ttcccaatcg aaccttgctg
    82081 gagcagcgag taggcagtcg ctgacacggt tctctggtag aatatgtcgc cattttcctg
    82141 cacccgattg gcgaccctgg cggactgccg gctcgaagtg tcttgactaa aacccatacg
    82201 acagccacac gctataaccc gcgcgagctc accgatgaag agttggtcga gcgcgcgcgc
    82261 gttgagctgt ttcatataac gcgcgcgtac gaagagttga tgcgccggta tcagcggacg
    82321 ctgttcaatg tctgcgcgcg ttatctggga aatgatcgag atgccgacga cgtctgtcag
    82381 gaagtgatgc tcaaagtgct ttatgggctg aagactttcg aaggtaaatc aaaattcaag
    82441 acatggcttt atagcatcac gtacaacgag tgtattaccc aataccgtaa ggaacgacgc
    82501 aagcggcgct tgctcgatgc gctcagtctt gacccgatcg aggaggcgtc tgaggaaaag
    82561 gcgcccaaac tcgaggaaaa gggcggcctc gatcgatggc ttgtccacgt caatcccata
    82621 gatcgcgaaa tcctggttct gcgcttcgtt gccgaactcg agttccagga aatcgccgac
    82681 atcatgcata tggggctgag cgcaacgaag atgcgctata agcgcgcatt ggataagttg
    82741 cggcagaatt tttcagactc tcccgaaact tagccttttt ttgctgtctt attcactagc
    82801 gaacagcttg ggtatatgac agccggtctc cttagattgt tctgacgcta accaccagat
    82861 ggggatttac ggatgaaatt gaaaaacacc ttgggcgtag tcattggctc gatcgtagcc
    82921 gccacctctt tcaatgcgct tgcccagggg cagggcgcgg tcgaagtgga aggtttcggc
    82981 aagcaatatt tctccgacag ctcgcgcgac ttcgaggacg agggcgagct gtacggtgcg
    83041 ggcgttagtt acttcctcac cgatgacgtt tcgctggggc tgtcctatgg cgaataccac
    83101 gacctgacct ccgacgagcc ggtcaacggt agccacaagg acatcaaggg caacctgact
    83161 tcgctcgatg ccacttatca cttcggtcag ccgggcgtag gtctgcgtcc ctacgtgtcg
    83221 gctggcatgg ctcaccagag catcggccag gccgctcgca gcggtcgtga ccacagcacc
    83281 ttcgccaacg tcggtgccgg cctgaagtac tacttcaccg agaacctgtt cgccaaggca
    83341 agcgttgacg gtatgcacaa tatcgatgcc ggcgacagcg agtggatggc tggtgtgggt
    83401 gtcggcctga acttcggtgg tggtgcgcgt caacaggtag cggccgtgga gccgacgccg
    83461 gagccggctc cggccccgat cgtagatacc gagccggaac ccgagccgga attggtgcgc
    83521 gtcgagctgg acgtgaagtt tgatttcgac aagtcgcgcg tgcgtgaaga aagctacgcc
    83581 gacatcaaga acctcgccga tttcatgcag cagtatccgc agacttccac cactgttgaa
    83641 ggtcacaccg actcggtcgg tactgatcag tacaaccagc gtctgtccga gcgtcgtgct
    83701 caggcggtgc gtgaagtgct ggtcaaccag tacggcgtgg aaggcaatcg tgtagattcc
    83761 gtcggttacg gcgagtcccg tccggttgct gacaactcca ccgaggaagg tcgtcagatc
    83821 aaccgtcgcg tcgaggctga agtcgaggcc caggtccagt aaggactgac cctcgctagc
    83881 gcctggcgcc ctgccaggca gcagcccaga acaatgcccg tatcctcgga tacgggcatt
    83941 ttcgtatctg caatctgcca tttggttttc gcggcgcgcg gccgctgtcg gcgctgtcga
    84001 tagacgaaaa aaagccctgc ggcaggattt cccgcgcagg gcttatcact caggtggatc
    84061 gccctgctag tgcagggcaa ttacctcaga cttctacaac ggcgatcttc gccttctctg
    84121 cagcttcgcg gaactcggcg atctggtcga aggacaggta gcgatagatg tcggcagcca
    84181 tgctgtcgat attcttcgcg tactccatgt actcctcgac ggtcggcagc ttaccgatga
    84241 tcgacgcgac agccgccagc tcggccgaag ccaggtagac gttggtcgcg tcgcccaggc
    84301 ggttcgggaa gttacgagtc gaagtcgaca caacggttgc accggtctgt acgcgggcct
    84361 ggttacccat gcacagcgag cagcccggca tttccatgcg tgcgccggcc ttgccgtaga
    84421 tgccgtaata gccttcctcg acgagctgat gctggtccat cttggtcggc ggagccagcc
    84481 acaggcgagt cggaatgccg cccttgacct tgtccagcag cttaccggca gcgcggaagt
    84541 ggccgatgtt ggtcatgcac gagccgatga acacttcatc gatcttgtcg ccagcaacag
    84601 tcgacagcag gcgtgcgtcg tccggatcgt tcggcgcgca gaggatcggc tccttgactt
    84661 cggccaggtc gatttcgatt accgcggcat actcggcgtc ggcgtcggcg gacagcagct
    84721 ccggcttggc gagccaggct tccatggcct gagcgcggcg ctccagggtg cgtgcgtcgc
    84781 catagccttc gctgatcatc cagcgcagca tggtgatgtt cgagcgcagg tactcggcga
    84841 tcgactcttc cggcagtttg atggtgcagc cagcggcgga gcgctcggcg gaggcgtcgg
    84901 acagctcgaa tgcctgctcg acggtcaggt tgttcaggcc ttcgatctcg agaatgcggc
    84961 cagagaagat gttcttcttg cccttcttct caacggtcag cagaccctgc tggatggcgt
    85021 agtaggggat ggcatggacc aggtcgcgca gagtgatacc cggctgcagc ttgcccttga
    85081 aacgcaccag cacggattcc ggcatgtcca gcggcatgac gccagtggca gcggcgaaag
    85141 ctaccaggcc cgagccagcc gggaaggaga tgccgatcgg gaagcgggtg tgcgagtcac
    85201 caccggtacc cacggtatcc ggcagcagca tgcggttcag ccagctgtgg atgatgccgt
    85261 cgcccggacg cagggataca ccgccgcggg tcatgatgaa gtccggcagg gtgtggtggg
    85321 tggtgacgtc gatcggcttc ggataggccg cggtgtggca gaaggactgc atcaccaggt
    85381 cggcggagaa gcccaggcac gccaggtcct tcagctcgtc acgggtcatc gggccggtgg
    85441 tgtcctggga gccgacggtg gtcatcttcg gttcgcagta ggtgcccgga cgcacgccct
    85501 ggccttccgg caggccgcag gcacggccga ccatcttctg cgccagggtg aagcccttgc
    85561 cgctgtcggc cggagcttcc ggcttcttga acagggtcga cggagccagg cccagctcgg
    85621 cacgcgcctt ctcggtcagg ccgcggccga tgatcagcgg gatgcggccg ccagcgcgga
    85681 cttcgtccag cagcacgtcg gtcttcagct ggaaggtggt gaccagctcg tcgctgccat
    85741 gacggcgcac ttcgcccttc atcgggtaga cgtcgatgac gtcgcccatg gccaggttgg
    85801 tgcagtcgaa ttcgatcggc agggcgccgg cgtcttccat ggtgttgtag aagatcgggg
    85861 cgatcttggt gccgaagcag aaaccaccgg cacgcttgtt cggtacatag gggatgtcgt
    85921 cgccgaagaa ccacagcacc gagttggtag cggacttccg ggaagagccg gtaccgacca
    85981 cgtcaccgac gtaggcaacc gggaaaccct tggccttgac ttcttcgatc tgcttcagcg
    86041 ggccgacgac gccaggctgg accggctcga tgccgtcgcg ggccatcttc agcatcgcca
    86101 gggcgtgcag cgggatatcg gggcgcgacc aggcgtccgg agcgggggac aggtcatcgg
    86161 tattggtttc gcccggaacc ttgaacacgg tcagggtgac tttttccgga acggccggct
    86221 tggccaggaa ccactcgcct tcggcccagg attgcatgac ggccttggcg gcttcgttac
    86281 cgctcttggc gcgctcggcc acatcgtgga acgcgtcgaa catcagcagc gtgtgcttga
    86341 gctgttctgc ggcggtattg gcgagttctg cgttgtccag cagctcgacc agcgtggcga
    86401 tgttgtagcc gccctgcatg gtgccgagca gttcgacggc gcgctgcttg gagatcagcg
    86461 gggagctggc ttcgcccttg gcgacagcgg tcaggaagcc ggccttgacg taggcggctt
    86521 cgtcaacgcc agcggggacg cggttggtga tcaggtcgac caggaaatct tcttcgccgg
    86581 cgggcgggtt cttcagcagc tcgaccaggc cagcggtttg ctcggcattc agcggctggg
    86641 gcacgacgcc ctgggcggca cgctcttcta cgtgtttgcg ataggcttca agcacagttt
    86701 ttaccctcat cattggtccc ttgggtgtct cgggacgcgc atccggaagc tgttttcaaa
    86761 gttttacgtg cttggcgagc cggacggcag gaggggggtc tgcgcatccg gcccagcggc
    86821 cgcatgaact gtgctcgtga cgctttgaaa acagcttctt gtggactatg gcgcctaaaa
    86881 cggcggaggg attctaaagg aacgggccgg caaagttaag tcgaaagccc gtggcgcggc
    86941 gttctgcgag aatgccagtg gtttttttgt cgcgctgctc cagcccagcg atgatgcgga
    87001 ttgcgctgta tttcgggcct cctgccaaga ccttggcagg tgacctcgtt aggacaaaag
    87061 tctaagatgc cggccggttt cagcgtgcct gtcttctatg tcggatcagc gaatcaaaac
    87121 tccttgcgtc gggctttgct cgaccgtcta cggcgatctg gtctgtcgtg gctgcaagcg
    87181 gttccaccac gaagtggtca actggaacgc gtacggctcc gaggagaagc gcgccgtctg
    87241 gtgccggctg gaggcactgc tggcccaggt catggcagcc aagctcgagg tgttcgacgc
    87301 acagcggcta agagcgcagc tcgaggcgag aggcatccgt tttgtcgccg accagtcgga
    87361 gtattgctgg gcctatcagc tgatagctcg cggcgcccgg ctgatccagc agctcgaggc
    87421 atacggtgtg gcactgctgc ccgaatttcg cgactggcca ttgccgcagc tgcgcgatgc
    87481 gatcgatcgt gagtttttcc tgctgtcgca ggcgcattac gatcgctaca tcgcaccgcg
    87541 atttctcagc gaaggtgccg atatccgcgt ttgacggtat ggccccgcgt cagtgtctga
    87601 caacttgctc cagatggtcg atgatctcgt ccggcttgag caccagcacg tcgctttcca
    87661 gagcatccag cacaacctcg gccgtgttac ccatcagtgc gccggaaaaa cccgtccgcg
    87721 cgaccgtgcc gatgatggtc accaccgcgt tgagttgatg gcacacgcga gggatcagcg
    87781 catcggcggg cccttcctcg atgtgcaggc gctcgtcggt gatctcgtat tcggtctgga
    87841 agcgcttgca cgcttcgcgg tagcgcgctt cgatcgtttc cttcaactgg aaggtcggat
    87901 cggctgccga aagcatggga gaggggtgtg cgctcagtac gtgcagcgag ccatcggcca
    87961 gttcggcgat ttcgtaacca tggttgacga tggtcgcgtg cagcgtgcgg tgctcttcgt
    88021 cggagttgcc gacgtccact gctgcgagga ttttgccgcc gcgccagggt ttgtccgtct
    88081 tcaccatgag gacggggcag gggcagtagc gcagcagttt ccagtcgtcc ggcgtgagca
    88141 gggcccgctt gagagggttg tccgggacgt gttgcttgat caccaggccg cagccctcgg
    88201 cctgctgcac attgatgatc gtctggtgtg ggctgtcatt ccatgcctgt tgcacggaaa
    88261 cgttgtgccc ctcggcttct agttgcgtgc ggagcgactc cagatgggcg ctatggtcat
    88321 gcttgccgtc gcagaccagc aggtggagcc gcgactggct gacgctggcg atcaggtggg
    88381 cgcgcttcag ggcaagcgat tccggcagtt tggggtcgac taccacgagg atgcagcgaa
    88441 tggctagcat gatcggctcc gtttccgtgt gctgggcgtt cactatagtt gatcgccgcg
    88501 cctggctcct gacgcatgtc aagcagcact ggccgccgcg cgacgcattc gtataatgcc
    88561 cgccgctgcc ggccgtcgcg atggtcagcg cctgcctatc acgcctatga atacgacgag
    88621 ttcgccatgt tttctgattt gaacgaattt ctcggctgct cgacgccgga cgcctgggtc
    88681 gttgctgcgc tcgccaacca ggacgtgatg ctgatcgatc acggcaactg cgagaagaag
    88741 gctgcgggca cggcgtttca gctgatgttt cgctatgtcg acaagccgga cctgcaaaac
    88801 aagatgtcgc ggctggctcg cgaagagctg cgacatttcg agcaggtgct ggcgattctt
    88861 cggcggcgcg gcatcccgca gcgcaacgtc agctcttccc gctatgccgc cggcttgcgc
    88921 gaattggtac gcaaccatga gccgtttcgg ctgaccgata cgctggtaat cggcgctttc
    88981 atcgaggcgc gctcatgcga gcgctttgcc cgactggttc cgcatctgga cgaggaactc
    89041 ggcaagttct atcaggggct gctgaagtcg gaggcgcgac atttccagga ttacctcaaa
    89101 ctcgcatatc agtacggtga ggccgcggac gtcgatgcga cgatcctcag agtacgagag
    89161 cgcgagcgtg agttggtcga aagtgccgac tgcgagtttc gcttccacag cggagtgccg
    89221 caggcggcct gattcaggtc agcgcgaagt cggccagtcg caggccgttg cggtcggcct
    89281 ccagcgccca gccgcgagca tcccagtcac cgagcacgat tcgccgcgcc ggcctgccgt
    89341 cgagctccag aagatgctcc gccggccgat gcgtatggcc atggatcaat gtgtcgaccc
    89401 gatgcctgcg catggcgcgc agcacttccg cgggcgtgac atcgacgatt tccgctgcct
    89461 tcaggcgggt ctgcgcgcgg ctttcgttgc gtagcttgcg tgccagcttc tggcgggttg
    89521 ccagcggcag attgcgcagc agcaagaggc tcagcggatt gcgtagccag cgccgcatgc
    89581 gcatgtaggc gagatcctgg gtacaaaacg catcgccgtg gcttagcagc acgcgatggc
    89641 cgttcagctc gatgactgtc gggtccttga gcaactggca gcgggccagt cggcagaacg
    89701 cccgtccgag cagaaagtca cggttgccgt gcatcagata gacctgggtg ccgctctggg
    89761 cgagctttgc caaggccatg gcaatcgagc gctggaagtc gctcatgcca tcatcgccga
    89821 tccacacctc gaagaagtcg ccgagtatgt aaagcgcctg cgcaccgggc gcgcgttcct
    89881 cgaggaaatg aagaaacgcc cggttgatat ccgggcgctc ctcttgcagg tgcagatcgg
    89941 aaatgaacag gatcactcga tgatctcggc cttctcgatc accacgtcgt cgaccggcac
    90001 gtcctggtga ccggacttca tggtggtggg cacgttcttg atcttttcca ccacgtccat
    90061 gccctcgacg acctcgccga atacggcgta gccccagccc tgtacggtcg gtgcgctgtg
    90121 gtcgaggaag tcgttgtcct tcacgttgat gaagaactgc gcagaagccg aatgcggctc
    90181 catggtgcgg gccattgcga tggtgccggt cttgttggaa aggccgttgt tggcttcgtt
    90241 cttgatcggc ttgcgcgtcg ccttctgctt catgccgggc tcgaagccgc cgccctggat
    90301 catgaagttg ctgatcacac ggtggaagac ggtgccgtca tagtggccgc tcttgacgta
    90361 ttccttgaag ttggccgtgg tttccggagc cttgtcctcg aagagcttga ggacgatgtc
    90421 accgaaattg gtctgcagtt tgatcatggg aagtttccgt agtcgatggt tgcaaggcgg
    90481 gcgaacggca gaggcgtcaa ccaggcgcgg cgcattgctc tgtcaggggg ttgacgggtc
    90541 cgttatgata agccctttgt tttggccggc ctaccctgag ccgcattgca gacattcaag
    90601 gacaccatga gcaagcctac cgtcgaaaaa gccgccaact tcctgcgtcc catcgtccag
    90661 gccgatctgg acagcggcaa gcacaccaag atcatcacgc gctttccgcc agagcccaac
    90721 ggctacctgc acatcggcca tgcaaagagc atctgcctga acttcggcct ggcccaggaa
    90781 ttcggcggcg agtgcaactt gcgcttcgac gacaccaacc cggccaagga agaccaggaa
    90841 tacatcgacg cgatcaaggc cgacgtcgaa tggctgggct tcaagtgggc cggccaggag
    90901 cgctacgcct ccgattattt cgaccagttg catgaatggg cgattcatct gatccaggcc
    90961 ggcaaggcct ttgtctgcga tctcaatgcc gagcaaatgc gcgcctaccg cggcagtctc
    91021 accgagcctg gcaagaacag cccctaccgc gaccgttccg tcgaagagaa cctcgaccta
    91081 ttcgcccgca tgaaggctgg tgagttcccg gatggcgcca agtcgctgcg tgcgaagatc
    91141 gacatggcgt cgccgaacat caacctgcgc gatcctatcc tctaccgcat ccgccacgcc
    91201 catcaccacc agaccggcga caagtggtgc atctacccga gctacgactt cacccacggc
    91261 cagtcggacg ccatcgaggg cattacccac tcgatctgca ccctggagtt cgaggatcac
    91321 cgtccgctgt acgagtggtt cctcgccaac ctgccggtgc cggctcagcc gcgccagtac
    91381 gaattcgccc ggctgaacct gaactacacc atcaccagca agcgcaagct caagcaactg
    91441 gtcgatgaga agcacgtctc cggctgggac gacccgcgca tgtcgacgct gtccggctac
    91501 cgtcgccgcg gttatacccc cgcgtcgatc cgcaccttct gcgacatgat cggtgtcaac
    91561 cgtgccggcg gcgtggtcga catcggcatg ctcgagttcg ccatccgcga ggatctcgat
    91621 gccaatgccg cacgcgccat gtgcgtgctc aagccgctca aggtggtgat caccaactat
    91681 ccggagggcc aggtcgagaa gctcgagctg ccgcgccatc ccaagcagga catgggcgtg
    91741 cgagtgctgc cgttttcccg cgagctctac atcgacgcca gcgatttcga agaaacccca
    91801 ccggccggct acaagcgcct gatccccggt ggcgaggtgc gcctgcgcgg cagctacgtg
    91861 atccgcgccg acgaggcggt gaaggacgag cagggcaata tcgtcgagct gcgctgctcc
    91921 tacgacgaga acaccctggg caagaacccc gaagggcgca aggtcaaggg cgtgatccac
    91981 tgggtaccgg ctgccgagag cgtcgagtgc gaggtgcgcc tctacgaccg cctgttcaag
    92041 gccgccaacc cggagaagac cgacgaggag ggcggcagct tcctcgacaa catcaacccg
    92101 gactccctgg tggtgctcaa gggctgccgc gccgagccgt cgctggccga tgccgccccg
    92161 gaagagcgct tccagttcga gcgcgagggc tacttctgcg ccgacctgaa ggattcgaaa
    92221 ccgggcgcgc cggtgttcaa ccgcaccgtt acgctgcgcg actcctgggg agcctgatcc
    92281 atggcgctgt cgatctacaa cacccttagc aagagcaagg atgtctttac gcctctggtc
    92341 gataacaagg tacgcatgta cgtgtgcggc atgaccgtat acgactactg ccacatcggc
    92401 catgcgcggg tgatggtggc cttcgacgtg gtcgcccgct ggctgcgcca tcgcggctat
    92461 gagctgacct acgtgcgcaa tatcaccgac atcgacgaca agatcatcaa gcgcgccagc
    92521 gagaatggcg agtcgttcca ggatctggtc ggccggatga tcgccgccat gcacgaggac
    92581 gaggcgcgtc tgaacgtgct gcgcccggac atcgagccgc gcgccaccga ccacatcgcg
    92641 ggcatgcacg cgatgatcca gaccctgatc gacaaggggt atgcctacgc cccgggcaac
    92701 ggtgacgtct actaccgggt cggcaagttc gcgggctacg gcaagctgtc gcgccgcaag
    92761 atcgaggacc tgaagatcgg tgcacgcatc gaggtcgacg aagccaagga agacccgctc
    92821 gatttcgtgc tgtggaaggg cgccaagccg ggcgagccga gctgggaatc gccctggggg
    92881 ccgggccgac cgggctggca tatcgaatgc tcggtgatgt ccacctgctg cctgggcgag
    92941 accttcgata tccacggcgg tggtccggac ctggtgttcc cgcatcacga gaacgagatc
    93001 gcgcagagcg aggcggccac tggcaagctc tacgccaacg cctggatgca tgccggcgcg
    93061 gtgcgcgtcg acggcgagaa gatgtccaag agcctgggca acttcttcac catccgcgag
    93121 gtgctggaga aataccatcc cgaggtggtg cgctacctct tggtgtccag tcactaccgc
    93181 agcccgatca actactccga ggacagcctg cgcgaggcca agggcgcgct ggagcgcttc
    93241 tacaacggcc tcaaggggct gccggacgct cagccggccg gcggcgaaac cttcgtcgag
    93301 cgcttcggtg cggcgatgga tgacgacttc aactcgccgg aagcctgtgc ggtactgttc
    93361 gatatggttc gtgaggtcaa ccgcctgcgc gaatcggacg tgcaggctgc agccgctctg
    93421 gcggcgcgtc tcaaggagtt ggccggtgtg ctcggcgtgc tgcagctgga gcccgaggct
    93481 ttcctgcaag cgggcgctgc gggcaaggtc gatgcaggcg aggtggaggc gttgatagct
    93541 gcgcgcctgg cggcacgagc cgagaagaac tgggccgagt ccgatcgcat ccgtgaccag
    93601 ctcaccgcca tgggcgtggt gctggaagac ggcaagggcg gcacgacctg gcgtctggcc
    93661 gactagttcg agcccgaatg aaaaacggca ccatcagcag actgtgtgaa aacgcactga
    93721 tggcgggtta agcaaacgcc ccgacttgtt cggggcgttt gcttttgcgc ggacgaaagg
    93781 cgaaaacacg cttttcagcc catcaacgcg atcagctggc ctgc
//
LOCUS       sequence007             5431 bp    DNA     linear   BCT 12-MAY-2021
DEFINITION  Stutzerimonas balearica 3300027365_7 DNA, contig: sequence007.
ACCESSION   sequence007
VERSION     sequence007.1
KEYWORDS    .
SOURCE      Stutzerimonas balearica 3300027365_7
  ORGANISM  Stutzerimonas balearica 3300027365_7
            .
COMMENT     Annotated by DFAST (https://dfast.nig.ac.jp).
FEATURES             Location/Qualifiers
     source          1..5431
                     /mol_type="genomic DNA"
                     /organism="Stutzerimonas balearica"
                     /strain="3300027365_7"
     CDS             484..1914
                     /product="diaminopimelate decarboxylase"
                     /inference="COORDINATES:ab initio
                     prediction:MetaGeneAnnotator"
                     /inference="similar to AA sequence:RefSeq:WP_003022882.1"
                     /transl_table=11
                     /codon_start=1
                     /translation="MTQNYSQPIISDELGSNRPNAAAERNYFARGVQTPALFEIDGNPI
                     PALVAEFGSPLFVFSEHALRHKARHAREAFKQRYPRTSFAWSLKTNPLKGICQILRQEG
                     WLAEVVSDFEYEKARDLGFAGPEILFNGPYKPRAILERAIEEGALLHVDNWDELNLIEK
                     LVEKRRQPLDVGIRVWLDAGIRPVWSKFGFALANGEAERAAERIVRNPALRLHTLHTHI
                     GTYILEPAAYRTATQKLLALRDALERKHGHLIDCLDLGGGFPSNSLLHGMTGPAEQVVP
                     PIEAYADAITEVLNRLPEKKRPLLRLETGRHLMDEAGYLLTSVVAVKGVHRSRAEQDSL
                     SARDYKEQLIAGEDSKVNYILDAGINLLYTAAWYRFEVRPSRLIDKPPMPSRLYGSLCM
                     AIDVIRDYVDLPPLEVGDVLSLHPVGAYNLSQSMQFIAYRPAVVLIGEDGTAHLIRLAE
                     TLEEVQRLERLPDHLAER"
                     /locus_tag="LOCUS_01300"
                     /gene="lysA1"
                     /EC_number="4.1.1.20"
                     /note="WP_003022882.1 diaminopimelate decarboxylase
                     (Francisella tularensis subsp. tularensis SCHU S4)
                     [pid:29.8%, q_cov:88.4%, s_cov:96.6%, Eval:6.6e-43]"
                     /note="MGA_138"
     CDS             1914..3266
                     /product="hypothetical protein"
                     /inference="COORDINATES:ab initio
                     prediction:MetaGeneAnnotator"
                     /transl_table=11
                     /codon_start=1
                     /translation="MNAPQNETALSGGSLRAAHRFSTPLVSILGPALGGAFLIPHPWLG
                     ALLWLGLFQNLRFAAFALFGTVLAEGILRLFQIRDNSAAEGNLKANALLSSVAAAWLTE
                     FAGLAVEAQILVVASTVIATTVLATAMLRTLLRASLPPLVVSYCLVSVFLFAIFPHWTL
                     SAMAAMQWWPVPETPQQWLVTYFRTLGALLFSPTLGIGMIIALAILLWSRLAFLAGTIG
                     WIAGIVTAVQLNQQGVLFYWMPTAYNSFLAGAALGAVFFVPSRISLALAALGGASAALL
                     AAGLQHLSPYTAFGYLPLASALTIWVALSALGSAESYLVRRNHSLHEPPENAWQQLDYW
                     SRRSGGNGPFVIVPLCGRSRIAQGEDGTLSHAGPWRHALDFQPIAVAEPGPFDGLVMAP
                     ASGFVERVQDGIADNPIGICNYAQNWGNYVTIRLDQGGWALLAHLQQGRSG"
                     /locus_tag="LOCUS_01310"
                     /note="MGA_139"
     CDS             3281..4105
                     /product="hypothetical protein"
                     /inference="COORDINATES:ab initio
                     prediction:MetaGeneAnnotator"
                     /transl_table=11
                     /codon_start=1
                     /translation="MEAGAFIARLGNSGRSPAPHVHLQCQTGGEPSAPTLPFRLANFLS
                     APDAEQPFLHWHSAGLPSQGTLVSPAPANPAAQALLASAAPGVAVWSIETEGQLPRQVL
                     RRQGDTERVRITLDTAGQHLLRGERGGALVVQLAADAWRVAELQRDCQPLLWLLALAVP
                     TVPYAAGPGMKWDDLTPLLSSRLPADLALFLAPYRSKPFVRSRCHCTAAPDGEGRGLAV
                     VSETTSALPWLPSRLHCRLDRLCGPVYLQAEFPHGRITYTLISFEPGLPFDY"
                     /locus_tag="LOCUS_01320"
                     /note="MGA_140"
     CDS             complement(4106..4855)
                     /product="hydrolase"
                     /inference="COORDINATES:ab initio
                     prediction:MetaGeneAnnotator"
                     /inference="similar to AA sequence:RefSeq:WP_010973218.1"
                     /transl_table=11
                     /codon_start=1
                     /translation="MLEGELFRPEGEGPFPAIVLMHGCGGWQPAVRQGLRAHADYLREQ
                     GFVVLNLDSFGPRHYGGGKLCSNNPALYEALNYRTHDAFDAMRYLAGQDFVAADNIFLM
                     GQSNGGAVAIRAAKRSAAQRYGQGEPAFRGVVAYYPWCGELGRSRVELGAPLLILAGGR
                     DNWVPARECLGVRGEGAPLEVKVYPNAVHSFDLDLPPQSFAGKRIGGDPVATADSRTRM
                     LRFLVGNLTPAQQLAYAARHGREVASN"
                     /locus_tag="LOCUS_01330"
                     /note="WP_010973218.1 hydrolase (Agrobacterium fabrum str.
                     C58) [pid:33.3%, q_cov:90.4%, s_cov:77.1%, Eval:2.6e-27]"
                     /note="MGA_141"
     CDS             4742..5014
                     /product="hypothetical protein"
                     /inference="COORDINATES:ab initio
                     prediction:MetaGeneAnnotator"
                     /transl_table=11
                     /codon_start=1
                     /translation="MRTQALPDRRLPTPAAMHQDNRWKGAFALGAEQFAFEHQRPAYVR
                     LGGAQLNTVRLSQGKRRKGQKRKTEKRRHQNEKFGHMIRLDSINQ"
                     /locus_tag="LOCUS_01340"
                     /note="MGA_142"
ORIGIN
        1 cgtcggcgag gagtacgacg tgcttggcgt aggtgacggc cagggtgggc tactggcttc
       61 atgctcgatc cgcaagatgc tgcgcacctc ggccggcaag ggctttgccg gggtggtgat
      121 cgccgatccg gcgctcgatc gacaggtcga gcggatcatc gcggcgctgc gctgggcggg
      181 cccgttcgag ctggaattca tcaaggtgcc cggccagccg catgccctgt tcgagatgaa
      241 tccgcgcttc ccggcctggg tcgatttccc ctcccagatc gactgcaaca tgccggcgct
      301 gctgctcgaa tggctcatgg gcctgacgcc cgccgcgctg ccgccatgcg agccggggca
      361 gatgttcatt cgccacagta tcgatgtcgt gacccatatc gccgaagtcg cgcagatgac
      421 catttccggc tgccgcacgg gcacgccggt cgccggcgtg tgccccactc gaggtgacag
      481 aacgtgaccc agaattacag ccaaccgatc atcagcgacg agctgggcag caaccgcccg
      541 aatgcggccg ccgaacgcaa ctactttgcc cgtggcgtgc agacgccagc gctgttcgag
      601 atcgacggca acccgatccc ggcgctggtc gccgagttcg gctcaccgct gttcgtcttc
      661 tccgaacatg cgctgcggca caaggcgcgg cacgcgcgcg aggccttcaa gcagcgctat
      721 ccgcgcacca gcttcgcctg gtcgctcaag accaacccac tcaagggcat ctgccagatc
      781 ctgcgccagg aaggctggct cgccgaggtg gtctcggact tcgaatacga gaaggcccgc
      841 gacctcggct ttgccggccc ggaaatcctc ttcaacggcc cctacaagcc acgcgccatc
      901 ctcgagcgcg ccatcgaaga aggcgcgctg ctgcacgtcg acaactggga cgagctgaac
      961 ctgatcgaga agctggtgga aaagcgccga caaccgctcg acgtcggcat ccgcgtatgg
     1021 ctcgacgccg gcattcgccc ggtgtggtcg aagttcggct tcgccctggc caacggcgaa
     1081 gccgaacgcg ccgccgagcg catcgtgcgc aatcccgcgc tgcgcctgca tacgctgcat
     1141 acgcacatcg gcacctacat cctcgagccg gccgcctacc gcaccgccac gcagaagctg
     1201 ctggcactgc gcgatgcgct cgaacgcaag cacggccacc tgatcgactg cctcgacctg
     1261 ggtggcggct ttccgtccaa cagcctgctg cacggcatga ccggcccggc cgaacaggtg
     1321 gtgccgccga tcgaagccta tgccgacgcc atcaccgagg tgctcaaccg gctgccggag
     1381 aagaagcggc cgctgctgcg cctggaaacc ggtcggcacc tgatggacga agccggctat
     1441 ctgctcacca gcgtcgtcgc ggtgaagggc gtgcaccgct cgcgtgccga gcaggacagc
     1501 ctgtcggcgc gcgactacaa ggaacagctg atcgccggcg aggattcgaa ggtcaactac
     1561 atcctcgatg ccggcatcaa tctgctctac accgccgcct ggtatcgctt cgaggtgcgc
     1621 ccgtcacgcc tgatcgacaa gccgccgatg ccgtcacgcc tgtacggctc gctgtgcatg
     1681 gcgatcgacg tgatccgcga ctatgtcgac ctgcctccgc tggaggtcgg cgacgtactc
     1741 agccttcacc cggtcggcgc ctacaacctc agccagtcga tgcagttcat cgcctatcgt
     1801 ccggccgtgg tgctgattgg cgaagacggg actgcgcacc tgatccgtct cgccgagacg
     1861 ctcgaagagg tgcagcgact cgagcgcctg cccgaccacc tggctgaacg ctgatgaacg
     1921 caccgcagaa cgagaccgcg ctgtcgggcg gctcgctcag agccgcgcat cgtttctcca
     1981 cgccgctggt gtcaatcctt ggccccgcgc tcggcggggc gttcctcatt ccgcacccgt
     2041 ggctcggcgc gctgctctgg ctggggctgt ttcagaacct gcgcttcgcc gctttcgcgc
     2101 tgttcggcac ggtactggcc gaaggcatcc tgcggctgtt ccagatccgc gacaactccg
     2161 cggccgaggg caacctcaag gccaacgccc tgctctcgtc ggtggccgcc gcctggctca
     2221 ccgagttcgc cgggctggcc gtcgaggcgc agatcctggt cgtggcgagc accgtcatcg
     2281 ccaccaccgt gctcgccacc gcgatgctgc gcacgctgct ccgggccagc ttgccgccgc
     2341 tggtggtgag ctactgcctg gtctcggtat tcctgttcgc catctttccc cactggacgc
     2401 tctcggcgat ggccgcgatg cagtggtggc ccgtgccgga aaccccgcag caatggctcg
     2461 tcacctattt ccgtacgctc ggagcgctgc tcttttcgcc gaccctgggc atcggcatga
     2521 tcatcgcgct ggccatcctg ctctggtcgc gtctggcctt cctcgccggg accatcggct
     2581 ggatcgccgg catcgtcact gcggtgcagc tcaaccagca gggcgtgctg ttctactgga
     2641 tgccgacggc ctacaactcc tttctcgccg gtgccgcgct gggtgccgtg ttcttcgtgc
     2701 ccagccgcat cagcctggcg ctggccgcgc ttggcggcgc cagtgccgca ctgcttgccg
     2761 ccgggctgca gcacctgtcg ccctacaccg ccttcggcta tctgccgctg gcctcggcgc
     2821 tgacgatctg ggtggcgctc agcgcgctgg ggagcgcgga aagctacctg gtgcggcgca
     2881 accactccct gcacgagccg ccggagaacg cctggcagca gctcgactac tggtcgcgtc
     2941 gctccggtgg caacgggccg ttcgtgatcg tgccgctatg cggccgctcg cggatcgccc
     3001 agggcgagga cggcaccctg agccatgccg ggccttggcg gcatgcgctg gatttccagc
     3061 ccatcgcggt cgccgagccg ggccccttcg acggcctggt gatggcgccg gcatccggct
     3121 tcgtcgagcg cgtgcaggac ggtatcgccg acaacccgat cggcatctgc aactatgcgc
     3181 agaactgggg caactacgtg acgattcgcc tggaccaggg cggctgggca ttgctcgcgc
     3241 acctgcagca gggtcgatcc gggtagtccc cggcagccgc gtggaagccg gggcattcat
     3301 tgcccggctg ggcaactcgg ggcgctcacc ggcgccgcac gtgcacctgc aatgccagac
     3361 cggaggcgag cccagcgcac cgacgctgcc gttccggctg gccaacttcc tctccgcgcc
     3421 cgatgccgag cagcctttcc tgcactggca ttcggcgggg ctgccatcgc agggcacgct
     3481 ggtctcgcca gcgccagcca acccggccgc ccaggcgctg ctggccagtg ccgctcccgg
     3541 cgtggcggtg tggagcatcg agaccgaagg ccaactgccg cggcaggtat tgcggcgcca
     3601 gggggatacc gaacgggtcc gcatcacgct cgatacggcc ggccagcact tgctgcgcgg
     3661 cgaacgcggc ggagccctgg tcgtgcagtt ggctgccgat gcctggcgtg tcgccgagct
     3721 gcagcgggac tgccagccgt tgctctggct actcgccctc gccgtgccaa cggtgcccta
     3781 tgccgctggc ccgggaatga aatgggatga cctgacaccc ttgctgagct cgcggctgcc
     3841 ggccgatctc gcgctgttcc tcgcgcccta tcgatccaag cctttcgtgc gtagccgctg
     3901 ccactgtacg gcggcaccgg acggcgaagg ccgcggactg gccgtggtca gcgagacgac
     3961 cagcgccctg ccctggttgc cctcgcgcct gcattgccgg ctcgaccgcc tctgcggccc
     4021 ggtgtacctg caggccgagt tcccgcacgg gcgcatcacc tacacgctga tctccttcga
     4081 accgggcctg ccgttcgact actgatcagt tgctggcgac ttcccgtccg tgtcgtgccg
     4141 cgtaggccag ctgctgggcg ggcgtgagat tgccgaccag gaaccgcaac atccgcgtgc
     4201 ggctgtctgc ggtggccacc ggatcgccgc cgatccgctt gccggcgaag ctctgtggcg
     4261 gcagatcgag gtcgaacgaa tgcactgcgt tcgggtacac cttgacctcc agcggcgcgc
     4321 cctcgcctcg cacccccagg cattcgcgcg ccggcaccca gttgtcccgc ccgccagcga
     4381 gaatcagcag cggcgccccc agctcgacgc gcgagcgccc cagttcgcca caccaagggt
     4441 aataggcgac cacaccacga aacgccggct cgccctggcc atagcgctgc gcagccgaac
     4501 gtttggctgc gcgaatggcg accgccccgc cattgctctg tcccatcagg aagatattgt
     4561 ccgctgcgac aaaatcctgc ccggccagat agcgcatcgc atcgaaggca tcgtgcgttc
     4621 ggtagttgag cgcttcgtac aaggcgggat tgttggagca caacttaccg ccgccgtaat
     4681 ggcgcgggcc gaaactgtcg agattgagca ccacgaaacc ctgctcgcgc agatagtcgg
     4741 catgcgcacg caagccttgc cggaccgccg gctgccaacc cccgcagcca tgcatcagga
     4801 caatcgctgg aaaggggcct tcgccctcgg ggcggaacag ttcgccttcg agcatcagcg
     4861 accggcctac gtgaggctcg gaggcgcgca gctgaacact gtgcggctga gccagggaaa
     4921 gcggagaaaa ggccagaagc gcaagactga aaaacgaaga catcagaacg aaaagtttgg
     4981 tcatatgata cggctcgact ctattaacca ataagaacaa tcaaataaga cagaaattta
     5041 aagcaacttg ttaaatggaa ccttagctat aacaattcca accaacaaac gaaccggcga
     5101 taataacgga agtgccagta gagaagaaca cggaagctgt ttttcaatcc gtgttgctgt
     5161 tcaggaaatc gaccgatggc cgaataactt gaagttcgaa caaagaataa ccaggcaact
     5221 tttaatacga cccgattctg tgcctggccg gatgccggcc cggttcgtga cgtgctcagc
     5281 cccttccacc caacgcaggg ccccgccgga gcccatcaac ccagcagata gccagatcgc
     5341 ctaaccaacg cagccctgag ccagccgccg acggcgccac caccgcaatg gagcagggta
     5401 tggagttcat ggtttctact gccgcaccga g
//
